# Supplementary material for: A GreenGate-compatible vector set for efficient protein purification from E. coli
Source: bioRxiv preprint, doi:10.64898/2026.06.12.731827, version 1 (2026-06-15)
Supplement: Supplemental File 2_Vectors [file 731827_file03.zip › LopezBueno_Plasmid_gb-files/pGGB000.gb]

LOCUS       pGGB000.xdna    3749 bp      DNA     circular   21.05.2026
DEFINITION  
ACCESSION   
VERSION     
SOURCE      
  ORGANISM  
COMMENT     Serial Cloner Genbank Format
COMMENT     SerialCloner_Type=DNA
COMMENT     SerialCloner_Comments=[DEFINITION]:  - [LOCUS]: pGGB000.gcs - [ACCESSION]:  - [GEN
            E]: 2181..2198 - [CDS]: 200..1058
COMMENT     SerialCloner_Ends=0,0,,0,
FEATURES             Location/Qualifiers
     primer_bind     complement(1192..1211)
                     /label=T7
                     /SerialCloner_Color=&h008B8B
                     /SerialCloner_Show=True
                     /SerialCloner_Protect=False
                     /SerialCloner_Arrow=True
     primer_bind     69..86
                     /label=SP6
                     /SerialCloner_Color=&h008B8B
                     /SerialCloner_Show=True
                     /SerialCloner_Protect=False
                     /SerialCloner_Arrow=True
     rep_origin      2816..3444
                     /label=ColE1 origin
                     /SerialCloner_Color=&h4682B4
                     /SerialCloner_Show=True
                     /SerialCloner_Protect=False
                     /SerialCloner_Arrow=True
     CDS             1300..1368
                     /label=LacZ alpha
                     /SerialCloner_Color=&h6495ED
                     /SerialCloner_Show=True
                     /SerialCloner_Protect=False
                     /SerialCloner_Arrow=True
     misc_binding    35..57
                     /label=LacO_LacOperator repressed by LacI
                     /SerialCloner_Color=&h6495ED
                     /SerialCloner_Show=True
                     /SerialCloner_Protect=False
                     /SerialCloner_Arrow=True
     CDS             148..804
                     /label=CmR
                     /SerialCloner_Color=&h804000
                     /SerialCloner_Show=True
                     /SerialCloner_Protect=False
                     /SerialCloner_Arrow=True
     Promoter        1737..1765
                     /label=Amp prom
                     /SerialCloner_Color=&h4682B4
                     /SerialCloner_Show=True
                     /SerialCloner_Protect=False
                     /SerialCloner_Arrow=True
     Promoter        1..30
                     /label=lac
                     /SerialCloner_Color=&h4682B4
                     /SerialCloner_Show=True
                     /SerialCloner_Protect=False
                     /SerialCloner_Arrow=True
     CDS             1807..2667
                     /label=AmpR
                     /SerialCloner_Color=&h804000
                     /SerialCloner_Show=True
                     /SerialCloner_Protect=False
                     /SerialCloner_Arrow=True
     misc_feature    3714..3735
                     /label=CAP binding Site_activates transcription cAMP dependent
                     /SerialCloner_Color=&h808000
                     /SerialCloner_Show=True
                     /SerialCloner_Protect=False
                     /SerialCloner_Arrow=True
     misc_feature    98..108
                     /label=GG-Overhang B
                     /SerialCloner_Color=&hFF80FF
                     /SerialCloner_Show=True
                     /SerialCloner_Protect=False
                     /SerialCloner_Arrow=True
     misc_feature    complement(1172..1182)
                     /label=GG-Overhang C
                     /SerialCloner_Color=&hFF80FF
                     /SerialCloner_Show=True
                     /SerialCloner_Protect=False
                     /SerialCloner_Arrow=True
     CDS             919..1131
                     /label=ccdB
                     /SerialCloner_Color=&h525252
                     /SerialCloner_Show=True
                     /SerialCloner_Protect=False
                     /SerialCloner_Arrow=True
     misc_feature    98..103
                     /label=BsaI-Site
                     /SerialCloner_Color=&hFF8000
                     /SerialCloner_Show=True
                     /SerialCloner_Protect=False
                     /SerialCloner_Arrow=True
     misc_feature    complement(1177..1182)
                     /label=BsaI-Site
                     /SerialCloner_Color=&hFF8000
                     /SerialCloner_Show=True
                     /SerialCloner_Protect=False
                     /SerialCloner_Arrow=True
ORIGIN
        1 tttacacttt atgcttccgg ctcgtatgtt gtgtggaatt gtgagcggat aacaatttca 
       61 cacgAGCTAT TTAGGTGACA CTATAGAAgt gaagcttGGT CTCaAACAgt ggatccagtg 
      121 ctaacatggt ctagaaggag gtcagctATG GAGAAAAAAA TCACTGGATA TACCACCGTT 
      181 GATATATCCC AATGGCATCG TAAAGAACAT TTTGAGGCAT TTCAGTCAGT TGCTCAATGT 
      241 ACCTATAACC AGACCGTTCA GCTGGATATT ACGGCCTTTT TAAAGACCGT AAAGAAAAAT 
      301 AAGCACAAGT TTTATCCGGC CTTTATTCAC ATTCTTGCCC GCCTGATGAA TGCTCATCCG 
      361 GAGTTCCGTA TGGCAATGAA AGACGGTGAG CTGGTGATAT GGGATAGTGT TCACCCTTGT 
      421 TACACCGTTT TCCATGAGCA AACTGAAACG TTTTCATCGC TCTGGAGTGA ATACCACGAC 
      481 GATTTCCGGC AGTTTCTACA CATATATTCG CAAGATGTGG CGTGTTACGG TGAAAACCTG 
      541 GCCTATTTCC CTAAAGGGTT TATTGAGAAT ATGTTTTTCG TCTCAGCCAA TCCCTGGGTG 
      601 AGTTTCACCA GTTTTGATTT AAACGTGGCC AATATGGACA ACTTCTTCGC CCCCGTTTTC 
      661 ACCATGGGCA AATATTATAC GCAAGGCGAC AAGGTGCTGA TGCCGCTGGC GATTCAGGTT 
      721 CATCATGCCG TTTGTGATGG CTTCCATGTC GGCAGAATGC TTAATGAATT ACAACAGTAC 
      781 TGCGATGAGT GGCAGGGCGG GGCGTAAGAG CTCaggaggA CAGCTATGCA GTTTAAGGTT 
      841 TACACCTATA AAAGAGAGAG CCGTTATCGT CTGTTTGTGG ATGTACAGAG TGATATTATT 
      901 GACACGCCCG GGCGACGGAT GGTGATCCCC CTGGCCAGTG CACGTCTGCT GTCAGATAAA 
      961 GTCTCCCGTG AACTTTACCC aGTGGTGCAT ATCGGGGATG AAAGCTGGCG CATGATGACC 
     1021 ACCGATATGG CCAGTGTGCC aGTCTCCGTT ATCGGGGAAG AAGTGGCTGA TCTCAGCCAC 
     1081 CGCGAAAATG ACATCAAAAA CGCCATTAAC CTGATGTTCT GGGGAATATA Actgcagagg 
     1141 aggtaatcaA TGccacaaca ctggtggtac cGGCTtGAGA CCgaattcTC GCCCTATAGT 
     1201 GAGTCGTATT ACctggccgt cgttttacaa cgtcgtgact gggaaaaccc tggcgttacc 
     1261 caacttaatc gccttgcagc acatccccct ttcgccagct ggcgtaatag cgaagaggcc 
     1321 cgcaccgatc gcccttccca acagttgcgc agcctgaatg gcgaatggcg cctgatgcgg 
     1381 tattttctcc ttacgcatct gtgcggtatt tcacaccgca tatggtgcac tctcagtaca 
     1441 atctgctctg atgccgcata gttaagccag ccccgacacc cgccaacacc cgctgacgcg 
     1501 ccctgacggg cttgtctgct cccggcatcc gcttacagac aagctgtgac cgtctccggg 
     1561 agctgcatgt gtcagaggtt ttcaccgtca tcaccgaaac gcgcgagacg aaagggcctc 
     1621 gtgatacgcc tatttttata ggttaatgtc atgataataa tggtttctta gacgtcaggt 
     1681 ggcacttttc ggggaaatgt gcgcggaacc cctatttgtt tatttttcta aatacattca 
     1741 aatatgtatc cgctcatgag acaataaccc tgataaatgc ttcaataata ttgaaaaagg 
     1801 aagagtatga gtattcaaca tttccgtgtc gcccttattc ccttttttgc ggcattttgc 
     1861 cttcctgttt ttgctcaccc agaaacgctg gtgaaagtaa aagatgctga agatcagttg 
     1921 ggtgcacgag tgggttacat cgaactggat ctcaacagcg gtaagatcct tgagagtttt 
     1981 cgccccgaag aacgttttcc aatgatgagc acttttaaag ttctgctatg tggcgcggta 
     2041 ttatcccgta ttgacgccgg gcaagagcaa ctcggtcgcc gcatacacta ttctcagaat 
     2101 gacttggttg agtactcacc agtcacagaa aagcatctta cggatggcat gacagtaaga 
     2161 gaattatgca gtgctgccat aaccatgagt gataacactg cggccaactt acttctgaca 
     2221 acgatcggag gaccgaagga gctaaccgct tttttgcaca acatggggga tcatgtaact 
     2281 cgccttgatc gttgggaacc ggagctgaat gaagccatac caaacgacga gcgtgacacc 
     2341 acgatgcctg tagcaatggc aacaacgttg cgcaaactat taactggcga actacttact 
     2401 ctagcttccc ggcaacaatt aatagactgg atggaggcgg ataaagttgc aggaccactt 
     2461 ctgcgctcgg cccttccggc tggctggttt attgctgata aatctggagc cggtgagcgt 
     2521 ggCtctcgAg gtatcattgc agcactgggg ccagatggta agccctcccg tatcgtagtt 
     2581 atctacacga cggggagtca ggcaactatg gatgaacgaa atagacagat cgctgagata 
     2641 ggtgcctcac tgattaagca ttggtaactg tcagaccaag tttactcata tatactttag 
     2701 attgatttaa aacttcattt ttaatttaaa aggatctagg tgaagatcct ttttgataat 
     2761 ctcatgacca aaatccctta acgtgagttt tcgttccact gagcgtcaga ccccgtagaa 
     2821 aagatcaaag gatcttcttg agatcctttt tttctgcgcg taatctgctg cttgcaaaca 
     2881 aaaaaaccac cgctaccagc ggtggtttgt ttgccggatc aagagctacc aactcttttt 
     2941 ccgaaggtaa ctggcttcag cagagcgcag ataccaaata ctgttcttct agtgtagccg 
     3001 tagttaggcc accacttcaa gaactctgta gcaccgccta catacctcgc tctgctaatc 
     3061 ctgttaccag tggctgctgc cagtggcgat aagtcgtgtc ttaccgggtt ggactcaaga 
     3121 cgatagttac cggataaggc gcagcggtcg ggctgaacgg ggggttcgtg cacacagccc 
     3181 agcttggagc gaacgaccta caccgaactg agatacctac agcgtgagct atgagaaagc 
     3241 gccacgcttc ccgaagggag aaaggcggac aggtatccgg taagcggcag ggtcggaaca 
     3301 ggagagcgca cgagggagct tccaggggga aacgcctggt atctttatag tcctgtcggg 
     3361 tttcgccacc tctgacttga gcgtcgattt ttgtgatgct cgtcaggggg gcggagccta 
     3421 tggaaaaacg ccagcaacgc ggccttttta cggttcctgg ccttttgctg gccttttgct 
     3481 cacatgttct ttcctgcgtt atcccctgat tctgtggata accgtattac cgcctttgag 
     3541 tgagctgata ccgctcgccg cagccgaacg accgagcgca gcgagtcagt gagcgaggaa 
     3601 gcggaagagc gcccaatacg caaaccgcct ctccccgcgc gttggccgat tcattaatgc 
     3661 agctggcacg acaggtttcc cgactggaaa gcgggcagtg agcgcaacgc aattaatgtg 
     3721 agttagctca ctcattaggc accccaggc
//
