# Supplementary material for: A GreenGate-compatible vector set for efficient protein purification from E. coli
Source: bioRxiv preprint, doi:10.64898/2026.06.12.731827, version 1 (2026-06-15)
Supplement: Supplemental File 2_Vectors [file 731827_file03.zip › LopezBueno_Plasmid_gb-files/pGGB003_N-Decoy.gb]

LOCUS       pGGB003_N-Decoy.xdna    2710 bp      DNA     circular   21.05.2026
DEFINITION  
ACCESSION   
VERSION     
SOURCE      
  ORGANISM  
COMMENT     Serial Cloner Genbank Format
COMMENT     SerialCloner_Type=DNA
COMMENT     SerialCloner_Comments=[DEFINITION]:  - [LOCUS]: pGGB003.gcs - [ACCESSION]:  - [GEN
            E]: 2181..2198 - [CDS]: 200..1058
COMMENT     SerialCloner_Ends=0,0,,0,
FEATURES             Location/Qualifiers
     primer_bind     complement(153..172)
                     /label=T7
                     /SerialCloner_Color=&h008B8B
                     /SerialCloner_Show=True
                     /SerialCloner_Protect=False
                     /SerialCloner_Arrow=True
     primer_bind     69..86
                     /label=SP6
                     /SerialCloner_Color=&h008B8B
                     /SerialCloner_Show=True
                     /SerialCloner_Protect=False
                     /SerialCloner_Arrow=True
     rep_origin      1777..2405
                     /label=ColE1 origin
                     /SerialCloner_Color=&h4682B4
                     /SerialCloner_Show=True
                     /SerialCloner_Protect=False
                     /SerialCloner_Arrow=True
     CDS             261..329
                     /label=LacZ alpha
                     /SerialCloner_Color=&h6495ED
                     /SerialCloner_Show=True
                     /SerialCloner_Protect=False
                     /SerialCloner_Arrow=True
     misc_binding    35..57
                     /label=LacO_LacOperator repressed by LacI
                     /SerialCloner_Color=&h6495ED
                     /SerialCloner_Show=True
                     /SerialCloner_Protect=False
                     /SerialCloner_Arrow=True
     Promoter        698..726
                     /label=Amp prom
                     /SerialCloner_Color=&h4682B4
                     /SerialCloner_Show=True
                     /SerialCloner_Protect=False
                     /SerialCloner_Arrow=True
     Promoter        1..30
                     /label=lac
                     /SerialCloner_Color=&h4682B4
                     /SerialCloner_Show=True
                     /SerialCloner_Protect=False
                     /SerialCloner_Arrow=True
     CDS             768..1628
                     /label=AmpR
                     /SerialCloner_Color=&h804000
                     /SerialCloner_Show=True
                     /SerialCloner_Protect=False
                     /SerialCloner_Arrow=True
     misc_feature    2675..2696
                     /label=CAP binding Site_activates transcription cAMP dependent
                     /SerialCloner_Color=&h808000
                     /SerialCloner_Show=True
                     /SerialCloner_Protect=False
                     /SerialCloner_Arrow=True
     misc_feature    98..108
                     /label=GG-Overhang B
                     /SerialCloner_Color=&hFF80FF
                     /SerialCloner_Show=True
                     /SerialCloner_Protect=False
                     /SerialCloner_Arrow=True
     misc_feature    complement(133..143)
                     /label=GG-Overhang C
                     /SerialCloner_Color=&hFF80FF
                     /SerialCloner_Show=True
                     /SerialCloner_Protect=False
                     /SerialCloner_Arrow=True
     misc_feature    109..132
                     /label=N-Decoy
                     /SerialCloner_Color=&hFF8000
                     /SerialCloner_Show=True
                     /SerialCloner_Protect=False
                     /SerialCloner_Arrow=True
     misc_feature    98..103
                     /label=BsaI-Site
                     /SerialCloner_Color=&hFF8000
                     /SerialCloner_Show=True
                     /SerialCloner_Protect=False
                     /SerialCloner_Arrow=True
     misc_feature    complement(138..143)
                     /label=BsaI-Site
                     /SerialCloner_Color=&hFF8000
                     /SerialCloner_Show=True
                     /SerialCloner_Protect=False
                     /SerialCloner_Arrow=True
ORIGIN
        1 tttacacttt atgcttccgg ctcgtatgtt gtgtggaatt gtgagcggat aacaatttca 
       61 cacgAGCTAT TTAGGTGACA CTATAGAAgt gaagcttGGT CTCaAACAgt ATTCAGTCGA 
      121 CTggtaccaa caGGCTTGAG ACCgaattcT CGCCCTATAG TGAGTCGTAT TACctggccg 
      181 tcgttttaca acgtcgtgac tgggaaaacc ctggcgttac ccaacttaat cgccttgcag 
      241 cacatccccc tttcgccagc tggcgtaata gcgaagaggc ccgcaccgat cgcccttccc 
      301 aacagttgcg cagcctgaat ggcgaatggc gcctgatgcg gtattttctc cttacgcatc 
      361 tgtgcggtat ttcacaccgc atatggtgca ctctcagtac aatctgctct gatgccgcat 
      421 agttaagcca gccccgacac ccgccaacac ccgctgacgc gccctgacgg gcttgtctgc 
      481 tcccggcatc cgcttacaga caagctgtga ccgtctccgg gagctgcatg tgtcagaggt 
      541 tttcaccgtc atcaccgaaa cgcgcgagac gaaagggcct cgtgatacgc ctatttttat 
      601 aggttaatgt catgataata atggtttctt agacgtcagg tggcactttt cggggaaatg 
      661 tgcgcggaac ccctatttgt ttatttttct aaatacattc aaatatgtat ccgctcatga 
      721 gacaataacc ctgataaatg cttcaataat attgaaaaag gaagagtatg agtattcaac 
      781 atttccgtgt cgcccttatt cccttttttg cggcattttg ccttcctgtt tttgctcacc 
      841 cagaaacgct ggtgaaagta aaagatgctg aagatcagtt gggtgcacga gtgggttaca 
      901 tcgaactgga tctcaacagc ggtaagatcc ttgagagttt tcgccccgaa gaacgttttc 
      961 caatgatgag cacttttaaa gttctgctat gtggcgcggt attatcccgt attgacgccg 
     1021 ggcaagagca actcggtcgc cgcatacact attctcagaa tgacttggtt gagtactcac 
     1081 cagtcacaga aaagcatctt acggatggca tgacagtaag agaattatgc agtgctgcca 
     1141 taaccatgag tgataacact gcggccaact tacttctgac aacgatcgga ggaccgaagg 
     1201 agctaaccgc ttttttgcac aacatggggg atcatgtaac tcgccttgat cgttgggaac 
     1261 cggagctgaa tgaagccata ccaaacgacg agcgtgacac cacgatgcct gtagcaatgg 
     1321 caacaacgtt gcgcaaacta ttaactggcg aactacttac tctagcttcc cggcaacaat 
     1381 taatagactg gatggaggcg gataaagttg caggaccact tctgcgctcg gcccttccgg 
     1441 ctggctggtt tattgctgat aaatctggag ccggtgagcg tggCtctcgA ggtatcattg 
     1501 cagcactggg gccagatggt aagccctccc gtatcgtagt tatctacacg acggggagtc 
     1561 aggcaactat ggatgaacga aatagacaga tcgctgagat aggtgcctca ctgattaagc 
     1621 attggtaact gtcagaccaa gtttactcat atatacttta gattgattta aaacttcatt 
     1681 tttaatttaa aaggatctag gtgaagatcc tttttgataa tctcatgacc aaaatccctt 
     1741 aacgtgagtt ttcgttccac tgagcgtcag accccgtaga aaagatcaaa ggatcttctt 
     1801 gagatccttt ttttctgcgc gtaatctgct gcttgcaaac aaaaaaacca ccgctaccag 
     1861 cggtggtttg tttgccggat caagagctac caactctttt tccgaaggta actggcttca 
     1921 gcagagcgca gataccaaat actgttcttc tagtgtagcc gtagttaggc caccacttca 
     1981 agaactctgt agcaccgcct acatacctcg ctctgctaat cctgttacca gtggctgctg 
     2041 ccagtggcga taagtcgtgt cttaccgggt tggactcaag acgatagtta ccggataagg 
     2101 cgcagcggtc gggctgaacg gggggttcgt gcacacagcc cagcttggag cgaacgacct 
     2161 acaccgaact gagataccta cagcgtgagc tatgagaaag cgccacgctt cccgaaggga 
     2221 gaaaggcgga caggtatccg gtaagcggca gggtcggaac aggagagcgc acgagggagc 
     2281 ttccaggggg aaacgcctgg tatctttata gtcctgtcgg gtttcgccac ctctgacttg 
     2341 agcgtcgatt tttgtgatgc tcgtcagggg ggcggagcct atggaaaaac gccagcaacg 
     2401 cggccttttt acggttcctg gccttttgct ggccttttgc tcacatgttc tttcctgcgt 
     2461 tatcccctga ttctgtggat aaccgtatta ccgcctttga gtgagctgat accgctcgcc 
     2521 gcagccgaac gaccgagcgc agcgagtcag tgagcgagga agcggaagag cgcccaatac 
     2581 gcaaaccgcc tctccccgcg cgttggccga ttcattaatg cagctggcac gacaggtttc 
     2641 ccgactggaa agcgggcagt gagcgcaacg caattaatgt gagttagctc actcattagg 
     2701 caccccaggc 
//
