# Supplementary material for: A GreenGate-compatible vector set for efficient protein purification from E. coli
Source: bioRxiv preprint, doi:10.64898/2026.06.12.731827, version 1 (2026-06-15)
Supplement: Supplemental File 2_Vectors [file 731827_file03.zip › LopezBueno_Plasmid_gb-files/pGGC000.gb]

LOCUS       pGGC000.xdna    3749 bp      DNA     circular   21.05.2026
DEFINITION  
ACCESSION   
VERSION     
SOURCE      
  ORGANISM  
COMMENT     Serial Cloner Genbank Format
COMMENT     SerialCloner_Type=DNA
COMMENT     SerialCloner_Comments=[DEFINITION]:  - [LOCUS]: pGGC000.gcs - [ACCESSION]:  - [GEN
            E]: 2181..2198 - [CDS]: 200..1058
COMMENT     SerialCloner_Ends=0,0,,0,
FEATURES             Location/Qualifiers
     primer_bind     complement(1199..1218)
                     /label=T7
                     /SerialCloner_Color=&h008B8B
                     /SerialCloner_Show=True
                     /SerialCloner_Protect=False
                     /SerialCloner_Arrow=True
     primer_bind     76..93
                     /label=SP6
                     /SerialCloner_Color=&h008B8B
                     /SerialCloner_Show=True
                     /SerialCloner_Protect=False
                     /SerialCloner_Arrow=True
     rep_origin      2823..3451
                     /label=ColE1 origin
                     /SerialCloner_Color=&h4682B4
                     /SerialCloner_Show=True
                     /SerialCloner_Protect=False
                     /SerialCloner_Arrow=True
     CDS             1307..1375
                     /label=LacZ alpha
                     /SerialCloner_Color=&h6495ED
                     /SerialCloner_Show=True
                     /SerialCloner_Protect=False
                     /SerialCloner_Arrow=True
     misc_binding    42..64
                     /label=LacO_LacOperator repressed by LacI
                     /SerialCloner_Color=&h6495ED
                     /SerialCloner_Show=True
                     /SerialCloner_Protect=False
                     /SerialCloner_Arrow=True
     CDS             155..811
                     /label=CmR
                     /SerialCloner_Color=&h804000
                     /SerialCloner_Show=True
                     /SerialCloner_Protect=False
                     /SerialCloner_Arrow=True
     Promoter        1744..1772
                     /label=Amp prom
                     /SerialCloner_Color=&h4682B4
                     /SerialCloner_Show=True
                     /SerialCloner_Protect=False
                     /SerialCloner_Arrow=True
     Promoter        8..37
                     /label=lac
                     /SerialCloner_Color=&h4682B4
                     /SerialCloner_Show=True
                     /SerialCloner_Protect=False
                     /SerialCloner_Arrow=True
     CDS             1814..2674
                     /label=AmpR
                     /SerialCloner_Color=&h804000
                     /SerialCloner_Show=True
                     /SerialCloner_Protect=False
                     /SerialCloner_Arrow=True
     misc_feature    3721..3742
                     /label=CAP binding Site_activates transcription cAMP dependent
                     /SerialCloner_Color=&h808000
                     /SerialCloner_Show=True
                     /SerialCloner_Protect=False
                     /SerialCloner_Arrow=True
     misc_feature    105..115
                     /label=GG-Overhang C
                     /SerialCloner_Color=&hFF80FF
                     /SerialCloner_Show=True
                     /SerialCloner_Protect=False
                     /SerialCloner_Arrow=True
     misc_feature    complement(1179..1189)
                     /label=GG-Overhang D
                     /SerialCloner_Color=&hFF80FF
                     /SerialCloner_Show=True
                     /SerialCloner_Protect=False
                     /SerialCloner_Arrow=True
     CDS             926..1138
                     /label=ccdB
                     /SerialCloner_Color=&h525252
                     /SerialCloner_Show=True
                     /SerialCloner_Protect=False
                     /SerialCloner_Arrow=True
     misc_feature    105..110
                     /label=BsaI-Site
                     /SerialCloner_Color=&hFF8000
                     /SerialCloner_Show=True
                     /SerialCloner_Protect=False
                     /SerialCloner_Arrow=True
     misc_feature    complement(1184..1189)
                     /label=BsaI-Site
                     /SerialCloner_Color=&hFF8000
                     /SerialCloner_Show=True
                     /SerialCloner_Protect=False
                     /SerialCloner_Arrow=True
ORIGIN
        1 cccaggcttt acactttatg cttccggctc gtatgttgtg tggaattgtg agcggataac 
       61 aatttcacac gAGCTATTTA GGTGACACTA TAGAAgtgaa gcttGGTCTC aGGCTccgga 
      121 tccagtgcta acatggtcta gaaggaggtc agctATGGAG AAAAAAATCA CTGGATATAC 
      181 CACCGTTGAT ATATCCCAAT GGCATCGTAA AGAACATTTT GAGGCATTTC AGTCAGTTGC 
      241 TCAATGTACC TATAACCAGA CCGTTCAGCT GGATATTACG GCCTTTTTAA AGACCGTAAA 
      301 GAAAAATAAG CACAAGTTTT ATCCGGCCTT TATTCACATT CTTGCCCGCC TGATGAATGC 
      361 TCATCCGGAG TTCCGTATGG CAATGAAAGA CGGTGAGCTG GTGATATGGG ATAGTGTTCA 
      421 CCCTTGTTAC ACCGTTTTCC ATGAGCAAAC TGAAACGTTT TCATCGCTCT GGAGTGAATA 
      481 CCACGACGAT TTCCGGCAGT TTCTACACAT ATATTCGCAA GATGTGGCGT GTTACGGTGA 
      541 AAACCTGGCC TATTTCCCTA AAGGGTTTAT TGAGAATATG TTTTTCGTCT CAGCCAATCC 
      601 CTGGGTGAGT TTCACCAGTT TTGATTTAAA CGTGGCCAAT ATGGACAACT TCTTCGCCCC 
      661 CGTTTTCACC ATGGGCAAAT ATTATACGCA AGGCGACAAG GTGCTGATGC CGCTGGCGAT 
      721 TCAGGTTCAT CATGCCGTTT GTGATGGCTT CCATGTCGGC AGAATGCTTA ATGAATTACA 
      781 ACAGTACTGC GATGAGTGGC AGGGCGGGGC GTAAGAGCTC aggaggACAG CTATGCAGTT 
      841 TAAGGTTTAC ACCTATAAAA GAGAGAGCCG TTATCGTCTG TTTGTGGATG TACAGAGTGA 
      901 TATTATTGAC ACGCCCGGGC GACGGATGGT GATCCCCCTG GCCAGTGCAC GTCTGCTGTC 
      961 AGATAAAGTC TCCCGTGAAC TTTACCCaGT GGTGCATATC GGGGATGAAA GCTGGCGCAT 
     1021 GATGACCACC GATATGGCCA GTGTGCCaGT CTCCGTTATC GGGGAAGAAG TGGCTGATCT 
     1081 CAGCCACCGC GAAAATGACA TCAAAAACGC CATTAACCTG ATGTTCTGGG GAATATAAct 
     1141 gcagaggagg taatcaATGc cacaacactg gtggtaccTC AGtGAGACCg aattcTCGCC 
     1201 CTATAGTGAG TCGTATTACc tggccgtcgt tttacaacgt cgtgactggg aaaaccctgg 
     1261 cgttacccaa cttaatcgcc ttgcagcaca tccccctttc gccagctggc gtaatagcga 
     1321 agaggcccgc accgatcgcc cttcccaaca gttgcgcagc ctgaatggcg aatggcgcct 
     1381 gatgcggtat tttctcctta cgcatctgtg cggtatttca caccgcatat ggtgcactct 
     1441 cagtacaatc tgctctgatg ccgcatagtt aagccagccc cgacacccgc caacacccgc 
     1501 tgacgcgccc tgacgggctt gtctgctccc ggcatccgct tacagacaag ctgtgaccgt 
     1561 ctccgggagc tgcatgtgtc agaggttttc accgtcatca ccgaaacgcg cgagacgaaa 
     1621 gggcctcgtg atacgcctat ttttataggt taatgtcatg ataataatgg tttcttagac 
     1681 gtcaggtggc acttttcggg gaaatgtgcg cggaacccct atttgtttat ttttctaaat 
     1741 acattcaaat atgtatccgc tcatgagaca ataaccctga taaatgcttc aataatattg 
     1801 aaaaaggaag agtatgagta ttcaacattt ccgtgtcgcc cttattccct tttttgcggc 
     1861 attttgcctt cctgtttttg ctcacccaga aacgctggtg aaagtaaaag atgctgaaga 
     1921 tcagttgggt gcacgagtgg gttacatcga actggatctc aacagcggta agatccttga 
     1981 gagttttcgc cccgaagaac gttttccaat gatgagcact tttaaagttc tgctatgtgg 
     2041 cgcggtatta tcccgtattg acgccgggca agagcaactc ggtcgccgca tacactattc 
     2101 tcagaatgac ttggttgagt actcaccagt cacagaaaag catcttacgg atggcatgac 
     2161 agtaagagaa ttatgcagtg ctgccataac catgagtgat aacactgcgg ccaacttact 
     2221 tctgacaacg atcggaggac cgaaggagct aaccgctttt ttgcacaaca tgggggatca 
     2281 tgtaactcgc cttgatcgtt gggaaccgga gctgaatgaa gccataccaa acgacgagcg 
     2341 tgacaccacg atgcctgtag caatggcaac aacgttgcgc aaactattaa ctggcgaact 
     2401 acttactcta gcttcccggc aacaattaat agactggatg gaggcggata aagttgcagg 
     2461 accacttctg cgctcggccc ttccggctgg ctggtttatt gctgataaat ctggagccgg 
     2521 tgagcgtggC tctcgAggta tcattgcagc actggggcca gatggtaagc cctcccgtat 
     2581 cgtagttatc tacacgacgg ggagtcaggc aactatggat gaacgaaata gacagatcgc 
     2641 tgagataggt gcctcactga ttaagcattg gtaactgtca gaccaagttt actcatatat 
     2701 actttagatt gatttaaaac ttcattttta atttaaaagg atctaggtga agatcctttt 
     2761 tgataatctc atgaccaaaa tcccttaacg tgagttttcg ttccactgag cgtcagaccc 
     2821 cgtagaaaag atcaaaggat cttcttgaga tccttttttt ctgcgcgtaa tctgctgctt 
     2881 gcaaacaaaa aaaccaccgc taccagcggt ggtttgtttg ccggatcaag agctaccaac 
     2941 tctttttccg aaggtaactg gcttcagcag agcgcagata ccaaatactg ttcttctagt 
     3001 gtagccgtag ttaggccacc acttcaagaa ctctgtagca ccgcctacat acctcgctct 
     3061 gctaatcctg ttaccagtgg ctgctgccag tggcgataag tcgtgtctta ccgggttgga 
     3121 ctcaagacga tagttaccgg ataaggcgca gcggtcgggc tgaacggggg gttcgtgcac 
     3181 acagcccagc ttggagcgaa cgacctacac cgaactgaga tacctacagc gtgagctatg 
     3241 agaaagcgcc acgcttcccg aagggagaaa ggcggacagg tatccggtaa gcggcagggt 
     3301 cggaacagga gagcgcacga gggagcttcc agggggaaac gcctggtatc tttatagtcc 
     3361 tgtcgggttt cgccacctct gacttgagcg tcgatttttg tgatgctcgt caggggggcg 
     3421 gagcctatgg aaaaacgcca gcaacgcggc ctttttacgg ttcctggcct tttgctggcc 
     3481 ttttgctcac atgttctttc ctgcgttatc ccctgattct gtggataacc gtattaccgc 
     3541 ctttgagtga gctgataccg ctcgccgcag ccgaacgacc gagcgcagcg agtcagtgag 
     3601 cgaggaagcg gaagagcgcc caatacgcaa accgcctctc cccgcgcgtt ggccgattca 
     3661 ttaatgcagc tggcacgaca ggtttcccga ctggaaagcg ggcagtgagc gcaacgcaat 
     3721 taatgtgagt tagctcactc attaggcac
//
