# Supplementary material for: A GreenGate-compatible vector set for efficient protein purification from E. coli
Source: bioRxiv preprint, doi:10.64898/2026.06.12.731827, version 1 (2026-06-15)
Supplement: Supplemental File 2_Vectors [file 731827_file03.zip › LopezBueno_Plasmid_gb-files/pGGD000.gb]

LOCUS       pGGD000.xdna    3749 bp      DNA     circular   21.05.2026
DEFINITION  
ACCESSION   
VERSION     
SOURCE      
  ORGANISM  
COMMENT     Serial Cloner Genbank Format
COMMENT     SerialCloner_Type=DNA
COMMENT     SerialCloner_Comments=[DEFINITION]:  - [LOCUS]: pGGD000.gcs - [ACCESSION]:  - [GEN
            E]: 2181..2198 - [CDS]: 200..1058
COMMENT     SerialCloner_Ends=0,0,,0,
FEATURES             Location/Qualifiers
     primer_bind     complement(1160..1179)
                     /label=T7
                     /SerialCloner_Color=&h008B8B
                     /SerialCloner_Show=True
                     /SerialCloner_Protect=False
                     /SerialCloner_Arrow=True
     primer_bind     37..54
                     /label=SP6
                     /SerialCloner_Color=&h008B8B
                     /SerialCloner_Show=True
                     /SerialCloner_Protect=False
                     /SerialCloner_Arrow=True
     rep_origin      2784..3412
                     /label=ColE1 origin
                     /SerialCloner_Color=&h4682B4
                     /SerialCloner_Show=True
                     /SerialCloner_Protect=False
                     /SerialCloner_Arrow=True
     CDS             1268..1336
                     /label=LacZ alpha
                     /SerialCloner_Color=&h6495ED
                     /SerialCloner_Show=True
                     /SerialCloner_Protect=False
                     /SerialCloner_Arrow=True
     misc_binding    3..25
                     /label=LacO_LacOperator repressed by LacI
                     /SerialCloner_Color=&h6495ED
                     /SerialCloner_Show=True
                     /SerialCloner_Protect=False
                     /SerialCloner_Arrow=True
     CDS             116..772
                     /label=CmR
                     /SerialCloner_Color=&h804000
                     /SerialCloner_Show=True
                     /SerialCloner_Protect=False
                     /SerialCloner_Arrow=True
     Promoter        1705..1733
                     /label=Amp prom
                     /SerialCloner_Color=&h4682B4
                     /SerialCloner_Show=True
                     /SerialCloner_Protect=False
                     /SerialCloner_Arrow=True
     Promoter        3718..3747
                     /label=lac
                     /SerialCloner_Color=&h4682B4
                     /SerialCloner_Show=True
                     /SerialCloner_Protect=False
                     /SerialCloner_Arrow=True
     CDS             1775..2635
                     /label=AmpR
                     /SerialCloner_Color=&h804000
                     /SerialCloner_Show=True
                     /SerialCloner_Protect=False
                     /SerialCloner_Arrow=True
     misc_feature    3682..3703
                     /label=CAP binding Site_activates transcription cAMP dependent
                     /SerialCloner_Color=&h808000
                     /SerialCloner_Show=True
                     /SerialCloner_Protect=False
                     /SerialCloner_Arrow=True
     misc_feature    66..76
                     /label=GG-Overhang D
                     /SerialCloner_Color=&hFF80FF
                     /SerialCloner_Show=True
                     /SerialCloner_Protect=False
                     /SerialCloner_Arrow=True
     misc_feature    complement(1140..1150)
                     /label=GG-Overhang E
                     /SerialCloner_Color=&hFF80FF
                     /SerialCloner_Show=True
                     /SerialCloner_Protect=False
                     /SerialCloner_Arrow=True
     CDS             887..1099
                     /label=ccdB
                     /SerialCloner_Color=&h525252
                     /SerialCloner_Show=True
                     /SerialCloner_Protect=False
                     /SerialCloner_Arrow=True
     misc_feature    66..71
                     /label=BsaI-Site
                     /SerialCloner_Color=&hFF8000
                     /SerialCloner_Show=True
                     /SerialCloner_Protect=False
                     /SerialCloner_Arrow=True
     misc_feature    complement(1145..1150)
                     /label=BsaI-Site
                     /SerialCloner_Color=&hFF8000
                     /SerialCloner_Show=True
                     /SerialCloner_Protect=False
                     /SerialCloner_Arrow=True
ORIGIN
        1 gtggaattgt gagcggataa caatttcaca cgAGCTATTT AGGTGACACT ATAGAAgtga 
       61 agcttGGTCT CaTCAGgtgg atccagtgct aacatggtct agaaggaggt cagctATGGA 
      121 GAAAAAAATC ACTGGATATA CCACCGTTGA TATATCCCAA TGGCATCGTA AAGAACATTT 
      181 TGAGGCATTT CAGTCAGTTG CTCAATGTAC CTATAACCAG ACCGTTCAGC TGGATATTAC 
      241 GGCCTTTTTA AAGACCGTAA AGAAAAATAA GCACAAGTTT TATCCGGCCT TTATTCACAT 
      301 TCTTGCCCGC CTGATGAATG CTCATCCGGA GTTCCGTATG GCAATGAAAG ACGGTGAGCT 
      361 GGTGATATGG GATAGTGTTC ACCCTTGTTA CACCGTTTTC CATGAGCAAA CTGAAACGTT 
      421 TTCATCGCTC TGGAGTGAAT ACCACGACGA TTTCCGGCAG TTTCTACACA TATATTCGCA 
      481 AGATGTGGCG TGTTACGGTG AAAACCTGGC CTATTTCCCT AAAGGGTTTA TTGAGAATAT 
      541 GTTTTTCGTC TCAGCCAATC CCTGGGTGAG TTTCACCAGT TTTGATTTAA ACGTGGCCAA 
      601 TATGGACAAC TTCTTCGCCC CCGTTTTCAC CATGGGCAAA TATTATACGC AAGGCGACAA 
      661 GGTGCTGATG CCGCTGGCGA TTCAGGTTCA TCATGCCGTT TGTGATGGCT TCCATGTCGG 
      721 CAGAATGCTT AATGAATTAC AACAGTACTG CGATGAGTGG CAGGGCGGGG CGTAAGAGCT 
      781 CaggaggACA GCTATGCAGT TTAAGGTTTA CACCTATAAA AGAGAGAGCC GTTATCGTCT 
      841 GTTTGTGGAT GTACAGAGTG ATATTATTGA CACGCCCGGG CGACGGATGG TGATCCCCCT 
      901 GGCCAGTGCA CGTCTGCTGT CAGATAAAGT CTCCCGTGAA CTTTACCCaG TGGTGCATAT 
      961 CGGGGATGAA AGCTGGCGCA TGATGACCAC CGATATGGCC AGTGTGCCaG TCTCCGTTAT 
     1021 CGGGGAAGAA GTGGCTGATC TCAGCCACCG CGAAAATGAC ATCAAAAACG CCATTAACCT 
     1081 GATGTTCTGG GGAATATAAc tgcagaggag gtaatcaATG ccacaacact ggtggtaccC 
     1141 TGCtGAGACC gaattcTCGC CCTATAGTGA GTCGTATTAC ctggccgtcg ttttacaacg 
     1201 tcgtgactgg gaaaaccctg gcgttaccca acttaatcgc cttgcagcac atcccccttt 
     1261 cgccagctgg cgtaatagcg aagaggcccg caccgatcgc ccttcccaac agttgcgcag 
     1321 cctgaatggc gaatggcgcc tgatgcggta ttttctcctt acgcatctgt gcggtatttc 
     1381 acaccgcata tggtgcactc tcagtacaat ctgctctgat gccgcatagt taagccagcc 
     1441 ccgacacccg ccaacacccg ctgacgcgcc ctgacgggct tgtctgctcc cggcatccgc 
     1501 ttacagacaa gctgtgaccg tctccgggag ctgcatgtgt cagaggtttt caccgtcatc 
     1561 accgaaacgc gcgagacgaa agggcctcgt gatacgccta tttttatagg ttaatgtcat 
     1621 gataataatg gtttcttaga cgtcaggtgg cacttttcgg ggaaatgtgc gcggaacccc 
     1681 tatttgttta tttttctaaa tacattcaaa tatgtatccg ctcatgagac aataaccctg 
     1741 ataaatgctt caataatatt gaaaaaggaa gagtatgagt attcaacatt tccgtgtcgc 
     1801 ccttattccc ttttttgcgg cattttgcct tcctgttttt gctcacccag aaacgctggt 
     1861 gaaagtaaaa gatgctgaag atcagttggg tgcacgagtg ggttacatcg aactggatct 
     1921 caacagcggt aagatccttg agagttttcg ccccgaagaa cgttttccaa tgatgagcac 
     1981 ttttaaagtt ctgctatgtg gcgcggtatt atcccgtatt gacgccgggc aagagcaact 
     2041 cggtcgccgc atacactatt ctcagaatga cttggttgag tactcaccag tcacagaaaa 
     2101 gcatcttacg gatggcatga cagtaagaga attatgcagt gctgccataa ccatgagtga 
     2161 taacactgcg gccaacttac ttctgacaac gatcggagga ccgaaggagc taaccgcttt 
     2221 tttgcacaac atgggggatc atgtaactcg ccttgatcgt tgggaaccgg agctgaatga 
     2281 agccatacca aacgacgagc gtgacaccac gatgcctgta gcaatggcaa caacgttgcg 
     2341 caaactatta actggcgaac tacttactct agcttcccgg caacaattaa tagactggat 
     2401 ggaggcggat aaagttgcag gaccacttct gcgctcggcc cttccggctg gctggtttat 
     2461 tgctgataaa tctggagccg gtgagcgtgg CtctcgAggt atcattgcag cactggggcc 
     2521 agatggtaag ccctcccgta tcgtagttat ctacacgacg gggagtcagg caactatgga 
     2581 tgaacgaaat agacagatcg ctgagatagg tgcctcactg attaagcatt ggtaactgtc 
     2641 agaccaagtt tactcatata tactttagat tgatttaaaa cttcattttt aatttaaaag 
     2701 gatctaggtg aagatccttt ttgataatct catgaccaaa atcccttaac gtgagttttc 
     2761 gttccactga gcgtcagacc ccgtagaaaa gatcaaagga tcttcttgag atcctttttt 
     2821 tctgcgcgta atctgctgct tgcaaacaaa aaaaccaccg ctaccagcgg tggtttgttt 
     2881 gccggatcaa gagctaccaa ctctttttcc gaaggtaact ggcttcagca gagcgcagat 
     2941 accaaatact gttcttctag tgtagccgta gttaggccac cacttcaaga actctgtagc 
     3001 accgcctaca tacctcgctc tgctaatcct gttaccagtg gctgctgcca gtggcgataa 
     3061 gtcgtgtctt accgggttgg actcaagacg atagttaccg gataaggcgc agcggtcggg 
     3121 ctgaacgggg ggttcgtgca cacagcccag cttggagcga acgacctaca ccgaactgag 
     3181 atacctacag cgtgagctat gagaaagcgc cacgcttccc gaagggagaa aggcggacag 
     3241 gtatccggta agcggcaggg tcggaacagg agagcgcacg agggagcttc cagggggaaa 
     3301 cgcctggtat ctttatagtc ctgtcgggtt tcgccacctc tgacttgagc gtcgattttt 
     3361 gtgatgctcg tcaggggggc ggagcctatg gaaaaacgcc agcaacgcgg cctttttacg 
     3421 gttcctggcc ttttgctggc cttttgctca catgttcttt cctgcgttat cccctgattc 
     3481 tgtggataac cgtattaccg cctttgagtg agctgatacc gctcgccgca gccgaacgac 
     3541 cgagcgcagc gagtcagtga gcgaggaagc ggaagagcgc ccaatacgca aaccgcctct 
     3601 ccccgcgcgt tggccgattc attaatgcag ctggcacgac aggtttcccg actggaaagc 
     3661 gggcagtgag cgcaacgcaa ttaatgtgag ttagctcact cattaggcac cccaggcttt 
     3721 acactttatg cttccggctc gtatgttgt
//
