# Supplementary material for: A GreenGate-compatible vector set for efficient protein purification from E. coli
Source: bioRxiv preprint, doi:10.64898/2026.06.12.731827, version 1 (2026-06-15)
Supplement: Supplemental File 2_Vectors [file 731827_file03.zip › LopezBueno_Plasmid_gb-files/pGGP000_EColi-Expression_GGoverhang-B-E_KanR.gb]

LOCUS       pGGP000_EColi-Expression_GGoverhang-B-E_KanR.xdna    6940 bp      DNA     circular   21.05.2026
DEFINITION  
ACCESSION   
VERSION     
SOURCE      
  ORGANISM  
COMMENT     Serial Cloner Genbank Format
COMMENT     SerialCloner_Type=DNA
COMMENT     SerialCloner_Comments=Ligation of : PCR(pGGP000_EColi Protein expression_pBLAEX000
            _KanR_new.txt.xdna) [5491  nt] : (#BsaI[4] / #BsaI[5511]) to
             PCR(pGGX000_GG-Dest-Vector with pCambia backbone from pHEE4
            01E (also pPDR127, made by Andrea Bleckmann).txt.xdna) [1441
              nt] : (#BsaI[8] / #BsaI[1441])
COMMENT     SerialCloner_Ends=0,0,,0,
FEATURES             Location/Qualifiers
     misc_feature    4609..4749
                     /label=bom basis of mobility region from pBR322_Misc_Feature_1
                     /SerialCloner_Color=&hDC143C
                     /SerialCloner_Show=True
                     /SerialCloner_Protect=True
                     /SerialCloner_Arrow=True
                     /SerialCloner_Desc=vntifkey="21" - label=Misc_Feature_1 - note="bom basis of mobility region from pBR322" - 7354..7494 \ 
     CDS             complement(4851..5042)
                     /label=rop_rop
                     /SerialCloner_Color=&hFF4500
                     /SerialCloner_Show=True
                     /SerialCloner_Protect=True
                     /SerialCloner_Arrow=True
                     /SerialCloner_Desc=codon_start=1 - gene="rop" - product="Rop protein, which maintains plasmids at low copy - number" - vntifkey="4" - label=rop - note="rop" - complement(7596..7787) \ 
     rep_origin      3813..4441
                     /label=ColE1 origin
                     /SerialCloner_Color=&h4682B4
                     /SerialCloner_Show=True
                     /SerialCloner_Protect=False
                     /SerialCloner_Arrow=True
     rep_origin      3279..3719
                     /label=F1 ori
                     /SerialCloner_Color=&h4682B4
                     /SerialCloner_Show=True
                     /SerialCloner_Protect=False
                     /SerialCloner_Arrow=True
     rep_origin      complement(3269..3724)
                     /label=M13 origin
                     /SerialCloner_Color=&h4682B4
                     /SerialCloner_Show=True
                     /SerialCloner_Protect=False
                     /SerialCloner_Arrow=True
     CDS             1672..1740
                     /label=LacZ alpha
                     /SerialCloner_Color=&h6495ED
                     /SerialCloner_Show=True
                     /SerialCloner_Protect=False
                     /SerialCloner_Arrow=True
     CDS             complement(272..340)
                     /label=LacZ alpha
                     /SerialCloner_Color=&h6495ED
                     /SerialCloner_Show=True
                     /SerialCloner_Protect=False
                     /SerialCloner_Arrow=True
     misc_binding    35..57
                     /label=LacO_LacOperator repressed by LacI
                     /SerialCloner_Color=&h6495ED
                     /SerialCloner_Show=True
                     /SerialCloner_Protect=False
                     /SerialCloner_Arrow=True
     CDS             complement(776..1432)
                     /label=CmR
                     /SerialCloner_Color=&h804000
                     /SerialCloner_Show=True
                     /SerialCloner_Protect=False
                     /SerialCloner_Arrow=True
     misc_feature    5618..6700
                     /label=LacI_Repressor for LacO
                     /SerialCloner_Color=&h0000FF
                     /SerialCloner_Show=True
                     /SerialCloner_Protect=False
                     /SerialCloner_Arrow=True
     promoter        3..32
                     /label=tac promoter_hybrig of trp and lac UV5 promoters
                     /SerialCloner_Color=&h4682B4
                     /SerialCloner_Show=True
                     /SerialCloner_Protect=False
                     /SerialCloner_Arrow=True
     terminator      1952..1995
                     /label=rrnB Terminator1
                     /SerialCloner_Color=&hFF8000
                     /SerialCloner_Show=False
                     /SerialCloner_Protect=False
                     /SerialCloner_Arrow=True
     terminator      2127..2154
                     /label=rrnB Terminator2
                     /SerialCloner_Color=&hFF8000
                     /SerialCloner_Show=False
                     /SerialCloner_Protect=False
                     /SerialCloner_Arrow=True
     misc_feature    5540..5617
                     /label=LacIq-Promoter_modified promoter for stronger expression of the LacI-Repressor
                     /SerialCloner_Color=&h0080FF
                     /SerialCloner_Show=True
                     /SerialCloner_Protect=False
                     /SerialCloner_Arrow=True
     misc_feature    6713..6734
                     /label=CAP binding Site_activates transcription cAMP dependent
                     /SerialCloner_Color=&h808000
                     /SerialCloner_Show=True
                     /SerialCloner_Protect=False
                     /SerialCloner_Arrow=True
     misc_feature    1829..2154
                     /label=rrnB-Terminator_BsaI-Mutated
                     /SerialCloner_Color=&h0080C0
                     /SerialCloner_Show=True
                     /SerialCloner_Protect=False
                     /SerialCloner_Arrow=True
     misc_feature    2328..3122
                     /label=KanR
                     /SerialCloner_Color=&h800000
                     /SerialCloner_Show=True
                     /SerialCloner_Protect=False
                     /SerialCloner_Arrow=True
     misc_feature    2176..2327
                     /label=Tn5-Transposon Promoter
                     /SerialCloner_Color=&h804040
                     /SerialCloner_Show=True
                     /SerialCloner_Protect=False
                     /SerialCloner_Arrow=True
     misc_feature    1563..1573
                     /label=GG-Overhang E
                     /SerialCloner_Color=&hFF80FF
                     /SerialCloner_Show=True
                     /SerialCloner_Protect=False
                     /SerialCloner_Arrow=True
     misc_feature    complement(125..135)
                     /label=GG-Overhang B
                     /SerialCloner_Color=&hFF80FF
                     /SerialCloner_Show=True
                     /SerialCloner_Protect=False
                     /SerialCloner_Arrow=True
     CDS             complement(449..661)
                     /label=ccdB
                     /SerialCloner_Color=&h525252
                     /SerialCloner_Show=True
                     /SerialCloner_Protect=False
                     /SerialCloner_Arrow=True
     misc_feature    1563..1568
                     /label=BsaI-Site
                     /SerialCloner_Color=&hFF8000
                     /SerialCloner_Show=True
                     /SerialCloner_Protect=False
                     /SerialCloner_Arrow=True
     misc_feature    complement(130..135)
                     /label=BsaI-Site
                     /SerialCloner_Color=&hFF8000
                     /SerialCloner_Show=True
                     /SerialCloner_Protect=False
                     /SerialCloner_Arrow=True
ORIGIN
        1 tgttgacaat taatcatcgg ctcgtataat gtgtggaatt gtgagcggat aacaatttca 
       61 cacaggaaac agccagtccg tttaggtgtt ttcacgagca cttcaccaac aaggaccata 
      121 gattaacatG AGACCgaatt cAAAAAAAAg cggacctcCG AAGAGgtCCg Ccagatgatc 
      181 atgcggcatc agagcagatt gtactgagag tgcaccatat gcggtgtgaa ataccgcaca 
      241 gatgcgtaag gagaaaatac cgcatcaggc gccattcgcc attcaggctg cgcaactgtt 
      301 gggaagggcg atcggtgcgg gcctcttcgc tattacgcca gctggcgaaa gggggatgtg 
      361 ctgcaaggcg attaagttgg gtaacgccag ggttttccca gtcacgacgt tgtaaaacga 
      421 cggccagCAT tgattacctc ctactagtTT ATATTCCCCA GAACATCAGG TTAATGGCGT 
      481 TTTTGATGTC ATTTTCGCGG TGGCTGAGAT CAGCCACTTC TTCCCCGATA ACGGAGACtG 
      541 GCACACTGGC CATATCGGTG GTCATCATGC GCCAGCTTTC ATCCCCGATA TGCACCACtG 
      601 GGTAAAGTTC ACGGGAGACT TTATCTGACA GCAGACGTGC ACTGGCCAGG GGGATCACCA 
      661 TCCGTCGCCC GGGCGTGTCA ATAATATCAC TCTGTACATC CACAAACAGA CGATAACGGC 
      721 TCTCTCTTTT ATAGGTGTAA ACCTTAAACT GCATAGCTGT cctcctGAGC TCTTACGCCC 
      781 CGCCCTGCCA CTCATCGCAG TACTGTTGTA ATTCATTAAG CATTCTGCCG ACATGGAAGC 
      841 CATCACAAAC GGCATGATGA ACCTGAATCG CCAGCGGCAT CAGCACCTTG TCGCCTTGCG 
      901 TATAATATTT GCCCATGGTG AAAACGGGGG CGAAGAAGTT GTCCATATTG GCCACGTTTA 
      961 AATCAAAACT GGTGAAACTC ACCCAGGGAT TGGCTGAGAC GAAAAACATA TTCTCAATAA 
     1021 ACCCTTTAGG GAAATAGGCC AGGTTTTCAC CGTAACACGC CACATCTTGC GAATATATGT 
     1081 GTAGAAACTG CCGGAAATCG TCGTGGTATT CACTCCAGAG CGATGAAAAC GTTTCAGTTT 
     1141 GCTCATGGAA AACGGTGTAA CAAGGGTGAA CACTATCCCA TATCACCAGC TCACCGTCTT 
     1201 TCATTGCCAT ACGGAACTCC GGATGAGCAT TCATCAGGCG GGCAAGAATG TGAATAAAGG 
     1261 CCGGATAAAA CTTGTGCTTA TTTTTCTTTA CGGTCTTTAA AAAGGCCGTA ATATCCAGCT 
     1321 GAACGGTCTG GTTATAGGTA CATTGAGCAA CTGACTGAAA TGCCTCAAAA TGTTCTTTAC 
     1381 GATGCCATTG GGATATATCA ACGGTGGTAT ATCCAGTGAT TTTTTTCTCC ATagctgacc 
     1441 tcctaagctt AGCACACCTC TTTTTGACAT ACTTCGGGTA TACATATCAG TATATATTCT 
     1501 TATACCGCAA AAATCAGCGC GCAAATACGC ATACTGTTAT CTGgctttta gtaagcctcg 
     1561 agGGTCTCac tgcatagctt ggcactggcc gtcgttttac aacgtcgtga ctgggaaaac 
     1621 cctggcgtta cccaacttaa tcgccttgca gcacatcccc ctttcgccag ctggcgtaat 
     1681 agcgaagagg cccgcaccga tcgcccttcc caacagttgc gcagcctgaa tggcgaatgg 
     1741 cagcttggct gttttggcgg atgagataag attttcagcc tgatacagat taaatcagaa 
     1801 cgcagaagcg gtctgataaa acagaatttg cctggcggca gtagcgcggt ggtcccacct 
     1861 gaccccatgc cgaactcaga agtgaaacgc cgtagcgccg atggtagtgt ggggatcccc 
     1921 catgcgagag tagggaactg ccaggcatca aataaaacga aaggctcagt cgaaagactg 
     1981 ggcctttcgt tttatctgtt gtttgtcggt gaacgctctc ctgagtagga caaatccgcc 
     2041 gggagcggat ttgaacgttg cgaagcaacg gcccggaggg tggcgggcag gacgcccgcc 
     2101 ataaactgcc aggcatcaaa ttaagcagaa ggccatcctg acggatggcc tttttgcgtt 
     2161 tctacaaact ctggcttata cgccaacttt gaaaacaact ttgaaaaagc tgttttctgg 
     2221 tatttaaggt tttagaatgc aaggaacagt gaattggagt tcgtcttgtt ataattagct 
     2281 tcttggggta tctttaaata ctgtagaaaa gaggaaggaa ataataaatg gctaaaatga 
     2341 gaatatcacc ggaattgaaa aaactgatcg aaaaataccg ctgcgtaaaa gatacggaag 
     2401 gaatgtctcc tgctaaggta tataagctgg tgggagaaaa tgaaaaccta tatttaaaaa 
     2461 tgacggacag ccggtataaa gggaccacct atgatgtgga acgggaaaag gacatgatgc 
     2521 tatggctgga aggaaagctg cctgttccaa aggtcctgca ctttgaacgg catgatggct 
     2581 ggagcaatct gctcatgagt gaggccgatg gcgtcctttg ctcggaagag tatgaagatg 
     2641 aacaaagccc tgaaaagatt atcgagctgt atgcggagtg catcaggctc tttcactcca 
     2701 tcgacatatc ggattgtccc tatacgaata gcttagacag ccgcttagcc gaattggatt 
     2761 acttactgaa taacgatctg gccgatgtgg attgcgaaaa ctgggaagaa gacactccat 
     2821 ttaaagatcc gcgcgagctg tatgattttt taaagacgga aaagcccgaa gaggaacttg 
     2881 tcttttccca cggcgacctg ggagacagca acatctttgt gaaagatggc aaagtaagtg 
     2941 gctttattga tcttgggaga agcggcaggg cggacaagtg gtatgacatt gccttctgcg 
     3001 tccggtcgat cagggaggat atcggggaag aacagtatgt cgagctattt tttgacttac 
     3061 tggggatcaa gcctgattgg gagaaaataa aatattatat tttactggat gaattgtttt 
     3121 agtacctaga atgcatgacc aaaatccctt aacgtgagtt ttcgttccac tgagcgaaca 
     3181 agtttactca tatatacttt agattgattn nnnnnnnnnn nnnnnnnnnn nnnnnnnnnn 
     3241 nnnnnnnann nnnnnnnnnn nnnnnnnnnn nnnnnnnnnn nnnnnatttt gttaaaattc 
     3301 gcgttaaatt tttgttaaat cagctcattt tttaaccaat aggccgaaat cggcaaaatc 
     3361 ccttataaat caaaagaata gcccgagata gggtnnnnnn nnnnnnnnnn nnnnnnnnnn 
     3421 nnnnnnnnnn naaagaacgt ggactccaac gtcaaaggnn nnnnnnnnnn nnnnnnnnnn 
     3481 nnnnnnnnnn nnnnnnnnnn nnnnnnnnnn nnnnnnnnnn nnnnnnnnnn nnnnnnnnnn 
     3541 nnnnnnnnnn nnnnnnnnnn nnnnnnnnnn nnnnnnnnnn nnnnnnnnnn nnnnnnnnng 
     3601 nnnnnnnnnn nnnnnnnnnn nnnnnnnnnn nnnnnnnnnn nnnnnnnnnn nnnnnnnnnn 
     3661 nnnnnnnnnn nnnnnnnnnn nnnnnnnnnn nnnnnnnnnn nnnnnnnnnn nnnnnnnnnn 
     3721 nnnnnaaagg atctaggtga agatcctttt tgataatctc atgaccaaaa tcccttaacg 
     3781 tgagttttcg ttccactgag cgtcagaccc cgtagaaaag atcaaaggat cttcttgaga 
     3841 tccttttttt ctgcgcgtaa tctgctgctt gcaaacaaaa aaaccaccgc taccagcggt 
     3901 ggtttgtttg ccggatcaag agctaccaac tctttttccg aaggtaactg gcttcagcag 
     3961 agcgcagata ccaaatactg tccttctagt gtagccgtag ttaggccacc acttcaagaa 
     4021 ctctgtagca ccgcctacat acctcgctct gctaatcctg ttaccagtgg ctgctgccag 
     4081 tggcgataag tcgtgtctta ccgggttgga ctcaagacga tagttaccgg ataaggcgca 
     4141 gcggtcgggc tgaacggggg gttcgtgcac acagcccagc ttggagcgaa cgacctacac 
     4201 cgaactgaga tacctacagc gtgagctatg agaaagcgcc acgcttcccg aagggagaaa 
     4261 ggcggacagg tatccggtaa gcggcagggt cggaacagga gagcgcacga gggagcttcc 
     4321 agggggaaac gcctggtatc tttatagtcc tgtcgggttt cgccacctct gacttgagcg 
     4381 tcgatttttg tgatgctcgt caggggggcg gagcctatgg aaaaacgcca gcaacgcggc 
     4441 ctttttacgg ttcctggcct tttgctggcc ttttgctcac atgttctttc ctgcgttatc 
     4501 ccctgattct gtggataacc gtattaccgc ctttgagtga gctgataccg ctcgccgcag 
     4561 ccgaacgacc gagcgcagcg agtcagtgag cgaggaagcg gaagagcgcc tgatgcggta 
     4621 ttttctcctt acgcatctgt gcggtatttc acaccgcata tggtgcactc tcagtacaat 
     4681 ctgctctgat gccgcatagt taagccagta tacactccgc tatcgctacg tgactgggtc 
     4741 atggctgcgc cccgacaccc gccaacaccc gctgacgcgc cctgacgggc ttgtctgctc 
     4801 ccggcatccg cttacagaca agctgtgacc gtctccggga gctgcatgtg tcagaggttt 
     4861 tcaccgtcat caccgaaacg cgcgaggcag ctgcggtaaa gctcatcagc gtggtcgtgc 
     4921 agcgattcac agatgtctgc ctgttcatcc gcgtccagct cgttgagttt ctccagaagc 
     4981 gttaatgtct ggcttctgat aaagcgggcc atgttaaggg cggttttttc ctgtttggtc 
     5041 acttgatgcc tccgtgtaag ggggaatttc tgttcatggg ggtaatgata ccgatgaaac 
     5101 gagagaggat gctcacgata cgggttactg atgatgaaca tgcccggtta ctggaacgtt 
     5161 gtgagggtaa acaactggcg gtatggatgc ggcgggacca gagaaaaatc actcagggtc 
     5221 aatgccagcg cttcgttaat acagatgtag gtgttccaca gggtagccag cagcatcctg 
     5281 cgatgcagat ccggaacata atggtgcagg gcgctgactt ccgcgtttcc agactttacg 
     5341 aaacacggaa accgaagacc attcatgttg ttgctcaggt cgcagacgtt ttgcagcagc 
     5401 agtcgcttca cgttcgctcg cgtatcggtg attcattctg ctaaccagta aggcaacccc 
     5461 gccagcctag ccgggtcctc aacgacagga gcacgatcat gcgcacccgt ggccaggacc 
     5521 caacgctgcc cgaaattccg acaccatcga atggtgcaaa acctttcgcg gtatggcatg 
     5581 atagcgcccg gaagagagtc aattcagggt ggtgaatgtg aaaccagtaa cgttatacga 
     5641 tgtcgcagag tatgccggtg tctcttatca gaccgtttcc cgcgtggtga accaggccag 
     5701 ccacgtttct gcgaaaacgc gggaaaaagt ggaagcggcg atggcggagc tgaattacat 
     5761 tcccaaccgc gtggcacaac aactggcggg caaacagtcg ttgctgattg gcgttgccac 
     5821 ctccagtctg gccctgcacg cgccgtcgca aattgtcgcg gcgattaaat ctcgcgccga 
     5881 tcaactgggt gccagcgtgg tggtgtcgat ggtagaacga agcggcgtcg aagcctgtaa 
     5941 agcggcggtg cacaatcttc tcgcgcaacg cgtcagtggg ctgatcatta actatccgct 
     6001 ggatgaccag gatgccattg ctgtggaagc tgcctgcact aatgttccgg cgttatttct 
     6061 tgatgtctct gaccagacac ccatcaacag tattattttc tcccatgaag acggtacgcg 
     6121 actgggcgtg gagcatctgg tcgcattggg tcaccagcaa atcgcgctgt tagcgggccc 
     6181 attaagttct gtctcggcgc gtctgcgtct ggctggctgg cataaatatc tcactcgcaa 
     6241 tcaaattcag ccgatagcgg aacgggaagg cgactggagt gccatgtccg gttttcaaca 
     6301 aaccatgcaa atgctgaatg agggcatcgt tcccactgcg atgctggttg ccaacgatca 
     6361 gatggcgctg ggcgcaatgc gcgccattac cgagtccggg ctgcgcgttg gtgcggatat 
     6421 ctcggtagtg ggatacgacg ataccgaaga cagctcatgt tatatcccgc cgttaaccac 
     6481 catcaaacag gattttcgcc tgctggggca aaccagcgtg gaccgcttgc tgcaactctc 
     6541 tcagggccag gcggtgaagg gcaatcagct gttgcccgtc tcactggtga aaagaaaaac 
     6601 caccctggcg cccaatacgc aaaccgcctc tccccgcgcg ttggccgatt cattaatgca 
     6661 gctggcacga caggtttccc gactggaaag cgggcagtga gcgcaacgca attaatgtga 
     6721 gttagctcac tcattaggca caattctcat gtttgacagc ttatcatcga ctgcacggtg 
     6781 caccaatgct tctggcgtca ggcagccatc ggaagctgtg gtatggctgt gcaggtcgta 
     6841 aatcactgca taattcgtgt cgctcaaggc gcactcccgt tctggataat gttttttgcg 
     6901 ccgacatcat aacggttctg gcaaatattc tgaaatgagc 
//
