# Supplementary material for: A GreenGate-compatible vector set for efficient protein purification from E. coli
Source: bioRxiv preprint, doi:10.64898/2026.06.12.731827, version 1 (2026-06-15)
Supplement: Supplemental File 2_Vectors [file 731827_file03.zip › LopezBueno_Plasmid_gb-files/pGGP001_6His-GST-NT-HRV3C-Protease.gb]

LOCUS       pGGP001_6xHis-GST-NT-HRV3CP_(PreScission).txt.xdna    7210 bp      DNA     circular   20.05.2026
DEFINITION  
ACCESSION   
VERSION     
SOURCE      
  ORGANISM  
COMMENT     Serial Cloner Genbank Format
COMMENT     SerialCloner_Type=DNA
COMMENT     SerialCloner_Comments=Ligation of : Ligation #1 [7130  nt] : (Uncut 5'[0] / Uncut 
            3'[7130]) to pPDR083_D-Decoy with STOPs in all Frames_pGGE.t
            xt.xdna [39  nt] : (#Eco31I[98] / #Eco31I[153])
COMMENT     SerialCloner_Ends=0,0,,0,
FEATURES             Location/Qualifiers
     misc_feature    4878..5018
                     /label=bom basis of mobility region from pBR322_Misc_Feature_1
                     /SerialCloner_Color=&hDC143C
                     /SerialCloner_Show=True
                     /SerialCloner_Protect=True
                     /SerialCloner_Arrow=True
                     /SerialCloner_Desc=vntifkey="21" - label=Misc_Feature_1 - note="bom basis of mobility region from pBR322" - 6012..6152 \ 
     CDS             complement(5120..5311)
                     /label=rop_rop
                     /SerialCloner_Color=&hFF4500
                     /SerialCloner_Show=True
                     /SerialCloner_Protect=True
                     /SerialCloner_Arrow=True
                     /SerialCloner_Desc=codon_start=1 - vntifkey="4" - label=rop - note="rop" - complement(6254..6445) \ 
     misc_feature    128..195
                     /label=insert from PCR(pBLAB034_GST-PrecissionProtease.txt.xdna) [5']
                     /SerialCloner_Color=&h84A4C0
                     /SerialCloner_Show=False
                     /SerialCloner_Protect=True
                     /SerialCloner_Arrow=True
                     /SerialCloner_Desc=note="Fragment extracted from PCR(pBLAB034_GST-PrecissionProtease.txt.xdna) [660  nt] : (#Eco31I[5] / #Eco31I[681]) \ 
     misc_feature    229..820
                     /label=insert from PCR(pBLAB034_GST-PrecissionProtease.txt.xdna) [3']
                     /SerialCloner_Color=&h84A4C0
                     /SerialCloner_Show=False
                     /SerialCloner_Protect=True
                     /SerialCloner_Arrow=True
                     /SerialCloner_Desc=note="Fragment extracted from PCR(pBLAB034_GST-PrecissionProtease.txt.xdna) [660  nt] : (#Eco31I[5] / #Eco31I[681]) \ 
     misc_feature    825..1795
                     /label=insert from pALM208_NT-HRV3CP_without ATG_without stop in pGGC.txt.xdna
                     /SerialCloner_Color=&h84A4C0
                     /SerialCloner_Show=False
                     /SerialCloner_Protect=True
                     /SerialCloner_Arrow=True
                     /SerialCloner_Desc=note="Fragment extracted from pALM208_NT-HRV3CP_without ATG_without stop in pGGC.txt.xdna [971  nt] : (#Eco31I[98] / #Eco31I[1085]) \ 
     misc_feature    827..1231
                     /label=NT solubility tag
                     /SerialCloner_Color=&hFF8080
                     /SerialCloner_Show=True
                     /SerialCloner_Protect=True
                     /SerialCloner_Arrow=True
                     /SerialCloner_Desc=note="direct strand translation"translation="SHTTPWTNPGLAENFMNSFMQGLSSMPGFTASQLDKMSTIAQSMVQSIQSLAAQGRTSPNDLQALNMAFASSMAEIAASEEGGGSLSTKTSSIASAMSNAFLQTTGVVNQPFINEITQLVSMFAQAGMNDVSAGN" \ 
     misc_feature    1232..1249
                     /label=Ser-Gly4-Ser-linker
                     /SerialCloner_Color=&hFF8000
                     /SerialCloner_Show=True
                     /SerialCloner_Protect=True
                     /SerialCloner_Arrow=True
                     /SerialCloner_Desc=note="direct strand translation"translation="SGGGGS" \ 
     misc_feature    1800..1838
                     /label=insert from pPDR083_D-Decoy with STOPs in all Frames_pGGE.txt.xdna
                     /SerialCloner_Color=&h84A4C0
                     /SerialCloner_Show=False
                     /SerialCloner_Protect=True
                     /SerialCloner_Arrow=True
                     /SerialCloner_Desc=note="Fragment extracted from pPDR083_D-Decoy with STOPs in all Frames_pGGE.txt.xdna [39  nt] : (#Eco31I[98] / #Eco31I[153]) \ 
     rep_origin      4082..4710
                     /label=ColE1 origin
                     /SerialCloner_Color=&h4682B4
                     /SerialCloner_Show=True
                     /SerialCloner_Protect=False
                     /SerialCloner_Arrow=True
     rep_origin      3548..3988
                     /label=F1 ori
                     /SerialCloner_Color=&h4682B4
                     /SerialCloner_Show=True
                     /SerialCloner_Protect=False
                     /SerialCloner_Arrow=True
     rep_origin      complement(3538..3993)
                     /label=M13 origin
                     /SerialCloner_Color=&h4682B4
                     /SerialCloner_Show=True
                     /SerialCloner_Protect=False
                     /SerialCloner_Arrow=True
     CDS             1941..2009
                     /label=LacZ alpha
                     /SerialCloner_Color=&h6495ED
                     /SerialCloner_Show=True
                     /SerialCloner_Protect=False
                     /SerialCloner_Arrow=True
     misc_binding    34..56
                     /label=LacO_LacOperator repressed by LacI
                     /SerialCloner_Color=&h6495ED
                     /SerialCloner_Show=True
                     /SerialCloner_Protect=False
                     /SerialCloner_Arrow=True
     misc_feature    5887..6969
                     /label=LacI_Repressor for LacO
                     /SerialCloner_Color=&h0000FF
                     /SerialCloner_Show=True
                     /SerialCloner_Protect=False
                     /SerialCloner_Arrow=True
     promoter        2..31
                     /label=tac promoter_hybrig of trp and lac UV5 promoters
                     /SerialCloner_Color=&h4682B4
                     /SerialCloner_Show=True
                     /SerialCloner_Protect=False
                     /SerialCloner_Arrow=True
     terminator      2221..2264
                     /label=rrnB Terminator1
                     /SerialCloner_Color=&hFF8000
                     /SerialCloner_Show=True
                     /SerialCloner_Protect=False
                     /SerialCloner_Arrow=True
     terminator      2396..2423
                     /label=rrnB Terminator2
                     /SerialCloner_Color=&hFF8000
                     /SerialCloner_Show=True
                     /SerialCloner_Protect=False
                     /SerialCloner_Arrow=True
     misc_feature    5809..5886
                     /label=LacIq-Promoter_modified promoter for stronger expression of the LacI-Repressor
                     /SerialCloner_Color=&h0080FF
                     /SerialCloner_Show=True
                     /SerialCloner_Protect=False
                     /SerialCloner_Arrow=True
     misc_feature    6982..7003
                     /label=CAP binding Site_activates transcription cAMP dependent
                     /SerialCloner_Color=&h808000
                     /SerialCloner_Show=True
                     /SerialCloner_Protect=False
                     /SerialCloner_Arrow=True
     misc_feature    2098..2423
                     /label=rrnB-Terminator_BsaI-Mutated
                     /SerialCloner_Color=&h0080C0
                     /SerialCloner_Show=True
                     /SerialCloner_Protect=False
                     /SerialCloner_Arrow=True
     misc_feature    2597..3391
                     /label=KanR
                     /SerialCloner_Color=&h800000
                     /SerialCloner_Show=True
                     /SerialCloner_Protect=False
                     /SerialCloner_Arrow=True
     misc_feature    2445..2596
                     /label=Tn5-Transposon Promoter
                     /SerialCloner_Color=&h804040
                     /SerialCloner_Show=True
                     /SerialCloner_Protect=False
                     /SerialCloner_Arrow=True
     misc_feature    1800..1838
                     /label=D-Decoy with STOPs
                     /SerialCloner_Color=&hFF8000
                     /SerialCloner_Show=True
                     /SerialCloner_Protect=False
                     /SerialCloner_Arrow=True
     CDS             137..154
                     /label=6xHis
                     /SerialCloner_Color=&h008000
                     /SerialCloner_Show=True
                     /SerialCloner_Protect=False
                     /SerialCloner_Arrow=True
     CDS             164..814
                     /label=GST tag
                     /SerialCloner_Color=&h008000
                     /SerialCloner_Show=True
                     /SerialCloner_Protect=False
                     /SerialCloner_Arrow=True
     misc_feature    1250..1795
                     /label=HRV3C-Protease
                     /SerialCloner_Color=&h0000FF
                     /SerialCloner_Show=True
                     /SerialCloner_Protect=False
                     /SerialCloner_Arrow=True
ORIGIN
        1 gttgacaatt aatcatcggc tcgtataatg tgtggaattg tgagcggata acaatttcac 
       61 acaggaaaca gccagtccgt ttaggtgttt tcacgagcac ttcaccaaca aggaccatag 
      121 attaacaatg AAAATCCATC ACCATCACCA TCACGGCTCT GGTtccccta tactaggtta 
      181 ttggaaaatt aagggccttg tgcaacccac tcgacttctt ttggaatatc ttgaagaaaa 
      241 atatgaagag catttgtatg agcgcgatga aggtgataaa tggcgaaaca aaaagtttga 
      301 attgggtttg gagtttccca atcttcctta ttatattgat ggtgatgtta aattaacaca 
      361 gtctatggcc atcatacgtt atatagctga caagcacaac atgttgggtg gttgtccaaa 
      421 agagcgtgca gagatttcaa tgcttgaagg agcggttttg gatattagat acggtgtttc 
      481 gagaattgca tatagtaaag actttgaaac tctcaaagtt gattttctta gcaagctacc 
      541 tgaaatgctg aaaatgttcg aagatcgttt atgtcataaa acatatttaa atggtgatca 
      601 tgtaacccat cctgacttca tgttgtatga cgctcttgat gttgttttat acatggaccc 
      661 aatgtgcctg gatgcgttcc caaaattagt ttgttttaaa aaacgtattg aagctatccc 
      721 acaaattgat aagtacttga aatccagcaa gtatatagca tggcctttgc agggctggca 
      781 agccacgttt ggtggtggcg accatcctcc aaaatcggat ggctcaAGCC ATACCACACC 
      841 GTGGACCAAT CCTGGTCTGG CAGAAAACTT TATGAATAGC TTTATGCAGG GTCTGAGCAG 
      901 CATGCCTGGT TTTACCGCAA GCCAGCTGGA CAAAATGAGC ACCATTGCAC AGAGCATGGT 
      961 TCAGAGCATT CAGAGCCTGG CAGCACAGGG TCGTACCAGT CCGAATGATC TGCAGGCACT 
     1021 GAATATGGCA TTTGCAAGCA GCATGGCAGA AATTGCAGCA AGCGAAGAAG GTGGCGGTAG 
     1081 CCTGAGCACC AAAACCAGCA GCATTGCAAG CGCAATGAGC AATGCATTTC TGCAGACAAC 
     1141 CGGTGTTGTT AATCAGCCGT TTATTAACGA AATTACCCAG CTGGTTAGCA TGTTTGCACA 
     1201 GGCAGGTATG AATGATGTTA GCGCAGGTAA TAGCGGTGGT GGTGGTAGCG GTCCGAATAC 
     1261 CGAATTTGCA CTGAGCCTGC TGCGTAAAAA CATTATGACC ATTACCACCT CCAAAGGCGA 
     1321 ATTTACCGGT CTGGGTATTC ATGATCGTGT TTGTGTTATT CCGACACATG CACAACCGGG 
     1381 TGATGACGTT CTGGTTAATG GTCAGAAAAT TCGCGTGAAA GACAAGTATA AACTGGTGGA 
     1441 TCCGGAAAAC ATTAATCTGG AACTGACCGT TCTGACCCTG GATCGTAATG AAAAATTTCG 
     1501 TGATATCCGT GGCTTTATCA GCGAAGATCT GGAAGGTGTT GATGCAACCC TGGTTGTTCA 
     1561 TAGCAATAAC TTTACCAACA CCATCCTGGA AGTTGGTCCG GTTACCATGG CAGGTCTGAT 
     1621 TAATCTGAGC AGTACCCCGA CCAATCGTAT GATTCGTTAT GATTATGCAA CCAAAACCGG 
     1681 TCAGTGTGGT GGTGTTCTGT GTGCAACCGG TAAAATCTTT GGCATTCATG TTGGTGGCAA 
     1741 TGGTCGTCAG GGTTTTAGCG CACAGCTGAA AAAACAGTAT TTCGTGGAAA AGCAGtcagg 
     1801 ttgaggatcc TAGATAACTA GTTACCGTAA tTggtaccct gcatagcttg gcactggccg 
     1861 tcgttttaca acgtcgtgac tgggaaaacc ctggcgttac ccaacttaat cgccttgcag 
     1921 cacatccccc tttcgccagc tggcgtaata gcgaagaggc ccgcaccgat cgcccttccc 
     1981 aacagttgcg cagcctgaat ggcgaatggc agcttggctg ttttggcgga tgagataaga 
     2041 ttttcagcct gatacagatt aaatcagaac gcagaagcgg tctgataaaa cagaatttgc 
     2101 ctggcggcag tagcgcggtg gtcccacctg accccatgcc gaactcagaa gtgaaacgcc 
     2161 gtagcgccga tggtagtgtg gggatccccc atgcgagagt agggaactgc caggcatcaa 
     2221 ataaaacgaa aggctcagtc gaaagactgg gcctttcgtt ttatctgttg tttgtcggtg 
     2281 aacgctctcc tgagtaggac aaatccgccg ggagcggatt tgaacgttgc gaagcaacgg 
     2341 cccggagggt ggcgggcagg acgcccgcca taaactgcca ggcatcaaat taagcagaag 
     2401 gccatcctga cggatggcct ttttgcgttt ctacaaactc tggcttatac gccaactttg 
     2461 aaaacaactt tgaaaaagct gttttctggt atttaaggtt ttagaatgca aggaacagtg 
     2521 aattggagtt cgtcttgtta taattagctt cttggggtat ctttaaatac tgtagaaaag 
     2581 aggaaggaaa taataaatgg ctaaaatgag aatatcaccg gaattgaaaa aactgatcga 
     2641 aaaataccgc tgcgtaaaag atacggaagg aatgtctcct gctaaggtat ataagctggt 
     2701 gggagaaaat gaaaacctat atttaaaaat gacggacagc cggtataaag ggaccaccta 
     2761 tgatgtggaa cgggaaaagg acatgatgct atggctggaa ggaaagctgc ctgttccaaa 
     2821 ggtcctgcac tttgaacggc atgatggctg gagcaatctg ctcatgagtg aggccgatgg 
     2881 cgtcctttgc tcggaagagt atgaagatga acaaagccct gaaaagatta tcgagctgta 
     2941 tgcggagtgc atcaggctct ttcactccat cgacatatcg gattgtccct atacgaatag 
     3001 cttagacagc cgcttagccg aattggatta cttactgaat aacgatctgg ccgatgtgga 
     3061 ttgcgaaaac tgggaagaag acactccatt taaagatccg cgcgagctgt atgatttttt 
     3121 aaagacggaa aagcccgaag aggaacttgt cttttcccac ggcgacctgg gagacagcaa 
     3181 catctttgtg aaagatggca aagtaagtgg ctttattgat cttgggagaa gcggcagggc 
     3241 ggacaagtgg tatgacattg ccttctgcgt ccggtcgatc agggaggata tcggggaaga 
     3301 acagtatgtc gagctatttt ttgacttact ggggatcaag cctgattggg agaaaataaa 
     3361 atattatatt ttactggatg aattgtttta gtacctagaa tgcatgacca aaatccctta 
     3421 acgtgagttt tcgttccact gagcgaacaa gtttactcat atatacttta gattgattnn 
     3481 nnnnnnnnnn nnnnnnnnnn nnnnnnnnnn nnnnnnannn nnnnnnnnnn nnnnnnnnnn 
     3541 nnnnnnnnnn nnnnattttg ttaaaattcg cgttaaattt ttgttaaatc agctcatttt 
     3601 ttaaccaata ggccgaaatc ggcaaaatcc cttataaatc aaaagaatag cccgagatag 
     3661 ggtnnnnnnn nnnnnnnnnn nnnnnnnnnn nnnnnnnnnn aaagaacgtg gactccaacg 
     3721 tcaaaggnnn nnnnnnnnnn nnnnnnnnnn nnnnnnnnnn nnnnnnnnnn nnnnnnnnnn 
     3781 nnnnnnnnnn nnnnnnnnnn nnnnnnnnnn nnnnnnnnnn nnnnnnnnnn nnnnnnnnnn 
     3841 nnnnnnnnnn nnnnnnnnnn nnnnnnnngn nnnnnnnnnn nnnnnnnnnn nnnnnnnnnn 
     3901 nnnnnnnnnn nnnnnnnnnn nnnnnnnnnn nnnnnnnnnn nnnnnnnnnn nnnnnnnnnn 
     3961 nnnnnnnnnn nnnnnnnnnn nnnnnnnnnn nnnnaaagga tctaggtgaa gatccttttt 
     4021 gataatctca tgaccaaaat cccttaacgt gagttttcgt tccactgagc gtcagacccc 
     4081 gtagaaaaga tcaaaggatc ttcttgagat cctttttttc tgcgcgtaat ctgctgcttg 
     4141 caaacaaaaa aaccaccgct accagcggtg gtttgtttgc cggatcaaga gctaccaact 
     4201 ctttttccga aggtaactgg cttcagcaga gcgcagatac caaatactgt ccttctagtg 
     4261 tagccgtagt taggccacca cttcaagaac tctgtagcac cgcctacata cctcgctctg 
     4321 ctaatcctgt taccagtggc tgctgccagt ggcgataagt cgtgtcttac cgggttggac 
     4381 tcaagacgat agttaccgga taaggcgcag cggtcgggct gaacgggggg ttcgtgcaca 
     4441 cagcccagct tggagcgaac gacctacacc gaactgagat acctacagcg tgagctatga 
     4501 gaaagcgcca cgcttcccga agggagaaag gcggacaggt atccggtaag cggcagggtc 
     4561 ggaacaggag agcgcacgag ggagcttcca gggggaaacg cctggtatct ttatagtcct 
     4621 gtcgggtttc gccacctctg acttgagcgt cgatttttgt gatgctcgtc aggggggcgg 
     4681 agcctatgga aaaacgccag caacgcggcc tttttacggt tcctggcctt ttgctggcct 
     4741 tttgctcaca tgttctttcc tgcgttatcc cctgattctg tggataaccg tattaccgcc 
     4801 tttgagtgag ctgataccgc tcgccgcagc cgaacgaccg agcgcagcga gtcagtgagc 
     4861 gaggaagcgg aagagcgcct gatgcggtat tttctcctta cgcatctgtg cggtatttca 
     4921 caccgcatat ggtgcactct cagtacaatc tgctctgatg ccgcatagtt aagccagtat 
     4981 acactccgct atcgctacgt gactgggtca tggctgcgcc ccgacacccg ccaacacccg 
     5041 ctgacgcgcc ctgacgggct tgtctgctcc cggcatccgc ttacagacaa gctgtgaccg 
     5101 tctccgggag ctgcatgtgt cagaggtttt caccgtcatc accgaaacgc gcgaggcagc 
     5161 tgcggtaaag ctcatcagcg tggtcgtgca gcgattcaca gatgtctgcc tgttcatccg 
     5221 cgtccagctc gttgagtttc tccagaagcg ttaatgtctg gcttctgata aagcgggcca 
     5281 tgttaagggc ggttttttcc tgtttggtca cttgatgcct ccgtgtaagg gggaatttct 
     5341 gttcatgggg gtaatgatac cgatgaaacg agagaggatg ctcacgatac gggttactga 
     5401 tgatgaacat gcccggttac tggaacgttg tgagggtaaa caactggcgg tatggatgcg 
     5461 gcgggaccag agaaaaatca ctcagggtca atgccagcgc ttcgttaata cagatgtagg 
     5521 tgttccacag ggtagccagc agcatcctgc gatgcagatc cggaacataa tggtgcaggg 
     5581 cgctgacttc cgcgtttcca gactttacga aacacggaaa ccgaagacca ttcatgttgt 
     5641 tgctcaggtc gcagacgttt tgcagcagca gtcgcttcac gttcgctcgc gtatcggtga 
     5701 ttcattctgc taaccagtaa ggcaaccccg ccagcctagc cgggtcctca acgacaggag 
     5761 cacgatcatg cgcacccgtg gccaggaccc aacgctgccc gaaattccga caccatcgaa 
     5821 tggtgcaaaa cctttcgcgg tatggcatga tagcgcccgg aagagagtca attcagggtg 
     5881 gtgaatgtga aaccagtaac gttatacgat gtcgcagagt atgccggtgt ctcttatcag 
     5941 accgtttccc gcgtggtgaa ccaggccagc cacgtttctg cgaaaacgcg ggaaaaagtg 
     6001 gaagcggcga tggcggagct gaattacatt cccaaccgcg tggcacaaca actggcgggc 
     6061 aaacagtcgt tgctgattgg cgttgccacc tccagtctgg ccctgcacgc gccgtcgcaa 
     6121 attgtcgcgg cgattaaatc tcgcgccgat caactgggtg ccagcgtggt ggtgtcgatg 
     6181 gtagaacgaa gcggcgtcga agcctgtaaa gcggcggtgc acaatcttct cgcgcaacgc 
     6241 gtcagtgggc tgatcattaa ctatccgctg gatgaccagg atgccattgc tgtggaagct 
     6301 gcctgcacta atgttccggc gttatttctt gatgtctctg accagacacc catcaacagt 
     6361 attattttct cccatgaaga cggtacgcga ctgggcgtgg agcatctggt cgcattgggt 
     6421 caccagcaaa tcgcgctgtt agcgggccca ttaagttctg tctcggcgcg tctgcgtctg 
     6481 gctggctggc ataaatatct cactcgcaat caaattcagc cgatagcgga acgggaaggc 
     6541 gactggagtg ccatgtccgg ttttcaacaa accatgcaaa tgctgaatga gggcatcgtt 
     6601 cccactgcga tgctggttgc caacgatcag atggcgctgg gcgcaatgcg cgccattacc 
     6661 gagtccgggc tgcgcgttgg tgcggatatc tcggtagtgg gatacgacga taccgaagac 
     6721 agctcatgtt atatcccgcc gttaaccacc atcaaacagg attttcgcct gctggggcaa 
     6781 accagcgtgg accgcttgct gcaactctct cagggccagg cggtgaaggg caatcagctg 
     6841 ttgcccgtct cactggtgaa aagaaaaacc accctggcgc ccaatacgca aaccgcctct 
     6901 ccccgcgcgt tggccgattc attaatgcag ctggcacgac aggtttcccg actggaaagc 
     6961 gggcagtgag cgcaacgcaa ttaatgtgag ttagctcact cattaggcac aattctcatg 
     7021 tttgacagct tatcatcgac tgcacggtgc accaatgctt ctggcgtcag gcagccatcg 
     7081 gaagctgtgg tatggctgtg caggtcgtaa atcactgcat aattcgtgtc gctcaaggcg 
     7141 cactcccgtt ctggataatg ttttttgcgc cgacatcata acggttctgg caaatattct 
     7201 gaaatgagct 
//
