# Supplementary material for: A GreenGate-compatible vector set for efficient protein purification from E. coli
Source: bioRxiv preprint, doi:10.64898/2026.06.12.731827, version 1 (2026-06-15)
Supplement: Supplemental File 2_Vectors [file 731827_file03.zip › LopezBueno_Plasmid_gb-files/pGGP002_StrepII-GST_NT-HRV3C-Protease.gb]

LOCUS       pGGP002_STEPII-GST_NT-HRV3CP_inpGGP.xdna    7222 bp      DNA     circular   20.05.2026
DEFINITION  
ACCESSION   
VERSION     
SOURCE      
  ORGANISM  
COMMENT     Serial Cloner Genbank Format
COMMENT     SerialCloner_Type=DNA
COMMENT     SerialCloner_Comments=Ligation of : Ligation #1 [7175  nt] : (Uncut 5'[0] / Uncut 
            3'[7175]) to pPDR083_D-Decoy with STOPs in all Frames_pGGE.t
            xt.xdna [39  nt] : (#BsaI[98] / #BsaI[153])
COMMENT     SerialCloner_Ends=0,0,,0,
FEATURES             Location/Qualifiers
     misc_feature    4891..5031
                     /label=bom basis of mobility region from pBR322_Misc_Feature_1
                     /SerialCloner_Color=&hDC143C
                     /SerialCloner_Show=True
                     /SerialCloner_Protect=True
                     /SerialCloner_Arrow=True
                     /SerialCloner_Desc=vntifkey="21" - label=Misc_Feature_1 - note="bom basis of mobility region from pBR322" - 6012..6152 \ 
     CDS             complement(5133..5324)
                     /label=rop_rop
                     /SerialCloner_Color=&hFF4500
                     /SerialCloner_Show=True
                     /SerialCloner_Protect=True
                     /SerialCloner_Arrow=True
                     /SerialCloner_Desc=codon_start=1 - vntifkey="4" - label=rop - note="rop" - complement(6254..6445) \ 
     misc_feature    129..833
                     /label=insert from pMLB041_STREPII-GSTinpGGB.xdna
                     /SerialCloner_Color=&h84A4C0
                     /SerialCloner_Show=False
                     /SerialCloner_Protect=True
                     /SerialCloner_Arrow=True
                     /SerialCloner_Desc=note="Fragment extracted from pMLB041_STREPII-GSTinpGGB.xdna [705  nt] : (#BsaI[98] / #BsaI[819]) \ 
     misc_feature    838..1808
                     /label=insert from pALM208_NT-HRV3CP_without ATG_without stop in pGGC.txt.xdna
                     /SerialCloner_Color=&h84A4C0
                     /SerialCloner_Show=False
                     /SerialCloner_Protect=True
                     /SerialCloner_Arrow=True
                     /SerialCloner_Desc=note="Fragment extracted from pALM208_NT-HRV3CP_without ATG_without stop in pGGC.txt.xdna [971  nt] : (#BsaI[98] / #BsaI[1085]) \ 
     misc_feature    840..1244
                     /label=NT solubility tag
                     /SerialCloner_Color=&hFF8080
                     /SerialCloner_Show=True
                     /SerialCloner_Protect=True
                     /SerialCloner_Arrow=True
                     /SerialCloner_Desc=note="direct strand translation"translation="SHTTPWTNPGLAENFMNSFMQGLSSMPGFTASQLDKMSTIAQSMVQSIQSLAAQGRTSPNDLQALNMAFASSMAEIAASEEGGGSLSTKTSSIASAMSNAFLQTTGVVNQPFINEITQLVSMFAQAGMNDVSAGN" \ 
     misc_feature    1245..1262
                     /label=Ser-Gly4-Ser-linker
                     /SerialCloner_Color=&hFF8000
                     /SerialCloner_Show=True
                     /SerialCloner_Protect=True
                     /SerialCloner_Arrow=True
                     /SerialCloner_Desc=note="direct strand translation"translation="SGGGGS" \ 
     misc_feature    1813..1851
                     /label=insert from pPDR083_D-Decoy with STOPs in all Frames_pGGE.txt.xdna
                     /SerialCloner_Color=&h84A4C0
                     /SerialCloner_Show=False
                     /SerialCloner_Protect=True
                     /SerialCloner_Arrow=True
                     /SerialCloner_Desc=note="Fragment extracted from pPDR083_D-Decoy with STOPs in all Frames_pGGE.txt.xdna [39  nt] : (#BsaI[98] / #BsaI[153]) \ 
     rep_origin      4095..4723
                     /label=ColE1 origin
                     /SerialCloner_Color=&h4682B4
                     /SerialCloner_Show=True
                     /SerialCloner_Protect=False
                     /SerialCloner_Arrow=True
     rep_origin      3561..4001
                     /label=F1 ori
                     /SerialCloner_Color=&h4682B4
                     /SerialCloner_Show=True
                     /SerialCloner_Protect=False
                     /SerialCloner_Arrow=True
     rep_origin      complement(3551..4006)
                     /label=M13 origin
                     /SerialCloner_Color=&h4682B4
                     /SerialCloner_Show=True
                     /SerialCloner_Protect=False
                     /SerialCloner_Arrow=True
     CDS             1954..2022
                     /label=LacZ alpha
                     /SerialCloner_Color=&h6495ED
                     /SerialCloner_Show=True
                     /SerialCloner_Protect=False
                     /SerialCloner_Arrow=True
     misc_binding    35..57
                     /label=LacO_LacOperator repressed by LacI
                     /SerialCloner_Color=&h6495ED
                     /SerialCloner_Show=True
                     /SerialCloner_Protect=False
                     /SerialCloner_Arrow=True
     misc_feature    5900..6982
                     /label=LacI_Repressor for LacO
                     /SerialCloner_Color=&h0000FF
                     /SerialCloner_Show=True
                     /SerialCloner_Protect=False
                     /SerialCloner_Arrow=True
     promoter        3..32
                     /label=tac promoter_hybrig of trp and lac UV5 promoters
                     /SerialCloner_Color=&h4682B4
                     /SerialCloner_Show=True
                     /SerialCloner_Protect=False
                     /SerialCloner_Arrow=True
     misc_feature    5822..5899
                     /label=LacIq-Promoter_modified promoter for stronger expression of the LacI-Repressor
                     /SerialCloner_Color=&h0080FF
                     /SerialCloner_Show=True
                     /SerialCloner_Protect=False
                     /SerialCloner_Arrow=True
     misc_feature    6995..7016
                     /label=CAP binding Site_activates transcription cAMP dependent
                     /SerialCloner_Color=&h808000
                     /SerialCloner_Show=True
                     /SerialCloner_Protect=False
                     /SerialCloner_Arrow=True
     misc_feature    2111..2436
                     /label=rrnB-Terminator_BsaI-Mutated
                     /SerialCloner_Color=&h0080C0
                     /SerialCloner_Show=True
                     /SerialCloner_Protect=False
                     /SerialCloner_Arrow=True
     misc_feature    2610..3404
                     /label=KanR
                     /SerialCloner_Color=&h800000
                     /SerialCloner_Show=True
                     /SerialCloner_Protect=False
                     /SerialCloner_Arrow=True
     misc_feature    2458..2609
                     /label=Tn5-Transposon Promoter
                     /SerialCloner_Color=&h804040
                     /SerialCloner_Show=True
                     /SerialCloner_Protect=False
                     /SerialCloner_Arrow=True
     misc_feature    1813..1851
                     /label=D-Decoy with STOPs
                     /SerialCloner_Color=&hFF8000
                     /SerialCloner_Show=True
                     /SerialCloner_Protect=False
                     /SerialCloner_Arrow=True
     CDS             138..161
                     /label=Strep tag II
                     /SerialCloner_Color=&h008000
                     /SerialCloner_Show=True
                     /SerialCloner_Protect=False
                     /SerialCloner_Arrow=True
     CDS             177..827
                     /label=GST tag
                     /SerialCloner_Color=&h008000
                     /SerialCloner_Show=True
                     /SerialCloner_Protect=False
                     /SerialCloner_Arrow=True
     misc_feature    1263..1808
                     /label=HRV3C-Protease
                     /SerialCloner_Color=&h0000FF
                     /SerialCloner_Show=True
                     /SerialCloner_Protect=False
                     /SerialCloner_Arrow=True
ORIGIN
        1 tgttgacaat taatcatcgg ctcgtataat gtgtggaatt gtgagcggat aacaatttca 
       61 cacaggaaac agccagtccg tttaggtgtt ttcacgagca cttcaccaac aaggaccata 
      121 gattaacaat gagcgcatgg agccatccgc agtttgaaaa aggcggtagc ggcggtTCCC 
      181 CTATACTAGG TTATTGgaaa attaagggcc ttgtgcaacc cactcgactt cttttggaat 
      241 atcttgaaga aaaatatgaa gagcatttgt atgagcgcga tgaaggtgat aaatggcgaa 
      301 acaaaaagtt tgaattgggt ttggagtttc ccaatcttcc ttattatatt gatggtgatg 
      361 ttaaattaac acagtctatg gccatcatac gttatatagc tgacaagcac aacatgttgg 
      421 gtggttgtcc aaaagagcgt gcagagattt caatgcttga aggagcggtt ttggatatta 
      481 gatacggtgt ttcgagaatt gcatatagta aagactttga aactctcaaa gttgattttc 
      541 ttagcaagct acctgaaatg ctgaaaatgt tcgaagatcg tttatgtcat aaaacatatt 
      601 taaatggtga tcatgtaacc catcctgact tcatgttgta tgacgctctt gatgttgttt 
      661 tatacatgga cccaatgtgc ctggatgcgt tcccaaaatt agtttgtttt aaaaaacgta 
      721 ttgaagctat cccacaaatt gataagtact tgaaatccag caagtatata gcatggcctt 
      781 tgcagggctg gcaagccacg tttggtgGTG GCGACCATCC TCCAAAAggt agcggctcaA 
      841 GCCATACCAC ACCGTGGACC AATCCTGGTC TGGCAGAAAA CTTTATGAAT AGCTTTATGC 
      901 AGGGTCTGAG CAGCATGCCT GGTTTTACCG CAAGCCAGCT GGACAAAATG AGCACCATTG 
      961 CACAGAGCAT GGTTCAGAGC ATTCAGAGCC TGGCAGCACA GGGTCGTACC AGTCCGAATG 
     1021 ATCTGCAGGC ACTGAATATG GCATTTGCAA GCAGCATGGC AGAAATTGCA GCAAGCGAAG 
     1081 AAGGTGGCGG TAGCCTGAGC ACCAAAACCA GCAGCATTGC AAGCGCAATG AGCAATGCAT 
     1141 TTCTGCAGAC AACCGGTGTT GTTAATCAGC CGTTTATTAA CGAAATTACC CAGCTGGTTA 
     1201 GCATGTTTGC ACAGGCAGGT ATGAATGATG TTAGCGCAGG TAATAGCGGT GGTGGTGGTA 
     1261 GCGGTCCGAA TACCGAATTT GCACTGAGCC TGCTGCGTAA AAACATTATG ACCATTACCA 
     1321 CCTCCAAAGG CGAATTTACC GGTCTGGGTA TTCATGATCG TGTTTGTGTT ATTCCGACAC 
     1381 ATGCACAACC GGGTGATGAC GTTCTGGTTA ATGGTCAGAA AATTCGCGTG AAAGACAAGT 
     1441 ATAAACTGGT GGATCCGGAA AACATTAATC TGGAACTGAC CGTTCTGACC CTGGATCGTA 
     1501 ATGAAAAATT TCGTGATATC CGTGGCTTTA TCAGCGAAGA TCTGGAAGGT GTTGATGCAA 
     1561 CCCTGGTTGT TCATAGCAAT AACTTTACCA ACACCATCCT GGAAGTTGGT CCGGTTACCA 
     1621 TGGCAGGTCT GATTAATCTG AGCAGTACCC CGACCAATCG TATGATTCGT TATGATTATG 
     1681 CAACCAAAAC CGGTCAGTGT GGTGGTGTTC TGTGTGCAAC CGGTAAAATC TTTGGCATTC 
     1741 ATGTTGGTGG CAATGGTCGT CAGGGTTTTA GCGCACAGCT GAAAAAACAG TATTTCGTGG 
     1801 AAAAGCAGtc aggttgagga tccTAGATAA CTAGTTACCG TAAtTggtac cctgcatagc 
     1861 ttggcactgg ccgtcgtttt acaacgtcgt gactgggaaa accctggcgt tacccaactt 
     1921 aatcgccttg cagcacatcc ccctttcgcc agctggcgta atagcgaaga ggcccgcacc 
     1981 gatcgccctt cccaacagtt gcgcagcctg aatggcgaat ggcagcttgg ctgttttggc 
     2041 ggatgagata agattttcag cctgatacag attaaatcag aacgcagaag cggtctgata 
     2101 aaacagaatt tgcctggcgg cagtagcgcg gtggtcccac ctgaccccat gccgaactca 
     2161 gaagtgaaac gccgtagcgc cgatggtagt gtggggatcc cccatgcgag agtagggaac 
     2221 tgccaggcat caaataaaac gaaaggctca gtcgaaagac tgggcctttc gttttatctg 
     2281 ttgtttgtcg gtgaacgctc tcctgagtag gacaaatccg ccgggagcgg atttgaacgt 
     2341 tgcgaagcaa cggcccggag ggtggcgggc aggacgcccg ccataaactg ccaggcatca 
     2401 aattaagcag aaggccatcc tgacggatgg cctttttgcg tttctacaaa ctctggctta 
     2461 tacgccaact ttgaaaacaa ctttgaaaaa gctgttttct ggtatttaag gttttagaat 
     2521 gcaaggaaca gtgaattgga gttcgtcttg ttataattag cttcttgggg tatctttaaa 
     2581 tactgtagaa aagaggaagg aaataataaa tggctaaaat gagaatatca ccggaattga 
     2641 aaaaactgat cgaaaaatac cgctgcgtaa aagatacgga aggaatgtct cctgctaagg 
     2701 tatataagct ggtgggagaa aatgaaaacc tatatttaaa aatgacggac agccggtata 
     2761 aagggaccac ctatgatgtg gaacgggaaa aggacatgat gctatggctg gaaggaaagc 
     2821 tgcctgttcc aaaggtcctg cactttgaac ggcatgatgg ctggagcaat ctgctcatga 
     2881 gtgaggccga tggcgtcctt tgctcggaag agtatgaaga tgaacaaagc cctgaaaaga 
     2941 ttatcgagct gtatgcggag tgcatcaggc tctttcactc catcgacata tcggattgtc 
     3001 cctatacgaa tagcttagac agccgcttag ccgaattgga ttacttactg aataacgatc 
     3061 tggccgatgt ggattgcgaa aactgggaag aagacactcc atttaaagat ccgcgcgagc 
     3121 tgtatgattt tttaaagacg gaaaagcccg aagaggaact tgtcttttcc cacggcgacc 
     3181 tgggagacag caacatcttt gtgaaagatg gcaaagtaag tggctttatt gatcttggga 
     3241 gaagcggcag ggcggacaag tggtatgaca ttgccttctg cgtccggtcg atcagggagg 
     3301 atatcgggga agaacagtat gtcgagctat tttttgactt actggggatc aagcctgatt 
     3361 gggagaaaat aaaatattat attttactgg atgaattgtt ttagtaccta gaatgcatga 
     3421 ccaaaatccc ttaacgtgag ttttcgttcc actgagcgaa caagtttact catatatact 
     3481 ttagattgat tnnnnnnnnn nnnnnnnnnn nnnnnnnnnn nnnnnnnnna nnnnnnnnnn 
     3541 nnnnnnnnnn nnnnnnnnnn nnnnnnnatt ttgttaaaat tcgcgttaaa tttttgttaa 
     3601 atcagctcat tttttaacca ataggccgaa atcggcaaaa tcccttataa atcaaaagaa 
     3661 tagcccgaga tagggtnnnn nnnnnnnnnn nnnnnnnnnn nnnnnnnnnn nnnaaagaac 
     3721 gtggactcca acgtcaaagg nnnnnnnnnn nnnnnnnnnn nnnnnnnnnn nnnnnnnnnn 
     3781 nnnnnnnnnn nnnnnnnnnn nnnnnnnnnn nnnnnnnnnn nnnnnnnnnn nnnnnnnnnn 
     3841 nnnnnnnnnn nnnnnnnnnn nnnnnnnnnn nnnnnnnnnn ngnnnnnnnn nnnnnnnnnn 
     3901 nnnnnnnnnn nnnnnnnnnn nnnnnnnnnn nnnnnnnnnn nnnnnnnnnn nnnnnnnnnn 
     3961 nnnnnnnnnn nnnnnnnnnn nnnnnnnnnn nnnnnnnnnn nnnnnnnaaa ggatctaggt 
     4021 gaagatcctt tttgataatc tcatgaccaa aatcccttaa cgtgagtttt cgttccactg 
     4081 agcgtcagac cccgtagaaa agatcaaagg atcttcttga gatccttttt ttctgcgcgt 
     4141 aatctgctgc ttgcaaacaa aaaaaccacc gctaccagcg gtggtttgtt tgccggatca 
     4201 agagctacca actctttttc cgaaggtaac tggcttcagc agagcgcaga taccaaatac 
     4261 tgtccttcta gtgtagccgt agttaggcca ccacttcaag aactctgtag caccgcctac 
     4321 atacctcgct ctgctaatcc tgttaccagt ggctgctgcc agtggcgata agtcgtgtct 
     4381 taccgggttg gactcaagac gatagttacc ggataaggcg cagcggtcgg gctgaacggg 
     4441 gggttcgtgc acacagccca gcttggagcg aacgacctac accgaactga gatacctaca 
     4501 gcgtgagcta tgagaaagcg ccacgcttcc cgaagggaga aaggcggaca ggtatccggt 
     4561 aagcggcagg gtcggaacag gagagcgcac gagggagctt ccagggggaa acgcctggta 
     4621 tctttatagt cctgtcgggt ttcgccacct ctgacttgag cgtcgatttt tgtgatgctc 
     4681 gtcagggggg cggagcctat ggaaaaacgc cagcaacgcg gcctttttac ggttcctggc 
     4741 cttttgctgg ccttttgctc acatgttctt tcctgcgtta tcccctgatt ctgtggataa 
     4801 ccgtattacc gcctttgagt gagctgatac cgctcgccgc agccgaacga ccgagcgcag 
     4861 cgagtcagtg agcgaggaag cggaagagcg cctgatgcgg tattttctcc ttacgcatct 
     4921 gtgcggtatt tcacaccgca tatggtgcac tctcagtaca atctgctctg atgccgcata 
     4981 gttaagccag tatacactcc gctatcgcta cgtgactggg tcatggctgc gccccgacac 
     5041 ccgccaacac ccgctgacgc gccctgacgg gcttgtctgc tcccggcatc cgcttacaga 
     5101 caagctgtga ccgtctccgg gagctgcatg tgtcagaggt tttcaccgtc atcaccgaaa 
     5161 cgcgcgaggc agctgcggta aagctcatca gcgtggtcgt gcagcgattc acagatgtct 
     5221 gcctgttcat ccgcgtccag ctcgttgagt ttctccagaa gcgttaatgt ctggcttctg 
     5281 ataaagcggg ccatgttaag ggcggttttt tcctgtttgg tcacttgatg cctccgtgta 
     5341 agggggaatt tctgttcatg ggggtaatga taccgatgaa acgagagagg atgctcacga 
     5401 tacgggttac tgatgatgaa catgcccggt tactggaacg ttgtgagggt aaacaactgg 
     5461 cggtatggat gcggcgggac cagagaaaaa tcactcaggg tcaatgccag cgcttcgtta 
     5521 atacagatgt aggtgttcca cagggtagcc agcagcatcc tgcgatgcag atccggaaca 
     5581 taatggtgca gggcgctgac ttccgcgttt ccagacttta cgaaacacgg aaaccgaaga 
     5641 ccattcatgt tgttgctcag gtcgcagacg ttttgcagca gcagtcgctt cacgttcgct 
     5701 cgcgtatcgg tgattcattc tgctaaccag taaggcaacc ccgccagcct agccgggtcc 
     5761 tcaacgacag gagcacgatc atgcgcaccc gtggccagga cccaacgctg cccgaaattc 
     5821 cgacaccatc gaatggtgca aaacctttcg cggtatggca tgatagcgcc cggaagagag 
     5881 tcaattcagg gtggtgaatg tgaaaccagt aacgttatac gatgtcgcag agtatgccgg 
     5941 tgtctcttat cagaccgttt cccgcgtggt gaaccaggcc agccacgttt ctgcgaaaac 
     6001 gcgggaaaaa gtggaagcgg cgatggcgga gctgaattac attcccaacc gcgtggcaca 
     6061 acaactggcg ggcaaacagt cgttgctgat tggcgttgcc acctccagtc tggccctgca 
     6121 cgcgccgtcg caaattgtcg cggcgattaa atctcgcgcc gatcaactgg gtgccagcgt 
     6181 ggtggtgtcg atggtagaac gaagcggcgt cgaagcctgt aaagcggcgg tgcacaatct 
     6241 tctcgcgcaa cgcgtcagtg ggctgatcat taactatccg ctggatgacc aggatgccat 
     6301 tgctgtggaa gctgcctgca ctaatgttcc ggcgttattt cttgatgtct ctgaccagac 
     6361 acccatcaac agtattattt tctcccatga agacggtacg cgactgggcg tggagcatct 
     6421 ggtcgcattg ggtcaccagc aaatcgcgct gttagcgggc ccattaagtt ctgtctcggc 
     6481 gcgtctgcgt ctggctggct ggcataaata tctcactcgc aatcaaattc agccgatagc 
     6541 ggaacgggaa ggcgactgga gtgccatgtc cggttttcaa caaaccatgc aaatgctgaa 
     6601 tgagggcatc gttcccactg cgatgctggt tgccaacgat cagatggcgc tgggcgcaat 
     6661 gcgcgccatt accgagtccg ggctgcgcgt tggtgcggat atctcggtag tgggatacga 
     6721 cgataccgaa gacagctcat gttatatccc gccgttaacc accatcaaac aggattttcg 
     6781 cctgctgggg caaaccagcg tggaccgctt gctgcaactc tctcagggcc aggcggtgaa 
     6841 gggcaatcag ctgttgcccg tctcactggt gaaaagaaaa accaccctgg cgcccaatac 
     6901 gcaaaccgcc tctccccgcg cgttggccga ttcattaatg cagctggcac gacaggtttc 
     6961 ccgactggaa agcgggcagt gagcgcaacg caattaatgt gagttagctc actcattagg 
     7021 cacaattctc atgtttgaca gcttatcatc gactgcacgg tgcaccaatg cttctggcgt 
     7081 caggcagcca tcggaagctg tggtatggct gtgcaggtcg taaatcactg cataattcgt 
     7141 gtcgctcaag gcgcactccc gttctggata atgttttttg cgccgacatc ataacggttc 
     7201 tggcaaatat tctgaaatga gc
//
