# Supplementary material for: A GreenGate-compatible vector set for efficient protein purification from E. coli
Source: bioRxiv preprint, doi:10.64898/2026.06.12.731827, version 1 (2026-06-15)
Supplement: Supplemental File 2_Vectors [file 731827_file03.zip › LopezBueno_Plasmid_gb-files/pGGP003_freeGST-Control.gb]

LOCUS       pPDM388_GST_Control_in_GGP.xdna    6276 bp      DNA     circular   20.05.2026
DEFINITION  
ACCESSION   
VERSION     
SOURCE      
  ORGANISM  
COMMENT     Serial Cloner Genbank Format
COMMENT     SerialCloner_Type=DNA
COMMENT     SerialCloner_Comments=Ligation of : Ligation #1 [6179  nt] : (Uncut 5'[0] / Uncut 
            3'[6179]) to pPD0037_C-Decoy with STOPs in pGGC.txt.xdna [46
              nt] : (#BsaI[98] / #BsaI[160]) and to pPDR083_D-Decoy with
             STOPs in all Frames_pGGE.txt.xdna [39  nt] : (#BsaI[98] / #
            BsaI[153])
COMMENT     SerialCloner_Ends=0,0,,0,
FEATURES             Location/Qualifiers
     misc_feature    3945..4085
                     /label=bom basis of mobility region from pBR322_Misc_Feature_1
                     /SerialCloner_Color=&hDC143C
                     /SerialCloner_Show=True
                     /SerialCloner_Protect=True
                     /SerialCloner_Arrow=True
                     /SerialCloner_Desc=vntifkey="21" - label=Misc_Feature_1 - note="bom basis of mobility region from pBR322" - 6012..6152 \ 
     CDS             complement(4187..4378)
                     /label=rop_rop
                     /SerialCloner_Color=&hFF4500
                     /SerialCloner_Show=True
                     /SerialCloner_Protect=True
                     /SerialCloner_Arrow=True
                     /SerialCloner_Desc=codon_start=1 - vntifkey="4" - label=rop - note="rop" - complement(6254..6445) \ 
     misc_feature    129..812
                     /label=insert from pBLAB034_GST-PreScissionSite_in pGGB.txt.xdna
                     /SerialCloner_Color=&h84A4C0
                     /SerialCloner_Show=False
                     /SerialCloner_Protect=True
                     /SerialCloner_Arrow=True
                     /SerialCloner_Desc=note="Fragment extracted from pBLAB034_GST-PreScissionSite_in pGGB.txt.xdna [684  nt] : (#BsaI[261] / #BsaI[961]) \ 
     misc_feature    817..862
                     /label=insert from pPD0037_C-Decoy with STOPs in pGGC.txt.xdna
                     /SerialCloner_Color=&h84A4C0
                     /SerialCloner_Show=False
                     /SerialCloner_Protect=True
                     /SerialCloner_Arrow=True
                     /SerialCloner_Desc=note="Fragment extracted from pPD0037_C-Decoy with STOPs in pGGC.txt.xdna [46  nt] : (#BsaI[98] / #BsaI[160]) \ 
     misc_feature    867..905
                     /label=insert from pPDR083_D-Decoy with STOPs in all Frames_pGGE.txt.xdna
                     /SerialCloner_Color=&h84A4C0
                     /SerialCloner_Show=False
                     /SerialCloner_Protect=True
                     /SerialCloner_Arrow=True
                     /SerialCloner_Desc=note="Fragment extracted from pPDR083_D-Decoy with STOPs in all Frames_pGGE.txt.xdna [39  nt] : (#BsaI[98] / #BsaI[153]) \ 
     rep_origin      3149..3777
                     /label=ColE1 origin
                     /SerialCloner_Color=&h4682B4
                     /SerialCloner_Show=True
                     /SerialCloner_Protect=False
                     /SerialCloner_Arrow=True
     rep_origin      2615..3055
                     /label=F1 ori
                     /SerialCloner_Color=&h4682B4
                     /SerialCloner_Show=True
                     /SerialCloner_Protect=False
                     /SerialCloner_Arrow=True
     rep_origin      complement(2605..3060)
                     /label=M13 origin
                     /SerialCloner_Color=&h4682B4
                     /SerialCloner_Show=True
                     /SerialCloner_Protect=False
                     /SerialCloner_Arrow=True
     CDS             1008..1076
                     /label=LacZ alpha
                     /SerialCloner_Color=&h6495ED
                     /SerialCloner_Show=True
                     /SerialCloner_Protect=False
                     /SerialCloner_Arrow=True
     misc_binding    35..57
                     /label=LacO_LacOperator repressed by LacI
                     /SerialCloner_Color=&h6495ED
                     /SerialCloner_Show=True
                     /SerialCloner_Protect=False
                     /SerialCloner_Arrow=True
     misc_feature    4954..6036
                     /label=LacI_Repressor for LacO
                     /SerialCloner_Color=&h0000FF
                     /SerialCloner_Show=True
                     /SerialCloner_Protect=False
                     /SerialCloner_Arrow=True
     promoter        3..32
                     /label=tac promoter_hybrig of trp and lac UV5 promoters
                     /SerialCloner_Color=&h4682B4
                     /SerialCloner_Show=True
                     /SerialCloner_Protect=False
                     /SerialCloner_Arrow=True
     terminator      1288..1331
                     /label=rrnB Terminator1
                     /SerialCloner_Color=&hFF8000
                     /SerialCloner_Show=True
                     /SerialCloner_Protect=False
                     /SerialCloner_Arrow=True
     terminator      1463..1490
                     /label=rrnB Terminator2
                     /SerialCloner_Color=&hFF8000
                     /SerialCloner_Show=True
                     /SerialCloner_Protect=False
                     /SerialCloner_Arrow=True
     misc_feature    4876..4953
                     /label=LacIq-Promoter_modified promoter for stronger expression of the LacI-Repressor
                     /SerialCloner_Color=&h0080FF
                     /SerialCloner_Show=True
                     /SerialCloner_Protect=False
                     /SerialCloner_Arrow=True
     misc_feature    6049..6070
                     /label=CAP binding Site_activates transcription cAMP dependent
                     /SerialCloner_Color=&h808000
                     /SerialCloner_Show=True
                     /SerialCloner_Protect=False
                     /SerialCloner_Arrow=True
     misc_feature    1165..1490
                     /label=rrnB-Terminator_BsaI-Mutated
                     /SerialCloner_Color=&h0080C0
                     /SerialCloner_Show=True
                     /SerialCloner_Protect=False
                     /SerialCloner_Arrow=True
     misc_feature    1664..2458
                     /label=KanR
                     /SerialCloner_Color=&h800000
                     /SerialCloner_Show=True
                     /SerialCloner_Protect=False
                     /SerialCloner_Arrow=True
     misc_feature    1512..1663
                     /label=Tn5-Transposon Promoter
                     /SerialCloner_Color=&h804040
                     /SerialCloner_Show=True
                     /SerialCloner_Protect=False
                     /SerialCloner_Arrow=True
     misc_feature    817..862
                     /label=C-Decoy
                     /SerialCloner_Color=&hFF8000
                     /SerialCloner_Show=True
                     /SerialCloner_Protect=False
                     /SerialCloner_Arrow=True
     misc_feature    867..905
                     /label=D-Decoy with STOPs
                     /SerialCloner_Color=&hFF8000
                     /SerialCloner_Show=True
                     /SerialCloner_Protect=False
                     /SerialCloner_Arrow=True
     CDS             789..812
                     /label=PreScission site
                     /SerialCloner_Color=&h008080
                     /SerialCloner_Show=True
                     /SerialCloner_Protect=False
                     /SerialCloner_Arrow=True
     CDS             132..782
                     /label=GST tag
                     /SerialCloner_Color=&h008000
                     /SerialCloner_Show=True
                     /SerialCloner_Protect=False
                     /SerialCloner_Arrow=True
ORIGIN
        1 tgttgacaat taatcatcgg ctcgtataat gtgtggaatt gtgagcggat aacaatttca 
       61 cacaggaaac agccagtccg tttaggtgtt ttcacgagca cttcaccaac aaggaccata 
      121 gattaacaat gtcccctata ctaggttatt ggaaaattaa gggccttgtg caacccactc 
      181 gacttctttt ggaatatctt gaagaaaaat atgaagagca tttgtatgag cgcgatgaag 
      241 gtgataaatg gcgaaacaaa aagtttgaat tgggtttgga gtttcccaat cttccttatt 
      301 atattgatgg tgatgttaaa ttaacacagt ctatggccat catacgttat atagctgaca 
      361 agcacaacat gttgggtggt tgtccaaaag agcgtgcaga gatttcaatg cttgaaggag 
      421 cggttttgga tattagatac ggtgtttcga gaattgcata tagtaaagac tttgaaactc 
      481 tcaaagttga ttttcttagc aagctacctg aaatgctgaa aatgttcgaa gatcgtttat 
      541 gtcataaaac atatttaaat ggtgatcatg taacccatcc tgacttcatg ttgtatgacg 
      601 ctcttgatgt tgttttatac atggacccaa tgtgcctgga tgcgttccca aaattagttt 
      661 gttttaaaaa acgtattgaa gctatcccac aaattgataa gtacttgaaa tccagcaagt 
      721 atatagcatg gcctttgcag ggctggcaag ccacgtttgg tggtggcgac catcctccaa 
      781 aatcggatct ggaagttctg ttccaggggc ccggctgtgg atccTAGATA ACCTTTACCT 
      841 TcATTcCCtG TAAAttggta cctcaggttg aggatccTAG ATAACTAGTT ACCGTAAtTg 
      901 gtaccctgca tagcttggca ctggccgtcg ttttacaacg tcgtgactgg gaaaaccctg 
      961 gcgttaccca acttaatcgc cttgcagcac atcccccttt cgccagctgg cgtaatagcg 
     1021 aagaggcccg caccgatcgc ccttcccaac agttgcgcag cctgaatggc gaatggcagc 
     1081 ttggctgttt tggcggatga gataagattt tcagcctgat acagattaaa tcagaacgca 
     1141 gaagcggtct gataaaacag aatttgcctg gcggcagtag cgcggtggtc ccacctgacc 
     1201 ccatgccgaa ctcagaagtg aaacgccgta gcgccgatgg tagtgtgggg atcccccatg 
     1261 cgagagtagg gaactgccag gcatcaaata aaacgaaagg ctcagtcgaa agactgggcc 
     1321 tttcgtttta tctgttgttt gtcggtgaac gctctcctga gtaggacaaa tccgccggga 
     1381 gcggatttga acgttgcgaa gcaacggccc ggagggtggc gggcaggacg cccgccataa 
     1441 actgccaggc atcaaattaa gcagaaggcc atcctgacgg atggcctttt tgcgtttcta 
     1501 caaactctgg cttatacgcc aactttgaaa acaactttga aaaagctgtt ttctggtatt 
     1561 taaggtttta gaatgcaagg aacagtgaat tggagttcgt cttgttataa ttagcttctt 
     1621 ggggtatctt taaatactgt agaaaagagg aaggaaataa taaatggcta aaatgagaat 
     1681 atcaccggaa ttgaaaaaac tgatcgaaaa ataccgctgc gtaaaagata cggaaggaat 
     1741 gtctcctgct aaggtatata agctggtggg agaaaatgaa aacctatatt taaaaatgac 
     1801 ggacagccgg tataaaggga ccacctatga tgtggaacgg gaaaaggaca tgatgctatg 
     1861 gctggaagga aagctgcctg ttccaaaggt cctgcacttt gaacggcatg atggctggag 
     1921 caatctgctc atgagtgagg ccgatggcgt cctttgctcg gaagagtatg aagatgaaca 
     1981 aagccctgaa aagattatcg agctgtatgc ggagtgcatc aggctctttc actccatcga 
     2041 catatcggat tgtccctata cgaatagctt agacagccgc ttagccgaat tggattactt 
     2101 actgaataac gatctggccg atgtggattg cgaaaactgg gaagaagaca ctccatttaa 
     2161 agatccgcgc gagctgtatg attttttaaa gacggaaaag cccgaagagg aacttgtctt 
     2221 ttcccacggc gacctgggag acagcaacat ctttgtgaaa gatggcaaag taagtggctt 
     2281 tattgatctt gggagaagcg gcagggcgga caagtggtat gacattgcct tctgcgtccg 
     2341 gtcgatcagg gaggatatcg gggaagaaca gtatgtcgag ctattttttg acttactggg 
     2401 gatcaagcct gattgggaga aaataaaata ttatatttta ctggatgaat tgttttagta 
     2461 cctagaatgc atgaccaaaa tcccttaacg tgagttttcg ttccactgag cgaacaagtt 
     2521 tactcatata tactttagat tgattnnnnn nnnnnnnnnn nnnnnnnnnn nnnnnnnnnn 
     2581 nnnannnnnn nnnnnnnnnn nnnnnnnnnn nnnnnnnnnn nattttgtta aaattcgcgt 
     2641 taaatttttg ttaaatcagc tcatttttta accaataggc cgaaatcggc aaaatccctt 
     2701 ataaatcaaa agaatagccc gagatagggt nnnnnnnnnn nnnnnnnnnn nnnnnnnnnn 
     2761 nnnnnnnaaa gaacgtggac tccaacgtca aaggnnnnnn nnnnnnnnnn nnnnnnnnnn 
     2821 nnnnnnnnnn nnnnnnnnnn nnnnnnnnnn nnnnnnnnnn nnnnnnnnnn nnnnnnnnnn 
     2881 nnnnnnnnnn nnnnnnnnnn nnnnnnnnnn nnnnnnnnnn nnnnnnnnnn nnnnngnnnn 
     2941 nnnnnnnnnn nnnnnnnnnn nnnnnnnnnn nnnnnnnnnn nnnnnnnnnn nnnnnnnnnn 
     3001 nnnnnnnnnn nnnnnnnnnn nnnnnnnnnn nnnnnnnnnn nnnnnnnnnn nnnnnnnnnn 
     3061 naaaggatct aggtgaagat cctttttgat aatctcatga ccaaaatccc ttaacgtgag 
     3121 ttttcgttcc actgagcgtc agaccccgta gaaaagatca aaggatcttc ttgagatcct 
     3181 ttttttctgc gcgtaatctg ctgcttgcaa acaaaaaaac caccgctacc agcggtggtt 
     3241 tgtttgccgg atcaagagct accaactctt tttccgaagg taactggctt cagcagagcg 
     3301 cagataccaa atactgtcct tctagtgtag ccgtagttag gccaccactt caagaactct 
     3361 gtagcaccgc ctacatacct cgctctgcta atcctgttac cagtggctgc tgccagtggc 
     3421 gataagtcgt gtcttaccgg gttggactca agacgatagt taccggataa ggcgcagcgg 
     3481 tcgggctgaa cggggggttc gtgcacacag cccagcttgg agcgaacgac ctacaccgaa 
     3541 ctgagatacc tacagcgtga gctatgagaa agcgccacgc ttcccgaagg gagaaaggcg 
     3601 gacaggtatc cggtaagcgg cagggtcgga acaggagagc gcacgaggga gcttccaggg 
     3661 ggaaacgcct ggtatcttta tagtcctgtc gggtttcgcc acctctgact tgagcgtcga 
     3721 tttttgtgat gctcgtcagg ggggcggagc ctatggaaaa acgccagcaa cgcggccttt 
     3781 ttacggttcc tggccttttg ctggcctttt gctcacatgt tctttcctgc gttatcccct 
     3841 gattctgtgg ataaccgtat taccgccttt gagtgagctg ataccgctcg ccgcagccga 
     3901 acgaccgagc gcagcgagtc agtgagcgag gaagcggaag agcgcctgat gcggtatttt 
     3961 ctccttacgc atctgtgcgg tatttcacac cgcatatggt gcactctcag tacaatctgc 
     4021 tctgatgccg catagttaag ccagtataca ctccgctatc gctacgtgac tgggtcatgg 
     4081 ctgcgccccg acacccgcca acacccgctg acgcgccctg acgggcttgt ctgctcccgg 
     4141 catccgctta cagacaagct gtgaccgtct ccgggagctg catgtgtcag aggttttcac 
     4201 cgtcatcacc gaaacgcgcg aggcagctgc ggtaaagctc atcagcgtgg tcgtgcagcg 
     4261 attcacagat gtctgcctgt tcatccgcgt ccagctcgtt gagtttctcc agaagcgtta 
     4321 atgtctggct tctgataaag cgggccatgt taagggcggt tttttcctgt ttggtcactt 
     4381 gatgcctccg tgtaaggggg aatttctgtt catgggggta atgataccga tgaaacgaga 
     4441 gaggatgctc acgatacggg ttactgatga tgaacatgcc cggttactgg aacgttgtga 
     4501 gggtaaacaa ctggcggtat ggatgcggcg ggaccagaga aaaatcactc agggtcaatg 
     4561 ccagcgcttc gttaatacag atgtaggtgt tccacagggt agccagcagc atcctgcgat 
     4621 gcagatccgg aacataatgg tgcagggcgc tgacttccgc gtttccagac tttacgaaac 
     4681 acggaaaccg aagaccattc atgttgttgc tcaggtcgca gacgttttgc agcagcagtc 
     4741 gcttcacgtt cgctcgcgta tcggtgattc attctgctaa ccagtaaggc aaccccgcca 
     4801 gcctagccgg gtcctcaacg acaggagcac gatcatgcgc acccgtggcc aggacccaac 
     4861 gctgcccgaa attccgacac catcgaatgg tgcaaaacct ttcgcggtat ggcatgatag 
     4921 cgcccggaag agagtcaatt cagggtggtg aatgtgaaac cagtaacgtt atacgatgtc 
     4981 gcagagtatg ccggtgtctc ttatcagacc gtttcccgcg tggtgaacca ggccagccac 
     5041 gtttctgcga aaacgcggga aaaagtggaa gcggcgatgg cggagctgaa ttacattccc 
     5101 aaccgcgtgg cacaacaact ggcgggcaaa cagtcgttgc tgattggcgt tgccacctcc 
     5161 agtctggccc tgcacgcgcc gtcgcaaatt gtcgcggcga ttaaatctcg cgccgatcaa 
     5221 ctgggtgcca gcgtggtggt gtcgatggta gaacgaagcg gcgtcgaagc ctgtaaagcg 
     5281 gcggtgcaca atcttctcgc gcaacgcgtc agtgggctga tcattaacta tccgctggat 
     5341 gaccaggatg ccattgctgt ggaagctgcc tgcactaatg ttccggcgtt atttcttgat 
     5401 gtctctgacc agacacccat caacagtatt attttctccc atgaagacgg tacgcgactg 
     5461 ggcgtggagc atctggtcgc attgggtcac cagcaaatcg cgctgttagc gggcccatta 
     5521 agttctgtct cggcgcgtct gcgtctggct ggctggcata aatatctcac tcgcaatcaa 
     5581 attcagccga tagcggaacg ggaaggcgac tggagtgcca tgtccggttt tcaacaaacc 
     5641 atgcaaatgc tgaatgaggg catcgttccc actgcgatgc tggttgccaa cgatcagatg 
     5701 gcgctgggcg caatgcgcgc cattaccgag tccgggctgc gcgttggtgc ggatatctcg 
     5761 gtagtgggat acgacgatac cgaagacagc tcatgttata tcccgccgtt aaccaccatc 
     5821 aaacaggatt ttcgcctgct ggggcaaacc agcgtggacc gcttgctgca actctctcag 
     5881 ggccaggcgg tgaagggcaa tcagctgttg cccgtctcac tggtgaaaag aaaaaccacc 
     5941 ctggcgccca atacgcaaac cgcctctccc cgcgcgttgg ccgattcatt aatgcagctg 
     6001 gcacgacagg tttcccgact ggaaagcggg cagtgagcgc aacgcaatta atgtgagtta 
     6061 gctcactcat taggcacaat tctcatgttt gacagcttat catcgactgc acggtgcacc 
     6121 aatgcttctg gcgtcaggca gccatcggaa gctgtggtat ggctgtgcag gtcgtaaatc 
     6181 actgcataat tcgtgtcgct caaggcgcac tcccgttctg gataatgttt tttgcgccga 
     6241 catcataacg gttctggcaa atattctgaa atgagc
//
