# Supplementary material for: A GreenGate-compatible vector set for efficient protein purification from E. coli
Source: bioRxiv preprint, doi:10.64898/2026.06.12.731827, version 1 (2026-06-15)
Supplement: Supplemental File 2_Vectors [file 731827_file03.zip › LopezBueno_Plasmid_gb-files/pGGP004_StrepII-msfGFP_MpROP.gb]

LOCUS       pGGP004_StrepII-msfGFP_MpROP.xdna    6904 bp      DNA     circular   20.05.2026
DEFINITION  
ACCESSION   
VERSION     
SOURCE      
  ORGANISM  
COMMENT     Serial Cloner Genbank Format
COMMENT     SerialCloner_Type=DNA
COMMENT     SerialCloner_Comments=Ligation of : Ligation #3 [6857  nt] : (Uncut 5'[0] / Uncut 
            3'[6857]) to pPDR083_D-Decoy with STOPs in all Frames_pGGE.t
            xt.xdna [39  nt] : (#Eco31I[98] / #Eco31I[153])
COMMENT     SerialCloner_Ends=0,0,,0,
FEATURES             Location/Qualifiers
     misc_feature    4573..4713
                     /label=bom basis of mobility region from pBR322_Misc_Feature_1
                     /SerialCloner_Color=&hDC143C
                     /SerialCloner_Show=True
                     /SerialCloner_Protect=True
                     /SerialCloner_Arrow=True
                     /SerialCloner_Desc=vntifkey="21" - label=Misc_Feature_1 - note="bom basis of mobility region from pBR322" - 6012..6152 \ 
     CDS             complement(4815..5006)
                     /label=rop_rop
                     /SerialCloner_Color=&hFF4500
                     /SerialCloner_Show=True
                     /SerialCloner_Protect=True
                     /SerialCloner_Arrow=True
                     /SerialCloner_Desc=codon_start=1 - vntifkey="4" - label=rop - note="rop" - complement(6254..6445) \ 
     misc_feature    129..905
                     /label=insert from pPDM309_STREP-II-msfGFP_in pGGB.txt.xdna
                     /SerialCloner_Color=&h84A4C0
                     /SerialCloner_Show=False
                     /SerialCloner_Protect=True
                     /SerialCloner_Arrow=True
                     /SerialCloner_Desc=note="Fragment extracted from pPDM309_STREP-II-msfGFP_in pGGB.txt.xdna [777  nt] : (#Eco31I[98] / #Eco31I[891]) \ 
     misc_feature    910..1490
                     /label=insert from pPDM337_MpROP_without CSIL_pGGC.txt.xdna
                     /SerialCloner_Color=&h84A4C0
                     /SerialCloner_Show=False
                     /SerialCloner_Protect=True
                     /SerialCloner_Arrow=True
                     /SerialCloner_Desc=note="Fragment extracted from pPDM337_MpROP_without CSIL_pGGC.txt.xdna [581  nt] : (#Eco31I[98] / #Eco31I[695]) \ 
     misc_feature    912..1487
                     /label=MpROP_deltaCSIL
                     /SerialCloner_Color=&h0000FF
                     /SerialCloner_Show=True
                     /SerialCloner_Protect=True
                     /SerialCloner_Arrow=True
     misc_feature    1495..1533
                     /label=insert from pPDR083_D-Decoy with STOPs in all Frames_pGGE.txt.xdna
                     /SerialCloner_Color=&h84A4C0
                     /SerialCloner_Show=False
                     /SerialCloner_Protect=True
                     /SerialCloner_Arrow=True
                     /SerialCloner_Desc=note="Fragment extracted from pPDR083_D-Decoy with STOPs in all Frames_pGGE.txt.xdna [39  nt] : (#Eco31I[98] / #Eco31I[153]) \ 
     misc_feature    177..887
                     /label=msfGFP
                     /SerialCloner_Color=&h00FF00
                     /SerialCloner_Show=True
                     /SerialCloner_Protect=False
                     /SerialCloner_Arrow=True
     rep_origin      3777..4405
                     /label=ColE1 origin
                     /SerialCloner_Color=&h4682B4
                     /SerialCloner_Show=True
                     /SerialCloner_Protect=False
                     /SerialCloner_Arrow=True
     rep_origin      3243..3683
                     /label=F1 ori
                     /SerialCloner_Color=&h4682B4
                     /SerialCloner_Show=True
                     /SerialCloner_Protect=False
                     /SerialCloner_Arrow=True
     rep_origin      complement(3233..3688)
                     /label=M13 origin
                     /SerialCloner_Color=&h4682B4
                     /SerialCloner_Show=True
                     /SerialCloner_Protect=False
                     /SerialCloner_Arrow=True
     CDS             1636..1704
                     /label=LacZ alpha
                     /SerialCloner_Color=&h6495ED
                     /SerialCloner_Show=True
                     /SerialCloner_Protect=False
                     /SerialCloner_Arrow=True
     misc_binding    35..57
                     /label=LacO_LacOperator repressed by LacI
                     /SerialCloner_Color=&h6495ED
                     /SerialCloner_Show=True
                     /SerialCloner_Protect=False
                     /SerialCloner_Arrow=True
     misc_feature    5582..6664
                     /label=LacI_Repressor for LacO
                     /SerialCloner_Color=&h0000FF
                     /SerialCloner_Show=True
                     /SerialCloner_Protect=False
                     /SerialCloner_Arrow=True
     promoter        3..32
                     /label=tac promoter_hybrig of trp and lac UV5 promoters
                     /SerialCloner_Color=&h4682B4
                     /SerialCloner_Show=True
                     /SerialCloner_Protect=False
                     /SerialCloner_Arrow=True
     terminator      1916..1959
                     /label=rrnB Terminator1
                     /SerialCloner_Color=&hFF8000
                     /SerialCloner_Show=True
                     /SerialCloner_Protect=False
                     /SerialCloner_Arrow=True
     terminator      2091..2118
                     /label=rrnB Terminator2
                     /SerialCloner_Color=&hFF8000
                     /SerialCloner_Show=True
                     /SerialCloner_Protect=False
                     /SerialCloner_Arrow=True
     misc_feature    5504..5581
                     /label=LacIq-Promoter_modified promoter for stronger expression of the LacI-Repressor
                     /SerialCloner_Color=&h0080FF
                     /SerialCloner_Show=True
                     /SerialCloner_Protect=False
                     /SerialCloner_Arrow=True
     misc_feature    6677..6698
                     /label=CAP binding Site_activates transcription cAMP dependent
                     /SerialCloner_Color=&h808000
                     /SerialCloner_Show=True
                     /SerialCloner_Protect=False
                     /SerialCloner_Arrow=True
     misc_feature    1793..2118
                     /label=rrnB-Terminator_BsaI-Mutated
                     /SerialCloner_Color=&h0080C0
                     /SerialCloner_Show=True
                     /SerialCloner_Protect=False
                     /SerialCloner_Arrow=True
     misc_feature    2292..3086
                     /label=KanR
                     /SerialCloner_Color=&h800000
                     /SerialCloner_Show=True
                     /SerialCloner_Protect=False
                     /SerialCloner_Arrow=True
     misc_feature    2140..2291
                     /label=Tn5-Transposon Promoter
                     /SerialCloner_Color=&h804040
                     /SerialCloner_Show=True
                     /SerialCloner_Protect=False
                     /SerialCloner_Arrow=True
     misc_feature    1495..1533
                     /label=D-Decoy with STOPs
                     /SerialCloner_Color=&hFF8000
                     /SerialCloner_Show=True
                     /SerialCloner_Protect=False
                     /SerialCloner_Arrow=True
     CDS             138..161
                     /label=Strep tag II
                     /SerialCloner_Color=&h008000
                     /SerialCloner_Show=True
                     /SerialCloner_Protect=False
                     /SerialCloner_Arrow=True
ORIGIN
        1 tgttgacaat taatcatcgg ctcgtataat gtgtggaatt gtgagcggat aacaatttca 
       61 cacaggaaac agccagtccg tttaggtgtt ttcacgagca cttcaccaac aaggaccata 
      121 gattaacaAT GAGCGCATGG AGCCATCCGC AGTTTGAAAA Aggcggtagc ggcggtAGTA 
      181 AAGGCGAAGA GCTGTTCACT GGCGTTGTTC CGATTCTGGT CGAACTGGAT GGTGATGTTA 
      241 ACGGCCACAA ATTCAGCGTC CGTGGGGAAG GCGAGGGTGA TGCTACAAAT GGCAAACTGA 
      301 CCCTGAAATT CATCTGTACC ACCGGGAAAC TGCCTGTTCC TTGGCCTACA CTGGTTACCA 
      361 CTCTGACCTA TGGCGTGCAA TGTTTTAGCC GCTATCCTGA TCACATGAAA CAGCACGATT 
      421 TCTTCAAAAG CGCTATGCCT GAAGGTTATG TCCAAGAGCG TACCATCAGC TTTAAAGACG 
      481 ATGGCACCTA TAAAACCCGT GCCGAGGTGA AATTCGAAGG TGATACCCTG GTCAACCGTA 
      541 TTGAACTGAA AGGGATCGAT TTCAAAGAGG ACGGCAACAT TCTGGGCCAT AAACTGGAGT 
      601 ATAACTTCAA CAGCCATAAC GTGTACATTA CCGCCGACAA ACAGAAAAAC GGGATCAAAG 
      661 CGAACTTCAA AATCCGCCAC AACGTGGAAG ATGGTTCCGT TCAGCTGGCA GATCATTATC 
      721 AGCAGAACAC CCCGATTGGA GATGGTCCTG TACTGCTGCC GGACAATCAc tatCTGAGCA 
      781 CCCAGTCAaa aCTGAGTAAA GACCCGAACG AAAAACGTGA CCACATGGTG CTGCTGGAGT 
      841 TTGTTACAGC GGCCGGTATT ACACATGGGA TGGACGAGCT GTATAAAggt ggcggtagcg 
      901 gcggtggctc aATGAGTACT TCCAGGTTTA TAAAGTGCGT TACTGTTGGA GATGGAGCTG 
      961 TTGGGAAGAC ATGTATGCTT ATATCCTACA CAAGCAACAC CTTCCCCACA GATTATGTGC 
     1021 CCACCGTGTT CGATAACTTC AGCGCCAATG TAGTAGTCGA TGGCAACACT GTCAATCTTG 
     1081 GTCTGTGGGA TACTGCAGGT CAAGAGGATT ACAACAGATT GCGGCCTCTG AGTTATCGGG 
     1141 GTGCCGATGT TTTTCTTTTA GCCTTCTCCC TTATCAGTAA GGCTAGTTAC GAGAACATCT 
     1201 CAAAGAAGTG GATTCCTGAG CTGAGACACT ATGCACCTCT GGTTCCAATT ATTCTTGTGG 
     1261 GGACAAAACT AGATTTACGG GATGACAAGC AGTTTTTCAC TGACCACCCT GGCGCTGCTC 
     1321 CTATCACAAC TGCCCAAGGT GAGGAGTTGA AGAAACAAAT TGGCGCTGCC AATTACATTG 
     1381 AATGTAGCTC CAAAACGCAG CAGAACGTGA AAGCAGTTTT CGACGCTGCC ATAAAGGTCG 
     1441 TTCTGCAGCC CCCCAAGCAG AAAAAGAAGA AGAAGAAGCA AAAGACAtga tcaggttgag 
     1501 gatccTAGAT AACTAGTTAC CGTAAtTggt accctgcata gcttggcact ggccgtcgtt 
     1561 ttacaacgtc gtgactggga aaaccctggc gttacccaac ttaatcgcct tgcagcacat 
     1621 ccccctttcg ccagctggcg taatagcgaa gaggcccgca ccgatcgccc ttcccaacag 
     1681 ttgcgcagcc tgaatggcga atggcagctt ggctgttttg gcggatgaga taagattttc 
     1741 agcctgatac agattaaatc agaacgcaga agcggtctga taaaacagaa tttgcctggc 
     1801 ggcagtagcg cggtggtccc acctgacccc atgccgaact cagaagtgaa acgccgtagc 
     1861 gccgatggta gtgtggggat cccccatgcg agagtaggga actgccaggc atcaaataaa 
     1921 acgaaaggct cagtcgaaag actgggcctt tcgttttatc tgttgtttgt cggtgaacgc 
     1981 tctcctgagt aggacaaatc cgccgggagc ggatttgaac gttgcgaagc aacggcccgg 
     2041 agggtggcgg gcaggacgcc cgccataaac tgccaggcat caaattaagc agaaggccat 
     2101 cctgacggat ggcctttttg cgtttctaca aactctggct tatacgccaa ctttgaaaac 
     2161 aactttgaaa aagctgtttt ctggtattta aggttttaga atgcaaggaa cagtgaattg 
     2221 gagttcgtct tgttataatt agcttcttgg ggtatcttta aatactgtag aaaagaggaa 
     2281 ggaaataata aatggctaaa atgagaatat caccggaatt gaaaaaactg atcgaaaaat 
     2341 accgctgcgt aaaagatacg gaaggaatgt ctcctgctaa ggtatataag ctggtgggag 
     2401 aaaatgaaaa cctatattta aaaatgacgg acagccggta taaagggacc acctatgatg 
     2461 tggaacggga aaaggacatg atgctatggc tggaaggaaa gctgcctgtt ccaaaggtcc 
     2521 tgcactttga acggcatgat ggctggagca atctgctcat gagtgaggcc gatggcgtcc 
     2581 tttgctcgga agagtatgaa gatgaacaaa gccctgaaaa gattatcgag ctgtatgcgg 
     2641 agtgcatcag gctctttcac tccatcgaca tatcggattg tccctatacg aatagcttag 
     2701 acagccgctt agccgaattg gattacttac tgaataacga tctggccgat gtggattgcg 
     2761 aaaactggga agaagacact ccatttaaag atccgcgcga gctgtatgat tttttaaaga 
     2821 cggaaaagcc cgaagaggaa cttgtctttt cccacggcga cctgggagac agcaacatct 
     2881 ttgtgaaaga tggcaaagta agtggcttta ttgatcttgg gagaagcggc agggcggaca 
     2941 agtggtatga cattgccttc tgcgtccggt cgatcaggga ggatatcggg gaagaacagt 
     3001 atgtcgagct attttttgac ttactgggga tcaagcctga ttgggagaaa ataaaatatt 
     3061 atattttact ggatgaattg ttttagtacc tagaatgcat gaccaaaatc ccttaacgtg 
     3121 agttttcgtt ccactgagcg aacaagttta ctcatatata ctttagattg attnnnnnnn 
     3181 nnnnnnnnnn nnnnnnnnnn nnnnnnnnnn nannnnnnnn nnnnnnnnnn nnnnnnnnnn 
     3241 nnnnnnnnna ttttgttaaa attcgcgtta aatttttgtt aaatcagctc attttttaac 
     3301 caataggccg aaatcggcaa aatcccttat aaatcaaaag aatagcccga gatagggtnn 
     3361 nnnnnnnnnn nnnnnnnnnn nnnnnnnnnn nnnnnaaaga acgtggactc caacgtcaaa 
     3421 ggnnnnnnnn nnnnnnnnnn nnnnnnnnnn nnnnnnnnnn nnnnnnnnnn nnnnnnnnnn 
     3481 nnnnnnnnnn nnnnnnnnnn nnnnnnnnnn nnnnnnnnnn nnnnnnnnnn nnnnnnnnnn 
     3541 nnnnnnnnnn nnnnnnnnnn nnngnnnnnn nnnnnnnnnn nnnnnnnnnn nnnnnnnnnn 
     3601 nnnnnnnnnn nnnnnnnnnn nnnnnnnnnn nnnnnnnnnn nnnnnnnnnn nnnnnnnnnn 
     3661 nnnnnnnnnn nnnnnnnnnn nnnnnnnnna aaggatctag gtgaagatcc tttttgataa 
     3721 tctcatgacc aaaatccctt aacgtgagtt ttcgttccac tgagcgtcag accccgtaga 
     3781 aaagatcaaa ggatcttctt gagatccttt ttttctgcgc gtaatctgct gcttgcaaac 
     3841 aaaaaaacca ccgctaccag cggtggtttg tttgccggat caagagctac caactctttt 
     3901 tccgaaggta actggcttca gcagagcgca gataccaaat actgtccttc tagtgtagcc 
     3961 gtagttaggc caccacttca agaactctgt agcaccgcct acatacctcg ctctgctaat 
     4021 cctgttacca gtggctgctg ccagtggcga taagtcgtgt cttaccgggt tggactcaag 
     4081 acgatagtta ccggataagg cgcagcggtc gggctgaacg gggggttcgt gcacacagcc 
     4141 cagcttggag cgaacgacct acaccgaact gagataccta cagcgtgagc tatgagaaag 
     4201 cgccacgctt cccgaaggga gaaaggcgga caggtatccg gtaagcggca gggtcggaac 
     4261 aggagagcgc acgagggagc ttccaggggg aaacgcctgg tatctttata gtcctgtcgg 
     4321 gtttcgccac ctctgacttg agcgtcgatt tttgtgatgc tcgtcagggg ggcggagcct 
     4381 atggaaaaac gccagcaacg cggccttttt acggttcctg gccttttgct ggccttttgc 
     4441 tcacatgttc tttcctgcgt tatcccctga ttctgtggat aaccgtatta ccgcctttga 
     4501 gtgagctgat accgctcgcc gcagccgaac gaccgagcgc agcgagtcag tgagcgagga 
     4561 agcggaagag cgcctgatgc ggtattttct ccttacgcat ctgtgcggta tttcacaccg 
     4621 catatggtgc actctcagta caatctgctc tgatgccgca tagttaagcc agtatacact 
     4681 ccgctatcgc tacgtgactg ggtcatggct gcgccccgac acccgccaac acccgctgac 
     4741 gcgccctgac gggcttgtct gctcccggca tccgcttaca gacaagctgt gaccgtctcc 
     4801 gggagctgca tgtgtcagag gttttcaccg tcatcaccga aacgcgcgag gcagctgcgg 
     4861 taaagctcat cagcgtggtc gtgcagcgat tcacagatgt ctgcctgttc atccgcgtcc 
     4921 agctcgttga gtttctccag aagcgttaat gtctggcttc tgataaagcg ggccatgtta 
     4981 agggcggttt tttcctgttt ggtcacttga tgcctccgtg taagggggaa tttctgttca 
     5041 tgggggtaat gataccgatg aaacgagaga ggatgctcac gatacgggtt actgatgatg 
     5101 aacatgcccg gttactggaa cgttgtgagg gtaaacaact ggcggtatgg atgcggcggg 
     5161 accagagaaa aatcactcag ggtcaatgcc agcgcttcgt taatacagat gtaggtgttc 
     5221 cacagggtag ccagcagcat cctgcgatgc agatccggaa cataatggtg cagggcgctg 
     5281 acttccgcgt ttccagactt tacgaaacac ggaaaccgaa gaccattcat gttgttgctc 
     5341 aggtcgcaga cgttttgcag cagcagtcgc ttcacgttcg ctcgcgtatc ggtgattcat 
     5401 tctgctaacc agtaaggcaa ccccgccagc ctagccgggt cctcaacgac aggagcacga 
     5461 tcatgcgcac ccgtggccag gacccaacgc tgcccgaaat tccgacacca tcgaatggtg 
     5521 caaaaccttt cgcggtatgg catgatagcg cccggaagag agtcaattca gggtggtgaa 
     5581 tgtgaaacca gtaacgttat acgatgtcgc agagtatgcc ggtgtctctt atcagaccgt 
     5641 ttcccgcgtg gtgaaccagg ccagccacgt ttctgcgaaa acgcgggaaa aagtggaagc 
     5701 ggcgatggcg gagctgaatt acattcccaa ccgcgtggca caacaactgg cgggcaaaca 
     5761 gtcgttgctg attggcgttg ccacctccag tctggccctg cacgcgccgt cgcaaattgt 
     5821 cgcggcgatt aaatctcgcg ccgatcaact gggtgccagc gtggtggtgt cgatggtaga 
     5881 acgaagcggc gtcgaagcct gtaaagcggc ggtgcacaat cttctcgcgc aacgcgtcag 
     5941 tgggctgatc attaactatc cgctggatga ccaggatgcc attgctgtgg aagctgcctg 
     6001 cactaatgtt ccggcgttat ttcttgatgt ctctgaccag acacccatca acagtattat 
     6061 tttctcccat gaagacggta cgcgactggg cgtggagcat ctggtcgcat tgggtcacca 
     6121 gcaaatcgcg ctgttagcgg gcccattaag ttctgtctcg gcgcgtctgc gtctggctgg 
     6181 ctggcataaa tatctcactc gcaatcaaat tcagccgata gcggaacggg aaggcgactg 
     6241 gagtgccatg tccggttttc aacaaaccat gcaaatgctg aatgagggca tcgttcccac 
     6301 tgcgatgctg gttgccaacg atcagatggc gctgggcgca atgcgcgcca ttaccgagtc 
     6361 cgggctgcgc gttggtgcgg atatctcggt agtgggatac gacgataccg aagacagctc 
     6421 atgttatatc ccgccgttaa ccaccatcaa acaggatttt cgcctgctgg ggcaaaccag 
     6481 cgtggaccgc ttgctgcaac tctctcaggg ccaggcggtg aagggcaatc agctgttgcc 
     6541 cgtctcactg gtgaaaagaa aaaccaccct ggcgcccaat acgcaaaccg cctctccccg 
     6601 cgcgttggcc gattcattaa tgcagctggc acgacaggtt tcccgactgg aaagcgggca 
     6661 gtgagcgcaa cgcaattaat gtgagttagc tcactcatta ggcacaattc tcatgtttga 
     6721 cagcttatca tcgactgcac ggtgcaccaa tgcttctggc gtcaggcagc catcggaagc 
     6781 tgtggtatgg ctgtgcaggt cgtaaatcac tgcataattc gtgtcgctca aggcgcactc 
     6841 ccgttctgga taatgttttt tgcgccgaca tcataacggt tctggcaaat attctgaaat 
     6901 gagc
//
