# Supplementary material for: A GreenGate-compatible vector set for efficient protein purification from E. coli
Source: bioRxiv preprint, doi:10.64898/2026.06.12.731827, version 1 (2026-06-15)
Supplement: Supplemental File 2_Vectors [file 731827_file03.zip › LopezBueno_Plasmid_gb-files/pGGP005_GST-HPS_meGFP.gb]

LOCUS       pGGP005_GST-HPS-meGFP.xdna    6961 bp      DNA     circular   20.05.2026
DEFINITION  
ACCESSION   
VERSION     
SOURCE      
  ORGANISM  
COMMENT     Serial Cloner Genbank Format
COMMENT     SerialCloner_Type=Degen. DNA
COMMENT     SerialCloner_Comments=Ligation of : pGGP000_EColi Protein expression_pBLAEX000_Kan
            R.txt.xdna [5491  nt] : (#Eco31I[2966] / #Eco31I[1533]) to L
            igation #1 [1462  nt] : (Uncut 5'[0] / Uncut 3'[1462])
COMMENT     SerialCloner_Ends=0,0,,0,
FEATURES             Location/Qualifiers
     misc_feature    4630..4770
                     /label=bom basis of mobility region from pBR322_Misc_Feature_1
                     /SerialCloner_Color=&hDC143C
                     /SerialCloner_Show=True
                     /SerialCloner_Protect=True
                     /SerialCloner_Arrow=True
                     /SerialCloner_Desc=vntifkey="21" - label=Misc_Feature_1 - note="bom basis of mobility region from pBR322" - 6012..6152 \ 
     CDS             complement(4872..5063)
                     /label=rop_rop
                     /SerialCloner_Color=&hFF4500
                     /SerialCloner_Show=True
                     /SerialCloner_Protect=True
                     /SerialCloner_Arrow=True
                     /SerialCloner_Desc=codon_start=1 - vntifkey="4" - label=rop - note="rop" - complement(6254..6445) \ 
     terminator      1973..2016
                     /label=rrnB Terminator1
                     /SerialCloner_Color=&hFF8000
                     /SerialCloner_Show=False
                     /SerialCloner_Protect=True
                     /SerialCloner_Arrow=True
     terminator      2148..2175
                     /label=rrnB Terminator2
                     /SerialCloner_Color=&hFF8000
                     /SerialCloner_Show=False
                     /SerialCloner_Protect=True
                     /SerialCloner_Arrow=True
     misc_feature    817..1547
                     /label=insert from pPDR016_meGFP_in pGGC_GSAGAG-Linker_noSTOP.txt.xdna
                     /SerialCloner_Color=&h84A4C0
                     /SerialCloner_Show=False
                     /SerialCloner_Protect=True
                     /SerialCloner_Arrow=True
                     /SerialCloner_Desc=note="Fragment extracted from pPDR016_meGFP_in pGGC_GSAGAG-Linker_noSTOP.txt.xdna [731  nt] : (#Eco31I[98] / #Eco31I[845]) \ 
     misc_feature    1552..1590
                     /label=insert from pPDR083_D-Decoy with STOPs in all Frames_pGGE.txt.xdna
                     /SerialCloner_Color=&h84A4C0
                     /SerialCloner_Show=False
                     /SerialCloner_Protect=True
                     /SerialCloner_Arrow=True
                     /SerialCloner_Desc=note="Fragment extracted from pPDR083_D-Decoy with STOPs in all Frames_pGGE.txt.xdna [39  nt] : (#Eco31I[98] / #Eco31I[153]) \ 
     misc_feature    831..1547
                     /label=meGFP
                     /SerialCloner_Color=&h1BF00F
                     /SerialCloner_Show=True
                     /SerialCloner_Protect=False
                     /SerialCloner_Arrow=True
     misc_feature    813..830
                     /label=GSAGAG-Linker
                     /SerialCloner_Color=&h800080
                     /SerialCloner_Show=True
                     /SerialCloner_Protect=False
                     /SerialCloner_Arrow=True
     rep_origin      3834..4462
                     /label=ColE1 origin
                     /SerialCloner_Color=&h4682B4
                     /SerialCloner_Show=True
                     /SerialCloner_Protect=False
                     /SerialCloner_Arrow=True
     rep_origin      3300..3740
                     /label=F1 ori
                     /SerialCloner_Color=&h4682B4
                     /SerialCloner_Show=True
                     /SerialCloner_Protect=False
                     /SerialCloner_Arrow=True
     rep_origin      complement(3290..3745)
                     /label=M13 origin
                     /SerialCloner_Color=&h4682B4
                     /SerialCloner_Show=True
                     /SerialCloner_Protect=False
                     /SerialCloner_Arrow=True
     CDS             1693..1761
                     /label=LacZ alpha
                     /SerialCloner_Color=&h6495ED
                     /SerialCloner_Show=True
                     /SerialCloner_Protect=False
                     /SerialCloner_Arrow=True
     misc_binding    35..57
                     /label=LacO_LacOperator repressed by LacI
                     /SerialCloner_Color=&h6495ED
                     /SerialCloner_Show=True
                     /SerialCloner_Protect=False
                     /SerialCloner_Arrow=True
     misc_feature    5639..6721
                     /label=LacI_Repressor for LacO
                     /SerialCloner_Color=&h0000FF
                     /SerialCloner_Show=True
                     /SerialCloner_Protect=False
                     /SerialCloner_Arrow=True
     promoter        3..32
                     /label=tac promoter_hybrig of trp and lac UV5 promoters
                     /SerialCloner_Color=&h4682B4
                     /SerialCloner_Show=True
                     /SerialCloner_Protect=False
                     /SerialCloner_Arrow=True
     misc_feature    5561..5638
                     /label=LacIq-Promoter_modified promoter for stronger expression of the LacI-Repressor
                     /SerialCloner_Color=&h0080FF
                     /SerialCloner_Show=True
                     /SerialCloner_Protect=False
                     /SerialCloner_Arrow=True
     misc_feature    6734..6755
                     /label=CAP binding Site_activates transcription cAMP dependent
                     /SerialCloner_Color=&h808000
                     /SerialCloner_Show=True
                     /SerialCloner_Protect=False
                     /SerialCloner_Arrow=True
     misc_feature    1850..2175
                     /label=rrnB-Terminator_BsaI-Mutated
                     /SerialCloner_Color=&h0080C0
                     /SerialCloner_Show=True
                     /SerialCloner_Protect=False
                     /SerialCloner_Arrow=True
     misc_feature    2349..3143
                     /label=KanR
                     /SerialCloner_Color=&h800000
                     /SerialCloner_Show=True
                     /SerialCloner_Protect=False
                     /SerialCloner_Arrow=True
     misc_feature    2197..2348
                     /label=Tn5-Transposon Promoter
                     /SerialCloner_Color=&h804040
                     /SerialCloner_Show=True
                     /SerialCloner_Protect=False
                     /SerialCloner_Arrow=True
     misc_feature    1552..1590
                     /label=D-Decoy with STOPs
                     /SerialCloner_Color=&hFF8000
                     /SerialCloner_Show=True
                     /SerialCloner_Protect=False
                     /SerialCloner_Arrow=True
     CDS             789..812
                     /label=PreScission site
                     /SerialCloner_Color=&h008080
                     /SerialCloner_Show=True
                     /SerialCloner_Protect=False
                     /SerialCloner_Arrow=True
     CDS             132..782
                     /label=GST tag
                     /SerialCloner_Color=&h008000
                     /SerialCloner_Show=True
                     /SerialCloner_Protect=False
                     /SerialCloner_Arrow=True
ORIGIN
        1 tgttgacaat taatcatcgg ctcgtataat gtgtggaatt gtgagcggat aacaatttca 
       61 cacaggaaac agccagtccg tttaggtgtt ttcacgagca cttcaccaac aaggaccata 
      121 gattaacaat gtcccctata ctaggttatt ggaaaattaa gggccttgtg caacccactc 
      181 gacttctttt ggaatatctt gaagaaaaat atgaagagca tttgtatgag cgcgatgaag 
      241 gtgataaatg gcgaaacaaa aagtttgaat tgggtttgga gtttcccaat cttccttatt 
      301 atattgatgg tgatgttaaa ttaacacagt ctatggccat catacgttat atagctgaca 
      361 agcacaacat gttgggtggt tgtccaaaag agcgtgcaga gatttcaatg cttgaaggag 
      421 cggttttgga tattagatac ggtgtttcga gaattgcata tagtaaagac tttgaaactc 
      481 tcaaagttga ttttcttagc aagctacctg aaatgctgaa aatgttcgaa gatcgtttat 
      541 gtcataaaac atatttaaat ggtgatcatg taacccatcc tgacttcatg ttgtatgacg 
      601 ctcttgatgt tgttttatac atggacccaa tgtgcctgga tgcgttccca aaattagttt 
      661 gttttaaaaa acgtattgaa gctatcccac aaattgataa gtacttgaaa tccagcaagt 
      721 atatagcatg gcctttgcag ggctggcaag ccacgtttgg tggtggcgac catcctccaa 
      781 aatcggatct ggaagttctg ttccaggggc ccggctcaGC AGGAGCGGGC ATGGTGAGCA 
      841 AGGGCGAGGA GCTGTTCACC GGGGTGGTGC CCATCCTGGT CGAGCTGGAC GGCGACGTAA 
      901 ACGGCCACAA GTTCAGCGTG TCCGGCGAGG GCGAGGGCGA TGCCACCTAC GGCAAGCTGA 
      961 CCCTGAAGTT CATCTGCACC ACCGGCAAGC TGCCCGTGCC CTGGCCCACC CTCGTGACCA 
     1021 CCCTGACCTA CGGCGTGCAG TGCTTCAGCC GCTACCCCGA CCACATGAAG CAGCACGACT 
     1081 TCTTCAAGTC CGCCATGCCC GAAGGCTACG TCCAGGAGCG CACCATCTTC TTCAAGGACG 
     1141 ACGGCAACTA CAAGACCCGC GCCGAGGTGA AGTTCGAGGG CGACACCCTG GTGAACCGCA 
     1201 TCGAGCTGAA GGGCATCGAC TTCAAGGAGG ACGGCAACAT CCTGGGGCAC AAGCTGGAGT 
     1261 ACAACTACAA CAGCCACAAC GTCTATATCA TGGCCGACAA GCAGAAGAAC GGCATCAAGG 
     1321 TGAACTTCAA GATCCGCCAC AACATCGAGG ACGGCAGCGT GCAGCTCGCC GACCACTACC 
     1381 AGCAGAACAC CCCCATCGGC GACGGCCCCG TGCTGCTGCC CGACAACCAC TACCTGAgca 
     1441 cCCAGTCCaa gCTGAGCAAA GACCCCAACG AGAAGCGCGA TCACATGGTC CTGCTGGAGT 
     1501 TCGTGACCGC CGCCGGGATC ACTCTCGGCA TGGACGAGCT GTACAAGtca ggttgaggat 
     1561 ccTAGATAAC TAGTTACCGT AAtTggtacc ctgcatagct tggcactggc cgtcgtttta 
     1621 caacgtcgtg actgggaaaa ccctggcgtt acccaactta atcgccttgc agcacatccc 
     1681 cctttcgcca gctggcgtaa tagcgaagag gcccgcaccg atcgcccttc ccaacagttg 
     1741 cgcagcctga atggcgaatg gcagcttggc tgttttggcg gatgagataa gattttcagc 
     1801 ctgatacaga ttaaatcaga acgcagaagc ggtctgataa aacagaattt gcctggcggc 
     1861 agtagcgcgg tggtcccacc tgaccccatg ccgaactcag aagtgaaacg ccgtagcgcc 
     1921 gatggtagtg tggggatccc ccatgcgaga gtagggaact gccaggcatc aaataaaacg 
     1981 aaaggctcag tcgaaagact gggcctttcg ttttatctgt tgtttgtcgg tgaacgctct 
     2041 cctgagtagg acaaatccgc cgggagcgga tttgaacgtt gcgaagcaac ggcccggagg 
     2101 gtggcgggca ggacgcccgc cataaactgc caggcatcaa attaagcaga aggccatcct 
     2161 gacggatggc ctttttgcgt ttctacaaac tctggcttat acgccaactt tgaaaacaac 
     2221 tttgaaaaag ctgttttctg gtatttaagg ttttagaatg caaggaacag tgaattggag 
     2281 ttcgtcttgt tataattagc ttcttggggt atctttaaat actgtagaaa agaggaagga 
     2341 aataataaat ggctaaaatg agaatatcac cggaattgaa aaaactgatc gaaaaatacc 
     2401 gctgcgtaaa agatacggaa ggaatgtctc ctgctaaggt atataagctg gtgggagaaa 
     2461 atgaaaacct atatttaaaa atgacggaca gccggtataa agggaccacc tatgatgtgg 
     2521 aacgggaaaa ggacatgatg ctatggctgg aaggaaagct gcctgttcca aaggtcctgc 
     2581 actttgaacg gcatgatggc tggagcaatc tgctcatgag tgaggccgat ggcgtccttt 
     2641 gctcggaaga gtatgaagat gaacaaagcc ctgaaaagat tatcgagctg tatgcggagt 
     2701 gcatcaggct ctttcactcc atcgacatat cggattgtcc ctatacgaat agcttagaca 
     2761 gccgcttagc cgaattggat tacttactga ataacgatct ggccgatgtg gattgcgaaa 
     2821 actgggaaga agacactcca tttaaagatc cgcgcgagct gtatgatttt ttaaagacgg 
     2881 aaaagcccga agaggaactt gtcttttccc acggcgacct gggagacagc aacatctttg 
     2941 tgaaagatgg caaagtaagt ggctttattg atcttgggag aagcggcagg gcggacaagt 
     3001 ggtatgacat tgccttctgc gtccggtcga tcagggagga tatcggggaa gaacagtatg 
     3061 tcgagctatt ttttgactta ctggggatca agcctgattg ggagaaaata aaatattata 
     3121 ttttactgga tgaattgttt tagtacctag aatgcatgac caaaatccct taacgtgagt 
     3181 tttcgttcca ctgagcgaac aagtttactc atatatactt tagattgatt nnnnnnnnnn 
     3241 nnnnnnnnnn nnnnnnnnnn nnnnnnnnan nnnnnnnnnn nnnnnnnnnn nnnnnnnnnn 
     3301 nnnnnnattt tgttaaaatt cgcgttaaat ttttgttaaa tcagctcatt ttttaaccaa 
     3361 taggccgaaa tcggcaaaat cccttataaa tcaaaagaat agcccgagat agggtnnnnn 
     3421 nnnnnnnnnn nnnnnnnnnn nnnnnnnnnn nnaaagaacg tggactccaa cgtcaaaggn 
     3481 nnnnnnnnnn nnnnnnnnnn nnnnnnnnnn nnnnnnnnnn nnnnnnnnnn nnnnnnnnnn 
     3541 nnnnnnnnnn nnnnnnnnnn nnnnnnnnnn nnnnnnnnnn nnnnnnnnnn nnnnnnnnnn 
     3601 nnnnnnnnnn nnnnnnnnnn gnnnnnnnnn nnnnnnnnnn nnnnnnnnnn nnnnnnnnnn 
     3661 nnnnnnnnnn nnnnnnnnnn nnnnnnnnnn nnnnnnnnnn nnnnnnnnnn nnnnnnnnnn 
     3721 nnnnnnnnnn nnnnnnnnnn nnnnnnaaag gatctaggtg aagatccttt ttgataatct 
     3781 catgaccaaa atcccttaac gtgagttttc gttccactga gcgtcagacc ccgtagaaaa 
     3841 gatcaaagga tcttcttgag atcctttttt tctgcgcgta atctgctgct tgcaaacaaa 
     3901 aaaaccaccg ctaccagcgg tggtttgttt gccggatcaa gagctaccaa ctctttttcc 
     3961 gaaggtaact ggcttcagca gagcgcagat accaaatact gtccttctag tgtagccgta 
     4021 gttaggccac cacttcaaga actctgtagc accgcctaca tacctcgctc tgctaatcct 
     4081 gttaccagtg gctgctgcca gtggcgataa gtcgtgtctt accgggttgg actcaagacg 
     4141 atagttaccg gataaggcgc agcggtcggg ctgaacgggg ggttcgtgca cacagcccag 
     4201 cttggagcga acgacctaca ccgaactgag atacctacag cgtgagctat gagaaagcgc 
     4261 cacgcttccc gaagggagaa aggcggacag gtatccggta agcggcaggg tcggaacagg 
     4321 agagcgcacg agggagcttc cagggggaaa cgcctggtat ctttatagtc ctgtcgggtt 
     4381 tcgccacctc tgacttgagc gtcgattttt gtgatgctcg tcaggggggc ggagcctatg 
     4441 gaaaaacgcc agcaacgcgg cctttttacg gttcctggcc ttttgctggc cttttgctca 
     4501 catgttcttt cctgcgttat cccctgattc tgtggataac cgtattaccg cctttgagtg 
     4561 agctgatacc gctcgccgca gccgaacgac cgagcgcagc gagtcagtga gcgaggaagc 
     4621 ggaagagcgc ctgatgcggt attttctcct tacgcatctg tgcggtattt cacaccgcat 
     4681 atggtgcact ctcagtacaa tctgctctga tgccgcatag ttaagccagt atacactccg 
     4741 ctatcgctac gtgactgggt catggctgcg ccccgacacc cgccaacacc cgctgacgcg 
     4801 ccctgacggg cttgtctgct cccggcatcc gcttacagac aagctgtgac cgtctccggg 
     4861 agctgcatgt gtcagaggtt ttcaccgtca tcaccgaaac gcgcgaggca gctgcggtaa 
     4921 agctcatcag cgtggtcgtg cagcgattca cagatgtctg cctgttcatc cgcgtccagc 
     4981 tcgttgagtt tctccagaag cgttaatgtc tggcttctga taaagcgggc catgttaagg 
     5041 gcggtttttt cctgtttggt cacttgatgc ctccgtgtaa gggggaattt ctgttcatgg 
     5101 gggtaatgat accgatgaaa cgagagagga tgctcacgat acgggttact gatgatgaac 
     5161 atgcccggtt actggaacgt tgtgagggta aacaactggc ggtatggatg cggcgggacc 
     5221 agagaaaaat cactcagggt caatgccagc gcttcgttaa tacagatgta ggtgttccac 
     5281 agggtagcca gcagcatcct gcgatgcaga tccggaacat aatggtgcag ggcgctgact 
     5341 tccgcgtttc cagactttac gaaacacgga aaccgaagac cattcatgtt gttgctcagg 
     5401 tcgcagacgt tttgcagcag cagtcgcttc acgttcgctc gcgtatcggt gattcattct 
     5461 gctaaccagt aaggcaaccc cgccagccta gccgggtcct caacgacagg agcacgatca 
     5521 tgcgcacccg tggccaggac ccaacgctgc ccgaaattcc gacaccatcg aatggtgcaa 
     5581 aacctttcgc ggtatggcat gatagcgccc ggaagagagt caattcaggg tggtgaatgt 
     5641 gaaaccagta acgttatacg atgtcgcaga gtatgccggt gtctcttatc agaccgtttc 
     5701 ccgcgtggtg aaccaggcca gccacgtttc tgcgaaaacg cgggaaaaag tggaagcggc 
     5761 gatggcggag ctgaattaca ttcccaaccg cgtggcacaa caactggcgg gcaaacagtc 
     5821 gttgctgatt ggcgttgcca cctccagtct ggccctgcac gcgccgtcgc aaattgtcgc 
     5881 ggcgattaaa tctcgcgccg atcaactggg tgccagcgtg gtggtgtcga tggtagaacg 
     5941 aagcggcgtc gaagcctgta aagcggcggt gcacaatctt ctcgcgcaac gcgtcagtgg 
     6001 gctgatcatt aactatccgc tggatgacca ggatgccatt gctgtggaag ctgcctgcac 
     6061 taatgttccg gcgttatttc ttgatgtctc tgaccagaca cccatcaaca gtattatttt 
     6121 ctcccatgaa gacggtacgc gactgggcgt ggagcatctg gtcgcattgg gtcaccagca 
     6181 aatcgcgctg ttagcgggcc cattaagttc tgtctcggcg cgtctgcgtc tggctggctg 
     6241 gcataaatat ctcactcgca atcaaattca gccgatagcg gaacgggaag gcgactggag 
     6301 tgccatgtcc ggttttcaac aaaccatgca aatgctgaat gagggcatcg ttcccactgc 
     6361 gatgctggtt gccaacgatc agatggcgct gggcgcaatg cgcgccatta ccgagtccgg 
     6421 gctgcgcgtt ggtgcggata tctcggtagt gggatacgac gataccgaag acagctcatg 
     6481 ttatatcccg ccgttaacca ccatcaaaca ggattttcgc ctgctggggc aaaccagcgt 
     6541 ggaccgcttg ctgcaactct ctcagggcca ggcggtgaag ggcaatcagc tgttgcccgt 
     6601 ctcactggtg aaaagaaaaa ccaccctggc gcccaatacg caaaccgcct ctccccgcgc 
     6661 gttggccgat tcattaatgc agctggcacg acaggtttcc cgactggaaa gcgggcagtg 
     6721 agcgcaacgc aattaatgtg agttagctca ctcattaggc acaattctca tgtttgacag 
     6781 cttatcatcg actgcacggt gcaccaatgc ttctggcgtc aggcagccat cggaagctgt 
     6841 ggtatggctg tgcaggtcgt aaatcactgc ataattcgtg tcgctcaagg cgcactcccg 
     6901 ttctggataa tgttttttgc gccgacatca taacggttct ggcaaatatt ctgaaatgag 
     6961 c
//
