# Supplementary material for: A GreenGate-compatible vector set for efficient protein purification from E. coli
Source: bioRxiv preprint, doi:10.64898/2026.06.12.731827, version 1 (2026-06-15)
Supplement: Supplemental File 2_Vectors [file 731827_file03.zip › LopezBueno_Plasmid_gb-files/pGGP006_GST-HPS_2xmsfGFP.gb]

LOCUS       pGGP006_GST-HPS-2xmsfGFP.xdna    7629 bp      DNA     circular   20.05.2026
DEFINITION  
ACCESSION   
VERSION     
SOURCE      
  ORGANISM  
COMMENT     Serial Cloner Genbank Format
COMMENT     SerialCloner_Type=DNA
COMMENT     SerialCloner_Comments=Ligation of : Ligation #1 [2130  nt] : (Uncut 5'[0] / Uncut 
            3'[2130]) to pGGP000_EColi Protein expression_pBLAEX000_KanR
            .txt.xdna [5491  nt] : (#Eco31I[2966] / #Eco31I[1533])
COMMENT     SerialCloner_Ends=0,0,,0,
FEATURES             Location/Qualifiers
     misc_feature    817..1526
                     /label=insert from PCR(pPDM309_STREP-II-msfGFP_in pGGB.txt.xdna)
                     /SerialCloner_Color=&h84A4C0
                     /SerialCloner_Show=False
                     /SerialCloner_Protect=True
                     /SerialCloner_Arrow=True
                     /SerialCloner_Desc=note="Fragment extracted from PCR(pPDM309_STREP-II-msfGFP_in pGGB.txt.xdna) [710  nt] : (#Eco31I[3] / #Eco31I[729]) \ 
     misc_feature    1531..2258
                     /label=insert from PCR(pPDM309_STREP-II-msfGFP_in pGGB.txt.xdna)
                     /SerialCloner_Color=&h84A4C0
                     /SerialCloner_Show=False
                     /SerialCloner_Protect=True
                     /SerialCloner_Arrow=True
                     /SerialCloner_Desc=note="Fragment extracted from PCR(pPDM309_STREP-II-msfGFP_in pGGB.txt.xdna) [728  nt] : (#Eco31I[3] / #Eco31I[747]) \ 
     misc_feature    2263..124
                     /label=insert from pGGP000_EColi Protein expression_pBLAEX000_KanR.txt.xdna
                     /SerialCloner_Color=&h84A4C0
                     /SerialCloner_Show=False
                     /SerialCloner_Protect=True
                     /SerialCloner_Arrow=True
                     /SerialCloner_Desc=note="Fragment extracted from pGGP000_EColi Protein expression_pBLAEX000_KanR.txt.xdna [5491  nt] : (#Eco31I[2966] / #Eco31I[1533]) \ 
     misc_feature    5298..5438
                     /label=bom basis of mobility region from pBR322_Misc_Feature_1
                     /SerialCloner_Color=&hDC143C
                     /SerialCloner_Show=True
                     /SerialCloner_Protect=True
                     /SerialCloner_Arrow=True
                     /SerialCloner_Desc=vntifkey="21" - label=Misc_Feature_1 - note="bom basis of mobility region from pBR322" - 6012..6152 \ 
     CDS             complement(5540..5731)
                     /label=rop_rop
                     /SerialCloner_Color=&hFF4500
                     /SerialCloner_Show=True
                     /SerialCloner_Protect=True
                     /SerialCloner_Arrow=True
                     /SerialCloner_Desc=codon_start=1 - vntifkey="4" - label=rop - note="rop" - complement(6254..6445) \ 
     terminator      2641..2684
                     /label=rrnB Terminator1
                     /SerialCloner_Color=&hFF8000
                     /SerialCloner_Show=False
                     /SerialCloner_Protect=True
                     /SerialCloner_Arrow=True
     terminator      2816..2843
                     /label=rrnB Terminator2
                     /SerialCloner_Color=&hFF8000
                     /SerialCloner_Show=False
                     /SerialCloner_Protect=True
                     /SerialCloner_Arrow=True
     misc_feature    1545..2255
                     /label=msfGFP
                     /SerialCloner_Color=&h00FF00
                     /SerialCloner_Show=True
                     /SerialCloner_Protect=False
                     /SerialCloner_Arrow=True
     misc_feature    816..1526
                     /label=msfGFP
                     /SerialCloner_Color=&h00FF00
                     /SerialCloner_Show=True
                     /SerialCloner_Protect=False
                     /SerialCloner_Arrow=True
     rep_origin      4502..5130
                     /label=ColE1 origin
                     /SerialCloner_Color=&h4682B4
                     /SerialCloner_Show=True
                     /SerialCloner_Protect=False
                     /SerialCloner_Arrow=True
     rep_origin      3968..4408
                     /label=F1 ori
                     /SerialCloner_Color=&h4682B4
                     /SerialCloner_Show=True
                     /SerialCloner_Protect=False
                     /SerialCloner_Arrow=True
     rep_origin      complement(3958..4413)
                     /label=M13 origin
                     /SerialCloner_Color=&h4682B4
                     /SerialCloner_Show=True
                     /SerialCloner_Protect=False
                     /SerialCloner_Arrow=True
     CDS             2361..2429
                     /label=LacZ alpha
                     /SerialCloner_Color=&h6495ED
                     /SerialCloner_Show=True
                     /SerialCloner_Protect=False
                     /SerialCloner_Arrow=True
     misc_binding    35..57
                     /label=LacO_LacOperator repressed by LacI
                     /SerialCloner_Color=&h6495ED
                     /SerialCloner_Show=True
                     /SerialCloner_Protect=False
                     /SerialCloner_Arrow=True
     misc_feature    6307..7389
                     /label=LacI_Repressor for LacO
                     /SerialCloner_Color=&h0000FF
                     /SerialCloner_Show=True
                     /SerialCloner_Protect=False
                     /SerialCloner_Arrow=True
     promoter        3..32
                     /label=tac promoter_hybrig of trp and lac UV5 promoters
                     /SerialCloner_Color=&h4682B4
                     /SerialCloner_Show=True
                     /SerialCloner_Protect=False
                     /SerialCloner_Arrow=True
     misc_feature    6229..6306
                     /label=LacIq-Promoter_modified promoter for stronger expression of the LacI-Repressor
                     /SerialCloner_Color=&h0080FF
                     /SerialCloner_Show=True
                     /SerialCloner_Protect=False
                     /SerialCloner_Arrow=True
     misc_feature    7402..7423
                     /label=CAP binding Site_activates transcription cAMP dependent
                     /SerialCloner_Color=&h808000
                     /SerialCloner_Show=True
                     /SerialCloner_Protect=False
                     /SerialCloner_Arrow=True
     misc_feature    2518..2843
                     /label=rrnB-Terminator_BsaI-Mutated
                     /SerialCloner_Color=&h0080C0
                     /SerialCloner_Show=True
                     /SerialCloner_Protect=False
                     /SerialCloner_Arrow=True
     misc_feature    3017..3811
                     /label=KanR
                     /SerialCloner_Color=&h800000
                     /SerialCloner_Show=True
                     /SerialCloner_Protect=False
                     /SerialCloner_Arrow=True
     misc_feature    2865..3016
                     /label=Tn5-Transposon Promoter
                     /SerialCloner_Color=&h804040
                     /SerialCloner_Show=True
                     /SerialCloner_Protect=False
                     /SerialCloner_Arrow=True
     CDS             789..812
                     /label=HRV3C_PreScission site
                     /SerialCloner_Color=&h008080
                     /SerialCloner_Show=True
                     /SerialCloner_Protect=False
                     /SerialCloner_Arrow=True
     CDS             132..782
                     /label=GST tag
                     /SerialCloner_Color=&h008000
                     /SerialCloner_Show=True
                     /SerialCloner_Protect=False
                     /SerialCloner_Arrow=True
ORIGIN
        1 tgttgacaat taatcatcgg ctcgtataat gtgtggaatt gtgagcggat aacaatttca 
       61 cacaggaaac agccagtccg tttaggtgtt ttcacgagca cttcaccaac aaggaccata 
      121 gattaacaat gtcccctata ctaggttatt ggaaaattaa gggccttgtg caacccactc 
      181 gacttctttt ggaatatctt gaagaaaaat atgaagagca tttgtatgag cgcgatgaag 
      241 gtgataaatg gcgaaacaaa aagtttgaat tgggtttgga gtttcccaat cttccttatt 
      301 atattgatgg tgatgttaaa ttaacacagt ctatggccat catacgttat atagctgaca 
      361 agcacaacat gttgggtggt tgtccaaaag agcgtgcaga gatttcaatg cttgaaggag 
      421 cggttttgga tattagatac ggtgtttcga gaattgcata tagtaaagac tttgaaactc 
      481 tcaaagttga ttttcttagc aagctacctg aaatgctgaa aatgttcgaa gatcgtttat 
      541 gtcataaaac atatttaaat ggtgatcatg taacccatcc tgacttcatg ttgtatgacg 
      601 ctcttgatgt tgttttatac atggacccaa tgtgcctgga tgcgttccca aaattagttt 
      661 gttttaaaaa acgtattgaa gctatcccac aaattgataa gtacttgaaa tccagcaagt 
      721 atatagcatg gcctttgcag ggctggcaag ccacgtttgg tggtggcgac catcctccaa 
      781 aatcggatct ggaagttctg ttccaggggc ccggctCAAA AGGCGAAGAG CTGTTCACTG 
      841 GCGTTGTTCC GATTCTGGTC GAACTGGATG GTGATGTTAA CGGCCACAAA TTCAGCGTCC 
      901 GTGGGGAAGG CGAGGGTGAT GCTACAAATG GCAAACTGAC CCTGAAATTC ATCTGTACCA 
      961 CCGGGAAACT GCCTGTTCCT TGGCCTACAC TGGTTACCAC TCTGACCTAT GGCGTGCAAT 
     1021 GTTTTAGCCG CTATCCTGAT CACATGAAAC AGCACGATTT CTTCAAAAGC GCTATGCCTG 
     1081 AAGGTTATGT CCAAGAGCGT ACCATCAGCT TTAAAGACGA TGGCACCTAT AAAACCCGTG 
     1141 CCGAGGTGAA ATTCGAAGGT GATACCCTGG TCAACCGTAT TGAACTGAAA GGGATCGATT 
     1201 TCAAAGAGGA CGGCAACATT CTGGGCCATA AACTGGAGTA TAACTTCAAC AGCCATAACG 
     1261 TGTACATTAC CGCCGACAAA CAGAAAAACG GGATCAAAGC GAACTTCAAA ATCCGCCACA 
     1321 ACGTGGAAGA TGGTTCCGTT CAGCTGGCAG ATCATTATCA GCAGAACACC CCGATTGGAG 
     1381 ATGGTCCTGT ACTGCTGCCG GACAATCAct atCTGAGCAC CCAGTCAaaa CTGAGTAAAG 
     1441 ACCCGAACGA AAAACGTGAC CACATGGTGC TGCTGGAGTT TGTTACAGCG GCCGGTATTA 
     1501 CACATGGGAT GGACGAGCTG TATAAAtcag gcggtagcgg cggtAGTAAA GGCGAAGAGC 
     1561 TGTTCACTGG CGTTGTTCCG ATTCTGGTCG AACTGGATGG TGATGTTAAC GGCCACAAAT 
     1621 TCAGCGTCCG TGGGGAAGGC GAGGGTGATG CTACAAATGG CAAACTGACC CTGAAATTCA 
     1681 TCTGTACCAC CGGGAAACTG CCTGTTCCTT GGCCTACACT GGTTACCACT CTGACCTATG 
     1741 GCGTGCAATG TTTTAGCCGC TATCCTGATC ACATGAAACA GCACGATTTC TTCAAAAGCG 
     1801 CTATGCCTGA AGGTTATGTC CAAGAGCGTA CCATCAGCTT TAAAGACGAT GGCACCTATA 
     1861 AAACCCGTGC CGAGGTGAAA TTCGAAGGTG ATACCCTGGT CAACCGTATT GAACTGAAAG 
     1921 GGATCGATTT CAAAGAGGAC GGCAACATTC TGGGCCATAA ACTGGAGTAT AACTTCAACA 
     1981 GCCATAACGT GTACATTACC GCCGACAAAC AGAAAAACGG GATCAAAGCG AACTTCAAAA 
     2041 TCCGCCACAA CGTGGAAGAT GGTTCCGTTC AGCTGGCAGA TCATTATCAG CAGAACACCC 
     2101 CGATTGGAGA TGGTCCTGTA CTGCTGCCGG ACAATCActa tCTGAGCACC CAGTCAaaaC 
     2161 TGAGTAAAGA CCCGAACGAA AAACGTGACC ACATGGTGCT GCTGGAGTTT GTTACAGCGG 
     2221 CCGGTATTAC ACATGGGATG GACGAGCTGT ATAAAtaact gcatagcttg gcactggccg 
     2281 tcgttttaca acgtcgtgac tgggaaaacc ctggcgttac ccaacttaat cgccttgcag 
     2341 cacatccccc tttcgccagc tggcgtaata gcgaagaggc ccgcaccgat cgcccttccc 
     2401 aacagttgcg cagcctgaat ggcgaatggc agcttggctg ttttggcgga tgagataaga 
     2461 ttttcagcct gatacagatt aaatcagaac gcagaagcgg tctgataaaa cagaatttgc 
     2521 ctggcggcag tagcgcggtg gtcccacctg accccatgcc gaactcagaa gtgaaacgcc 
     2581 gtagcgccga tggtagtgtg gggatccccc atgcgagagt agggaactgc caggcatcaa 
     2641 ataaaacgaa aggctcagtc gaaagactgg gcctttcgtt ttatctgttg tttgtcggtg 
     2701 aacgctctcc tgagtaggac aaatccgccg ggagcggatt tgaacgttgc gaagcaacgg 
     2761 cccggagggt ggcgggcagg acgcccgcca taaactgcca ggcatcaaat taagcagaag 
     2821 gccatcctga cggatggcct ttttgcgttt ctacaaactc tggcttatac gccaactttg 
     2881 aaaacaactt tgaaaaagct gttttctggt atttaaggtt ttagaatgca aggaacagtg 
     2941 aattggagtt cgtcttgtta taattagctt cttggggtat ctttaaatac tgtagaaaag 
     3001 aggaaggaaa taataaatgg ctaaaatgag aatatcaccg gaattgaaaa aactgatcga 
     3061 aaaataccgc tgcgtaaaag atacggaagg aatgtctcct gctaaggtat ataagctggt 
     3121 gggagaaaat gaaaacctat atttaaaaat gacggacagc cggtataaag ggaccaccta 
     3181 tgatgtggaa cgggaaaagg acatgatgct atggctggaa ggaaagctgc ctgttccaaa 
     3241 ggtcctgcac tttgaacggc atgatggctg gagcaatctg ctcatgagtg aggccgatgg 
     3301 cgtcctttgc tcggaagagt atgaagatga acaaagccct gaaaagatta tcgagctgta 
     3361 tgcggagtgc atcaggctct ttcactccat cgacatatcg gattgtccct atacgaatag 
     3421 cttagacagc cgcttagccg aattggatta cttactgaat aacgatctgg ccgatgtgga 
     3481 ttgcgaaaac tgggaagaag acactccatt taaagatccg cgcgagctgt atgatttttt 
     3541 aaagacggaa aagcccgaag aggaacttgt cttttcccac ggcgacctgg gagacagcaa 
     3601 catctttgtg aaagatggca aagtaagtgg ctttattgat cttgggagaa gcggcagggc 
     3661 ggacaagtgg tatgacattg ccttctgcgt ccggtcgatc agggaggata tcggggaaga 
     3721 acagtatgtc gagctatttt ttgacttact ggggatcaag cctgattggg agaaaataaa 
     3781 atattatatt ttactggatg aattgtttta gtacctagaa tgcatgacca aaatccctta 
     3841 acgtgagttt tcgttccact gagcgaacaa gtttactcat atatacttta gattgattnn 
     3901 nnnnnnnnnn nnnnnnnnnn nnnnnnnnnn nnnnnnannn nnnnnnnnnn nnnnnnnnnn 
     3961 nnnnnnnnnn nnnnattttg ttaaaattcg cgttaaattt ttgttaaatc agctcatttt 
     4021 ttaaccaata ggccgaaatc ggcaaaatcc cttataaatc aaaagaatag cccgagatag 
     4081 ggtnnnnnnn nnnnnnnnnn nnnnnnnnnn nnnnnnnnnn aaagaacgtg gactccaacg 
     4141 tcaaaggnnn nnnnnnnnnn nnnnnnnnnn nnnnnnnnnn nnnnnnnnnn nnnnnnnnnn 
     4201 nnnnnnnnnn nnnnnnnnnn nnnnnnnnnn nnnnnnnnnn nnnnnnnnnn nnnnnnnnnn 
     4261 nnnnnnnnnn nnnnnnnnnn nnnnnnnngn nnnnnnnnnn nnnnnnnnnn nnnnnnnnnn 
     4321 nnnnnnnnnn nnnnnnnnnn nnnnnnnnnn nnnnnnnnnn nnnnnnnnnn nnnnnnnnnn 
     4381 nnnnnnnnnn nnnnnnnnnn nnnnnnnnnn nnnnaaagga tctaggtgaa gatccttttt 
     4441 gataatctca tgaccaaaat cccttaacgt gagttttcgt tccactgagc gtcagacccc 
     4501 gtagaaaaga tcaaaggatc ttcttgagat cctttttttc tgcgcgtaat ctgctgcttg 
     4561 caaacaaaaa aaccaccgct accagcggtg gtttgtttgc cggatcaaga gctaccaact 
     4621 ctttttccga aggtaactgg cttcagcaga gcgcagatac caaatactgt ccttctagtg 
     4681 tagccgtagt taggccacca cttcaagaac tctgtagcac cgcctacata cctcgctctg 
     4741 ctaatcctgt taccagtggc tgctgccagt ggcgataagt cgtgtcttac cgggttggac 
     4801 tcaagacgat agttaccgga taaggcgcag cggtcgggct gaacgggggg ttcgtgcaca 
     4861 cagcccagct tggagcgaac gacctacacc gaactgagat acctacagcg tgagctatga 
     4921 gaaagcgcca cgcttcccga agggagaaag gcggacaggt atccggtaag cggcagggtc 
     4981 ggaacaggag agcgcacgag ggagcttcca gggggaaacg cctggtatct ttatagtcct 
     5041 gtcgggtttc gccacctctg acttgagcgt cgatttttgt gatgctcgtc aggggggcgg 
     5101 agcctatgga aaaacgccag caacgcggcc tttttacggt tcctggcctt ttgctggcct 
     5161 tttgctcaca tgttctttcc tgcgttatcc cctgattctg tggataaccg tattaccgcc 
     5221 tttgagtgag ctgataccgc tcgccgcagc cgaacgaccg agcgcagcga gtcagtgagc 
     5281 gaggaagcgg aagagcgcct gatgcggtat tttctcctta cgcatctgtg cggtatttca 
     5341 caccgcatat ggtgcactct cagtacaatc tgctctgatg ccgcatagtt aagccagtat 
     5401 acactccgct atcgctacgt gactgggtca tggctgcgcc ccgacacccg ccaacacccg 
     5461 ctgacgcgcc ctgacgggct tgtctgctcc cggcatccgc ttacagacaa gctgtgaccg 
     5521 tctccgggag ctgcatgtgt cagaggtttt caccgtcatc accgaaacgc gcgaggcagc 
     5581 tgcggtaaag ctcatcagcg tggtcgtgca gcgattcaca gatgtctgcc tgttcatccg 
     5641 cgtccagctc gttgagtttc tccagaagcg ttaatgtctg gcttctgata aagcgggcca 
     5701 tgttaagggc ggttttttcc tgtttggtca cttgatgcct ccgtgtaagg gggaatttct 
     5761 gttcatgggg gtaatgatac cgatgaaacg agagaggatg ctcacgatac gggttactga 
     5821 tgatgaacat gcccggttac tggaacgttg tgagggtaaa caactggcgg tatggatgcg 
     5881 gcgggaccag agaaaaatca ctcagggtca atgccagcgc ttcgttaata cagatgtagg 
     5941 tgttccacag ggtagccagc agcatcctgc gatgcagatc cggaacataa tggtgcaggg 
     6001 cgctgacttc cgcgtttcca gactttacga aacacggaaa ccgaagacca ttcatgttgt 
     6061 tgctcaggtc gcagacgttt tgcagcagca gtcgcttcac gttcgctcgc gtatcggtga 
     6121 ttcattctgc taaccagtaa ggcaaccccg ccagcctagc cgggtcctca acgacaggag 
     6181 cacgatcatg cgcacccgtg gccaggaccc aacgctgccc gaaattccga caccatcgaa 
     6241 tggtgcaaaa cctttcgcgg tatggcatga tagcgcccgg aagagagtca attcagggtg 
     6301 gtgaatgtga aaccagtaac gttatacgat gtcgcagagt atgccggtgt ctcttatcag 
     6361 accgtttccc gcgtggtgaa ccaggccagc cacgtttctg cgaaaacgcg ggaaaaagtg 
     6421 gaagcggcga tggcggagct gaattacatt cccaaccgcg tggcacaaca actggcgggc 
     6481 aaacagtcgt tgctgattgg cgttgccacc tccagtctgg ccctgcacgc gccgtcgcaa 
     6541 attgtcgcgg cgattaaatc tcgcgccgat caactgggtg ccagcgtggt ggtgtcgatg 
     6601 gtagaacgaa gcggcgtcga agcctgtaaa gcggcggtgc acaatcttct cgcgcaacgc 
     6661 gtcagtgggc tgatcattaa ctatccgctg gatgaccagg atgccattgc tgtggaagct 
     6721 gcctgcacta atgttccggc gttatttctt gatgtctctg accagacacc catcaacagt 
     6781 attattttct cccatgaaga cggtacgcga ctgggcgtgg agcatctggt cgcattgggt 
     6841 caccagcaaa tcgcgctgtt agcgggccca ttaagttctg tctcggcgcg tctgcgtctg 
     6901 gctggctggc ataaatatct cactcgcaat caaattcagc cgatagcgga acgggaaggc 
     6961 gactggagtg ccatgtccgg ttttcaacaa accatgcaaa tgctgaatga gggcatcgtt 
     7021 cccactgcga tgctggttgc caacgatcag atggcgctgg gcgcaatgcg cgccattacc 
     7081 gagtccgggc tgcgcgttgg tgcggatatc tcggtagtgg gatacgacga taccgaagac 
     7141 agctcatgtt atatcccgcc gttaaccacc atcaaacagg attttcgcct gctggggcaa 
     7201 accagcgtgg accgcttgct gcaactctct cagggccagg cggtgaaggg caatcagctg 
     7261 ttgcccgtct cactggtgaa aagaaaaacc accctggcgc ccaatacgca aaccgcctct 
     7321 ccccgcgcgt tggccgattc attaatgcag ctggcacgac aggtttcccg actggaaagc 
     7381 gggcagtgag cgcaacgcaa ttaatgtgag ttagctcact cattaggcac aattctcatg 
     7441 tttgacagct tatcatcgac tgcacggtgc accaatgctt ctggcgtcag gcagccatcg 
     7501 gaagctgtgg tatggctgtg caggtcgtaa atcactgcat aattcgtgtc gctcaaggcg 
     7561 cactcccgtt ctggataatg ttttttgcgc cgacatcata acggttctgg caaatattct 
     7621 gaaatgagc
//
