# Supplementary material for: A GreenGate-compatible vector set for efficient protein purification from E. coli
Source: bioRxiv preprint, doi:10.64898/2026.06.12.731827, version 1 (2026-06-15)
Supplement: Supplemental File 2_Vectors [file 731827_file03.zip › LopezBueno_Plasmid_gb-files/pGGP007_GST-HPS_meGFP-cMYC.gb]

LOCUS       pGGP007_GST-HPS-meGFP-cMYC.xdna    6963 bp      DNA     circular   20.05.2026
DEFINITION  
ACCESSION   
VERSION     
SOURCE      
  ORGANISM  
COMMENT     Serial Cloner Genbank Format
COMMENT     SerialCloner_Type=Degen. DNA
COMMENT     SerialCloner_Comments=Ligation of : Ligation #5 [6914  nt] : (Uncut 5'[0] / Uncut 
            3'[6914]) to pBLAD037 cMYC.gb.xdna [41  nt] : (#Eco31I[2241]
             / #Eco31I[2298])
COMMENT     SerialCloner_Ends=0,0,,0,
FEATURES             Location/Qualifiers
     misc_feature    4632..4772
                     /label=bom basis of mobility region from pBR322_Misc_Feature_1
                     /SerialCloner_Color=&hDC143C
                     /SerialCloner_Show=True
                     /SerialCloner_Protect=True
                     /SerialCloner_Arrow=True
                     /SerialCloner_Desc=vntifkey="21" - label=Misc_Feature_1 - note="bom basis of mobility region from pBR322" - 6012..6152 \ 
     CDS             complement(4874..5065)
                     /label=rop_rop
                     /SerialCloner_Color=&hFF4500
                     /SerialCloner_Show=True
                     /SerialCloner_Protect=True
                     /SerialCloner_Arrow=True
                     /SerialCloner_Desc=codon_start=1 - vntifkey="4" - label=rop - note="rop" - complement(6254..6445) \ 
     misc_feature    129..812
                     /label=insert from pBLAB034_GST-PreScissionSite_in pGGB.txt.xdna
                     /SerialCloner_Color=&h84A4C0
                     /SerialCloner_Show=False
                     /SerialCloner_Protect=True
                     /SerialCloner_Arrow=True
                     /SerialCloner_Desc=note="Fragment extracted from pBLAB034_GST-PreScissionSite_in pGGB.txt.xdna [684  nt] : (#Eco31I[261] / #Eco31I[961]) \ 
     misc_feature    817..1547
                     /label=insert from pPDR016_meGFP_in pGGC_GSAGAG-Linker_noSTOP.txt.xdna
                     /SerialCloner_Color=&h84A4C0
                     /SerialCloner_Show=False
                     /SerialCloner_Protect=True
                     /SerialCloner_Arrow=True
                     /SerialCloner_Desc=note="Fragment extracted from pPDR016_meGFP_in pGGC_GSAGAG-Linker_noSTOP.txt.xdna [731  nt] : (#Eco31I[98] / #Eco31I[845]) \ 
     misc_feature    1552..1592
                     /label=insert from pBLAD037 cMYC.gb.xdna
                     /SerialCloner_Color=&h84A4C0
                     /SerialCloner_Show=False
                     /SerialCloner_Protect=True
                     /SerialCloner_Arrow=True
                     /SerialCloner_Desc=note="Fragment extracted from pBLAD037 cMYC.gb.xdna [41  nt] : (#Eco31I[2241] / #Eco31I[2298]) \ 
     misc_feature    831..1547
                     /label=meGFP
                     /SerialCloner_Color=&h1BF00F
                     /SerialCloner_Show=True
                     /SerialCloner_Protect=False
                     /SerialCloner_Arrow=True
     misc_feature    813..830
                     /label=GSAGAG-Linker
                     /SerialCloner_Color=&h800080
                     /SerialCloner_Show=True
                     /SerialCloner_Protect=False
                     /SerialCloner_Arrow=True
     rep_origin      3836..4464
                     /label=ColE1 origin
                     /SerialCloner_Color=&h4682B4
                     /SerialCloner_Show=True
                     /SerialCloner_Protect=False
                     /SerialCloner_Arrow=True
     rep_origin      3302..3742
                     /label=F1 ori
                     /SerialCloner_Color=&h4682B4
                     /SerialCloner_Show=True
                     /SerialCloner_Protect=False
                     /SerialCloner_Arrow=True
     rep_origin      complement(3292..3747)
                     /label=M13 origin
                     /SerialCloner_Color=&h4682B4
                     /SerialCloner_Show=True
                     /SerialCloner_Protect=False
                     /SerialCloner_Arrow=True
     CDS             1695..1763
                     /label=LacZ alpha
                     /SerialCloner_Color=&h6495ED
                     /SerialCloner_Show=True
                     /SerialCloner_Protect=False
                     /SerialCloner_Arrow=True
     misc_binding    35..57
                     /label=LacO_LacOperator repressed by LacI
                     /SerialCloner_Color=&h6495ED
                     /SerialCloner_Show=True
                     /SerialCloner_Protect=False
                     /SerialCloner_Arrow=True
     misc_feature    5641..6723
                     /label=LacI_Repressor for LacO
                     /SerialCloner_Color=&h0000FF
                     /SerialCloner_Show=True
                     /SerialCloner_Protect=False
                     /SerialCloner_Arrow=True
     promoter        3..32
                     /label=tac promoter_hybrig of trp and lac UV5 promoters
                     /SerialCloner_Color=&h4682B4
                     /SerialCloner_Show=True
                     /SerialCloner_Protect=False
                     /SerialCloner_Arrow=True
     terminator      1975..2018
                     /label=rrnB Terminator1
                     /SerialCloner_Color=&hFF8000
                     /SerialCloner_Show=False
                     /SerialCloner_Protect=False
                     /SerialCloner_Arrow=True
     terminator      2150..2177
                     /label=rrnB Terminator2
                     /SerialCloner_Color=&hFF8000
                     /SerialCloner_Show=False
                     /SerialCloner_Protect=False
                     /SerialCloner_Arrow=True
     misc_feature    5563..5640
                     /label=LacIq-Promoter_modified promoter for stronger expression of the LacI-Repressor
                     /SerialCloner_Color=&h0080FF
                     /SerialCloner_Show=True
                     /SerialCloner_Protect=False
                     /SerialCloner_Arrow=True
     misc_feature    6736..6757
                     /label=CAP binding Site_activates transcription cAMP dependent
                     /SerialCloner_Color=&h808000
                     /SerialCloner_Show=True
                     /SerialCloner_Protect=False
                     /SerialCloner_Arrow=True
     misc_feature    1852..2177
                     /label=rrnB-Terminator_BsaI-Mutated
                     /SerialCloner_Color=&h0080C0
                     /SerialCloner_Show=True
                     /SerialCloner_Protect=False
                     /SerialCloner_Arrow=True
     misc_feature    2351..3145
                     /label=KanR
                     /SerialCloner_Color=&h800000
                     /SerialCloner_Show=True
                     /SerialCloner_Protect=False
                     /SerialCloner_Arrow=True
     misc_feature    2199..2350
                     /label=Tn5-Transposon Promoter
                     /SerialCloner_Color=&h804040
                     /SerialCloner_Show=True
                     /SerialCloner_Protect=False
                     /SerialCloner_Arrow=True
     CDS             1557..1586
                     /label=c-Myc tag
                     /SerialCloner_Color=&h008000
                     /SerialCloner_Show=True
                     /SerialCloner_Protect=False
                     /SerialCloner_Arrow=True
     CDS             789..812
                     /label=HRV3C_PreScission site
                     /SerialCloner_Color=&h008080
                     /SerialCloner_Show=True
                     /SerialCloner_Protect=False
                     /SerialCloner_Arrow=True
     CDS             132..782
                     /label=GST tag
                     /SerialCloner_Color=&h008000
                     /SerialCloner_Show=True
                     /SerialCloner_Protect=False
                     /SerialCloner_Arrow=True
ORIGIN
        1 tgttgacaat taatcatcgg ctcgtataat gtgtggaatt gtgagcggat aacaatttca 
       61 cacaggaaac agccagtccg tttaggtgtt ttcacgagca cttcaccaac aaggaccata 
      121 gattaacaat gtcccctata ctaggttatt ggaaaattaa gggccttgtg caacccactc 
      181 gacttctttt ggaatatctt gaagaaaaat atgaagagca tttgtatgag cgcgatgaag 
      241 gtgataaatg gcgaaacaaa aagtttgaat tgggtttgga gtttcccaat cttccttatt 
      301 atattgatgg tgatgttaaa ttaacacagt ctatggccat catacgttat atagctgaca 
      361 agcacaacat gttgggtggt tgtccaaaag agcgtgcaga gatttcaatg cttgaaggag 
      421 cggttttgga tattagatac ggtgtttcga gaattgcata tagtaaagac tttgaaactc 
      481 tcaaagttga ttttcttagc aagctacctg aaatgctgaa aatgttcgaa gatcgtttat 
      541 gtcataaaac atatttaaat ggtgatcatg taacccatcc tgacttcatg ttgtatgacg 
      601 ctcttgatgt tgttttatac atggacccaa tgtgcctgga tgcgttccca aaattagttt 
      661 gttttaaaaa acgtattgaa gctatcccac aaattgataa gtacttgaaa tccagcaagt 
      721 atatagcatg gcctttgcag ggctggcaag ccacgtttgg tggtggcgac catcctccaa 
      781 aatcggatct ggaagttctg ttccaggggc ccggctcaGC AGGAGCGGGC ATGGTGAGCA 
      841 AGGGCGAGGA GCTGTTCACC GGGGTGGTGC CCATCCTGGT CGAGCTGGAC GGCGACGTAA 
      901 ACGGCCACAA GTTCAGCGTG TCCGGCGAGG GCGAGGGCGA TGCCACCTAC GGCAAGCTGA 
      961 CCCTGAAGTT CATCTGCACC ACCGGCAAGC TGCCCGTGCC CTGGCCCACC CTCGTGACCA 
     1021 CCCTGACCTA CGGCGTGCAG TGCTTCAGCC GCTACCCCGA CCACATGAAG CAGCACGACT 
     1081 TCTTCAAGTC CGCCATGCCC GAAGGCTACG TCCAGGAGCG CACCATCTTC TTCAAGGACG 
     1141 ACGGCAACTA CAAGACCCGC GCCGAGGTGA AGTTCGAGGG CGACACCCTG GTGAACCGCA 
     1201 TCGAGCTGAA GGGCATCGAC TTCAAGGAGG ACGGCAACAT CCTGGGGCAC AAGCTGGAGT 
     1261 ACAACTACAA CAGCCACAAC GTCTATATCA TGGCCGACAA GCAGAAGAAC GGCATCAAGG 
     1321 TGAACTTCAA GATCCGCCAC AACATCGAGG ACGGCAGCGT GCAGCTCGCC GACCACTACC 
     1381 AGCAGAACAC CCCCATCGGC GACGGCCCCG TGCTGCTGCC CGACAACCAC TACCTGAgca 
     1441 cCCAGTCCaa gCTGAGCAAA GACCCCAACG AGAAGCGCGA TCACATGGTC CTGCTGGAGT 
     1501 TCGTGACCGC CGCCGGGATC ACTCTCGGCA TGGACGAGCT GTACAAGtca ggtggtgaac 
     1561 aaaagttgat ttctgaagaa gatttgaact gactgcatag cttggcactg gccgtcgttt 
     1621 tacaacgtcg tgactgggaa aaccctggcg ttacccaact taatcgcctt gcagcacatc 
     1681 cccctttcgc cagctggcgt aatagcgaag aggcccgcac cgatcgccct tcccaacagt 
     1741 tgcgcagcct gaatggcgaa tggcagcttg gctgttttgg cggatgagat aagattttca 
     1801 gcctgataca gattaaatca gaacgcagaa gcggtctgat aaaacagaat ttgcctggcg 
     1861 gcagtagcgc ggtggtccca cctgacccca tgccgaactc agaagtgaaa cgccgtagcg 
     1921 ccgatggtag tgtggggatc ccccatgcga gagtagggaa ctgccaggca tcaaataaaa 
     1981 cgaaaggctc agtcgaaaga ctgggccttt cgttttatct gttgtttgtc ggtgaacgct 
     2041 ctcctgagta ggacaaatcc gccgggagcg gatttgaacg ttgcgaagca acggcccgga 
     2101 gggtggcggg caggacgccc gccataaact gccaggcatc aaattaagca gaaggccatc 
     2161 ctgacggatg gcctttttgc gtttctacaa actctggctt atacgccaac tttgaaaaca 
     2221 actttgaaaa agctgttttc tggtatttaa ggttttagaa tgcaaggaac agtgaattgg 
     2281 agttcgtctt gttataatta gcttcttggg gtatctttaa atactgtaga aaagaggaag 
     2341 gaaataataa atggctaaaa tgagaatatc accggaattg aaaaaactga tcgaaaaata 
     2401 ccgctgcgta aaagatacgg aaggaatgtc tcctgctaag gtatataagc tggtgggaga 
     2461 aaatgaaaac ctatatttaa aaatgacgga cagccggtat aaagggacca cctatgatgt 
     2521 ggaacgggaa aaggacatga tgctatggct ggaaggaaag ctgcctgttc caaaggtcct 
     2581 gcactttgaa cggcatgatg gctggagcaa tctgctcatg agtgaggccg atggcgtcct 
     2641 ttgctcggaa gagtatgaag atgaacaaag ccctgaaaag attatcgagc tgtatgcgga 
     2701 gtgcatcagg ctctttcact ccatcgacat atcggattgt ccctatacga atagcttaga 
     2761 cagccgctta gccgaattgg attacttact gaataacgat ctggccgatg tggattgcga 
     2821 aaactgggaa gaagacactc catttaaaga tccgcgcgag ctgtatgatt ttttaaagac 
     2881 ggaaaagccc gaagaggaac ttgtcttttc ccacggcgac ctgggagaca gcaacatctt 
     2941 tgtgaaagat ggcaaagtaa gtggctttat tgatcttggg agaagcggca gggcggacaa 
     3001 gtggtatgac attgccttct gcgtccggtc gatcagggag gatatcgggg aagaacagta 
     3061 tgtcgagcta ttttttgact tactggggat caagcctgat tgggagaaaa taaaatatta 
     3121 tattttactg gatgaattgt tttagtacct agaatgcatg accaaaatcc cttaacgtga 
     3181 gttttcgttc cactgagcga acaagtttac tcatatatac tttagattga ttnnnnnnnn 
     3241 nnnnnnnnnn nnnnnnnnnn nnnnnnnnnn annnnnnnnn nnnnnnnnnn nnnnnnnnnn 
     3301 nnnnnnnnat tttgttaaaa ttcgcgttaa atttttgtta aatcagctca ttttttaacc 
     3361 aataggccga aatcggcaaa atcccttata aatcaaaaga atagcccgag atagggtnnn 
     3421 nnnnnnnnnn nnnnnnnnnn nnnnnnnnnn nnnnaaagaa cgtggactcc aacgtcaaag 
     3481 gnnnnnnnnn nnnnnnnnnn nnnnnnnnnn nnnnnnnnnn nnnnnnnnnn nnnnnnnnnn 
     3541 nnnnnnnnnn nnnnnnnnnn nnnnnnnnnn nnnnnnnnnn nnnnnnnnnn nnnnnnnnnn 
     3601 nnnnnnnnnn nnnnnnnnnn nngnnnnnnn nnnnnnnnnn nnnnnnnnnn nnnnnnnnnn 
     3661 nnnnnnnnnn nnnnnnnnnn nnnnnnnnnn nnnnnnnnnn nnnnnnnnnn nnnnnnnnnn 
     3721 nnnnnnnnnn nnnnnnnnnn nnnnnnnnaa aggatctagg tgaagatcct ttttgataat 
     3781 ctcatgacca aaatccctta acgtgagttt tcgttccact gagcgtcaga ccccgtagaa 
     3841 aagatcaaag gatcttcttg agatcctttt tttctgcgcg taatctgctg cttgcaaaca 
     3901 aaaaaaccac cgctaccagc ggtggtttgt ttgccggatc aagagctacc aactcttttt 
     3961 ccgaaggtaa ctggcttcag cagagcgcag ataccaaata ctgtccttct agtgtagccg 
     4021 tagttaggcc accacttcaa gaactctgta gcaccgccta catacctcgc tctgctaatc 
     4081 ctgttaccag tggctgctgc cagtggcgat aagtcgtgtc ttaccgggtt ggactcaaga 
     4141 cgatagttac cggataaggc gcagcggtcg ggctgaacgg ggggttcgtg cacacagccc 
     4201 agcttggagc gaacgaccta caccgaactg agatacctac agcgtgagct atgagaaagc 
     4261 gccacgcttc ccgaagggag aaaggcggac aggtatccgg taagcggcag ggtcggaaca 
     4321 ggagagcgca cgagggagct tccaggggga aacgcctggt atctttatag tcctgtcggg 
     4381 tttcgccacc tctgacttga gcgtcgattt ttgtgatgct cgtcaggggg gcggagccta 
     4441 tggaaaaacg ccagcaacgc ggccttttta cggttcctgg ccttttgctg gccttttgct 
     4501 cacatgttct ttcctgcgtt atcccctgat tctgtggata accgtattac cgcctttgag 
     4561 tgagctgata ccgctcgccg cagccgaacg accgagcgca gcgagtcagt gagcgaggaa 
     4621 gcggaagagc gcctgatgcg gtattttctc cttacgcatc tgtgcggtat ttcacaccgc 
     4681 atatggtgca ctctcagtac aatctgctct gatgccgcat agttaagcca gtatacactc 
     4741 cgctatcgct acgtgactgg gtcatggctg cgccccgaca cccgccaaca cccgctgacg 
     4801 cgccctgacg ggcttgtctg ctcccggcat ccgcttacag acaagctgtg accgtctccg 
     4861 ggagctgcat gtgtcagagg ttttcaccgt catcaccgaa acgcgcgagg cagctgcggt 
     4921 aaagctcatc agcgtggtcg tgcagcgatt cacagatgtc tgcctgttca tccgcgtcca 
     4981 gctcgttgag tttctccaga agcgttaatg tctggcttct gataaagcgg gccatgttaa 
     5041 gggcggtttt ttcctgtttg gtcacttgat gcctccgtgt aagggggaat ttctgttcat 
     5101 gggggtaatg ataccgatga aacgagagag gatgctcacg atacgggtta ctgatgatga 
     5161 acatgcccgg ttactggaac gttgtgaggg taaacaactg gcggtatgga tgcggcggga 
     5221 ccagagaaaa atcactcagg gtcaatgcca gcgcttcgtt aatacagatg taggtgttcc 
     5281 acagggtagc cagcagcatc ctgcgatgca gatccggaac ataatggtgc agggcgctga 
     5341 cttccgcgtt tccagacttt acgaaacacg gaaaccgaag accattcatg ttgttgctca 
     5401 ggtcgcagac gttttgcagc agcagtcgct tcacgttcgc tcgcgtatcg gtgattcatt 
     5461 ctgctaacca gtaaggcaac cccgccagcc tagccgggtc ctcaacgaca ggagcacgat 
     5521 catgcgcacc cgtggccagg acccaacgct gcccgaaatt ccgacaccat cgaatggtgc 
     5581 aaaacctttc gcggtatggc atgatagcgc ccggaagaga gtcaattcag ggtggtgaat 
     5641 gtgaaaccag taacgttata cgatgtcgca gagtatgccg gtgtctctta tcagaccgtt 
     5701 tcccgcgtgg tgaaccaggc cagccacgtt tctgcgaaaa cgcgggaaaa agtggaagcg 
     5761 gcgatggcgg agctgaatta cattcccaac cgcgtggcac aacaactggc gggcaaacag 
     5821 tcgttgctga ttggcgttgc cacctccagt ctggccctgc acgcgccgtc gcaaattgtc 
     5881 gcggcgatta aatctcgcgc cgatcaactg ggtgccagcg tggtggtgtc gatggtagaa 
     5941 cgaagcggcg tcgaagcctg taaagcggcg gtgcacaatc ttctcgcgca acgcgtcagt 
     6001 gggctgatca ttaactatcc gctggatgac caggatgcca ttgctgtgga agctgcctgc 
     6061 actaatgttc cggcgttatt tcttgatgtc tctgaccaga cacccatcaa cagtattatt 
     6121 ttctcccatg aagacggtac gcgactgggc gtggagcatc tggtcgcatt gggtcaccag 
     6181 caaatcgcgc tgttagcggg cccattaagt tctgtctcgg cgcgtctgcg tctggctggc 
     6241 tggcataaat atctcactcg caatcaaatt cagccgatag cggaacggga aggcgactgg 
     6301 agtgccatgt ccggttttca acaaaccatg caaatgctga atgagggcat cgttcccact 
     6361 gcgatgctgg ttgccaacga tcagatggcg ctgggcgcaa tgcgcgccat taccgagtcc 
     6421 gggctgcgcg ttggtgcgga tatctcggta gtgggatacg acgataccga agacagctca 
     6481 tgttatatcc cgccgttaac caccatcaaa caggattttc gcctgctggg gcaaaccagc 
     6541 gtggaccgct tgctgcaact ctctcagggc caggcggtga agggcaatca gctgttgccc 
     6601 gtctcactgg tgaaaagaaa aaccaccctg gcgcccaata cgcaaaccgc ctctccccgc 
     6661 gcgttggccg attcattaat gcagctggca cgacaggttt cccgactgga aagcgggcag 
     6721 tgagcgcaac gcaattaatg tgagttagct cactcattag gcacaattct catgtttgac 
     6781 agcttatcat cgactgcacg gtgcaccaat gcttctggcg tcaggcagcc atcggaagct 
     6841 gtggtatggc tgtgcaggtc gtaaatcact gcataattcg tgtcgctcaa ggcgcactcc 
     6901 cgttctggat aatgtttttt gcgccgacat cataacggtt ctggcaaata ttctgaaatg 
     6961 agc
//
