# Supplementary material for: A GreenGate-compatible vector set for efficient protein purification from E. coli
Source: bioRxiv preprint, doi:10.64898/2026.06.12.731827, version 1 (2026-06-15)
Supplement: Supplemental File 2_Vectors [file 731827_file03.zip › LopezBueno_Plasmid_gb-files/pGGP008_GST-HPS_meGFP-6His.gb]

LOCUS       pGGP008_GST-HPS-meGFP-6His.xdna    6945 bp      DNA     circular   20.05.2026
DEFINITION  
ACCESSION   
VERSION     
SOURCE      
  ORGANISM  
COMMENT     Serial Cloner Genbank Format
COMMENT     SerialCloner_Type=Degen. DNA
COMMENT     SerialCloner_Comments=Ligation of : Ligation #1 [6914  nt] : (Uncut 5'[0] / Uncut 
            3'[6914]) to pPDR074_6xHis in pGGD with STOP.txt.xdna [23  n
            t] : (#Eco31I[98] / #Eco31I[137])
COMMENT     SerialCloner_Ends=0,0,,0,
FEATURES             Location/Qualifiers
     protein_bind    6718..6739
                     /label=CAP binding site CAP binding activates transcription in the presence  of cAMP._Protein_Bind_1
                     /SerialCloner_Color=&h808000
                     /SerialCloner_Show=True
                     /SerialCloner_Protect=True
                     /SerialCloner_Arrow=True
                     /SerialCloner_Desc=bound_moiety="E. coli catabolite activator protein" - vntifkey="31" - label=Protein_Bind_1 - note="CAP binding site CAP binding activates transcription in the presence  of cAMP." - 1176..1197 \ 
     rep_origin      3840..4428
                     /label=ori high-copy-number ColE1/pMB1/pBR322/pUC origin of  replication_Rep_Origin_2
                     /SerialCloner_Color=&hF08080
                     /SerialCloner_Show=True
                     /SerialCloner_Protect=True
                     /SerialCloner_Arrow=True
                     /SerialCloner_Desc=direction=RIGHT - vntifkey="33" - label=Rep_Origin_2 - note="ori high-copy-number ColE1/pMB1/pBR322/pUC origin of  replication" - 6580..7168 \ 
     misc_feature    4614..4754
                     /label=bom basis of mobility region from pBR322_Misc_Feature_1
                     /SerialCloner_Color=&hDC143C
                     /SerialCloner_Show=True
                     /SerialCloner_Protect=True
                     /SerialCloner_Arrow=True
                     /SerialCloner_Desc=vntifkey="21" - label=Misc_Feature_1 - note="bom basis of mobility region from pBR322" - 7354..7494 \ 
     CDS             complement(4856..5047)
                     /label=rop_rop
                     /SerialCloner_Color=&hFF4500
                     /SerialCloner_Show=True
                     /SerialCloner_Protect=True
                     /SerialCloner_Arrow=True
                     /SerialCloner_Desc=codon_start=1 - gene="rop" - product="Rop protein, which maintains plasmids at low copy - number" - vntifkey="4" - label=rop - note="rop" - complement(7596..7787) \ 
     misc_feature    129..812
                     /label=insert from pBLAB034_GST-HPS_pGGB.xdna
                     /SerialCloner_Color=&h84A4C0
                     /SerialCloner_Show=False
                     /SerialCloner_Protect=True
                     /SerialCloner_Arrow=True
                     /SerialCloner_Desc=note="Fragment extracted from pBLAB034_GST-HPS_pGGB.xdna [684  nt] : (#Eco31I[261] / #Eco31I[961]) \ 
     misc_feature    817..1547
                     /label=insert from pPDR016_meGFP_in pGGC_GSAGAG-Linker_noSTOP.txt.xdna
                     /SerialCloner_Color=&h84A4C0
                     /SerialCloner_Show=False
                     /SerialCloner_Protect=True
                     /SerialCloner_Arrow=True
                     /SerialCloner_Desc=note="Fragment extracted from pPDR016_meGFP_in pGGC_GSAGAG-Linker_noSTOP.txt.xdna [731  nt] : (#Eco31I[98] / #Eco31I[845]) \ 
     misc_feature    1552..1574
                     /label=insert from pPDR074_6xHis in pGGD with STOP.txt.xdna
                     /SerialCloner_Color=&h84A4C0
                     /SerialCloner_Show=False
                     /SerialCloner_Protect=True
                     /SerialCloner_Arrow=True
                     /SerialCloner_Desc=note="Fragment extracted from pPDR074_6xHis in pGGD with STOP.txt.xdna [23  nt] : (#Eco31I[98] / #Eco31I[137]) \ 
     misc_feature    831..1547
                     /label=meGFP
                     /SerialCloner_Color=&h1BF00F
                     /SerialCloner_Show=True
                     /SerialCloner_Protect=False
                     /SerialCloner_Arrow=True
     misc_feature    813..830
                     /label=GSAGAG-Linker
                     /SerialCloner_Color=&h800080
                     /SerialCloner_Show=True
                     /SerialCloner_Protect=False
                     /SerialCloner_Arrow=True
     rep_origin      3818..4446
                     /label=ColE1 origin
                     /SerialCloner_Color=&h4682B4
                     /SerialCloner_Show=True
                     /SerialCloner_Protect=False
                     /SerialCloner_Arrow=True
     rep_origin      3284..3724
                     /label=F1 ori
                     /SerialCloner_Color=&h4682B4
                     /SerialCloner_Show=True
                     /SerialCloner_Protect=False
                     /SerialCloner_Arrow=True
     rep_origin      complement(3274..3729)
                     /label=M13 origin
                     /SerialCloner_Color=&h4682B4
                     /SerialCloner_Show=True
                     /SerialCloner_Protect=False
                     /SerialCloner_Arrow=True
     CDS             1677..1745
                     /label=LacZ alpha
                     /SerialCloner_Color=&h6495ED
                     /SerialCloner_Show=True
                     /SerialCloner_Protect=False
                     /SerialCloner_Arrow=True
     misc_binding    35..57
                     /label=LacO_LacOperator repressed by LacI
                     /SerialCloner_Color=&h6495ED
                     /SerialCloner_Show=True
                     /SerialCloner_Protect=False
                     /SerialCloner_Arrow=True
     misc_feature    5623..6705
                     /label=LacI_Repressor for LacO
                     /SerialCloner_Color=&h0000FF
                     /SerialCloner_Show=True
                     /SerialCloner_Protect=False
                     /SerialCloner_Arrow=True
     promoter        3..32
                     /label=tac promoter_hybrig of trp and lac UV5 promoters
                     /SerialCloner_Color=&h4682B4
                     /SerialCloner_Show=True
                     /SerialCloner_Protect=False
                     /SerialCloner_Arrow=True
     terminator      1957..2000
                     /label=rrnB Terminator1
                     /SerialCloner_Color=&hFF8000
                     /SerialCloner_Show=False
                     /SerialCloner_Protect=False
                     /SerialCloner_Arrow=True
     terminator      2132..2159
                     /label=rrnB Terminator2
                     /SerialCloner_Color=&hFF8000
                     /SerialCloner_Show=False
                     /SerialCloner_Protect=False
                     /SerialCloner_Arrow=True
     misc_feature    5545..5622
                     /label=LacIq-Promoter_modified promoter for stronger expression of the LacI-Repressor
                     /SerialCloner_Color=&h0080FF
                     /SerialCloner_Show=True
                     /SerialCloner_Protect=False
                     /SerialCloner_Arrow=True
     misc_feature    6718..6739
                     /label=CAP binding Site_activates transcription cAMP dependent
                     /SerialCloner_Color=&h808000
                     /SerialCloner_Show=True
                     /SerialCloner_Protect=False
                     /SerialCloner_Arrow=True
     misc_feature    1834..2159
                     /label=rrnB-Terminator_BsaI-Mutated
                     /SerialCloner_Color=&h0080C0
                     /SerialCloner_Show=True
                     /SerialCloner_Protect=False
                     /SerialCloner_Arrow=True
     misc_feature    2333..3127
                     /label=KanR
                     /SerialCloner_Color=&h800000
                     /SerialCloner_Show=True
                     /SerialCloner_Protect=False
                     /SerialCloner_Arrow=True
     misc_feature    2181..2332
                     /label=Tn5-Transposon Promoter
                     /SerialCloner_Color=&h804040
                     /SerialCloner_Show=True
                     /SerialCloner_Protect=False
                     /SerialCloner_Arrow=True
     CDS             1554..1571
                     /label=6xHis
                     /SerialCloner_Color=&h008000
                     /SerialCloner_Show=True
                     /SerialCloner_Protect=False
                     /SerialCloner_Arrow=True
     CDS             789..812
                     /label=HRV3C_PreScission site
                     /SerialCloner_Color=&h008080
                     /SerialCloner_Show=True
                     /SerialCloner_Protect=False
                     /SerialCloner_Arrow=True
     CDS             132..782
                     /label=GST tag
                     /SerialCloner_Color=&h008000
                     /SerialCloner_Show=True
                     /SerialCloner_Protect=False
                     /SerialCloner_Arrow=True
ORIGIN
        1 tgttgacaat taatcatcgg ctcgtataat gtgtggaatt gtgagcggat aacaatttca 
       61 cacaggaaac agccagtccg tttaggtgtt ttcacgagca cttcaccaac aaggaccata 
      121 gattaacaat gtcccctata ctaggttatt ggaaaattaa gggccttgtg caacccactc 
      181 gacttctttt ggaatatctt gaagaaaaat atgaagagca tttgtatgag cgcgatgaag 
      241 gtgataaatg gcgaaacaaa aagtttgaat tgggtttgga gtttcccaat cttccttatt 
      301 atattgatgg tgatgttaaa ttaacacagt ctatggccat catacgttat atagctgaca 
      361 agcacaacat gttgggtggt tgtccaaaag agcgtgcaga gatttcaatg cttgaaggag 
      421 cggttttgga tattagatac ggtgtttcga gaattgcata tagtaaagac tttgaaactc 
      481 tcaaagttga ttttcttagc aagctacctg aaatgctgaa aatgttcgaa gatcgtttat 
      541 gtcataaaac atatttaaat ggtgatcatg taacccatcc tgacttcatg ttgtatgacg 
      601 ctcttgatgt tgttttatac atggacccaa tgtgcctgga tgcgttccca aaattagttt 
      661 gttttaaaaa acgtattgaa gctatcccac aaattgataa gtacttgaaa tccagcaagt 
      721 atatagcatg gcctttgcag ggctggcaag ccacgtttgg tggtggcgac catcctccaa 
      781 aatcggatct ggaagttctg ttccaggggc ccggctcaGC AGGAGCGGGC ATGGTGAGCA 
      841 AGGGCGAGGA GCTGTTCACC GGGGTGGTGC CCATCCTGGT CGAGCTGGAC GGCGACGTAA 
      901 ACGGCCACAA GTTCAGCGTG TCCGGCGAGG GCGAGGGCGA TGCCACCTAC GGCAAGCTGA 
      961 CCCTGAAGTT CATCTGCACC ACCGGCAAGC TGCCCGTGCC CTGGCCCACC CTCGTGACCA 
     1021 CCCTGACCTA CGGCGTGCAG TGCTTCAGCC GCTACCCCGA CCACATGAAG CAGCACGACT 
     1081 TCTTCAAGTC CGCCATGCCC GAAGGCTACG TCCAGGAGCG CACCATCTTC TTCAAGGACG 
     1141 ACGGCAACTA CAAGACCCGC GCCGAGGTGA AGTTCGAGGG CGACACCCTG GTGAACCGCA 
     1201 TCGAGCTGAA GGGCATCGAC TTCAAGGAGG ACGGCAACAT CCTGGGGCAC AAGCTGGAGT 
     1261 ACAACTACAA CAGCCACAAC GTCTATATCA TGGCCGACAA GCAGAAGAAC GGCATCAAGG 
     1321 TGAACTTCAA GATCCGCCAC AACATCGAGG ACGGCAGCGT GCAGCTCGCC GACCACTACC 
     1381 AGCAGAACAC CCCCATCGGC GACGGCCCCG TGCTGCTGCC CGACAACCAC TACCTGAgca 
     1441 cCCAGTCCaa gCTGAGCAAA GACCCCAACG AGAAGCGCGA TCACATGGTC CTGCTGGAGT 
     1501 TCGTGACCGC CGCCGGGATC ACTCTCGGCA TGGACGAGCT GTACAAGtca ggtcatcacc 
     1561 atcaccatca ctaactgcat agcttggcac tggccgtcgt tttacaacgt cgtgactggg 
     1621 aaaaccctgg cgttacccaa cttaatcgcc ttgcagcaca tccccctttc gccagctggc 
     1681 gtaatagcga agaggcccgc accgatcgcc cttcccaaca gttgcgcagc ctgaatggcg 
     1741 aatggcagct tggctgtttt ggcggatgag ataagatttt cagcctgata cagattaaat 
     1801 cagaacgcag aagcggtctg ataaaacaga atttgcctgg cggcagtagc gcggtggtcc 
     1861 cacctgaccc catgccgaac tcagaagtga aacgccgtag cgccgatggt agtgtgggga 
     1921 tcccccatgc gagagtaggg aactgccagg catcaaataa aacgaaaggc tcagtcgaaa 
     1981 gactgggcct ttcgttttat ctgttgtttg tcggtgaacg ctctcctgag taggacaaat 
     2041 ccgccgggag cggatttgaa cgttgcgaag caacggcccg gagggtggcg ggcaggacgc 
     2101 ccgccataaa ctgccaggca tcaaattaag cagaaggcca tcctgacgga tggccttttt 
     2161 gcgtttctac aaactctggc ttatacgcca actttgaaaa caactttgaa aaagctgttt 
     2221 tctggtattt aaggttttag aatgcaagga acagtgaatt ggagttcgtc ttgttataat 
     2281 tagcttcttg gggtatcttt aaatactgta gaaaagagga aggaaataat aaatggctaa 
     2341 aatgagaata tcaccggaat tgaaaaaact gatcgaaaaa taccgctgcg taaaagatac 
     2401 ggaaggaatg tctcctgcta aggtatataa gctggtggga gaaaatgaaa acctatattt 
     2461 aaaaatgacg gacagccggt ataaagggac cacctatgat gtggaacggg aaaaggacat 
     2521 gatgctatgg ctggaaggaa agctgcctgt tccaaaggtc ctgcactttg aacggcatga 
     2581 tggctggagc aatctgctca tgagtgaggc cgatggcgtc ctttgctcgg aagagtatga 
     2641 agatgaacaa agccctgaaa agattatcga gctgtatgcg gagtgcatca ggctctttca 
     2701 ctccatcgac atatcggatt gtccctatac gaatagctta gacagccgct tagccgaatt 
     2761 ggattactta ctgaataacg atctggccga tgtggattgc gaaaactggg aagaagacac 
     2821 tccatttaaa gatccgcgcg agctgtatga ttttttaaag acggaaaagc ccgaagagga 
     2881 acttgtcttt tcccacggcg acctgggaga cagcaacatc tttgtgaaag atggcaaagt 
     2941 aagtggcttt attgatcttg ggagaagcgg cagggcggac aagtggtatg acattgcctt 
     3001 ctgcgtccgg tcgatcaggg aggatatcgg ggaagaacag tatgtcgagc tattttttga 
     3061 cttactgggg atcaagcctg attgggagaa aataaaatat tatattttac tggatgaatt 
     3121 gttttagtac ctagaatgca tgaccaaaat cccttaacgt gagttttcgt tccactgagc 
     3181 gaacaagttt actcatatat actttagatt gattnnnnnn nnnnnnnnnn nnnnnnnnnn 
     3241 nnnnnnnnnn nnannnnnnn nnnnnnnnnn nnnnnnnnnn nnnnnnnnnn attttgttaa 
     3301 aattcgcgtt aaatttttgt taaatcagct cattttttaa ccaataggcc gaaatcggca 
     3361 aaatccctta taaatcaaaa gaatagcccg agatagggtn nnnnnnnnnn nnnnnnnnnn 
     3421 nnnnnnnnnn nnnnnnaaag aacgtggact ccaacgtcaa aggnnnnnnn nnnnnnnnnn 
     3481 nnnnnnnnnn nnnnnnnnnn nnnnnnnnnn nnnnnnnnnn nnnnnnnnnn nnnnnnnnnn 
     3541 nnnnnnnnnn nnnnnnnnnn nnnnnnnnnn nnnnnnnnnn nnnnnnnnnn nnnnnnnnnn 
     3601 nnnngnnnnn nnnnnnnnnn nnnnnnnnnn nnnnnnnnnn nnnnnnnnnn nnnnnnnnnn 
     3661 nnnnnnnnnn nnnnnnnnnn nnnnnnnnnn nnnnnnnnnn nnnnnnnnnn nnnnnnnnnn 
     3721 nnnnnnnnnn aaaggatcta ggtgaagatc ctttttgata atctcatgac caaaatccct 
     3781 taacgtgagt tttcgttcca ctgagcgtca gaccccgtag aaaagatcaa aggatcttct 
     3841 tgagatcctt tttttctgcg cgtaatctgc tgcttgcaaa caaaaaaacc accgctacca 
     3901 gcggtggttt gtttgccgga tcaagagcta ccaactcttt ttccgaaggt aactggcttc 
     3961 agcagagcgc agataccaaa tactgtcctt ctagtgtagc cgtagttagg ccaccacttc 
     4021 aagaactctg tagcaccgcc tacatacctc gctctgctaa tcctgttacc agtggctgct 
     4081 gccagtggcg ataagtcgtg tcttaccggg ttggactcaa gacgatagtt accggataag 
     4141 gcgcagcggt cgggctgaac ggggggttcg tgcacacagc ccagcttgga gcgaacgacc 
     4201 tacaccgaac tgagatacct acagcgtgag ctatgagaaa gcgccacgct tcccgaaggg 
     4261 agaaaggcgg acaggtatcc ggtaagcggc agggtcggaa caggagagcg cacgagggag 
     4321 cttccagggg gaaacgcctg gtatctttat agtcctgtcg ggtttcgcca cctctgactt 
     4381 gagcgtcgat ttttgtgatg ctcgtcaggg gggcggagcc tatggaaaaa cgccagcaac 
     4441 gcggcctttt tacggttcct ggccttttgc tggccttttg ctcacatgtt ctttcctgcg 
     4501 ttatcccctg attctgtgga taaccgtatt accgcctttg agtgagctga taccgctcgc 
     4561 cgcagccgaa cgaccgagcg cagcgagtca gtgagcgagg aagcggaaga gcgcctgatg 
     4621 cggtattttc tccttacgca tctgtgcggt atttcacacc gcatatggtg cactctcagt 
     4681 acaatctgct ctgatgccgc atagttaagc cagtatacac tccgctatcg ctacgtgact 
     4741 gggtcatggc tgcgccccga cacccgccaa cacccgctga cgcgccctga cgggcttgtc 
     4801 tgctcccggc atccgcttac agacaagctg tgaccgtctc cgggagctgc atgtgtcaga 
     4861 ggttttcacc gtcatcaccg aaacgcgcga ggcagctgcg gtaaagctca tcagcgtggt 
     4921 cgtgcagcga ttcacagatg tctgcctgtt catccgcgtc cagctcgttg agtttctcca 
     4981 gaagcgttaa tgtctggctt ctgataaagc gggccatgtt aagggcggtt ttttcctgtt 
     5041 tggtcacttg atgcctccgt gtaaggggga atttctgttc atgggggtaa tgataccgat 
     5101 gaaacgagag aggatgctca cgatacgggt tactgatgat gaacatgccc ggttactgga 
     5161 acgttgtgag ggtaaacaac tggcggtatg gatgcggcgg gaccagagaa aaatcactca 
     5221 gggtcaatgc cagcgcttcg ttaatacaga tgtaggtgtt ccacagggta gccagcagca 
     5281 tcctgcgatg cagatccgga acataatggt gcagggcgct gacttccgcg tttccagact 
     5341 ttacgaaaca cggaaaccga agaccattca tgttgttgct caggtcgcag acgttttgca 
     5401 gcagcagtcg cttcacgttc gctcgcgtat cggtgattca ttctgctaac cagtaaggca 
     5461 accccgccag cctagccggg tcctcaacga caggagcacg atcatgcgca cccgtggcca 
     5521 ggacccaacg ctgcccgaaa ttccgacacc atcgaatggt gcaaaacctt tcgcggtatg 
     5581 gcatgatagc gcccggaaga gagtcaattc agggtggtga atgtgaaacc agtaacgtta 
     5641 tacgatgtcg cagagtatgc cggtgtctct tatcagaccg tttcccgcgt ggtgaaccag 
     5701 gccagccacg tttctgcgaa aacgcgggaa aaagtggaag cggcgatggc ggagctgaat 
     5761 tacattccca accgcgtggc acaacaactg gcgggcaaac agtcgttgct gattggcgtt 
     5821 gccacctcca gtctggccct gcacgcgccg tcgcaaattg tcgcggcgat taaatctcgc 
     5881 gccgatcaac tgggtgccag cgtggtggtg tcgatggtag aacgaagcgg cgtcgaagcc 
     5941 tgtaaagcgg cggtgcacaa tcttctcgcg caacgcgtca gtgggctgat cattaactat 
     6001 ccgctggatg accaggatgc cattgctgtg gaagctgcct gcactaatgt tccggcgtta 
     6061 tttcttgatg tctctgacca gacacccatc aacagtatta ttttctccca tgaagacggt 
     6121 acgcgactgg gcgtggagca tctggtcgca ttgggtcacc agcaaatcgc gctgttagcg 
     6181 ggcccattaa gttctgtctc ggcgcgtctg cgtctggctg gctggcataa atatctcact 
     6241 cgcaatcaaa ttcagccgat agcggaacgg gaaggcgact ggagtgccat gtccggtttt 
     6301 caacaaacca tgcaaatgct gaatgagggc atcgttccca ctgcgatgct ggttgccaac 
     6361 gatcagatgg cgctgggcgc aatgcgcgcc attaccgagt ccgggctgcg cgttggtgcg 
     6421 gatatctcgg tagtgggata cgacgatacc gaagacagct catgttatat cccgccgtta 
     6481 accaccatca aacaggattt tcgcctgctg gggcaaacca gcgtggaccg cttgctgcaa 
     6541 ctctctcagg gccaggcggt gaagggcaat cagctgttgc ccgtctcact ggtgaaaaga 
     6601 aaaaccaccc tggcgcccaa tacgcaaacc gcctctcccc gcgcgttggc cgattcatta 
     6661 atgcagctgg cacgacaggt ttcccgactg gaaagcgggc agtgagcgca acgcaattaa 
     6721 tgtgagttag ctcactcatt aggcacaatt ctcatgtttg acagcttatc atcgactgca 
     6781 cggtgcacca atgcttctgg cgtcaggcag ccatcggaag ctgtggtatg gctgtgcagg 
     6841 tcgtaaatca ctgcataatt cgtgtcgctc aaggcgcact cccgttctgg ataatgtttt 
     6901 ttgcgccgac atcataacgg ttctggcaaa tattctgaaa tgagc
//
