# Supplementary material for: A GreenGate-compatible vector set for efficient protein purification from E. coli
Source: bioRxiv preprint, doi:10.64898/2026.06.12.731827, version 1 (2026-06-15)
Supplement: Supplemental File 2_Vectors [file 731827_file03.zip › LopezBueno_Plasmid_gb-files/pGGP009_HA-meGFP_HPS-GST.gb]

LOCUS       pGGP009_HA-meGFP_HPS-GST.xdna    6948 bp      DNA     circular   20.05.2026
DEFINITION  
ACCESSION   
VERSION     
SOURCE      
  ORGANISM  
COMMENT     Serial Cloner Genbank Format
COMMENT     SerialCloner_Type=Degen. DNA
COMMENT     SerialCloner_Comments=Ligation of : Ligation #3 [6910  nt] : (Uncut 5'[0] / Uncut 
            3'[6910]) to pBLAB036_1xHA_pGGB.gb.xdna [30  nt] : (#BsaI[16
            1] / #Eco31I[207])
COMMENT     SerialCloner_Ends=0,0,,0,
FEATURES             Location/Qualifiers
     misc_feature    898..1577
                     /label=insert from pMLB042_PreSite-GSTinpGGD.txt.xdna
                     /SerialCloner_Color=&h84A4C0
                     /SerialCloner_Show=False
                     /SerialCloner_Protect=True
                     /SerialCloner_Arrow=True
                     /SerialCloner_Desc=note="Fragment extracted from pMLB042_PreSite-GSTinpGGD.txt.xdna [680  nt] : (#Eco31I[98] / #Eco31I[794]) \ 
     misc_feature    129..158
                     /label=insert from pBLAB036_1xHA_pGGB.gb.xdna
                     /SerialCloner_Color=&h84A4C0
                     /SerialCloner_Show=False
                     /SerialCloner_Protect=True
                     /SerialCloner_Arrow=True
                     /SerialCloner_Desc=note="Fragment extracted from pBLAB036_1xHA_pGGB.gb.xdna [30  nt] : (#BsaI[161] / #Eco31I[207]) \ 
     misc_feature    4617..4757
                     /label=bom basis of mobility region from pBR322_Misc_Feature_1
                     /SerialCloner_Color=&hDC143C
                     /SerialCloner_Show=True
                     /SerialCloner_Protect=True
                     /SerialCloner_Arrow=True
                     /SerialCloner_Desc=vntifkey="21" - label=Misc_Feature_1 - note="bom basis of mobility region from pBR322" - 7354..7494 \ 
     CDS             complement(4859..5050)
                     /label=rop_rop
                     /SerialCloner_Color=&hFF4500
                     /SerialCloner_Show=True
                     /SerialCloner_Protect=True
                     /SerialCloner_Arrow=True
                     /SerialCloner_Desc=codon_start=1 - gene="rop" - product="Rop protein, which maintains plasmids at low copy - number" - vntifkey="4" - label=rop - note="rop" - complement(7596..7787) \ 
     misc_feature    177..893
                     /label=meGFP
                     /SerialCloner_Color=&h1BF00F
                     /SerialCloner_Show=True
                     /SerialCloner_Protect=False
                     /SerialCloner_Arrow=True
     misc_feature    159..176
                     /label=GSAGAG-Linker
                     /SerialCloner_Color=&h800080
                     /SerialCloner_Show=True
                     /SerialCloner_Protect=False
                     /SerialCloner_Arrow=True
     rep_origin      3821..4449
                     /label=ColE1 origin
                     /SerialCloner_Color=&h4682B4
                     /SerialCloner_Show=True
                     /SerialCloner_Protect=False
                     /SerialCloner_Arrow=True
     rep_origin      3287..3727
                     /label=F1 ori
                     /SerialCloner_Color=&h4682B4
                     /SerialCloner_Show=True
                     /SerialCloner_Protect=False
                     /SerialCloner_Arrow=True
     rep_origin      complement(3277..3732)
                     /label=M13 origin
                     /SerialCloner_Color=&h4682B4
                     /SerialCloner_Show=True
                     /SerialCloner_Protect=False
                     /SerialCloner_Arrow=True
     CDS             1680..1748
                     /label=LacZ alpha
                     /SerialCloner_Color=&h6495ED
                     /SerialCloner_Show=True
                     /SerialCloner_Protect=False
                     /SerialCloner_Arrow=True
     misc_binding    35..57
                     /label=LacO_LacOperator repressed by LacI
                     /SerialCloner_Color=&h6495ED
                     /SerialCloner_Show=True
                     /SerialCloner_Protect=False
                     /SerialCloner_Arrow=True
     misc_feature    5626..6708
                     /label=LacI_Repressor for LacO
                     /SerialCloner_Color=&h0000FF
                     /SerialCloner_Show=True
                     /SerialCloner_Protect=False
                     /SerialCloner_Arrow=True
     promoter        3..32
                     /label=tac promoter_hybrig of trp and lac UV5 promoters
                     /SerialCloner_Color=&h4682B4
                     /SerialCloner_Show=True
                     /SerialCloner_Protect=False
                     /SerialCloner_Arrow=True
     terminator      1960..2003
                     /label=rrnB Terminator1
                     /SerialCloner_Color=&hFF8000
                     /SerialCloner_Show=False
                     /SerialCloner_Protect=False
                     /SerialCloner_Arrow=True
     terminator      2135..2162
                     /label=rrnB Terminator2
                     /SerialCloner_Color=&hFF8000
                     /SerialCloner_Show=False
                     /SerialCloner_Protect=False
                     /SerialCloner_Arrow=True
     misc_feature    5548..5625
                     /label=LacIq-Promoter_modified promoter for stronger expression of the LacI-Repressor
                     /SerialCloner_Color=&h0080FF
                     /SerialCloner_Show=True
                     /SerialCloner_Protect=False
                     /SerialCloner_Arrow=True
     misc_feature    6721..6742
                     /label=CAP binding Site_activates transcription cAMP dependent
                     /SerialCloner_Color=&h808000
                     /SerialCloner_Show=True
                     /SerialCloner_Protect=False
                     /SerialCloner_Arrow=True
     misc_feature    1837..2162
                     /label=rrnB-Terminator_BsaI-Mutated
                     /SerialCloner_Color=&h0080C0
                     /SerialCloner_Show=True
                     /SerialCloner_Protect=False
                     /SerialCloner_Arrow=True
     misc_feature    2336..3130
                     /label=KanR
                     /SerialCloner_Color=&h800000
                     /SerialCloner_Show=True
                     /SerialCloner_Protect=False
                     /SerialCloner_Arrow=True
     misc_feature    2184..2335
                     /label=Tn5-Transposon Promoter
                     /SerialCloner_Color=&h804040
                     /SerialCloner_Show=True
                     /SerialCloner_Protect=False
                     /SerialCloner_Arrow=True
     CDS             132..158
                     /label=HA tag
                     /SerialCloner_Color=&h008000
                     /SerialCloner_Show=True
                     /SerialCloner_Protect=False
                     /SerialCloner_Arrow=True
     CDS             900..923
                     /label=HRV3C_PreScission site
                     /SerialCloner_Color=&h008080
                     /SerialCloner_Show=True
                     /SerialCloner_Protect=False
                     /SerialCloner_Arrow=True
     CDS             924..1574
                     /label=GST tag
                     /SerialCloner_Color=&h008000
                     /SerialCloner_Show=True
                     /SerialCloner_Protect=False
                     /SerialCloner_Arrow=True
ORIGIN
        1 tgttgacaat taatcatcgg ctcgtataat gtgtggaatt gtgagcggat aacaatttca 
       61 cacaggaaac agccagtccg tttaggtgtt ttcacgagca cttcaccaac aaggaccata 
      121 gattaacaat gtacccatac gatgttccag attacgctgg ctcaGCAGGA GCGGGCATGG 
      181 TGAGCAAGGG CGAGGAGCTG TTCACCGGGG TGGTGCCCAT CCTGGTCGAG CTGGACGGCG 
      241 ACGTAAACGG CCACAAGTTC AGCGTGTCCG GCGAGGGCGA GGGCGATGCC ACCTACGGCA 
      301 AGCTGACCCT GAAGTTCATC TGCACCACCG GCAAGCTGCC CGTGCCCTGG CCCACCCTCG 
      361 TGACCACCCT GACCTACGGC GTGCAGTGCT TCAGCCGCTA CCCCGACCAC ATGAAGCAGC 
      421 ACGACTTCTT CAAGTCCGCC ATGCCCGAAG GCTACGTCCA GGAGCGCACC ATCTTCTTCA 
      481 AGGACGACGG CAACTACAAG ACCCGCGCCG AGGTGAAGTT CGAGGGCGAC ACCCTGGTGA 
      541 ACCGCATCGA GCTGAAGGGC ATCGACTTCA AGGAGGACGG CAACATCCTG GGGCACAAGC 
      601 TGGAGTACAA CTACAACAGC CACAACGTCT ATATCATGGC CGACAAGCAG AAGAACGGCA 
      661 TCAAGGTGAA CTTCAAGATC CGCCACAACA TCGAGGACGG CAGCGTGCAG CTCGCCGACC 
      721 ACTACCAGCA GAACACCCCC ATCGGCGACG GCCCCGTGCT GCTGCCCGAC AACCACTACC 
      781 TGAgcacCCA GTCCaagCTG AGCAAAGACC CCAACGAGAA GCGCGATCAC ATGGTCCTGC 
      841 TGGAGTTCGT GACCGCCGCC GGGATCACTC TCGGCATGGA CGAGCTGTAC AAGtcaggtc 
      901 tggaagtgct gtttcagggc ccgTCCCCTA TACTAGGTTA TTGgaaaatt aagggccttg 
      961 tgcaacccac tcgacttctt ttggaatatc ttgaagaaaa atatgaagag catttgtatg 
     1021 agcgcgatga aggtgataaa tggcgaaaca aaaagtttga attgggtttg gagtttccca 
     1081 atcttcctta ttatattgat ggtgatgtta aattaacaca gtctatggcc atcatacgtt 
     1141 atatagctga caagcacaac atgttgggtg gttgtccaaa agagcgtgca gagatttcaa 
     1201 tgcttgaagg agcggttttg gatattagat acggtgtttc gagaattgca tatagtaaag 
     1261 actttgaaac tctcaaagtt gattttctta gcaagctacc tgaaatgctg aaaatgttcg 
     1321 aagatcgttt atgtcataaa acatatttaa atggtgatca tgtaacccat cctgacttca 
     1381 tgttgtatga cgctcttgat gttgttttat acatggaccc aatgtgcctg gatgcgttcc 
     1441 caaaattagt ttgttttaaa aaacgtattg aagctatccc acaaattgat aagtacttga 
     1501 aatccagcaa gtatatagca tggcctttgc agggctggca agccacgttt ggtgGTGGCG 
     1561 ACCATCCTCC AAAAtgactg catagcttgg cactggccgt cgttttacaa cgtcgtgact 
     1621 gggaaaaccc tggcgttacc caacttaatc gccttgcagc acatccccct ttcgccagct 
     1681 ggcgtaatag cgaagaggcc cgcaccgatc gcccttccca acagttgcgc agcctgaatg 
     1741 gcgaatggca gcttggctgt tttggcggat gagataagat tttcagcctg atacagatta 
     1801 aatcagaacg cagaagcggt ctgataaaac agaatttgcc tggcggcagt agcgcggtgg 
     1861 tcccacctga ccccatgccg aactcagaag tgaaacgccg tagcgccgat ggtagtgtgg 
     1921 ggatccccca tgcgagagta gggaactgcc aggcatcaaa taaaacgaaa ggctcagtcg 
     1981 aaagactggg cctttcgttt tatctgttgt ttgtcggtga acgctctcct gagtaggaca 
     2041 aatccgccgg gagcggattt gaacgttgcg aagcaacggc ccggagggtg gcgggcagga 
     2101 cgcccgccat aaactgccag gcatcaaatt aagcagaagg ccatcctgac ggatggcctt 
     2161 tttgcgtttc tacaaactct ggcttatacg ccaactttga aaacaacttt gaaaaagctg 
     2221 ttttctggta tttaaggttt tagaatgcaa ggaacagtga attggagttc gtcttgttat 
     2281 aattagcttc ttggggtatc tttaaatact gtagaaaaga ggaaggaaat aataaatggc 
     2341 taaaatgaga atatcaccgg aattgaaaaa actgatcgaa aaataccgct gcgtaaaaga 
     2401 tacggaagga atgtctcctg ctaaggtata taagctggtg ggagaaaatg aaaacctata 
     2461 tttaaaaatg acggacagcc ggtataaagg gaccacctat gatgtggaac gggaaaagga 
     2521 catgatgcta tggctggaag gaaagctgcc tgttccaaag gtcctgcact ttgaacggca 
     2581 tgatggctgg agcaatctgc tcatgagtga ggccgatggc gtcctttgct cggaagagta 
     2641 tgaagatgaa caaagccctg aaaagattat cgagctgtat gcggagtgca tcaggctctt 
     2701 tcactccatc gacatatcgg attgtcccta tacgaatagc ttagacagcc gcttagccga 
     2761 attggattac ttactgaata acgatctggc cgatgtggat tgcgaaaact gggaagaaga 
     2821 cactccattt aaagatccgc gcgagctgta tgatttttta aagacggaaa agcccgaaga 
     2881 ggaacttgtc ttttcccacg gcgacctggg agacagcaac atctttgtga aagatggcaa 
     2941 agtaagtggc tttattgatc ttgggagaag cggcagggcg gacaagtggt atgacattgc 
     3001 cttctgcgtc cggtcgatca gggaggatat cggggaagaa cagtatgtcg agctattttt 
     3061 tgacttactg gggatcaagc ctgattggga gaaaataaaa tattatattt tactggatga 
     3121 attgttttag tacctagaat gcatgaccaa aatcccttaa cgtgagtttt cgttccactg 
     3181 agcgaacaag tttactcata tatactttag attgattnnn nnnnnnnnnn nnnnnnnnnn 
     3241 nnnnnnnnnn nnnnnannnn nnnnnnnnnn nnnnnnnnnn nnnnnnnnnn nnnattttgt 
     3301 taaaattcgc gttaaatttt tgttaaatca gctcattttt taaccaatag gccgaaatcg 
     3361 gcaaaatccc ttataaatca aaagaatagc ccgagatagg gtnnnnnnnn nnnnnnnnnn 
     3421 nnnnnnnnnn nnnnnnnnna aagaacgtgg actccaacgt caaaggnnnn nnnnnnnnnn 
     3481 nnnnnnnnnn nnnnnnnnnn nnnnnnnnnn nnnnnnnnnn nnnnnnnnnn nnnnnnnnnn 
     3541 nnnnnnnnnn nnnnnnnnnn nnnnnnnnnn nnnnnnnnnn nnnnnnnnnn nnnnnnnnnn 
     3601 nnnnnnngnn nnnnnnnnnn nnnnnnnnnn nnnnnnnnnn nnnnnnnnnn nnnnnnnnnn 
     3661 nnnnnnnnnn nnnnnnnnnn nnnnnnnnnn nnnnnnnnnn nnnnnnnnnn nnnnnnnnnn 
     3721 nnnnnnnnnn nnnaaaggat ctaggtgaag atcctttttg ataatctcat gaccaaaatc 
     3781 ccttaacgtg agttttcgtt ccactgagcg tcagaccccg tagaaaagat caaaggatct 
     3841 tcttgagatc ctttttttct gcgcgtaatc tgctgcttgc aaacaaaaaa accaccgcta 
     3901 ccagcggtgg tttgtttgcc ggatcaagag ctaccaactc tttttccgaa ggtaactggc 
     3961 ttcagcagag cgcagatacc aaatactgtc cttctagtgt agccgtagtt aggccaccac 
     4021 ttcaagaact ctgtagcacc gcctacatac ctcgctctgc taatcctgtt accagtggct 
     4081 gctgccagtg gcgataagtc gtgtcttacc gggttggact caagacgata gttaccggat 
     4141 aaggcgcagc ggtcgggctg aacggggggt tcgtgcacac agcccagctt ggagcgaacg 
     4201 acctacaccg aactgagata cctacagcgt gagctatgag aaagcgccac gcttcccgaa 
     4261 gggagaaagg cggacaggta tccggtaagc ggcagggtcg gaacaggaga gcgcacgagg 
     4321 gagcttccag ggggaaacgc ctggtatctt tatagtcctg tcgggtttcg ccacctctga 
     4381 cttgagcgtc gatttttgtg atgctcgtca ggggggcgga gcctatggaa aaacgccagc 
     4441 aacgcggcct ttttacggtt cctggccttt tgctggcctt ttgctcacat gttctttcct 
     4501 gcgttatccc ctgattctgt ggataaccgt attaccgcct ttgagtgagc tgataccgct 
     4561 cgccgcagcc gaacgaccga gcgcagcgag tcagtgagcg aggaagcgga agagcgcctg 
     4621 atgcggtatt ttctccttac gcatctgtgc ggtatttcac accgcatatg gtgcactctc 
     4681 agtacaatct gctctgatgc cgcatagtta agccagtata cactccgcta tcgctacgtg 
     4741 actgggtcat ggctgcgccc cgacacccgc caacacccgc tgacgcgccc tgacgggctt 
     4801 gtctgctccc ggcatccgct tacagacaag ctgtgaccgt ctccgggagc tgcatgtgtc 
     4861 agaggttttc accgtcatca ccgaaacgcg cgaggcagct gcggtaaagc tcatcagcgt 
     4921 ggtcgtgcag cgattcacag atgtctgcct gttcatccgc gtccagctcg ttgagtttct 
     4981 ccagaagcgt taatgtctgg cttctgataa agcgggccat gttaagggcg gttttttcct 
     5041 gtttggtcac ttgatgcctc cgtgtaaggg ggaatttctg ttcatggggg taatgatacc 
     5101 gatgaaacga gagaggatgc tcacgatacg ggttactgat gatgaacatg cccggttact 
     5161 ggaacgttgt gagggtaaac aactggcggt atggatgcgg cgggaccaga gaaaaatcac 
     5221 tcagggtcaa tgccagcgct tcgttaatac agatgtaggt gttccacagg gtagccagca 
     5281 gcatcctgcg atgcagatcc ggaacataat ggtgcagggc gctgacttcc gcgtttccag 
     5341 actttacgaa acacggaaac cgaagaccat tcatgttgtt gctcaggtcg cagacgtttt 
     5401 gcagcagcag tcgcttcacg ttcgctcgcg tatcggtgat tcattctgct aaccagtaag 
     5461 gcaaccccgc cagcctagcc gggtcctcaa cgacaggagc acgatcatgc gcacccgtgg 
     5521 ccaggaccca acgctgcccg aaattccgac accatcgaat ggtgcaaaac ctttcgcggt 
     5581 atggcatgat agcgcccgga agagagtcaa ttcagggtgg tgaatgtgaa accagtaacg 
     5641 ttatacgatg tcgcagagta tgccggtgtc tcttatcaga ccgtttcccg cgtggtgaac 
     5701 caggccagcc acgtttctgc gaaaacgcgg gaaaaagtgg aagcggcgat ggcggagctg 
     5761 aattacattc ccaaccgcgt ggcacaacaa ctggcgggca aacagtcgtt gctgattggc 
     5821 gttgccacct ccagtctggc cctgcacgcg ccgtcgcaaa ttgtcgcggc gattaaatct 
     5881 cgcgccgatc aactgggtgc cagcgtggtg gtgtcgatgg tagaacgaag cggcgtcgaa 
     5941 gcctgtaaag cggcggtgca caatcttctc gcgcaacgcg tcagtgggct gatcattaac 
     6001 tatccgctgg atgaccagga tgccattgct gtggaagctg cctgcactaa tgttccggcg 
     6061 ttatttcttg atgtctctga ccagacaccc atcaacagta ttattttctc ccatgaagac 
     6121 ggtacgcgac tgggcgtgga gcatctggtc gcattgggtc accagcaaat cgcgctgtta 
     6181 gcgggcccat taagttctgt ctcggcgcgt ctgcgtctgg ctggctggca taaatatctc 
     6241 actcgcaatc aaattcagcc gatagcggaa cgggaaggcg actggagtgc catgtccggt 
     6301 tttcaacaaa ccatgcaaat gctgaatgag ggcatcgttc ccactgcgat gctggttgcc 
     6361 aacgatcaga tggcgctggg cgcaatgcgc gccattaccg agtccgggct gcgcgttggt 
     6421 gcggatatct cggtagtggg atacgacgat accgaagaca gctcatgtta tatcccgccg 
     6481 ttaaccacca tcaaacagga ttttcgcctg ctggggcaaa ccagcgtgga ccgcttgctg 
     6541 caactctctc agggccaggc ggtgaagggc aatcagctgt tgcccgtctc actggtgaaa 
     6601 agaaaaacca ccctggcgcc caatacgcaa accgcctctc cccgcgcgtt ggccgattca 
     6661 ttaatgcagc tggcacgaca ggtttcccga ctggaaagcg ggcagtgagc gcaacgcaat 
     6721 taatgtgagt tagctcactc attaggcaca attctcatgt ttgacagctt atcatcgact 
     6781 gcacggtgca ccaatgcttc tggcgtcagg cagccatcgg aagctgtggt atggctgtgc 
     6841 aggtcgtaaa tcactgcata attcgtgtcg ctcaaggcgc actcccgttc tggataatgt 
     6901 tttttgcgcc gacatcataa cggttctggc aaatattctg aaatgagc
//
