# Supplementary material for: A GreenGate-compatible vector set for efficient protein purification from E. coli
Source: bioRxiv preprint, doi:10.64898/2026.06.12.731827, version 1 (2026-06-15)
Supplement: Supplemental File 2_Vectors [file 731827_file03.zip › LopezBueno_Plasmid_gb-files/pGGP010_cMyc-meGFP_HPS-GST.gb]

LOCUS       pGGP010_cMyc-meGFP_HPS-GST.xdna    6954 bp      DNA     circular   20.05.2026
DEFINITION  
ACCESSION   
VERSION     
SOURCE      
  ORGANISM  
COMMENT     Serial Cloner Genbank Format
COMMENT     SerialCloner_Type=Degen. DNA
COMMENT     SerialCloner_Comments=Ligation of : Ligation #3 [6910  nt] : (Uncut 5'[0] / Uncut 
            3'[6910]) to pBLAB038_1xcMYC_pGGB.xdna [36  nt] : (#Eco31I[1
            65] / #Eco31I[217])
COMMENT     SerialCloner_Ends=0,0,,0,
FEATURES             Location/Qualifiers
     misc_feature    904..1583
                     /label=insert from pMLB042_PreSite-GSTinpGGD.txt.xdna
                     /SerialCloner_Color=&h84A4C0
                     /SerialCloner_Show=False
                     /SerialCloner_Protect=True
                     /SerialCloner_Arrow=True
                     /SerialCloner_Desc=note="Fragment extracted from pMLB042_PreSite-GSTinpGGD.txt.xdna [680  nt] : (#Eco31I[98] / #Eco31I[794]) \ 
     CDS             complement(4865..5056)
                     /label=rop_rop
                     /SerialCloner_Color=&hFF4500
                     /SerialCloner_Show=True
                     /SerialCloner_Protect=True
                     /SerialCloner_Arrow=True
                     /SerialCloner_Desc=codon_start=1 - gene="rop" - product="Rop protein, which maintains plasmids at low copy - number" - vntifkey="4" - label=rop - note="rop" - complement(7596..7787) \ 
     misc_feature    129..164
                     /label=insert from pBLAB038_1xcMYC_pGGB.xdna
                     /SerialCloner_Color=&h84A4C0
                     /SerialCloner_Show=False
                     /SerialCloner_Protect=True
                     /SerialCloner_Arrow=True
                     /SerialCloner_Desc=note="Fragment extracted from pBLAB038_1xcMYC_pGGB.xdna [36  nt] : (#Eco31I[165] / #Eco31I[217]) \ 
     misc_feature    183..899
                     /label=meGFP
                     /SerialCloner_Color=&h1BF00F
                     /SerialCloner_Show=True
                     /SerialCloner_Protect=False
                     /SerialCloner_Arrow=True
     misc_feature    165..182
                     /label=GSAGAG-Linker
                     /SerialCloner_Color=&h800080
                     /SerialCloner_Show=True
                     /SerialCloner_Protect=False
                     /SerialCloner_Arrow=True
     rep_origin      3827..4455
                     /label=ColE1 origin
                     /SerialCloner_Color=&h4682B4
                     /SerialCloner_Show=True
                     /SerialCloner_Protect=False
                     /SerialCloner_Arrow=True
     rep_origin      3293..3733
                     /label=F1 ori
                     /SerialCloner_Color=&h4682B4
                     /SerialCloner_Show=True
                     /SerialCloner_Protect=False
                     /SerialCloner_Arrow=True
     rep_origin      complement(3283..3738)
                     /label=M13 origin
                     /SerialCloner_Color=&h4682B4
                     /SerialCloner_Show=True
                     /SerialCloner_Protect=False
                     /SerialCloner_Arrow=True
     CDS             1686..1754
                     /label=LacZ alpha
                     /SerialCloner_Color=&h6495ED
                     /SerialCloner_Show=True
                     /SerialCloner_Protect=False
                     /SerialCloner_Arrow=True
     misc_binding    35..57
                     /label=LacO_LacOperator repressed by LacI
                     /SerialCloner_Color=&h6495ED
                     /SerialCloner_Show=True
                     /SerialCloner_Protect=False
                     /SerialCloner_Arrow=True
     misc_feature    5632..6714
                     /label=LacI_Repressor for LacO
                     /SerialCloner_Color=&h0000FF
                     /SerialCloner_Show=True
                     /SerialCloner_Protect=False
                     /SerialCloner_Arrow=True
     promoter        3..32
                     /label=tac promoter_hybrig of trp and lac UV5 promoters
                     /SerialCloner_Color=&h4682B4
                     /SerialCloner_Show=True
                     /SerialCloner_Protect=False
                     /SerialCloner_Arrow=True
     terminator      1966..2009
                     /label=rrnB Terminator1
                     /SerialCloner_Color=&hFF8000
                     /SerialCloner_Show=False
                     /SerialCloner_Protect=False
                     /SerialCloner_Arrow=True
     terminator      2141..2168
                     /label=rrnB Terminator2
                     /SerialCloner_Color=&hFF8000
                     /SerialCloner_Show=False
                     /SerialCloner_Protect=False
                     /SerialCloner_Arrow=True
     misc_feature    5554..5631
                     /label=LacIq-Promoter_modified promoter for stronger expression of the LacI-Repressor
                     /SerialCloner_Color=&h0080FF
                     /SerialCloner_Show=True
                     /SerialCloner_Protect=False
                     /SerialCloner_Arrow=True
     misc_feature    6727..6748
                     /label=CAP binding Site_activates transcription cAMP dependent
                     /SerialCloner_Color=&h808000
                     /SerialCloner_Show=True
                     /SerialCloner_Protect=False
                     /SerialCloner_Arrow=True
     misc_feature    1843..2168
                     /label=rrnB-Terminator_BsaI-Mutated
                     /SerialCloner_Color=&h0080C0
                     /SerialCloner_Show=True
                     /SerialCloner_Protect=False
                     /SerialCloner_Arrow=True
     misc_feature    2342..3136
                     /label=KanR
                     /SerialCloner_Color=&h800000
                     /SerialCloner_Show=True
                     /SerialCloner_Protect=False
                     /SerialCloner_Arrow=True
     misc_feature    2190..2341
                     /label=Tn5-Transposon Promoter
                     /SerialCloner_Color=&h804040
                     /SerialCloner_Show=True
                     /SerialCloner_Protect=False
                     /SerialCloner_Arrow=True
     CDS             132..161
                     /label=c-Myc tag
                     /SerialCloner_Color=&h008000
                     /SerialCloner_Show=True
                     /SerialCloner_Protect=False
                     /SerialCloner_Arrow=True
     CDS             906..929
                     /label=HRV3C_PreScission site
                     /SerialCloner_Color=&h008080
                     /SerialCloner_Show=True
                     /SerialCloner_Protect=False
                     /SerialCloner_Arrow=True
     CDS             930..1580
                     /label=GST tag
                     /SerialCloner_Color=&h008000
                     /SerialCloner_Show=True
                     /SerialCloner_Protect=False
                     /SerialCloner_Arrow=True
ORIGIN
        1 tgttgacaat taatcatcgg ctcgtataat gtgtggaatt gtgagcggat aacaatttca 
       61 cacaggaaac agccagtccg tttaggtgtt ttcacgagca cttcaccaac aaggaccata 
      121 gattaacaat ggaacaaaag ttgatttctg aagaagattt gaacggctca GCAGGAGCGG 
      181 GCATGGTGAG CAAGGGCGAG GAGCTGTTCA CCGGGGTGGT GCCCATCCTG GTCGAGCTGG 
      241 ACGGCGACGT AAACGGCCAC AAGTTCAGCG TGTCCGGCGA GGGCGAGGGC GATGCCACCT 
      301 ACGGCAAGCT GACCCTGAAG TTCATCTGCA CCACCGGCAA GCTGCCCGTG CCCTGGCCCA 
      361 CCCTCGTGAC CACCCTGACC TACGGCGTGC AGTGCTTCAG CCGCTACCCC GACCACATGA 
      421 AGCAGCACGA CTTCTTCAAG TCCGCCATGC CCGAAGGCTA CGTCCAGGAG CGCACCATCT 
      481 TCTTCAAGGA CGACGGCAAC TACAAGACCC GCGCCGAGGT GAAGTTCGAG GGCGACACCC 
      541 TGGTGAACCG CATCGAGCTG AAGGGCATCG ACTTCAAGGA GGACGGCAAC ATCCTGGGGC 
      601 ACAAGCTGGA GTACAACTAC AACAGCCACA ACGTCTATAT CATGGCCGAC AAGCAGAAGA 
      661 ACGGCATCAA GGTGAACTTC AAGATCCGCC ACAACATCGA GGACGGCAGC GTGCAGCTCG 
      721 CCGACCACTA CCAGCAGAAC ACCCCCATCG GCGACGGCCC CGTGCTGCTG CCCGACAACC 
      781 ACTACCTGAg cacCCAGTCC aagCTGAGCA AAGACCCCAA CGAGAAGCGC GATCACATGG 
      841 TCCTGCTGGA GTTCGTGACC GCCGCCGGGA TCACTCTCGG CATGGACGAG CTGTACAAGt 
      901 caggtctgga agtgctgttt cagggcccgT CCCCTATACT AGGTTATTGg aaaattaagg 
      961 gccttgtgca acccactcga cttcttttgg aatatcttga agaaaaatat gaagagcatt 
     1021 tgtatgagcg cgatgaaggt gataaatggc gaaacaaaaa gtttgaattg ggtttggagt 
     1081 ttcccaatct tccttattat attgatggtg atgttaaatt aacacagtct atggccatca 
     1141 tacgttatat agctgacaag cacaacatgt tgggtggttg tccaaaagag cgtgcagaga 
     1201 tttcaatgct tgaaggagcg gttttggata ttagatacgg tgtttcgaga attgcatata 
     1261 gtaaagactt tgaaactctc aaagttgatt ttcttagcaa gctacctgaa atgctgaaaa 
     1321 tgttcgaaga tcgtttatgt cataaaacat atttaaatgg tgatcatgta acccatcctg 
     1381 acttcatgtt gtatgacgct cttgatgttg ttttatacat ggacccaatg tgcctggatg 
     1441 cgttcccaaa attagtttgt tttaaaaaac gtattgaagc tatcccacaa attgataagt 
     1501 acttgaaatc cagcaagtat atagcatggc ctttgcaggg ctggcaagcc acgtttggtg 
     1561 GTGGCGACCA TCCTCCAAAA tgactgcata gcttggcact ggccgtcgtt ttacaacgtc 
     1621 gtgactggga aaaccctggc gttacccaac ttaatcgcct tgcagcacat ccccctttcg 
     1681 ccagctggcg taatagcgaa gaggcccgca ccgatcgccc ttcccaacag ttgcgcagcc 
     1741 tgaatggcga atggcagctt ggctgttttg gcggatgaga taagattttc agcctgatac 
     1801 agattaaatc agaacgcaga agcggtctga taaaacagaa tttgcctggc ggcagtagcg 
     1861 cggtggtccc acctgacccc atgccgaact cagaagtgaa acgccgtagc gccgatggta 
     1921 gtgtggggat cccccatgcg agagtaggga actgccaggc atcaaataaa acgaaaggct 
     1981 cagtcgaaag actgggcctt tcgttttatc tgttgtttgt cggtgaacgc tctcctgagt 
     2041 aggacaaatc cgccgggagc ggatttgaac gttgcgaagc aacggcccgg agggtggcgg 
     2101 gcaggacgcc cgccataaac tgccaggcat caaattaagc agaaggccat cctgacggat 
     2161 ggcctttttg cgtttctaca aactctggct tatacgccaa ctttgaaaac aactttgaaa 
     2221 aagctgtttt ctggtattta aggttttaga atgcaaggaa cagtgaattg gagttcgtct 
     2281 tgttataatt agcttcttgg ggtatcttta aatactgtag aaaagaggaa ggaaataata 
     2341 aatggctaaa atgagaatat caccggaatt gaaaaaactg atcgaaaaat accgctgcgt 
     2401 aaaagatacg gaaggaatgt ctcctgctaa ggtatataag ctggtgggag aaaatgaaaa 
     2461 cctatattta aaaatgacgg acagccggta taaagggacc acctatgatg tggaacggga 
     2521 aaaggacatg atgctatggc tggaaggaaa gctgcctgtt ccaaaggtcc tgcactttga 
     2581 acggcatgat ggctggagca atctgctcat gagtgaggcc gatggcgtcc tttgctcgga 
     2641 agagtatgaa gatgaacaaa gccctgaaaa gattatcgag ctgtatgcgg agtgcatcag 
     2701 gctctttcac tccatcgaca tatcggattg tccctatacg aatagcttag acagccgctt 
     2761 agccgaattg gattacttac tgaataacga tctggccgat gtggattgcg aaaactggga 
     2821 agaagacact ccatttaaag atccgcgcga gctgtatgat tttttaaaga cggaaaagcc 
     2881 cgaagaggaa cttgtctttt cccacggcga cctgggagac agcaacatct ttgtgaaaga 
     2941 tggcaaagta agtggcttta ttgatcttgg gagaagcggc agggcggaca agtggtatga 
     3001 cattgccttc tgcgtccggt cgatcaggga ggatatcggg gaagaacagt atgtcgagct 
     3061 attttttgac ttactgggga tcaagcctga ttgggagaaa ataaaatatt atattttact 
     3121 ggatgaattg ttttagtacc tagaatgcat gaccaaaatc ccttaacgtg agttttcgtt 
     3181 ccactgagcg aacaagttta ctcatatata ctttagattg attnnnnnnn nnnnnnnnnn 
     3241 nnnnnnnnnn nnnnnnnnnn nannnnnnnn nnnnnnnnnn nnnnnnnnnn nnnnnnnnna 
     3301 ttttgttaaa attcgcgtta aatttttgtt aaatcagctc attttttaac caataggccg 
     3361 aaatcggcaa aatcccttat aaatcaaaag aatagcccga gatagggtnn nnnnnnnnnn 
     3421 nnnnnnnnnn nnnnnnnnnn nnnnnaaaga acgtggactc caacgtcaaa ggnnnnnnnn 
     3481 nnnnnnnnnn nnnnnnnnnn nnnnnnnnnn nnnnnnnnnn nnnnnnnnnn nnnnnnnnnn 
     3541 nnnnnnnnnn nnnnnnnnnn nnnnnnnnnn nnnnnnnnnn nnnnnnnnnn nnnnnnnnnn 
     3601 nnnnnnnnnn nnngnnnnnn nnnnnnnnnn nnnnnnnnnn nnnnnnnnnn nnnnnnnnnn 
     3661 nnnnnnnnnn nnnnnnnnnn nnnnnnnnnn nnnnnnnnnn nnnnnnnnnn nnnnnnnnnn 
     3721 nnnnnnnnnn nnnnnnnnna aaggatctag gtgaagatcc tttttgataa tctcatgacc 
     3781 aaaatccctt aacgtgagtt ttcgttccac tgagcgtcag accccgtaga aaagatcaaa 
     3841 ggatcttctt gagatccttt ttttctgcgc gtaatctgct gcttgcaaac aaaaaaacca 
     3901 ccgctaccag cggtggtttg tttgccggat caagagctac caactctttt tccgaaggta 
     3961 actggcttca gcagagcgca gataccaaat actgtccttc tagtgtagcc gtagttaggc 
     4021 caccacttca agaactctgt agcaccgcct acatacctcg ctctgctaat cctgttacca 
     4081 gtggctgctg ccagtggcga taagtcgtgt cttaccgggt tggactcaag acgatagtta 
     4141 ccggataagg cgcagcggtc gggctgaacg gggggttcgt gcacacagcc cagcttggag 
     4201 cgaacgacct acaccgaact gagataccta cagcgtgagc tatgagaaag cgccacgctt 
     4261 cccgaaggga gaaaggcgga caggtatccg gtaagcggca gggtcggaac aggagagcgc 
     4321 acgagggagc ttccaggggg aaacgcctgg tatctttata gtcctgtcgg gtttcgccac 
     4381 ctctgacttg agcgtcgatt tttgtgatgc tcgtcagggg ggcggagcct atggaaaaac 
     4441 gccagcaacg cggccttttt acggttcctg gccttttgct ggccttttgc tcacatgttc 
     4501 tttcctgcgt tatcccctga ttctgtggat aaccgtatta ccgcctttga gtgagctgat 
     4561 accgctcgcc gcagccgaac gaccgagcgc agcgagtcag tgagcgagga agcggaagag 
     4621 cgcctgatgc ggtattttct ccttacgcat ctgtgcggta tttcacaccg catatggtgc 
     4681 actctcagta caatctgctc tgatgccgca tagttaagcc agtatacact ccgctatcgc 
     4741 tacgtgactg ggtcatggct gcgccccgac acccgccaac acccgctgac gcgccctgac 
     4801 gggcttgtct gctcccggca tccgcttaca gacaagctgt gaccgtctcc gggagctgca 
     4861 tgtgtcagag gttttcaccg tcatcaccga aacgcgcgag gcagctgcgg taaagctcat 
     4921 cagcgtggtc gtgcagcgat tcacagatgt ctgcctgttc atccgcgtcc agctcgttga 
     4981 gtttctccag aagcgttaat gtctggcttc tgataaagcg ggccatgtta agggcggttt 
     5041 tttcctgttt ggtcacttga tgcctccgtg taagggggaa tttctgttca tgggggtaat 
     5101 gataccgatg aaacgagaga ggatgctcac gatacgggtt actgatgatg aacatgcccg 
     5161 gttactggaa cgttgtgagg gtaaacaact ggcggtatgg atgcggcggg accagagaaa 
     5221 aatcactcag ggtcaatgcc agcgcttcgt taatacagat gtaggtgttc cacagggtag 
     5281 ccagcagcat cctgcgatgc agatccggaa cataatggtg cagggcgctg acttccgcgt 
     5341 ttccagactt tacgaaacac ggaaaccgaa gaccattcat gttgttgctc aggtcgcaga 
     5401 cgttttgcag cagcagtcgc ttcacgttcg ctcgcgtatc ggtgattcat tctgctaacc 
     5461 agtaaggcaa ccccgccagc ctagccgggt cctcaacgac aggagcacga tcatgcgcac 
     5521 ccgtggccag gacccaacgc tgcccgaaat tccgacacca tcgaatggtg caaaaccttt 
     5581 cgcggtatgg catgatagcg cccggaagag agtcaattca gggtggtgaa tgtgaaacca 
     5641 gtaacgttat acgatgtcgc agagtatgcc ggtgtctctt atcagaccgt ttcccgcgtg 
     5701 gtgaaccagg ccagccacgt ttctgcgaaa acgcgggaaa aagtggaagc ggcgatggcg 
     5761 gagctgaatt acattcccaa ccgcgtggca caacaactgg cgggcaaaca gtcgttgctg 
     5821 attggcgttg ccacctccag tctggccctg cacgcgccgt cgcaaattgt cgcggcgatt 
     5881 aaatctcgcg ccgatcaact gggtgccagc gtggtggtgt cgatggtaga acgaagcggc 
     5941 gtcgaagcct gtaaagcggc ggtgcacaat cttctcgcgc aacgcgtcag tgggctgatc 
     6001 attaactatc cgctggatga ccaggatgcc attgctgtgg aagctgcctg cactaatgtt 
     6061 ccggcgttat ttcttgatgt ctctgaccag acacccatca acagtattat tttctcccat 
     6121 gaagacggta cgcgactggg cgtggagcat ctggtcgcat tgggtcacca gcaaatcgcg 
     6181 ctgttagcgg gcccattaag ttctgtctcg gcgcgtctgc gtctggctgg ctggcataaa 
     6241 tatctcactc gcaatcaaat tcagccgata gcggaacggg aaggcgactg gagtgccatg 
     6301 tccggttttc aacaaaccat gcaaatgctg aatgagggca tcgttcccac tgcgatgctg 
     6361 gttgccaacg atcagatggc gctgggcgca atgcgcgcca ttaccgagtc cgggctgcgc 
     6421 gttggtgcgg atatctcggt agtgggatac gacgataccg aagacagctc atgttatatc 
     6481 ccgccgttaa ccaccatcaa acaggatttt cgcctgctgg ggcaaaccag cgtggaccgc 
     6541 ttgctgcaac tctctcaggg ccaggcggtg aagggcaatc agctgttgcc cgtctcactg 
     6601 gtgaaaagaa aaaccaccct ggcgcccaat acgcaaaccg cctctccccg cgcgttggcc 
     6661 gattcattaa tgcagctggc acgacaggtt tcccgactgg aaagcgggca gtgagcgcaa 
     6721 cgcaattaat gtgagttagc tcactcatta ggcacaattc tcatgtttga cagcttatca 
     6781 tcgactgcac ggtgcaccaa tgcttctggc gtcaggcagc catcggaagc tgtggtatgg 
     6841 ctgtgcaggt cgtaaatcac tgcataattc gtgtcgctca aggcgcactc ccgttctgga 
     6901 taatgttttt tgcgccgaca tcataacggt tctggcaaat attctgaaat gagc
//
