# Supplementary material for: A GreenGate-compatible vector set for efficient protein purification from E. coli
Source: bioRxiv preprint, doi:10.64898/2026.06.12.731827, version 1 (2026-06-15)
Supplement: Supplemental File 2_Vectors [file 731827_file03.zip › LopezBueno_Plasmid_gb-files/pGGP011_8His-StrepII-HPS_meGFP_HPS-GST.gb]

LOCUS       pGGP011_His-STREPII-HPS_meGFP_HPS-GST.xdna    7023 bp      DNA     circular   20.05.2026
DEFINITION  
ACCESSION   
VERSION     
SOURCE      
  ORGANISM  
COMMENT     Serial Cloner Genbank Format
COMMENT     SerialCloner_Type=Degen. DNA
COMMENT     SerialCloner_Comments=Ligation of : Ligation #9 [6335  nt] : (Uncut 5'[0] / Uncut 
            3'[6335]) to pMLB042_PreSite-GSTinpGGD.txt.xdna [680  nt] : 
            (#Eco31I[98] / #Eco31I[794])
COMMENT     SerialCloner_Ends=0,0,,0,
FEATURES             Location/Qualifiers
     CDS             complement(4934..5125)
                     /label=rop_rop
                     /SerialCloner_Color=&hFF4500
                     /SerialCloner_Show=True
                     /SerialCloner_Protect=True
                     /SerialCloner_Arrow=True
                     /SerialCloner_Desc=codon_start=1 - vntifkey="4" - label=rop - note="rop" - complement(6254..6445) \ 
     misc_feature    129..233
                     /label=insert from pPDM334_8xHIS-STREP II-PreS_pGGB.txt.xdna
                     /SerialCloner_Color=&h84A4C0
                     /SerialCloner_Show=False
                     /SerialCloner_Protect=True
                     /SerialCloner_Arrow=True
                     /SerialCloner_Desc=note="Fragment extracted from pPDM334_8xHIS-STREP II-PreS_pGGB.txt.xdna [105  nt] : (#Eco31I[98] / #Eco31I[219]) \ 
     misc_feature    238..968
                     /label=insert from pPDR016_meGFP_in pGGC_GSAGAG-Linker_noSTOP.txt.xdna
                     /SerialCloner_Color=&h84A4C0
                     /SerialCloner_Show=False
                     /SerialCloner_Protect=True
                     /SerialCloner_Arrow=True
                     /SerialCloner_Desc=note="Fragment extracted from pPDR016_meGFP_in pGGC_GSAGAG-Linker_noSTOP.txt.xdna [731  nt] : (#Eco31I[98] / #Eco31I[845]) \ 
     misc_feature    973..1652
                     /label=insert from pMLB042_PreSite-GSTinpGGD.txt.xdna
                     /SerialCloner_Color=&h84A4C0
                     /SerialCloner_Show=False
                     /SerialCloner_Protect=True
                     /SerialCloner_Arrow=True
                     /SerialCloner_Desc=note="Fragment extracted from pMLB042_PreSite-GSTinpGGD.txt.xdna [680  nt] : (#Eco31I[98] / #Eco31I[794]) \ 
     misc_feature    252..968
                     /label=meGFP
                     /SerialCloner_Color=&h1BF00F
                     /SerialCloner_Show=True
                     /SerialCloner_Protect=False
                     /SerialCloner_Arrow=True
     misc_feature    234..251
                     /label=GSAGAG-Linker
                     /SerialCloner_Color=&h800080
                     /SerialCloner_Show=True
                     /SerialCloner_Protect=False
                     /SerialCloner_Arrow=True
     rep_origin      3896..4524
                     /label=ColE1 origin
                     /SerialCloner_Color=&h4682B4
                     /SerialCloner_Show=True
                     /SerialCloner_Protect=False
                     /SerialCloner_Arrow=True
     rep_origin      3362..3802
                     /label=F1 ori
                     /SerialCloner_Color=&h4682B4
                     /SerialCloner_Show=True
                     /SerialCloner_Protect=False
                     /SerialCloner_Arrow=True
     rep_origin      complement(3352..3807)
                     /label=M13 origin
                     /SerialCloner_Color=&h4682B4
                     /SerialCloner_Show=True
                     /SerialCloner_Protect=False
                     /SerialCloner_Arrow=True
     CDS             1755..1823
                     /label=LacZ alpha
                     /SerialCloner_Color=&h6495ED
                     /SerialCloner_Show=True
                     /SerialCloner_Protect=False
                     /SerialCloner_Arrow=True
     misc_binding    35..57
                     /label=LacO_LacOperator repressed by LacI
                     /SerialCloner_Color=&h6495ED
                     /SerialCloner_Show=True
                     /SerialCloner_Protect=False
                     /SerialCloner_Arrow=True
     misc_feature    5701..6783
                     /label=LacI_Repressor for LacO
                     /SerialCloner_Color=&h0000FF
                     /SerialCloner_Show=True
                     /SerialCloner_Protect=False
                     /SerialCloner_Arrow=True
     promoter        3..32
                     /label=tac promoter_hybrig of trp and lac UV5 promoters
                     /SerialCloner_Color=&h4682B4
                     /SerialCloner_Show=True
                     /SerialCloner_Protect=False
                     /SerialCloner_Arrow=True
     terminator      2035..2078
                     /label=rrnB Terminator1
                     /SerialCloner_Color=&hFF8000
                     /SerialCloner_Show=False
                     /SerialCloner_Protect=False
                     /SerialCloner_Arrow=True
     terminator      2210..2237
                     /label=rrnB Terminator2
                     /SerialCloner_Color=&hFF8000
                     /SerialCloner_Show=False
                     /SerialCloner_Protect=False
                     /SerialCloner_Arrow=True
     misc_feature    5623..5700
                     /label=LacIq-Promoter_modified promoter for stronger expression of the LacI-Repressor
                     /SerialCloner_Color=&h0080FF
                     /SerialCloner_Show=True
                     /SerialCloner_Protect=False
                     /SerialCloner_Arrow=True
     misc_feature    6796..6817
                     /label=CAP binding Site_activates transcription cAMP dependent
                     /SerialCloner_Color=&h808000
                     /SerialCloner_Show=True
                     /SerialCloner_Protect=False
                     /SerialCloner_Arrow=True
     misc_feature    1912..2237
                     /label=rrnB-Terminator_BsaI-Mutated
                     /SerialCloner_Color=&h0080C0
                     /SerialCloner_Show=True
                     /SerialCloner_Protect=False
                     /SerialCloner_Arrow=True
     misc_feature    2411..3205
                     /label=KanR
                     /SerialCloner_Color=&h800000
                     /SerialCloner_Show=True
                     /SerialCloner_Protect=False
                     /SerialCloner_Arrow=True
     misc_feature    2259..2410
                     /label=Tn5-Transposon Promoter
                     /SerialCloner_Color=&h804040
                     /SerialCloner_Show=True
                     /SerialCloner_Protect=False
                     /SerialCloner_Arrow=True
     CDS             177..200
                     /label=Strep tag II
                     /SerialCloner_Color=&h008000
                     /SerialCloner_Show=True
                     /SerialCloner_Protect=False
                     /SerialCloner_Arrow=True
     CDS             210..233
                     /label=HRV3C_PreScission site
                     /SerialCloner_Color=&h008080
                     /SerialCloner_Show=True
                     /SerialCloner_Protect=False
                     /SerialCloner_Arrow=True
     CDS             975..998
                     /label=HRV3C_PreScission site
                     /SerialCloner_Color=&h008080
                     /SerialCloner_Show=True
                     /SerialCloner_Protect=False
                     /SerialCloner_Arrow=True
     CDS             999..1649
                     /label=GST tag
                     /SerialCloner_Color=&h008000
                     /SerialCloner_Show=True
                     /SerialCloner_Protect=False
                     /SerialCloner_Arrow=True
     CDS             141..164
                     /label=8xHis
                     /SerialCloner_Color=&h008000
                     /SerialCloner_Show=True
                     /SerialCloner_Protect=False
                     /SerialCloner_Arrow=True
ORIGIN
        1 tgttgacaat taatcatcgg ctcgtataat gtgtggaatt gtgagcggat aacaatttca 
       61 cacaggaaac agccagtccg tttaggtgtt ttcacgagca cttcaccaac aaggaccata 
      121 gattaacaat gtctaaaggt CATCACCATC ACCATCACCA CCATggcggt agcgcaTGGA 
      181 GCCATCCGCA GTTTGAAAAA ggttctggaC TGGAAGTGCT GTTTCAGGGC CCGggctcaG 
      241 CAGGAGCGGG CATGGTGAGC AAGGGCGAGG AGCTGTTCAC CGGGGTGGTG CCCATCCTGG 
      301 TCGAGCTGGA CGGCGACGTA AACGGCCACA AGTTCAGCGT GTCCGGCGAG GGCGAGGGCG 
      361 ATGCCACCTA CGGCAAGCTG ACCCTGAAGT TCATCTGCAC CACCGGCAAG CTGCCCGTGC 
      421 CCTGGCCCAC CCTCGTGACC ACCCTGACCT ACGGCGTGCA GTGCTTCAGC CGCTACCCCG 
      481 ACCACATGAA GCAGCACGAC TTCTTCAAGT CCGCCATGCC CGAAGGCTAC GTCCAGGAGC 
      541 GCACCATCTT CTTCAAGGAC GACGGCAACT ACAAGACCCG CGCCGAGGTG AAGTTCGAGG 
      601 GCGACACCCT GGTGAACCGC ATCGAGCTGA AGGGCATCGA CTTCAAGGAG GACGGCAACA 
      661 TCCTGGGGCA CAAGCTGGAG TACAACTACA ACAGCCACAA CGTCTATATC ATGGCCGACA 
      721 AGCAGAAGAA CGGCATCAAG GTGAACTTCA AGATCCGCCA CAACATCGAG GACGGCAGCG 
      781 TGCAGCTCGC CGACCACTAC CAGCAGAACA CCCCCATCGG CGACGGCCCC GTGCTGCTGC 
      841 CCGACAACCA CTACCTGAgc acCCAGTCCa agCTGAGCAA AGACCCCAAC GAGAAGCGCG 
      901 ATCACATGGT CCTGCTGGAG TTCGTGACCG CCGCCGGGAT CACTCTCGGC ATGGACGAGC 
      961 TGTACAAGtc aggtctggaa gtgctgtttc agggcccgTC CCCTATACTA GGTTATTGga 
     1021 aaattaaggg ccttgtgcaa cccactcgac ttcttttgga atatcttgaa gaaaaatatg 
     1081 aagagcattt gtatgagcgc gatgaaggtg ataaatggcg aaacaaaaag tttgaattgg 
     1141 gtttggagtt tcccaatctt ccttattata ttgatggtga tgttaaatta acacagtcta 
     1201 tggccatcat acgttatata gctgacaagc acaacatgtt gggtggttgt ccaaaagagc 
     1261 gtgcagagat ttcaatgctt gaaggagcgg ttttggatat tagatacggt gtttcgagaa 
     1321 ttgcatatag taaagacttt gaaactctca aagttgattt tcttagcaag ctacctgaaa 
     1381 tgctgaaaat gttcgaagat cgtttatgtc ataaaacata tttaaatggt gatcatgtaa 
     1441 cccatcctga cttcatgttg tatgacgctc ttgatgttgt tttatacatg gacccaatgt 
     1501 gcctggatgc gttcccaaaa ttagtttgtt ttaaaaaacg tattgaagct atcccacaaa 
     1561 ttgataagta cttgaaatcc agcaagtata tagcatggcc tttgcagggc tggcaagcca 
     1621 cgtttggtgG TGGCGACCAT CCTCCAAAAt gactgcatag cttggcactg gccgtcgttt 
     1681 tacaacgtcg tgactgggaa aaccctggcg ttacccaact taatcgcctt gcagcacatc 
     1741 cccctttcgc cagctggcgt aatagcgaag aggcccgcac cgatcgccct tcccaacagt 
     1801 tgcgcagcct gaatggcgaa tggcagcttg gctgttttgg cggatgagat aagattttca 
     1861 gcctgataca gattaaatca gaacgcagaa gcggtctgat aaaacagaat ttgcctggcg 
     1921 gcagtagcgc ggtggtccca cctgacccca tgccgaactc agaagtgaaa cgccgtagcg 
     1981 ccgatggtag tgtggggatc ccccatgcga gagtagggaa ctgccaggca tcaaataaaa 
     2041 cgaaaggctc agtcgaaaga ctgggccttt cgttttatct gttgtttgtc ggtgaacgct 
     2101 ctcctgagta ggacaaatcc gccgggagcg gatttgaacg ttgcgaagca acggcccgga 
     2161 gggtggcggg caggacgccc gccataaact gccaggcatc aaattaagca gaaggccatc 
     2221 ctgacggatg gcctttttgc gtttctacaa actctggctt atacgccaac tttgaaaaca 
     2281 actttgaaaa agctgttttc tggtatttaa ggttttagaa tgcaaggaac agtgaattgg 
     2341 agttcgtctt gttataatta gcttcttggg gtatctttaa atactgtaga aaagaggaag 
     2401 gaaataataa atggctaaaa tgagaatatc accggaattg aaaaaactga tcgaaaaata 
     2461 ccgctgcgta aaagatacgg aaggaatgtc tcctgctaag gtatataagc tggtgggaga 
     2521 aaatgaaaac ctatatttaa aaatgacgga cagccggtat aaagggacca cctatgatgt 
     2581 ggaacgggaa aaggacatga tgctatggct ggaaggaaag ctgcctgttc caaaggtcct 
     2641 gcactttgaa cggcatgatg gctggagcaa tctgctcatg agtgaggccg atggcgtcct 
     2701 ttgctcggaa gagtatgaag atgaacaaag ccctgaaaag attatcgagc tgtatgcgga 
     2761 gtgcatcagg ctctttcact ccatcgacat atcggattgt ccctatacga atagcttaga 
     2821 cagccgctta gccgaattgg attacttact gaataacgat ctggccgatg tggattgcga 
     2881 aaactgggaa gaagacactc catttaaaga tccgcgcgag ctgtatgatt ttttaaagac 
     2941 ggaaaagccc gaagaggaac ttgtcttttc ccacggcgac ctgggagaca gcaacatctt 
     3001 tgtgaaagat ggcaaagtaa gtggctttat tgatcttggg agaagcggca gggcggacaa 
     3061 gtggtatgac attgccttct gcgtccggtc gatcagggag gatatcgggg aagaacagta 
     3121 tgtcgagcta ttttttgact tactggggat caagcctgat tgggagaaaa taaaatatta 
     3181 tattttactg gatgaattgt tttagtacct agaatgcatg accaaaatcc cttaacgtga 
     3241 gttttcgttc cactgagcga acaagtttac tcatatatac tttagattga ttnnnnnnnn 
     3301 nnnnnnnnnn nnnnnnnnnn nnnnnnnnnn annnnnnnnn nnnnnnnnnn nnnnnnnnnn 
     3361 nnnnnnnnat tttgttaaaa ttcgcgttaa atttttgtta aatcagctca ttttttaacc 
     3421 aataggccga aatcggcaaa atcccttata aatcaaaaga atagcccgag atagggtnnn 
     3481 nnnnnnnnnn nnnnnnnnnn nnnnnnnnnn nnnnaaagaa cgtggactcc aacgtcaaag 
     3541 gnnnnnnnnn nnnnnnnnnn nnnnnnnnnn nnnnnnnnnn nnnnnnnnnn nnnnnnnnnn 
     3601 nnnnnnnnnn nnnnnnnnnn nnnnnnnnnn nnnnnnnnnn nnnnnnnnnn nnnnnnnnnn 
     3661 nnnnnnnnnn nnnnnnnnnn nngnnnnnnn nnnnnnnnnn nnnnnnnnnn nnnnnnnnnn 
     3721 nnnnnnnnnn nnnnnnnnnn nnnnnnnnnn nnnnnnnnnn nnnnnnnnnn nnnnnnnnnn 
     3781 nnnnnnnnnn nnnnnnnnnn nnnnnnnnaa aggatctagg tgaagatcct ttttgataat 
     3841 ctcatgacca aaatccctta acgtgagttt tcgttccact gagcgtcaga ccccgtagaa 
     3901 aagatcaaag gatcttcttg agatcctttt tttctgcgcg taatctgctg cttgcaaaca 
     3961 aaaaaaccac cgctaccagc ggtggtttgt ttgccggatc aagagctacc aactcttttt 
     4021 ccgaaggtaa ctggcttcag cagagcgcag ataccaaata ctgtccttct agtgtagccg 
     4081 tagttaggcc accacttcaa gaactctgta gcaccgccta catacctcgc tctgctaatc 
     4141 ctgttaccag tggctgctgc cagtggcgat aagtcgtgtc ttaccgggtt ggactcaaga 
     4201 cgatagttac cggataaggc gcagcggtcg ggctgaacgg ggggttcgtg cacacagccc 
     4261 agcttggagc gaacgaccta caccgaactg agatacctac agcgtgagct atgagaaagc 
     4321 gccacgcttc ccgaagggag aaaggcggac aggtatccgg taagcggcag ggtcggaaca 
     4381 ggagagcgca cgagggagct tccaggggga aacgcctggt atctttatag tcctgtcggg 
     4441 tttcgccacc tctgacttga gcgtcgattt ttgtgatgct cgtcaggggg gcggagccta 
     4501 tggaaaaacg ccagcaacgc ggccttttta cggttcctgg ccttttgctg gccttttgct 
     4561 cacatgttct ttcctgcgtt atcccctgat tctgtggata accgtattac cgcctttgag 
     4621 tgagctgata ccgctcgccg cagccgaacg accgagcgca gcgagtcagt gagcgaggaa 
     4681 gcggaagagc gcctgatgcg gtattttctc cttacgcatc tgtgcggtat ttcacaccgc 
     4741 atatggtgca ctctcagtac aatctgctct gatgccgcat agttaagcca gtatacactc 
     4801 cgctatcgct acgtgactgg gtcatggctg cgccccgaca cccgccaaca cccgctgacg 
     4861 cgccctgacg ggcttgtctg ctcccggcat ccgcttacag acaagctgtg accgtctccg 
     4921 ggagctgcat gtgtcagagg ttttcaccgt catcaccgaa acgcgcgagg cagctgcggt 
     4981 aaagctcatc agcgtggtcg tgcagcgatt cacagatgtc tgcctgttca tccgcgtcca 
     5041 gctcgttgag tttctccaga agcgttaatg tctggcttct gataaagcgg gccatgttaa 
     5101 gggcggtttt ttcctgtttg gtcacttgat gcctccgtgt aagggggaat ttctgttcat 
     5161 gggggtaatg ataccgatga aacgagagag gatgctcacg atacgggtta ctgatgatga 
     5221 acatgcccgg ttactggaac gttgtgaggg taaacaactg gcggtatgga tgcggcggga 
     5281 ccagagaaaa atcactcagg gtcaatgcca gcgcttcgtt aatacagatg taggtgttcc 
     5341 acagggtagc cagcagcatc ctgcgatgca gatccggaac ataatggtgc agggcgctga 
     5401 cttccgcgtt tccagacttt acgaaacacg gaaaccgaag accattcatg ttgttgctca 
     5461 ggtcgcagac gttttgcagc agcagtcgct tcacgttcgc tcgcgtatcg gtgattcatt 
     5521 ctgctaacca gtaaggcaac cccgccagcc tagccgggtc ctcaacgaca ggagcacgat 
     5581 catgcgcacc cgtggccagg acccaacgct gcccgaaatt ccgacaccat cgaatggtgc 
     5641 aaaacctttc gcggtatggc atgatagcgc ccggaagaga gtcaattcag ggtggtgaat 
     5701 gtgaaaccag taacgttata cgatgtcgca gagtatgccg gtgtctctta tcagaccgtt 
     5761 tcccgcgtgg tgaaccaggc cagccacgtt tctgcgaaaa cgcgggaaaa agtggaagcg 
     5821 gcgatggcgg agctgaatta cattcccaac cgcgtggcac aacaactggc gggcaaacag 
     5881 tcgttgctga ttggcgttgc cacctccagt ctggccctgc acgcgccgtc gcaaattgtc 
     5941 gcggcgatta aatctcgcgc cgatcaactg ggtgccagcg tggtggtgtc gatggtagaa 
     6001 cgaagcggcg tcgaagcctg taaagcggcg gtgcacaatc ttctcgcgca acgcgtcagt 
     6061 gggctgatca ttaactatcc gctggatgac caggatgcca ttgctgtgga agctgcctgc 
     6121 actaatgttc cggcgttatt tcttgatgtc tctgaccaga cacccatcaa cagtattatt 
     6181 ttctcccatg aagacggtac gcgactgggc gtggagcatc tggtcgcatt gggtcaccag 
     6241 caaatcgcgc tgttagcggg cccattaagt tctgtctcgg cgcgtctgcg tctggctggc 
     6301 tggcataaat atctcactcg caatcaaatt cagccgatag cggaacggga aggcgactgg 
     6361 agtgccatgt ccggttttca acaaaccatg caaatgctga atgagggcat cgttcccact 
     6421 gcgatgctgg ttgccaacga tcagatggcg ctgggcgcaa tgcgcgccat taccgagtcc 
     6481 gggctgcgcg ttggtgcgga tatctcggta gtgggatacg acgataccga agacagctca 
     6541 tgttatatcc cgccgttaac caccatcaaa caggattttc gcctgctggg gcaaaccagc 
     6601 gtggaccgct tgctgcaact ctctcagggc caggcggtga agggcaatca gctgttgccc 
     6661 gtctcactgg tgaaaagaaa aaccaccctg gcgcccaata cgcaaaccgc ctctccccgc 
     6721 gcgttggccg attcattaat gcagctggca cgacaggttt cccgactgga aagcgggcag 
     6781 tgagcgcaac gcaattaatg tgagttagct cactcattag gcacaattct catgtttgac 
     6841 agcttatcat cgactgcacg gtgcaccaat gcttctggcg tcaggcagcc atcggaagct 
     6901 gtggtatggc tgtgcaggtc gtaaatcact gcataattcg tgtcgctcaa ggcgcactcc 
     6961 cgttctggat aatgtttttt gcgccgacat cataacggtt ctggcaaata ttctgaaatg 
     7021 agc
//
