# Supplementary material for: A GreenGate-compatible vector set for efficient protein purification from E. coli
Source: bioRxiv preprint, doi:10.64898/2026.06.12.731827, version 1 (2026-06-15)
Supplement: Supplemental File 2_Vectors [file 731827_file03.zip › LopezBueno_Plasmid_gb-files/pGGP012_6His-HPS_meGFP_HPS-G.gb]

LOCUS       pGGP012_6His-HPS_meGFP_HPS-GST.xdna    6969 bp      DNA     circular   21.05.2026
DEFINITION  
ACCESSION   
VERSION     
SOURCE      
  ORGANISM  
COMMENT     Serial Cloner Genbank Format
COMMENT     SerialCloner_Type=Degen. DNA
COMMENT     SerialCloner_Comments=Ligation of : Ligation #1 [6281  nt] : (Uncut 5'[0] / Uncut 
            3'[6281]) to pMLB042_PreSite-GSTinpGGD.txt.xdna [680  nt] : 
            (#Eco31I[98] / #Eco31I[794])
COMMENT     SerialCloner_Ends=0,0,,0,
FEATURES             Location/Qualifiers
     misc_feature    4638..4778
                     /label=bom basis of mobility region from pBR322_Misc_Feature_1
                     /SerialCloner_Color=&hDC143C
                     /SerialCloner_Show=True
                     /SerialCloner_Protect=True
                     /SerialCloner_Arrow=True
                     /SerialCloner_Desc=vntifkey="21" - label=Misc_Feature_1 - note="bom basis of mobility region from pBR322" - 7354..7494 \ 
     CDS             complement(4880..5071)
                     /label=rop_rop
                     /SerialCloner_Color=&hFF4500
                     /SerialCloner_Show=True
                     /SerialCloner_Protect=True
                     /SerialCloner_Arrow=True
                     /SerialCloner_Desc=codon_start=1 - gene="rop" - product="Rop protein, which maintains plasmids at low copy - number" - vntifkey="4" - label=rop - note="rop" - complement(7596..7787) \ 
     misc_feature    129..179
                     /label=insert from pBLAB032_6xHis-PreSci_pGGB.xdna
                     /SerialCloner_Color=&h84A4C0
                     /SerialCloner_Show=False
                     /SerialCloner_Protect=True
                     /SerialCloner_Arrow=True
                     /SerialCloner_Desc=note="Fragment extracted from pBLAB032_6xHis-PreSci_pGGB.xdna [51  nt] : (#Eco31I[261] / #Eco31I[328]) \ 
     misc_feature    184..914
                     /label=insert from pPDR016_meGFP_in pGGC_GSAGAG-Linker_noSTOP.txt.xdna
                     /SerialCloner_Color=&h84A4C0
                     /SerialCloner_Show=False
                     /SerialCloner_Protect=True
                     /SerialCloner_Arrow=True
                     /SerialCloner_Desc=note="Fragment extracted from pPDR016_meGFP_in pGGC_GSAGAG-Linker_noSTOP.txt.xdna [731  nt] : (#Eco31I[98] / #Eco31I[845]) \ 
     misc_feature    919..1598
                     /label=insert from pMLB042_PreSite-GSTinpGGD.txt.xdna
                     /SerialCloner_Color=&h84A4C0
                     /SerialCloner_Show=False
                     /SerialCloner_Protect=True
                     /SerialCloner_Arrow=True
                     /SerialCloner_Desc=note="Fragment extracted from pMLB042_PreSite-GSTinpGGD.txt.xdna [680  nt] : (#Eco31I[98] / #Eco31I[794]) \ 
     misc_feature    198..914
                     /label=meGFP
                     /SerialCloner_Color=&h1BF00F
                     /SerialCloner_Show=True
                     /SerialCloner_Protect=False
                     /SerialCloner_Arrow=True
     misc_feature    180..197
                     /label=GSAGAG-Linker
                     /SerialCloner_Color=&h800080
                     /SerialCloner_Show=True
                     /SerialCloner_Protect=False
                     /SerialCloner_Arrow=True
     rep_origin      3842..4470
                     /label=ColE1 origin
                     /SerialCloner_Color=&h4682B4
                     /SerialCloner_Show=True
                     /SerialCloner_Protect=False
                     /SerialCloner_Arrow=True
     rep_origin      3308..3748
                     /label=F1 ori
                     /SerialCloner_Color=&h4682B4
                     /SerialCloner_Show=True
                     /SerialCloner_Protect=False
                     /SerialCloner_Arrow=True
     rep_origin      complement(3298..3753)
                     /label=M13 origin
                     /SerialCloner_Color=&h4682B4
                     /SerialCloner_Show=True
                     /SerialCloner_Protect=False
                     /SerialCloner_Arrow=True
     CDS             1701..1769
                     /label=LacZ alpha
                     /SerialCloner_Color=&h6495ED
                     /SerialCloner_Show=True
                     /SerialCloner_Protect=False
                     /SerialCloner_Arrow=True
     misc_binding    35..57
                     /label=LacO_LacOperator repressed by LacI
                     /SerialCloner_Color=&h6495ED
                     /SerialCloner_Show=True
                     /SerialCloner_Protect=False
                     /SerialCloner_Arrow=True
     misc_feature    5647..6729
                     /label=LacI_Repressor for LacO
                     /SerialCloner_Color=&h0000FF
                     /SerialCloner_Show=True
                     /SerialCloner_Protect=False
                     /SerialCloner_Arrow=True
     promoter        3..32
                     /label=tac promoter_hybrig of trp and lac UV5 promoters
                     /SerialCloner_Color=&h4682B4
                     /SerialCloner_Show=True
                     /SerialCloner_Protect=False
                     /SerialCloner_Arrow=True
     terminator      1981..2024
                     /label=rrnB Terminator1
                     /SerialCloner_Color=&hFF8000
                     /SerialCloner_Show=False
                     /SerialCloner_Protect=False
                     /SerialCloner_Arrow=True
     terminator      2156..2183
                     /label=rrnB Terminator2
                     /SerialCloner_Color=&hFF8000
                     /SerialCloner_Show=False
                     /SerialCloner_Protect=False
                     /SerialCloner_Arrow=True
     misc_feature    5569..5646
                     /label=LacIq-Promoter_modified promoter for stronger expression of the LacI-Repressor
                     /SerialCloner_Color=&h0080FF
                     /SerialCloner_Show=True
                     /SerialCloner_Protect=False
                     /SerialCloner_Arrow=True
     misc_feature    6742..6763
                     /label=CAP binding Site_activates transcription cAMP dependent
                     /SerialCloner_Color=&h808000
                     /SerialCloner_Show=True
                     /SerialCloner_Protect=False
                     /SerialCloner_Arrow=True
     misc_feature    1858..2183
                     /label=rrnB-Terminator_BsaI-Mutated
                     /SerialCloner_Color=&h0080C0
                     /SerialCloner_Show=True
                     /SerialCloner_Protect=False
                     /SerialCloner_Arrow=True
     misc_feature    2357..3151
                     /label=KanR
                     /SerialCloner_Color=&h800000
                     /SerialCloner_Show=True
                     /SerialCloner_Protect=False
                     /SerialCloner_Arrow=True
     misc_feature    2205..2356
                     /label=Tn5-Transposon Promoter
                     /SerialCloner_Color=&h804040
                     /SerialCloner_Show=True
                     /SerialCloner_Protect=False
                     /SerialCloner_Arrow=True
     CDS             138..155
                     /label=6xHis
                     /SerialCloner_Color=&h008000
                     /SerialCloner_Show=True
                     /SerialCloner_Protect=False
                     /SerialCloner_Arrow=True
     CDS             156..179
                     /label=HRV3C_PreScission site
                     /SerialCloner_Color=&h008080
                     /SerialCloner_Show=True
                     /SerialCloner_Protect=False
                     /SerialCloner_Arrow=True
     CDS             921..944
                     /label=HRV3C_PreScission site
                     /SerialCloner_Color=&h008080
                     /SerialCloner_Show=True
                     /SerialCloner_Protect=False
                     /SerialCloner_Arrow=True
     CDS             945..1595
                     /label=GST tag
                     /SerialCloner_Color=&h008000
                     /SerialCloner_Show=True
                     /SerialCloner_Protect=False
                     /SerialCloner_Arrow=True
ORIGIN
        1 tgttgacaat taatcatcgg ctcgtataat gtgtggaatt gtgagcggat aacaatttca 
       61 cacaggaaac agccagtccg tttaggtgtt ttcacgagca cttcaccaac aaggaccata 
      121 gattaacaat gaaaatccat caccatcacc atcacctgga agtgctgttt cagggcccgg 
      181 gctcaGCAGG AGCGGGCATG GTGAGCAAGG GCGAGGAGCT GTTCACCGGG GTGGTGCCCA 
      241 TCCTGGTCGA GCTGGACGGC GACGTAAACG GCCACAAGTT CAGCGTGTCC GGCGAGGGCG 
      301 AGGGCGATGC CACCTACGGC AAGCTGACCC TGAAGTTCAT CTGCACCACC GGCAAGCTGC 
      361 CCGTGCCCTG GCCCACCCTC GTGACCACCC TGACCTACGG CGTGCAGTGC TTCAGCCGCT 
      421 ACCCCGACCA CATGAAGCAG CACGACTTCT TCAAGTCCGC CATGCCCGAA GGCTACGTCC 
      481 AGGAGCGCAC CATCTTCTTC AAGGACGACG GCAACTACAA GACCCGCGCC GAGGTGAAGT 
      541 TCGAGGGCGA CACCCTGGTG AACCGCATCG AGCTGAAGGG CATCGACTTC AAGGAGGACG 
      601 GCAACATCCT GGGGCACAAG CTGGAGTACA ACTACAACAG CCACAACGTC TATATCATGG 
      661 CCGACAAGCA GAAGAACGGC ATCAAGGTGA ACTTCAAGAT CCGCCACAAC ATCGAGGACG 
      721 GCAGCGTGCA GCTCGCCGAC CACTACCAGC AGAACACCCC CATCGGCGAC GGCCCCGTGC 
      781 TGCTGCCCGA CAACCACTAC CTGAgcacCC AGTCCaagCT GAGCAAAGAC CCCAACGAGA 
      841 AGCGCGATCA CATGGTCCTG CTGGAGTTCG TGACCGCCGC CGGGATCACT CTCGGCATGG 
      901 ACGAGCTGTA CAAGtcaggt ctggaagtgc tgtttcaggg cccgTCCCCT ATACTAGGTT 
      961 ATTGgaaaat taagggcctt gtgcaaccca ctcgacttct tttggaatat cttgaagaaa 
     1021 aatatgaaga gcatttgtat gagcgcgatg aaggtgataa atggcgaaac aaaaagtttg 
     1081 aattgggttt ggagtttccc aatcttcctt attatattga tggtgatgtt aaattaacac 
     1141 agtctatggc catcatacgt tatatagctg acaagcacaa catgttgggt ggttgtccaa 
     1201 aagagcgtgc agagatttca atgcttgaag gagcggtttt ggatattaga tacggtgttt 
     1261 cgagaattgc atatagtaaa gactttgaaa ctctcaaagt tgattttctt agcaagctac 
     1321 ctgaaatgct gaaaatgttc gaagatcgtt tatgtcataa aacatattta aatggtgatc 
     1381 atgtaaccca tcctgacttc atgttgtatg acgctcttga tgttgtttta tacatggacc 
     1441 caatgtgcct ggatgcgttc ccaaaattag tttgttttaa aaaacgtatt gaagctatcc 
     1501 cacaaattga taagtacttg aaatccagca agtatatagc atggcctttg cagggctggc 
     1561 aagccacgtt tggtgGTGGC GACCATCCTC CAAAAtgact gcatagcttg gcactggccg 
     1621 tcgttttaca acgtcgtgac tgggaaaacc ctggcgttac ccaacttaat cgccttgcag 
     1681 cacatccccc tttcgccagc tggcgtaata gcgaagaggc ccgcaccgat cgcccttccc 
     1741 aacagttgcg cagcctgaat ggcgaatggc agcttggctg ttttggcgga tgagataaga 
     1801 ttttcagcct gatacagatt aaatcagaac gcagaagcgg tctgataaaa cagaatttgc 
     1861 ctggcggcag tagcgcggtg gtcccacctg accccatgcc gaactcagaa gtgaaacgcc 
     1921 gtagcgccga tggtagtgtg gggatccccc atgcgagagt agggaactgc caggcatcaa 
     1981 ataaaacgaa aggctcagtc gaaagactgg gcctttcgtt ttatctgttg tttgtcggtg 
     2041 aacgctctcc tgagtaggac aaatccgccg ggagcggatt tgaacgttgc gaagcaacgg 
     2101 cccggagggt ggcgggcagg acgcccgcca taaactgcca ggcatcaaat taagcagaag 
     2161 gccatcctga cggatggcct ttttgcgttt ctacaaactc tggcttatac gccaactttg 
     2221 aaaacaactt tgaaaaagct gttttctggt atttaaggtt ttagaatgca aggaacagtg 
     2281 aattggagtt cgtcttgtta taattagctt cttggggtat ctttaaatac tgtagaaaag 
     2341 aggaaggaaa taataaatgg ctaaaatgag aatatcaccg gaattgaaaa aactgatcga 
     2401 aaaataccgc tgcgtaaaag atacggaagg aatgtctcct gctaaggtat ataagctggt 
     2461 gggagaaaat gaaaacctat atttaaaaat gacggacagc cggtataaag ggaccaccta 
     2521 tgatgtggaa cgggaaaagg acatgatgct atggctggaa ggaaagctgc ctgttccaaa 
     2581 ggtcctgcac tttgaacggc atgatggctg gagcaatctg ctcatgagtg aggccgatgg 
     2641 cgtcctttgc tcggaagagt atgaagatga acaaagccct gaaaagatta tcgagctgta 
     2701 tgcggagtgc atcaggctct ttcactccat cgacatatcg gattgtccct atacgaatag 
     2761 cttagacagc cgcttagccg aattggatta cttactgaat aacgatctgg ccgatgtgga 
     2821 ttgcgaaaac tgggaagaag acactccatt taaagatccg cgcgagctgt atgatttttt 
     2881 aaagacggaa aagcccgaag aggaacttgt cttttcccac ggcgacctgg gagacagcaa 
     2941 catctttgtg aaagatggca aagtaagtgg ctttattgat cttgggagaa gcggcagggc 
     3001 ggacaagtgg tatgacattg ccttctgcgt ccggtcgatc agggaggata tcggggaaga 
     3061 acagtatgtc gagctatttt ttgacttact ggggatcaag cctgattggg agaaaataaa 
     3121 atattatatt ttactggatg aattgtttta gtacctagaa tgcatgacca aaatccctta 
     3181 acgtgagttt tcgttccact gagcgaacaa gtttactcat atatacttta gattgattnn 
     3241 nnnnnnnnnn nnnnnnnnnn nnnnnnnnnn nnnnnnannn nnnnnnnnnn nnnnnnnnnn 
     3301 nnnnnnnnnn nnnnattttg ttaaaattcg cgttaaattt ttgttaaatc agctcatttt 
     3361 ttaaccaata ggccgaaatc ggcaaaatcc cttataaatc aaaagaatag cccgagatag 
     3421 ggtnnnnnnn nnnnnnnnnn nnnnnnnnnn nnnnnnnnnn aaagaacgtg gactccaacg 
     3481 tcaaaggnnn nnnnnnnnnn nnnnnnnnnn nnnnnnnnnn nnnnnnnnnn nnnnnnnnnn 
     3541 nnnnnnnnnn nnnnnnnnnn nnnnnnnnnn nnnnnnnnnn nnnnnnnnnn nnnnnnnnnn 
     3601 nnnnnnnnnn nnnnnnnnnn nnnnnnnngn nnnnnnnnnn nnnnnnnnnn nnnnnnnnnn 
     3661 nnnnnnnnnn nnnnnnnnnn nnnnnnnnnn nnnnnnnnnn nnnnnnnnnn nnnnnnnnnn 
     3721 nnnnnnnnnn nnnnnnnnnn nnnnnnnnnn nnnnaaagga tctaggtgaa gatccttttt 
     3781 gataatctca tgaccaaaat cccttaacgt gagttttcgt tccactgagc gtcagacccc 
     3841 gtagaaaaga tcaaaggatc ttcttgagat cctttttttc tgcgcgtaat ctgctgcttg 
     3901 caaacaaaaa aaccaccgct accagcggtg gtttgtttgc cggatcaaga gctaccaact 
     3961 ctttttccga aggtaactgg cttcagcaga gcgcagatac caaatactgt ccttctagtg 
     4021 tagccgtagt taggccacca cttcaagaac tctgtagcac cgcctacata cctcgctctg 
     4081 ctaatcctgt taccagtggc tgctgccagt ggcgataagt cgtgtcttac cgggttggac 
     4141 tcaagacgat agttaccgga taaggcgcag cggtcgggct gaacgggggg ttcgtgcaca 
     4201 cagcccagct tggagcgaac gacctacacc gaactgagat acctacagcg tgagctatga 
     4261 gaaagcgcca cgcttcccga agggagaaag gcggacaggt atccggtaag cggcagggtc 
     4321 ggaacaggag agcgcacgag ggagcttcca gggggaaacg cctggtatct ttatagtcct 
     4381 gtcgggtttc gccacctctg acttgagcgt cgatttttgt gatgctcgtc aggggggcgg 
     4441 agcctatgga aaaacgccag caacgcggcc tttttacggt tcctggcctt ttgctggcct 
     4501 tttgctcaca tgttctttcc tgcgttatcc cctgattctg tggataaccg tattaccgcc 
     4561 tttgagtgag ctgataccgc tcgccgcagc cgaacgaccg agcgcagcga gtcagtgagc 
     4621 gaggaagcgg aagagcgcct gatgcggtat tttctcctta cgcatctgtg cggtatttca 
     4681 caccgcatat ggtgcactct cagtacaatc tgctctgatg ccgcatagtt aagccagtat 
     4741 acactccgct atcgctacgt gactgggtca tggctgcgcc ccgacacccg ccaacacccg 
     4801 ctgacgcgcc ctgacgggct tgtctgctcc cggcatccgc ttacagacaa gctgtgaccg 
     4861 tctccgggag ctgcatgtgt cagaggtttt caccgtcatc accgaaacgc gcgaggcagc 
     4921 tgcggtaaag ctcatcagcg tggtcgtgca gcgattcaca gatgtctgcc tgttcatccg 
     4981 cgtccagctc gttgagtttc tccagaagcg ttaatgtctg gcttctgata aagcgggcca 
     5041 tgttaagggc ggttttttcc tgtttggtca cttgatgcct ccgtgtaagg gggaatttct 
     5101 gttcatgggg gtaatgatac cgatgaaacg agagaggatg ctcacgatac gggttactga 
     5161 tgatgaacat gcccggttac tggaacgttg tgagggtaaa caactggcgg tatggatgcg 
     5221 gcgggaccag agaaaaatca ctcagggtca atgccagcgc ttcgttaata cagatgtagg 
     5281 tgttccacag ggtagccagc agcatcctgc gatgcagatc cggaacataa tggtgcaggg 
     5341 cgctgacttc cgcgtttcca gactttacga aacacggaaa ccgaagacca ttcatgttgt 
     5401 tgctcaggtc gcagacgttt tgcagcagca gtcgcttcac gttcgctcgc gtatcggtga 
     5461 ttcattctgc taaccagtaa ggcaaccccg ccagcctagc cgggtcctca acgacaggag 
     5521 cacgatcatg cgcacccgtg gccaggaccc aacgctgccc gaaattccga caccatcgaa 
     5581 tggtgcaaaa cctttcgcgg tatggcatga tagcgcccgg aagagagtca attcagggtg 
     5641 gtgaatgtga aaccagtaac gttatacgat gtcgcagagt atgccggtgt ctcttatcag 
     5701 accgtttccc gcgtggtgaa ccaggccagc cacgtttctg cgaaaacgcg ggaaaaagtg 
     5761 gaagcggcga tggcggagct gaattacatt cccaaccgcg tggcacaaca actggcgggc 
     5821 aaacagtcgt tgctgattgg cgttgccacc tccagtctgg ccctgcacgc gccgtcgcaa 
     5881 attgtcgcgg cgattaaatc tcgcgccgat caactgggtg ccagcgtggt ggtgtcgatg 
     5941 gtagaacgaa gcggcgtcga agcctgtaaa gcggcggtgc acaatcttct cgcgcaacgc 
     6001 gtcagtgggc tgatcattaa ctatccgctg gatgaccagg atgccattgc tgtggaagct 
     6061 gcctgcacta atgttccggc gttatttctt gatgtctctg accagacacc catcaacagt 
     6121 attattttct cccatgaaga cggtacgcga ctgggcgtgg agcatctggt cgcattgggt 
     6181 caccagcaaa tcgcgctgtt agcgggccca ttaagttctg tctcggcgcg tctgcgtctg 
     6241 gctggctggc ataaatatct cactcgcaat caaattcagc cgatagcgga acgggaaggc 
     6301 gactggagtg ccatgtccgg ttttcaacaa accatgcaaa tgctgaatga gggcatcgtt 
     6361 cccactgcga tgctggttgc caacgatcag atggcgctgg gcgcaatgcg cgccattacc 
     6421 gagtccgggc tgcgcgttgg tgcggatatc tcggtagtgg gatacgacga taccgaagac 
     6481 agctcatgtt atatcccgcc gttaaccacc atcaaacagg attttcgcct gctggggcaa 
     6541 accagcgtgg accgcttgct gcaactctct cagggccagg cggtgaaggg caatcagctg 
     6601 ttgcccgtct cactggtgaa aagaaaaacc accctggcgc ccaatacgca aaccgcctct 
     6661 ccccgcgcgt tggccgattc attaatgcag ctggcacgac aggtttcccg actggaaagc 
     6721 gggcagtgag cgcaacgcaa ttaatgtgag ttagctcact cattaggcac aattctcatg 
     6781 tttgacagct tatcatcgac tgcacggtgc accaatgctt ctggcgtcag gcagccatcg 
     6841 gaagctgtgg tatggctgtg caggtcgtaa atcactgcat aattcgtgtc gctcaaggcg 
     6901 cactcccgtt ctggataatg ttttttgcgc cgacatcata acggttctgg caaatattct 
     6961 gaaatgagc
//
