# Supplementary material for: A GreenGate-compatible vector set for efficient protein purification from E. coli
Source: bioRxiv preprint, doi:10.64898/2026.06.12.731827, version 1 (2026-06-15)
Supplement: Supplemental File 2_Vectors [file 731827_file03.zip › LopezBueno_Plasmid_gb-files/pGGP013_8His-StrepII_msfGFP.gb]

LOCUS       pGGP013_8His-StrepII_msfGFP.xdna    6361 bp      DNA     circular   21.05.2026
DEFINITION  
ACCESSION   
VERSION     
SOURCE      
  ORGANISM  
COMMENT     Serial Cloner Genbank Format
COMMENT     SerialCloner_Type=DNA
COMMENT     SerialCloner_Comments=Ligation of : Ligation #3 [862  nt] : (Uncut 5'[0] / Uncut 3
            '[862]) to pGGP000_EColi Protein expression_pBLAEX000_KanR.t
            xt.xdna [5491  nt] : (#Eco31I[2966] / #Eco31I[1533])
COMMENT     SerialCloner_Ends=0,0,,0,
FEATURES             Location/Qualifiers
     misc_feature    238..947
                     /label=insert from PCR(pPDM309_STREP-II-msfGFP_in pGGB.txt.xdna)
                     /SerialCloner_Color=&h84A4C0
                     /SerialCloner_Show=False
                     /SerialCloner_Protect=True
                     /SerialCloner_Arrow=True
                     /SerialCloner_Desc=note="Fragment extracted from PCR(pPDM309_STREP-II-msfGFP_in pGGB.txt.xdna) [710  nt] : (#Eco31I[3] / #Eco31I[729]) \ 
     misc_feature    952..990
                     /label=insert from pPDR083_D-Decoy with STOPs in all Frames_pGGE.txt.xdna
                     /SerialCloner_Color=&h84A4C0
                     /SerialCloner_Show=False
                     /SerialCloner_Protect=True
                     /SerialCloner_Arrow=True
                     /SerialCloner_Desc=note="Fragment extracted from pPDR083_D-Decoy with STOPs in all Frames_pGGE.txt.xdna [39  nt] : (#Eco31I[98] / #Eco31I[153]) \ 
     misc_feature    995..124
                     /label=insert from pGGP000_EColi Protein expression_pBLAEX000_KanR.txt.xdna
                     /SerialCloner_Color=&h84A4C0
                     /SerialCloner_Show=False
                     /SerialCloner_Protect=True
                     /SerialCloner_Arrow=True
                     /SerialCloner_Desc=note="Fragment extracted from pGGP000_EColi Protein expression_pBLAEX000_KanR.txt.xdna [5491  nt] : (#Eco31I[2966] / #Eco31I[1533]) \ 
     misc_feature    4030..4170
                     /label=bom basis of mobility region from pBR322_Misc_Feature_1
                     /SerialCloner_Color=&hDC143C
                     /SerialCloner_Show=True
                     /SerialCloner_Protect=True
                     /SerialCloner_Arrow=True
                     /SerialCloner_Desc=vntifkey="21" - label=Misc_Feature_1 - note="bom basis of mobility region from pBR322" - 6012..6152 \ 
     CDS             complement(4272..4463)
                     /label=rop_rop
                     /SerialCloner_Color=&hFF4500
                     /SerialCloner_Show=True
                     /SerialCloner_Protect=True
                     /SerialCloner_Arrow=True
                     /SerialCloner_Desc=codon_start=1 - vntifkey="4" - label=rop - note="rop" - complement(6254..6445) \ 
     terminator      1373..1416
                     /label=rrnB Terminator1
                     /SerialCloner_Color=&hFF8000
                     /SerialCloner_Show=False
                     /SerialCloner_Protect=True
                     /SerialCloner_Arrow=True
     terminator      1548..1575
                     /label=rrnB Terminator2
                     /SerialCloner_Color=&hFF8000
                     /SerialCloner_Show=False
                     /SerialCloner_Protect=True
                     /SerialCloner_Arrow=True
     misc_feature    237..947
                     /label=msfGFP
                     /SerialCloner_Color=&h00FF00
                     /SerialCloner_Show=True
                     /SerialCloner_Protect=False
                     /SerialCloner_Arrow=True
     rep_origin      3234..3862
                     /label=ColE1 origin
                     /SerialCloner_Color=&h4682B4
                     /SerialCloner_Show=True
                     /SerialCloner_Protect=False
                     /SerialCloner_Arrow=True
     rep_origin      2700..3140
                     /label=F1 ori
                     /SerialCloner_Color=&h4682B4
                     /SerialCloner_Show=True
                     /SerialCloner_Protect=False
                     /SerialCloner_Arrow=True
     rep_origin      complement(2690..3145)
                     /label=M13 origin
                     /SerialCloner_Color=&h4682B4
                     /SerialCloner_Show=True
                     /SerialCloner_Protect=False
                     /SerialCloner_Arrow=True
     CDS             1093..1161
                     /label=LacZ alpha
                     /SerialCloner_Color=&h6495ED
                     /SerialCloner_Show=True
                     /SerialCloner_Protect=False
                     /SerialCloner_Arrow=True
     misc_binding    35..57
                     /label=LacO_LacOperator repressed by LacI
                     /SerialCloner_Color=&h6495ED
                     /SerialCloner_Show=True
                     /SerialCloner_Protect=False
                     /SerialCloner_Arrow=True
     misc_feature    5039..6121
                     /label=LacI_Repressor for LacO
                     /SerialCloner_Color=&h0000FF
                     /SerialCloner_Show=True
                     /SerialCloner_Protect=False
                     /SerialCloner_Arrow=True
     promoter        3..32
                     /label=tac promoter_hybrig of trp and lac UV5 promoters
                     /SerialCloner_Color=&h4682B4
                     /SerialCloner_Show=True
                     /SerialCloner_Protect=False
                     /SerialCloner_Arrow=True
     misc_feature    4961..5038
                     /label=LacIq-Promoter_modified promoter for stronger expression of the LacI-Repressor
                     /SerialCloner_Color=&h0080FF
                     /SerialCloner_Show=True
                     /SerialCloner_Protect=False
                     /SerialCloner_Arrow=True
     misc_feature    6134..6155
                     /label=CAP binding Site_activates transcription cAMP dependent
                     /SerialCloner_Color=&h808000
                     /SerialCloner_Show=True
                     /SerialCloner_Protect=False
                     /SerialCloner_Arrow=True
     misc_feature    1250..1575
                     /label=rrnB-Terminator_BsaI-Mutated
                     /SerialCloner_Color=&h0080C0
                     /SerialCloner_Show=True
                     /SerialCloner_Protect=False
                     /SerialCloner_Arrow=True
     misc_feature    1749..2543
                     /label=KanR
                     /SerialCloner_Color=&h800000
                     /SerialCloner_Show=True
                     /SerialCloner_Protect=False
                     /SerialCloner_Arrow=True
     misc_feature    1597..1748
                     /label=Tn5-Transposon Promoter
                     /SerialCloner_Color=&h804040
                     /SerialCloner_Show=True
                     /SerialCloner_Protect=False
                     /SerialCloner_Arrow=True
     misc_feature    952..990
                     /label=D-Decoy with STOPs
                     /SerialCloner_Color=&hFF8000
                     /SerialCloner_Show=True
                     /SerialCloner_Protect=False
                     /SerialCloner_Arrow=True
     CDS             177..200
                     /label=Strep tag II
                     /SerialCloner_Color=&h008000
                     /SerialCloner_Show=True
                     /SerialCloner_Protect=False
                     /SerialCloner_Arrow=True
     CDS             210..233
                     /label=HRV3C_PreScission site
                     /SerialCloner_Color=&h008080
                     /SerialCloner_Show=True
                     /SerialCloner_Protect=False
                     /SerialCloner_Arrow=True
     CDS             141..164
                     /label=8xHis
                     /SerialCloner_Color=&h008000
                     /SerialCloner_Show=True
                     /SerialCloner_Protect=False
                     /SerialCloner_Arrow=True
ORIGIN
        1 tgttgacaat taatcatcgg ctcgtataat gtgtggaatt gtgagcggat aacaatttca 
       61 cacaggaaac agccagtccg tttaggtgtt ttcacgagca cttcaccaac aaggaccata 
      121 gattaacaat gtctaaaggt CATCACCATC ACCATCACCA CCATggcggt agcgcaTGGA 
      181 GCCATCCGCA GTTTGAAAAA ggttctggaC TGGAAGTGCT GTTTCAGGGC CCGggctCAA 
      241 AAGGCGAAGA GCTGTTCACT GGCGTTGTTC CGATTCTGGT CGAACTGGAT GGTGATGTTA 
      301 ACGGCCACAA ATTCAGCGTC CGTGGGGAAG GCGAGGGTGA TGCTACAAAT GGCAAACTGA 
      361 CCCTGAAATT CATCTGTACC ACCGGGAAAC TGCCTGTTCC TTGGCCTACA CTGGTTACCA 
      421 CTCTGACCTA TGGCGTGCAA TGTTTTAGCC GCTATCCTGA TCACATGAAA CAGCACGATT 
      481 TCTTCAAAAG CGCTATGCCT GAAGGTTATG TCCAAGAGCG TACCATCAGC TTTAAAGACG 
      541 ATGGCACCTA TAAAACCCGT GCCGAGGTGA AATTCGAAGG TGATACCCTG GTCAACCGTA 
      601 TTGAACTGAA AGGGATCGAT TTCAAAGAGG ACGGCAACAT TCTGGGCCAT AAACTGGAGT 
      661 ATAACTTCAA CAGCCATAAC GTGTACATTA CCGCCGACAA ACAGAAAAAC GGGATCAAAG 
      721 CGAACTTCAA AATCCGCCAC AACGTGGAAG ATGGTTCCGT TCAGCTGGCA GATCATTATC 
      781 AGCAGAACAC CCCGATTGGA GATGGTCCTG TACTGCTGCC GGACAATCAc tatCTGAGCA 
      841 CCCAGTCAaa aCTGAGTAAA GACCCGAACG AAAAACGTGA CCACATGGTG CTGCTGGAGT 
      901 TTGTTACAGC GGCCGGTATT ACACATGGGA TGGACGAGCT GTATAAAtca ggttgaggat 
      961 ccTAGATAAC TAGTTACCGT AAtTggtacc ctgcatagct tggcactggc cgtcgtttta 
     1021 caacgtcgtg actgggaaaa ccctggcgtt acccaactta atcgccttgc agcacatccc 
     1081 cctttcgcca gctggcgtaa tagcgaagag gcccgcaccg atcgcccttc ccaacagttg 
     1141 cgcagcctga atggcgaatg gcagcttggc tgttttggcg gatgagataa gattttcagc 
     1201 ctgatacaga ttaaatcaga acgcagaagc ggtctgataa aacagaattt gcctggcggc 
     1261 agtagcgcgg tggtcccacc tgaccccatg ccgaactcag aagtgaaacg ccgtagcgcc 
     1321 gatggtagtg tggggatccc ccatgcgaga gtagggaact gccaggcatc aaataaaacg 
     1381 aaaggctcag tcgaaagact gggcctttcg ttttatctgt tgtttgtcgg tgaacgctct 
     1441 cctgagtagg acaaatccgc cgggagcgga tttgaacgtt gcgaagcaac ggcccggagg 
     1501 gtggcgggca ggacgcccgc cataaactgc caggcatcaa attaagcaga aggccatcct 
     1561 gacggatggc ctttttgcgt ttctacaaac tctggcttat acgccaactt tgaaaacaac 
     1621 tttgaaaaag ctgttttctg gtatttaagg ttttagaatg caaggaacag tgaattggag 
     1681 ttcgtcttgt tataattagc ttcttggggt atctttaaat actgtagaaa agaggaagga 
     1741 aataataaat ggctaaaatg agaatatcac cggaattgaa aaaactgatc gaaaaatacc 
     1801 gctgcgtaaa agatacggaa ggaatgtctc ctgctaaggt atataagctg gtgggagaaa 
     1861 atgaaaacct atatttaaaa atgacggaca gccggtataa agggaccacc tatgatgtgg 
     1921 aacgggaaaa ggacatgatg ctatggctgg aaggaaagct gcctgttcca aaggtcctgc 
     1981 actttgaacg gcatgatggc tggagcaatc tgctcatgag tgaggccgat ggcgtccttt 
     2041 gctcggaaga gtatgaagat gaacaaagcc ctgaaaagat tatcgagctg tatgcggagt 
     2101 gcatcaggct ctttcactcc atcgacatat cggattgtcc ctatacgaat agcttagaca 
     2161 gccgcttagc cgaattggat tacttactga ataacgatct ggccgatgtg gattgcgaaa 
     2221 actgggaaga agacactcca tttaaagatc cgcgcgagct gtatgatttt ttaaagacgg 
     2281 aaaagcccga agaggaactt gtcttttccc acggcgacct gggagacagc aacatctttg 
     2341 tgaaagatgg caaagtaagt ggctttattg atcttgggag aagcggcagg gcggacaagt 
     2401 ggtatgacat tgccttctgc gtccggtcga tcagggagga tatcggggaa gaacagtatg 
     2461 tcgagctatt ttttgactta ctggggatca agcctgattg ggagaaaata aaatattata 
     2521 ttttactgga tgaattgttt tagtacctag aatgcatgac caaaatccct taacgtgagt 
     2581 tttcgttcca ctgagcgaac aagtttactc atatatactt tagattgatt nnnnnnnnnn 
     2641 nnnnnnnnnn nnnnnnnnnn nnnnnnnnan nnnnnnnnnn nnnnnnnnnn nnnnnnnnnn 
     2701 nnnnnnattt tgttaaaatt cgcgttaaat ttttgttaaa tcagctcatt ttttaaccaa 
     2761 taggccgaaa tcggcaaaat cccttataaa tcaaaagaat agcccgagat agggtnnnnn 
     2821 nnnnnnnnnn nnnnnnnnnn nnnnnnnnnn nnaaagaacg tggactccaa cgtcaaaggn 
     2881 nnnnnnnnnn nnnnnnnnnn nnnnnnnnnn nnnnnnnnnn nnnnnnnnnn nnnnnnnnnn 
     2941 nnnnnnnnnn nnnnnnnnnn nnnnnnnnnn nnnnnnnnnn nnnnnnnnnn nnnnnnnnnn 
     3001 nnnnnnnnnn nnnnnnnnnn gnnnnnnnnn nnnnnnnnnn nnnnnnnnnn nnnnnnnnnn 
     3061 nnnnnnnnnn nnnnnnnnnn nnnnnnnnnn nnnnnnnnnn nnnnnnnnnn nnnnnnnnnn 
     3121 nnnnnnnnnn nnnnnnnnnn nnnnnnaaag gatctaggtg aagatccttt ttgataatct 
     3181 catgaccaaa atcccttaac gtgagttttc gttccactga gcgtcagacc ccgtagaaaa 
     3241 gatcaaagga tcttcttgag atcctttttt tctgcgcgta atctgctgct tgcaaacaaa 
     3301 aaaaccaccg ctaccagcgg tggtttgttt gccggatcaa gagctaccaa ctctttttcc 
     3361 gaaggtaact ggcttcagca gagcgcagat accaaatact gtccttctag tgtagccgta 
     3421 gttaggccac cacttcaaga actctgtagc accgcctaca tacctcgctc tgctaatcct 
     3481 gttaccagtg gctgctgcca gtggcgataa gtcgtgtctt accgggttgg actcaagacg 
     3541 atagttaccg gataaggcgc agcggtcggg ctgaacgggg ggttcgtgca cacagcccag 
     3601 cttggagcga acgacctaca ccgaactgag atacctacag cgtgagctat gagaaagcgc 
     3661 cacgcttccc gaagggagaa aggcggacag gtatccggta agcggcaggg tcggaacagg 
     3721 agagcgcacg agggagcttc cagggggaaa cgcctggtat ctttatagtc ctgtcgggtt 
     3781 tcgccacctc tgacttgagc gtcgattttt gtgatgctcg tcaggggggc ggagcctatg 
     3841 gaaaaacgcc agcaacgcgg cctttttacg gttcctggcc ttttgctggc cttttgctca 
     3901 catgttcttt cctgcgttat cccctgattc tgtggataac cgtattaccg cctttgagtg 
     3961 agctgatacc gctcgccgca gccgaacgac cgagcgcagc gagtcagtga gcgaggaagc 
     4021 ggaagagcgc ctgatgcggt attttctcct tacgcatctg tgcggtattt cacaccgcat 
     4081 atggtgcact ctcagtacaa tctgctctga tgccgcatag ttaagccagt atacactccg 
     4141 ctatcgctac gtgactgggt catggctgcg ccccgacacc cgccaacacc cgctgacgcg 
     4201 ccctgacggg cttgtctgct cccggcatcc gcttacagac aagctgtgac cgtctccggg 
     4261 agctgcatgt gtcagaggtt ttcaccgtca tcaccgaaac gcgcgaggca gctgcggtaa 
     4321 agctcatcag cgtggtcgtg cagcgattca cagatgtctg cctgttcatc cgcgtccagc 
     4381 tcgttgagtt tctccagaag cgttaatgtc tggcttctga taaagcgggc catgttaagg 
     4441 gcggtttttt cctgtttggt cacttgatgc ctccgtgtaa gggggaattt ctgttcatgg 
     4501 gggtaatgat accgatgaaa cgagagagga tgctcacgat acgggttact gatgatgaac 
     4561 atgcccggtt actggaacgt tgtgagggta aacaactggc ggtatggatg cggcgggacc 
     4621 agagaaaaat cactcagggt caatgccagc gcttcgttaa tacagatgta ggtgttccac 
     4681 agggtagcca gcagcatcct gcgatgcaga tccggaacat aatggtgcag ggcgctgact 
     4741 tccgcgtttc cagactttac gaaacacgga aaccgaagac cattcatgtt gttgctcagg 
     4801 tcgcagacgt tttgcagcag cagtcgcttc acgttcgctc gcgtatcggt gattcattct 
     4861 gctaaccagt aaggcaaccc cgccagccta gccgggtcct caacgacagg agcacgatca 
     4921 tgcgcacccg tggccaggac ccaacgctgc ccgaaattcc gacaccatcg aatggtgcaa 
     4981 aacctttcgc ggtatggcat gatagcgccc ggaagagagt caattcaggg tggtgaatgt 
     5041 gaaaccagta acgttatacg atgtcgcaga gtatgccggt gtctcttatc agaccgtttc 
     5101 ccgcgtggtg aaccaggcca gccacgtttc tgcgaaaacg cgggaaaaag tggaagcggc 
     5161 gatggcggag ctgaattaca ttcccaaccg cgtggcacaa caactggcgg gcaaacagtc 
     5221 gttgctgatt ggcgttgcca cctccagtct ggccctgcac gcgccgtcgc aaattgtcgc 
     5281 ggcgattaaa tctcgcgccg atcaactggg tgccagcgtg gtggtgtcga tggtagaacg 
     5341 aagcggcgtc gaagcctgta aagcggcggt gcacaatctt ctcgcgcaac gcgtcagtgg 
     5401 gctgatcatt aactatccgc tggatgacca ggatgccatt gctgtggaag ctgcctgcac 
     5461 taatgttccg gcgttatttc ttgatgtctc tgaccagaca cccatcaaca gtattatttt 
     5521 ctcccatgaa gacggtacgc gactgggcgt ggagcatctg gtcgcattgg gtcaccagca 
     5581 aatcgcgctg ttagcgggcc cattaagttc tgtctcggcg cgtctgcgtc tggctggctg 
     5641 gcataaatat ctcactcgca atcaaattca gccgatagcg gaacgggaag gcgactggag 
     5701 tgccatgtcc ggttttcaac aaaccatgca aatgctgaat gagggcatcg ttcccactgc 
     5761 gatgctggtt gccaacgatc agatggcgct gggcgcaatg cgcgccatta ccgagtccgg 
     5821 gctgcgcgtt ggtgcggata tctcggtagt gggatacgac gataccgaag acagctcatg 
     5881 ttatatcccg ccgttaacca ccatcaaaca ggattttcgc ctgctggggc aaaccagcgt 
     5941 ggaccgcttg ctgcaactct ctcagggcca ggcggtgaag ggcaatcagc tgttgcccgt 
     6001 ctcactggtg aaaagaaaaa ccaccctggc gcccaatacg caaaccgcct ctccccgcgc 
     6061 gttggccgat tcattaatgc agctggcacg acaggtttcc cgactggaaa gcgggcagtg 
     6121 agcgcaacgc aattaatgtg agttagctca ctcattaggc acaattctca tgtttgacag 
     6181 cttatcatcg actgcacggt gcaccaatgc ttctggcgtc aggcagccat cggaagctgt 
     6241 ggtatggctg tgcaggtcgt aaatcactgc ataattcgtg tcgctcaagg cgcactcccg 
     6301 ttctggataa tgttttttgc gccgacatca taacggttct ggcaaatatt ctgaaatgag 
     6361 c
//
