# Supplementary material for: A GreenGate-compatible vector set for efficient protein purification from E. coli
Source: bioRxiv preprint, doi:10.64898/2026.06.12.731827, version 1 (2026-06-15)
Supplement: Supplemental File 2_Vectors [file 731827_file03.zip › LopezBueno_Plasmid_gb-files/pGGP014_6His-GST-HPS_MpPRONE.gb]

LOCUS       pGGP014_6His-GST-HPS_MpPRONE.xdna    7387 bp      DNA     circular   21.05.2026
DEFINITION  
ACCESSION   
VERSION     
SOURCE      
  ORGANISM  
COMMENT     Serial Cloner Genbank Format
COMMENT     SerialCloner_Type=DNA
COMMENT     SerialCloner_Comments=Ligation of : Ligation #1 [7340  nt] : (Uncut 5'[0] / Uncut 
            3'[7340]) to pPDR083_D-Decoy with STOPs in all Frames_pGGE.t
            xt.xdna [39  nt] : (#BsaI[98] / #BsaI[153])
COMMENT     SerialCloner_Ends=0,0,,0,
FEATURES             Location/Qualifiers
     misc_feature    4934..5074
                     /label=bom basis of mobility region from pBR322_Misc_Feature_1
                     /SerialCloner_Color=&hDC143C
                     /SerialCloner_Show=True
                     /SerialCloner_Protect=True
                     /SerialCloner_Arrow=True
                     /SerialCloner_Desc=vntifkey="21" - label=Misc_Feature_1 - note="bom basis of mobility region from pBR322" - 6012..6152 \ 
     CDS             complement(5176..5367)
                     /label=rop_rop
                     /SerialCloner_Color=&hFF4500
                     /SerialCloner_Show=True
                     /SerialCloner_Protect=True
                     /SerialCloner_Arrow=True
                     /SerialCloner_Desc=codon_start=1 - vntifkey="4" - label=rop - note="rop" - complement(6254..6445) \ 
     terminator      2277..2320
                     /label=rrnB Terminator1
                     /SerialCloner_Color=&hFF8000
                     /SerialCloner_Show=False
                     /SerialCloner_Protect=True
                     /SerialCloner_Arrow=True
     terminator      2452..2479
                     /label=rrnB Terminator2
                     /SerialCloner_Color=&hFF8000
                     /SerialCloner_Show=False
                     /SerialCloner_Protect=True
                     /SerialCloner_Arrow=True
     misc_feature    7..723
                     /label=insert from pPDM306_6xHis-GST-PreSite_in pGGB.txt.xdna
                     /SerialCloner_Color=&h84A4C0
                     /SerialCloner_Show=False
                     /SerialCloner_Protect=True
                     /SerialCloner_Arrow=True
                     /SerialCloner_Desc=note="Fragment extracted from pPDM306_6xHis-GST-PreSite_in pGGB.txt.xdna [717  nt] : (#BsaI[98] / #BsaI[831]) \ 
     misc_feature    728..1851
                     /label=insert from pPDM292_MpROPGEF-PRONE_in pGGC.txt.xdna
                     /SerialCloner_Color=&h84A4C0
                     /SerialCloner_Show=False
                     /SerialCloner_Protect=True
                     /SerialCloner_Arrow=True
                     /SerialCloner_Desc=note="Fragment extracted from pPDM292_MpROPGEF-PRONE_in pGGC.txt.xdna [1124  nt] : (#BsaI[98] / #BsaI[1238]) \ 
     misc_feature    730..1851
                     /label=PRONE
                     /SerialCloner_Color=&h8080C0
                     /SerialCloner_Show=True
                     /SerialCloner_Protect=True
                     /SerialCloner_Arrow=True
                     /SerialCloner_Desc=note="direct strand translation"translation="SEVEMMKERFAKLLLGEDMSGGGKGVCTALAISNAITNLSASVFGELWRLEPLAPERRTMWRREMEWLLSVSDHVVELVPSWQTFPDGSSLEVMVSRPRSDLHVNLPALRKLDTMLLDSLENFHDTDFWYVDRGIAVADKDPRNVNRHPVQRQEEKWWLPTPKVPNTGLSEDTRKKLQYQRECTSQILKAAMAINGSVLSEMEAPEVYLE \ 
     misc_feature    1856..1894
                     /label=insert from pPDR083_D-Decoy with STOPs in all Frames_pGGE.txt.xdna
                     /SerialCloner_Color=&h84A4C0
                     /SerialCloner_Show=False
                     /SerialCloner_Protect=True
                     /SerialCloner_Arrow=True
                     /SerialCloner_Desc=note="Fragment extracted from pPDR083_D-Decoy with STOPs in all Frames_pGGE.txt.xdna [39  nt] : (#BsaI[98] / #BsaI[153]) \ 
     rep_origin      4138..4766
                     /label=ColE1 origin
                     /SerialCloner_Color=&h4682B4
                     /SerialCloner_Show=True
                     /SerialCloner_Protect=False
                     /SerialCloner_Arrow=True
     rep_origin      3604..4044
                     /label=F1 ori
                     /SerialCloner_Color=&h4682B4
                     /SerialCloner_Show=True
                     /SerialCloner_Protect=False
                     /SerialCloner_Arrow=True
     rep_origin      complement(3594..4049)
                     /label=M13 origin
                     /SerialCloner_Color=&h4682B4
                     /SerialCloner_Show=True
                     /SerialCloner_Protect=False
                     /SerialCloner_Arrow=True
     CDS             1997..2065
                     /label=LacZ alpha
                     /SerialCloner_Color=&h6495ED
                     /SerialCloner_Show=True
                     /SerialCloner_Protect=False
                     /SerialCloner_Arrow=True
     misc_binding    7300..7322
                     /label=LacO_LacOperator repressed by LacI
                     /SerialCloner_Color=&h6495ED
                     /SerialCloner_Show=True
                     /SerialCloner_Protect=False
                     /SerialCloner_Arrow=True
     misc_feature    5943..7025
                     /label=LacI_Repressor for LacO
                     /SerialCloner_Color=&h0000FF
                     /SerialCloner_Show=True
                     /SerialCloner_Protect=False
                     /SerialCloner_Arrow=True
     promoter        7268..7297
                     /label=tac promoter_hybrig of trp and lac UV5 promoters
                     /SerialCloner_Color=&h4682B4
                     /SerialCloner_Show=True
                     /SerialCloner_Protect=False
                     /SerialCloner_Arrow=True
     misc_feature    5865..5942
                     /label=LacIq-Promoter_modified promoter for stronger expression of the LacI-Repressor
                     /SerialCloner_Color=&h0080FF
                     /SerialCloner_Show=True
                     /SerialCloner_Protect=False
                     /SerialCloner_Arrow=True
     misc_feature    7038..7059
                     /label=CAP binding Site_activates transcription cAMP dependent
                     /SerialCloner_Color=&h808000
                     /SerialCloner_Show=True
                     /SerialCloner_Protect=False
                     /SerialCloner_Arrow=True
     misc_feature    2154..2479
                     /label=rrnB-Terminator_BsaI-Mutated
                     /SerialCloner_Color=&h0080C0
                     /SerialCloner_Show=True
                     /SerialCloner_Protect=False
                     /SerialCloner_Arrow=True
     misc_feature    2653..3447
                     /label=KanR
                     /SerialCloner_Color=&h800000
                     /SerialCloner_Show=True
                     /SerialCloner_Protect=False
                     /SerialCloner_Arrow=True
     misc_feature    2501..2652
                     /label=Tn5-Transposon Promoter
                     /SerialCloner_Color=&h804040
                     /SerialCloner_Show=True
                     /SerialCloner_Protect=False
                     /SerialCloner_Arrow=True
     misc_feature    1856..1894
                     /label=D-Decoy with STOPs
                     /SerialCloner_Color=&hFF8000
                     /SerialCloner_Show=True
                     /SerialCloner_Protect=False
                     /SerialCloner_Arrow=True
     CDS             16..33
                     /label=6xHis
                     /SerialCloner_Color=&h008000
                     /SerialCloner_Show=True
                     /SerialCloner_Protect=False
                     /SerialCloner_Arrow=True
     CDS             700..723
                     /label=HRV3C_PreScission site
                     /SerialCloner_Color=&h008080
                     /SerialCloner_Show=True
                     /SerialCloner_Protect=False
                     /SerialCloner_Arrow=True
     CDS             43..693
                     /label=GST tag
                     /SerialCloner_Color=&h008000
                     /SerialCloner_Show=True
                     /SerialCloner_Protect=False
                     /SerialCloner_Arrow=True
ORIGIN
        1 ttaacaATGA AAATCCATCA CCATCACCAT CACggctctg gttcccctat actaggttat 
       61 tggaaaatta agggccttgt gcaacccact cgacttcttt tggaatatct tgaagaaaaa 
      121 tatgaagagc atttgtatga gcgcgatgaa ggtgataaat ggcgaaacaa aaagtttgaa 
      181 ttgggtttgg agtttcccaa tcttccttat tatattgatg gtgatgttaa attaacacag 
      241 tctatggcca tcatacgtta tatagctgac aagcacaaca tgttgggtgg ttgtccaaaa 
      301 gagcgtgcag agatttcaat gcttgaagga gcggttttgg atattagata cggtgtttcg 
      361 agaattgcat atagtaaaga ctttgaaact ctcaaagttg attttcttag caagctacct 
      421 gaaatgctga aaatgttcga agatcgttta tgtcataaaa catatttaaa tggtgatcat 
      481 gtaacccatc ctgacttcat gttgtatgac gctcttgatg ttgttttata catggaccca 
      541 atgtgcctgg atgcgttccc aaaattagtt tgttttaaaa aacgtattga agctatccca 
      601 caaattgata agtacttgaa atccagcaag tatatagcat ggcctttgca gggctggcaa 
      661 gccacgtttg gtggtggcga ccatcctcca aaatcggatc tggaagttct gttccagggg 
      721 cccggctcaT CGGAGGTCGA AATGATGAAG GAGAGGTTCG CCAAGCTCCT ACTCGGCGAG 
      781 GACATGTCCG GCGGCGGAAA AGGAGTTTGT ACAGCCTTGG CaATCTCGAA TGCGATTACC 
      841 AATCTTTCAG CTTCCGTATT TGGAGAGcTG TGGAGGCTGG AGCCGCTAGC GCCGGAGAGG 
      901 AGGACAATGT GGCGTAGGGA AATGGAGTGG CTGCTGTCAG TCAGTGATCA TGTTGTCGAG 
      961 CTCGTGCCCT CTTGGCAAAC GTTCCCTGAC GGGAGTAGTC TTGAGGTTAT GGTCAGCAGA 
     1021 CCGCGCTCGG ATCTGCACGT CAATCTCCCG GCGCTGCGAA AGTTGGACAC CATGCTCCTC 
     1081 GACTCTCTGG AGAACTTCCA TGACACAGAC TTTTGGTATG TGGACCGAGG CATTGCTGTA 
     1141 GCGGATAAGG ATCCGAGAAA CGTGAACAGA CATCCCGTCC AACGCCAGGA GGAGAAGTGG 
     1201 TGGCTGCCCA CACCCAAGGT TCCAAACACC GGGCTCTCTG AAGACACGAG AAAGAAGCTG 
     1261 CAGTACCAAC GAGAGTGCAC GAGTCAAATT CTCAAGGCGG CCATGGCTAT CAATGGCTCC 
     1321 GTCCTGTCGG AGATGGAGGC TCCCGAAGTT TACTTGGAGT CTCTTCCCAA GAATGGGAAG 
     1381 ACCAGCCTCG GGAACACGAT ATACGCGAGC TTAGTGTCTG ATAACTTCAA TCCAGAAGCA 
     1441 GTTCTCAGCA CAGTAGATTT GTCAACTGAA CACTCTACTT TAGAAATAGC TAATCGCCTA 
     1501 GAAACAGCAA TTCTCGTTTG GAGAAGAAAG ATTCACAACA AAAGTAACCC GAACTTGGCC 
     1561 AACGCAAAGG ATCACAGGTT CGCCAAGTCT TCTTGGGGAA TGATGAAGGA TCTCGTTGGG 
     1621 GACGTGGACA AGCGCGAACT TATAGCAGAC AGAGCGGAAA CCATTTTGCT GATGTTGAAG 
     1681 CAGAAATTTC CAGGGCTGCC TCAAACAGCG TTGGACATGA ACAAAATTCA GTTTAACAAG 
     1741 GACGTTGGAC AATCGATTTT GGAGAGCTAT TCCCGCGTAT TGGAGAGCTT GGCGTTCAAC 
     1801 ATTCTTGCGC GCGTTGACGA TGTTCTGTAC GCAGATGACT TAGCCAGGCG Ttcaggttga 
     1861 ggatccTAGA TAACTAGTTA CCGTAAtTgg taccctgcat agcttggcac tggccgtcgt 
     1921 tttacaacgt cgtgactggg aaaaccctgg cgttacccaa cttaatcgcc ttgcagcaca 
     1981 tccccctttc gccagctggc gtaatagcga agaggcccgc accgatcgcc cttcccaaca 
     2041 gttgcgcagc ctgaatggcg aatggcagct tggctgtttt ggcggatgag ataagatttt 
     2101 cagcctgata cagattaaat cagaacgcag aagcggtctg ataaaacaga atttgcctgg 
     2161 cggcagtagc gcggtggtcc cacctgaccc catgccgaac tcagaagtga aacgccgtag 
     2221 cgccgatggt agtgtgggga tcccccatgc gagagtaggg aactgccagg catcaaataa 
     2281 aacgaaaggc tcagtcgaaa gactgggcct ttcgttttat ctgttgtttg tcggtgaacg 
     2341 ctctcctgag taggacaaat ccgccgggag cggatttgaa cgttgcgaag caacggcccg 
     2401 gagggtggcg ggcaggacgc ccgccataaa ctgccaggca tcaaattaag cagaaggcca 
     2461 tcctgacgga tggccttttt gcgtttctac aaactctggc ttatacgcca actttgaaaa 
     2521 caactttgaa aaagctgttt tctggtattt aaggttttag aatgcaagga acagtgaatt 
     2581 ggagttcgtc ttgttataat tagcttcttg gggtatcttt aaatactgta gaaaagagga 
     2641 aggaaataat aaatggctaa aatgagaata tcaccggaat tgaaaaaact gatcgaaaaa 
     2701 taccgctgcg taaaagatac ggaaggaatg tctcctgcta aggtatataa gctggtggga 
     2761 gaaaatgaaa acctatattt aaaaatgacg gacagccggt ataaagggac cacctatgat 
     2821 gtggaacggg aaaaggacat gatgctatgg ctggaaggaa agctgcctgt tccaaaggtc 
     2881 ctgcactttg aacggcatga tggctggagc aatctgctca tgagtgaggc cgatggcgtc 
     2941 ctttgctcgg aagagtatga agatgaacaa agccctgaaa agattatcga gctgtatgcg 
     3001 gagtgcatca ggctctttca ctccatcgac atatcggatt gtccctatac gaatagctta 
     3061 gacagccgct tagccgaatt ggattactta ctgaataacg atctggccga tgtggattgc 
     3121 gaaaactggg aagaagacac tccatttaaa gatccgcgcg agctgtatga ttttttaaag 
     3181 acggaaaagc ccgaagagga acttgtcttt tcccacggcg acctgggaga cagcaacatc 
     3241 tttgtgaaag atggcaaagt aagtggcttt attgatcttg ggagaagcgg cagggcggac 
     3301 aagtggtatg acattgcctt ctgcgtccgg tcgatcaggg aggatatcgg ggaagaacag 
     3361 tatgtcgagc tattttttga cttactgggg atcaagcctg attgggagaa aataaaatat 
     3421 tatattttac tggatgaatt gttttagtac ctagaatgca tgaccaaaat cccttaacgt 
     3481 gagttttcgt tccactgagc gaacaagttt actcatatat actttagatt gattnnnnnn 
     3541 nnnnnnnnnn nnnnnnnnnn nnnnnnnnnn nnannnnnnn nnnnnnnnnn nnnnnnnnnn 
     3601 nnnnnnnnnn attttgttaa aattcgcgtt aaatttttgt taaatcagct cattttttaa 
     3661 ccaataggcc gaaatcggca aaatccctta taaatcaaaa gaatagcccg agatagggtn 
     3721 nnnnnnnnnn nnnnnnnnnn nnnnnnnnnn nnnnnnaaag aacgtggact ccaacgtcaa 
     3781 aggnnnnnnn nnnnnnnnnn nnnnnnnnnn nnnnnnnnnn nnnnnnnnnn nnnnnnnnnn 
     3841 nnnnnnnnnn nnnnnnnnnn nnnnnnnnnn nnnnnnnnnn nnnnnnnnnn nnnnnnnnnn 
     3901 nnnnnnnnnn nnnnnnnnnn nnnngnnnnn nnnnnnnnnn nnnnnnnnnn nnnnnnnnnn 
     3961 nnnnnnnnnn nnnnnnnnnn nnnnnnnnnn nnnnnnnnnn nnnnnnnnnn nnnnnnnnnn 
     4021 nnnnnnnnnn nnnnnnnnnn nnnnnnnnnn aaaggatcta ggtgaagatc ctttttgata 
     4081 atctcatgac caaaatccct taacgtgagt tttcgttcca ctgagcgtca gaccccgtag 
     4141 aaaagatcaa aggatcttct tgagatcctt tttttctgcg cgtaatctgc tgcttgcaaa 
     4201 caaaaaaacc accgctacca gcggtggttt gtttgccgga tcaagagcta ccaactcttt 
     4261 ttccgaaggt aactggcttc agcagagcgc agataccaaa tactgtcctt ctagtgtagc 
     4321 cgtagttagg ccaccacttc aagaactctg tagcaccgcc tacatacctc gctctgctaa 
     4381 tcctgttacc agtggctgct gccagtggcg ataagtcgtg tcttaccggg ttggactcaa 
     4441 gacgatagtt accggataag gcgcagcggt cgggctgaac ggggggttcg tgcacacagc 
     4501 ccagcttgga gcgaacgacc tacaccgaac tgagatacct acagcgtgag ctatgagaaa 
     4561 gcgccacgct tcccgaaggg agaaaggcgg acaggtatcc ggtaagcggc agggtcggaa 
     4621 caggagagcg cacgagggag cttccagggg gaaacgcctg gtatctttat agtcctgtcg 
     4681 ggtttcgcca cctctgactt gagcgtcgat ttttgtgatg ctcgtcaggg gggcggagcc 
     4741 tatggaaaaa cgccagcaac gcggcctttt tacggttcct ggccttttgc tggccttttg 
     4801 ctcacatgtt ctttcctgcg ttatcccctg attctgtgga taaccgtatt accgcctttg 
     4861 agtgagctga taccgctcgc cgcagccgaa cgaccgagcg cagcgagtca gtgagcgagg 
     4921 aagcggaaga gcgcctgatg cggtattttc tccttacgca tctgtgcggt atttcacacc 
     4981 gcatatggtg cactctcagt acaatctgct ctgatgccgc atagttaagc cagtatacac 
     5041 tccgctatcg ctacgtgact gggtcatggc tgcgccccga cacccgccaa cacccgctga 
     5101 cgcgccctga cgggcttgtc tgctcccggc atccgcttac agacaagctg tgaccgtctc 
     5161 cgggagctgc atgtgtcaga ggttttcacc gtcatcaccg aaacgcgcga ggcagctgcg 
     5221 gtaaagctca tcagcgtggt cgtgcagcga ttcacagatg tctgcctgtt catccgcgtc 
     5281 cagctcgttg agtttctcca gaagcgttaa tgtctggctt ctgataaagc gggccatgtt 
     5341 aagggcggtt ttttcctgtt tggtcacttg atgcctccgt gtaaggggga atttctgttc 
     5401 atgggggtaa tgataccgat gaaacgagag aggatgctca cgatacgggt tactgatgat 
     5461 gaacatgccc ggttactgga acgttgtgag ggtaaacaac tggcggtatg gatgcggcgg 
     5521 gaccagagaa aaatcactca gggtcaatgc cagcgcttcg ttaatacaga tgtaggtgtt 
     5581 ccacagggta gccagcagca tcctgcgatg cagatccgga acataatggt gcagggcgct 
     5641 gacttccgcg tttccagact ttacgaaaca cggaaaccga agaccattca tgttgttgct 
     5701 caggtcgcag acgttttgca gcagcagtcg cttcacgttc gctcgcgtat cggtgattca 
     5761 ttctgctaac cagtaaggca accccgccag cctagccggg tcctcaacga caggagcacg 
     5821 atcatgcgca cccgtggcca ggacccaacg ctgcccgaaa ttccgacacc atcgaatggt 
     5881 gcaaaacctt tcgcggtatg gcatgatagc gcccggaaga gagtcaattc agggtggtga 
     5941 atgtgaaacc agtaacgtta tacgatgtcg cagagtatgc cggtgtctct tatcagaccg 
     6001 tttcccgcgt ggtgaaccag gccagccacg tttctgcgaa aacgcgggaa aaagtggaag 
     6061 cggcgatggc ggagctgaat tacattccca accgcgtggc acaacaactg gcgggcaaac 
     6121 agtcgttgct gattggcgtt gccacctcca gtctggccct gcacgcgccg tcgcaaattg 
     6181 tcgcggcgat taaatctcgc gccgatcaac tgggtgccag cgtggtggtg tcgatggtag 
     6241 aacgaagcgg cgtcgaagcc tgtaaagcgg cggtgcacaa tcttctcgcg caacgcgtca 
     6301 gtgggctgat cattaactat ccgctggatg accaggatgc cattgctgtg gaagctgcct 
     6361 gcactaatgt tccggcgtta tttcttgatg tctctgacca gacacccatc aacagtatta 
     6421 ttttctccca tgaagacggt acgcgactgg gcgtggagca tctggtcgca ttgggtcacc 
     6481 agcaaatcgc gctgttagcg ggcccattaa gttctgtctc ggcgcgtctg cgtctggctg 
     6541 gctggcataa atatctcact cgcaatcaaa ttcagccgat agcggaacgg gaaggcgact 
     6601 ggagtgccat gtccggtttt caacaaacca tgcaaatgct gaatgagggc atcgttccca 
     6661 ctgcgatgct ggttgccaac gatcagatgg cgctgggcgc aatgcgcgcc attaccgagt 
     6721 ccgggctgcg cgttggtgcg gatatctcgg tagtgggata cgacgatacc gaagacagct 
     6781 catgttatat cccgccgtta accaccatca aacaggattt tcgcctgctg gggcaaacca 
     6841 gcgtggaccg cttgctgcaa ctctctcagg gccaggcggt gaagggcaat cagctgttgc 
     6901 ccgtctcact ggtgaaaaga aaaaccaccc tggcgcccaa tacgcaaacc gcctctcccc 
     6961 gcgcgttggc cgattcatta atgcagctgg cacgacaggt ttcccgactg gaaagcgggc 
     7021 agtgagcgca acgcaattaa tgtgagttag ctcactcatt aggcacaatt ctcatgtttg 
     7081 acagcttatc atcgactgca cggtgcacca atgcttctgg cgtcaggcag ccatcggaag 
     7141 ctgtggtatg gctgtgcagg tcgtaaatca ctgcataatt cgtgtcgctc aaggcgcact 
     7201 cccgttctgg ataatgtttt ttgcgccgac atcataacgg ttctggcaaa tattctgaaa 
     7261 tgagctgttg acaattaatc atcggctcgt ataatgtgtg gaattgtgag cggataacaa 
     7321 tttcacacag gaaacagcca gtccgtttag gtgttttcac gagcacttca ccaacaagga 
     7381 ccataga
//
