# Supplementary material for: A GreenGate-compatible vector set for efficient protein purification from E. coli
Source: bioRxiv preprint, doi:10.64898/2026.06.12.731827, version 1 (2026-06-15)
Supplement: Supplemental File 2_Vectors [file 731827_file03.zip › LopezBueno_Plasmid_gb-files/pGGP015_6His-MBP-HPS_meGFP-3FLAG.gb]

LOCUS       pBlaP001_6XHis-MBP-GFP_3xFLAG.txt.xdna    7464 bp      DNA     circular   21.05.2026
DEFINITION  
ACCESSION   
VERSION     
SOURCE      
  ORGANISM  
COMMENT     Serial Cloner Genbank Format
COMMENT     SerialCloner_Type=Degen. DNA
COMMENT     SerialCloner_Comments=Ligation of : Ligation #1 [7379  nt] : (Uncut 5'[0] / Uncut 
            3'[7379]) to pBLAD043 3X FLAG tag.gb.xdna [77  nt] : (#Eco31
            I[95] / #Eco31I[188])
COMMENT     SerialCloner_Ends=0,0,,0,
FEATURES             Location/Qualifiers
     misc_feature    5133..5273
                     /label=bom basis of mobility region from pBR322_Misc_Feature_1
                     /SerialCloner_Color=&hDC143C
                     /SerialCloner_Show=True
                     /SerialCloner_Protect=True
                     /SerialCloner_Arrow=True
                     /SerialCloner_Desc=vntifkey="21" - label=Misc_Feature_1 - note="bom basis of mobility region from pBR322" - 6012..6152 \ 
     misc_feature    129..1277
                     /label=insert from pBLAB033_6xHis-MBP-PreScissionSite.txt.xdna
                     /SerialCloner_Color=&h84A4C0
                     /SerialCloner_Show=False
                     /SerialCloner_Protect=True
                     /SerialCloner_Arrow=True
                     /SerialCloner_Desc=note="Fragment extracted from pBLAB033_6xHis-MBP-PreScissionSite.txt.xdna [1149  nt] : (#Eco31I[66] / #Eco31I[1231]) \ 
     misc_feature    1282..2012
                     /label=insert from pPDR016_meGFP_in pGGC_GSAGAG-Linker_noSTOP.txt.xdna
                     /SerialCloner_Color=&h84A4C0
                     /SerialCloner_Show=False
                     /SerialCloner_Protect=True
                     /SerialCloner_Arrow=True
                     /SerialCloner_Desc=note="Fragment extracted from pPDR016_meGFP_in pGGC_GSAGAG-Linker_noSTOP.txt.xdna [731  nt] : (#Eco31I[98] / #Eco31I[845]) \ 
     misc_feature    2017..2093
                     /label=insert from pBLAD043 3X FLAG tag.gb.xdna
                     /SerialCloner_Color=&h84A4C0
                     /SerialCloner_Show=False
                     /SerialCloner_Protect=True
                     /SerialCloner_Arrow=True
                     /SerialCloner_Desc=note="Fragment extracted from pBLAD043 3X FLAG tag.gb.xdna [77  nt] : (#Eco31I[95] / #Eco31I[188]) \ 
     misc_feature    1296..2012
                     /label=meGFP
                     /SerialCloner_Color=&h1BF00F
                     /SerialCloner_Show=True
                     /SerialCloner_Protect=False
                     /SerialCloner_Arrow=True
     misc_feature    1278..1295
                     /label=GSAGAG-Linker
                     /SerialCloner_Color=&h800080
                     /SerialCloner_Show=True
                     /SerialCloner_Protect=False
                     /SerialCloner_Arrow=True
     rep_origin      4337..4965
                     /label=ColE1 origin
                     /SerialCloner_Color=&h4682B4
                     /SerialCloner_Show=True
                     /SerialCloner_Protect=False
                     /SerialCloner_Arrow=True
     rep_origin      3803..4243
                     /label=F1 ori
                     /SerialCloner_Color=&h4682B4
                     /SerialCloner_Show=True
                     /SerialCloner_Protect=False
                     /SerialCloner_Arrow=True
     rep_origin      complement(3793..4248)
                     /label=M13 origin
                     /SerialCloner_Color=&h4682B4
                     /SerialCloner_Show=True
                     /SerialCloner_Protect=False
                     /SerialCloner_Arrow=True
     CDS             2196..2264
                     /label=LacZ alpha
                     /SerialCloner_Color=&h6495ED
                     /SerialCloner_Show=True
                     /SerialCloner_Protect=False
                     /SerialCloner_Arrow=True
     misc_binding    35..57
                     /label=LacO_LacOperator repressed by LacI
                     /SerialCloner_Color=&h6495ED
                     /SerialCloner_Show=True
                     /SerialCloner_Protect=False
                     /SerialCloner_Arrow=True
     misc_feature    6142..7224
                     /label=LacI_Repressor for LacO
                     /SerialCloner_Color=&h0000FF
                     /SerialCloner_Show=True
                     /SerialCloner_Protect=False
                     /SerialCloner_Arrow=True
     promoter        3..32
                     /label=tac promoter_hybrig of trp and lac UV5 promoters
                     /SerialCloner_Color=&h4682B4
                     /SerialCloner_Show=True
                     /SerialCloner_Protect=False
                     /SerialCloner_Arrow=True
     terminator      2476..2519
                     /label=rrnB Terminator1
                     /SerialCloner_Color=&hFF8000
                     /SerialCloner_Show=True
                     /SerialCloner_Protect=False
                     /SerialCloner_Arrow=True
     terminator      2651..2678
                     /label=rrnB Terminator2
                     /SerialCloner_Color=&hFF8000
                     /SerialCloner_Show=True
                     /SerialCloner_Protect=False
                     /SerialCloner_Arrow=True
     misc_feature    6064..6141
                     /label=LacIq-Promoter_modified promoter for stronger expression of the LacI-Repressor
                     /SerialCloner_Color=&h0080FF
                     /SerialCloner_Show=True
                     /SerialCloner_Protect=False
                     /SerialCloner_Arrow=True
     misc_feature    7237..7258
                     /label=CAP binding Site_activates transcription cAMP dependent
                     /SerialCloner_Color=&h808000
                     /SerialCloner_Show=True
                     /SerialCloner_Protect=False
                     /SerialCloner_Arrow=True
     misc_feature    2353..2678
                     /label=rrnB-Terminator_BsaI-Mutated
                     /SerialCloner_Color=&h0080C0
                     /SerialCloner_Show=True
                     /SerialCloner_Protect=False
                     /SerialCloner_Arrow=True
     misc_feature    2852..3646
                     /label=KanR
                     /SerialCloner_Color=&h800000
                     /SerialCloner_Show=True
                     /SerialCloner_Protect=False
                     /SerialCloner_Arrow=True
     misc_feature    2700..2851
                     /label=Tn5-Transposon Promoter
                     /SerialCloner_Color=&h804040
                     /SerialCloner_Show=True
                     /SerialCloner_Protect=False
                     /SerialCloner_Arrow=True
     CDS             138..155
                     /label=6xHis
                     /SerialCloner_Color=&h008000
                     /SerialCloner_Show=True
                     /SerialCloner_Protect=False
                     /SerialCloner_Arrow=True
     CDS             2019..2042
                     /label=Flag tag
                     /SerialCloner_Color=&h008000
                     /SerialCloner_Show=True
                     /SerialCloner_Protect=False
                     /SerialCloner_Arrow=True
     CDS             2043..2066
                     /label=Flag tag
                     /SerialCloner_Color=&h008000
                     /SerialCloner_Show=True
                     /SerialCloner_Protect=False
                     /SerialCloner_Arrow=True
     CDS             2067..2090
                     /label=Flag tag
                     /SerialCloner_Color=&h008000
                     /SerialCloner_Show=True
                     /SerialCloner_Protect=False
                     /SerialCloner_Arrow=True
     CDS             1254..1277
                     /label=HRV3C_PreScission site
                     /SerialCloner_Color=&h008080
                     /SerialCloner_Show=True
                     /SerialCloner_Protect=False
                     /SerialCloner_Arrow=True
     misc_feature    156..1253
                     /label=MBP - MaltoseBindingProtein
                     /SerialCloner_Color=&h804000
                     /SerialCloner_Show=True
                     /SerialCloner_Protect=False
                     /SerialCloner_Arrow=True
ORIGIN
        1 tgttgacaat taatcatcgg ctcgtataat gtgtggaatt gtgagcggat aacaatttca 
       61 cacaggaaac agccagtccg tttaggtgtt ttcacgagca cttcaccaac aaggaccata 
      121 gattaacaat gAAAATCcat caccatcacc atcacgaaga aggtaaactg gtaatctgga 
      181 ttaacggcga taaaggctat aacggactcg ctgaagtcgg taagaaattc gagaaagata 
      241 ccggaattaa agtcaccgtt gagcatccgg ataaactgga agagaaattc ccacaggttg 
      301 cggcaactgg cgatggccct gacattatct tctgggcaca cgaccgcttt ggtggctacg 
      361 ctcaatctgg cctgttggct gaaatcaccc cggacaaagc gttccaggac aagctgtatc 
      421 cgtttacctg ggatgccgta cgttacaacg gcaagctgat tgcttacccg atcgctgttg 
      481 aagcgttatc gctgatttat aacaaagatc tgctgccgaa cccgccaaaa acctgggaag 
      541 agatcccggc gctggataaa gaactgaaag cgaaaggtaa gagcgcgctg atgttcaacc 
      601 tgcaagaacc gtacttcacc tggccgctga ttgctgctga cgggggttat gcgttcaagt 
      661 atgaaaacgg caagtacgac attaaagacg tgggcgtgga taacgctggc gcgaaagcgg 
      721 gtctgacctt cctggttgac ctgattaaaa acaaacacat gaatgcagac accgattact 
      781 ccatcgcaga agctgccttt aataaaggcg aaacagcgat gaccatcaac ggcccgtggg 
      841 catggtccaa catcgacacc agcaaagtga attatggtgt aacggtactg ccgaccttca 
      901 agggtcaacc atccaaaccg ttcgttggcg tgctgagcgc aggtattaac gccgccagtc 
      961 cgaacaaaga gctggcaaaa gagttcctcg aaaactatct gctgactgat gaaggtctgg 
     1021 aagcggttaa taaagacaaa ccgctgggtg ccgtagcgct gaagtcttac gaggaagagt 
     1081 tggcgaaaga tccacgtatt gccgccacca tggaaaacgc ccagaaaggt gaaatcatgc 
     1141 cgaacatccc gcagatgtcc gctttctggt atgccgtgcg tactgcggtg atcaacgccg 
     1201 ccagcggtcg tcagactgtc gatgaagccc tgaaagacgc gcagactaat tcgctggaag 
     1261 tgctgtttca gggcccgggc tcaGCAGGAG CGGGCATGGT GAGCAAGGGC GAGGAGCTGT 
     1321 TCACCGGGGT GGTGCCCATC CTGGTCGAGC TGGACGGCGA CGTAAACGGC CACAAGTTCA 
     1381 GCGTGTCCGG CGAGGGCGAG GGCGATGCCA CCTACGGCAA GCTGACCCTG AAGTTCATCT 
     1441 GCACCACCGG CAAGCTGCCC GTGCCCTGGC CCACCCTCGT GACCACCCTG ACCTACGGCG 
     1501 TGCAGTGCTT CAGCCGCTAC CCCGACCACA TGAAGCAGCA CGACTTCTTC AAGTCCGCCA 
     1561 TGCCCGAAGG CTACGTCCAG GAGCGCACCA TCTTCTTCAA GGACGACGGC AACTACAAGA 
     1621 CCCGCGCCGA GGTGAAGTTC GAGGGCGACA CCCTGGTGAA CCGCATCGAG CTGAAGGGCA 
     1681 TCGACTTCAA GGAGGACGGC AACATCCTGG GGCACAAGCT GGAGTACAAC TACAACAGCC 
     1741 ACAACGTCTA TATCATGGCC GACAAGCAGA AGAACGGCAT CAAGGTGAAC TTCAAGATCC 
     1801 GCCACAACAT CGAGGACGGC AGCGTGCAGC TCGCCGACCA CTACCAGCAG AACACCCCCA 
     1861 TCGGCGACGG CCCCGTGCTG CTGCCCGACA ACCACTACCT GAgcacCCAG TCCaagCTGA 
     1921 GCAAAGACCC CAACGAGAAG CGCGATCACA TGGTCCTGCT GGAGTTCGTG ACCGCCGCCG 
     1981 GGATCACTCT CGGCATGGAC GAGCTGTACA AGtcaggtga ctacaaagac gatgacgaca 
     2041 aggactacaa agacgatgac gacaaggact acaaagacga tgacgacaag tgactgcata 
     2101 gcttggcact ggccgtcgtt ttacaacgtc gtgactggga aaaccctggc gttacccaac 
     2161 ttaatcgcct tgcagcacat ccccctttcg ccagctggcg taatagcgaa gaggcccgca 
     2221 ccgatcgccc ttcccaacag ttgcgcagcc tgaatggcga atggcagctt ggctgttttg 
     2281 gcggatgaga taagattttc agcctgatac agattaaatc agaacgcaga agcggtctga 
     2341 taaaacagaa tttgcctggc ggcagtagcg cggtggtccc acctgacccc atgccgaact 
     2401 cagaagtgaa acgccgtagc gccgatggta gtgtggggat cccccatgcg agagtaggga 
     2461 actgccaggc atcaaataaa acgaaaggct cagtcgaaag actgggcctt tcgttttatc 
     2521 tgttgtttgt cggtgaacgc tctcctgagt aggacaaatc cgccgggagc ggatttgaac 
     2581 gttgcgaagc aacggcccgg agggtggcgg gcaggacgcc cgccataaac tgccaggcat 
     2641 caaattaagc agaaggccat cctgacggat ggcctttttg cgtttctaca aactctggct 
     2701 tatacgccaa ctttgaaaac aactttgaaa aagctgtttt ctggtattta aggttttaga 
     2761 atgcaaggaa cagtgaattg gagttcgtct tgttataatt agcttcttgg ggtatcttta 
     2821 aatactgtag aaaagaggaa ggaaataata aatggctaaa atgagaatat caccggaatt 
     2881 gaaaaaactg atcgaaaaat accgctgcgt aaaagatacg gaaggaatgt ctcctgctaa 
     2941 ggtatataag ctggtgggag aaaatgaaaa cctatattta aaaatgacgg acagccggta 
     3001 taaagggacc acctatgatg tggaacggga aaaggacatg atgctatggc tggaaggaaa 
     3061 gctgcctgtt ccaaaggtcc tgcactttga acggcatgat ggctggagca atctgctcat 
     3121 gagtgaggcc gatggcgtcc tttgctcgga agagtatgaa gatgaacaaa gccctgaaaa 
     3181 gattatcgag ctgtatgcgg agtgcatcag gctctttcac tccatcgaca tatcggattg 
     3241 tccctatacg aatagcttag acagccgctt agccgaattg gattacttac tgaataacga 
     3301 tctggccgat gtggattgcg aaaactggga agaagacact ccatttaaag atccgcgcga 
     3361 gctgtatgat tttttaaaga cggaaaagcc cgaagaggaa cttgtctttt cccacggcga 
     3421 cctgggagac agcaacatct ttgtgaaaga tggcaaagta agtggcttta ttgatcttgg 
     3481 gagaagcggc agggcggaca agtggtatga cattgccttc tgcgtccggt cgatcaggga 
     3541 ggatatcggg gaagaacagt atgtcgagct attttttgac ttactgggga tcaagcctga 
     3601 ttgggagaaa ataaaatatt atattttact ggatgaattg ttttagtacc tagaatgcat 
     3661 gaccaaaatc ccttaacgtg agttttcgtt ccactgagcg aacaagttta ctcatatata 
     3721 ctttagattg attnnnnnnn nnnnnnnnnn nnnnnnnnnn nnnnnnnnnn nannnnnnnn 
     3781 nnnnnnnnnn nnnnnnnnnn nnnnnnnnna ttttgttaaa attcgcgtta aatttttgtt 
     3841 aaatcagctc attttttaac caataggccg aaatcggcaa aatcccttat aaatcaaaag 
     3901 aatagcccga gatagggtnn nnnnnnnnnn nnnnnnnnnn nnnnnnnnnn nnnnnaaaga 
     3961 acgtggactc caacgtcaaa ggnnnnnnnn nnnnnnnnnn nnnnnnnnnn nnnnnnnnnn 
     4021 nnnnnnnnnn nnnnnnnnnn nnnnnnnnnn nnnnnnnnnn nnnnnnnnnn nnnnnnnnnn 
     4081 nnnnnnnnnn nnnnnnnnnn nnnnnnnnnn nnnnnnnnnn nnngnnnnnn nnnnnnnnnn 
     4141 nnnnnnnnnn nnnnnnnnnn nnnnnnnnnn nnnnnnnnnn nnnnnnnnnn nnnnnnnnnn 
     4201 nnnnnnnnnn nnnnnnnnnn nnnnnnnnnn nnnnnnnnnn nnnnnnnnna aaggatctag 
     4261 gtgaagatcc tttttgataa tctcatgacc aaaatccctt aacgtgagtt ttcgttccac 
     4321 tgagcgtcag accccgtaga aaagatcaaa ggatcttctt gagatccttt ttttctgcgc 
     4381 gtaatctgct gcttgcaaac aaaaaaacca ccgctaccag cggtggtttg tttgccggat 
     4441 caagagctac caactctttt tccgaaggta actggcttca gcagagcgca gataccaaat 
     4501 actgtccttc tagtgtagcc gtagttaggc caccacttca agaactctgt agcaccgcct 
     4561 acatacctcg ctctgctaat cctgttacca gtggctgctg ccagtggcga taagtcgtgt 
     4621 cttaccgggt tggactcaag acgatagtta ccggataagg cgcagcggtc gggctgaacg 
     4681 gggggttcgt gcacacagcc cagcttggag cgaacgacct acaccgaact gagataccta 
     4741 cagcgtgagc tatgagaaag cgccacgctt cccgaaggga gaaaggcgga caggtatccg 
     4801 gtaagcggca gggtcggaac aggagagcgc acgagggagc ttccaggggg aaacgcctgg 
     4861 tatctttata gtcctgtcgg gtttcgccac ctctgacttg agcgtcgatt tttgtgatgc 
     4921 tcgtcagggg ggcggagcct atggaaaaac gccagcaacg cggccttttt acggttcctg 
     4981 gccttttgct ggccttttgc tcacatgttc tttcctgcgt tatcccctga ttctgtggat 
     5041 aaccgtatta ccgcctttga gtgagctgat accgctcgcc gcagccgaac gaccgagcgc 
     5101 agcgagtcag tgagcgagga agcggaagag cgcctgatgc ggtattttct ccttacgcat 
     5161 ctgtgcggta tttcacaccg catatggtgc actctcagta caatctgctc tgatgccgca 
     5221 tagttaagcc agtatacact ccgctatcgc tacgtgactg ggtcatggct gcgccccgac 
     5281 acccgccaac acccgctgac gcgccctgac gggcttgtct gctcccggca tccgcttaca 
     5341 gacaagctgt gaccgtctcc gggagctgca tgtgtcagag gttttcaccg tcatcaccga 
     5401 aacgcgcgag gcagctgcgg taaagctcat cagcgtggtc gtgcagcgat tcacagatgt 
     5461 ctgcctgttc atccgcgtcc agctcgttga gtttctccag aagcgttaat gtctggcttc 
     5521 tgataaagcg ggccatgtta agggcggttt tttcctgttt ggtcacttga tgcctccgtg 
     5581 taagggggaa tttctgttca tgggggtaat gataccgatg aaacgagaga ggatgctcac 
     5641 gatacgggtt actgatgatg aacatgcccg gttactggaa cgttgtgagg gtaaacaact 
     5701 ggcggtatgg atgcggcggg accagagaaa aatcactcag ggtcaatgcc agcgcttcgt 
     5761 taatacagat gtaggtgttc cacagggtag ccagcagcat cctgcgatgc agatccggaa 
     5821 cataatggtg cagggcgctg acttccgcgt ttccagactt tacgaaacac ggaaaccgaa 
     5881 gaccattcat gttgttgctc aggtcgcaga cgttttgcag cagcagtcgc ttcacgttcg 
     5941 ctcgcgtatc ggtgattcat tctgctaacc agtaaggcaa ccccgccagc ctagccgggt 
     6001 cctcaacgac aggagcacga tcatgcgcac ccgtggccag gacccaacgc tgcccgaaat 
     6061 tccgacacca tcgaatggtg caaaaccttt cgcggtatgg catgatagcg cccggaagag 
     6121 agtcaattca gggtggtgaa tgtgaaacca gtaacgttat acgatgtcgc agagtatgcc 
     6181 ggtgtctctt atcagaccgt ttcccgcgtg gtgaaccagg ccagccacgt ttctgcgaaa 
     6241 acgcgggaaa aagtggaagc ggcgatggcg gagctgaatt acattcccaa ccgcgtggca 
     6301 caacaactgg cgggcaaaca gtcgttgctg attggcgttg ccacctccag tctggccctg 
     6361 cacgcgccgt cgcaaattgt cgcggcgatt aaatctcgcg ccgatcaact gggtgccagc 
     6421 gtggtggtgt cgatggtaga acgaagcggc gtcgaagcct gtaaagcggc ggtgcacaat 
     6481 cttctcgcgc aacgcgtcag tgggctgatc attaactatc cgctggatga ccaggatgcc 
     6541 attgctgtgg aagctgcctg cactaatgtt ccggcgttat ttcttgatgt ctctgaccag 
     6601 acacccatca acagtattat tttctcccat gaagacggta cgcgactggg cgtggagcat 
     6661 ctggtcgcat tgggtcacca gcaaatcgcg ctgttagcgg gcccattaag ttctgtctcg 
     6721 gcgcgtctgc gtctggctgg ctggcataaa tatctcactc gcaatcaaat tcagccgata 
     6781 gcggaacggg aaggcgactg gagtgccatg tccggttttc aacaaaccat gcaaatgctg 
     6841 aatgagggca tcgttcccac tgcgatgctg gttgccaacg atcagatggc gctgggcgca 
     6901 atgcgcgcca ttaccgagtc cgggctgcgc gttggtgcgg atatctcggt agtgggatac 
     6961 gacgataccg aagacagctc atgttatatc ccgccgttaa ccaccatcaa acaggatttt 
     7021 cgcctgctgg ggcaaaccag cgtggaccgc ttgctgcaac tctctcaggg ccaggcggtg 
     7081 aagggcaatc agctgttgcc cgtctcactg gtgaaaagaa aaaccaccct ggcgcccaat 
     7141 acgcaaaccg cctctccccg cgcgttggcc gattcattaa tgcagctggc acgacaggtt 
     7201 tcccgactgg aaagcgggca gtgagcgcaa cgcaattaat gtgagttagc tcactcatta 
     7261 ggcacaattc tcatgtttga cagcttatca tcgactgcac ggtgcaccaa tgcttctggc 
     7321 gtcaggcagc catcggaagc tgtggtatgg ctgtgcaggt cgtaaatcac tgcataattc 
     7381 gtgtcgctca aggcgcactc ccgttctgga taatgttttt tgcgccgaca tcataacggt 
     7441 tctggcaaat attctgaaat gagc
//
