# Supplementary material for: A GreenGate-compatible vector set for efficient protein purification from E. coli
Source: bioRxiv preprint, doi:10.64898/2026.06.12.731827, version 1 (2026-06-15)
Supplement: Supplemental File 2_Vectors [file 731827_file03.zip › LopezBueno_Plasmid_gb-files/pGGP016_6His-HPS-meGFP_3HA.gb]

LOCUS       pGGP016_6His-HPS-meGFP_3HA.xdna    6375 bp      DNA     circular   21.05.2026
DEFINITION  
ACCESSION   
VERSION     
SOURCE      
  ORGANISM  
COMMENT     Serial Cloner Genbank Format
COMMENT     SerialCloner_Type=Degen. DNA
COMMENT     SerialCloner_Comments=Ligation of : Ligation #3 [6281  nt] : (Uncut 5'[0] / Uncut 
            3'[6281]) to pBLAD044 3xHA Tag.gb.xdna [86  nt] : (#Eco31I[8
            6] / #Eco31I[188])
COMMENT     SerialCloner_Ends=0,0,,0,
FEATURES             Location/Qualifiers
     misc_feature    4044..4184
                     /label=bom basis of mobility region from pBR322_Misc_Feature_1
                     /SerialCloner_Color=&hDC143C
                     /SerialCloner_Show=True
                     /SerialCloner_Protect=True
                     /SerialCloner_Arrow=True
                     /SerialCloner_Desc=vntifkey="21" - label=Misc_Feature_1 - note="bom basis of mobility region from pBR322" - 6012..6152 \ 
     CDS             complement(4286..4477)
                     /label=rop_rop
                     /SerialCloner_Color=&hFF4500
                     /SerialCloner_Show=True
                     /SerialCloner_Protect=True
                     /SerialCloner_Arrow=True
                     /SerialCloner_Desc=codon_start=1 - vntifkey="4" - label=rop - note="rop" - complement(6254..6445) \ 
     misc_feature    129..179
                     /label=insert from pBLAB032_6xHis-PreScissionSite.xdna
                     /SerialCloner_Color=&h84A4C0
                     /SerialCloner_Show=False
                     /SerialCloner_Protect=True
                     /SerialCloner_Arrow=True
                     /SerialCloner_Desc=note="Fragment extracted from pBLAB032_6xHis-PreScissionSite.xdna [51  nt] : (#Eco31I[261] / #Eco31I[328]) \ 
     misc_feature    184..914
                     /label=insert from pPDR016_meGFP_in pGGC_GSAGAG-Linker_noSTOP.txt.xdna
                     /SerialCloner_Color=&h84A4C0
                     /SerialCloner_Show=False
                     /SerialCloner_Protect=True
                     /SerialCloner_Arrow=True
                     /SerialCloner_Desc=note="Fragment extracted from pPDR016_meGFP_in pGGC_GSAGAG-Linker_noSTOP.txt.xdna [731  nt] : (#Eco31I[98] / #Eco31I[845]) \ 
     misc_feature    919..1004
                     /label=insert from pBLAD044 3xHA Tag.gb.xdna
                     /SerialCloner_Color=&h84A4C0
                     /SerialCloner_Show=False
                     /SerialCloner_Protect=True
                     /SerialCloner_Arrow=True
                     /SerialCloner_Desc=note="Fragment extracted from pBLAD044 3xHA Tag.gb.xdna [86  nt] : (#Eco31I[86] / #Eco31I[188]) \ 
     misc_feature    198..914
                     /label=meGFP
                     /SerialCloner_Color=&h1BF00F
                     /SerialCloner_Show=True
                     /SerialCloner_Protect=False
                     /SerialCloner_Arrow=True
     misc_feature    180..197
                     /label=GSAGAG-Linker
                     /SerialCloner_Color=&h800080
                     /SerialCloner_Show=True
                     /SerialCloner_Protect=False
                     /SerialCloner_Arrow=True
     rep_origin      3248..3876
                     /label=ColE1 origin
                     /SerialCloner_Color=&h4682B4
                     /SerialCloner_Show=True
                     /SerialCloner_Protect=False
                     /SerialCloner_Arrow=True
     rep_origin      2714..3154
                     /label=F1 ori
                     /SerialCloner_Color=&h4682B4
                     /SerialCloner_Show=True
                     /SerialCloner_Protect=False
                     /SerialCloner_Arrow=True
     rep_origin      complement(2704..3159)
                     /label=M13 origin
                     /SerialCloner_Color=&h4682B4
                     /SerialCloner_Show=True
                     /SerialCloner_Protect=False
                     /SerialCloner_Arrow=True
     CDS             1107..1175
                     /label=LacZ alpha
                     /SerialCloner_Color=&h6495ED
                     /SerialCloner_Show=True
                     /SerialCloner_Protect=False
                     /SerialCloner_Arrow=True
     misc_binding    35..57
                     /label=LacO_LacOperator repressed by LacI
                     /SerialCloner_Color=&h6495ED
                     /SerialCloner_Show=True
                     /SerialCloner_Protect=False
                     /SerialCloner_Arrow=True
     misc_feature    5053..6135
                     /label=LacI_Repressor for LacO
                     /SerialCloner_Color=&h0000FF
                     /SerialCloner_Show=True
                     /SerialCloner_Protect=False
                     /SerialCloner_Arrow=True
     promoter        3..32
                     /label=tac promoter_hybrig of trp and lac UV5 promoters
                     /SerialCloner_Color=&h4682B4
                     /SerialCloner_Show=True
                     /SerialCloner_Protect=False
                     /SerialCloner_Arrow=True
     terminator      1387..1430
                     /label=rrnB Terminator1
                     /SerialCloner_Color=&hFF8000
                     /SerialCloner_Show=False
                     /SerialCloner_Protect=False
                     /SerialCloner_Arrow=True
     terminator      1562..1589
                     /label=rrnB Terminator2
                     /SerialCloner_Color=&hFF8000
                     /SerialCloner_Show=False
                     /SerialCloner_Protect=False
                     /SerialCloner_Arrow=True
     misc_feature    4975..5052
                     /label=LacIq-Promoter_modified promoter for stronger expression of the LacI-Repressor
                     /SerialCloner_Color=&h0080FF
                     /SerialCloner_Show=True
                     /SerialCloner_Protect=False
                     /SerialCloner_Arrow=True
     misc_feature    6148..6169
                     /label=CAP binding Site_activates transcription cAMP dependent
                     /SerialCloner_Color=&h808000
                     /SerialCloner_Show=True
                     /SerialCloner_Protect=False
                     /SerialCloner_Arrow=True
     misc_feature    1264..1589
                     /label=rrnB-Terminator_BsaI-Mutated
                     /SerialCloner_Color=&h0080C0
                     /SerialCloner_Show=True
                     /SerialCloner_Protect=False
                     /SerialCloner_Arrow=True
     misc_feature    1763..2557
                     /label=KanR
                     /SerialCloner_Color=&h800000
                     /SerialCloner_Show=True
                     /SerialCloner_Protect=False
                     /SerialCloner_Arrow=True
     misc_feature    1611..1762
                     /label=Tn5-Transposon Promoter
                     /SerialCloner_Color=&h804040
                     /SerialCloner_Show=True
                     /SerialCloner_Protect=False
                     /SerialCloner_Arrow=True
     CDS             138..155
                     /label=6xHis
                     /SerialCloner_Color=&h008000
                     /SerialCloner_Show=True
                     /SerialCloner_Protect=False
                     /SerialCloner_Arrow=True
     CDS             921..947
                     /label=HA tag
                     /SerialCloner_Color=&h008000
                     /SerialCloner_Show=True
                     /SerialCloner_Protect=False
                     /SerialCloner_Arrow=True
     CDS             948..974
                     /label=HA tag
                     /SerialCloner_Color=&h008000
                     /SerialCloner_Show=True
                     /SerialCloner_Protect=False
                     /SerialCloner_Arrow=True
     CDS             975..1001
                     /label=HA tag
                     /SerialCloner_Color=&h008000
                     /SerialCloner_Show=True
                     /SerialCloner_Protect=False
                     /SerialCloner_Arrow=True
     CDS             156..179
                     /label=HRV3C_PreScission site
                     /SerialCloner_Color=&h008080
                     /SerialCloner_Show=True
                     /SerialCloner_Protect=False
                     /SerialCloner_Arrow=True
ORIGIN
        1 tgttgacaat taatcatcgg ctcgtataat gtgtggaatt gtgagcggat aacaatttca 
       61 cacaggaaac agccagtccg tttaggtgtt ttcacgagca cttcaccaac aaggaccata 
      121 gattaacaat gaaaatccat caccatcacc atcacctgga agtgctgttt cagggcccgg 
      181 gctcaGCAGG AGCGGGCATG GTGAGCAAGG GCGAGGAGCT GTTCACCGGG GTGGTGCCCA 
      241 TCCTGGTCGA GCTGGACGGC GACGTAAACG GCCACAAGTT CAGCGTGTCC GGCGAGGGCG 
      301 AGGGCGATGC CACCTACGGC AAGCTGACCC TGAAGTTCAT CTGCACCACC GGCAAGCTGC 
      361 CCGTGCCCTG GCCCACCCTC GTGACCACCC TGACCTACGG CGTGCAGTGC TTCAGCCGCT 
      421 ACCCCGACCA CATGAAGCAG CACGACTTCT TCAAGTCCGC CATGCCCGAA GGCTACGTCC 
      481 AGGAGCGCAC CATCTTCTTC AAGGACGACG GCAACTACAA GACCCGCGCC GAGGTGAAGT 
      541 TCGAGGGCGA CACCCTGGTG AACCGCATCG AGCTGAAGGG CATCGACTTC AAGGAGGACG 
      601 GCAACATCCT GGGGCACAAG CTGGAGTACA ACTACAACAG CCACAACGTC TATATCATGG 
      661 CCGACAAGCA GAAGAACGGC ATCAAGGTGA ACTTCAAGAT CCGCCACAAC ATCGAGGACG 
      721 GCAGCGTGCA GCTCGCCGAC CACTACCAGC AGAACACCCC CATCGGCGAC GGCCCCGTGC 
      781 TGCTGCCCGA CAACCACTAC CTGAgcacCC AGTCCaagCT GAGCAAAGAC CCCAACGAGA 
      841 AGCGCGATCA CATGGTCCTG CTGGAGTTCG TGACCGCCGC CGGGATCACT CTCGGCATGG 
      901 ACGAGCTGTA CAAGtcaggt tacccatacg atgttccaga ttacgcttac ccatacgatg 
      961 ttccagatta cgcttaccca tacgatgttc cagattacgc ttgactgcat agcttggcac 
     1021 tggccgtcgt tttacaacgt cgtgactggg aaaaccctgg cgttacccaa cttaatcgcc 
     1081 ttgcagcaca tccccctttc gccagctggc gtaatagcga agaggcccgc accgatcgcc 
     1141 cttcccaaca gttgcgcagc ctgaatggcg aatggcagct tggctgtttt ggcggatgag 
     1201 ataagatttt cagcctgata cagattaaat cagaacgcag aagcggtctg ataaaacaga 
     1261 atttgcctgg cggcagtagc gcggtggtcc cacctgaccc catgccgaac tcagaagtga 
     1321 aacgccgtag cgccgatggt agtgtgggga tcccccatgc gagagtaggg aactgccagg 
     1381 catcaaataa aacgaaaggc tcagtcgaaa gactgggcct ttcgttttat ctgttgtttg 
     1441 tcggtgaacg ctctcctgag taggacaaat ccgccgggag cggatttgaa cgttgcgaag 
     1501 caacggcccg gagggtggcg ggcaggacgc ccgccataaa ctgccaggca tcaaattaag 
     1561 cagaaggcca tcctgacgga tggccttttt gcgtttctac aaactctggc ttatacgcca 
     1621 actttgaaaa caactttgaa aaagctgttt tctggtattt aaggttttag aatgcaagga 
     1681 acagtgaatt ggagttcgtc ttgttataat tagcttcttg gggtatcttt aaatactgta 
     1741 gaaaagagga aggaaataat aaatggctaa aatgagaata tcaccggaat tgaaaaaact 
     1801 gatcgaaaaa taccgctgcg taaaagatac ggaaggaatg tctcctgcta aggtatataa 
     1861 gctggtggga gaaaatgaaa acctatattt aaaaatgacg gacagccggt ataaagggac 
     1921 cacctatgat gtggaacggg aaaaggacat gatgctatgg ctggaaggaa agctgcctgt 
     1981 tccaaaggtc ctgcactttg aacggcatga tggctggagc aatctgctca tgagtgaggc 
     2041 cgatggcgtc ctttgctcgg aagagtatga agatgaacaa agccctgaaa agattatcga 
     2101 gctgtatgcg gagtgcatca ggctctttca ctccatcgac atatcggatt gtccctatac 
     2161 gaatagctta gacagccgct tagccgaatt ggattactta ctgaataacg atctggccga 
     2221 tgtggattgc gaaaactggg aagaagacac tccatttaaa gatccgcgcg agctgtatga 
     2281 ttttttaaag acggaaaagc ccgaagagga acttgtcttt tcccacggcg acctgggaga 
     2341 cagcaacatc tttgtgaaag atggcaaagt aagtggcttt attgatcttg ggagaagcgg 
     2401 cagggcggac aagtggtatg acattgcctt ctgcgtccgg tcgatcaggg aggatatcgg 
     2461 ggaagaacag tatgtcgagc tattttttga cttactgggg atcaagcctg attgggagaa 
     2521 aataaaatat tatattttac tggatgaatt gttttagtac ctagaatgca tgaccaaaat 
     2581 cccttaacgt gagttttcgt tccactgagc gaacaagttt actcatatat actttagatt 
     2641 gattnnnnnn nnnnnnnnnn nnnnnnnnnn nnnnnnnnnn nnannnnnnn nnnnnnnnnn 
     2701 nnnnnnnnnn nnnnnnnnnn attttgttaa aattcgcgtt aaatttttgt taaatcagct 
     2761 cattttttaa ccaataggcc gaaatcggca aaatccctta taaatcaaaa gaatagcccg 
     2821 agatagggtn nnnnnnnnnn nnnnnnnnnn nnnnnnnnnn nnnnnnaaag aacgtggact 
     2881 ccaacgtcaa aggnnnnnnn nnnnnnnnnn nnnnnnnnnn nnnnnnnnnn nnnnnnnnnn 
     2941 nnnnnnnnnn nnnnnnnnnn nnnnnnnnnn nnnnnnnnnn nnnnnnnnnn nnnnnnnnnn 
     3001 nnnnnnnnnn nnnnnnnnnn nnnnnnnnnn nnnngnnnnn nnnnnnnnnn nnnnnnnnnn 
     3061 nnnnnnnnnn nnnnnnnnnn nnnnnnnnnn nnnnnnnnnn nnnnnnnnnn nnnnnnnnnn 
     3121 nnnnnnnnnn nnnnnnnnnn nnnnnnnnnn nnnnnnnnnn aaaggatcta ggtgaagatc 
     3181 ctttttgata atctcatgac caaaatccct taacgtgagt tttcgttcca ctgagcgtca 
     3241 gaccccgtag aaaagatcaa aggatcttct tgagatcctt tttttctgcg cgtaatctgc 
     3301 tgcttgcaaa caaaaaaacc accgctacca gcggtggttt gtttgccgga tcaagagcta 
     3361 ccaactcttt ttccgaaggt aactggcttc agcagagcgc agataccaaa tactgtcctt 
     3421 ctagtgtagc cgtagttagg ccaccacttc aagaactctg tagcaccgcc tacatacctc 
     3481 gctctgctaa tcctgttacc agtggctgct gccagtggcg ataagtcgtg tcttaccggg 
     3541 ttggactcaa gacgatagtt accggataag gcgcagcggt cgggctgaac ggggggttcg 
     3601 tgcacacagc ccagcttgga gcgaacgacc tacaccgaac tgagatacct acagcgtgag 
     3661 ctatgagaaa gcgccacgct tcccgaaggg agaaaggcgg acaggtatcc ggtaagcggc 
     3721 agggtcggaa caggagagcg cacgagggag cttccagggg gaaacgcctg gtatctttat 
     3781 agtcctgtcg ggtttcgcca cctctgactt gagcgtcgat ttttgtgatg ctcgtcaggg 
     3841 gggcggagcc tatggaaaaa cgccagcaac gcggcctttt tacggttcct ggccttttgc 
     3901 tggccttttg ctcacatgtt ctttcctgcg ttatcccctg attctgtgga taaccgtatt 
     3961 accgcctttg agtgagctga taccgctcgc cgcagccgaa cgaccgagcg cagcgagtca 
     4021 gtgagcgagg aagcggaaga gcgcctgatg cggtattttc tccttacgca tctgtgcggt 
     4081 atttcacacc gcatatggtg cactctcagt acaatctgct ctgatgccgc atagttaagc 
     4141 cagtatacac tccgctatcg ctacgtgact gggtcatggc tgcgccccga cacccgccaa 
     4201 cacccgctga cgcgccctga cgggcttgtc tgctcccggc atccgcttac agacaagctg 
     4261 tgaccgtctc cgggagctgc atgtgtcaga ggttttcacc gtcatcaccg aaacgcgcga 
     4321 ggcagctgcg gtaaagctca tcagcgtggt cgtgcagcga ttcacagatg tctgcctgtt 
     4381 catccgcgtc cagctcgttg agtttctcca gaagcgttaa tgtctggctt ctgataaagc 
     4441 gggccatgtt aagggcggtt ttttcctgtt tggtcacttg atgcctccgt gtaaggggga 
     4501 atttctgttc atgggggtaa tgataccgat gaaacgagag aggatgctca cgatacgggt 
     4561 tactgatgat gaacatgccc ggttactgga acgttgtgag ggtaaacaac tggcggtatg 
     4621 gatgcggcgg gaccagagaa aaatcactca gggtcaatgc cagcgcttcg ttaatacaga 
     4681 tgtaggtgtt ccacagggta gccagcagca tcctgcgatg cagatccgga acataatggt 
     4741 gcagggcgct gacttccgcg tttccagact ttacgaaaca cggaaaccga agaccattca 
     4801 tgttgttgct caggtcgcag acgttttgca gcagcagtcg cttcacgttc gctcgcgtat 
     4861 cggtgattca ttctgctaac cagtaaggca accccgccag cctagccggg tcctcaacga 
     4921 caggagcacg atcatgcgca cccgtggcca ggacccaacg ctgcccgaaa ttccgacacc 
     4981 atcgaatggt gcaaaacctt tcgcggtatg gcatgatagc gcccggaaga gagtcaattc 
     5041 agggtggtga atgtgaaacc agtaacgtta tacgatgtcg cagagtatgc cggtgtctct 
     5101 tatcagaccg tttcccgcgt ggtgaaccag gccagccacg tttctgcgaa aacgcgggaa 
     5161 aaagtggaag cggcgatggc ggagctgaat tacattccca accgcgtggc acaacaactg 
     5221 gcgggcaaac agtcgttgct gattggcgtt gccacctcca gtctggccct gcacgcgccg 
     5281 tcgcaaattg tcgcggcgat taaatctcgc gccgatcaac tgggtgccag cgtggtggtg 
     5341 tcgatggtag aacgaagcgg cgtcgaagcc tgtaaagcgg cggtgcacaa tcttctcgcg 
     5401 caacgcgtca gtgggctgat cattaactat ccgctggatg accaggatgc cattgctgtg 
     5461 gaagctgcct gcactaatgt tccggcgtta tttcttgatg tctctgacca gacacccatc 
     5521 aacagtatta ttttctccca tgaagacggt acgcgactgg gcgtggagca tctggtcgca 
     5581 ttgggtcacc agcaaatcgc gctgttagcg ggcccattaa gttctgtctc ggcgcgtctg 
     5641 cgtctggctg gctggcataa atatctcact cgcaatcaaa ttcagccgat agcggaacgg 
     5701 gaaggcgact ggagtgccat gtccggtttt caacaaacca tgcaaatgct gaatgagggc 
     5761 atcgttccca ctgcgatgct ggttgccaac gatcagatgg cgctgggcgc aatgcgcgcc 
     5821 attaccgagt ccgggctgcg cgttggtgcg gatatctcgg tagtgggata cgacgatacc 
     5881 gaagacagct catgttatat cccgccgtta accaccatca aacaggattt tcgcctgctg 
     5941 gggcaaacca gcgtggaccg cttgctgcaa ctctctcagg gccaggcggt gaagggcaat 
     6001 cagctgttgc ccgtctcact ggtgaaaaga aaaaccaccc tggcgcccaa tacgcaaacc 
     6061 gcctctcccc gcgcgttggc cgattcatta atgcagctgg cacgacaggt ttcccgactg 
     6121 gaaagcgggc agtgagcgca acgcaattaa tgtgagttag ctcactcatt aggcacaatt 
     6181 ctcatgtttg acagcttatc atcgactgca cggtgcacca atgcttctgg cgtcaggcag 
     6241 ccatcggaag ctgtggtatg gctgtgcagg tcgtaaatca ctgcataatt cgtgtcgctc 
     6301 aaggcgcact cccgttctgg ataatgtttt ttgcgccgac atcataacgg ttctggcaaa 
     6361 tattctgaaa tgagc
//
