# Supplementary material for: A GreenGate-compatible vector set for efficient protein purification from E. coli
Source: bioRxiv preprint, doi:10.64898/2026.06.12.731827, version 1 (2026-06-15)
Supplement: Supplemental File 2_Vectors [file 731827_file03.zip › LopezBueno_Plasmid_gb-files/pGGP017_FLAG-meGFP_HPS-MBP-6His.gb]

LOCUS       pGGP017_FLAG-meGFP_HPS-MBP-6His.xdna    7413 bp      DNA     circular   21.05.2026
DEFINITION  
ACCESSION   
VERSION     
SOURCE      
  ORGANISM  
COMMENT     Serial Cloner Genbank Format
COMMENT     SerialCloner_Type=Degen. DNA
COMMENT     SerialCloner_Comments=Ligation of : Ligation #3 [6257  nt] : (Uncut 5'[0] / Uncut 
            3'[6257]) to pBLAD041_HPS-MBP-6xHis_pGGD.xdna [1148  nt] : (
            #BsaI[66] / #BsaI[1230])
COMMENT     SerialCloner_Ends=0,0,,0,
FEATURES             Location/Qualifiers
     misc_feature    5082..5222
                     /label=bom basis of mobility region from pBR322_Misc_Feature_1
                     /SerialCloner_Color=&hDC143C
                     /SerialCloner_Show=True
                     /SerialCloner_Protect=True
                     /SerialCloner_Arrow=True
                     /SerialCloner_Desc=vntifkey="21" - label=Misc_Feature_1 - note="bom basis of mobility region from pBR322" - 7354..7494 \ 
     CDS             complement(5324..5515)
                     /label=rop_rop
                     /SerialCloner_Color=&hFF4500
                     /SerialCloner_Show=True
                     /SerialCloner_Protect=True
                     /SerialCloner_Arrow=True
                     /SerialCloner_Desc=codon_start=1 - gene="rop" - product="Rop protein, which maintains plasmids at low copy - number" - vntifkey="4" - label=rop - note="rop" - complement(7596..7787) \ 
     misc_feature    129..155
                     /label=insert from pBLAB035_FLAG_pGGB.xdna
                     /SerialCloner_Color=&h84A4C0
                     /SerialCloner_Show=False
                     /SerialCloner_Protect=True
                     /SerialCloner_Arrow=True
                     /SerialCloner_Desc=note="Fragment extracted from pBLAB035_FLAG_pGGB.xdna [27  nt] : (#Eco31I[222] / #Eco31I[265]) \ 
     misc_feature    160..890
                     /label=insert from pPDR016_meGFP_in pGGC_GSAGAG-Linker_noSTOP.txt.xdna
                     /SerialCloner_Color=&h84A4C0
                     /SerialCloner_Show=False
                     /SerialCloner_Protect=True
                     /SerialCloner_Arrow=True
                     /SerialCloner_Desc=note="Fragment extracted from pPDR016_meGFP_in pGGC_GSAGAG-Linker_noSTOP.txt.xdna [731  nt] : (#Eco31I[98] / #BsaI[845]) \ 
     misc_feature    895..2042
                     /label=insert from pBLAD041_HPS-MBP-6xHis_pGGD.xdna
                     /SerialCloner_Color=&h84A4C0
                     /SerialCloner_Show=False
                     /SerialCloner_Protect=True
                     /SerialCloner_Arrow=True
                     /SerialCloner_Desc=note="Fragment extracted from pBLAD041_HPS-MBP-6xHis_pGGD.xdna [1148  nt] : (#BsaI[66] / #BsaI[1230]) \ 
     misc_feature    174..890
                     /label=meGFP
                     /SerialCloner_Color=&h1BF00F
                     /SerialCloner_Show=True
                     /SerialCloner_Protect=False
                     /SerialCloner_Arrow=True
     misc_feature    156..173
                     /label=GSAGAG-Linker
                     /SerialCloner_Color=&h800080
                     /SerialCloner_Show=True
                     /SerialCloner_Protect=False
                     /SerialCloner_Arrow=True
     rep_origin      4286..4914
                     /label=ColE1 origin
                     /SerialCloner_Color=&h4682B4
                     /SerialCloner_Show=True
                     /SerialCloner_Protect=False
                     /SerialCloner_Arrow=True
     rep_origin      3752..4192
                     /label=F1 ori
                     /SerialCloner_Color=&h4682B4
                     /SerialCloner_Show=True
                     /SerialCloner_Protect=False
                     /SerialCloner_Arrow=True
     rep_origin      complement(3742..4197)
                     /label=M13 origin
                     /SerialCloner_Color=&h4682B4
                     /SerialCloner_Show=True
                     /SerialCloner_Protect=False
                     /SerialCloner_Arrow=True
     CDS             2145..2213
                     /label=LacZ alpha
                     /SerialCloner_Color=&h6495ED
                     /SerialCloner_Show=True
                     /SerialCloner_Protect=False
                     /SerialCloner_Arrow=True
     misc_binding    35..57
                     /label=LacO_LacOperator repressed by LacI
                     /SerialCloner_Color=&h6495ED
                     /SerialCloner_Show=True
                     /SerialCloner_Protect=False
                     /SerialCloner_Arrow=True
     misc_feature    6091..7173
                     /label=LacI_Repressor for LacO
                     /SerialCloner_Color=&h0000FF
                     /SerialCloner_Show=True
                     /SerialCloner_Protect=False
                     /SerialCloner_Arrow=True
     promoter        3..32
                     /label=tac promoter_hybrig of trp and lac UV5 promoters
                     /SerialCloner_Color=&h4682B4
                     /SerialCloner_Show=True
                     /SerialCloner_Protect=False
                     /SerialCloner_Arrow=True
     terminator      2425..2468
                     /label=rrnB Terminator1
                     /SerialCloner_Color=&hFF8000
                     /SerialCloner_Show=False
                     /SerialCloner_Protect=False
                     /SerialCloner_Arrow=True
     terminator      2600..2627
                     /label=rrnB Terminator2
                     /SerialCloner_Color=&hFF8000
                     /SerialCloner_Show=False
                     /SerialCloner_Protect=False
                     /SerialCloner_Arrow=True
     misc_feature    6013..6090
                     /label=LacIq-Promoter_modified promoter for stronger expression of the LacI-Repressor
                     /SerialCloner_Color=&h0080FF
                     /SerialCloner_Show=True
                     /SerialCloner_Protect=False
                     /SerialCloner_Arrow=True
     misc_feature    7186..7207
                     /label=CAP binding Site_activates transcription cAMP dependent
                     /SerialCloner_Color=&h808000
                     /SerialCloner_Show=True
                     /SerialCloner_Protect=False
                     /SerialCloner_Arrow=True
     misc_feature    2302..2627
                     /label=rrnB-Terminator_BsaI-Mutated
                     /SerialCloner_Color=&h0080C0
                     /SerialCloner_Show=True
                     /SerialCloner_Protect=False
                     /SerialCloner_Arrow=True
     misc_feature    2801..3595
                     /label=KanR
                     /SerialCloner_Color=&h800000
                     /SerialCloner_Show=True
                     /SerialCloner_Protect=False
                     /SerialCloner_Arrow=True
     misc_feature    2649..2800
                     /label=Tn5-Transposon Promoter
                     /SerialCloner_Color=&h804040
                     /SerialCloner_Show=True
                     /SerialCloner_Protect=False
                     /SerialCloner_Arrow=True
     CDS             2022..2039
                     /label=6xHis
                     /SerialCloner_Color=&h008000
                     /SerialCloner_Show=True
                     /SerialCloner_Protect=False
                     /SerialCloner_Arrow=True
     CDS             132..155
                     /label=Flag tag
                     /SerialCloner_Color=&h008000
                     /SerialCloner_Show=True
                     /SerialCloner_Protect=False
                     /SerialCloner_Arrow=True
     CDS             900..923
                     /label=HRV3C_PreScission site
                     /SerialCloner_Color=&h008080
                     /SerialCloner_Show=True
                     /SerialCloner_Protect=False
                     /SerialCloner_Arrow=True
     misc_feature    924..2021
                     /label=MBP - MaltoseBindingProtein
                     /SerialCloner_Color=&h804000
                     /SerialCloner_Show=True
                     /SerialCloner_Protect=False
                     /SerialCloner_Arrow=True
ORIGIN
        1 tgttgacaat taatcatcgg ctcgtataat gtgtggaatt gtgagcggat aacaatttca 
       61 cacaggaaac agccagtccg tttaggtgtt ttcacgagca cttcaccaac aaggaccata 
      121 gattaacaat ggactacaaa gacgatgacg acaagggctc aGCAGGAGCG GGCATGGTGA 
      181 GCAAGGGCGA GGAGCTGTTC ACCGGGGTGG TGCCCATCCT GGTCGAGCTG GACGGCGACG 
      241 TAAACGGCCA CAAGTTCAGC GTGTCCGGCG AGGGCGAGGG CGATGCCACC TACGGCAAGC 
      301 TGACCCTGAA GTTCATCTGC ACCACCGGCA AGCTGCCCGT GCCCTGGCCC ACCCTCGTGA 
      361 CCACCCTGAC CTACGGCGTG CAGTGCTTCA GCCGCTACCC CGACCACATG AAGCAGCACG 
      421 ACTTCTTCAA GTCCGCCATG CCCGAAGGCT ACGTCCAGGA GCGCACCATC TTCTTCAAGG 
      481 ACGACGGCAA CTACAAGACC CGCGCCGAGG TGAAGTTCGA GGGCGACACC CTGGTGAACC 
      541 GCATCGAGCT GAAGGGCATC GACTTCAAGG AGGACGGCAA CATCCTGGGG CACAAGCTGG 
      601 AGTACAACTA CAACAGCCAC AACGTCTATA TCATGGCCGA CAAGCAGAAG AACGGCATCA 
      661 AGGTGAACTT CAAGATCCGC CACAACATCG AGGACGGCAG CGTGCAGCTC GCCGACCACT 
      721 ACCAGCAGAA CACCCCCATC GGCGACGGCC CCGTGCTGCT GCCCGACAAC CACTACCTGA 
      781 gcacCCAGTC CaagCTGAGC AAAGACCCCA ACGAGAAGCG CGATCACATG GTCCTGCTGG 
      841 AGTTCGTGAC CGCCGCCGGG ATCACTCTCG GCATGGACGA GCTGTACAAG tcaggtatgc 
      901 tggaagtgct gtttcagggc ccggaagaag gtaaactggt aatctggatt aacggcgata 
      961 aaggctataa cggactcgct gaagtcggta agaaattcga gaaagatacc ggaattaaag 
     1021 tcaccgttga gcatccggat aaactggaag agaaattccc acaggttgcg gcaactggcg 
     1081 atggccctga cattatcttc tgggcacacg accgctttgg tggctacgct caatctggcc 
     1141 tgttggctga aatcaccccg gacaaagcgt tccaggacaa gctgtatccg tttacctggg 
     1201 atgccgtacg ttacaacggc aagctgattg cttacccgat cgctgttgaa gcgttatcgc 
     1261 tgatttataa caaagatctg ctgccgaacc cgccaaaaac ctgggaagag atcccggcgc 
     1321 tggataaaga actgaaagcg aaaggtaaga gcgcgctgat gttcaacctg caagaaccgt 
     1381 acttcacctg gccgctgatt gctgctgacg ggggttatgc gttcaagtat gaaaacggca 
     1441 agtacgacat taaagacgtg ggcgtggata acgctggcgc gaaagcgggt ctgaccttcc 
     1501 tggttgacct gattaaaaac aaacacatga atgcagacac cgattactcc atcgcagaag 
     1561 ctgcctttaa taaaggcgaa acagcgatga ccatcaacgg cccgtgggca tggtccaaca 
     1621 tcgacaccag caaagtgaat tatggtgtaa cggtactgcc gaccttcaag ggtcaaccat 
     1681 ccaaaccgtt cgttggcgtg ctgagcgcag gtattaacgc cgccagtccg aacaaagagc 
     1741 tggcaaaaga gttcctcgaa aactatctgc tgactgatga aggtctggaa gcggttaata 
     1801 aagacaaacc gctgggtgcc gtagcgctga agtcttacga ggaagagttg gcgaaagatc 
     1861 cacgtattgc cgccaccatg gaaaacgccc agaaaggtga aatcatgccg aacatcccgc 
     1921 agatgtccgc tttctggtat gccgtgcgta ctgcggtgat caacgccgcc agcggtcgtc 
     1981 agactgtcga tgaagccctg aaagacgcgc agactaattc gcatcaccat caccatcact 
     2041 gactgcatag cttggcactg gccgtcgttt tacaacgtcg tgactgggaa aaccctggcg 
     2101 ttacccaact taatcgcctt gcagcacatc cccctttcgc cagctggcgt aatagcgaag 
     2161 aggcccgcac cgatcgccct tcccaacagt tgcgcagcct gaatggcgaa tggcagcttg 
     2221 gctgttttgg cggatgagat aagattttca gcctgataca gattaaatca gaacgcagaa 
     2281 gcggtctgat aaaacagaat ttgcctggcg gcagtagcgc ggtggtccca cctgacccca 
     2341 tgccgaactc agaagtgaaa cgccgtagcg ccgatggtag tgtggggatc ccccatgcga 
     2401 gagtagggaa ctgccaggca tcaaataaaa cgaaaggctc agtcgaaaga ctgggccttt 
     2461 cgttttatct gttgtttgtc ggtgaacgct ctcctgagta ggacaaatcc gccgggagcg 
     2521 gatttgaacg ttgcgaagca acggcccgga gggtggcggg caggacgccc gccataaact 
     2581 gccaggcatc aaattaagca gaaggccatc ctgacggatg gcctttttgc gtttctacaa 
     2641 actctggctt atacgccaac tttgaaaaca actttgaaaa agctgttttc tggtatttaa 
     2701 ggttttagaa tgcaaggaac agtgaattgg agttcgtctt gttataatta gcttcttggg 
     2761 gtatctttaa atactgtaga aaagaggaag gaaataataa atggctaaaa tgagaatatc 
     2821 accggaattg aaaaaactga tcgaaaaata ccgctgcgta aaagatacgg aaggaatgtc 
     2881 tcctgctaag gtatataagc tggtgggaga aaatgaaaac ctatatttaa aaatgacgga 
     2941 cagccggtat aaagggacca cctatgatgt ggaacgggaa aaggacatga tgctatggct 
     3001 ggaaggaaag ctgcctgttc caaaggtcct gcactttgaa cggcatgatg gctggagcaa 
     3061 tctgctcatg agtgaggccg atggcgtcct ttgctcggaa gagtatgaag atgaacaaag 
     3121 ccctgaaaag attatcgagc tgtatgcgga gtgcatcagg ctctttcact ccatcgacat 
     3181 atcggattgt ccctatacga atagcttaga cagccgctta gccgaattgg attacttact 
     3241 gaataacgat ctggccgatg tggattgcga aaactgggaa gaagacactc catttaaaga 
     3301 tccgcgcgag ctgtatgatt ttttaaagac ggaaaagccc gaagaggaac ttgtcttttc 
     3361 ccacggcgac ctgggagaca gcaacatctt tgtgaaagat ggcaaagtaa gtggctttat 
     3421 tgatcttggg agaagcggca gggcggacaa gtggtatgac attgccttct gcgtccggtc 
     3481 gatcagggag gatatcgggg aagaacagta tgtcgagcta ttttttgact tactggggat 
     3541 caagcctgat tgggagaaaa taaaatatta tattttactg gatgaattgt tttagtacct 
     3601 agaatgcatg accaaaatcc cttaacgtga gttttcgttc cactgagcga acaagtttac 
     3661 tcatatatac tttagattga ttnnnnnnnn nnnnnnnnnn nnnnnnnnnn nnnnnnnnnn 
     3721 annnnnnnnn nnnnnnnnnn nnnnnnnnnn nnnnnnnnat tttgttaaaa ttcgcgttaa 
     3781 atttttgtta aatcagctca ttttttaacc aataggccga aatcggcaaa atcccttata 
     3841 aatcaaaaga atagcccgag atagggtnnn nnnnnnnnnn nnnnnnnnnn nnnnnnnnnn 
     3901 nnnnaaagaa cgtggactcc aacgtcaaag gnnnnnnnnn nnnnnnnnnn nnnnnnnnnn 
     3961 nnnnnnnnnn nnnnnnnnnn nnnnnnnnnn nnnnnnnnnn nnnnnnnnnn nnnnnnnnnn 
     4021 nnnnnnnnnn nnnnnnnnnn nnnnnnnnnn nnnnnnnnnn nnnnnnnnnn nngnnnnnnn 
     4081 nnnnnnnnnn nnnnnnnnnn nnnnnnnnnn nnnnnnnnnn nnnnnnnnnn nnnnnnnnnn 
     4141 nnnnnnnnnn nnnnnnnnnn nnnnnnnnnn nnnnnnnnnn nnnnnnnnnn nnnnnnnnaa 
     4201 aggatctagg tgaagatcct ttttgataat ctcatgacca aaatccctta acgtgagttt 
     4261 tcgttccact gagcgtcaga ccccgtagaa aagatcaaag gatcttcttg agatcctttt 
     4321 tttctgcgcg taatctgctg cttgcaaaca aaaaaaccac cgctaccagc ggtggtttgt 
     4381 ttgccggatc aagagctacc aactcttttt ccgaaggtaa ctggcttcag cagagcgcag 
     4441 ataccaaata ctgtccttct agtgtagccg tagttaggcc accacttcaa gaactctgta 
     4501 gcaccgccta catacctcgc tctgctaatc ctgttaccag tggctgctgc cagtggcgat 
     4561 aagtcgtgtc ttaccgggtt ggactcaaga cgatagttac cggataaggc gcagcggtcg 
     4621 ggctgaacgg ggggttcgtg cacacagccc agcttggagc gaacgaccta caccgaactg 
     4681 agatacctac agcgtgagct atgagaaagc gccacgcttc ccgaagggag aaaggcggac 
     4741 aggtatccgg taagcggcag ggtcggaaca ggagagcgca cgagggagct tccaggggga 
     4801 aacgcctggt atctttatag tcctgtcggg tttcgccacc tctgacttga gcgtcgattt 
     4861 ttgtgatgct cgtcaggggg gcggagccta tggaaaaacg ccagcaacgc ggccttttta 
     4921 cggttcctgg ccttttgctg gccttttgct cacatgttct ttcctgcgtt atcccctgat 
     4981 tctgtggata accgtattac cgcctttgag tgagctgata ccgctcgccg cagccgaacg 
     5041 accgagcgca gcgagtcagt gagcgaggaa gcggaagagc gcctgatgcg gtattttctc 
     5101 cttacgcatc tgtgcggtat ttcacaccgc atatggtgca ctctcagtac aatctgctct 
     5161 gatgccgcat agttaagcca gtatacactc cgctatcgct acgtgactgg gtcatggctg 
     5221 cgccccgaca cccgccaaca cccgctgacg cgccctgacg ggcttgtctg ctcccggcat 
     5281 ccgcttacag acaagctgtg accgtctccg ggagctgcat gtgtcagagg ttttcaccgt 
     5341 catcaccgaa acgcgcgagg cagctgcggt aaagctcatc agcgtggtcg tgcagcgatt 
     5401 cacagatgtc tgcctgttca tccgcgtcca gctcgttgag tttctccaga agcgttaatg 
     5461 tctggcttct gataaagcgg gccatgttaa gggcggtttt ttcctgtttg gtcacttgat 
     5521 gcctccgtgt aagggggaat ttctgttcat gggggtaatg ataccgatga aacgagagag 
     5581 gatgctcacg atacgggtta ctgatgatga acatgcccgg ttactggaac gttgtgaggg 
     5641 taaacaactg gcggtatgga tgcggcggga ccagagaaaa atcactcagg gtcaatgcca 
     5701 gcgcttcgtt aatacagatg taggtgttcc acagggtagc cagcagcatc ctgcgatgca 
     5761 gatccggaac ataatggtgc agggcgctga cttccgcgtt tccagacttt acgaaacacg 
     5821 gaaaccgaag accattcatg ttgttgctca ggtcgcagac gttttgcagc agcagtcgct 
     5881 tcacgttcgc tcgcgtatcg gtgattcatt ctgctaacca gtaaggcaac cccgccagcc 
     5941 tagccgggtc ctcaacgaca ggagcacgat catgcgcacc cgtggccagg acccaacgct 
     6001 gcccgaaatt ccgacaccat cgaatggtgc aaaacctttc gcggtatggc atgatagcgc 
     6061 ccggaagaga gtcaattcag ggtggtgaat gtgaaaccag taacgttata cgatgtcgca 
     6121 gagtatgccg gtgtctctta tcagaccgtt tcccgcgtgg tgaaccaggc cagccacgtt 
     6181 tctgcgaaaa cgcgggaaaa agtggaagcg gcgatggcgg agctgaatta cattcccaac 
     6241 cgcgtggcac aacaactggc gggcaaacag tcgttgctga ttggcgttgc cacctccagt 
     6301 ctggccctgc acgcgccgtc gcaaattgtc gcggcgatta aatctcgcgc cgatcaactg 
     6361 ggtgccagcg tggtggtgtc gatggtagaa cgaagcggcg tcgaagcctg taaagcggcg 
     6421 gtgcacaatc ttctcgcgca acgcgtcagt gggctgatca ttaactatcc gctggatgac 
     6481 caggatgcca ttgctgtgga agctgcctgc actaatgttc cggcgttatt tcttgatgtc 
     6541 tctgaccaga cacccatcaa cagtattatt ttctcccatg aagacggtac gcgactgggc 
     6601 gtggagcatc tggtcgcatt gggtcaccag caaatcgcgc tgttagcggg cccattaagt 
     6661 tctgtctcgg cgcgtctgcg tctggctggc tggcataaat atctcactcg caatcaaatt 
     6721 cagccgatag cggaacggga aggcgactgg agtgccatgt ccggttttca acaaaccatg 
     6781 caaatgctga atgagggcat cgttcccact gcgatgctgg ttgccaacga tcagatggcg 
     6841 ctgggcgcaa tgcgcgccat taccgagtcc gggctgcgcg ttggtgcgga tatctcggta 
     6901 gtgggatacg acgataccga agacagctca tgttatatcc cgccgttaac caccatcaaa 
     6961 caggattttc gcctgctggg gcaaaccagc gtggaccgct tgctgcaact ctctcagggc 
     7021 caggcggtga agggcaatca gctgttgccc gtctcactgg tgaaaagaaa aaccaccctg 
     7081 gcgcccaata cgcaaaccgc ctctccccgc gcgttggccg attcattaat gcagctggca 
     7141 cgacaggttt cccgactgga aagcgggcag tgagcgcaac gcaattaatg tgagttagct 
     7201 cactcattag gcacaattct catgtttgac agcttatcat cgactgcacg gtgcaccaat 
     7261 gcttctggcg tcaggcagcc atcggaagct gtggtatggc tgtgcaggtc gtaaatcact 
     7321 gcataattcg tgtcgctcaa ggcgcactcc cgttctggat aatgtttttt gcgccgacat 
     7381 cataacggtt ctggcaaata ttctgaaatg agc
//
