# Supplementary material for: A GreenGate-compatible vector set for efficient protein purification from E. coli
Source: bioRxiv preprint, doi:10.64898/2026.06.12.731827, version 1 (2026-06-15)
Supplement: Supplemental File 2_Vectors [file 731827_file03.zip › LopezBueno_Plasmid_gb-files/pGGP018_6His-MBP-HPS_meGFP_3HA.gb]

LOCUS       pGGP018_6His-MBP-HPS_meGFP_3HA.xdna    7473 bp      DNA     circular   21.05.2026
DEFINITION  
ACCESSION   
VERSION     
SOURCE      
  ORGANISM  
COMMENT     Serial Cloner Genbank Format
COMMENT     SerialCloner_Type=Degen. DNA
COMMENT     SerialCloner_Comments=Ligation of : Ligation #5 [6644  nt] : (Uncut 5'[0] / Uncut 
            3'[6644]) to pPDR016_meGFP_in pGGC_GSAGAG-Linker_noSTOP.txt.
            xdna [731  nt] : (#Eco31I[98] / #Eco31I[845]) and to pBLAD04
            4_3xHA_pGGD.xdna [86  nt] : (#Eco31I[66] / #Eco31I[168])
COMMENT     SerialCloner_Ends=0,0,,0,
FEATURES             Location/Qualifiers
     misc_feature    5142..5282
                     /label=bom basis of mobility region from pBR322_Misc_Feature_1
                     /SerialCloner_Color=&hDC143C
                     /SerialCloner_Show=True
                     /SerialCloner_Protect=True
                     /SerialCloner_Arrow=True
                     /SerialCloner_Desc=vntifkey="21" - label=Misc_Feature_1 - note="bom basis of mobility region from pBR322" - 7354..7494 \ 
     CDS             complement(5384..5575)
                     /label=rop_rop
                     /SerialCloner_Color=&hFF4500
                     /SerialCloner_Show=True
                     /SerialCloner_Protect=True
                     /SerialCloner_Arrow=True
                     /SerialCloner_Desc=codon_start=1 - gene="rop" - product="Rop protein, which maintains plasmids at low copy - number" - vntifkey="4" - label=rop - note="rop" - complement(7596..7787) \ 
     misc_feature    129..1277
                     /label=insert from pBLAB033_6His-MBP-HPS_pGGB.xdna
                     /SerialCloner_Color=&h84A4C0
                     /SerialCloner_Show=False
                     /SerialCloner_Protect=True
                     /SerialCloner_Arrow=True
                     /SerialCloner_Desc=note="Fragment extracted from pBLAB033_6His-MBP-HPS_pGGB.xdna [1149  nt] : (#BsaI[66] / #Eco31I[1231]) \ 
     misc_feature    1282..2012
                     /label=insert from pPDR016_meGFP_in pGGC_GSAGAG-Linker_noSTOP.txt.xdna
                     /SerialCloner_Color=&h84A4C0
                     /SerialCloner_Show=False
                     /SerialCloner_Protect=True
                     /SerialCloner_Arrow=True
                     /SerialCloner_Desc=note="Fragment extracted from pPDR016_meGFP_in pGGC_GSAGAG-Linker_noSTOP.txt.xdna [731  nt] : (#Eco31I[98] / #Eco31I[845]) \ 
     misc_feature    2017..2102
                     /label=insert from pBLAD044_3xHA_pGGD.xdna
                     /SerialCloner_Color=&h84A4C0
                     /SerialCloner_Show=False
                     /SerialCloner_Protect=True
                     /SerialCloner_Arrow=True
                     /SerialCloner_Desc=note="Fragment extracted from pBLAD044_3xHA_pGGD.xdna [86  nt] : (#Eco31I[66] / #Eco31I[168]) \ 
     misc_feature    1296..2012
                     /label=meGFP
                     /SerialCloner_Color=&h1BF00F
                     /SerialCloner_Show=True
                     /SerialCloner_Protect=False
                     /SerialCloner_Arrow=True
     misc_feature    1278..1295
                     /label=GSAGAG-Linker
                     /SerialCloner_Color=&h800080
                     /SerialCloner_Show=True
                     /SerialCloner_Protect=False
                     /SerialCloner_Arrow=True
     rep_origin      4346..4974
                     /label=ColE1 origin
                     /SerialCloner_Color=&h4682B4
                     /SerialCloner_Show=True
                     /SerialCloner_Protect=False
                     /SerialCloner_Arrow=True
     rep_origin      3812..4252
                     /label=F1 ori
                     /SerialCloner_Color=&h4682B4
                     /SerialCloner_Show=True
                     /SerialCloner_Protect=False
                     /SerialCloner_Arrow=True
     rep_origin      complement(3802..4257)
                     /label=M13 origin
                     /SerialCloner_Color=&h4682B4
                     /SerialCloner_Show=True
                     /SerialCloner_Protect=False
                     /SerialCloner_Arrow=True
     CDS             2205..2273
                     /label=LacZ alpha
                     /SerialCloner_Color=&h6495ED
                     /SerialCloner_Show=True
                     /SerialCloner_Protect=False
                     /SerialCloner_Arrow=True
     misc_binding    35..57
                     /label=LacO_LacOperator repressed by LacI
                     /SerialCloner_Color=&h6495ED
                     /SerialCloner_Show=True
                     /SerialCloner_Protect=False
                     /SerialCloner_Arrow=True
     misc_feature    6151..7233
                     /label=LacI_Repressor for LacO
                     /SerialCloner_Color=&h0000FF
                     /SerialCloner_Show=True
                     /SerialCloner_Protect=False
                     /SerialCloner_Arrow=True
     promoter        3..32
                     /label=tac promoter_hybrig of trp and lac UV5 promoters
                     /SerialCloner_Color=&h4682B4
                     /SerialCloner_Show=True
                     /SerialCloner_Protect=False
                     /SerialCloner_Arrow=True
     terminator      2485..2528
                     /label=rrnB Terminator1
                     /SerialCloner_Color=&hFF8000
                     /SerialCloner_Show=False
                     /SerialCloner_Protect=False
                     /SerialCloner_Arrow=True
     terminator      2660..2687
                     /label=rrnB Terminator2
                     /SerialCloner_Color=&hFF8000
                     /SerialCloner_Show=False
                     /SerialCloner_Protect=False
                     /SerialCloner_Arrow=True
     misc_feature    6073..6150
                     /label=LacIq-Promoter_modified promoter for stronger expression of the LacI-Repressor
                     /SerialCloner_Color=&h0080FF
                     /SerialCloner_Show=True
                     /SerialCloner_Protect=False
                     /SerialCloner_Arrow=True
     misc_feature    7246..7267
                     /label=CAP binding Site_activates transcription cAMP dependent
                     /SerialCloner_Color=&h808000
                     /SerialCloner_Show=True
                     /SerialCloner_Protect=False
                     /SerialCloner_Arrow=True
     misc_feature    2362..2687
                     /label=rrnB-Terminator_BsaI-Mutated
                     /SerialCloner_Color=&h0080C0
                     /SerialCloner_Show=True
                     /SerialCloner_Protect=False
                     /SerialCloner_Arrow=True
     misc_feature    2861..3655
                     /label=KanR
                     /SerialCloner_Color=&h800000
                     /SerialCloner_Show=True
                     /SerialCloner_Protect=False
                     /SerialCloner_Arrow=True
     misc_feature    2709..2860
                     /label=Tn5-Transposon Promoter
                     /SerialCloner_Color=&h804040
                     /SerialCloner_Show=True
                     /SerialCloner_Protect=False
                     /SerialCloner_Arrow=True
     CDS             138..155
                     /label=6xHis
                     /SerialCloner_Color=&h008000
                     /SerialCloner_Show=True
                     /SerialCloner_Protect=False
                     /SerialCloner_Arrow=True
     CDS             2019..2045
                     /label=HA tag
                     /SerialCloner_Color=&h008000
                     /SerialCloner_Show=True
                     /SerialCloner_Protect=False
                     /SerialCloner_Arrow=True
     CDS             2046..2072
                     /label=HA tag
                     /SerialCloner_Color=&h008000
                     /SerialCloner_Show=True
                     /SerialCloner_Protect=False
                     /SerialCloner_Arrow=True
     CDS             2073..2099
                     /label=HA tag
                     /SerialCloner_Color=&h008000
                     /SerialCloner_Show=True
                     /SerialCloner_Protect=False
                     /SerialCloner_Arrow=True
     CDS             1254..1277
                     /label=HRV3C_PreScission site
                     /SerialCloner_Color=&h008080
                     /SerialCloner_Show=True
                     /SerialCloner_Protect=False
                     /SerialCloner_Arrow=True
     misc_feature    156..1253
                     /label=MBP - MaltoseBindingProtein
                     /SerialCloner_Color=&h804000
                     /SerialCloner_Show=True
                     /SerialCloner_Protect=False
                     /SerialCloner_Arrow=True
ORIGIN
        1 tgttgacaat taatcatcgg ctcgtataat gtgtggaatt gtgagcggat aacaatttca 
       61 cacaggaaac agccagtccg tttaggtgtt ttcacgagca cttcaccaac aaggaccata 
      121 gattaacaat gAAAATCcat caccatcacc atcacgaaga aggtaaactg gtaatctgga 
      181 ttaacggcga taaaggctat aacggactcg ctgaagtcgg taagaaattc gagaaagata 
      241 ccggaattaa agtcaccgtt gagcatccgg ataaactgga agagaaattc ccacaggttg 
      301 cggcaactgg cgatggccct gacattatct tctgggcaca cgaccgcttt ggtggctacg 
      361 ctcaatctgg cctgttggct gaaatcaccc cggacaaagc gttccaggac aagctgtatc 
      421 cgtttacctg ggatgccgta cgttacaacg gcaagctgat tgcttacccg atcgctgttg 
      481 aagcgttatc gctgatttat aacaaagatc tgctgccgaa cccgccaaaa acctgggaag 
      541 agatcccggc gctggataaa gaactgaaag cgaaaggtaa gagcgcgctg atgttcaacc 
      601 tgcaagaacc gtacttcacc tggccgctga ttgctgctga cgggggttat gcgttcaagt 
      661 atgaaaacgg caagtacgac attaaagacg tgggcgtgga taacgctggc gcgaaagcgg 
      721 gtctgacctt cctggttgac ctgattaaaa acaaacacat gaatgcagac accgattact 
      781 ccatcgcaga agctgccttt aataaaggcg aaacagcgat gaccatcaac ggcccgtggg 
      841 catggtccaa catcgacacc agcaaagtga attatggtgt aacggtactg ccgaccttca 
      901 agggtcaacc atccaaaccg ttcgttggcg tgctgagcgc aggtattaac gccgccagtc 
      961 cgaacaaaga gctggcaaaa gagttcctcg aaaactatct gctgactgat gaaggtctgg 
     1021 aagcggttaa taaagacaaa ccgctgggtg ccgtagcgct gaagtcttac gaggaagagt 
     1081 tggcgaaaga tccacgtatt gccgccacca tggaaaacgc ccagaaaggt gaaatcatgc 
     1141 cgaacatccc gcagatgtcc gctttctggt atgccgtgcg tactgcggtg atcaacgccg 
     1201 ccagcggtcg tcagactgtc gatgaagccc tgaaagacgc gcagactaat tcgctggaag 
     1261 tgctgtttca gggcccgggc tcaGCAGGAG CGGGCATGGT GAGCAAGGGC GAGGAGCTGT 
     1321 TCACCGGGGT GGTGCCCATC CTGGTCGAGC TGGACGGCGA CGTAAACGGC CACAAGTTCA 
     1381 GCGTGTCCGG CGAGGGCGAG GGCGATGCCA CCTACGGCAA GCTGACCCTG AAGTTCATCT 
     1441 GCACCACCGG CAAGCTGCCC GTGCCCTGGC CCACCCTCGT GACCACCCTG ACCTACGGCG 
     1501 TGCAGTGCTT CAGCCGCTAC CCCGACCACA TGAAGCAGCA CGACTTCTTC AAGTCCGCCA 
     1561 TGCCCGAAGG CTACGTCCAG GAGCGCACCA TCTTCTTCAA GGACGACGGC AACTACAAGA 
     1621 CCCGCGCCGA GGTGAAGTTC GAGGGCGACA CCCTGGTGAA CCGCATCGAG CTGAAGGGCA 
     1681 TCGACTTCAA GGAGGACGGC AACATCCTGG GGCACAAGCT GGAGTACAAC TACAACAGCC 
     1741 ACAACGTCTA TATCATGGCC GACAAGCAGA AGAACGGCAT CAAGGTGAAC TTCAAGATCC 
     1801 GCCACAACAT CGAGGACGGC AGCGTGCAGC TCGCCGACCA CTACCAGCAG AACACCCCCA 
     1861 TCGGCGACGG CCCCGTGCTG CTGCCCGACA ACCACTACCT GAgcacCCAG TCCaagCTGA 
     1921 GCAAAGACCC CAACGAGAAG CGCGATCACA TGGTCCTGCT GGAGTTCGTG ACCGCCGCCG 
     1981 GGATCACTCT CGGCATGGAC GAGCTGTACA AGtcaggtta cccatacgat gttccagatt 
     2041 acgcttaccc atacgatgtt ccagattacg cttacccata cgatgttcca gattacgctt 
     2101 gactgcatag cttggcactg gccgtcgttt tacaacgtcg tgactgggaa aaccctggcg 
     2161 ttacccaact taatcgcctt gcagcacatc cccctttcgc cagctggcgt aatagcgaag 
     2221 aggcccgcac cgatcgccct tcccaacagt tgcgcagcct gaatggcgaa tggcagcttg 
     2281 gctgttttgg cggatgagat aagattttca gcctgataca gattaaatca gaacgcagaa 
     2341 gcggtctgat aaaacagaat ttgcctggcg gcagtagcgc ggtggtccca cctgacccca 
     2401 tgccgaactc agaagtgaaa cgccgtagcg ccgatggtag tgtggggatc ccccatgcga 
     2461 gagtagggaa ctgccaggca tcaaataaaa cgaaaggctc agtcgaaaga ctgggccttt 
     2521 cgttttatct gttgtttgtc ggtgaacgct ctcctgagta ggacaaatcc gccgggagcg 
     2581 gatttgaacg ttgcgaagca acggcccgga gggtggcggg caggacgccc gccataaact 
     2641 gccaggcatc aaattaagca gaaggccatc ctgacggatg gcctttttgc gtttctacaa 
     2701 actctggctt atacgccaac tttgaaaaca actttgaaaa agctgttttc tggtatttaa 
     2761 ggttttagaa tgcaaggaac agtgaattgg agttcgtctt gttataatta gcttcttggg 
     2821 gtatctttaa atactgtaga aaagaggaag gaaataataa atggctaaaa tgagaatatc 
     2881 accggaattg aaaaaactga tcgaaaaata ccgctgcgta aaagatacgg aaggaatgtc 
     2941 tcctgctaag gtatataagc tggtgggaga aaatgaaaac ctatatttaa aaatgacgga 
     3001 cagccggtat aaagggacca cctatgatgt ggaacgggaa aaggacatga tgctatggct 
     3061 ggaaggaaag ctgcctgttc caaaggtcct gcactttgaa cggcatgatg gctggagcaa 
     3121 tctgctcatg agtgaggccg atggcgtcct ttgctcggaa gagtatgaag atgaacaaag 
     3181 ccctgaaaag attatcgagc tgtatgcgga gtgcatcagg ctctttcact ccatcgacat 
     3241 atcggattgt ccctatacga atagcttaga cagccgctta gccgaattgg attacttact 
     3301 gaataacgat ctggccgatg tggattgcga aaactgggaa gaagacactc catttaaaga 
     3361 tccgcgcgag ctgtatgatt ttttaaagac ggaaaagccc gaagaggaac ttgtcttttc 
     3421 ccacggcgac ctgggagaca gcaacatctt tgtgaaagat ggcaaagtaa gtggctttat 
     3481 tgatcttggg agaagcggca gggcggacaa gtggtatgac attgccttct gcgtccggtc 
     3541 gatcagggag gatatcgggg aagaacagta tgtcgagcta ttttttgact tactggggat 
     3601 caagcctgat tgggagaaaa taaaatatta tattttactg gatgaattgt tttagtacct 
     3661 agaatgcatg accaaaatcc cttaacgtga gttttcgttc cactgagcga acaagtttac 
     3721 tcatatatac tttagattga ttnnnnnnnn nnnnnnnnnn nnnnnnnnnn nnnnnnnnnn 
     3781 annnnnnnnn nnnnnnnnnn nnnnnnnnnn nnnnnnnnat tttgttaaaa ttcgcgttaa 
     3841 atttttgtta aatcagctca ttttttaacc aataggccga aatcggcaaa atcccttata 
     3901 aatcaaaaga atagcccgag atagggtnnn nnnnnnnnnn nnnnnnnnnn nnnnnnnnnn 
     3961 nnnnaaagaa cgtggactcc aacgtcaaag gnnnnnnnnn nnnnnnnnnn nnnnnnnnnn 
     4021 nnnnnnnnnn nnnnnnnnnn nnnnnnnnnn nnnnnnnnnn nnnnnnnnnn nnnnnnnnnn 
     4081 nnnnnnnnnn nnnnnnnnnn nnnnnnnnnn nnnnnnnnnn nnnnnnnnnn nngnnnnnnn 
     4141 nnnnnnnnnn nnnnnnnnnn nnnnnnnnnn nnnnnnnnnn nnnnnnnnnn nnnnnnnnnn 
     4201 nnnnnnnnnn nnnnnnnnnn nnnnnnnnnn nnnnnnnnnn nnnnnnnnnn nnnnnnnnaa 
     4261 aggatctagg tgaagatcct ttttgataat ctcatgacca aaatccctta acgtgagttt 
     4321 tcgttccact gagcgtcaga ccccgtagaa aagatcaaag gatcttcttg agatcctttt 
     4381 tttctgcgcg taatctgctg cttgcaaaca aaaaaaccac cgctaccagc ggtggtttgt 
     4441 ttgccggatc aagagctacc aactcttttt ccgaaggtaa ctggcttcag cagagcgcag 
     4501 ataccaaata ctgtccttct agtgtagccg tagttaggcc accacttcaa gaactctgta 
     4561 gcaccgccta catacctcgc tctgctaatc ctgttaccag tggctgctgc cagtggcgat 
     4621 aagtcgtgtc ttaccgggtt ggactcaaga cgatagttac cggataaggc gcagcggtcg 
     4681 ggctgaacgg ggggttcgtg cacacagccc agcttggagc gaacgaccta caccgaactg 
     4741 agatacctac agcgtgagct atgagaaagc gccacgcttc ccgaagggag aaaggcggac 
     4801 aggtatccgg taagcggcag ggtcggaaca ggagagcgca cgagggagct tccaggggga 
     4861 aacgcctggt atctttatag tcctgtcggg tttcgccacc tctgacttga gcgtcgattt 
     4921 ttgtgatgct cgtcaggggg gcggagccta tggaaaaacg ccagcaacgc ggccttttta 
     4981 cggttcctgg ccttttgctg gccttttgct cacatgttct ttcctgcgtt atcccctgat 
     5041 tctgtggata accgtattac cgcctttgag tgagctgata ccgctcgccg cagccgaacg 
     5101 accgagcgca gcgagtcagt gagcgaggaa gcggaagagc gcctgatgcg gtattttctc 
     5161 cttacgcatc tgtgcggtat ttcacaccgc atatggtgca ctctcagtac aatctgctct 
     5221 gatgccgcat agttaagcca gtatacactc cgctatcgct acgtgactgg gtcatggctg 
     5281 cgccccgaca cccgccaaca cccgctgacg cgccctgacg ggcttgtctg ctcccggcat 
     5341 ccgcttacag acaagctgtg accgtctccg ggagctgcat gtgtcagagg ttttcaccgt 
     5401 catcaccgaa acgcgcgagg cagctgcggt aaagctcatc agcgtggtcg tgcagcgatt 
     5461 cacagatgtc tgcctgttca tccgcgtcca gctcgttgag tttctccaga agcgttaatg 
     5521 tctggcttct gataaagcgg gccatgttaa gggcggtttt ttcctgtttg gtcacttgat 
     5581 gcctccgtgt aagggggaat ttctgttcat gggggtaatg ataccgatga aacgagagag 
     5641 gatgctcacg atacgggtta ctgatgatga acatgcccgg ttactggaac gttgtgaggg 
     5701 taaacaactg gcggtatgga tgcggcggga ccagagaaaa atcactcagg gtcaatgcca 
     5761 gcgcttcgtt aatacagatg taggtgttcc acagggtagc cagcagcatc ctgcgatgca 
     5821 gatccggaac ataatggtgc agggcgctga cttccgcgtt tccagacttt acgaaacacg 
     5881 gaaaccgaag accattcatg ttgttgctca ggtcgcagac gttttgcagc agcagtcgct 
     5941 tcacgttcgc tcgcgtatcg gtgattcatt ctgctaacca gtaaggcaac cccgccagcc 
     6001 tagccgggtc ctcaacgaca ggagcacgat catgcgcacc cgtggccagg acccaacgct 
     6061 gcccgaaatt ccgacaccat cgaatggtgc aaaacctttc gcggtatggc atgatagcgc 
     6121 ccggaagaga gtcaattcag ggtggtgaat gtgaaaccag taacgttata cgatgtcgca 
     6181 gagtatgccg gtgtctctta tcagaccgtt tcccgcgtgg tgaaccaggc cagccacgtt 
     6241 tctgcgaaaa cgcgggaaaa agtggaagcg gcgatggcgg agctgaatta cattcccaac 
     6301 cgcgtggcac aacaactggc gggcaaacag tcgttgctga ttggcgttgc cacctccagt 
     6361 ctggccctgc acgcgccgtc gcaaattgtc gcggcgatta aatctcgcgc cgatcaactg 
     6421 ggtgccagcg tggtggtgtc gatggtagaa cgaagcggcg tcgaagcctg taaagcggcg 
     6481 gtgcacaatc ttctcgcgca acgcgtcagt gggctgatca ttaactatcc gctggatgac 
     6541 caggatgcca ttgctgtgga agctgcctgc actaatgttc cggcgttatt tcttgatgtc 
     6601 tctgaccaga cacccatcaa cagtattatt ttctcccatg aagacggtac gcgactgggc 
     6661 gtggagcatc tggtcgcatt gggtcaccag caaatcgcgc tgttagcggg cccattaagt 
     6721 tctgtctcgg cgcgtctgcg tctggctggc tggcataaat atctcactcg caatcaaatt 
     6781 cagccgatag cggaacggga aggcgactgg agtgccatgt ccggttttca acaaaccatg 
     6841 caaatgctga atgagggcat cgttcccact gcgatgctgg ttgccaacga tcagatggcg 
     6901 ctgggcgcaa tgcgcgccat taccgagtcc gggctgcgcg ttggtgcgga tatctcggta 
     6961 gtgggatacg acgataccga agacagctca tgttatatcc cgccgttaac caccatcaaa 
     7021 caggattttc gcctgctggg gcaaaccagc gtggaccgct tgctgcaact ctctcagggc 
     7081 caggcggtga agggcaatca gctgttgccc gtctcactgg tgaaaagaaa aaccaccctg 
     7141 gcgcccaata cgcaaaccgc ctctccccgc gcgttggccg attcattaat gcagctggca 
     7201 cgacaggttt cccgactgga aagcgggcag tgagcgcaac gcaattaatg tgagttagct 
     7261 cactcattag gcacaattct catgtttgac agcttatcat cgactgcacg gtgcaccaat 
     7321 gcttctggcg tcaggcagcc atcggaagct gtggtatggc tgtgcaggtc gtaaatcact 
     7381 gcataattcg tgtcgctcaa ggcgcactcc cgttctggat aatgtttttt gcgccgacat 
     7441 cataacggtt ctggcaaata ttctgaaatg agc
//
