# Supplementary material for: A GreenGate-compatible vector set for efficient protein purification from E. coli
Source: bioRxiv preprint, doi:10.64898/2026.06.12.731827, version 1 (2026-06-15)
Supplement: Supplemental File 2_Vectors [file 731827_file03.zip › LopezBueno_Plasmid_gb-files/pGGP019_6His-Throm_Sumo_meGFP_HPS-GST.gb]

LOCUS       pGGP019_6His-Throm_Sumo_meGFP_HPS-GST.xdna    7269 bp      DNA     circular   21.05.2026
DEFINITION  
ACCESSION   
VERSION     
SOURCE      
  ORGANISM  
COMMENT     Serial Cloner Genbank Format
COMMENT     SerialCloner_Type=Degen. DNA
COMMENT     SerialCloner_Comments=Ligation of : Ligation #7 [6581  nt] : (Uncut 5'[0] / Uncut 
            3'[6581]) to pMLB042_PreSite-GSTinpGGD.txt.xdna [680  nt] : 
            (#Eco31I[98] / #Eco31I[794])
COMMENT     SerialCloner_Ends=0,0,,0,
FEATURES             Location/Qualifiers
     misc_feature    4938..5078
                     /label=bom basis of mobility region from pBR322_Misc_Feature_1
                     /SerialCloner_Color=&hDC143C
                     /SerialCloner_Show=True
                     /SerialCloner_Protect=True
                     /SerialCloner_Arrow=True
                     /SerialCloner_Desc=vntifkey="21" - label=Misc_Feature_1 - note="bom basis of mobility region from pBR322" - 6012..6152 \ 
     CDS             complement(5180..5371)
                     /label=rop_rop
                     /SerialCloner_Color=&hFF4500
                     /SerialCloner_Show=True
                     /SerialCloner_Protect=True
                     /SerialCloner_Arrow=True
                     /SerialCloner_Desc=codon_start=1 - vntifkey="4" - label=rop - note="rop" - complement(6254..6445) \ 
     misc_feature    129..479
                     /label=insert from pPDM097_6xHIS-SUMO-Tag.txt.xdna
                     /SerialCloner_Color=&h84A4C0
                     /SerialCloner_Show=False
                     /SerialCloner_Protect=True
                     /SerialCloner_Arrow=True
                     /SerialCloner_Desc=note="Fragment extracted from pPDM097_6xHIS-SUMO-Tag.txt.xdna [351  nt] : (#Eco31I[98] / #Eco31I[465]) \ 
     misc_feature    484..1214
                     /label=insert from pPDR016_meGFP_in pGGC_GSAGAG-Linker_noSTOP.txt.xdna
                     /SerialCloner_Color=&h84A4C0
                     /SerialCloner_Show=False
                     /SerialCloner_Protect=True
                     /SerialCloner_Arrow=True
                     /SerialCloner_Desc=note="Fragment extracted from pPDR016_meGFP_in pGGC_GSAGAG-Linker_noSTOP.txt.xdna [731  nt] : (#Eco31I[98] / #Eco31I[845]) \ 
     misc_feature    1219..1898
                     /label=insert from pMLB042_PreSite-GSTinpGGD.txt.xdna
                     /SerialCloner_Color=&h84A4C0
                     /SerialCloner_Show=False
                     /SerialCloner_Protect=True
                     /SerialCloner_Arrow=True
                     /SerialCloner_Desc=note="Fragment extracted from pMLB042_PreSite-GSTinpGGD.txt.xdna [680  nt] : (#Eco31I[98] / #Eco31I[794]) \ 
     misc_feature    498..1214
                     /label=meGFP
                     /SerialCloner_Color=&h1BF00F
                     /SerialCloner_Show=True
                     /SerialCloner_Protect=False
                     /SerialCloner_Arrow=True
     misc_feature    480..497
                     /label=GSAGAG-Linker
                     /SerialCloner_Color=&h800080
                     /SerialCloner_Show=True
                     /SerialCloner_Protect=False
                     /SerialCloner_Arrow=True
     rep_origin      4142..4770
                     /label=ColE1 origin
                     /SerialCloner_Color=&h4682B4
                     /SerialCloner_Show=True
                     /SerialCloner_Protect=False
                     /SerialCloner_Arrow=True
     rep_origin      3608..4048
                     /label=F1 ori
                     /SerialCloner_Color=&h4682B4
                     /SerialCloner_Show=True
                     /SerialCloner_Protect=False
                     /SerialCloner_Arrow=True
     rep_origin      complement(3598..4053)
                     /label=M13 origin
                     /SerialCloner_Color=&h4682B4
                     /SerialCloner_Show=True
                     /SerialCloner_Protect=False
                     /SerialCloner_Arrow=True
     CDS             2001..2069
                     /label=LacZ alpha
                     /SerialCloner_Color=&h6495ED
                     /SerialCloner_Show=True
                     /SerialCloner_Protect=False
                     /SerialCloner_Arrow=True
     misc_binding    35..57
                     /label=LacO_LacOperator repressed by LacI
                     /SerialCloner_Color=&h6495ED
                     /SerialCloner_Show=True
                     /SerialCloner_Protect=False
                     /SerialCloner_Arrow=True
     misc_feature    5947..7029
                     /label=LacI_Repressor for LacO
                     /SerialCloner_Color=&h0000FF
                     /SerialCloner_Show=True
                     /SerialCloner_Protect=False
                     /SerialCloner_Arrow=True
     promoter        3..32
                     /label=tac promoter_hybrig of trp and lac UV5 promoters
                     /SerialCloner_Color=&h4682B4
                     /SerialCloner_Show=True
                     /SerialCloner_Protect=False
                     /SerialCloner_Arrow=True
     terminator      2281..2324
                     /label=rrnB Terminator1
                     /SerialCloner_Color=&hFF8000
                     /SerialCloner_Show=False
                     /SerialCloner_Protect=False
                     /SerialCloner_Arrow=True
     terminator      2456..2483
                     /label=rrnB Terminator2
                     /SerialCloner_Color=&hFF8000
                     /SerialCloner_Show=False
                     /SerialCloner_Protect=False
                     /SerialCloner_Arrow=True
     misc_feature    5869..5946
                     /label=LacIq-Promoter_modified promoter for stronger expression of the LacI-Repressor
                     /SerialCloner_Color=&h0080FF
                     /SerialCloner_Show=True
                     /SerialCloner_Protect=False
                     /SerialCloner_Arrow=True
     misc_feature    7042..7063
                     /label=CAP binding Site_activates transcription cAMP dependent
                     /SerialCloner_Color=&h808000
                     /SerialCloner_Show=True
                     /SerialCloner_Protect=False
                     /SerialCloner_Arrow=True
     misc_feature    2158..2483
                     /label=rrnB-Terminator_BsaI-Mutated
                     /SerialCloner_Color=&h0080C0
                     /SerialCloner_Show=True
                     /SerialCloner_Protect=False
                     /SerialCloner_Arrow=True
     misc_feature    2657..3451
                     /label=KanR
                     /SerialCloner_Color=&h800000
                     /SerialCloner_Show=True
                     /SerialCloner_Protect=False
                     /SerialCloner_Arrow=True
     misc_feature    2505..2656
                     /label=Tn5-Transposon Promoter
                     /SerialCloner_Color=&h804040
                     /SerialCloner_Show=True
                     /SerialCloner_Protect=False
                     /SerialCloner_Arrow=True
     CDS             141..158
                     /label=6xHis
                     /SerialCloner_Color=&h008000
                     /SerialCloner_Show=True
                     /SerialCloner_Protect=False
                     /SerialCloner_Arrow=True
     CDS             1221..1244
                     /label=HRV3C_PreScission site
                     /SerialCloner_Color=&h008080
                     /SerialCloner_Show=True
                     /SerialCloner_Protect=False
                     /SerialCloner_Arrow=True
     CDS             168..185
                     /label=Thrombin site
                     /SerialCloner_Color=&h008000
                     /SerialCloner_Show=True
                     /SerialCloner_Protect=False
                     /SerialCloner_Arrow=True
     CDS             189..482
                     /label=SUMO-Tag_SumoProtease-Cleavage after EQIGG
                     /SerialCloner_Color=&h4682B4
                     /SerialCloner_Show=True
                     /SerialCloner_Protect=False
                     /SerialCloner_Arrow=True
     CDS             1245..1895
                     /label=GST tag
                     /SerialCloner_Color=&h008000
                     /SerialCloner_Show=True
                     /SerialCloner_Protect=False
                     /SerialCloner_Arrow=True
ORIGIN
        1 tgttgacaat taatcatcgg ctcgtataat gtgtggaatt gtgagcggat aacaatttca 
       61 cacaggaaac agccagtccg tttaggtgtt ttcacgagca cttcaccaac aaggaccata 
      121 gattaacaAT GGGCAGCAGC CATCATCATC ATCATCACAG CAGCGGCCTG GTGCCGCGCG 
      181 GCAGCCATAT GTCGGACTCA GAAGTCAATC AAGAAGCTAA GCCAGAGGTC AAGCCAGAAG 
      241 TCAAGCCTGA GACTCACATC AATTTAAAGG TGTCCGATGG ATCTTCAGAG ATCTTCTTCA 
      301 AGATCAAAAA GACCACTCCT TTAAGAAGGC TGATGGAAGC GTTCGCTAAA AGACAGGGTA 
      361 AGGAAATGGA CTCCTTAAGA TTCTTGTACG ACGGTATTAG AATTCAAGCT GATCAGACCC 
      421 CTGAAGATTT GGACATGGAG GATAACGATA TTATTGAGGC TCACAGAGAA CAGATTGGTg 
      481 gctcaGCAGG AGCGGGCATG GTGAGCAAGG GCGAGGAGCT GTTCACCGGG GTGGTGCCCA 
      541 TCCTGGTCGA GCTGGACGGC GACGTAAACG GCCACAAGTT CAGCGTGTCC GGCGAGGGCG 
      601 AGGGCGATGC CACCTACGGC AAGCTGACCC TGAAGTTCAT CTGCACCACC GGCAAGCTGC 
      661 CCGTGCCCTG GCCCACCCTC GTGACCACCC TGACCTACGG CGTGCAGTGC TTCAGCCGCT 
      721 ACCCCGACCA CATGAAGCAG CACGACTTCT TCAAGTCCGC CATGCCCGAA GGCTACGTCC 
      781 AGGAGCGCAC CATCTTCTTC AAGGACGACG GCAACTACAA GACCCGCGCC GAGGTGAAGT 
      841 TCGAGGGCGA CACCCTGGTG AACCGCATCG AGCTGAAGGG CATCGACTTC AAGGAGGACG 
      901 GCAACATCCT GGGGCACAAG CTGGAGTACA ACTACAACAG CCACAACGTC TATATCATGG 
      961 CCGACAAGCA GAAGAACGGC ATCAAGGTGA ACTTCAAGAT CCGCCACAAC ATCGAGGACG 
     1021 GCAGCGTGCA GCTCGCCGAC CACTACCAGC AGAACACCCC CATCGGCGAC GGCCCCGTGC 
     1081 TGCTGCCCGA CAACCACTAC CTGAgcacCC AGTCCaagCT GAGCAAAGAC CCCAACGAGA 
     1141 AGCGCGATCA CATGGTCCTG CTGGAGTTCG TGACCGCCGC CGGGATCACT CTCGGCATGG 
     1201 ACGAGCTGTA CAAGtcaggt ctggaagtgc tgtttcaggg cccgTCCCCT ATACTAGGTT 
     1261 ATTGgaaaat taagggcctt gtgcaaccca ctcgacttct tttggaatat cttgaagaaa 
     1321 aatatgaaga gcatttgtat gagcgcgatg aaggtgataa atggcgaaac aaaaagtttg 
     1381 aattgggttt ggagtttccc aatcttcctt attatattga tggtgatgtt aaattaacac 
     1441 agtctatggc catcatacgt tatatagctg acaagcacaa catgttgggt ggttgtccaa 
     1501 aagagcgtgc agagatttca atgcttgaag gagcggtttt ggatattaga tacggtgttt 
     1561 cgagaattgc atatagtaaa gactttgaaa ctctcaaagt tgattttctt agcaagctac 
     1621 ctgaaatgct gaaaatgttc gaagatcgtt tatgtcataa aacatattta aatggtgatc 
     1681 atgtaaccca tcctgacttc atgttgtatg acgctcttga tgttgtttta tacatggacc 
     1741 caatgtgcct ggatgcgttc ccaaaattag tttgttttaa aaaacgtatt gaagctatcc 
     1801 cacaaattga taagtacttg aaatccagca agtatatagc atggcctttg cagggctggc 
     1861 aagccacgtt tggtgGTGGC GACCATCCTC CAAAAtgact gcatagcttg gcactggccg 
     1921 tcgttttaca acgtcgtgac tgggaaaacc ctggcgttac ccaacttaat cgccttgcag 
     1981 cacatccccc tttcgccagc tggcgtaata gcgaagaggc ccgcaccgat cgcccttccc 
     2041 aacagttgcg cagcctgaat ggcgaatggc agcttggctg ttttggcgga tgagataaga 
     2101 ttttcagcct gatacagatt aaatcagaac gcagaagcgg tctgataaaa cagaatttgc 
     2161 ctggcggcag tagcgcggtg gtcccacctg accccatgcc gaactcagaa gtgaaacgcc 
     2221 gtagcgccga tggtagtgtg gggatccccc atgcgagagt agggaactgc caggcatcaa 
     2281 ataaaacgaa aggctcagtc gaaagactgg gcctttcgtt ttatctgttg tttgtcggtg 
     2341 aacgctctcc tgagtaggac aaatccgccg ggagcggatt tgaacgttgc gaagcaacgg 
     2401 cccggagggt ggcgggcagg acgcccgcca taaactgcca ggcatcaaat taagcagaag 
     2461 gccatcctga cggatggcct ttttgcgttt ctacaaactc tggcttatac gccaactttg 
     2521 aaaacaactt tgaaaaagct gttttctggt atttaaggtt ttagaatgca aggaacagtg 
     2581 aattggagtt cgtcttgtta taattagctt cttggggtat ctttaaatac tgtagaaaag 
     2641 aggaaggaaa taataaatgg ctaaaatgag aatatcaccg gaattgaaaa aactgatcga 
     2701 aaaataccgc tgcgtaaaag atacggaagg aatgtctcct gctaaggtat ataagctggt 
     2761 gggagaaaat gaaaacctat atttaaaaat gacggacagc cggtataaag ggaccaccta 
     2821 tgatgtggaa cgggaaaagg acatgatgct atggctggaa ggaaagctgc ctgttccaaa 
     2881 ggtcctgcac tttgaacggc atgatggctg gagcaatctg ctcatgagtg aggccgatgg 
     2941 cgtcctttgc tcggaagagt atgaagatga acaaagccct gaaaagatta tcgagctgta 
     3001 tgcggagtgc atcaggctct ttcactccat cgacatatcg gattgtccct atacgaatag 
     3061 cttagacagc cgcttagccg aattggatta cttactgaat aacgatctgg ccgatgtgga 
     3121 ttgcgaaaac tgggaagaag acactccatt taaagatccg cgcgagctgt atgatttttt 
     3181 aaagacggaa aagcccgaag aggaacttgt cttttcccac ggcgacctgg gagacagcaa 
     3241 catctttgtg aaagatggca aagtaagtgg ctttattgat cttgggagaa gcggcagggc 
     3301 ggacaagtgg tatgacattg ccttctgcgt ccggtcgatc agggaggata tcggggaaga 
     3361 acagtatgtc gagctatttt ttgacttact ggggatcaag cctgattggg agaaaataaa 
     3421 atattatatt ttactggatg aattgtttta gtacctagaa tgcatgacca aaatccctta 
     3481 acgtgagttt tcgttccact gagcgaacaa gtttactcat atatacttta gattgattnn 
     3541 nnnnnnnnnn nnnnnnnnnn nnnnnnnnnn nnnnnnannn nnnnnnnnnn nnnnnnnnnn 
     3601 nnnnnnnnnn nnnnattttg ttaaaattcg cgttaaattt ttgttaaatc agctcatttt 
     3661 ttaaccaata ggccgaaatc ggcaaaatcc cttataaatc aaaagaatag cccgagatag 
     3721 ggtnnnnnnn nnnnnnnnnn nnnnnnnnnn nnnnnnnnnn aaagaacgtg gactccaacg 
     3781 tcaaaggnnn nnnnnnnnnn nnnnnnnnnn nnnnnnnnnn nnnnnnnnnn nnnnnnnnnn 
     3841 nnnnnnnnnn nnnnnnnnnn nnnnnnnnnn nnnnnnnnnn nnnnnnnnnn nnnnnnnnnn 
     3901 nnnnnnnnnn nnnnnnnnnn nnnnnnnngn nnnnnnnnnn nnnnnnnnnn nnnnnnnnnn 
     3961 nnnnnnnnnn nnnnnnnnnn nnnnnnnnnn nnnnnnnnnn nnnnnnnnnn nnnnnnnnnn 
     4021 nnnnnnnnnn nnnnnnnnnn nnnnnnnnnn nnnnaaagga tctaggtgaa gatccttttt 
     4081 gataatctca tgaccaaaat cccttaacgt gagttttcgt tccactgagc gtcagacccc 
     4141 gtagaaaaga tcaaaggatc ttcttgagat cctttttttc tgcgcgtaat ctgctgcttg 
     4201 caaacaaaaa aaccaccgct accagcggtg gtttgtttgc cggatcaaga gctaccaact 
     4261 ctttttccga aggtaactgg cttcagcaga gcgcagatac caaatactgt ccttctagtg 
     4321 tagccgtagt taggccacca cttcaagaac tctgtagcac cgcctacata cctcgctctg 
     4381 ctaatcctgt taccagtggc tgctgccagt ggcgataagt cgtgtcttac cgggttggac 
     4441 tcaagacgat agttaccgga taaggcgcag cggtcgggct gaacgggggg ttcgtgcaca 
     4501 cagcccagct tggagcgaac gacctacacc gaactgagat acctacagcg tgagctatga 
     4561 gaaagcgcca cgcttcccga agggagaaag gcggacaggt atccggtaag cggcagggtc 
     4621 ggaacaggag agcgcacgag ggagcttcca gggggaaacg cctggtatct ttatagtcct 
     4681 gtcgggtttc gccacctctg acttgagcgt cgatttttgt gatgctcgtc aggggggcgg 
     4741 agcctatgga aaaacgccag caacgcggcc tttttacggt tcctggcctt ttgctggcct 
     4801 tttgctcaca tgttctttcc tgcgttatcc cctgattctg tggataaccg tattaccgcc 
     4861 tttgagtgag ctgataccgc tcgccgcagc cgaacgaccg agcgcagcga gtcagtgagc 
     4921 gaggaagcgg aagagcgcct gatgcggtat tttctcctta cgcatctgtg cggtatttca 
     4981 caccgcatat ggtgcactct cagtacaatc tgctctgatg ccgcatagtt aagccagtat 
     5041 acactccgct atcgctacgt gactgggtca tggctgcgcc ccgacacccg ccaacacccg 
     5101 ctgacgcgcc ctgacgggct tgtctgctcc cggcatccgc ttacagacaa gctgtgaccg 
     5161 tctccgggag ctgcatgtgt cagaggtttt caccgtcatc accgaaacgc gcgaggcagc 
     5221 tgcggtaaag ctcatcagcg tggtcgtgca gcgattcaca gatgtctgcc tgttcatccg 
     5281 cgtccagctc gttgagtttc tccagaagcg ttaatgtctg gcttctgata aagcgggcca 
     5341 tgttaagggc ggttttttcc tgtttggtca cttgatgcct ccgtgtaagg gggaatttct 
     5401 gttcatgggg gtaatgatac cgatgaaacg agagaggatg ctcacgatac gggttactga 
     5461 tgatgaacat gcccggttac tggaacgttg tgagggtaaa caactggcgg tatggatgcg 
     5521 gcgggaccag agaaaaatca ctcagggtca atgccagcgc ttcgttaata cagatgtagg 
     5581 tgttccacag ggtagccagc agcatcctgc gatgcagatc cggaacataa tggtgcaggg 
     5641 cgctgacttc cgcgtttcca gactttacga aacacggaaa ccgaagacca ttcatgttgt 
     5701 tgctcaggtc gcagacgttt tgcagcagca gtcgcttcac gttcgctcgc gtatcggtga 
     5761 ttcattctgc taaccagtaa ggcaaccccg ccagcctagc cgggtcctca acgacaggag 
     5821 cacgatcatg cgcacccgtg gccaggaccc aacgctgccc gaaattccga caccatcgaa 
     5881 tggtgcaaaa cctttcgcgg tatggcatga tagcgcccgg aagagagtca attcagggtg 
     5941 gtgaatgtga aaccagtaac gttatacgat gtcgcagagt atgccggtgt ctcttatcag 
     6001 accgtttccc gcgtggtgaa ccaggccagc cacgtttctg cgaaaacgcg ggaaaaagtg 
     6061 gaagcggcga tggcggagct gaattacatt cccaaccgcg tggcacaaca actggcgggc 
     6121 aaacagtcgt tgctgattgg cgttgccacc tccagtctgg ccctgcacgc gccgtcgcaa 
     6181 attgtcgcgg cgattaaatc tcgcgccgat caactgggtg ccagcgtggt ggtgtcgatg 
     6241 gtagaacgaa gcggcgtcga agcctgtaaa gcggcggtgc acaatcttct cgcgcaacgc 
     6301 gtcagtgggc tgatcattaa ctatccgctg gatgaccagg atgccattgc tgtggaagct 
     6361 gcctgcacta atgttccggc gttatttctt gatgtctctg accagacacc catcaacagt 
     6421 attattttct cccatgaaga cggtacgcga ctgggcgtgg agcatctggt cgcattgggt 
     6481 caccagcaaa tcgcgctgtt agcgggccca ttaagttctg tctcggcgcg tctgcgtctg 
     6541 gctggctggc ataaatatct cactcgcaat caaattcagc cgatagcgga acgggaaggc 
     6601 gactggagtg ccatgtccgg ttttcaacaa accatgcaaa tgctgaatga gggcatcgtt 
     6661 cccactgcga tgctggttgc caacgatcag atggcgctgg gcgcaatgcg cgccattacc 
     6721 gagtccgggc tgcgcgttgg tgcggatatc tcggtagtgg gatacgacga taccgaagac 
     6781 agctcatgtt atatcccgcc gttaaccacc atcaaacagg attttcgcct gctggggcaa 
     6841 accagcgtgg accgcttgct gcaactctct cagggccagg cggtgaaggg caatcagctg 
     6901 ttgcccgtct cactggtgaa aagaaaaacc accctggcgc ccaatacgca aaccgcctct 
     6961 ccccgcgcgt tggccgattc attaatgcag ctggcacgac aggtttcccg actggaaagc 
     7021 gggcagtgag cgcaacgcaa ttaatgtgag ttagctcact cattaggcac aattctcatg 
     7081 tttgacagct tatcatcgac tgcacggtgc accaatgctt ctggcgtcag gcagccatcg 
     7141 gaagctgtgg tatggctgtg caggtcgtaa atcactgcat aattcgtgtc gctcaaggcg 
     7201 cactcccgtt ctggataatg ttttttgcgc cgacatcata acggttctgg caaatattct 
     7261 gaaatgagc
//
