# Supplementary material for: A GreenGate-compatible vector set for efficient protein purification from E. coli
Source: bioRxiv preprint, doi:10.64898/2026.06.12.731827, version 1 (2026-06-15)
Supplement: Supplemental File 2_Vectors [file 731827_file03.zip › LopezBueno_Plasmid_gb-files/pGPB001_FLAG.gb]

LOCUS       pGPB001_FLAG_pGGB.xdna    2713 bp      DNA     circular   21.05.2026
DEFINITION  
ACCESSION   
VERSION     
SOURCE      
  ORGANISM  
COMMENT     Serial Cloner Genbank Format
COMMENT     SerialCloner_Type=DNA
COMMENT     SerialCloner_Comments=[DEFINITION]: pGGB000. - [LOCUS]: pBLAB035\FLAG
COMMENT     SerialCloner_Ends=0,0,,0,
FEATURES             Location/Qualifiers
     primer_bind     complement(124..143)
                     /label=T7
                     /SerialCloner_Color=&h008B8B
                     /SerialCloner_Show=True
                     /SerialCloner_Protect=False
                     /SerialCloner_Arrow=True
     primer_bind     37..54
                     /label=SP6
                     /SerialCloner_Color=&h008B8B
                     /SerialCloner_Show=True
                     /SerialCloner_Protect=False
                     /SerialCloner_Arrow=True
     rep_origin      1748..2376
                     /label=ColE1 origin
                     /SerialCloner_Color=&h4682B4
                     /SerialCloner_Show=True
                     /SerialCloner_Protect=False
                     /SerialCloner_Arrow=True
     CDS             232..300
                     /label=LacZ alpha
                     /SerialCloner_Color=&h6495ED
                     /SerialCloner_Show=True
                     /SerialCloner_Protect=False
                     /SerialCloner_Arrow=True
     misc_binding    3..25
                     /label=LacO_LacOperator repressed by LacI
                     /SerialCloner_Color=&h6495ED
                     /SerialCloner_Show=True
                     /SerialCloner_Protect=False
                     /SerialCloner_Arrow=True
     Promoter        669..697
                     /label=Amp prom
                     /SerialCloner_Color=&h4682B4
                     /SerialCloner_Show=True
                     /SerialCloner_Protect=False
                     /SerialCloner_Arrow=True
     Promoter        2682..2711
                     /label=lac
                     /SerialCloner_Color=&h4682B4
                     /SerialCloner_Show=True
                     /SerialCloner_Protect=False
                     /SerialCloner_Arrow=True
     CDS             739..1599
                     /label=AmpR
                     /SerialCloner_Color=&h804000
                     /SerialCloner_Show=True
                     /SerialCloner_Protect=False
                     /SerialCloner_Arrow=True
     misc_feature    2646..2667
                     /label=CAP binding Site_activates transcription cAMP dependent
                     /SerialCloner_Color=&h808000
                     /SerialCloner_Show=True
                     /SerialCloner_Protect=False
                     /SerialCloner_Arrow=True
     misc_feature    66..76
                     /label=GG-Overhang B
                     /SerialCloner_Color=&hFF80FF
                     /SerialCloner_Show=True
                     /SerialCloner_Protect=False
                     /SerialCloner_Arrow=True
     misc_feature    complement(104..114)
                     /label=GG-Overhang C
                     /SerialCloner_Color=&hFF80FF
                     /SerialCloner_Show=True
                     /SerialCloner_Protect=False
                     /SerialCloner_Arrow=True
     misc_feature    66..71
                     /label=BsaI-Site
                     /SerialCloner_Color=&hFF8000
                     /SerialCloner_Show=True
                     /SerialCloner_Protect=False
                     /SerialCloner_Arrow=True
     misc_feature    complement(109..114)
                     /label=BsaI-Site
                     /SerialCloner_Color=&hFF8000
                     /SerialCloner_Show=True
                     /SerialCloner_Protect=False
                     /SerialCloner_Arrow=True
     CDS             80..103
                     /label=Flag tag
                     /SerialCloner_Color=&h008000
                     /SerialCloner_Show=True
                     /SerialCloner_Protect=False
                     /SerialCloner_Arrow=True
ORIGIN
        1 gtggaattgt gagcggataa caatttcaca cgagctattt aggtgacact atagaagtga 
       61 agcttggtct caaacaatgg actacaaaga cgatgacgac aagggcttga gaccgaattc 
      121 tcgccctata gtgagtcgta ttacctggcc gtcgttttac aacgtcgtga ctgggaaaac 
      181 cctggcgtta cccaacttaa tcgccttgca gcacatcccc ctttcgccag ctggcgtaat 
      241 agcgaagagg cccgcaccga tcgcccttcc caacagttgc gcagcctgaa tggcgaatgg 
      301 cgcctgatgc ggtattttct ccttacgcat ctgtgcggta tttcacaccg catatggtgc 
      361 actctcagta caatctgctc tgatgccgca tagttaagcc agccccgaca cccgccaaca 
      421 cccgctgacg cgccctgacg ggcttgtctg ctcccggcat ccgcttacag acaagctgtg 
      481 accgtctccg ggagctgcat gtgtcagagg ttttcaccgt catcaccgaa acgcgcgaga 
      541 cgaaagggcc tcgtgatacg cctattttta taggttaatg tcatgataat aatggtttct 
      601 tagacgtcag gtggcacttt tcggggaaat gtgcgcggaa cccctatttg tttatttttc 
      661 taaatacatt caaatatgta tccgctcatg agacaataac cctgataaat gcttcaataa 
      721 tattgaaaaa ggaagagtat gagtattcaa catttccgtg tcgcccttat tccctttttt 
      781 gcggcatttt gccttcctgt ttttgctcac ccagaaacgc tggtgaaagt aaaagatgct 
      841 gaagatcagt tgggtgcacg agtgggttac atcgaactgg atctcaacag cggtaagatc 
      901 cttgagagtt ttcgccccga agaacgtttt ccaatgatga gcacttttaa agttctgcta 
      961 tgtggcgcgg tattatcccg tattgacgcc gggcaagagc aactcggtcg ccgcatacac 
     1021 tattctcaga atgacttggt tgagtactca ccagtcacag aaaagcatct tacggatggc 
     1081 atgacagtaa gagaattatg cagtgctgcc ataaccatga gtgataacac tgcggccaac 
     1141 ttacttctga caacgatcgg aggaccgaag gagctaaccg cttttttgca caacatgggg 
     1201 gatcatgtaa ctcgccttga tcgttgggaa ccggagctga atgaagccat accaaacgac 
     1261 gagcgtgaca ccacgatgcc tgtagcaatg gcaacaacgt tgcgcaaact attaactggc 
     1321 gaactactta ctctagcttc ccggcaacaa ttaatagact ggatggaggc ggataaagtt 
     1381 gcaggaccac ttctgcgctc ggcccttccg gctggctggt ttattgctga taaatctgga 
     1441 gccggtgagc gtggctctcg aggtatcatt gcagcactgg ggccagatgg taagccctcc 
     1501 cgtatcgtag ttatctacac gacggggagt caggcaacta tggatgaacg aaatagacag 
     1561 atcgctgaga taggtgcctc actgattaag cattggtaac tgtcagacca agtttactca 
     1621 tatatacttt agattgattt aaaacttcat ttttaattta aaaggatcta ggtgaagatc 
     1681 ctttttgata atctcatgac caaaatccct taacgtgagt tttcgttcca ctgagcgtca 
     1741 gaccccgtag aaaagatcaa aggatcttct tgagatcctt tttttctgcg cgtaatctgc 
     1801 tgcttgcaaa caaaaaaacc accgctacca gcggtggttt gtttgccgga tcaagagcta 
     1861 ccaactcttt ttccgaaggt aactggcttc agcagagcgc agataccaaa tactgttctt 
     1921 ctagtgtagc cgtagttagg ccaccacttc aagaactctg tagcaccgcc tacatacctc 
     1981 gctctgctaa tcctgttacc agtggctgct gccagtggcg ataagtcgtg tcttaccggg 
     2041 ttggactcaa gacgatagtt accggataag gcgcagcggt cgggctgaac ggggggttcg 
     2101 tgcacacagc ccagcttgga gcgaacgacc tacaccgaac tgagatacct acagcgtgag 
     2161 ctatgagaaa gcgccacgct tcccgaaggg agaaaggcgg acaggtatcc ggtaagcggc 
     2221 agggtcggaa caggagagcg cacgagggag cttccagggg gaaacgcctg gtatctttat 
     2281 agtcctgtcg ggtttcgcca cctctgactt gagcgtcgat ttttgtgatg ctcgtcaggg 
     2341 gggcggagcc tatggaaaaa cgccagcaac gcggcctttt tacggttcct ggccttttgc 
     2401 tggccttttg ctcacatgtt ctttcctgcg ttatcccctg attctgtgga taaccgtatt 
     2461 accgcctttg agtgagctga taccgctcgc cgcagccgaa cgaccgagcg cagcgagtca 
     2521 gtgagcgagg aagcggaaga gcgcccaata cgcaaaccgc ctctccccgc gcgttggccg 
     2581 attcattaat gcagctggca cgacaggttt cccgactgga aagcgggcag tgagcgcaac 
     2641 gcaattaatg tgagttagct cactcattag gcaccccagg ctttacactt tatgcttccg 
     2701 gctcgtatgt tgt
//
