# Supplementary material for: A GreenGate-compatible vector set for efficient protein purification from E. coli
Source: bioRxiv preprint, doi:10.64898/2026.06.12.731827, version 1 (2026-06-15)
Supplement: Supplemental File 2_Vectors [file 731827_file03.zip › LopezBueno_Plasmid_gb-files/pGPB002_HA.gb]

LOCUS       pGPB002_HA.xdna    2716 bp      DNA     circular   21.05.2026
DEFINITION  
ACCESSION   
VERSION     
SOURCE      
  ORGANISM  
COMMENT     Serial Cloner Genbank Format
COMMENT     SerialCloner_Type=DNA
COMMENT     SerialCloner_Comments=[DEFINITION]: pGGB000. - [LOCUS]: pBLAB036\HA-TAG
COMMENT     SerialCloner_Ends=0,0,,0,
FEATURES             Location/Qualifiers
     primer_bind     complement(127..146)
                     /label=T7
                     /SerialCloner_Color=&h008B8B
                     /SerialCloner_Show=True
                     /SerialCloner_Protect=False
                     /SerialCloner_Arrow=True
     primer_bind     37..54
                     /label=SP6
                     /SerialCloner_Color=&h008B8B
                     /SerialCloner_Show=True
                     /SerialCloner_Protect=False
                     /SerialCloner_Arrow=True
     rep_origin      1751..2379
                     /label=ColE1 origin
                     /SerialCloner_Color=&h4682B4
                     /SerialCloner_Show=True
                     /SerialCloner_Protect=False
                     /SerialCloner_Arrow=True
     CDS             235..303
                     /label=LacZ alpha
                     /SerialCloner_Color=&h6495ED
                     /SerialCloner_Show=True
                     /SerialCloner_Protect=False
                     /SerialCloner_Arrow=True
     misc_binding    3..25
                     /label=LacO_LacOperator repressed by LacI
                     /SerialCloner_Color=&h6495ED
                     /SerialCloner_Show=True
                     /SerialCloner_Protect=False
                     /SerialCloner_Arrow=True
     Promoter        672..700
                     /label=Amp prom
                     /SerialCloner_Color=&h4682B4
                     /SerialCloner_Show=True
                     /SerialCloner_Protect=False
                     /SerialCloner_Arrow=True
     Promoter        2685..2714
                     /label=lac
                     /SerialCloner_Color=&h4682B4
                     /SerialCloner_Show=True
                     /SerialCloner_Protect=False
                     /SerialCloner_Arrow=True
     CDS             742..1602
                     /label=AmpR
                     /SerialCloner_Color=&h804000
                     /SerialCloner_Show=True
                     /SerialCloner_Protect=False
                     /SerialCloner_Arrow=True
     misc_feature    2649..2670
                     /label=CAP binding Site_activates transcription cAMP dependent
                     /SerialCloner_Color=&h808000
                     /SerialCloner_Show=True
                     /SerialCloner_Protect=False
                     /SerialCloner_Arrow=True
     misc_feature    66..76
                     /label=GG-Overhang B
                     /SerialCloner_Color=&hFF80FF
                     /SerialCloner_Show=True
                     /SerialCloner_Protect=False
                     /SerialCloner_Arrow=True
     misc_feature    complement(107..117)
                     /label=GG-Overhang C
                     /SerialCloner_Color=&hFF80FF
                     /SerialCloner_Show=True
                     /SerialCloner_Protect=False
                     /SerialCloner_Arrow=True
     misc_feature    66..71
                     /label=BsaI-Site
                     /SerialCloner_Color=&hFF8000
                     /SerialCloner_Show=True
                     /SerialCloner_Protect=False
                     /SerialCloner_Arrow=True
     misc_feature    complement(112..117)
                     /label=BsaI-Site
                     /SerialCloner_Color=&hFF8000
                     /SerialCloner_Show=True
                     /SerialCloner_Protect=False
                     /SerialCloner_Arrow=True
     CDS             80..106
                     /label=HA tag
                     /SerialCloner_Color=&h008000
                     /SerialCloner_Show=True
                     /SerialCloner_Protect=False
                     /SerialCloner_Arrow=True
ORIGIN
        1 gtggaattgt gagcggataa caatttcaca cgagctattt aggtgacact atagaagtga 
       61 agcttggtct caaacaatgt acccatacga tgttccagat tacgctggct tgagaccgaa 
      121 ttctcgccct atagtgagtc gtattacctg gccgtcgttt tacaacgtcg tgactgggaa 
      181 aaccctggcg ttacccaact taatcgcctt gcagcacatc cccctttcgc cagctggcgt 
      241 aatagcgaag aggcccgcac cgatcgccct tcccaacagt tgcgcagcct gaatggcgaa 
      301 tggcgcctga tgcggtattt tctccttacg catctgtgcg gtatttcaca ccgcatatgg 
      361 tgcactctca gtacaatctg ctctgatgcc gcatagttaa gccagccccg acacccgcca 
      421 acacccgctg acgcgccctg acgggcttgt ctgctcccgg catccgctta cagacaagct 
      481 gtgaccgtct ccgggagctg catgtgtcag aggttttcac cgtcatcacc gaaacgcgcg 
      541 agacgaaagg gcctcgtgat acgcctattt ttataggtta atgtcatgat aataatggtt 
      601 tcttagacgt caggtggcac ttttcgggga aatgtgcgcg gaacccctat ttgtttattt 
      661 ttctaaatac attcaaatat gtatccgctc atgagacaat aaccctgata aatgcttcaa 
      721 taatattgaa aaaggaagag tatgagtatt caacatttcc gtgtcgccct tattcccttt 
      781 tttgcggcat tttgccttcc tgtttttgct cacccagaaa cgctggtgaa agtaaaagat 
      841 gctgaagatc agttgggtgc acgagtgggt tacatcgaac tggatctcaa cagcggtaag 
      901 atccttgaga gttttcgccc cgaagaacgt tttccaatga tgagcacttt taaagttctg 
      961 ctatgtggcg cggtattatc ccgtattgac gccgggcaag agcaactcgg tcgccgcata 
     1021 cactattctc agaatgactt ggttgagtac tcaccagtca cagaaaagca tcttacggat 
     1081 ggcatgacag taagagaatt atgcagtgct gccataacca tgagtgataa cactgcggcc 
     1141 aacttacttc tgacaacgat cggaggaccg aaggagctaa ccgctttttt gcacaacatg 
     1201 ggggatcatg taactcgcct tgatcgttgg gaaccggagc tgaatgaagc cataccaaac 
     1261 gacgagcgtg acaccacgat gcctgtagca atggcaacaa cgttgcgcaa actattaact 
     1321 ggcgaactac ttactctagc ttcccggcaa caattaatag actggatgga ggcggataaa 
     1381 gttgcaggac cacttctgcg ctcggccctt ccggctggct ggtttattgc tgataaatct 
     1441 ggagccggtg agcgtggctc tcgaggtatc attgcagcac tggggccaga tggtaagccc 
     1501 tcccgtatcg tagttatcta cacgacgggg agtcaggcaa ctatggatga acgaaataga 
     1561 cagatcgctg agataggtgc ctcactgatt aagcattggt aactgtcaga ccaagtttac 
     1621 tcatatatac tttagattga tttaaaactt catttttaat ttaaaaggat ctaggtgaag 
     1681 atcctttttg ataatctcat gaccaaaatc ccttaacgtg agttttcgtt ccactgagcg 
     1741 tcagaccccg tagaaaagat caaaggatct tcttgagatc ctttttttct gcgcgtaatc 
     1801 tgctgcttgc aaacaaaaaa accaccgcta ccagcggtgg tttgtttgcc ggatcaagag 
     1861 ctaccaactc tttttccgaa ggtaactggc ttcagcagag cgcagatacc aaatactgtt 
     1921 cttctagtgt agccgtagtt aggccaccac ttcaagaact ctgtagcacc gcctacatac 
     1981 ctcgctctgc taatcctgtt accagtggct gctgccagtg gcgataagtc gtgtcttacc 
     2041 gggttggact caagacgata gttaccggat aaggcgcagc ggtcgggctg aacggggggt 
     2101 tcgtgcacac agcccagctt ggagcgaacg acctacaccg aactgagata cctacagcgt 
     2161 gagctatgag aaagcgccac gcttcccgaa gggagaaagg cggacaggta tccggtaagc 
     2221 ggcagggtcg gaacaggaga gcgcacgagg gagcttccag ggggaaacgc ctggtatctt 
     2281 tatagtcctg tcgggtttcg ccacctctga cttgagcgtc gatttttgtg atgctcgtca 
     2341 ggggggcgga gcctatggaa aaacgccagc aacgcggcct ttttacggtt cctggccttt 
     2401 tgctggcctt ttgctcacat gttctttcct gcgttatccc ctgattctgt ggataaccgt 
     2461 attaccgcct ttgagtgagc tgataccgct cgccgcagcc gaacgaccga gcgcagcgag 
     2521 tcagtgagcg aggaagcgga agagcgccca atacgcaaac cgcctctccc cgcgcgttgg 
     2581 ccgattcatt aatgcagctg gcacgacagg tttcccgact ggaaagcggg cagtgagcgc 
     2641 aacgcaatta atgtgagtta gctcactcat taggcacccc aggctttaca ctttatgctt 
     2701 ccggctcgta tgttgt
//
