# Supplementary material for: A GreenGate-compatible vector set for efficient protein purification from E. coli
Source: bioRxiv preprint, doi:10.64898/2026.06.12.731827, version 1 (2026-06-15)
Supplement: Supplemental File 2_Vectors [file 731827_file03.zip › LopezBueno_Plasmid_gb-files/pGPB003_cMYC.gb]

LOCUS       pGPB003_cMYC.xdna    2722 bp      DNA     circular   21.05.2026
DEFINITION  
ACCESSION   
VERSION     
SOURCE      
  ORGANISM  
COMMENT     Serial Cloner Genbank Format
COMMENT     SerialCloner_Type=DNA
COMMENT     SerialCloner_Comments=[DEFINITION]: pGGB000. - [LOCUS]: pBLAB038\cMYC - [CDS]: 179
            ..211
COMMENT     SerialCloner_Ends=0,0,,0,
FEATURES             Location/Qualifiers
     primer_bind     complement(133..152)
                     /label=T7
                     /SerialCloner_Color=&h008B8B
                     /SerialCloner_Show=True
                     /SerialCloner_Protect=False
                     /SerialCloner_Arrow=True
     primer_bind     37..54
                     /label=SP6
                     /SerialCloner_Color=&h008B8B
                     /SerialCloner_Show=True
                     /SerialCloner_Protect=False
                     /SerialCloner_Arrow=True
     rep_origin      1757..2385
                     /label=ColE1 origin
                     /SerialCloner_Color=&h4682B4
                     /SerialCloner_Show=True
                     /SerialCloner_Protect=False
                     /SerialCloner_Arrow=True
     CDS             241..309
                     /label=LacZ alpha
                     /SerialCloner_Color=&h6495ED
                     /SerialCloner_Show=True
                     /SerialCloner_Protect=False
                     /SerialCloner_Arrow=True
     misc_binding    3..25
                     /label=LacO_LacOperator repressed by LacI
                     /SerialCloner_Color=&h6495ED
                     /SerialCloner_Show=True
                     /SerialCloner_Protect=False
                     /SerialCloner_Arrow=True
     Promoter        678..706
                     /label=Amp prom
                     /SerialCloner_Color=&h4682B4
                     /SerialCloner_Show=True
                     /SerialCloner_Protect=False
                     /SerialCloner_Arrow=True
     Promoter        2691..2720
                     /label=lac
                     /SerialCloner_Color=&h4682B4
                     /SerialCloner_Show=True
                     /SerialCloner_Protect=False
                     /SerialCloner_Arrow=True
     CDS             748..1608
                     /label=AmpR
                     /SerialCloner_Color=&h804000
                     /SerialCloner_Show=True
                     /SerialCloner_Protect=False
                     /SerialCloner_Arrow=True
     misc_feature    2655..2676
                     /label=CAP binding Site_activates transcription cAMP dependent
                     /SerialCloner_Color=&h808000
                     /SerialCloner_Show=True
                     /SerialCloner_Protect=False
                     /SerialCloner_Arrow=True
     misc_feature    66..76
                     /label=GG-Overhang B
                     /SerialCloner_Color=&hFF80FF
                     /SerialCloner_Show=True
                     /SerialCloner_Protect=False
                     /SerialCloner_Arrow=True
     misc_feature    complement(113..123)
                     /label=GG-Overhang C
                     /SerialCloner_Color=&hFF80FF
                     /SerialCloner_Show=True
                     /SerialCloner_Protect=False
                     /SerialCloner_Arrow=True
     misc_feature    66..71
                     /label=BsaI-Site
                     /SerialCloner_Color=&hFF8000
                     /SerialCloner_Show=True
                     /SerialCloner_Protect=False
                     /SerialCloner_Arrow=True
     misc_feature    complement(118..123)
                     /label=BsaI-Site
                     /SerialCloner_Color=&hFF8000
                     /SerialCloner_Show=True
                     /SerialCloner_Protect=False
                     /SerialCloner_Arrow=True
     CDS             80..109
                     /label=c-Myc tag
                     /SerialCloner_Color=&h008000
                     /SerialCloner_Show=True
                     /SerialCloner_Protect=False
                     /SerialCloner_Arrow=True
ORIGIN
        1 gtggaattgt gagcggataa caatttcaca cgagctattt aggtgacact atagaagtga 
       61 agcttggtct caaacaatgg aacaaaagtt gatttctgaa gaagatttga acggcttgag 
      121 accgaattct cgccctatag tgagtcgtat tacctggccg tcgttttaca acgtcgtgac 
      181 tgggaaaacc ctggcgttac ccaacttaat cgccttgcag cacatccccc tttcgccagc 
      241 tggcgtaata gcgaagaggc ccgcaccgat cgcccttccc aacagttgcg cagcctgaat 
      301 ggcgaatggc gcctgatgcg gtattttctc cttacgcatc tgtgcggtat ttcacaccgc 
      361 atatggtgca ctctcagtac aatctgctct gatgccgcat agttaagcca gccccgacac 
      421 ccgccaacac ccgctgacgc gccctgacgg gcttgtctgc tcccggcatc cgcttacaga 
      481 caagctgtga ccgtctccgg gagctgcatg tgtcagaggt tttcaccgtc atcaccgaaa 
      541 cgcgcgagac gaaagggcct cgtgatacgc ctatttttat aggttaatgt catgataata 
      601 atggtttctt agacgtcagg tggcactttt cggggaaatg tgcgcggaac ccctatttgt 
      661 ttatttttct aaatacattc aaatatgtat ccgctcatga gacaataacc ctgataaatg 
      721 cttcaataat attgaaaaag gaagagtatg agtattcaac atttccgtgt cgcccttatt 
      781 cccttttttg cggcattttg ccttcctgtt tttgctcacc cagaaacgct ggtgaaagta 
      841 aaagatgctg aagatcagtt gggtgcacga gtgggttaca tcgaactgga tctcaacagc 
      901 ggtaagatcc ttgagagttt tcgccccgaa gaacgttttc caatgatgag cacttttaaa 
      961 gttctgctat gtggcgcggt attatcccgt attgacgccg ggcaagagca actcggtcgc 
     1021 cgcatacact attctcagaa tgacttggtt gagtactcac cagtcacaga aaagcatctt 
     1081 acggatggca tgacagtaag agaattatgc agtgctgcca taaccatgag tgataacact 
     1141 gcggccaact tacttctgac aacgatcgga ggaccgaagg agctaaccgc ttttttgcac 
     1201 aacatggggg atcatgtaac tcgccttgat cgttgggaac cggagctgaa tgaagccata 
     1261 ccaaacgacg agcgtgacac cacgatgcct gtagcaatgg caacaacgtt gcgcaaacta 
     1321 ttaactggcg aactacttac tctagcttcc cggcaacaat taatagactg gatggaggcg 
     1381 gataaagttg caggaccact tctgcgctcg gcccttccgg ctggctggtt tattgctgat 
     1441 aaatctggag ccggtgagcg tggctctcga ggtatcattg cagcactggg gccagatggt 
     1501 aagccctccc gtatcgtagt tatctacacg acggggagtc aggcaactat ggatgaacga 
     1561 aatagacaga tcgctgagat aggtgcctca ctgattaagc attggtaact gtcagaccaa 
     1621 gtttactcat atatacttta gattgattta aaacttcatt tttaatttaa aaggatctag 
     1681 gtgaagatcc tttttgataa tctcatgacc aaaatccctt aacgtgagtt ttcgttccac 
     1741 tgagcgtcag accccgtaga aaagatcaaa ggatcttctt gagatccttt ttttctgcgc 
     1801 gtaatctgct gcttgcaaac aaaaaaacca ccgctaccag cggtggtttg tttgccggat 
     1861 caagagctac caactctttt tccgaaggta actggcttca gcagagcgca gataccaaat 
     1921 actgttcttc tagtgtagcc gtagttaggc caccacttca agaactctgt agcaccgcct 
     1981 acatacctcg ctctgctaat cctgttacca gtggctgctg ccagtggcga taagtcgtgt 
     2041 cttaccgggt tggactcaag acgatagtta ccggataagg cgcagcggtc gggctgaacg 
     2101 gggggttcgt gcacacagcc cagcttggag cgaacgacct acaccgaact gagataccta 
     2161 cagcgtgagc tatgagaaag cgccacgctt cccgaaggga gaaaggcgga caggtatccg 
     2221 gtaagcggca gggtcggaac aggagagcgc acgagggagc ttccaggggg aaacgcctgg 
     2281 tatctttata gtcctgtcgg gtttcgccac ctctgacttg agcgtcgatt tttgtgatgc 
     2341 tcgtcagggg ggcggagcct atggaaaaac gccagcaacg cggccttttt acggttcctg 
     2401 gccttttgct ggccttttgc tcacatgttc tttcctgcgt tatcccctga ttctgtggat 
     2461 aaccgtatta ccgcctttga gtgagctgat accgctcgcc gcagccgaac gaccgagcgc 
     2521 agcgagtcag tgagcgagga agcggaagag cgcccaatac gcaaaccgcc tctccccgcg 
     2581 cgttggccga ttcattaatg cagctggcac gacaggtttc ccgactggaa agcgggcagt 
     2641 gagcgcaacg caattaatgt gagttagctc actcattagg caccccaggc tttacacttt 
     2701 atgcttccgg ctcgtatgtt gt
//
