# Supplementary material for: A GreenGate-compatible vector set for efficient protein purification from E. coli
Source: bioRxiv preprint, doi:10.64898/2026.06.12.731827, version 1 (2026-06-15)
Supplement: Supplemental File 2_Vectors [file 731827_file03.zip › LopezBueno_Plasmid_gb-files/pGPB004_6His-GST.gb]

LOCUS       pGPB004_6His-GST.xdna    3379 bp      DNA     circular   21.05.2026
DEFINITION  
ACCESSION   
VERSION     
SOURCE      
  ORGANISM  
COMMENT     Serial Cloner Genbank Format
COMMENT     SerialCloner_Type=DNA
COMMENT     SerialCloner_Comments=Ligation of : pPDM306_6xHis-GST-PreSite_in pGGB.txt.xdna [26
            78  nt] : (#BsaI[831] / #BsaI[98]) to PCR(pPDM306_6xHis-GST-
            PreSite_in pGGB.txt.xdna) [693  nt] : (#BsaI[17] / #BsaI[726
            ])
COMMENT     SerialCloner_Ends=0,0,,0,
FEATURES             Location/Qualifiers
     primer_bind     complement(790..809)
                     /label=T7
                     /SerialCloner_Color=&h008B8B
                     /SerialCloner_Show=True
                     /SerialCloner_Protect=False
                     /SerialCloner_Arrow=True
     primer_bind     37..54
                     /label=SP6
                     /SerialCloner_Color=&h008B8B
                     /SerialCloner_Show=True
                     /SerialCloner_Protect=False
                     /SerialCloner_Arrow=True
     rep_origin      2414..3042
                     /label=ColE1 origin
                     /SerialCloner_Color=&h4682B4
                     /SerialCloner_Show=True
                     /SerialCloner_Protect=False
                     /SerialCloner_Arrow=True
     CDS             898..966
                     /label=LacZ alpha
                     /SerialCloner_Color=&h6495ED
                     /SerialCloner_Show=True
                     /SerialCloner_Protect=False
                     /SerialCloner_Arrow=True
     misc_binding    3..25
                     /label=LacO_LacOperator repressed by LacI
                     /SerialCloner_Color=&h6495ED
                     /SerialCloner_Show=True
                     /SerialCloner_Protect=False
                     /SerialCloner_Arrow=True
     Promoter        1335..1363
                     /label=Amp prom
                     /SerialCloner_Color=&h4682B4
                     /SerialCloner_Show=True
                     /SerialCloner_Protect=False
                     /SerialCloner_Arrow=True
     Promoter        3348..3377
                     /label=lac
                     /SerialCloner_Color=&h4682B4
                     /SerialCloner_Show=True
                     /SerialCloner_Protect=False
                     /SerialCloner_Arrow=True
     CDS             1405..2265
                     /label=AmpR
                     /SerialCloner_Color=&h804000
                     /SerialCloner_Show=True
                     /SerialCloner_Protect=False
                     /SerialCloner_Arrow=True
     misc_feature    3312..3333
                     /label=CAP binding Site_activates transcription cAMP dependent
                     /SerialCloner_Color=&h808000
                     /SerialCloner_Show=True
                     /SerialCloner_Protect=False
                     /SerialCloner_Arrow=True
     misc_feature    66..76
                     /label=GG-Overhang B
                     /SerialCloner_Color=&hFF80FF
                     /SerialCloner_Show=True
                     /SerialCloner_Protect=False
                     /SerialCloner_Arrow=True
     misc_feature    complement(770..780)
                     /label=GG-Overhang C
                     /SerialCloner_Color=&hFF80FF
                     /SerialCloner_Show=True
                     /SerialCloner_Protect=False
                     /SerialCloner_Arrow=True
     misc_feature    66..71
                     /label=BsaI-Site
                     /SerialCloner_Color=&hFF8000
                     /SerialCloner_Show=True
                     /SerialCloner_Protect=False
                     /SerialCloner_Arrow=True
     misc_feature    complement(775..780)
                     /label=BsaI-Site
                     /SerialCloner_Color=&hFF8000
                     /SerialCloner_Show=True
                     /SerialCloner_Protect=False
                     /SerialCloner_Arrow=True
     CDS             86..103
                     /label=6xHis
                     /SerialCloner_Color=&h008000
                     /SerialCloner_Show=True
                     /SerialCloner_Protect=False
                     /SerialCloner_Arrow=True
     CDS             113..763
                     /label=GST tag
                     /SerialCloner_Color=&h008000
                     /SerialCloner_Show=True
                     /SerialCloner_Protect=False
                     /SerialCloner_Arrow=True
ORIGIN
        1 gtggaattgt gagcggataa caatttcaca cgAGCTATTT AGGTGACACT ATAGAAgtga 
       61 agcttGGTCT CaaacaATGA AAATCCATCA CCATCACCAT CACggctctg gttcccctat 
      121 actaggttat tggaaaatta agggccttgt gcaacccact cgacttcttt tggaatatct 
      181 tgaagaaaaa tatgaagagc atttgtatga gcgcgatgaa ggtgataaat ggcgaaacaa 
      241 aaagtttgaa ttgggtttgg agtttcccaa tcttccttat tatattgatg gtgatgttaa 
      301 attaacacag tctatggcca tcatacgtta tatagctgac aagcacaaca tgttgggtgg 
      361 ttgtccaaaa gagcgtgcag agatttcaat gcttgaagga gcggttttgg atattagata 
      421 cggtgtttcg agaattgcat atagtaaaga ctttgaaact ctcaaagttg attttcttag 
      481 caagctacct gaaatgctga aaatgttcga agatcgttta tgtcataaaa catatttaaa 
      541 tggtgatcat gtaacccatc ctgacttcat gttgtatgac gctcttgatg ttgttttata 
      601 catggaccca atgtgcctgg atgcgttccc aaaattagtt tgttttaaaa aacgtattga 
      661 agctatccca caaattgata agtacttgaa atccagcaag tatatagcat ggcctttgca 
      721 gggctggcaa gccacgtttg gtggtggcga ccatcctcca aaatcggatg gcttGAGACC 
      781 gaattcTCGC CCTATAGTGA GTCGTATTAC ctggccgtcg ttttacaacg tcgtgactgg 
      841 gaaaaccctg gcgttaccca acttaatcgc cttgcagcac atcccccttt cgccagctgg 
      901 cgtaatagcg aagaggcccg caccgatcgc ccttcccaac agttgcgcag cctgaatggc 
      961 gaatggcgcc tgatgcggta ttttctcctt acgcatctgt gcggtatttc acaccgcata 
     1021 tggtgcactc tcagtacaat ctgctctgat gccgcatagt taagccagcc ccgacacccg 
     1081 ccaacacccg ctgacgcgcc ctgacgggct tgtctgctcc cggcatccgc ttacagacaa 
     1141 gctgtgaccg tctccgggag ctgcatgtgt cagaggtttt caccgtcatc accgaaacgc 
     1201 gcgagacgaa agggcctcgt gatacgccta tttttatagg ttaatgtcat gataataatg 
     1261 gtttcttaga cgtcaggtgg cacttttcgg ggaaatgtgc gcggaacccc tatttgttta 
     1321 tttttctaaa tacattcaaa tatgtatccg ctcatgagac aataaccctg ataaatgctt 
     1381 caataatatt gaaaaaggaa gagtatgagt attcaacatt tccgtgtcgc ccttattccc 
     1441 ttttttgcgg cattttgcct tcctgttttt gctcacccag aaacgctggt gaaagtaaaa 
     1501 gatgctgaag atcagttggg tgcacgagtg ggttacatcg aactggatct caacagcggt 
     1561 aagatccttg agagttttcg ccccgaagaa cgttttccaa tgatgagcac ttttaaagtt 
     1621 ctgctatgtg gcgcggtatt atcccgtatt gacgccgggc aagagcaact cggtcgccgc 
     1681 atacactatt ctcagaatga cttggttgag tactcaccag tcacagaaaa gcatcttacg 
     1741 gatggcatga cagtaagaga attatgcagt gctgccataa ccatgagtga taacactgcg 
     1801 gccaacttac ttctgacaac gatcggagga ccgaaggagc taaccgcttt tttgcacaac 
     1861 atgggggatc atgtaactcg ccttgatcgt tgggaaccgg agctgaatga agccatacca 
     1921 aacgacgagc gtgacaccac gatgcctgta gcaatggcaa caacgttgcg caaactatta 
     1981 actggcgaac tacttactct agcttcccgg caacaattaa tagactggat ggaggcggat 
     2041 aaagttgcag gaccacttct gcgctcggcc cttccggctg gctggtttat tgctgataaa 
     2101 tctggagccg gtgagcgtgg CtctcgAggt atcattgcag cactggggcc agatggtaag 
     2161 ccctcccgta tcgtagttat ctacacgacg gggagtcagg caactatgga tgaacgaaat 
     2221 agacagatcg ctgagatagg tgcctcactg attaagcatt ggtaactgtc agaccaagtt 
     2281 tactcatata tactttagat tgatttaaaa cttcattttt aatttaaaag gatctaggtg 
     2341 aagatccttt ttgataatct catgaccaaa atcccttaac gtgagttttc gttccactga 
     2401 gcgtcagacc ccgtagaaaa gatcaaagga tcttcttgag atcctttttt tctgcgcgta 
     2461 atctgctgct tgcaaacaaa aaaaccaccg ctaccagcgg tggtttgttt gccggatcaa 
     2521 gagctaccaa ctctttttcc gaaggtaact ggcttcagca gagcgcagat accaaatact 
     2581 gttcttctag tgtagccgta gttaggccac cacttcaaga actctgtagc accgcctaca 
     2641 tacctcgctc tgctaatcct gttaccagtg gctgctgcca gtggcgataa gtcgtgtctt 
     2701 accgggttgg actcaagacg atagttaccg gataaggcgc agcggtcggg ctgaacgggg 
     2761 ggttcgtgca cacagcccag cttggagcga acgacctaca ccgaactgag atacctacag 
     2821 cgtgagctat gagaaagcgc cacgcttccc gaagggagaa aggcggacag gtatccggta 
     2881 agcggcaggg tcggaacagg agagcgcacg agggagcttc cagggggaaa cgcctggtat 
     2941 ctttatagtc ctgtcgggtt tcgccacctc tgacttgagc gtcgattttt gtgatgctcg 
     3001 tcaggggggc ggagcctatg gaaaaacgcc agcaacgcgg cctttttacg gttcctggcc 
     3061 ttttgctggc cttttgctca catgttcttt cctgcgttat cccctgattc tgtggataac 
     3121 cgtattaccg cctttgagtg agctgatacc gctcgccgca gccgaacgac cgagcgcagc 
     3181 gagtcagtga gcgaggaagc ggaagagcgc ccaatacgca aaccgcctct ccccgcgcgt 
     3241 tggccgattc attaatgcag ctggcacgac aggtttcccg actggaaagc gggcagtgag 
     3301 cgcaacgcaa ttaatgtgag ttagctcact cattaggcac cccaggcttt acactttatg 
     3361 cttccggctc gtatgttgt
//
