# Supplementary material for: A GreenGate-compatible vector set for efficient protein purification from E. coli
Source: bioRxiv preprint, doi:10.64898/2026.06.12.731827, version 1 (2026-06-15)
Supplement: Supplemental File 2_Vectors [file 731827_file03.zip › LopezBueno_Plasmid_gb-files/pGPB005_StrepII-GST.gb]

LOCUS       pGPB005_StrepII-GST.xdna    3391 bp      DNA     circular   21.05.2026
DEFINITION  
ACCESSION   
VERSION     
SOURCE      
  ORGANISM  
COMMENT     Serial Cloner Genbank Format
COMMENT     SerialCloner_Type=DNA
COMMENT     SerialCloner_Comments=Ligation of : pGGB000.xdna [2678  nt] : (#BsaI[1177] / #BsaI
            [98]) to PCR(pBLAB034_GST-PreScissionSite_in pGGB.txt.xdna) 
            [705  nt] : (#BsaI[3] / #BsaI[724])
COMMENT     SerialCloner_Ends=0,0,,0,
FEATURES             Location/Qualifiers
     primer_bind     complement(802..821)
                     /label=T7
                     /SerialCloner_Color=&h008B8B
                     /SerialCloner_Show=True
                     /SerialCloner_Protect=False
                     /SerialCloner_Arrow=True
     primer_bind     37..54
                     /label=SP6
                     /SerialCloner_Color=&h008B8B
                     /SerialCloner_Show=True
                     /SerialCloner_Protect=False
                     /SerialCloner_Arrow=True
     rep_origin      2426..3054
                     /label=ColE1 origin
                     /SerialCloner_Color=&h4682B4
                     /SerialCloner_Show=True
                     /SerialCloner_Protect=False
                     /SerialCloner_Arrow=True
     CDS             910..978
                     /label=LacZ alpha
                     /SerialCloner_Color=&h6495ED
                     /SerialCloner_Show=True
                     /SerialCloner_Protect=False
                     /SerialCloner_Arrow=True
     misc_binding    3..25
                     /label=LacO_LacOperator repressed by LacI
                     /SerialCloner_Color=&h6495ED
                     /SerialCloner_Show=True
                     /SerialCloner_Protect=False
                     /SerialCloner_Arrow=True
     Promoter        1347..1375
                     /label=Amp prom
                     /SerialCloner_Color=&h4682B4
                     /SerialCloner_Show=True
                     /SerialCloner_Protect=False
                     /SerialCloner_Arrow=True
     Promoter        3360..3389
                     /label=lac
                     /SerialCloner_Color=&h4682B4
                     /SerialCloner_Show=True
                     /SerialCloner_Protect=False
                     /SerialCloner_Arrow=True
     CDS             1417..2277
                     /label=AmpR
                     /SerialCloner_Color=&h804000
                     /SerialCloner_Show=True
                     /SerialCloner_Protect=False
                     /SerialCloner_Arrow=True
     misc_feature    3324..3345
                     /label=CAP binding Site_activates transcription cAMP dependent
                     /SerialCloner_Color=&h808000
                     /SerialCloner_Show=True
                     /SerialCloner_Protect=False
                     /SerialCloner_Arrow=True
     misc_feature    66..76
                     /label=GG-Overhang B
                     /SerialCloner_Color=&hFF80FF
                     /SerialCloner_Show=True
                     /SerialCloner_Protect=False
                     /SerialCloner_Arrow=True
     misc_feature    complement(782..792)
                     /label=GG-Overhang C
                     /SerialCloner_Color=&hFF80FF
                     /SerialCloner_Show=True
                     /SerialCloner_Protect=False
                     /SerialCloner_Arrow=True
     misc_feature    66..71
                     /label=BsaI-Site
                     /SerialCloner_Color=&hFF8000
                     /SerialCloner_Show=True
                     /SerialCloner_Protect=False
                     /SerialCloner_Arrow=True
     misc_feature    complement(787..792)
                     /label=BsaI-Site
                     /SerialCloner_Color=&hFF8000
                     /SerialCloner_Show=True
                     /SerialCloner_Protect=False
                     /SerialCloner_Arrow=True
     CDS             86..109
                     /label=Strep tag II
                     /SerialCloner_Color=&h008000
                     /SerialCloner_Show=True
                     /SerialCloner_Protect=False
                     /SerialCloner_Arrow=True
     CDS             125..775
                     /label=GST tag
                     /SerialCloner_Color=&h008000
                     /SerialCloner_Show=True
                     /SerialCloner_Protect=False
                     /SerialCloner_Arrow=True
ORIGIN
        1 gtggaattgt gagcggataa caatttcaca cgAGCTATTT AGGTGACACT ATAGAAgtga 
       61 agcttGGTCT Caaacaatga gcgcatggag ccatccgcag tttgaaaaag gcggtagcgg 
      121 cggtTCCCCT ATACTAGGTT ATTGgaaaat taagggcctt gtgcaaccca ctcgacttct 
      181 tttggaatat cttgaagaaa aatatgaaga gcatttgtat gagcgcgatg aaggtgataa 
      241 atggcgaaac aaaaagtttg aattgggttt ggagtttccc aatcttcctt attatattga 
      301 tggtgatgtt aaattaacac agtctatggc catcatacgt tatatagctg acaagcacaa 
      361 catgttgggt ggttgtccaa aagagcgtgc agagatttca atgcttgaag gagcggtttt 
      421 ggatattaga tacggtgttt cgagaattgc atatagtaaa gactttgaaa ctctcaaagt 
      481 tgattttctt agcaagctac ctgaaatgct gaaaatgttc gaagatcgtt tatgtcataa 
      541 aacatattta aatggtgatc atgtaaccca tcctgacttc atgttgtatg acgctcttga 
      601 tgttgtttta tacatggacc caatgtgcct ggatgcgttc ccaaaattag tttgttttaa 
      661 aaaacgtatt gaagctatcc cacaaattga taagtacttg aaatccagca agtatatagc 
      721 atggcctttg cagggctggc aagccacgtt tggtgGTGGC GACCATCCTC CAAAAggtag 
      781 cggcttGAGA CCgaattcTC GCCCTATAGT GAGTCGTATT ACctggccgt cgttttacaa 
      841 cgtcgtgact gggaaaaccc tggcgttacc caacttaatc gccttgcagc acatccccct 
      901 ttcgccagct ggcgtaatag cgaagaggcc cgcaccgatc gcccttccca acagttgcgc 
      961 agcctgaatg gcgaatggcg cctgatgcgg tattttctcc ttacgcatct gtgcggtatt 
     1021 tcacaccgca tatggtgcac tctcagtaca atctgctctg atgccgcata gttaagccag 
     1081 ccccgacacc cgccaacacc cgctgacgcg ccctgacggg cttgtctgct cccggcatcc 
     1141 gcttacagac aagctgtgac cgtctccggg agctgcatgt gtcagaggtt ttcaccgtca 
     1201 tcaccgaaac gcgcgagacg aaagggcctc gtgatacgcc tatttttata ggttaatgtc 
     1261 atgataataa tggtttctta gacgtcaggt ggcacttttc ggggaaatgt gcgcggaacc 
     1321 cctatttgtt tatttttcta aatacattca aatatgtatc cgctcatgag acaataaccc 
     1381 tgataaatgc ttcaataata ttgaaaaagg aagagtatga gtattcaaca tttccgtgtc 
     1441 gcccttattc ccttttttgc ggcattttgc cttcctgttt ttgctcaccc agaaacgctg 
     1501 gtgaaagtaa aagatgctga agatcagttg ggtgcacgag tgggttacat cgaactggat 
     1561 ctcaacagcg gtaagatcct tgagagtttt cgccccgaag aacgttttcc aatgatgagc 
     1621 acttttaaag ttctgctatg tggcgcggta ttatcccgta ttgacgccgg gcaagagcaa 
     1681 ctcggtcgcc gcatacacta ttctcagaat gacttggttg agtactcacc agtcacagaa 
     1741 aagcatctta cggatggcat gacagtaaga gaattatgca gtgctgccat aaccatgagt 
     1801 gataacactg cggccaactt acttctgaca acgatcggag gaccgaagga gctaaccgct 
     1861 tttttgcaca acatggggga tcatgtaact cgccttgatc gttgggaacc ggagctgaat 
     1921 gaagccatac caaacgacga gcgtgacacc acgatgcctg tagcaatggc aacaacgttg 
     1981 cgcaaactat taactggcga actacttact ctagcttccc ggcaacaatt aatagactgg 
     2041 atggaggcgg ataaagttgc aggaccactt ctgcgctcgg cccttccggc tggctggttt 
     2101 attgctgata aatctggagc cggtgagcgt ggCtctcgAg gtatcattgc agcactgggg 
     2161 ccagatggta agccctcccg tatcgtagtt atctacacga cggggagtca ggcaactatg 
     2221 gatgaacgaa atagacagat cgctgagata ggtgcctcac tgattaagca ttggtaactg 
     2281 tcagaccaag tttactcata tatactttag attgatttaa aacttcattt ttaatttaaa 
     2341 aggatctagg tgaagatcct ttttgataat ctcatgacca aaatccctta acgtgagttt 
     2401 tcgttccact gagcgtcaga ccccgtagaa aagatcaaag gatcttcttg agatcctttt 
     2461 tttctgcgcg taatctgctg cttgcaaaca aaaaaaccac cgctaccagc ggtggtttgt 
     2521 ttgccggatc aagagctacc aactcttttt ccgaaggtaa ctggcttcag cagagcgcag 
     2581 ataccaaata ctgttcttct agtgtagccg tagttaggcc accacttcaa gaactctgta 
     2641 gcaccgccta catacctcgc tctgctaatc ctgttaccag tggctgctgc cagtggcgat 
     2701 aagtcgtgtc ttaccgggtt ggactcaaga cgatagttac cggataaggc gcagcggtcg 
     2761 ggctgaacgg ggggttcgtg cacacagccc agcttggagc gaacgaccta caccgaactg 
     2821 agatacctac agcgtgagct atgagaaagc gccacgcttc ccgaagggag aaaggcggac 
     2881 aggtatccgg taagcggcag ggtcggaaca ggagagcgca cgagggagct tccaggggga 
     2941 aacgcctggt atctttatag tcctgtcggg tttcgccacc tctgacttga gcgtcgattt 
     3001 ttgtgatgct cgtcaggggg gcggagccta tggaaaaacg ccagcaacgc ggccttttta 
     3061 cggttcctgg ccttttgctg gccttttgct cacatgttct ttcctgcgtt atcccctgat 
     3121 tctgtggata accgtattac cgcctttgag tgagctgata ccgctcgccg cagccgaacg 
     3181 accgagcgca gcgagtcagt gagcgaggaa gcggaagagc gcccaatacg caaaccgcct 
     3241 ctccccgcgc gttggccgat tcattaatgc agctggcacg acaggtttcc cgactggaaa 
     3301 gcgggcagtg agcgcaacgc aattaatgtg agttagctca ctcattaggc accccaggct 
     3361 ttacacttta tgcttccggc tcgtatgttg t
//
