# Supplementary material for: A GreenGate-compatible vector set for efficient protein purification from E. coli
Source: bioRxiv preprint, doi:10.64898/2026.06.12.731827, version 1 (2026-06-15)
Supplement: Supplemental File 2_Vectors [file 731827_file03.zip › LopezBueno_Plasmid_gb-files/pGPB006_StrepII-msfGFP.gb]

LOCUS       pGPB006_StrepII-msfGFP.xdna    3463 bp      DNA     circular   21.05.2026
DEFINITION  
ACCESSION   
VERSION     
SOURCE      
  ORGANISM  
COMMENT     Serial Cloner Genbank Format
COMMENT     SerialCloner_Type=DNA
COMMENT     SerialCloner_Comments=Ligation of : pGGB000.xdna [2678  nt] : (#Eco31I[1177] / #Ec
            o31I[98]) to PCR(sfGFP_HeilmannLab.xdna) [641  nt] : (#Eco31
            I[2] / #Eco31I[659]) and to PCR(sfGFP_HeilmannLab.xdna) [132
              nt] : (#Eco31I[3] / #Eco31I[151])
COMMENT     SerialCloner_Ends=0,0,,0,
FEATURES             Location/Qualifiers
     misc_feature    77..717
                     /label=insert from PCR(sfGFP_HeilmannLab.xdna)
                     /SerialCloner_Color=&h84A4C0
                     /SerialCloner_Show=False
                     /SerialCloner_Protect=True
                     /SerialCloner_Arrow=True
                     /SerialCloner_Desc=note="Fragment extracted from PCR(sfGFP_HeilmannLab.xdna) [641  nt] : (#Eco31I[2] / #Eco31I[659]) \ 
     misc_feature    722..853
                     /label=insert from PCR(sfGFP_HeilmannLab.xdna)
                     /SerialCloner_Color=&h84A4C0
                     /SerialCloner_Show=False
                     /SerialCloner_Protect=True
                     /SerialCloner_Arrow=True
                     /SerialCloner_Desc=note="Fragment extracted from PCR(sfGFP_HeilmannLab.xdna) [132  nt] : (#Eco31I[3] / #Eco31I[151]) \ 
     misc_feature    125..835
                     /label=msfGFP
                     /SerialCloner_Color=&h00FF00
                     /SerialCloner_Show=True
                     /SerialCloner_Protect=False
                     /SerialCloner_Arrow=True
     primer_bind     complement(874..893)
                     /label=T7
                     /SerialCloner_Color=&h008B8B
                     /SerialCloner_Show=True
                     /SerialCloner_Protect=False
                     /SerialCloner_Arrow=True
     primer_bind     37..54
                     /label=SP6
                     /SerialCloner_Color=&h008B8B
                     /SerialCloner_Show=True
                     /SerialCloner_Protect=False
                     /SerialCloner_Arrow=True
     rep_origin      2498..3126
                     /label=ColE1 origin
                     /SerialCloner_Color=&h4682B4
                     /SerialCloner_Show=True
                     /SerialCloner_Protect=False
                     /SerialCloner_Arrow=True
     CDS             982..1050
                     /label=LacZ alpha
                     /SerialCloner_Color=&h6495ED
                     /SerialCloner_Show=True
                     /SerialCloner_Protect=False
                     /SerialCloner_Arrow=True
     misc_binding    3..25
                     /label=LacO_LacOperator repressed by LacI
                     /SerialCloner_Color=&h6495ED
                     /SerialCloner_Show=True
                     /SerialCloner_Protect=False
                     /SerialCloner_Arrow=True
     Promoter        1419..1447
                     /label=Amp prom
                     /SerialCloner_Color=&h4682B4
                     /SerialCloner_Show=True
                     /SerialCloner_Protect=False
                     /SerialCloner_Arrow=True
     Promoter        3432..3461
                     /label=lac
                     /SerialCloner_Color=&h4682B4
                     /SerialCloner_Show=True
                     /SerialCloner_Protect=False
                     /SerialCloner_Arrow=True
     CDS             1489..2349
                     /label=AmpR
                     /SerialCloner_Color=&h804000
                     /SerialCloner_Show=True
                     /SerialCloner_Protect=False
                     /SerialCloner_Arrow=True
     misc_feature    3396..3417
                     /label=CAP binding Site_activates transcription cAMP dependent
                     /SerialCloner_Color=&h808000
                     /SerialCloner_Show=True
                     /SerialCloner_Protect=False
                     /SerialCloner_Arrow=True
     misc_feature    66..76
                     /label=GG-Overhang B
                     /SerialCloner_Color=&hFF80FF
                     /SerialCloner_Show=True
                     /SerialCloner_Protect=False
                     /SerialCloner_Arrow=True
     misc_feature    complement(854..864)
                     /label=GG-Overhang C
                     /SerialCloner_Color=&hFF80FF
                     /SerialCloner_Show=True
                     /SerialCloner_Protect=False
                     /SerialCloner_Arrow=True
     misc_feature    66..71
                     /label=BsaI-Site
                     /SerialCloner_Color=&hFF8000
                     /SerialCloner_Show=True
                     /SerialCloner_Protect=False
                     /SerialCloner_Arrow=True
     misc_feature    complement(859..864)
                     /label=BsaI-Site
                     /SerialCloner_Color=&hFF8000
                     /SerialCloner_Show=True
                     /SerialCloner_Protect=False
                     /SerialCloner_Arrow=True
     CDS             86..109
                     /label=StrepII tag
                     /SerialCloner_Color=&h008000
                     /SerialCloner_Show=True
                     /SerialCloner_Protect=False
                     /SerialCloner_Arrow=True
ORIGIN
        1 gtggaattgt gagcggataa caatttcaca cgAGCTATTT AGGTGACACT ATAGAAgtga 
       61 agcttGGTCT CaaacaATGA GCGCATGGAG CCATCCGCAG TTTGAAAAAg gcggtagcgg 
      121 cggtAGTAAA GGCGAAGAGC TGTTCACTGG CGTTGTTCCG ATTCTGGTCG AACTGGATGG 
      181 TGATGTTAAC GGCCACAAAT TCAGCGTCCG TGGGGAAGGC GAGGGTGATG CTACAAATGG 
      241 CAAACTGACC CTGAAATTCA TCTGTACCAC CGGGAAACTG CCTGTTCCTT GGCCTACACT 
      301 GGTTACCACT CTGACCTATG GCGTGCAATG TTTTAGCCGC TATCCTGATC ACATGAAACA 
      361 GCACGATTTC TTCAAAAGCG CTATGCCTGA AGGTTATGTC CAAGAGCGTA CCATCAGCTT 
      421 TAAAGACGAT GGCACCTATA AAACCCGTGC CGAGGTGAAA TTCGAAGGTG ATACCCTGGT 
      481 CAACCGTATT GAACTGAAAG GGATCGATTT CAAAGAGGAC GGCAACATTC TGGGCCATAA 
      541 ACTGGAGTAT AACTTCAACA GCCATAACGT GTACATTACC GCCGACAAAC AGAAAAACGG 
      601 GATCAAAGCG AACTTCAAAA TCCGCCACAA CGTGGAAGAT GGTTCCGTTC AGCTGGCAGA 
      661 TCATTATCAG CAGAACACCC CGATTGGAGA TGGTCCTGTA CTGCTGCCGG ACAATCActa 
      721 tCTGAGCACC CAGTCAaaaC TGAGTAAAGA CCCGAACGAA AAACGTGACC ACATGGTGCT 
      781 GCTGGAGTTT GTTACAGCGG CCGGTATTAC ACATGGGATG GACGAGCTGT ATAAAggtgg 
      841 cggtagcggc ggtggcttGA GACCgaattc TCGCCCTATA GTGAGTCGTA TTACctggcc 
      901 gtcgttttac aacgtcgtga ctgggaaaac cctggcgtta cccaacttaa tcgccttgca 
      961 gcacatcccc ctttcgccag ctggcgtaat agcgaagagg cccgcaccga tcgcccttcc 
     1021 caacagttgc gcagcctgaa tggcgaatgg cgcctgatgc ggtattttct ccttacgcat 
     1081 ctgtgcggta tttcacaccg catatggtgc actctcagta caatctgctc tgatgccgca 
     1141 tagttaagcc agccccgaca cccgccaaca cccgctgacg cgccctgacg ggcttgtctg 
     1201 ctcccggcat ccgcttacag acaagctgtg accgtctccg ggagctgcat gtgtcagagg 
     1261 ttttcaccgt catcaccgaa acgcgcgaga cgaaagggcc tcgtgatacg cctattttta 
     1321 taggttaatg tcatgataat aatggtttct tagacgtcag gtggcacttt tcggggaaat 
     1381 gtgcgcggaa cccctatttg tttatttttc taaatacatt caaatatgta tccgctcatg 
     1441 agacaataac cctgataaat gcttcaataa tattgaaaaa ggaagagtat gagtattcaa 
     1501 catttccgtg tcgcccttat tccctttttt gcggcatttt gccttcctgt ttttgctcac 
     1561 ccagaaacgc tggtgaaagt aaaagatgct gaagatcagt tgggtgcacg agtgggttac 
     1621 atcgaactgg atctcaacag cggtaagatc cttgagagtt ttcgccccga agaacgtttt 
     1681 ccaatgatga gcacttttaa agttctgcta tgtggcgcgg tattatcccg tattgacgcc 
     1741 gggcaagagc aactcggtcg ccgcatacac tattctcaga atgacttggt tgagtactca 
     1801 ccagtcacag aaaagcatct tacggatggc atgacagtaa gagaattatg cagtgctgcc 
     1861 ataaccatga gtgataacac tgcggccaac ttacttctga caacgatcgg aggaccgaag 
     1921 gagctaaccg cttttttgca caacatgggg gatcatgtaa ctcgccttga tcgttgggaa 
     1981 ccggagctga atgaagccat accaaacgac gagcgtgaca ccacgatgcc tgtagcaatg 
     2041 gcaacaacgt tgcgcaaact attaactggc gaactactta ctctagcttc ccggcaacaa 
     2101 ttaatagact ggatggaggc ggataaagtt gcaggaccac ttctgcgctc ggcccttccg 
     2161 gctggctggt ttattgctga taaatctgga gccggtgagc gtggCtctcg Aggtatcatt 
     2221 gcagcactgg ggccagatgg taagccctcc cgtatcgtag ttatctacac gacggggagt 
     2281 caggcaacta tggatgaacg aaatagacag atcgctgaga taggtgcctc actgattaag 
     2341 cattggtaac tgtcagacca agtttactca tatatacttt agattgattt aaaacttcat 
     2401 ttttaattta aaaggatcta ggtgaagatc ctttttgata atctcatgac caaaatccct 
     2461 taacgtgagt tttcgttcca ctgagcgtca gaccccgtag aaaagatcaa aggatcttct 
     2521 tgagatcctt tttttctgcg cgtaatctgc tgcttgcaaa caaaaaaacc accgctacca 
     2581 gcggtggttt gtttgccgga tcaagagcta ccaactcttt ttccgaaggt aactggcttc 
     2641 agcagagcgc agataccaaa tactgttctt ctagtgtagc cgtagttagg ccaccacttc 
     2701 aagaactctg tagcaccgcc tacatacctc gctctgctaa tcctgttacc agtggctgct 
     2761 gccagtggcg ataagtcgtg tcttaccggg ttggactcaa gacgatagtt accggataag 
     2821 gcgcagcggt cgggctgaac ggggggttcg tgcacacagc ccagcttgga gcgaacgacc 
     2881 tacaccgaac tgagatacct acagcgtgag ctatgagaaa gcgccacgct tcccgaaggg 
     2941 agaaaggcgg acaggtatcc ggtaagcggc agggtcggaa caggagagcg cacgagggag 
     3001 cttccagggg gaaacgcctg gtatctttat agtcctgtcg ggtttcgcca cctctgactt 
     3061 gagcgtcgat ttttgtgatg ctcgtcaggg gggcggagcc tatggaaaaa cgccagcaac 
     3121 gcggcctttt tacggttcct ggccttttgc tggccttttg ctcacatgtt ctttcctgcg 
     3181 ttatcccctg attctgtgga taaccgtatt accgcctttg agtgagctga taccgctcgc 
     3241 cgcagccgaa cgaccgagcg cagcgagtca gtgagcgagg aagcggaaga gcgcccaata 
     3301 cgcaaaccgc ctctccccgc gcgttggccg attcattaat gcagctggca cgacaggttt 
     3361 cccgactgga aagcgggcag tgagcgcaac gcaattaatg tgagttagct cactcattag 
     3421 gcaccccagg ctttacactt tatgcttccg gctcgtatgt tgt
//
