# Supplementary material for: A GreenGate-compatible vector set for efficient protein purification from E. coli
Source: bioRxiv preprint, doi:10.64898/2026.06.12.731827, version 1 (2026-06-15)
Supplement: Supplemental File 2_Vectors [file 731827_file03.zip › LopezBueno_Plasmid_gb-files/pGPB007_meGFP.gb]

LOCUS       pGPB007_meGFP_.xdna    3415 bp      DNA     circular   21.05.2026
DEFINITION  
ACCESSION   
VERSION     
SOURCE      
  ORGANISM  
COMMENT     Serial Cloner Genbank Format
COMMENT     SerialCloner_Type=DNA
COMMENT     SerialCloner_Comments=Ligation of : pGGB000.xdna [2678  nt] : (#BsaI[1177] / #BsaI
            [98]) to PCR(eGFP.txt.xdna) [607  nt] : (#BsaI[5] / #BsaI[62
            8]) and to PCR(eGFP.txt.xdna) [118  nt] : (#BsaI[5] / #BsaI[
            139])
COMMENT     SerialCloner_Ends=0,0,,0,
FEATURES             Location/Qualifiers
     misc_feature    109..825
                     /label=meGFP
                     /SerialCloner_Color=&h1BF00F
                     /SerialCloner_Show=True
                     /SerialCloner_Protect=False
                     /SerialCloner_Arrow=True
     primer_bind     complement(858..877)
                     /label=T7
                     /SerialCloner_Color=&h008B8B
                     /SerialCloner_Show=True
                     /SerialCloner_Protect=False
                     /SerialCloner_Arrow=True
     primer_bind     69..86
                     /label=SP6
                     /SerialCloner_Color=&h008B8B
                     /SerialCloner_Show=True
                     /SerialCloner_Protect=False
                     /SerialCloner_Arrow=True
     rep_origin      2482..3110
                     /label=ColE1 origin
                     /SerialCloner_Color=&h4682B4
                     /SerialCloner_Show=True
                     /SerialCloner_Protect=False
                     /SerialCloner_Arrow=True
     CDS             966..1034
                     /label=LacZ alpha
                     /SerialCloner_Color=&h6495ED
                     /SerialCloner_Show=True
                     /SerialCloner_Protect=False
                     /SerialCloner_Arrow=True
     misc_binding    35..57
                     /label=LacO_LacOperator repressed by LacI
                     /SerialCloner_Color=&h6495ED
                     /SerialCloner_Show=True
                     /SerialCloner_Protect=False
                     /SerialCloner_Arrow=True
     Promoter        1403..1431
                     /label=Amp prom
                     /SerialCloner_Color=&h4682B4
                     /SerialCloner_Show=True
                     /SerialCloner_Protect=False
                     /SerialCloner_Arrow=True
     Promoter        1..30
                     /label=lac
                     /SerialCloner_Color=&h4682B4
                     /SerialCloner_Show=True
                     /SerialCloner_Protect=False
                     /SerialCloner_Arrow=True
     CDS             1473..2333
                     /label=AmpR
                     /SerialCloner_Color=&h804000
                     /SerialCloner_Show=True
                     /SerialCloner_Protect=False
                     /SerialCloner_Arrow=True
     misc_feature    3380..3401
                     /label=CAP binding Site_activates transcription cAMP dependent
                     /SerialCloner_Color=&h808000
                     /SerialCloner_Show=True
                     /SerialCloner_Protect=False
                     /SerialCloner_Arrow=True
     misc_feature    98..108
                     /label=GG-Overhang B
                     /SerialCloner_Color=&hFF80FF
                     /SerialCloner_Show=True
                     /SerialCloner_Protect=False
                     /SerialCloner_Arrow=True
     misc_feature    complement(838..848)
                     /label=GG-Overhang C
                     /SerialCloner_Color=&hFF80FF
                     /SerialCloner_Show=True
                     /SerialCloner_Protect=False
                     /SerialCloner_Arrow=True
     misc_feature    98..103
                     /label=BsaI-Site
                     /SerialCloner_Color=&hFF8000
                     /SerialCloner_Show=True
                     /SerialCloner_Protect=False
                     /SerialCloner_Arrow=True
     misc_feature    complement(843..848)
                     /label=BsaI-Site
                     /SerialCloner_Color=&hFF8000
                     /SerialCloner_Show=True
                     /SerialCloner_Protect=False
                     /SerialCloner_Arrow=True
ORIGIN
        1 tttacacttt atgcttccgg ctcgtatgtt gtgtggaatt gtgagcggat aacaatttca 
       61 cacgAGCTAT TTAGGTGACA CTATAGAAgt gaagcttGGT CTCaaacaAT GGTGAGCAAG 
      121 GGCGAGGAGC TGTTCACCGG GGTGGTGCCC ATCCTGGTCG AGCTGGACGG CGACGTAAAC 
      181 GGCCACAAGT TCAGCGTGTC CGGCGAGGGC GAGGGCGATG CCACCTACGG CAAGCTGACC 
      241 CTGAAGTTCA TCTGCACCAC CGGCAAGCTG CCCGTGCCCT GGCCCACCCT CGTGACCACC 
      301 CTGACCTACG GCGTGCAGTG CTTCAGCCGC TACCCCGACC ACATGAAGCA GCACGACTTC 
      361 TTCAAGTCCG CCATGCCCGA AGGCTACGTC CAGGAGCGCA CCATCTTCTT CAAGGACGAC 
      421 GGCAACTACA AGACCCGCGC CGAGGTGAAG TTCGAGGGCG ACACCCTGGT GAACCGCATC 
      481 GAGCTGAAGG GCATCGACTT CAAGGAGGAC GGCAACATCC TGGGGCACAA GCTGGAGTAC 
      541 AACTACAACA GCCACAACGT CTATATCATG GCCGACAAGC AGAAGAACGG CATCAAGGTG 
      601 AACTTCAAGA TCCGCCACAA CATCGAGGAC GGCAGCGTGC AGCTCGCCGA CCACTACCAG 
      661 CAGAACACCC CCATCGGCGA CGGCCCCGTG CTGCTGCCCG ACAACCACTA CCTGAgcacC 
      721 CAGTCCaagC TGAGCAAAGA CCCCAACGAG AAGCGCGATC ACATGGTCCT GCTGGAGTTC 
      781 GTGACCGCCG CCGGGATCAC TCTCGGCATG GACGAGCTGT ACAAGGGAGC AGGAGCGggc 
      841 ttGAGACCga attcTCGCCC TATAGTGAGT CGTATTACct ggccgtcgtt ttacaacgtc 
      901 gtgactggga aaaccctggc gttacccaac ttaatcgcct tgcagcacat ccccctttcg 
      961 ccagctggcg taatagcgaa gaggcccgca ccgatcgccc ttcccaacag ttgcgcagcc 
     1021 tgaatggcga atggcgcctg atgcggtatt ttctccttac gcatctgtgc ggtatttcac 
     1081 accgcatatg gtgcactctc agtacaatct gctctgatgc cgcatagtta agccagcccc 
     1141 gacacccgcc aacacccgct gacgcgccct gacgggcttg tctgctcccg gcatccgctt 
     1201 acagacaagc tgtgaccgtc tccgggagct gcatgtgtca gaggttttca ccgtcatcac 
     1261 cgaaacgcgc gagacgaaag ggcctcgtga tacgcctatt tttataggtt aatgtcatga 
     1321 taataatggt ttcttagacg tcaggtggca cttttcgggg aaatgtgcgc ggaaccccta 
     1381 tttgtttatt tttctaaata cattcaaata tgtatccgct catgagacaa taaccctgat 
     1441 aaatgcttca ataatattga aaaaggaaga gtatgagtat tcaacatttc cgtgtcgccc 
     1501 ttattccctt ttttgcggca ttttgccttc ctgtttttgc tcacccagaa acgctggtga 
     1561 aagtaaaaga tgctgaagat cagttgggtg cacgagtggg ttacatcgaa ctggatctca 
     1621 acagcggtaa gatccttgag agttttcgcc ccgaagaacg ttttccaatg atgagcactt 
     1681 ttaaagttct gctatgtggc gcggtattat cccgtattga cgccgggcaa gagcaactcg 
     1741 gtcgccgcat acactattct cagaatgact tggttgagta ctcaccagtc acagaaaagc 
     1801 atcttacgga tggcatgaca gtaagagaat tatgcagtgc tgccataacc atgagtgata 
     1861 acactgcggc caacttactt ctgacaacga tcggaggacc gaaggagcta accgcttttt 
     1921 tgcacaacat gggggatcat gtaactcgcc ttgatcgttg ggaaccggag ctgaatgaag 
     1981 ccataccaaa cgacgagcgt gacaccacga tgcctgtagc aatggcaaca acgttgcgca 
     2041 aactattaac tggcgaacta cttactctag cttcccggca acaattaata gactggatgg 
     2101 aggcggataa agttgcagga ccacttctgc gctcggccct tccggctggc tggtttattg 
     2161 ctgataaatc tggagccggt gagcgtggCt ctcgAggtat cattgcagca ctggggccag 
     2221 atggtaagcc ctcccgtatc gtagttatct acacgacggg gagtcaggca actatggatg 
     2281 aacgaaatag acagatcgct gagataggtg cctcactgat taagcattgg taactgtcag 
     2341 accaagttta ctcatatata ctttagattg atttaaaact tcatttttaa tttaaaagga 
     2401 tctaggtgaa gatccttttt gataatctca tgaccaaaat cccttaacgt gagttttcgt 
     2461 tccactgagc gtcagacccc gtagaaaaga tcaaaggatc ttcttgagat cctttttttc 
     2521 tgcgcgtaat ctgctgcttg caaacaaaaa aaccaccgct accagcggtg gtttgtttgc 
     2581 cggatcaaga gctaccaact ctttttccga aggtaactgg cttcagcaga gcgcagatac 
     2641 caaatactgt tcttctagtg tagccgtagt taggccacca cttcaagaac tctgtagcac 
     2701 cgcctacata cctcgctctg ctaatcctgt taccagtggc tgctgccagt ggcgataagt 
     2761 cgtgtcttac cgggttggac tcaagacgat agttaccgga taaggcgcag cggtcgggct 
     2821 gaacgggggg ttcgtgcaca cagcccagct tggagcgaac gacctacacc gaactgagat 
     2881 acctacagcg tgagctatga gaaagcgcca cgcttcccga agggagaaag gcggacaggt 
     2941 atccggtaag cggcagggtc ggaacaggag agcgcacgag ggagcttcca gggggaaacg 
     3001 cctggtatct ttatagtcct gtcgggtttc gccacctctg acttgagcgt cgatttttgt 
     3061 gatgctcgtc aggggggcgg agcctatgga aaaacgccag caacgcggcc tttttacggt 
     3121 tcctggcctt ttgctggcct tttgctcaca tgttctttcc tgcgttatcc cctgattctg 
     3181 tggataaccg tattaccgcc tttgagtgag ctgataccgc tcgccgcagc cgaacgaccg 
     3241 agcgcagcga gtcagtgagc gaggaagcgg aagagcgccc aatacgcaaa ccgcctctcc 
     3301 ccgcgcgttg gccgattcat taatgcagct ggcacgacag gtttcccgac tggaaagcgg 
     3361 gcagtgagcg caacgcaatt aatgtgagtt agctcactca ttaggcaccc caggc
//
