# Supplementary material for: A GreenGate-compatible vector set for efficient protein purification from E. coli
Source: bioRxiv preprint, doi:10.64898/2026.06.12.731827, version 1 (2026-06-15)
Supplement: Supplemental File 2_Vectors [file 731827_file03.zip › LopezBueno_Plasmid_gb-files/pGPB008_mScarlet.gb]

LOCUS       pGPB008_mScarlet.xdna    3394 bp      DNA     circular   21.05.2026
DEFINITION  
ACCESSION   
VERSION     
SOURCE      
  ORGANISM  
COMMENT     Serial Cloner Genbank Format
COMMENT     SerialCloner_Type=DNA
COMMENT     SerialCloner_Comments=Ligation of : pGGB000.xdna [2678  nt] : (#BsaI[1177] / #BsaI
            [98]) to PCR(pCytERM_mScarlet_N1 (Addgene 85066).txt.xdna) [
            708  nt] : (#BsaI[5] / #BsaI[729])
COMMENT     SerialCloner_Ends=0,0,,0,
FEATURES             Location/Qualifiers
     misc_feature    109..804
                     /label=mScarlet
                     /SerialCloner_Color=&hFF0000
                     /SerialCloner_Show=True
                     /SerialCloner_Protect=False
                     /SerialCloner_Arrow=True
     primer_bind     complement(837..856)
                     /label=T7
                     /SerialCloner_Color=&h008B8B
                     /SerialCloner_Show=True
                     /SerialCloner_Protect=False
                     /SerialCloner_Arrow=True
     primer_bind     69..86
                     /label=SP6
                     /SerialCloner_Color=&h008B8B
                     /SerialCloner_Show=True
                     /SerialCloner_Protect=False
                     /SerialCloner_Arrow=True
     rep_origin      2461..3089
                     /label=ColE1 origin
                     /SerialCloner_Color=&h4682B4
                     /SerialCloner_Show=True
                     /SerialCloner_Protect=False
                     /SerialCloner_Arrow=True
     CDS             945..1013
                     /label=LacZ alpha
                     /SerialCloner_Color=&h6495ED
                     /SerialCloner_Show=True
                     /SerialCloner_Protect=False
                     /SerialCloner_Arrow=True
     misc_binding    35..57
                     /label=LacO_LacOperator repressed by LacI
                     /SerialCloner_Color=&h6495ED
                     /SerialCloner_Show=True
                     /SerialCloner_Protect=False
                     /SerialCloner_Arrow=True
     Promoter        1382..1410
                     /label=Amp prom
                     /SerialCloner_Color=&h4682B4
                     /SerialCloner_Show=True
                     /SerialCloner_Protect=False
                     /SerialCloner_Arrow=True
     Promoter        1..30
                     /label=lac
                     /SerialCloner_Color=&h4682B4
                     /SerialCloner_Show=True
                     /SerialCloner_Protect=False
                     /SerialCloner_Arrow=True
     CDS             1452..2312
                     /label=AmpR
                     /SerialCloner_Color=&h804000
                     /SerialCloner_Show=True
                     /SerialCloner_Protect=False
                     /SerialCloner_Arrow=True
     misc_feature    3359..3380
                     /label=CAP binding Site_activates transcription cAMP dependent
                     /SerialCloner_Color=&h808000
                     /SerialCloner_Show=True
                     /SerialCloner_Protect=False
                     /SerialCloner_Arrow=True
     misc_feature    98..108
                     /label=GG-Overhang B
                     /SerialCloner_Color=&hFF80FF
                     /SerialCloner_Show=True
                     /SerialCloner_Protect=False
                     /SerialCloner_Arrow=True
     misc_feature    complement(817..827)
                     /label=GG-Overhang C
                     /SerialCloner_Color=&hFF80FF
                     /SerialCloner_Show=True
                     /SerialCloner_Protect=False
                     /SerialCloner_Arrow=True
     misc_feature    98..103
                     /label=BsaI-Site
                     /SerialCloner_Color=&hFF8000
                     /SerialCloner_Show=True
                     /SerialCloner_Protect=False
                     /SerialCloner_Arrow=True
     misc_feature    complement(822..827)
                     /label=BsaI-Site
                     /SerialCloner_Color=&hFF8000
                     /SerialCloner_Show=True
                     /SerialCloner_Protect=False
                     /SerialCloner_Arrow=True
ORIGIN
        1 tttacacttt atgcttccgg ctcgtatgtt gtgtggaatt gtgagcggat aacaatttca 
       61 cacgAGCTAT TTAGGTGACA CTATAGAAgt gaagcttGGT CTCaAACAAT GGTGAGCAAG 
      121 GGCGAGGCAG TGATCAAGGA GTTCATGCGG TTCAAGGTGC ACATGGAGGG CTCCATGAAC 
      181 GGCCACGAGT TCGAGATCGA GGGCGAGGGC GAGGGCCGCC CCTACGAGGG CACCCAGACC 
      241 GCCAAGCTGA AGGTGACCAA GGGTGGCCCC CTGCCCTTCT CCTGGGACAT CCTGTCCCCT 
      301 CAGTTCATGT ACGGCTCCAG GGCCTTCACC AAGCACCCCG CCGACATCCC CGACTACTAT 
      361 AAGCAGTCCT TCCCCGAGGG CTTCAAGTGG GAGCGCGTGA TGAACTTCGA GGACGGCGGC 
      421 GCCGTGACCG TGACCCAGGA CACCTCCCTG GAGGACGGCA CCCTGATCTA CAAGGTGAAG 
      481 CTCCGCGGCA CCAACTTCCC TCCTGACGGC CCCGTAATGC AGAAGAAGAC AATGGGCTGG 
      541 GAAGCGTCCA CCGAGCGGTT GTACCCCGAG GACGGCGTGC TGAAGGGCGA CATTAAGATG 
      601 GCCCTGCGCC TGAAGGACGG CGGCCGCTAC CTGGCGGACT TCAAGACCAC CTACAAGGCC 
      661 AAGAAGCCCG TGCAGATGCC CGGCGCCTAC AACGTCGACC GCAAGTTGGA CATCACCTCC 
      721 CACAACGAGG ACTACACCGT GGTGGAACAG TACGAACGCT CCGAGGGCCG CCACTCCACC 
      781 GGCGGCATGG ACGAGCTGTA CAAGGGAGCA GGAGCGGGCT tGAGACCgaa ttcTCGCCCT 
      841 ATAGTGAGTC GTATTACctg gccgtcgttt tacaacgtcg tgactgggaa aaccctggcg 
      901 ttacccaact taatcgcctt gcagcacatc cccctttcgc cagctggcgt aatagcgaag 
      961 aggcccgcac cgatcgccct tcccaacagt tgcgcagcct gaatggcgaa tggcgcctga 
     1021 tgcggtattt tctccttacg catctgtgcg gtatttcaca ccgcatatgg tgcactctca 
     1081 gtacaatctg ctctgatgcc gcatagttaa gccagccccg acacccgcca acacccgctg 
     1141 acgcgccctg acgggcttgt ctgctcccgg catccgctta cagacaagct gtgaccgtct 
     1201 ccgggagctg catgtgtcag aggttttcac cgtcatcacc gaaacgcgcg agacgaaagg 
     1261 gcctcgtgat acgcctattt ttataggtta atgtcatgat aataatggtt tcttagacgt 
     1321 caggtggcac ttttcgggga aatgtgcgcg gaacccctat ttgtttattt ttctaaatac 
     1381 attcaaatat gtatccgctc atgagacaat aaccctgata aatgcttcaa taatattgaa 
     1441 aaaggaagag tatgagtatt caacatttcc gtgtcgccct tattcccttt tttgcggcat 
     1501 tttgccttcc tgtttttgct cacccagaaa cgctggtgaa agtaaaagat gctgaagatc 
     1561 agttgggtgc acgagtgggt tacatcgaac tggatctcaa cagcggtaag atccttgaga 
     1621 gttttcgccc cgaagaacgt tttccaatga tgagcacttt taaagttctg ctatgtggcg 
     1681 cggtattatc ccgtattgac gccgggcaag agcaactcgg tcgccgcata cactattctc 
     1741 agaatgactt ggttgagtac tcaccagtca cagaaaagca tcttacggat ggcatgacag 
     1801 taagagaatt atgcagtgct gccataacca tgagtgataa cactgcggcc aacttacttc 
     1861 tgacaacgat cggaggaccg aaggagctaa ccgctttttt gcacaacatg ggggatcatg 
     1921 taactcgcct tgatcgttgg gaaccggagc tgaatgaagc cataccaaac gacgagcgtg 
     1981 acaccacgat gcctgtagca atggcaacaa cgttgcgcaa actattaact ggcgaactac 
     2041 ttactctagc ttcccggcaa caattaatag actggatgga ggcggataaa gttgcaggac 
     2101 cacttctgcg ctcggccctt ccggctggct ggtttattgc tgataaatct ggagccggtg 
     2161 agcgtggCtc tcgAggtatc attgcagcac tggggccaga tggtaagccc tcccgtatcg 
     2221 tagttatcta cacgacgggg agtcaggcaa ctatggatga acgaaataga cagatcgctg 
     2281 agataggtgc ctcactgatt aagcattggt aactgtcaga ccaagtttac tcatatatac 
     2341 tttagattga tttaaaactt catttttaat ttaaaaggat ctaggtgaag atcctttttg 
     2401 ataatctcat gaccaaaatc ccttaacgtg agttttcgtt ccactgagcg tcagaccccg 
     2461 tagaaaagat caaaggatct tcttgagatc ctttttttct gcgcgtaatc tgctgcttgc 
     2521 aaacaaaaaa accaccgcta ccagcggtgg tttgtttgcc ggatcaagag ctaccaactc 
     2581 tttttccgaa ggtaactggc ttcagcagag cgcagatacc aaatactgtt cttctagtgt 
     2641 agccgtagtt aggccaccac ttcaagaact ctgtagcacc gcctacatac ctcgctctgc 
     2701 taatcctgtt accagtggct gctgccagtg gcgataagtc gtgtcttacc gggttggact 
     2761 caagacgata gttaccggat aaggcgcagc ggtcgggctg aacggggggt tcgtgcacac 
     2821 agcccagctt ggagcgaacg acctacaccg aactgagata cctacagcgt gagctatgag 
     2881 aaagcgccac gcttcccgaa gggagaaagg cggacaggta tccggtaagc ggcagggtcg 
     2941 gaacaggaga gcgcacgagg gagcttccag ggggaaacgc ctggtatctt tatagtcctg 
     3001 tcgggtttcg ccacctctga cttgagcgtc gatttttgtg atgctcgtca ggggggcgga 
     3061 gcctatggaa aaacgccagc aacgcggcct ttttacggtt cctggccttt tgctggcctt 
     3121 ttgctcacat gttctttcct gcgttatccc ctgattctgt ggataaccgt attaccgcct 
     3181 ttgagtgagc tgataccgct cgccgcagcc gaacgaccga gcgcagcgag tcagtgagcg 
     3241 aggaagcgga agagcgccca atacgcaaac cgcctctccc cgcgcgttgg ccgattcatt 
     3301 aatgcagctg gcacgacagg tttcccgact ggaaagcggg cagtgagcgc aacgcaatta 
     3361 atgtgagtta gctcactcat taggcacccc aggc
//
