# Supplementary material for: A GreenGate-compatible vector set for efficient protein purification from E. coli
Source: bioRxiv preprint, doi:10.64898/2026.06.12.731827, version 1 (2026-06-15)
Supplement: Supplemental File 2_Vectors [file 731827_file03.zip › LopezBueno_Plasmid_gb-files/pGPB009_mCherry.gb]

LOCUS       pGPB009_mCherry.xdna    3406 bp      DNA     circular   21.05.2026
DEFINITION  
ACCESSION   
VERSION     
SOURCE      
  ORGANISM  
COMMENT     Serial Cloner Genbank Format
COMMENT     SerialCloner_Type=DNA
COMMENT     SerialCloner_Comments=Ligation of : pGGB000.xdna [2678  nt] : (#BsaI[1177] / #BsaI
            [98]) to PCR(mCherry.txt.xdna) [720  nt] : (#BsaI[5] / #BsaI
            [741])
COMMENT     SerialCloner_Ends=0,0,,0,
FEATURES             Location/Qualifiers
     CDS             112..816
                     /label=mCherry
                     /SerialCloner_Color=&hFF0000
                     /SerialCloner_Show=True
                     /SerialCloner_Protect=True
                     /SerialCloner_Arrow=True
     primer_bind     complement(849..868)
                     /label=T7
                     /SerialCloner_Color=&h008B8B
                     /SerialCloner_Show=True
                     /SerialCloner_Protect=False
                     /SerialCloner_Arrow=True
     primer_bind     69..86
                     /label=SP6
                     /SerialCloner_Color=&h008B8B
                     /SerialCloner_Show=True
                     /SerialCloner_Protect=False
                     /SerialCloner_Arrow=True
     rep_origin      2473..3101
                     /label=ColE1 origin
                     /SerialCloner_Color=&h4682B4
                     /SerialCloner_Show=True
                     /SerialCloner_Protect=False
                     /SerialCloner_Arrow=True
     CDS             957..1025
                     /label=LacZ alpha
                     /SerialCloner_Color=&h6495ED
                     /SerialCloner_Show=True
                     /SerialCloner_Protect=False
                     /SerialCloner_Arrow=True
     misc_binding    35..57
                     /label=LacO_LacOperator repressed by LacI
                     /SerialCloner_Color=&h6495ED
                     /SerialCloner_Show=True
                     /SerialCloner_Protect=False
                     /SerialCloner_Arrow=True
     Promoter        1394..1422
                     /label=Amp prom
                     /SerialCloner_Color=&h4682B4
                     /SerialCloner_Show=True
                     /SerialCloner_Protect=False
                     /SerialCloner_Arrow=True
     Promoter        1..30
                     /label=lac
                     /SerialCloner_Color=&h4682B4
                     /SerialCloner_Show=True
                     /SerialCloner_Protect=False
                     /SerialCloner_Arrow=True
     CDS             1464..2324
                     /label=AmpR
                     /SerialCloner_Color=&h804000
                     /SerialCloner_Show=True
                     /SerialCloner_Protect=False
                     /SerialCloner_Arrow=True
     misc_feature    3371..3392
                     /label=CAP binding Site_activates transcription cAMP dependent
                     /SerialCloner_Color=&h808000
                     /SerialCloner_Show=True
                     /SerialCloner_Protect=False
                     /SerialCloner_Arrow=True
     misc_feature    98..108
                     /label=GG-Overhang B
                     /SerialCloner_Color=&hFF80FF
                     /SerialCloner_Show=True
                     /SerialCloner_Protect=False
                     /SerialCloner_Arrow=True
     misc_feature    complement(829..839)
                     /label=GG-Overhang C
                     /SerialCloner_Color=&hFF80FF
                     /SerialCloner_Show=True
                     /SerialCloner_Protect=False
                     /SerialCloner_Arrow=True
     misc_feature    98..103
                     /label=BsaI-Site
                     /SerialCloner_Color=&hFF8000
                     /SerialCloner_Show=True
                     /SerialCloner_Protect=False
                     /SerialCloner_Arrow=True
     misc_feature    complement(834..839)
                     /label=BsaI-Site
                     /SerialCloner_Color=&hFF8000
                     /SerialCloner_Show=True
                     /SerialCloner_Protect=False
                     /SerialCloner_Arrow=True
ORIGIN
        1 tttacacttt atgcttccgg ctcgtatgtt gtgtggaatt gtgagcggat aacaatttca 
       61 cacgAGCTAT TTAGGTGACA CTATAGAAgt gaagcttGGT CTCaaacaAT GGTGAGCAAG 
      121 GGCGAGGAGG ATAACATGGC CATCATCAAG GAGTTCATGC GCTTCAAGGT GCACATGGAG 
      181 GGCTCCGTGA ACGGCCACGA GTTCGAGATC GAGGGCGAGG GCGAGGGCCG CCCCTACGAG 
      241 GGCACCCAGA CCGCCAAGCT GAAGGTGACC AAGGGTGGCC CCCTGCCCTT CGCCTGGGAC 
      301 ATCCTGTCCC CTCAGTTCAT GTACGGCTCC AAGGCCTACG TGAAGCACCC CGCCGACATC 
      361 CCCGACTACT TGAAGCTGTC CTTCCCCGAG GGCTTCAAGT GGGAGCGCGT GATGAACTTC 
      421 GAGGACGGCG GCGTGGTGAC CGTGACCCAG GACTCCTCCC TGCAGGACGG CGAGTTCATC 
      481 TACAAGGTGA AGCTGCGCGG CACCAACTTC CCCTCCGACG GCCCCGTAAT GCAGAAGAAG 
      541 ACCATGGGCT GGGAGGCCTC CTCCGAGCGG ATGTACCCCG AGGACGGCGC CCTGAAGGGC 
      601 GAGATCAAGC AGAGGCTGAA GCTGAAGGAC GGCGGCCACT ACGACGCTGA GGTCAAGACC 
      661 ACCTACAAGG CCAAGAAGCC CGTGCAGCTG CCCGGCGCCT ACAACGTCAA CATCAAGTTG 
      721 GACATCACCT CCCACAACGA GGACTACACC ATCGTGGAAC AGTACGAACG CGCCGAGGGC 
      781 CGCCACTCCA CCGGCGGCAT GGACGAGCTG TACAAGGGAG CAGGAGCGgg cttGAGACCg 
      841 aattcTCGCC CTATAGTGAG TCGTATTACc tggccgtcgt tttacaacgt cgtgactggg 
      901 aaaaccctgg cgttacccaa cttaatcgcc ttgcagcaca tccccctttc gccagctggc 
      961 gtaatagcga agaggcccgc accgatcgcc cttcccaaca gttgcgcagc ctgaatggcg 
     1021 aatggcgcct gatgcggtat tttctcctta cgcatctgtg cggtatttca caccgcatat 
     1081 ggtgcactct cagtacaatc tgctctgatg ccgcatagtt aagccagccc cgacacccgc 
     1141 caacacccgc tgacgcgccc tgacgggctt gtctgctccc ggcatccgct tacagacaag 
     1201 ctgtgaccgt ctccgggagc tgcatgtgtc agaggttttc accgtcatca ccgaaacgcg 
     1261 cgagacgaaa gggcctcgtg atacgcctat ttttataggt taatgtcatg ataataatgg 
     1321 tttcttagac gtcaggtggc acttttcggg gaaatgtgcg cggaacccct atttgtttat 
     1381 ttttctaaat acattcaaat atgtatccgc tcatgagaca ataaccctga taaatgcttc 
     1441 aataatattg aaaaaggaag agtatgagta ttcaacattt ccgtgtcgcc cttattccct 
     1501 tttttgcggc attttgcctt cctgtttttg ctcacccaga aacgctggtg aaagtaaaag 
     1561 atgctgaaga tcagttgggt gcacgagtgg gttacatcga actggatctc aacagcggta 
     1621 agatccttga gagttttcgc cccgaagaac gttttccaat gatgagcact tttaaagttc 
     1681 tgctatgtgg cgcggtatta tcccgtattg acgccgggca agagcaactc ggtcgccgca 
     1741 tacactattc tcagaatgac ttggttgagt actcaccagt cacagaaaag catcttacgg 
     1801 atggcatgac agtaagagaa ttatgcagtg ctgccataac catgagtgat aacactgcgg 
     1861 ccaacttact tctgacaacg atcggaggac cgaaggagct aaccgctttt ttgcacaaca 
     1921 tgggggatca tgtaactcgc cttgatcgtt gggaaccgga gctgaatgaa gccataccaa 
     1981 acgacgagcg tgacaccacg atgcctgtag caatggcaac aacgttgcgc aaactattaa 
     2041 ctggcgaact acttactcta gcttcccggc aacaattaat agactggatg gaggcggata 
     2101 aagttgcagg accacttctg cgctcggccc ttccggctgg ctggtttatt gctgataaat 
     2161 ctggagccgg tgagcgtggC tctcgAggta tcattgcagc actggggcca gatggtaagc 
     2221 cctcccgtat cgtagttatc tacacgacgg ggagtcaggc aactatggat gaacgaaata 
     2281 gacagatcgc tgagataggt gcctcactga ttaagcattg gtaactgtca gaccaagttt 
     2341 actcatatat actttagatt gatttaaaac ttcattttta atttaaaagg atctaggtga 
     2401 agatcctttt tgataatctc atgaccaaaa tcccttaacg tgagttttcg ttccactgag 
     2461 cgtcagaccc cgtagaaaag atcaaaggat cttcttgaga tccttttttt ctgcgcgtaa 
     2521 tctgctgctt gcaaacaaaa aaaccaccgc taccagcggt ggtttgtttg ccggatcaag 
     2581 agctaccaac tctttttccg aaggtaactg gcttcagcag agcgcagata ccaaatactg 
     2641 ttcttctagt gtagccgtag ttaggccacc acttcaagaa ctctgtagca ccgcctacat 
     2701 acctcgctct gctaatcctg ttaccagtgg ctgctgccag tggcgataag tcgtgtctta 
     2761 ccgggttgga ctcaagacga tagttaccgg ataaggcgca gcggtcgggc tgaacggggg 
     2821 gttcgtgcac acagcccagc ttggagcgaa cgacctacac cgaactgaga tacctacagc 
     2881 gtgagctatg agaaagcgcc acgcttcccg aagggagaaa ggcggacagg tatccggtaa 
     2941 gcggcagggt cggaacagga gagcgcacga gggagcttcc agggggaaac gcctggtatc 
     3001 tttatagtcc tgtcgggttt cgccacctct gacttgagcg tcgatttttg tgatgctcgt 
     3061 caggggggcg gagcctatgg aaaaacgcca gcaacgcggc ctttttacgg ttcctggcct 
     3121 tttgctggcc ttttgctcac atgttctttc ctgcgttatc ccctgattct gtggataacc 
     3181 gtattaccgc ctttgagtga gctgataccg ctcgccgcag ccgaacgacc gagcgcagcg 
     3241 agtcagtgag cgaggaagcg gaagagcgcc caatacgcaa accgcctctc cccgcgcgtt 
     3301 ggccgattca ttaatgcagc tggcacgaca ggtttcccga ctggaaagcg ggcagtgagc 
     3361 gcaacgcaat taatgtgagt tagctcactc attaggcacc ccaggc
//
