# Supplementary material for: A GreenGate-compatible vector set for efficient protein purification from E. coli
Source: bioRxiv preprint, doi:10.64898/2026.06.12.731827, version 1 (2026-06-15)
Supplement: Supplemental File 2_Vectors [file 731827_file03.zip › LopezBueno_Plasmid_gb-files/pGPB010_6His-Throm_SUMO.gb]

LOCUS       pGPB010_6His-Throm_SUMO.xdna    3037 bp      DNA     circular   21.05.2026
DEFINITION  
ACCESSION   
VERSION     
SOURCE      
  ORGANISM  
COMMENT     Serial Cloner Genbank Format
COMMENT     SerialCloner_Type=DNA
COMMENT     SerialCloner_Comments=Ligation of : pGGB000.xdna [2678  nt] : (#Eco31I[1177] / #Ec
            o31I[98]) to PCR(Untitled Sequence #1) [351  nt] : (#Eco31I[
            5] / #Eco31I[372])
COMMENT     SerialCloner_Ends=0,0,,0,
FEATURES             Location/Qualifiers
     primer_bind     complement(480..499)
                     /label=T7
                     /SerialCloner_Color=&h008B8B
                     /SerialCloner_Show=True
                     /SerialCloner_Protect=False
                     /SerialCloner_Arrow=True
     primer_bind     69..86
                     /label=SP6
                     /SerialCloner_Color=&h008B8B
                     /SerialCloner_Show=True
                     /SerialCloner_Protect=False
                     /SerialCloner_Arrow=True
     rep_origin      2104..2732
                     /label=ColE1 origin
                     /SerialCloner_Color=&h4682B4
                     /SerialCloner_Show=True
                     /SerialCloner_Protect=False
                     /SerialCloner_Arrow=True
     CDS             588..656
                     /label=LacZ alpha
                     /SerialCloner_Color=&h6495ED
                     /SerialCloner_Show=True
                     /SerialCloner_Protect=False
                     /SerialCloner_Arrow=True
     misc_binding    35..57
                     /label=LacO_LacOperator repressed by LacI
                     /SerialCloner_Color=&h6495ED
                     /SerialCloner_Show=True
                     /SerialCloner_Protect=False
                     /SerialCloner_Arrow=True
     Promoter        1025..1053
                     /label=Amp prom
                     /SerialCloner_Color=&h4682B4
                     /SerialCloner_Show=True
                     /SerialCloner_Protect=False
                     /SerialCloner_Arrow=True
     Promoter        1..30
                     /label=lac
                     /SerialCloner_Color=&h4682B4
                     /SerialCloner_Show=True
                     /SerialCloner_Protect=False
                     /SerialCloner_Arrow=True
     CDS             1095..1955
                     /label=AmpR
                     /SerialCloner_Color=&h804000
                     /SerialCloner_Show=True
                     /SerialCloner_Protect=False
                     /SerialCloner_Arrow=True
     misc_feature    3002..3023
                     /label=CAP binding Site_activates transcription cAMP dependent
                     /SerialCloner_Color=&h808000
                     /SerialCloner_Show=True
                     /SerialCloner_Protect=False
                     /SerialCloner_Arrow=True
     misc_feature    98..108
                     /label=GG-Overhang B
                     /SerialCloner_Color=&hFF80FF
                     /SerialCloner_Show=True
                     /SerialCloner_Protect=False
                     /SerialCloner_Arrow=True
     misc_feature    complement(460..470)
                     /label=GG-Overhang C
                     /SerialCloner_Color=&hFF80FF
                     /SerialCloner_Show=True
                     /SerialCloner_Protect=False
                     /SerialCloner_Arrow=True
     misc_feature    98..103
                     /label=BsaI-Site
                     /SerialCloner_Color=&hFF8000
                     /SerialCloner_Show=True
                     /SerialCloner_Protect=False
                     /SerialCloner_Arrow=True
     misc_feature    complement(465..470)
                     /label=BsaI-Site
                     /SerialCloner_Color=&hFF8000
                     /SerialCloner_Show=True
                     /SerialCloner_Protect=False
                     /SerialCloner_Arrow=True
     CDS             121..138
                     /label=6xHis
                     /SerialCloner_Color=&h008000
                     /SerialCloner_Show=True
                     /SerialCloner_Protect=False
                     /SerialCloner_Arrow=True
     CDS             148..165
                     /label=Thrombin site
                     /SerialCloner_Color=&h008000
                     /SerialCloner_Show=True
                     /SerialCloner_Protect=False
                     /SerialCloner_Arrow=True
     CDS             169..462
                     /label=SUMO-Tag_SumoProtease-Cleavage after EQIGG
                     /SerialCloner_Color=&h4682B4
                     /SerialCloner_Show=True
                     /SerialCloner_Protect=False
                     /SerialCloner_Arrow=True
ORIGIN
        1 tttacacttt atgcttccgg ctcgtatgtt gtgtggaatt gtgagcggat aacaatttca 
       61 cacgAGCTAT TTAGGTGACA CTATAGAAgt gaagcttGGT CTCaaacaAT GGGCAGCAGC 
      121 CATCATCATC ATCATCACAG CAGCGGCCTG GTGCCGCGCG GCAGCCATAT GTCGGACTCA 
      181 GAAGTCAATC AAGAAGCTAA GCCAGAGGTC AAGCCAGAAG TCAAGCCTGA GACTCACATC 
      241 AATTTAAAGG TGTCCGATGG ATCTTCAGAG ATCTTCTTCA AGATCAAAAA GACCACTCCT 
      301 TTAAGAAGGC TGATGGAAGC GTTCGCTAAA AGACAGGGTA AGGAAATGGA CTCCTTAAGA 
      361 TTCTTGTACG ACGGTATTAG AATTCAAGCT GATCAGACCC CTGAAGATTT GGACATGGAG 
      421 GATAACGATA TTATTGAGGC TCACAGAGAA CAGATTGGTg gcttGAGACC gaattcTCGC 
      481 CCTATAGTGA GTCGTATTAC ctggccgtcg ttttacaacg tcgtgactgg gaaaaccctg 
      541 gcgttaccca acttaatcgc cttgcagcac atcccccttt cgccagctgg cgtaatagcg 
      601 aagaggcccg caccgatcgc ccttcccaac agttgcgcag cctgaatggc gaatggcgcc 
      661 tgatgcggta ttttctcctt acgcatctgt gcggtatttc acaccgcata tggtgcactc 
      721 tcagtacaat ctgctctgat gccgcatagt taagccagcc ccgacacccg ccaacacccg 
      781 ctgacgcgcc ctgacgggct tgtctgctcc cggcatccgc ttacagacaa gctgtgaccg 
      841 tctccgggag ctgcatgtgt cagaggtttt caccgtcatc accgaaacgc gcgagacgaa 
      901 agggcctcgt gatacgccta tttttatagg ttaatgtcat gataataatg gtttcttaga 
      961 cgtcaggtgg cacttttcgg ggaaatgtgc gcggaacccc tatttgttta tttttctaaa 
     1021 tacattcaaa tatgtatccg ctcatgagac aataaccctg ataaatgctt caataatatt 
     1081 gaaaaaggaa gagtatgagt attcaacatt tccgtgtcgc ccttattccc ttttttgcgg 
     1141 cattttgcct tcctgttttt gctcacccag aaacgctggt gaaagtaaaa gatgctgaag 
     1201 atcagttggg tgcacgagtg ggttacatcg aactggatct caacagcggt aagatccttg 
     1261 agagttttcg ccccgaagaa cgttttccaa tgatgagcac ttttaaagtt ctgctatgtg 
     1321 gcgcggtatt atcccgtatt gacgccgggc aagagcaact cggtcgccgc atacactatt 
     1381 ctcagaatga cttggttgag tactcaccag tcacagaaaa gcatcttacg gatggcatga 
     1441 cagtaagaga attatgcagt gctgccataa ccatgagtga taacactgcg gccaacttac 
     1501 ttctgacaac gatcggagga ccgaaggagc taaccgcttt tttgcacaac atgggggatc 
     1561 atgtaactcg ccttgatcgt tgggaaccgg agctgaatga agccatacca aacgacgagc 
     1621 gtgacaccac gatgcctgta gcaatggcaa caacgttgcg caaactatta actggcgaac 
     1681 tacttactct agcttcccgg caacaattaa tagactggat ggaggcggat aaagttgcag 
     1741 gaccacttct gcgctcggcc cttccggctg gctggtttat tgctgataaa tctggagccg 
     1801 gtgagcgtgg CtctcgAggt atcattgcag cactggggcc agatggtaag ccctcccgta 
     1861 tcgtagttat ctacacgacg gggagtcagg caactatgga tgaacgaaat agacagatcg 
     1921 ctgagatagg tgcctcactg attaagcatt ggtaactgtc agaccaagtt tactcatata 
     1981 tactttagat tgatttaaaa cttcattttt aatttaaaag gatctaggtg aagatccttt 
     2041 ttgataatct catgaccaaa atcccttaac gtgagttttc gttccactga gcgtcagacc 
     2101 ccgtagaaaa gatcaaagga tcttcttgag atcctttttt tctgcgcgta atctgctgct 
     2161 tgcaaacaaa aaaaccaccg ctaccagcgg tggtttgttt gccggatcaa gagctaccaa 
     2221 ctctttttcc gaaggtaact ggcttcagca gagcgcagat accaaatact gttcttctag 
     2281 tgtagccgta gttaggccac cacttcaaga actctgtagc accgcctaca tacctcgctc 
     2341 tgctaatcct gttaccagtg gctgctgcca gtggcgataa gtcgtgtctt accgggttgg 
     2401 actcaagacg atagttaccg gataaggcgc agcggtcggg ctgaacgggg ggttcgtgca 
     2461 cacagcccag cttggagcga acgacctaca ccgaactgag atacctacag cgtgagctat 
     2521 gagaaagcgc cacgcttccc gaagggagaa aggcggacag gtatccggta agcggcaggg 
     2581 tcggaacagg agagcgcacg agggagcttc cagggggaaa cgcctggtat ctttatagtc 
     2641 ctgtcgggtt tcgccacctc tgacttgagc gtcgattttt gtgatgctcg tcaggggggc 
     2701 ggagcctatg gaaaaacgcc agcaacgcgg cctttttacg gttcctggcc ttttgctggc 
     2761 cttttgctca catgttcttt cctgcgttat cccctgattc tgtggataac cgtattaccg 
     2821 cctttgagtg agctgatacc gctcgccgca gccgaacgac cgagcgcagc gagtcagtga 
     2881 gcgaggaagc ggaagagcgc ccaatacgca aaccgcctct ccccgcgcgt tggccgattc 
     2941 attaatgcag ctggcacgac aggtttcccg actggaaagc gggcagtgag cgcaacgcaa 
     3001 ttaatgtgag ttagctcact cattaggcac cccaggc
//
