# Supplementary material for: A GreenGate-compatible vector set for efficient protein purification from E. coli
Source: bioRxiv preprint, doi:10.64898/2026.06.12.731827, version 1 (2026-06-15)
Supplement: Supplemental File 2_Vectors [file 731827_file03.zip › LopezBueno_Plasmid_gb-files/pGPB011_6His-HPS.gb]

LOCUS       pGPB011_6His-HPS.xdna    2737 bp      DNA     circular   21.05.2026
DEFINITION  
ACCESSION   
VERSION     
SOURCE      
  ORGANISM  
COMMENT     Serial Cloner Genbank Format
COMMENT     SerialCloner_Type=DNA
COMMENT     SerialCloner_Comments=[DEFINITION]: pGGB000. - [LOCUS]: pBLAB032\6xHis-P - [ACCESS
            ION]: pGGB000
COMMENT     SerialCloner_Ends=0,0,,0,
FEATURES             Location/Qualifiers
     primer_bind     complement(148..167)
                     /label=T7
                     /SerialCloner_Color=&h008B8B
                     /SerialCloner_Show=True
                     /SerialCloner_Protect=False
                     /SerialCloner_Arrow=True
     primer_bind     37..54
                     /label=SP6
                     /SerialCloner_Color=&h008B8B
                     /SerialCloner_Show=True
                     /SerialCloner_Protect=False
                     /SerialCloner_Arrow=True
     rep_origin      1772..2400
                     /label=ColE1 origin
                     /SerialCloner_Color=&h4682B4
                     /SerialCloner_Show=True
                     /SerialCloner_Protect=False
                     /SerialCloner_Arrow=True
     CDS             256..324
                     /label=LacZ alpha
                     /SerialCloner_Color=&h6495ED
                     /SerialCloner_Show=True
                     /SerialCloner_Protect=False
                     /SerialCloner_Arrow=True
     misc_binding    3..25
                     /label=LacO_LacOperator repressed by LacI
                     /SerialCloner_Color=&h6495ED
                     /SerialCloner_Show=True
                     /SerialCloner_Protect=False
                     /SerialCloner_Arrow=True
     Promoter        693..721
                     /label=Amp prom
                     /SerialCloner_Color=&h4682B4
                     /SerialCloner_Show=True
                     /SerialCloner_Protect=False
                     /SerialCloner_Arrow=True
     Promoter        2706..2735
                     /label=lac
                     /SerialCloner_Color=&h4682B4
                     /SerialCloner_Show=True
                     /SerialCloner_Protect=False
                     /SerialCloner_Arrow=True
     CDS             763..1623
                     /label=AmpR
                     /SerialCloner_Color=&h804000
                     /SerialCloner_Show=True
                     /SerialCloner_Protect=False
                     /SerialCloner_Arrow=True
     misc_feature    2670..2691
                     /label=CAP binding Site_activates transcription cAMP dependent
                     /SerialCloner_Color=&h808000
                     /SerialCloner_Show=True
                     /SerialCloner_Protect=False
                     /SerialCloner_Arrow=True
     misc_feature    66..76
                     /label=GG-Overhang B
                     /SerialCloner_Color=&hFF80FF
                     /SerialCloner_Show=True
                     /SerialCloner_Protect=False
                     /SerialCloner_Arrow=True
     misc_feature    complement(128..138)
                     /label=GG-Overhang C
                     /SerialCloner_Color=&hFF80FF
                     /SerialCloner_Show=True
                     /SerialCloner_Protect=False
                     /SerialCloner_Arrow=True
     misc_feature    66..71
                     /label=BsaI-Site
                     /SerialCloner_Color=&hFF8000
                     /SerialCloner_Show=True
                     /SerialCloner_Protect=False
                     /SerialCloner_Arrow=True
     misc_feature    complement(133..138)
                     /label=BsaI-Site
                     /SerialCloner_Color=&hFF8000
                     /SerialCloner_Show=True
                     /SerialCloner_Protect=False
                     /SerialCloner_Arrow=True
     CDS             86..103
                     /label=6xHis
                     /SerialCloner_Color=&h008000
                     /SerialCloner_Show=True
                     /SerialCloner_Protect=False
                     /SerialCloner_Arrow=True
     CDS             104..127
                     /label=HPS_HRV3C-Site_PreScission
                     /SerialCloner_Color=&h008080
                     /SerialCloner_Show=True
                     /SerialCloner_Protect=False
                     /SerialCloner_Arrow=True
ORIGIN
        1 gtggaattgt gagcggataa caatttcaca cgagctattt aggtgacact atagaagtga 
       61 agcttggtct caaacaatga aaatccatca ccatcaccat cacctggaag tgctgtttca 
      121 gggcccgggc ttgagaccga attctcgccc tatagtgagt cgtattacct ggccgtcgtt 
      181 ttacaacgtc gtgactggga aaaccctggc gttacccaac ttaatcgcct tgcagcacat 
      241 ccccctttcg ccagctggcg taatagcgaa gaggcccgca ccgatcgccc ttcccaacag 
      301 ttgcgcagcc tgaatggcga atggcgcctg atgcggtatt ttctccttac gcatctgtgc 
      361 ggtatttcac accgcatatg gtgcactctc agtacaatct gctctgatgc cgcatagtta 
      421 agccagcccc gacacccgcc aacacccgct gacgcgccct gacgggcttg tctgctcccg 
      481 gcatccgctt acagacaagc tgtgaccgtc tccgggagct gcatgtgtca gaggttttca 
      541 ccgtcatcac cgaaacgcgc gagacgaaag ggcctcgtga tacgcctatt tttataggtt 
      601 aatgtcatga taataatggt ttcttagacg tcaggtggca cttttcgggg aaatgtgcgc 
      661 ggaaccccta tttgtttatt tttctaaata cattcaaata tgtatccgct catgagacaa 
      721 taaccctgat aaatgcttca ataatattga aaaaggaaga gtatgagtat tcaacatttc 
      781 cgtgtcgccc ttattccctt ttttgcggca ttttgccttc ctgtttttgc tcacccagaa 
      841 acgctggtga aagtaaaaga tgctgaagat cagttgggtg cacgagtggg ttacatcgaa 
      901 ctggatctca acagcggtaa gatccttgag agttttcgcc ccgaagaacg ttttccaatg 
      961 atgagcactt ttaaagttct gctatgtggc gcggtattat cccgtattga cgccgggcaa 
     1021 gagcaactcg gtcgccgcat acactattct cagaatgact tggttgagta ctcaccagtc 
     1081 acagaaaagc atcttacgga tggcatgaca gtaagagaat tatgcagtgc tgccataacc 
     1141 atgagtgata acactgcggc caacttactt ctgacaacga tcggaggacc gaaggagcta 
     1201 accgcttttt tgcacaacat gggggatcat gtaactcgcc ttgatcgttg ggaaccggag 
     1261 ctgaatgaag ccataccaaa cgacgagcgt gacaccacga tgcctgtagc aatggcaaca 
     1321 acgttgcgca aactattaac tggcgaacta cttactctag cttcccggca acaattaata 
     1381 gactggatgg aggcggataa agttgcagga ccacttctgc gctcggccct tccggctggc 
     1441 tggtttattg ctgataaatc tggagccggt gagcgtggct ctcgaggtat cattgcagca 
     1501 ctggggccag atggtaagcc ctcccgtatc gtagttatct acacgacggg gagtcaggca 
     1561 actatggatg aacgaaatag acagatcgct gagataggtg cctcactgat taagcattgg 
     1621 taactgtcag accaagttta ctcatatata ctttagattg atttaaaact tcatttttaa 
     1681 tttaaaagga tctaggtgaa gatccttttt gataatctca tgaccaaaat cccttaacgt 
     1741 gagttttcgt tccactgagc gtcagacccc gtagaaaaga tcaaaggatc ttcttgagat 
     1801 cctttttttc tgcgcgtaat ctgctgcttg caaacaaaaa aaccaccgct accagcggtg 
     1861 gtttgtttgc cggatcaaga gctaccaact ctttttccga aggtaactgg cttcagcaga 
     1921 gcgcagatac caaatactgt tcttctagtg tagccgtagt taggccacca cttcaagaac 
     1981 tctgtagcac cgcctacata cctcgctctg ctaatcctgt taccagtggc tgctgccagt 
     2041 ggcgataagt cgtgtcttac cgggttggac tcaagacgat agttaccgga taaggcgcag 
     2101 cggtcgggct gaacgggggg ttcgtgcaca cagcccagct tggagcgaac gacctacacc 
     2161 gaactgagat acctacagcg tgagctatga gaaagcgcca cgcttcccga agggagaaag 
     2221 gcggacaggt atccggtaag cggcagggtc ggaacaggag agcgcacgag ggagcttcca 
     2281 gggggaaacg cctggtatct ttatagtcct gtcgggtttc gccacctctg acttgagcgt 
     2341 cgatttttgt gatgctcgtc aggggggcgg agcctatgga aaaacgccag caacgcggcc 
     2401 tttttacggt tcctggcctt ttgctggcct tttgctcaca tgttctttcc tgcgttatcc 
     2461 cctgattctg tggataaccg tattaccgcc tttgagtgag ctgataccgc tcgccgcagc 
     2521 cgaacgaccg agcgcagcga gtcagtgagc gaggaagcgg aagagcgccc aatacgcaaa 
     2581 ccgcctctcc ccgcgcgttg gccgattcat taatgcagct ggcacgacag gtttcccgac 
     2641 tggaaagcgg gcagtgagcg caacgcaatt aatgtgagtt agctcactca ttaggcaccc 
     2701 caggctttac actttatgct tccggctcgt atgttgt
//
