# Supplementary material for: A GreenGate-compatible vector set for efficient protein purification from E. coli
Source: bioRxiv preprint, doi:10.64898/2026.06.12.731827, version 1 (2026-06-15)
Supplement: Supplemental File 2_Vectors [file 731827_file03.zip › LopezBueno_Plasmid_gb-files/pGPB012_GST-HPS.gb]

LOCUS       pGPB012_GST-HPS.xdna    3370 bp      DNA     circular   21.05.2026
DEFINITION  
ACCESSION   
VERSION     
SOURCE      
  ORGANISM  
COMMENT     Serial Cloner Genbank Format
COMMENT     SerialCloner_Type=DNA
COMMENT     SerialCloner_Comments=[DEFINITION]: pGGB000. - [LOCUS]: pBLAB032\6xHis-P - [ACCESS
            ION]: pGGB000
COMMENT     SerialCloner_Ends=0,0,,0,
FEATURES             Location/Qualifiers
     primer_bind     complement(781..800)
                     /label=T7
                     /SerialCloner_Color=&h008B8B
                     /SerialCloner_Show=True
                     /SerialCloner_Protect=False
                     /SerialCloner_Arrow=True
     primer_bind     37..54
                     /label=SP6
                     /SerialCloner_Color=&h008B8B
                     /SerialCloner_Show=True
                     /SerialCloner_Protect=False
                     /SerialCloner_Arrow=True
     rep_origin      2405..3033
                     /label=ColE1 origin
                     /SerialCloner_Color=&h4682B4
                     /SerialCloner_Show=True
                     /SerialCloner_Protect=False
                     /SerialCloner_Arrow=True
     CDS             889..957
                     /label=LacZ alpha
                     /SerialCloner_Color=&h6495ED
                     /SerialCloner_Show=True
                     /SerialCloner_Protect=False
                     /SerialCloner_Arrow=True
     misc_binding    3..25
                     /label=LacO_LacOperator repressed by LacI
                     /SerialCloner_Color=&h6495ED
                     /SerialCloner_Show=True
                     /SerialCloner_Protect=False
                     /SerialCloner_Arrow=True
     Promoter        1326..1354
                     /label=Amp prom
                     /SerialCloner_Color=&h4682B4
                     /SerialCloner_Show=True
                     /SerialCloner_Protect=False
                     /SerialCloner_Arrow=True
     Promoter        3339..3368
                     /label=lac
                     /SerialCloner_Color=&h4682B4
                     /SerialCloner_Show=True
                     /SerialCloner_Protect=False
                     /SerialCloner_Arrow=True
     CDS             1396..2256
                     /label=AmpR
                     /SerialCloner_Color=&h804000
                     /SerialCloner_Show=True
                     /SerialCloner_Protect=False
                     /SerialCloner_Arrow=True
     misc_feature    3303..3324
                     /label=CAP binding Site_activates transcription cAMP dependent
                     /SerialCloner_Color=&h808000
                     /SerialCloner_Show=True
                     /SerialCloner_Protect=False
                     /SerialCloner_Arrow=True
     misc_feature    66..76
                     /label=GG-Overhang B
                     /SerialCloner_Color=&hFF80FF
                     /SerialCloner_Show=True
                     /SerialCloner_Protect=False
                     /SerialCloner_Arrow=True
     misc_feature    complement(761..771)
                     /label=GG-Overhang C
                     /SerialCloner_Color=&hFF80FF
                     /SerialCloner_Show=True
                     /SerialCloner_Protect=False
                     /SerialCloner_Arrow=True
     misc_feature    66..71
                     /label=BsaI-Site
                     /SerialCloner_Color=&hFF8000
                     /SerialCloner_Show=True
                     /SerialCloner_Protect=False
                     /SerialCloner_Arrow=True
     misc_feature    complement(766..771)
                     /label=BsaI-Site
                     /SerialCloner_Color=&hFF8000
                     /SerialCloner_Show=True
                     /SerialCloner_Protect=False
                     /SerialCloner_Arrow=True
     CDS             737..760
                     /label=HPS_HRV3C-Site_PreScission
                     /SerialCloner_Color=&h008080
                     /SerialCloner_Show=True
                     /SerialCloner_Protect=False
                     /SerialCloner_Arrow=True
     CDS             80..730
                     /label=GST tag
                     /SerialCloner_Color=&h008000
                     /SerialCloner_Show=True
                     /SerialCloner_Protect=False
                     /SerialCloner_Arrow=True
ORIGIN
        1 gtggaattgt gagcggataa caatttcaca cgagctattt aggtgacact atagaagtga 
       61 agcttggtct caaacaatgt cccctatact aggttattgg aaaattaagg gccttgtgca 
      121 acccactcga cttcttttgg aatatcttga agaaaaatat gaagagcatt tgtatgagcg 
      181 cgatgaaggt gataaatggc gaaacaaaaa gtttgaattg ggtttggagt ttcccaatct 
      241 tccttattat attgatggtg atgttaaatt aacacagtct atggccatca tacgttatat 
      301 agctgacaag cacaacatgt tgggtggttg tccaaaagag cgtgcagaga tttcaatgct 
      361 tgaaggagcg gttttggata ttagatacgg tgtttcgaga attgcatata gtaaagactt 
      421 tgaaactctc aaagttgatt ttcttagcaa gctacctgaa atgctgaaaa tgttcgaaga 
      481 tcgtttatgt cataaaacat atttaaatgg tgatcatgta acccatcctg acttcatgtt 
      541 gtatgacgct cttgatgttg ttttatacat ggacccaatg tgcctggatg cgttcccaaa 
      601 attagtttgt tttaaaaaac gtattgaagc tatcccacaa attgataagt acttgaaatc 
      661 cagcaagtat atagcatggc ctttgcaggg ctggcaagcc acgtttggtg gtggcgacca 
      721 tcctccaaaa tcggatctgg aagttctgtt ccaggggccc ggcttgagac cgaattctcg 
      781 ccctatagtg agtcgtatta cctggccgtc gttttacaac gtcgtgactg ggaaaaccct 
      841 ggcgttaccc aacttaatcg ccttgcagca catccccctt tcgccagctg gcgtaatagc 
      901 gaagaggccc gcaccgatcg cccttcccaa cagttgcgca gcctgaatgg cgaatggcgc 
      961 ctgatgcggt attttctcct tacgcatctg tgcggtattt cacaccgcat atggtgcact 
     1021 ctcagtacaa tctgctctga tgccgcatag ttaagccagc cccgacaccc gccaacaccc 
     1081 gctgacgcgc cctgacgggc ttgtctgctc ccggcatccg cttacagaca agctgtgacc 
     1141 gtctccggga gctgcatgtg tcagaggttt tcaccgtcat caccgaaacg cgcgagacga 
     1201 aagggcctcg tgatacgcct atttttatag gttaatgtca tgataataat ggtttcttag 
     1261 acgtcaggtg gcacttttcg gggaaatgtg cgcggaaccc ctatttgttt atttttctaa 
     1321 atacattcaa atatgtatcc gctcatgaga caataaccct gataaatgct tcaataatat 
     1381 tgaaaaagga agagtatgag tattcaacat ttccgtgtcg cccttattcc cttttttgcg 
     1441 gcattttgcc ttcctgtttt tgctcaccca gaaacgctgg tgaaagtaaa agatgctgaa 
     1501 gatcagttgg gtgcacgagt gggttacatc gaactggatc tcaacagcgg taagatcctt 
     1561 gagagttttc gccccgaaga acgttttcca atgatgagca cttttaaagt tctgctatgt 
     1621 ggcgcggtat tatcccgtat tgacgccggg caagagcaac tcggtcgccg catacactat 
     1681 tctcagaatg acttggttga gtactcacca gtcacagaaa agcatcttac ggatggcatg 
     1741 acagtaagag aattatgcag tgctgccata accatgagtg ataacactgc ggccaactta 
     1801 cttctgacaa cgatcggagg accgaaggag ctaaccgctt ttttgcacaa catgggggat 
     1861 catgtaactc gccttgatcg ttgggaaccg gagctgaatg aagccatacc aaacgacgag 
     1921 cgtgacacca cgatgcctgt agcaatggca acaacgttgc gcaaactatt aactggcgaa 
     1981 ctacttactc tagcttcccg gcaacaatta atagactgga tggaggcgga taaagttgca 
     2041 ggaccacttc tgcgctcggc ccttccggct ggctggttta ttgctgataa atctggagcc 
     2101 ggtgagcgtg gctctcgagg tatcattgca gcactggggc cagatggtaa gccctcccgt 
     2161 atcgtagtta tctacacgac ggggagtcag gcaactatgg atgaacgaaa tagacagatc 
     2221 gctgagatag gtgcctcact gattaagcat tggtaactgt cagaccaagt ttactcatat 
     2281 atactttaga ttgatttaaa acttcatttt taatttaaaa ggatctaggt gaagatcctt 
     2341 tttgataatc tcatgaccaa aatcccttaa cgtgagtttt cgttccactg agcgtcagac 
     2401 cccgtagaaa agatcaaagg atcttcttga gatccttttt ttctgcgcgt aatctgctgc 
     2461 ttgcaaacaa aaaaaccacc gctaccagcg gtggtttgtt tgccggatca agagctacca 
     2521 actctttttc cgaaggtaac tggcttcagc agagcgcaga taccaaatac tgttcttcta 
     2581 gtgtagccgt agttaggcca ccacttcaag aactctgtag caccgcctac atacctcgct 
     2641 ctgctaatcc tgttaccagt ggctgctgcc agtggcgata agtcgtgtct taccgggttg 
     2701 gactcaagac gatagttacc ggataaggcg cagcggtcgg gctgaacggg gggttcgtgc 
     2761 acacagccca gcttggagcg aacgacctac accgaactga gatacctaca gcgtgagcta 
     2821 tgagaaagcg ccacgcttcc cgaagggaga aaggcggaca ggtatccggt aagcggcagg 
     2881 gtcggaacag gagagcgcac gagggagctt ccagggggaa acgcctggta tctttatagt 
     2941 cctgtcgggt ttcgccacct ctgacttgag cgtcgatttt tgtgatgctc gtcagggggg 
     3001 cggagcctat ggaaaaacgc cagcaacgcg gcctttttac ggttcctggc cttttgctgg 
     3061 ccttttgctc acatgttctt tcctgcgtta tcccctgatt ctgtggataa ccgtattacc 
     3121 gcctttgagt gagctgatac cgctcgccgc agccgaacga ccgagcgcag cgagtcagtg 
     3181 agcgaggaag cggaagagcg cccaatacgc aaaccgcctc tccccgcgcg ttggccgatt 
     3241 cattaatgca gctggcacga caggtttccc gactggaaag cgggcagtga gcgcaacgca 
     3301 attaatgtga gttagctcac tcattaggca ccccaggctt tacactttat gcttccggct 
     3361 cgtatgttgt 
//
