# Supplementary material for: A GreenGate-compatible vector set for efficient protein purification from E. coli
Source: bioRxiv preprint, doi:10.64898/2026.06.12.731827, version 1 (2026-06-15)
Supplement: Supplemental File 2_Vectors [file 731827_file03.zip › LopezBueno_Plasmid_gb-files/pGPB013_6His-MBP-HPS.gb]

LOCUS       pGPB013_6His-MBP-HPS.xdna    3835 bp      DNA     circular   21.05.2026
DEFINITION  
ACCESSION   
VERSION     
SOURCE      
  ORGANISM  
COMMENT     Serial Cloner Genbank Format
COMMENT     SerialCloner_Type=DNA
COMMENT     SerialCloner_Comments=[DEFINITION]:  - [LOCUS]: pBLAB033\HIS-MBP - [CDS]: 26..1123
            
COMMENT     SerialCloner_Ends=0,0,,0,
FEATURES             Location/Qualifiers
     primer_bind     complement(1246..1265)
                     /label=T7
                     /SerialCloner_Color=&h008B8B
                     /SerialCloner_Show=True
                     /SerialCloner_Protect=False
                     /SerialCloner_Arrow=True
     primer_bind     37..54
                     /label=SP6
                     /SerialCloner_Color=&h008B8B
                     /SerialCloner_Show=True
                     /SerialCloner_Protect=False
                     /SerialCloner_Arrow=True
     rep_origin      2870..3498
                     /label=ColE1 origin
                     /SerialCloner_Color=&h4682B4
                     /SerialCloner_Show=True
                     /SerialCloner_Protect=False
                     /SerialCloner_Arrow=True
     CDS             1354..1422
                     /label=LacZ alpha
                     /SerialCloner_Color=&h6495ED
                     /SerialCloner_Show=True
                     /SerialCloner_Protect=False
                     /SerialCloner_Arrow=True
     misc_binding    3..25
                     /label=LacO_LacOperator repressed by LacI
                     /SerialCloner_Color=&h6495ED
                     /SerialCloner_Show=True
                     /SerialCloner_Protect=False
                     /SerialCloner_Arrow=True
     Promoter        1791..1819
                     /label=Amp prom
                     /SerialCloner_Color=&h4682B4
                     /SerialCloner_Show=True
                     /SerialCloner_Protect=False
                     /SerialCloner_Arrow=True
     Promoter        3804..3833
                     /label=lac
                     /SerialCloner_Color=&h4682B4
                     /SerialCloner_Show=True
                     /SerialCloner_Protect=False
                     /SerialCloner_Arrow=True
     CDS             1861..2721
                     /label=AmpR
                     /SerialCloner_Color=&h804000
                     /SerialCloner_Show=True
                     /SerialCloner_Protect=False
                     /SerialCloner_Arrow=True
     misc_feature    3768..3789
                     /label=CAP binding Site_activates transcription cAMP dependent
                     /SerialCloner_Color=&h808000
                     /SerialCloner_Show=True
                     /SerialCloner_Protect=False
                     /SerialCloner_Arrow=True
     misc_feature    66..76
                     /label=GG-Overhang B
                     /SerialCloner_Color=&hFF80FF
                     /SerialCloner_Show=True
                     /SerialCloner_Protect=False
                     /SerialCloner_Arrow=True
     misc_feature    complement(1226..1236)
                     /label=GG-Overhang C
                     /SerialCloner_Color=&hFF80FF
                     /SerialCloner_Show=True
                     /SerialCloner_Protect=False
                     /SerialCloner_Arrow=True
     misc_feature    66..71
                     /label=BsaI-Site
                     /SerialCloner_Color=&hFF8000
                     /SerialCloner_Show=True
                     /SerialCloner_Protect=False
                     /SerialCloner_Arrow=True
     misc_feature    complement(1231..1236)
                     /label=BsaI-Site
                     /SerialCloner_Color=&hFF8000
                     /SerialCloner_Show=True
                     /SerialCloner_Protect=False
                     /SerialCloner_Arrow=True
     CDS             86..103
                     /label=6xHis
                     /SerialCloner_Color=&h008000
                     /SerialCloner_Show=True
                     /SerialCloner_Protect=False
                     /SerialCloner_Arrow=True
     CDS             1202..1225
                     /label=HPS_HRV3C-Site_PreScission
                     /SerialCloner_Color=&h008080
                     /SerialCloner_Show=True
                     /SerialCloner_Protect=False
                     /SerialCloner_Arrow=True
     misc_feature    104..1201
                     /label=MBP - MaltoseBindingProtein
                     /SerialCloner_Color=&h804000
                     /SerialCloner_Show=True
                     /SerialCloner_Protect=False
                     /SerialCloner_Arrow=True
ORIGIN
        1 gtggaattgt gagcggataa caatttcaca cgagctattt aggtgacact atagaagtga 
       61 agcttggtct caaacaatgA AAATCcatca ccatcaccat cacgaagaag gtaaactggt 
      121 aatctggatt aacggcgata aaggctataa cggactcgct gaagtcggta agaaattcga 
      181 gaaagatacc ggaattaaag tcaccgttga gcatccggat aaactggaag agaaattccc 
      241 acaggttgcg gcaactggcg atggccctga cattatcttc tgggcacacg accgctttgg 
      301 tggctacgct caatctggcc tgttggctga aatcaccccg gacaaagcgt tccaggacaa 
      361 gctgtatccg tttacctggg atgccgtacg ttacaacggc aagctgattg cttacccgat 
      421 cgctgttgaa gcgttatcgc tgatttataa caaagatctg ctgccgaacc cgccaaaaac 
      481 ctgggaagag atcccggcgc tggataaaga actgaaagcg aaaggtaaga gcgcgctgat 
      541 gttcaacctg caagaaccgt acttcacctg gccgctgatt gctgctgacg ggggttatgc 
      601 gttcaagtat gaaaacggca agtacgacat taaagacgtg ggcgtggata acgctggcgc 
      661 gaaagcgggt ctgaccttcc tggttgacct gattaaaaac aaacacatga atgcagacac 
      721 cgattactcc atcgcagaag ctgcctttaa taaaggcgaa acagcgatga ccatcaacgg 
      781 cccgtgggca tggtccaaca tcgacaccag caaagtgaat tatggtgtaa cggtactgcc 
      841 gaccttcaag ggtcaaccat ccaaaccgtt cgttggcgtg ctgagcgcag gtattaacgc 
      901 cgccagtccg aacaaagagc tggcaaaaga gttcctcgaa aactatctgc tgactgatga 
      961 aggtctggaa gcggttaata aagacaaacc gctgggtgcc gtagcgctga agtcttacga 
     1021 ggaagagttg gcgaaagatc cacgtattgc cgccaccatg gaaaacgccc agaaaggtga 
     1081 aatcatgccg aacatcccgc agatgtccgc tttctggtat gccgtgcgta ctgcggtgat 
     1141 caacgccgcc agcggtcgtc agactgtcga tgaagccctg aaagacgcgc agactaattc 
     1201 gctggaagtg ctgtttcagg gcccgggctt gagaccgaat tctcgcccta tagtgagtcg 
     1261 tattacctgg ccgtcgtttt acaacgtcgt gactgggaaa accctggcgt tacccaactt 
     1321 aatcgccttg cagcacatcc ccctttcgcc agctggcgta atagcgaaga ggcccgcacc 
     1381 gatcgccctt cccaacagtt gcgcagcctg aatggcgaat ggcgcctgat gcggtatttt 
     1441 ctccttacgc atctgtgcgg tatttcacac cgcatatggt gcactctcag tacaatctgc 
     1501 tctgatgccg catagttaag ccagccccga cacccgccaa cacccgctga cgcgccctga 
     1561 cgggcttgtc tgctcccggc atccgcttac agacaagctg tgaccgtctc cgggagctgc 
     1621 atgtgtcaga ggttttcacc gtcatcaccg aaacgcgcga gacgaaaggg cctcgtgata 
     1681 cgcctatttt tataggttaa tgtcatgata ataatggttt cttagacgtc aggtggcact 
     1741 tttcggggaa atgtgcgcgg aacccctatt tgtttatttt tctaaataca ttcaaatatg 
     1801 tatccgctca tgagacaata accctgataa atgcttcaat aatattgaaa aaggaagagt 
     1861 atgagtattc aacatttccg tgtcgccctt attccctttt ttgcggcatt ttgccttcct 
     1921 gtttttgctc acccagaaac gctggtgaaa gtaaaagatg ctgaagatca gttgggtgca 
     1981 cgagtgggtt acatcgaact ggatctcaac agcggtaaga tccttgagag ttttcgcccc 
     2041 gaagaacgtt ttccaatgat gagcactttt aaagttctgc tatgtggcgc ggtattatcc 
     2101 cgtattgacg ccgggcaaga gcaactcggt cgccgcatac actattctca gaatgacttg 
     2161 gttgagtact caccagtcac agaaaagcat cttacggatg gcatgacagt aagagaatta 
     2221 tgcagtgctg ccataaccat gagtgataac actgcggcca acttacttct gacaacgatc 
     2281 ggaggaccga aggagctaac cgcttttttg cacaacatgg gggatcatgt aactcgcctt 
     2341 gatcgttggg aaccggagct gaatgaagcc ataccaaacg acgagcgtga caccacgatg 
     2401 cctgtagcaa tggcaacaac gttgcgcaaa ctattaactg gcgaactact tactctagct 
     2461 tcccggcaac aattaataga ctggatggag gcggataaag ttgcaggacc acttctgcgc 
     2521 tcggcccttc cggctggctg gtttattgct gataaatctg gagccggtga gcgtggctct 
     2581 cgaggtatca ttgcagcact ggggccagat ggtaagccct cccgtatcgt agttatctac 
     2641 acgacgggga gtcaggcaac tatggatgaa cgaaatagac agatcgctga gataggtgcc 
     2701 tcactgatta agcattggta actgtcagac caagtttact catatatact ttagattgat 
     2761 ttaaaacttc atttttaatt taaaaggatc taggtgaaga tcctttttga taatctcatg 
     2821 accaaaatcc cttaacgtga gttttcgttc cactgagcgt cagaccccgt agaaaagatc 
     2881 aaaggatctt cttgagatcc tttttttctg cgcgtaatct gctgcttgca aacaaaaaaa 
     2941 ccaccgctac cagcggtggt ttgtttgccg gatcaagagc taccaactct ttttccgaag 
     3001 gtaactggct tcagcagagc gcagatacca aatactgttc ttctagtgta gccgtagtta 
     3061 ggccaccact tcaagaactc tgtagcaccg cctacatacc tcgctctgct aatcctgtta 
     3121 ccagtggctg ctgccagtgg cgataagtcg tgtcttaccg ggttggactc aagacgatag 
     3181 ttaccggata aggcgcagcg gtcgggctga acggggggtt cgtgcacaca gcccagcttg 
     3241 gagcgaacga cctacaccga actgagatac ctacagcgtg agctatgaga aagcgccacg 
     3301 cttcccgaag ggagaaaggc ggacaggtat ccggtaagcg gcagggtcgg aacaggagag 
     3361 cgcacgaggg agcttccagg gggaaacgcc tggtatcttt atagtcctgt cgggtttcgc 
     3421 cacctctgac ttgagcgtcg atttttgtga tgctcgtcag gggggcggag cctatggaaa 
     3481 aacgccagca acgcggcctt tttacggttc ctggcctttt gctggccttt tgctcacatg 
     3541 ttctttcctg cgttatcccc tgattctgtg gataaccgta ttaccgcctt tgagtgagct 
     3601 gataccgctc gccgcagccg aacgaccgag cgcagcgagt cagtgagcga ggaagcggaa 
     3661 gagcgcccaa tacgcaaacc gcctctcccc gcgcgttggc cgattcatta atgcagctgg 
     3721 cacgacaggt ttcccgactg gaaagcgggc agtgagcgca acgcaattaa tgtgagttag 
     3781 ctcactcatt aggcacccca ggctttacac tttatgcttc cggctcgtat gttgt
//
