# Supplementary material for: A GreenGate-compatible vector set for efficient protein purification from E. coli
Source: bioRxiv preprint, doi:10.64898/2026.06.12.731827, version 1 (2026-06-15)
Supplement: Supplemental File 2_Vectors [file 731827_file03.zip › LopezBueno_Plasmid_gb-files/pGPB014_6His-GST-HPS.gb]

LOCUS       pGPB014_6His-GST-HPS.xdna    3403 bp      DNA     circular   21.05.2026
DEFINITION  
ACCESSION   
VERSION     
SOURCE      
  ORGANISM  
COMMENT     Serial Cloner Genbank Format
COMMENT     SerialCloner_Type=DNA
COMMENT     SerialCloner_Comments=Ligation of : pGGB000.xdna [2678  nt] : (#Eco31I[1177] / #Ec
            o31I[98]) to pPDM306_6xHis-GST-PreSite_in pGGB.txt.xdna [717
              nt] : (#Eco31I[1] / #Eco31I[734])
COMMENT     SerialCloner_Ends=0,0,,0,
FEATURES             Location/Qualifiers
     primer_bind     complement(846..865)
                     /label=T7
                     /SerialCloner_Color=&h008B8B
                     /SerialCloner_Show=True
                     /SerialCloner_Protect=False
                     /SerialCloner_Arrow=True
     primer_bind     69..86
                     /label=SP6
                     /SerialCloner_Color=&h008B8B
                     /SerialCloner_Show=True
                     /SerialCloner_Protect=False
                     /SerialCloner_Arrow=True
     rep_origin      2470..3098
                     /label=ColE1 origin
                     /SerialCloner_Color=&h4682B4
                     /SerialCloner_Show=True
                     /SerialCloner_Protect=False
                     /SerialCloner_Arrow=True
     CDS             954..1022
                     /label=LacZ alpha
                     /SerialCloner_Color=&h6495ED
                     /SerialCloner_Show=True
                     /SerialCloner_Protect=False
                     /SerialCloner_Arrow=True
     misc_binding    35..57
                     /label=LacO_LacOperator repressed by LacI
                     /SerialCloner_Color=&h6495ED
                     /SerialCloner_Show=True
                     /SerialCloner_Protect=False
                     /SerialCloner_Arrow=True
     Promoter        1391..1419
                     /label=Amp prom
                     /SerialCloner_Color=&h4682B4
                     /SerialCloner_Show=True
                     /SerialCloner_Protect=False
                     /SerialCloner_Arrow=True
     Promoter        1..30
                     /label=lac
                     /SerialCloner_Color=&h4682B4
                     /SerialCloner_Show=True
                     /SerialCloner_Protect=False
                     /SerialCloner_Arrow=True
     CDS             1461..2321
                     /label=AmpR
                     /SerialCloner_Color=&h804000
                     /SerialCloner_Show=True
                     /SerialCloner_Protect=False
                     /SerialCloner_Arrow=True
     misc_feature    3368..3389
                     /label=CAP binding Site_activates transcription cAMP dependent
                     /SerialCloner_Color=&h808000
                     /SerialCloner_Show=True
                     /SerialCloner_Protect=False
                     /SerialCloner_Arrow=True
     misc_feature    98..108
                     /label=GG-Overhang B
                     /SerialCloner_Color=&hFF80FF
                     /SerialCloner_Show=True
                     /SerialCloner_Protect=False
                     /SerialCloner_Arrow=True
     misc_feature    complement(826..836)
                     /label=GG-Overhang C
                     /SerialCloner_Color=&hFF80FF
                     /SerialCloner_Show=True
                     /SerialCloner_Protect=False
                     /SerialCloner_Arrow=True
     misc_feature    98..103
                     /label=BsaI-Site
                     /SerialCloner_Color=&hFF8000
                     /SerialCloner_Show=True
                     /SerialCloner_Protect=False
                     /SerialCloner_Arrow=True
     misc_feature    complement(831..836)
                     /label=BsaI-Site
                     /SerialCloner_Color=&hFF8000
                     /SerialCloner_Show=True
                     /SerialCloner_Protect=False
                     /SerialCloner_Arrow=True
     CDS             118..135
                     /label=6xHis
                     /SerialCloner_Color=&h008000
                     /SerialCloner_Show=True
                     /SerialCloner_Protect=False
                     /SerialCloner_Arrow=True
     CDS             802..825
                     /label=HPS_HRV3C-Site_PreScission
                     /SerialCloner_Color=&h008080
                     /SerialCloner_Show=True
                     /SerialCloner_Protect=False
                     /SerialCloner_Arrow=True
     CDS             145..795
                     /label=GST tag
                     /SerialCloner_Color=&h008000
                     /SerialCloner_Show=True
                     /SerialCloner_Protect=False
                     /SerialCloner_Arrow=True
ORIGIN
        1 tttacacttt atgcttccgg ctcgtatgtt gtgtggaatt gtgagcggat aacaatttca 
       61 cacgAGCTAT TTAGGTGACA CTATAGAAgt gaagcttGGT CTCaaacaAT GAAAATCCAT 
      121 CACCATCACC ATCACggctc tggttcccct atactaggtt attggaaaat taagggcctt 
      181 gtgcaaccca ctcgacttct tttggaatat cttgaagaaa aatatgaaga gcatttgtat 
      241 gagcgcgatg aaggtgataa atggcgaaac aaaaagtttg aattgggttt ggagtttccc 
      301 aatcttcctt attatattga tggtgatgtt aaattaacac agtctatggc catcatacgt 
      361 tatatagctg acaagcacaa catgttgggt ggttgtccaa aagagcgtgc agagatttca 
      421 atgcttgaag gagcggtttt ggatattaga tacggtgttt cgagaattgc atatagtaaa 
      481 gactttgaaa ctctcaaagt tgattttctt agcaagctac ctgaaatgct gaaaatgttc 
      541 gaagatcgtt tatgtcataa aacatattta aatggtgatc atgtaaccca tcctgacttc 
      601 atgttgtatg acgctcttga tgttgtttta tacatggacc caatgtgcct ggatgcgttc 
      661 ccaaaattag tttgttttaa aaaacgtatt gaagctatcc cacaaattga taagtacttg 
      721 aaatccagca agtatatagc atggcctttg cagggctggc aagccacgtt tggtggtggc 
      781 gaccatcctc caaaatcgga tctggaagtt ctgttccagg ggcccggctt GAGACCgaat 
      841 tcTCGCCCTA TAGTGAGTCG TATTACctgg ccgtcgtttt acaacgtcgt gactgggaaa 
      901 accctggcgt tacccaactt aatcgccttg cagcacatcc ccctttcgcc agctggcgta 
      961 atagcgaaga ggcccgcacc gatcgccctt cccaacagtt gcgcagcctg aatggcgaat 
     1021 ggcgcctgat gcggtatttt ctccttacgc atctgtgcgg tatttcacac cgcatatggt 
     1081 gcactctcag tacaatctgc tctgatgccg catagttaag ccagccccga cacccgccaa 
     1141 cacccgctga cgcgccctga cgggcttgtc tgctcccggc atccgcttac agacaagctg 
     1201 tgaccgtctc cgggagctgc atgtgtcaga ggttttcacc gtcatcaccg aaacgcgcga 
     1261 gacgaaaggg cctcgtgata cgcctatttt tataggttaa tgtcatgata ataatggttt 
     1321 cttagacgtc aggtggcact tttcggggaa atgtgcgcgg aacccctatt tgtttatttt 
     1381 tctaaataca ttcaaatatg tatccgctca tgagacaata accctgataa atgcttcaat 
     1441 aatattgaaa aaggaagagt atgagtattc aacatttccg tgtcgccctt attccctttt 
     1501 ttgcggcatt ttgccttcct gtttttgctc acccagaaac gctggtgaaa gtaaaagatg 
     1561 ctgaagatca gttgggtgca cgagtgggtt acatcgaact ggatctcaac agcggtaaga 
     1621 tccttgagag ttttcgcccc gaagaacgtt ttccaatgat gagcactttt aaagttctgc 
     1681 tatgtggcgc ggtattatcc cgtattgacg ccgggcaaga gcaactcggt cgccgcatac 
     1741 actattctca gaatgacttg gttgagtact caccagtcac agaaaagcat cttacggatg 
     1801 gcatgacagt aagagaatta tgcagtgctg ccataaccat gagtgataac actgcggcca 
     1861 acttacttct gacaacgatc ggaggaccga aggagctaac cgcttttttg cacaacatgg 
     1921 gggatcatgt aactcgcctt gatcgttggg aaccggagct gaatgaagcc ataccaaacg 
     1981 acgagcgtga caccacgatg cctgtagcaa tggcaacaac gttgcgcaaa ctattaactg 
     2041 gcgaactact tactctagct tcccggcaac aattaataga ctggatggag gcggataaag 
     2101 ttgcaggacc acttctgcgc tcggcccttc cggctggctg gtttattgct gataaatctg 
     2161 gagccggtga gcgtggCtct cgAggtatca ttgcagcact ggggccagat ggtaagccct 
     2221 cccgtatcgt agttatctac acgacgggga gtcaggcaac tatggatgaa cgaaatagac 
     2281 agatcgctga gataggtgcc tcactgatta agcattggta actgtcagac caagtttact 
     2341 catatatact ttagattgat ttaaaacttc atttttaatt taaaaggatc taggtgaaga 
     2401 tcctttttga taatctcatg accaaaatcc cttaacgtga gttttcgttc cactgagcgt 
     2461 cagaccccgt agaaaagatc aaaggatctt cttgagatcc tttttttctg cgcgtaatct 
     2521 gctgcttgca aacaaaaaaa ccaccgctac cagcggtggt ttgtttgccg gatcaagagc 
     2581 taccaactct ttttccgaag gtaactggct tcagcagagc gcagatacca aatactgttc 
     2641 ttctagtgta gccgtagtta ggccaccact tcaagaactc tgtagcaccg cctacatacc 
     2701 tcgctctgct aatcctgtta ccagtggctg ctgccagtgg cgataagtcg tgtcttaccg 
     2761 ggttggactc aagacgatag ttaccggata aggcgcagcg gtcgggctga acggggggtt 
     2821 cgtgcacaca gcccagcttg gagcgaacga cctacaccga actgagatac ctacagcgtg 
     2881 agctatgaga aagcgccacg cttcccgaag ggagaaaggc ggacaggtat ccggtaagcg 
     2941 gcagggtcgg aacaggagag cgcacgaggg agcttccagg gggaaacgcc tggtatcttt 
     3001 atagtcctgt cgggtttcgc cacctctgac ttgagcgtcg atttttgtga tgctcgtcag 
     3061 gggggcggag cctatggaaa aacgccagca acgcggcctt tttacggttc ctggcctttt 
     3121 gctggccttt tgctcacatg ttctttcctg cgttatcccc tgattctgtg gataaccgta 
     3181 ttaccgcctt tgagtgagct gataccgctc gccgcagccg aacgaccgag cgcagcgagt 
     3241 cagtgagcga ggaagcggaa gagcgcccaa tacgcaaacc gcctctcccc gcgcgttggc 
     3301 cgattcatta atgcagctgg cacgacaggt ttcccgactg gaaagcgggc agtgagcgca 
     3361 acgcaattaa tgtgagttag ctcactcatt aggcacccca ggc
//
