# Supplementary material for: A GreenGate-compatible vector set for efficient protein purification from E. coli
Source: bioRxiv preprint, doi:10.64898/2026.06.12.731827, version 1 (2026-06-15)
Supplement: Supplemental File 2_Vectors [file 731827_file03.zip › LopezBueno_Plasmid_gb-files/pGPB015_8His-StrepII-HPS.gb]

LOCUS       pGPB015_8His-StrepII-HPS.xdna    2791 bp      DNA     circular   21.05.2026
DEFINITION  
ACCESSION   
VERSION     
SOURCE      
  ORGANISM  
COMMENT     Serial Cloner Genbank Format
COMMENT     SerialCloner_Type=DNA
COMMENT     SerialCloner_Comments=Ligation of : pGGB000.xdna [2678  nt] : (#Eco31I[1177] / #Ec
            o31I[98]) to Sequence Window #4 [105  nt] : (Uncut 5'[0] / U
            ncut 3'[105])
COMMENT     SerialCloner_Ends=0,0,,0,
FEATURES             Location/Qualifiers
     primer_bind     complement(234..253)
                     /label=T7
                     /SerialCloner_Color=&h008B8B
                     /SerialCloner_Show=True
                     /SerialCloner_Protect=False
                     /SerialCloner_Arrow=True
     primer_bind     69..86
                     /label=SP6
                     /SerialCloner_Color=&h008B8B
                     /SerialCloner_Show=True
                     /SerialCloner_Protect=False
                     /SerialCloner_Arrow=True
     rep_origin      1858..2486
                     /label=ColE1 origin
                     /SerialCloner_Color=&h4682B4
                     /SerialCloner_Show=True
                     /SerialCloner_Protect=False
                     /SerialCloner_Arrow=True
     CDS             342..410
                     /label=LacZ alpha
                     /SerialCloner_Color=&h6495ED
                     /SerialCloner_Show=True
                     /SerialCloner_Protect=False
                     /SerialCloner_Arrow=True
     misc_binding    35..57
                     /label=LacO_LacOperator repressed by LacI
                     /SerialCloner_Color=&h6495ED
                     /SerialCloner_Show=True
                     /SerialCloner_Protect=False
                     /SerialCloner_Arrow=True
     Promoter        779..807
                     /label=Amp prom
                     /SerialCloner_Color=&h4682B4
                     /SerialCloner_Show=True
                     /SerialCloner_Protect=False
                     /SerialCloner_Arrow=True
     Promoter        1..30
                     /label=lac
                     /SerialCloner_Color=&h4682B4
                     /SerialCloner_Show=True
                     /SerialCloner_Protect=False
                     /SerialCloner_Arrow=True
     CDS             849..1709
                     /label=AmpR
                     /SerialCloner_Color=&h804000
                     /SerialCloner_Show=True
                     /SerialCloner_Protect=False
                     /SerialCloner_Arrow=True
     misc_feature    2756..2777
                     /label=CAP binding Site_activates transcription cAMP dependent
                     /SerialCloner_Color=&h808000
                     /SerialCloner_Show=True
                     /SerialCloner_Protect=False
                     /SerialCloner_Arrow=True
     misc_feature    98..108
                     /label=GG-Overhang B
                     /SerialCloner_Color=&hFF80FF
                     /SerialCloner_Show=True
                     /SerialCloner_Protect=False
                     /SerialCloner_Arrow=True
     misc_feature    complement(214..224)
                     /label=GG-Overhang C
                     /SerialCloner_Color=&hFF80FF
                     /SerialCloner_Show=True
                     /SerialCloner_Protect=False
                     /SerialCloner_Arrow=True
     misc_feature    98..103
                     /label=BsaI-Site
                     /SerialCloner_Color=&hFF8000
                     /SerialCloner_Show=True
                     /SerialCloner_Protect=False
                     /SerialCloner_Arrow=True
     misc_feature    complement(219..224)
                     /label=BsaI-Site
                     /SerialCloner_Color=&hFF8000
                     /SerialCloner_Show=True
                     /SerialCloner_Protect=False
                     /SerialCloner_Arrow=True
     CDS             157..180
                     /label=StrepII tag
                     /SerialCloner_Color=&h008000
                     /SerialCloner_Show=True
                     /SerialCloner_Protect=False
                     /SerialCloner_Arrow=True
     CDS             190..213
                     /label=HPS_HRV3C-Site_PreScission
                     /SerialCloner_Color=&h008080
                     /SerialCloner_Show=True
                     /SerialCloner_Protect=False
                     /SerialCloner_Arrow=True
     CDS             121..144
                     /label=8xHis
                     /SerialCloner_Color=&h008000
                     /SerialCloner_Show=True
                     /SerialCloner_Protect=False
                     /SerialCloner_Arrow=True
ORIGIN
        1 tttacacttt atgcttccgg ctcgtatgtt gtgtggaatt gtgagcggat aacaatttca 
       61 cacgAGCTAT TTAGGTGACA CTATAGAAgt gaagcttGGT CTCaaacaat gtctaaaggt 
      121 CATCACCATC ACCATCACCA CCATggcggt agcgcaTGGA GCCATCCGCA GTTTGAAAAA 
      181 ggttctggaC TGGAAGTGCT GTTTCAGGGC CCGggcttGA GACCgaattc TCGCCCTATA 
      241 GTGAGTCGTA TTACctggcc gtcgttttac aacgtcgtga ctgggaaaac cctggcgtta 
      301 cccaacttaa tcgccttgca gcacatcccc ctttcgccag ctggcgtaat agcgaagagg 
      361 cccgcaccga tcgcccttcc caacagttgc gcagcctgaa tggcgaatgg cgcctgatgc 
      421 ggtattttct ccttacgcat ctgtgcggta tttcacaccg catatggtgc actctcagta 
      481 caatctgctc tgatgccgca tagttaagcc agccccgaca cccgccaaca cccgctgacg 
      541 cgccctgacg ggcttgtctg ctcccggcat ccgcttacag acaagctgtg accgtctccg 
      601 ggagctgcat gtgtcagagg ttttcaccgt catcaccgaa acgcgcgaga cgaaagggcc 
      661 tcgtgatacg cctattttta taggttaatg tcatgataat aatggtttct tagacgtcag 
      721 gtggcacttt tcggggaaat gtgcgcggaa cccctatttg tttatttttc taaatacatt 
      781 caaatatgta tccgctcatg agacaataac cctgataaat gcttcaataa tattgaaaaa 
      841 ggaagagtat gagtattcaa catttccgtg tcgcccttat tccctttttt gcggcatttt 
      901 gccttcctgt ttttgctcac ccagaaacgc tggtgaaagt aaaagatgct gaagatcagt 
      961 tgggtgcacg agtgggttac atcgaactgg atctcaacag cggtaagatc cttgagagtt 
     1021 ttcgccccga agaacgtttt ccaatgatga gcacttttaa agttctgcta tgtggcgcgg 
     1081 tattatcccg tattgacgcc gggcaagagc aactcggtcg ccgcatacac tattctcaga 
     1141 atgacttggt tgagtactca ccagtcacag aaaagcatct tacggatggc atgacagtaa 
     1201 gagaattatg cagtgctgcc ataaccatga gtgataacac tgcggccaac ttacttctga 
     1261 caacgatcgg aggaccgaag gagctaaccg cttttttgca caacatgggg gatcatgtaa 
     1321 ctcgccttga tcgttgggaa ccggagctga atgaagccat accaaacgac gagcgtgaca 
     1381 ccacgatgcc tgtagcaatg gcaacaacgt tgcgcaaact attaactggc gaactactta 
     1441 ctctagcttc ccggcaacaa ttaatagact ggatggaggc ggataaagtt gcaggaccac 
     1501 ttctgcgctc ggcccttccg gctggctggt ttattgctga taaatctgga gccggtgagc 
     1561 gtggCtctcg Aggtatcatt gcagcactgg ggccagatgg taagccctcc cgtatcgtag 
     1621 ttatctacac gacggggagt caggcaacta tggatgaacg aaatagacag atcgctgaga 
     1681 taggtgcctc actgattaag cattggtaac tgtcagacca agtttactca tatatacttt 
     1741 agattgattt aaaacttcat ttttaattta aaaggatcta ggtgaagatc ctttttgata 
     1801 atctcatgac caaaatccct taacgtgagt tttcgttcca ctgagcgtca gaccccgtag 
     1861 aaaagatcaa aggatcttct tgagatcctt tttttctgcg cgtaatctgc tgcttgcaaa 
     1921 caaaaaaacc accgctacca gcggtggttt gtttgccgga tcaagagcta ccaactcttt 
     1981 ttccgaaggt aactggcttc agcagagcgc agataccaaa tactgttctt ctagtgtagc 
     2041 cgtagttagg ccaccacttc aagaactctg tagcaccgcc tacatacctc gctctgctaa 
     2101 tcctgttacc agtggctgct gccagtggcg ataagtcgtg tcttaccggg ttggactcaa 
     2161 gacgatagtt accggataag gcgcagcggt cgggctgaac ggggggttcg tgcacacagc 
     2221 ccagcttgga gcgaacgacc tacaccgaac tgagatacct acagcgtgag ctatgagaaa 
     2281 gcgccacgct tcccgaaggg agaaaggcgg acaggtatcc ggtaagcggc agggtcggaa 
     2341 caggagagcg cacgagggag cttccagggg gaaacgcctg gtatctttat agtcctgtcg 
     2401 ggtttcgcca cctctgactt gagcgtcgat ttttgtgatg ctcgtcaggg gggcggagcc 
     2461 tatggaaaaa cgccagcaac gcggcctttt tacggttcct ggccttttgc tggccttttg 
     2521 ctcacatgtt ctttcctgcg ttatcccctg attctgtgga taaccgtatt accgcctttg 
     2581 agtgagctga taccgctcgc cgcagccgaa cgaccgagcg cagcgagtca gtgagcgagg 
     2641 aagcggaaga gcgcccaata cgcaaaccgc ctctccccgc gcgttggccg attcattaat 
     2701 gcagctggca cgacaggttt cccgactgga aagcgggcag tgagcgcaac gcaattaatg 
     2761 tgagttagct cactcattag gcaccccagg c
//
