# Supplementary material for: A GreenGate-compatible vector set for efficient protein purification from E. coli
Source: bioRxiv preprint, doi:10.64898/2026.06.12.731827, version 1 (2026-06-15)
Supplement: Supplemental File 2_Vectors [file 731827_file03.zip › LopezBueno_Plasmid_gb-files/pGPB016_StrepII-GST-HPS.gb]

LOCUS       pGPB016_StrepII-GST-HPS.xdna    3415 bp      DNA     circular   21.05.2026
DEFINITION  
ACCESSION   
VERSION     
SOURCE      
  ORGANISM  
COMMENT     Serial Cloner Genbank Format
COMMENT     SerialCloner_Type=DNA
COMMENT     SerialCloner_Comments=Ligation of : pGGB000.xdna [2678  nt] : (#BsaI[1177] / #BsaI
            [98]) to PCR(pMLB041_STREPII-GSTinpGGB.xdna) [729  nt] : (#B
            saI[30] / #BsaI[775])
COMMENT     SerialCloner_Ends=0,0,,0,
FEATURES             Location/Qualifiers
     primer_bind     complement(858..877)
                     /label=T7
                     /SerialCloner_Color=&h008B8B
                     /SerialCloner_Show=True
                     /SerialCloner_Protect=False
                     /SerialCloner_Arrow=True
     primer_bind     69..86
                     /label=SP6
                     /SerialCloner_Color=&h008B8B
                     /SerialCloner_Show=True
                     /SerialCloner_Protect=False
                     /SerialCloner_Arrow=True
     rep_origin      2482..3110
                     /label=ColE1 origin
                     /SerialCloner_Color=&h4682B4
                     /SerialCloner_Show=True
                     /SerialCloner_Protect=False
                     /SerialCloner_Arrow=True
     CDS             966..1034
                     /label=LacZ alpha
                     /SerialCloner_Color=&h6495ED
                     /SerialCloner_Show=True
                     /SerialCloner_Protect=False
                     /SerialCloner_Arrow=True
     misc_binding    35..57
                     /label=LacO_LacOperator repressed by LacI
                     /SerialCloner_Color=&h6495ED
                     /SerialCloner_Show=True
                     /SerialCloner_Protect=False
                     /SerialCloner_Arrow=True
     Promoter        1403..1431
                     /label=Amp prom
                     /SerialCloner_Color=&h4682B4
                     /SerialCloner_Show=True
                     /SerialCloner_Protect=False
                     /SerialCloner_Arrow=True
     Promoter        1..30
                     /label=lac
                     /SerialCloner_Color=&h4682B4
                     /SerialCloner_Show=True
                     /SerialCloner_Protect=False
                     /SerialCloner_Arrow=True
     CDS             1473..2333
                     /label=AmpR
                     /SerialCloner_Color=&h804000
                     /SerialCloner_Show=True
                     /SerialCloner_Protect=False
                     /SerialCloner_Arrow=True
     misc_feature    3380..3401
                     /label=CAP binding Site_activates transcription cAMP dependent
                     /SerialCloner_Color=&h808000
                     /SerialCloner_Show=True
                     /SerialCloner_Protect=False
                     /SerialCloner_Arrow=True
     misc_feature    98..108
                     /label=GG-Overhang B
                     /SerialCloner_Color=&hFF80FF
                     /SerialCloner_Show=True
                     /SerialCloner_Protect=False
                     /SerialCloner_Arrow=True
     misc_feature    complement(838..848)
                     /label=GG-Overhang C
                     /SerialCloner_Color=&hFF80FF
                     /SerialCloner_Show=True
                     /SerialCloner_Protect=False
                     /SerialCloner_Arrow=True
     misc_feature    98..103
                     /label=BsaI-Site
                     /SerialCloner_Color=&hFF8000
                     /SerialCloner_Show=True
                     /SerialCloner_Protect=False
                     /SerialCloner_Arrow=True
     misc_feature    complement(843..848)
                     /label=BsaI-Site
                     /SerialCloner_Color=&hFF8000
                     /SerialCloner_Show=True
                     /SerialCloner_Protect=False
                     /SerialCloner_Arrow=True
     CDS             118..141
                     /label=StrepII tag
                     /SerialCloner_Color=&h008000
                     /SerialCloner_Show=True
                     /SerialCloner_Protect=False
                     /SerialCloner_Arrow=True
     CDS             814..837
                     /label=HPS_HRV3C-Site_PreScission
                     /SerialCloner_Color=&h008080
                     /SerialCloner_Show=True
                     /SerialCloner_Protect=False
                     /SerialCloner_Arrow=True
     CDS             157..807
                     /label=GST tag
                     /SerialCloner_Color=&h008000
                     /SerialCloner_Show=True
                     /SerialCloner_Protect=False
                     /SerialCloner_Arrow=True
ORIGIN
        1 tttacacttt atgcttccgg ctcgtatgtt gtgtggaatt gtgagcggat aacaatttca 
       61 cacgAGCTAT TTAGGTGACA CTATAGAAgt gaagcttGGT CTCaaacaAT GAGCGCATGG 
      121 AGCCATCCGC AGTTTGAAAA AGGCGGTAGC GGCGGTTCCC CTATACTAGG TTATTGGAAA 
      181 ATTAAGGGCC TTGTGCAACC CACTCGACTT CTTTTGGAAT ATCTTGAAGA AAAATATGAA 
      241 GAGCATTTGT ATGAGCGCGA TGAAGGTGAT AAATGGCGAA ACAAAAAGTT TGAATTGGGT 
      301 TTGGAGTTTC CCAATCTTCC TTATTATATT GATGGTGATG TTAAATTAAC ACAGTCTATG 
      361 GCCATCATAC GTTATATAGC TGACAAGCAC AACATGTTGG GTGGTTGTCC AAAAGAGCGT 
      421 GCAGAGATTT CAATGCTTGA AGGAGCGGTT TTGGATATTA GATACGGTGT TTCGAGAATT 
      481 GCATATAGTA AAGACTTTGA AACTCTCAAA GTTGATTTTC TTAGCAAGCT ACCTGAAATG 
      541 CTGAAAATGT TCGAAGATCG TTTATGTCAT AAAACATATT TAAATGGTGA TCATGTAACC 
      601 CATCCTGACT TCATGTTGTA TGACGCTCTT GATGTTGTTT TATACATGGA CCCAATGTGC 
      661 CTGGATGCGT TCCCAAAATT AGTTTGTTTT AAAAAACGTA TTGAAGCTAT CCCACAAATT 
      721 GATAAGTACT TGAAATCCAG CAAGTATATA GCATGGCCTT TGCAGGGCTG GCAAGCCACG 
      781 TTTGGTGGTG GCGACCATCC TCCAAAAtcg gatctggaag ttctgttcca ggggcccggc 
      841 ttGAGACCga attcTCGCCC TATAGTGAGT CGTATTACct ggccgtcgtt ttacaacgtc 
      901 gtgactggga aaaccctggc gttacccaac ttaatcgcct tgcagcacat ccccctttcg 
      961 ccagctggcg taatagcgaa gaggcccgca ccgatcgccc ttcccaacag ttgcgcagcc 
     1021 tgaatggcga atggcgcctg atgcggtatt ttctccttac gcatctgtgc ggtatttcac 
     1081 accgcatatg gtgcactctc agtacaatct gctctgatgc cgcatagtta agccagcccc 
     1141 gacacccgcc aacacccgct gacgcgccct gacgggcttg tctgctcccg gcatccgctt 
     1201 acagacaagc tgtgaccgtc tccgggagct gcatgtgtca gaggttttca ccgtcatcac 
     1261 cgaaacgcgc gagacgaaag ggcctcgtga tacgcctatt tttataggtt aatgtcatga 
     1321 taataatggt ttcttagacg tcaggtggca cttttcgggg aaatgtgcgc ggaaccccta 
     1381 tttgtttatt tttctaaata cattcaaata tgtatccgct catgagacaa taaccctgat 
     1441 aaatgcttca ataatattga aaaaggaaga gtatgagtat tcaacatttc cgtgtcgccc 
     1501 ttattccctt ttttgcggca ttttgccttc ctgtttttgc tcacccagaa acgctggtga 
     1561 aagtaaaaga tgctgaagat cagttgggtg cacgagtggg ttacatcgaa ctggatctca 
     1621 acagcggtaa gatccttgag agttttcgcc ccgaagaacg ttttccaatg atgagcactt 
     1681 ttaaagttct gctatgtggc gcggtattat cccgtattga cgccgggcaa gagcaactcg 
     1741 gtcgccgcat acactattct cagaatgact tggttgagta ctcaccagtc acagaaaagc 
     1801 atcttacgga tggcatgaca gtaagagaat tatgcagtgc tgccataacc atgagtgata 
     1861 acactgcggc caacttactt ctgacaacga tcggaggacc gaaggagcta accgcttttt 
     1921 tgcacaacat gggggatcat gtaactcgcc ttgatcgttg ggaaccggag ctgaatgaag 
     1981 ccataccaaa cgacgagcgt gacaccacga tgcctgtagc aatggcaaca acgttgcgca 
     2041 aactattaac tggcgaacta cttactctag cttcccggca acaattaata gactggatgg 
     2101 aggcggataa agttgcagga ccacttctgc gctcggccct tccggctggc tggtttattg 
     2161 ctgataaatc tggagccggt gagcgtggCt ctcgAggtat cattgcagca ctggggccag 
     2221 atggtaagcc ctcccgtatc gtagttatct acacgacggg gagtcaggca actatggatg 
     2281 aacgaaatag acagatcgct gagataggtg cctcactgat taagcattgg taactgtcag 
     2341 accaagttta ctcatatata ctttagattg atttaaaact tcatttttaa tttaaaagga 
     2401 tctaggtgaa gatccttttt gataatctca tgaccaaaat cccttaacgt gagttttcgt 
     2461 tccactgagc gtcagacccc gtagaaaaga tcaaaggatc ttcttgagat cctttttttc 
     2521 tgcgcgtaat ctgctgcttg caaacaaaaa aaccaccgct accagcggtg gtttgtttgc 
     2581 cggatcaaga gctaccaact ctttttccga aggtaactgg cttcagcaga gcgcagatac 
     2641 caaatactgt tcttctagtg tagccgtagt taggccacca cttcaagaac tctgtagcac 
     2701 cgcctacata cctcgctctg ctaatcctgt taccagtggc tgctgccagt ggcgataagt 
     2761 cgtgtcttac cgggttggac tcaagacgat agttaccgga taaggcgcag cggtcgggct 
     2821 gaacgggggg ttcgtgcaca cagcccagct tggagcgaac gacctacacc gaactgagat 
     2881 acctacagcg tgagctatga gaaagcgcca cgcttcccga agggagaaag gcggacaggt 
     2941 atccggtaag cggcagggtc ggaacaggag agcgcacgag ggagcttcca gggggaaacg 
     3001 cctggtatct ttatagtcct gtcgggtttc gccacctctg acttgagcgt cgatttttgt 
     3061 gatgctcgtc aggggggcgg agcctatgga aaaacgccag caacgcggcc tttttacggt 
     3121 tcctggcctt ttgctggcct tttgctcaca tgttctttcc tgcgttatcc cctgattctg 
     3181 tggataaccg tattaccgcc tttgagtgag ctgataccgc tcgccgcagc cgaacgaccg 
     3241 agcgcagcga gtcagtgagc gaggaagcgg aagagcgccc aatacgcaaa ccgcctctcc 
     3301 ccgcgcgttg gccgattcat taatgcagct ggcacgacag gtttcccgac tggaaagcgg 
     3361 gcagtgagcg caacgcaatt aatgtgagtt agctcactca ttaggcaccc caggc
//
