# Supplementary material for: A GreenGate-compatible vector set for efficient protein purification from E. coli
Source: bioRxiv preprint, doi:10.64898/2026.06.12.731827, version 1 (2026-06-15)
Supplement: Supplemental File 2_Vectors [file 731827_file03.zip › LopezBueno_Plasmid_gb-files/pGPB017_StrepII-msfGFP-HPS.gb]

LOCUS       pGPB017_StrepII-msfGFP-HPS.xdna    3481 bp      DNA     circular   21.05.2026
DEFINITION  
ACCESSION   
VERSION     
SOURCE      
  ORGANISM  
COMMENT     Serial Cloner Genbank Format
COMMENT     SerialCloner_Type=DNA
COMMENT     SerialCloner_Comments=Ligation of : pGGB000.xdna [2678  nt] : (#BsaI[1177] / #BsaI
            [98]) to PCR(pPDM309_STREP-II-msfGFP_in pGGB.txt.xdna) [795 
             nt] : (#BsaI[30] / #BsaI[841])
COMMENT     SerialCloner_Ends=0,0,,0,
FEATURES             Location/Qualifiers
     misc_feature    166..876
                     /label=msfGFP
                     /SerialCloner_Color=&h00FF00
                     /SerialCloner_Show=True
                     /SerialCloner_Protect=False
                     /SerialCloner_Arrow=True
     primer_bind     complement(933..952)
                     /label=T7
                     /SerialCloner_Color=&h008B8B
                     /SerialCloner_Show=True
                     /SerialCloner_Protect=False
                     /SerialCloner_Arrow=True
     primer_bind     78..95
                     /label=SP6
                     /SerialCloner_Color=&h008B8B
                     /SerialCloner_Show=True
                     /SerialCloner_Protect=False
                     /SerialCloner_Arrow=True
     rep_origin      2557..3185
                     /label=ColE1 origin
                     /SerialCloner_Color=&h4682B4
                     /SerialCloner_Show=True
                     /SerialCloner_Protect=False
                     /SerialCloner_Arrow=True
     CDS             1041..1109
                     /label=LacZ alpha
                     /SerialCloner_Color=&h6495ED
                     /SerialCloner_Show=True
                     /SerialCloner_Protect=False
                     /SerialCloner_Arrow=True
     misc_binding    44..66
                     /label=LacO_LacOperator repressed by LacI
                     /SerialCloner_Color=&h6495ED
                     /SerialCloner_Show=True
                     /SerialCloner_Protect=False
                     /SerialCloner_Arrow=True
     Promoter        1478..1506
                     /label=Amp prom
                     /SerialCloner_Color=&h4682B4
                     /SerialCloner_Show=True
                     /SerialCloner_Protect=False
                     /SerialCloner_Arrow=True
     Promoter        10..39
                     /label=lac
                     /SerialCloner_Color=&h4682B4
                     /SerialCloner_Show=True
                     /SerialCloner_Protect=False
                     /SerialCloner_Arrow=True
     CDS             1548..2408
                     /label=AmpR
                     /SerialCloner_Color=&h804000
                     /SerialCloner_Show=True
                     /SerialCloner_Protect=False
                     /SerialCloner_Arrow=True
     misc_feature    3455..3476
                     /label=CAP binding Site_activates transcription cAMP dependent
                     /SerialCloner_Color=&h808000
                     /SerialCloner_Show=True
                     /SerialCloner_Protect=False
                     /SerialCloner_Arrow=True
     misc_feature    107..117
                     /label=GG-Overhang B
                     /SerialCloner_Color=&hFF80FF
                     /SerialCloner_Show=True
                     /SerialCloner_Protect=False
                     /SerialCloner_Arrow=True
     misc_feature    complement(913..923)
                     /label=GG-Overhang C
                     /SerialCloner_Color=&hFF80FF
                     /SerialCloner_Show=True
                     /SerialCloner_Protect=False
                     /SerialCloner_Arrow=True
     misc_feature    107..112
                     /label=BsaI-Site
                     /SerialCloner_Color=&hFF8000
                     /SerialCloner_Show=True
                     /SerialCloner_Protect=False
                     /SerialCloner_Arrow=True
     misc_feature    complement(918..923)
                     /label=BsaI-Site
                     /SerialCloner_Color=&hFF8000
                     /SerialCloner_Show=True
                     /SerialCloner_Protect=False
                     /SerialCloner_Arrow=True
     CDS             127..150
                     /label=StrepII tag
                     /SerialCloner_Color=&h008000
                     /SerialCloner_Show=True
                     /SerialCloner_Protect=False
                     /SerialCloner_Arrow=True
     CDS             889..912
                     /label=HPS_HRV3C-Site_PreScission
                     /SerialCloner_Color=&h008080
                     /SerialCloner_Show=True
                     /SerialCloner_Protect=False
                     /SerialCloner_Arrow=True
ORIGIN
        1 accccaggct ttacacttta tgcttccggc tcgtatgttg tgtggaattg tgagcggata 
       61 acaatttcac acgAGCTATT TAGGTGACAC TATAGAAgtg aagcttGGTC TCaaacaATG 
      121 AGCGCATGGA GCCATCCGCA GTTTGAAAAA ggcggtagcg gcggtAGTAA AGGCGAAGAG 
      181 CTGTTCACTG GCGTTGTTCC GATTCTGGTC GAACTGGATG GTGATGTTAA CGGCCACAAA 
      241 TTCAGCGTCC GTGGGGAAGG CGAGGGTGAT GCTACAAATG GCAAACTGAC CCTGAAATTC 
      301 ATCTGTACCA CCGGGAAACT GCCTGTTCCT TGGCCTACAC TGGTTACCAC TCTGACCTAT 
      361 GGCGTGCAAT GTTTTAGCCG CTATCCTGAT CACATGAAAC AGCACGATTT CTTCAAAAGC 
      421 GCTATGCCTG AAGGTTATGT CCAAGAGCGT ACCATCAGCT TTAAAGACGA TGGCACCTAT 
      481 AAAACCCGTG CCGAGGTGAA ATTCGAAGGT GATACCCTGG TCAACCGTAT TGAACTGAAA 
      541 GGGATCGATT TCAAAGAGGA CGGCAACATT CTGGGCCATA AACTGGAGTA TAACTTCAAC 
      601 AGCCATAACG TGTACATTAC CGCCGACAAA CAGAAAAACG GGATCAAAGC GAACTTCAAA 
      661 ATCCGCCACA ACGTGGAAGA TGGTTCCGTT CAGCTGGCAG ATCATTATCA GCAGAACACC 
      721 CCGATTGGAG ATGGTCCTGT ACTGCTGCCG GACAATCAct atCTGAGCAC CCAGTCAaaa 
      781 CTGAGTAAAG ACCCGAACGA AAAACGTGAC CACATGGTGC TGCTGGAGTT TGTTACAGCG 
      841 GCCGGTATTA CACATGGGAT GGACGAGCTG TATAAAggtg catctggtct ggaagttctg 
      901 ttccaggggc ccggcttGAG ACCgaattcT CGCCCTATAG TGAGTCGTAT TACctggccg 
      961 tcgttttaca acgtcgtgac tgggaaaacc ctggcgttac ccaacttaat cgccttgcag 
     1021 cacatccccc tttcgccagc tggcgtaata gcgaagaggc ccgcaccgat cgcccttccc 
     1081 aacagttgcg cagcctgaat ggcgaatggc gcctgatgcg gtattttctc cttacgcatc 
     1141 tgtgcggtat ttcacaccgc atatggtgca ctctcagtac aatctgctct gatgccgcat 
     1201 agttaagcca gccccgacac ccgccaacac ccgctgacgc gccctgacgg gcttgtctgc 
     1261 tcccggcatc cgcttacaga caagctgtga ccgtctccgg gagctgcatg tgtcagaggt 
     1321 tttcaccgtc atcaccgaaa cgcgcgagac gaaagggcct cgtgatacgc ctatttttat 
     1381 aggttaatgt catgataata atggtttctt agacgtcagg tggcactttt cggggaaatg 
     1441 tgcgcggaac ccctatttgt ttatttttct aaatacattc aaatatgtat ccgctcatga 
     1501 gacaataacc ctgataaatg cttcaataat attgaaaaag gaagagtatg agtattcaac 
     1561 atttccgtgt cgcccttatt cccttttttg cggcattttg ccttcctgtt tttgctcacc 
     1621 cagaaacgct ggtgaaagta aaagatgctg aagatcagtt gggtgcacga gtgggttaca 
     1681 tcgaactgga tctcaacagc ggtaagatcc ttgagagttt tcgccccgaa gaacgttttc 
     1741 caatgatgag cacttttaaa gttctgctat gtggcgcggt attatcccgt attgacgccg 
     1801 ggcaagagca actcggtcgc cgcatacact attctcagaa tgacttggtt gagtactcac 
     1861 cagtcacaga aaagcatctt acggatggca tgacagtaag agaattatgc agtgctgcca 
     1921 taaccatgag tgataacact gcggccaact tacttctgac aacgatcgga ggaccgaagg 
     1981 agctaaccgc ttttttgcac aacatggggg atcatgtaac tcgccttgat cgttgggaac 
     2041 cggagctgaa tgaagccata ccaaacgacg agcgtgacac cacgatgcct gtagcaatgg 
     2101 caacaacgtt gcgcaaacta ttaactggcg aactacttac tctagcttcc cggcaacaat 
     2161 taatagactg gatggaggcg gataaagttg caggaccact tctgcgctcg gcccttccgg 
     2221 ctggctggtt tattgctgat aaatctggag ccggtgagcg tggCtctcgA ggtatcattg 
     2281 cagcactggg gccagatggt aagccctccc gtatcgtagt tatctacacg acggggagtc 
     2341 aggcaactat ggatgaacga aatagacaga tcgctgagat aggtgcctca ctgattaagc 
     2401 attggtaact gtcagaccaa gtttactcat atatacttta gattgattta aaacttcatt 
     2461 tttaatttaa aaggatctag gtgaagatcc tttttgataa tctcatgacc aaaatccctt 
     2521 aacgtgagtt ttcgttccac tgagcgtcag accccgtaga aaagatcaaa ggatcttctt 
     2581 gagatccttt ttttctgcgc gtaatctgct gcttgcaaac aaaaaaacca ccgctaccag 
     2641 cggtggtttg tttgccggat caagagctac caactctttt tccgaaggta actggcttca 
     2701 gcagagcgca gataccaaat actgttcttc tagtgtagcc gtagttaggc caccacttca 
     2761 agaactctgt agcaccgcct acatacctcg ctctgctaat cctgttacca gtggctgctg 
     2821 ccagtggcga taagtcgtgt cttaccgggt tggactcaag acgatagtta ccggataagg 
     2881 cgcagcggtc gggctgaacg gggggttcgt gcacacagcc cagcttggag cgaacgacct 
     2941 acaccgaact gagataccta cagcgtgagc tatgagaaag cgccacgctt cccgaaggga 
     3001 gaaaggcgga caggtatccg gtaagcggca gggtcggaac aggagagcgc acgagggagc 
     3061 ttccaggggg aaacgcctgg tatctttata gtcctgtcgg gtttcgccac ctctgacttg 
     3121 agcgtcgatt tttgtgatgc tcgtcagggg ggcggagcct atggaaaaac gccagcaacg 
     3181 cggccttttt acggttcctg gccttttgct ggccttttgc tcacatgttc tttcctgcgt 
     3241 tatcccctga ttctgtggat aaccgtatta ccgcctttga gtgagctgat accgctcgcc 
     3301 gcagccgaac gaccgagcgc agcgagtcag tgagcgagga agcggaagag cgcccaatac 
     3361 gcaaaccgcc tctccccgcg cgttggccga ttcattaatg cagctggcac gacaggtttc 
     3421 ccgactggaa agcgggcagt gagcgcaacg caattaatgt gagttagctc actcattagg 
     3481 c
//
