# Supplementary material for: A GreenGate-compatible vector set for efficient protein purification from E. coli
Source: bioRxiv preprint, doi:10.64898/2026.06.12.731827, version 1 (2026-06-15)
Supplement: Supplemental File 2_Vectors [file 731827_file03.zip › LopezBueno_Plasmid_gb-files/pGPC001_D-Decoy_allSTOP.gb]

LOCUS       pGPC_D-Decoy_allSTOP.xdna    2725 bp      DNA     circular   21.05.2026
DEFINITION  
ACCESSION   
VERSION     
SOURCE      
  ORGANISM  
COMMENT     Serial Cloner Genbank Format
COMMENT     SerialCloner_Type=DNA
COMMENT     SerialCloner_Comments=Ligation of : pGGD000.xdna [2678  nt] : (#BsaI[1177] / #BsaI
            [98]) to Sequence Window #8 [39  nt] : (Uncut 5'[0] / Uncut 
            3'[39])
COMMENT     SerialCloner_Ends=0,0,,0,
FEATURES             Location/Qualifiers
     primer_bind     complement(168..187)
                     /label=T7
                     /SerialCloner_Color=&h008B8B
                     /SerialCloner_Show=True
                     /SerialCloner_Protect=False
                     /SerialCloner_Arrow=True
     primer_bind     69..86
                     /label=SP6
                     /SerialCloner_Color=&h008B8B
                     /SerialCloner_Show=True
                     /SerialCloner_Protect=False
                     /SerialCloner_Arrow=True
     rep_origin      1792..2420
                     /label=ColE1 origin
                     /SerialCloner_Color=&h4682B4
                     /SerialCloner_Show=True
                     /SerialCloner_Protect=False
                     /SerialCloner_Arrow=True
     CDS             276..344
                     /label=LacZ alpha
                     /SerialCloner_Color=&h6495ED
                     /SerialCloner_Show=True
                     /SerialCloner_Protect=False
                     /SerialCloner_Arrow=True
     misc_binding    35..57
                     /label=LacO_LacOperator repressed by LacI
                     /SerialCloner_Color=&h6495ED
                     /SerialCloner_Show=True
                     /SerialCloner_Protect=False
                     /SerialCloner_Arrow=True
     Promoter        713..741
                     /label=Amp prom
                     /SerialCloner_Color=&h4682B4
                     /SerialCloner_Show=True
                     /SerialCloner_Protect=False
                     /SerialCloner_Arrow=True
     Promoter        1..30
                     /label=lac
                     /SerialCloner_Color=&h4682B4
                     /SerialCloner_Show=True
                     /SerialCloner_Protect=False
                     /SerialCloner_Arrow=True
     CDS             783..1643
                     /label=AmpR
                     /SerialCloner_Color=&h804000
                     /SerialCloner_Show=True
                     /SerialCloner_Protect=False
                     /SerialCloner_Arrow=True
     misc_feature    2690..2711
                     /label=CAP binding Site_activates transcription cAMP dependent
                     /SerialCloner_Color=&h808000
                     /SerialCloner_Show=True
                     /SerialCloner_Protect=False
                     /SerialCloner_Arrow=True
     misc_feature    98..108
                     /label=GG-Overhang D
                     /SerialCloner_Color=&hFF80FF
                     /SerialCloner_Show=True
                     /SerialCloner_Protect=False
                     /SerialCloner_Arrow=True
     misc_feature    complement(148..158)
                     /label=GG-Overhang E
                     /SerialCloner_Color=&hFF80FF
                     /SerialCloner_Show=True
                     /SerialCloner_Protect=False
                     /SerialCloner_Arrow=True
     misc_feature    109..147
                     /label=D-Decoy with STOPs
                     /SerialCloner_Color=&hFF8000
                     /SerialCloner_Show=True
                     /SerialCloner_Protect=False
                     /SerialCloner_Arrow=True
     misc_feature    98..103
                     /label=BsaI-Site
                     /SerialCloner_Color=&hFF8000
                     /SerialCloner_Show=True
                     /SerialCloner_Protect=False
                     /SerialCloner_Arrow=True
     misc_feature    complement(153..158)
                     /label=BsaI-Site
                     /SerialCloner_Color=&hFF8000
                     /SerialCloner_Show=True
                     /SerialCloner_Protect=False
                     /SerialCloner_Arrow=True
ORIGIN
        1 tttacacttt atgcttccgg ctcgtatgtt gtgtggaatt gtgagcggat aacaatttca 
       61 cacgAGCTAT TTAGGTGACA CTATAGAAgt gaagcttGGT CTCatcaggt tgaggatccT 
      121 AGATAACTAG TTACCGTAAt Tggtaccctg ctGAGACCga attcTCGCCC TATAGTGAGT 
      181 CGTATTACct ggccgtcgtt ttacaacgtc gtgactggga aaaccctggc gttacccaac 
      241 ttaatcgcct tgcagcacat ccccctttcg ccagctggcg taatagcgaa gaggcccgca 
      301 ccgatcgccc ttcccaacag ttgcgcagcc tgaatggcga atggcgcctg atgcggtatt 
      361 ttctccttac gcatctgtgc ggtatttcac accgcatatg gtgcactctc agtacaatct 
      421 gctctgatgc cgcatagtta agccagcccc gacacccgcc aacacccgct gacgcgccct 
      481 gacgggcttg tctgctcccg gcatccgctt acagacaagc tgtgaccgtc tccgggagct 
      541 gcatgtgtca gaggttttca ccgtcatcac cgaaacgcgc gagacgaaag ggcctcgtga 
      601 tacgcctatt tttataggtt aatgtcatga taataatggt ttcttagacg tcaggtggca 
      661 cttttcgggg aaatgtgcgc ggaaccccta tttgtttatt tttctaaata cattcaaata 
      721 tgtatccgct catgagacaa taaccctgat aaatgcttca ataatattga aaaaggaaga 
      781 gtatgagtat tcaacatttc cgtgtcgccc ttattccctt ttttgcggca ttttgccttc 
      841 ctgtttttgc tcacccagaa acgctggtga aagtaaaaga tgctgaagat cagttgggtg 
      901 cacgagtggg ttacatcgaa ctggatctca acagcggtaa gatccttgag agttttcgcc 
      961 ccgaagaacg ttttccaatg atgagcactt ttaaagttct gctatgtggc gcggtattat 
     1021 cccgtattga cgccgggcaa gagcaactcg gtcgccgcat acactattct cagaatgact 
     1081 tggttgagta ctcaccagtc acagaaaagc atcttacgga tggcatgaca gtaagagaat 
     1141 tatgcagtgc tgccataacc atgagtgata acactgcggc caacttactt ctgacaacga 
     1201 tcggaggacc gaaggagcta accgcttttt tgcacaacat gggggatcat gtaactcgcc 
     1261 ttgatcgttg ggaaccggag ctgaatgaag ccataccaaa cgacgagcgt gacaccacga 
     1321 tgcctgtagc aatggcaaca acgttgcgca aactattaac tggcgaacta cttactctag 
     1381 cttcccggca acaattaata gactggatgg aggcggataa agttgcagga ccacttctgc 
     1441 gctcggccct tccggctggc tggtttattg ctgataaatc tggagccggt gagcgtggCt 
     1501 ctcgAggtat cattgcagca ctggggccag atggtaagcc ctcccgtatc gtagttatct 
     1561 acacgacggg gagtcaggca actatggatg aacgaaatag acagatcgct gagataggtg 
     1621 cctcactgat taagcattgg taactgtcag accaagttta ctcatatata ctttagattg 
     1681 atttaaaact tcatttttaa tttaaaagga tctaggtgaa gatccttttt gataatctca 
     1741 tgaccaaaat cccttaacgt gagttttcgt tccactgagc gtcagacccc gtagaaaaga 
     1801 tcaaaggatc ttcttgagat cctttttttc tgcgcgtaat ctgctgcttg caaacaaaaa 
     1861 aaccaccgct accagcggtg gtttgtttgc cggatcaaga gctaccaact ctttttccga 
     1921 aggtaactgg cttcagcaga gcgcagatac caaatactgt tcttctagtg tagccgtagt 
     1981 taggccacca cttcaagaac tctgtagcac cgcctacata cctcgctctg ctaatcctgt 
     2041 taccagtggc tgctgccagt ggcgataagt cgtgtcttac cgggttggac tcaagacgat 
     2101 agttaccgga taaggcgcag cggtcgggct gaacgggggg ttcgtgcaca cagcccagct 
     2161 tggagcgaac gacctacacc gaactgagat acctacagcg tgagctatga gaaagcgcca 
     2221 cgcttcccga agggagaaag gcggacaggt atccggtaag cggcagggtc ggaacaggag 
     2281 agcgcacgag ggagcttcca gggggaaacg cctggtatct ttatagtcct gtcgggtttc 
     2341 gccacctctg acttgagcgt cgatttttgt gatgctcgtc aggggggcgg agcctatgga 
     2401 aaaacgccag caacgcggcc tttttacggt tcctggcctt ttgctggcct tttgctcaca 
     2461 tgttctttcc tgcgttatcc cctgattctg tggataaccg tattaccgcc tttgagtgag 
     2521 ctgataccgc tcgccgcagc cgaacgaccg agcgcagcga gtcagtgagc gaggaagcgg 
     2581 aagagcgccc aatacgcaaa ccgcctctcc ccgcgcgttg gccgattcat taatgcagct 
     2641 ggcacgacag gtttcccgac tggaaagcgg gcagtgagcg caacgcaatt aatgtgagtt 
     2701 agctcactca ttaggcaccc caggc
//
