# Supplementary material for: A GreenGate-compatible vector set for efficient protein purification from E. coli
Source: bioRxiv preprint, doi:10.64898/2026.06.12.731827, version 1 (2026-06-15)
Supplement: Supplemental File 2_Vectors [file 731827_file03.zip › LopezBueno_Plasmid_gb-files/pGPC001_StrepII-msfGFP.gb]

LOCUS       pGPC001_StrepII-msfGFP.xdna    3462 bp      DNA     circular   21.05.2026
DEFINITION  
ACCESSION   
VERSION     
SOURCE      
  ORGANISM  
COMMENT     Serial Cloner Genbank Format
COMMENT     SerialCloner_Type=DNA
COMMENT     SerialCloner_Comments=Ligation of : pGGC000.xdna [2678  nt] : (#Eco31I[1177] / #Ec
            o31I[98]) to PCR(pPDM309_STREP-II-msfGFP_in pGGB.txt.xdna) [
            776  nt] : (#Eco31I[2] / #Eco31I[794])
COMMENT     SerialCloner_Ends=0,0,,0,
FEATURES             Location/Qualifiers
     misc_feature    109..884
                     /label=insert from PCR(pPDM309_STREP-II-msfGFP_in pGGB.txt.xdna)
                     /SerialCloner_Color=&h84A4C0
                     /SerialCloner_Show=False
                     /SerialCloner_Protect=True
                     /SerialCloner_Arrow=True
                     /SerialCloner_Desc=note="Fragment extracted from PCR(pPDM309_STREP-II-msfGFP_in pGGB.txt.xdna) [776  nt] : (#Eco31I[2] / #Eco31I[794]) \ 
     misc_feature    162..872
                     /label=msfGFP
                     /SerialCloner_Color=&h00FF00
                     /SerialCloner_Show=True
                     /SerialCloner_Protect=False
                     /SerialCloner_Arrow=True
     primer_bind     complement(905..924)
                     /label=T7
                     /SerialCloner_Color=&h008B8B
                     /SerialCloner_Show=True
                     /SerialCloner_Protect=False
                     /SerialCloner_Arrow=True
     primer_bind     69..86
                     /label=SP6
                     /SerialCloner_Color=&h008B8B
                     /SerialCloner_Show=True
                     /SerialCloner_Protect=False
                     /SerialCloner_Arrow=True
     rep_origin      2529..3157
                     /label=ColE1 origin
                     /SerialCloner_Color=&h4682B4
                     /SerialCloner_Show=True
                     /SerialCloner_Protect=False
                     /SerialCloner_Arrow=True
     CDS             1013..1081
                     /label=LacZ alpha
                     /SerialCloner_Color=&h6495ED
                     /SerialCloner_Show=True
                     /SerialCloner_Protect=False
                     /SerialCloner_Arrow=True
     misc_binding    35..57
                     /label=LacO_LacOperator repressed by LacI
                     /SerialCloner_Color=&h6495ED
                     /SerialCloner_Show=True
                     /SerialCloner_Protect=False
                     /SerialCloner_Arrow=True
     Promoter        1450..1478
                     /label=Amp prom
                     /SerialCloner_Color=&h4682B4
                     /SerialCloner_Show=True
                     /SerialCloner_Protect=False
                     /SerialCloner_Arrow=True
     Promoter        1..30
                     /label=lac
                     /SerialCloner_Color=&h4682B4
                     /SerialCloner_Show=True
                     /SerialCloner_Protect=False
                     /SerialCloner_Arrow=True
     CDS             1520..2380
                     /label=AmpR
                     /SerialCloner_Color=&h804000
                     /SerialCloner_Show=True
                     /SerialCloner_Protect=False
                     /SerialCloner_Arrow=True
     misc_feature    3427..3448
                     /label=CAP binding Site_activates transcription cAMP dependent
                     /SerialCloner_Color=&h808000
                     /SerialCloner_Show=True
                     /SerialCloner_Protect=False
                     /SerialCloner_Arrow=True
     misc_feature    98..108
                     /label=GG-Overhang C
                     /SerialCloner_Color=&hFF80FF
                     /SerialCloner_Show=True
                     /SerialCloner_Protect=False
                     /SerialCloner_Arrow=True
     misc_feature    complement(885..895)
                     /label=GG-Overhang D
                     /SerialCloner_Color=&hFF80FF
                     /SerialCloner_Show=True
                     /SerialCloner_Protect=False
                     /SerialCloner_Arrow=True
     misc_feature    98..103
                     /label=BsaI-Site
                     /SerialCloner_Color=&hFF8000
                     /SerialCloner_Show=True
                     /SerialCloner_Protect=False
                     /SerialCloner_Arrow=True
     misc_feature    complement(890..895)
                     /label=BsaI-Site
                     /SerialCloner_Color=&hFF8000
                     /SerialCloner_Show=True
                     /SerialCloner_Protect=False
                     /SerialCloner_Arrow=True
     CDS             123..146
                     /label=StrepII tag
                     /SerialCloner_Color=&h008000
                     /SerialCloner_Show=True
                     /SerialCloner_Protect=False
                     /SerialCloner_Arrow=True
ORIGIN
        1 tttacacttt atgcttccgg ctcgtatgtt gtgtggaatt gtgagcggat aacaatttca 
       61 cacgAGCTAT TTAGGTGACA CTATAGAAgt gaagcttGGT CTCaggctca ggcggtAGCG 
      121 CATGGAGCCA TCCGCAGTTT GAAAAAggcg gtagcggcgg tAGTAAAGGC GAAGAGCTGT 
      181 TCACTGGCGT TGTTCCGATT CTGGTCGAAC TGGATGGTGA TGTTAACGGC CACAAATTCA 
      241 GCGTCCGTGG GGAAGGCGAG GGTGATGCTA CAAATGGCAA ACTGACCCTG AAATTCATCT 
      301 GTACCACCGG GAAACTGCCT GTTCCTTGGC CTACACTGGT TACCACTCTG ACCTATGGCG 
      361 TGCAATGTTT TAGCCGCTAT CCTGATCACA TGAAACAGCA CGATTTCTTC AAAAGCGCTA 
      421 TGCCTGAAGG TTATGTCCAA GAGCGTACCA TCAGCTTTAA AGACGATGGC ACCTATAAAA 
      481 CCCGTGCCGA GGTGAAATTC GAAGGTGATA CCCTGGTCAA CCGTATTGAA CTGAAAGGGA 
      541 TCGATTTCAA AGAGGACGGC AACATTCTGG GCCATAAACT GGAGTATAAC TTCAACAGCC 
      601 ATAACGTGTA CATTACCGCC GACAAACAGA AAAACGGGAT CAAAGCGAAC TTCAAAATCC 
      661 GCCACAACGT GGAAGATGGT TCCGTTCAGC TGGCAGATCA TTATCAGCAG AACACCCCGA 
      721 TTGGAGATGG TCCTGTACTG CTGCCGGACA ATCActatCT GAGCACCCAG TCAaaaCTGA 
      781 GTAAAGACCC GAACGAAAAA CGTGACCACA TGGTGCTGCT GGAGTTTGTT ACAGCGGCCG 
      841 GTATTACACA TGGGATGGAC GAGCTGTATA AAggtagcgg cggttcagtG AGACCgaatt 
      901 cTCGCCCTAT AGTGAGTCGT ATTACctggc cgtcgtttta caacgtcgtg actgggaaaa 
      961 ccctggcgtt acccaactta atcgccttgc agcacatccc cctttcgcca gctggcgtaa 
     1021 tagcgaagag gcccgcaccg atcgcccttc ccaacagttg cgcagcctga atggcgaatg 
     1081 gcgcctgatg cggtattttc tccttacgca tctgtgcggt atttcacacc gcatatggtg 
     1141 cactctcagt acaatctgct ctgatgccgc atagttaagc cagccccgac acccgccaac 
     1201 acccgctgac gcgccctgac gggcttgtct gctcccggca tccgcttaca gacaagctgt 
     1261 gaccgtctcc gggagctgca tgtgtcagag gttttcaccg tcatcaccga aacgcgcgag 
     1321 acgaaagggc ctcgtgatac gcctattttt ataggttaat gtcatgataa taatggtttc 
     1381 ttagacgtca ggtggcactt ttcggggaaa tgtgcgcgga acccctattt gtttattttt 
     1441 ctaaatacat tcaaatatgt atccgctcat gagacaataa ccctgataaa tgcttcaata 
     1501 atattgaaaa aggaagagta tgagtattca acatttccgt gtcgccctta ttcccttttt 
     1561 tgcggcattt tgccttcctg tttttgctca cccagaaacg ctggtgaaag taaaagatgc 
     1621 tgaagatcag ttgggtgcac gagtgggtta catcgaactg gatctcaaca gcggtaagat 
     1681 ccttgagagt tttcgccccg aagaacgttt tccaatgatg agcactttta aagttctgct 
     1741 atgtggcgcg gtattatccc gtattgacgc cgggcaagag caactcggtc gccgcataca 
     1801 ctattctcag aatgacttgg ttgagtactc accagtcaca gaaaagcatc ttacggatgg 
     1861 catgacagta agagaattat gcagtgctgc cataaccatg agtgataaca ctgcggccaa 
     1921 cttacttctg acaacgatcg gaggaccgaa ggagctaacc gcttttttgc acaacatggg 
     1981 ggatcatgta actcgccttg atcgttggga accggagctg aatgaagcca taccaaacga 
     2041 cgagcgtgac accacgatgc ctgtagcaat ggcaacaacg ttgcgcaaac tattaactgg 
     2101 cgaactactt actctagctt cccggcaaca attaatagac tggatggagg cggataaagt 
     2161 tgcaggacca cttctgcgct cggcccttcc ggctggctgg tttattgctg ataaatctgg 
     2221 agccggtgag cgtggCtctc gAggtatcat tgcagcactg gggccagatg gtaagccctc 
     2281 ccgtatcgta gttatctaca cgacggggag tcaggcaact atggatgaac gaaatagaca 
     2341 gatcgctgag ataggtgcct cactgattaa gcattggtaa ctgtcagacc aagtttactc 
     2401 atatatactt tagattgatt taaaacttca tttttaattt aaaaggatct aggtgaagat 
     2461 cctttttgat aatctcatga ccaaaatccc ttaacgtgag ttttcgttcc actgagcgtc 
     2521 agaccccgta gaaaagatca aaggatcttc ttgagatcct ttttttctgc gcgtaatctg 
     2581 ctgcttgcaa acaaaaaaac caccgctacc agcggtggtt tgtttgccgg atcaagagct 
     2641 accaactctt tttccgaagg taactggctt cagcagagcg cagataccaa atactgttct 
     2701 tctagtgtag ccgtagttag gccaccactt caagaactct gtagcaccgc ctacatacct 
     2761 cgctctgcta atcctgttac cagtggctgc tgccagtggc gataagtcgt gtcttaccgg 
     2821 gttggactca agacgatagt taccggataa ggcgcagcgg tcgggctgaa cggggggttc 
     2881 gtgcacacag cccagcttgg agcgaacgac ctacaccgaa ctgagatacc tacagcgtga 
     2941 gctatgagaa agcgccacgc ttcccgaagg gagaaaggcg gacaggtatc cggtaagcgg 
     3001 cagggtcgga acaggagagc gcacgaggga gcttccaggg ggaaacgcct ggtatcttta 
     3061 tagtcctgtc gggtttcgcc acctctgact tgagcgtcga tttttgtgat gctcgtcagg 
     3121 ggggcggagc ctatggaaaa acgccagcaa cgcggccttt ttacggttcc tggccttttg 
     3181 ctggcctttt gctcacatgt tctttcctgc gttatcccct gattctgtgg ataaccgtat 
     3241 taccgccttt gagtgagctg ataccgctcg ccgcagccga acgaccgagc gcagcgagtc 
     3301 agtgagcgag gaagcggaag agcgcccaat acgcaaaccg cctctccccg cgcgttggcc 
     3361 gattcattaa tgcagctggc acgacaggtt tcccgactgg aaagcgggca gtgagcgcaa 
     3421 cgcaattaat gtgagttagc tcactcatta ggcaccccag gc
//
