# Supplementary material for: A GreenGate-compatible vector set for efficient protein purification from E. coli
Source: bioRxiv preprint, doi:10.64898/2026.06.12.731827, version 1 (2026-06-15)
Supplement: Supplemental File 2_Vectors [file 731827_file03.zip › LopezBueno_Plasmid_gb-files/pGPC002_meGFP.gb]

LOCUS       pGPC002_meGFP.xdna    3417 bp      DNA     circular   21.05.2026
DEFINITION  
ACCESSION   
VERSION     
SOURCE      
  ORGANISM  
COMMENT     Serial Cloner Genbank Format
COMMENT     SerialCloner_Type=Degen. DNA
COMMENT     SerialCloner_Comments=Ligation of : pGGC000.xdna [2678  nt] : (#BsaI[1177] / #BsaI
            [98]) to PCR(pPDR015_meGFP_N-Tag for GG in pGGB_noSTOP_GAGAG
            S-Linker.txt.xdna) [731  nt] : (#BsaI[5] / #BsaI[752])
COMMENT     SerialCloner_Ends=0,0,,0,
FEATURES             Location/Qualifiers
     misc_feature    123..839
                     /label=meGFP
                     /SerialCloner_Color=&h1BF00F
                     /SerialCloner_Show=True
                     /SerialCloner_Protect=False
                     /SerialCloner_Arrow=True
     misc_feature    105..122
                     /label=GSAGAG-Linker
                     /SerialCloner_Color=&h800080
                     /SerialCloner_Show=True
                     /SerialCloner_Protect=False
                     /SerialCloner_Arrow=True
     primer_bind     complement(860..879)
                     /label=T7
                     /SerialCloner_Color=&h008B8B
                     /SerialCloner_Show=True
                     /SerialCloner_Protect=False
                     /SerialCloner_Arrow=True
     primer_bind     69..86
                     /label=SP6
                     /SerialCloner_Color=&h008B8B
                     /SerialCloner_Show=True
                     /SerialCloner_Protect=False
                     /SerialCloner_Arrow=True
     rep_origin      2484..3112
                     /label=ColE1 origin
                     /SerialCloner_Color=&h4682B4
                     /SerialCloner_Show=True
                     /SerialCloner_Protect=False
                     /SerialCloner_Arrow=True
     CDS             968..1036
                     /label=LacZ alpha
                     /SerialCloner_Color=&h6495ED
                     /SerialCloner_Show=True
                     /SerialCloner_Protect=False
                     /SerialCloner_Arrow=True
     misc_binding    35..57
                     /label=LacO_LacOperator repressed by LacI
                     /SerialCloner_Color=&h6495ED
                     /SerialCloner_Show=True
                     /SerialCloner_Protect=False
                     /SerialCloner_Arrow=True
     Promoter        1405..1433
                     /label=Amp prom
                     /SerialCloner_Color=&h4682B4
                     /SerialCloner_Show=True
                     /SerialCloner_Protect=False
                     /SerialCloner_Arrow=True
     Promoter        1..30
                     /label=lac
                     /SerialCloner_Color=&h4682B4
                     /SerialCloner_Show=True
                     /SerialCloner_Protect=False
                     /SerialCloner_Arrow=True
     CDS             1475..2335
                     /label=AmpR
                     /SerialCloner_Color=&h804000
                     /SerialCloner_Show=True
                     /SerialCloner_Protect=False
                     /SerialCloner_Arrow=True
     misc_feature    3382..3403
                     /label=CAP binding Site_activates transcription cAMP dependent
                     /SerialCloner_Color=&h808000
                     /SerialCloner_Show=True
                     /SerialCloner_Protect=False
                     /SerialCloner_Arrow=True
     misc_feature    98..108
                     /label=GG-Overhang C
                     /SerialCloner_Color=&hFF80FF
                     /SerialCloner_Show=True
                     /SerialCloner_Protect=False
                     /SerialCloner_Arrow=True
     misc_feature    complement(840..850)
                     /label=GG-Overhang D
                     /SerialCloner_Color=&hFF80FF
                     /SerialCloner_Show=True
                     /SerialCloner_Protect=False
                     /SerialCloner_Arrow=True
     misc_feature    98..103
                     /label=BsaI-Site
                     /SerialCloner_Color=&hFF8000
                     /SerialCloner_Show=True
                     /SerialCloner_Protect=False
                     /SerialCloner_Arrow=True
     misc_feature    complement(845..850)
                     /label=BsaI-Site
                     /SerialCloner_Color=&hFF8000
                     /SerialCloner_Show=True
                     /SerialCloner_Protect=False
                     /SerialCloner_Arrow=True
ORIGIN
        1 tttacacttt atgcttccgg ctcgtatgtt gtgtggaatt gtgagcggat aacaatttca 
       61 cacgAGCTAT TTAGGTGACA CTATAGAAgt gaagcttGGT CTCaggctca GCAGGAGCGG 
      121 GCATGGTGAG CAAGGGCGAG GAGCTGTTCA CCGGGGTGGT GCCCATCCTG GTCGAGCTGG 
      181 ACGGCGACGT AAACGGCCAC AAGTTCAGCG TGTCCGGCGA GGGCGAGGGC GATGCCACCT 
      241 ACGGCAAGCT GACCCTGAAG TTCATCTGCA CCACCGGCAA GCTGCCCGTG CCCTGGCCCA 
      301 CCCTCGTGAC CACCCTGACC TACGGCGTGC AGTGCTTCAG CCGCTACCCC GACCACATGA 
      361 AGCAGCACGA CTTCTTCAAG TCCGCCATGC CCGAAGGCTA CGTCCAGGAG CGCACCATCT 
      421 TCTTCAAGGA CGACGGCAAC TACAAGACCC GCGCCGAGGT GAAGTTCGAG GGCGACACCC 
      481 TGGTGAACCG CATCGAGCTG AAGGGCATCG ACTTCAAGGA GGACGGCAAC ATCCTGGGGC 
      541 ACAAGCTGGA GTACAACTAC AACAGCCACA ACGTCTATAT CATGGCCGAC AAGCAGAAGA 
      601 ACGGCATCAA GGTGAACTTC AAGATCCGCC ACAACATCGA GGACGGCAGC GTGCAGCTCG 
      661 CCGACCACTA CCAGCAGAAC ACCCCCATCG GCGACGGCCC CGTGCTGCTG CCCGACAACC 
      721 ACTACCTGAg cacCCAGTCC aagCTGAGCA AAGACCCCAA CGAGAAGCGC GATCACATGG 
      781 TCCTGCTGGA GTTCGTGACC GCCGCCGGGA TCACTCTCGG CATGGACGAG CTGTACAAGt 
      841 cagtGAGACC gaattcTCGC CCTATAGTGA GTCGTATTAC ctggccgtcg ttttacaacg 
      901 tcgtgactgg gaaaaccctg gcgttaccca acttaatcgc cttgcagcac atcccccttt 
      961 cgccagctgg cgtaatagcg aagaggcccg caccgatcgc ccttcccaac agttgcgcag 
     1021 cctgaatggc gaatggcgcc tgatgcggta ttttctcctt acgcatctgt gcggtatttc 
     1081 acaccgcata tggtgcactc tcagtacaat ctgctctgat gccgcatagt taagccagcc 
     1141 ccgacacccg ccaacacccg ctgacgcgcc ctgacgggct tgtctgctcc cggcatccgc 
     1201 ttacagacaa gctgtgaccg tctccgggag ctgcatgtgt cagaggtttt caccgtcatc 
     1261 accgaaacgc gcgagacgaa agggcctcgt gatacgccta tttttatagg ttaatgtcat 
     1321 gataataatg gtttcttaga cgtcaggtgg cacttttcgg ggaaatgtgc gcggaacccc 
     1381 tatttgttta tttttctaaa tacattcaaa tatgtatccg ctcatgagac aataaccctg 
     1441 ataaatgctt caataatatt gaaaaaggaa gagtatgagt attcaacatt tccgtgtcgc 
     1501 ccttattccc ttttttgcgg cattttgcct tcctgttttt gctcacccag aaacgctggt 
     1561 gaaagtaaaa gatgctgaag atcagttggg tgcacgagtg ggttacatcg aactggatct 
     1621 caacagcggt aagatccttg agagttttcg ccccgaagaa cgttttccaa tgatgagcac 
     1681 ttttaaagtt ctgctatgtg gcgcggtatt atcccgtatt gacgccgggc aagagcaact 
     1741 cggtcgccgc atacactatt ctcagaatga cttggttgag tactcaccag tcacagaaaa 
     1801 gcatcttacg gatggcatga cagtaagaga attatgcagt gctgccataa ccatgagtga 
     1861 taacactgcg gccaacttac ttctgacaac gatcggagga ccgaaggagc taaccgcttt 
     1921 tttgcacaac atgggggatc atgtaactcg ccttgatcgt tgggaaccgg agctgaatga 
     1981 agccatacca aacgacgagc gtgacaccac gatgcctgta gcaatggcaa caacgttgcg 
     2041 caaactatta actggcgaac tacttactct agcttcccgg caacaattaa tagactggat 
     2101 ggaggcggat aaagttgcag gaccacttct gcgctcggcc cttccggctg gctggtttat 
     2161 tgctgataaa tctggagccg gtgagcgtgg CtctcgAggt atcattgcag cactggggcc 
     2221 agatggtaag ccctcccgta tcgtagttat ctacacgacg gggagtcagg caactatgga 
     2281 tgaacgaaat agacagatcg ctgagatagg tgcctcactg attaagcatt ggtaactgtc 
     2341 agaccaagtt tactcatata tactttagat tgatttaaaa cttcattttt aatttaaaag 
     2401 gatctaggtg aagatccttt ttgataatct catgaccaaa atcccttaac gtgagttttc 
     2461 gttccactga gcgtcagacc ccgtagaaaa gatcaaagga tcttcttgag atcctttttt 
     2521 tctgcgcgta atctgctgct tgcaaacaaa aaaaccaccg ctaccagcgg tggtttgttt 
     2581 gccggatcaa gagctaccaa ctctttttcc gaaggtaact ggcttcagca gagcgcagat 
     2641 accaaatact gttcttctag tgtagccgta gttaggccac cacttcaaga actctgtagc 
     2701 accgcctaca tacctcgctc tgctaatcct gttaccagtg gctgctgcca gtggcgataa 
     2761 gtcgtgtctt accgggttgg actcaagacg atagttaccg gataaggcgc agcggtcggg 
     2821 ctgaacgggg ggttcgtgca cacagcccag cttggagcga acgacctaca ccgaactgag 
     2881 atacctacag cgtgagctat gagaaagcgc cacgcttccc gaagggagaa aggcggacag 
     2941 gtatccggta agcggcaggg tcggaacagg agagcgcacg agggagcttc cagggggaaa 
     3001 cgcctggtat ctttatagtc ctgtcgggtt tcgccacctc tgacttgagc gtcgattttt 
     3061 gtgatgctcg tcaggggggc ggagcctatg gaaaaacgcc agcaacgcgg cctttttacg 
     3121 gttcctggcc ttttgctggc cttttgctca catgttcttt cctgcgttat cccctgattc 
     3181 tgtggataac cgtattaccg cctttgagtg agctgatacc gctcgccgca gccgaacgac 
     3241 cgagcgcagc gagtcagtga gcgaggaagc ggaagagcgc ccaatacgca aaccgcctct 
     3301 ccccgcgcgt tggccgattc attaatgcag ctggcacgac aggtttcccg actggaaagc 
     3361 gggcagtgag cgcaacgcaa ttaatgtgag ttagctcact cattaggcac cccaggc
//
