# Supplementary material for: A GreenGate-compatible vector set for efficient protein purification from E. coli
Source: bioRxiv preprint, doi:10.64898/2026.06.12.731827, version 1 (2026-06-15)
Supplement: Supplemental File 2_Vectors [file 731827_file03.zip › LopezBueno_Plasmid_gb-files/pGPC003_mScarlet.gb]

LOCUS       pGPC003_mScarlet.xdna    3396 bp      DNA     circular   21.05.2026
DEFINITION  
ACCESSION   
VERSION     
SOURCE      
  ORGANISM  
COMMENT     Serial Cloner Genbank Format
COMMENT     SerialCloner_Type=DNA
COMMENT     SerialCloner_Comments=Ligation of : pGGC000.xdna [2678  nt] : (#BsaI[1177] / #BsaI
            [98]) to PCR(pCytERM_mScarlet_N1 (Addgene 85066).txt.xdna) [
            710  nt] : (#BsaI[5] / #BsaI[731])
COMMENT     SerialCloner_Ends=0,0,,0,
FEATURES             Location/Qualifiers
     misc_feature    105..122
                     /label=GSAGAG-Linker
                     /SerialCloner_Color=&h800080
                     /SerialCloner_Show=True
                     /SerialCloner_Protect=False
                     /SerialCloner_Arrow=True
     misc_feature    123..818
                     /label=mScarlet
                     /SerialCloner_Color=&hFF0000
                     /SerialCloner_Show=True
                     /SerialCloner_Protect=False
                     /SerialCloner_Arrow=True
     primer_bind     complement(839..858)
                     /label=T7
                     /SerialCloner_Color=&h008B8B
                     /SerialCloner_Show=True
                     /SerialCloner_Protect=False
                     /SerialCloner_Arrow=True
     primer_bind     69..86
                     /label=SP6
                     /SerialCloner_Color=&h008B8B
                     /SerialCloner_Show=True
                     /SerialCloner_Protect=False
                     /SerialCloner_Arrow=True
     rep_origin      2463..3091
                     /label=ColE1 origin
                     /SerialCloner_Color=&h4682B4
                     /SerialCloner_Show=True
                     /SerialCloner_Protect=False
                     /SerialCloner_Arrow=True
     CDS             947..1015
                     /label=LacZ alpha
                     /SerialCloner_Color=&h6495ED
                     /SerialCloner_Show=True
                     /SerialCloner_Protect=False
                     /SerialCloner_Arrow=True
     misc_binding    35..57
                     /label=LacO_LacOperator repressed by LacI
                     /SerialCloner_Color=&h6495ED
                     /SerialCloner_Show=True
                     /SerialCloner_Protect=False
                     /SerialCloner_Arrow=True
     Promoter        1384..1412
                     /label=Amp prom
                     /SerialCloner_Color=&h4682B4
                     /SerialCloner_Show=True
                     /SerialCloner_Protect=False
                     /SerialCloner_Arrow=True
     Promoter        1..30
                     /label=lac
                     /SerialCloner_Color=&h4682B4
                     /SerialCloner_Show=True
                     /SerialCloner_Protect=False
                     /SerialCloner_Arrow=True
     CDS             1454..2314
                     /label=AmpR
                     /SerialCloner_Color=&h804000
                     /SerialCloner_Show=True
                     /SerialCloner_Protect=False
                     /SerialCloner_Arrow=True
     misc_feature    3361..3382
                     /label=CAP binding Site_activates transcription cAMP dependent
                     /SerialCloner_Color=&h808000
                     /SerialCloner_Show=True
                     /SerialCloner_Protect=False
                     /SerialCloner_Arrow=True
     misc_feature    98..108
                     /label=GG-Overhang C
                     /SerialCloner_Color=&hFF80FF
                     /SerialCloner_Show=True
                     /SerialCloner_Protect=False
                     /SerialCloner_Arrow=True
     misc_feature    complement(819..829)
                     /label=GG-Overhang D
                     /SerialCloner_Color=&hFF80FF
                     /SerialCloner_Show=True
                     /SerialCloner_Protect=False
                     /SerialCloner_Arrow=True
     misc_feature    98..103
                     /label=BsaI-Site
                     /SerialCloner_Color=&hFF8000
                     /SerialCloner_Show=True
                     /SerialCloner_Protect=False
                     /SerialCloner_Arrow=True
     misc_feature    complement(824..829)
                     /label=BsaI-Site
                     /SerialCloner_Color=&hFF8000
                     /SerialCloner_Show=True
                     /SerialCloner_Protect=False
                     /SerialCloner_Arrow=True
ORIGIN
        1 tttacacttt atgcttccgg ctcgtatgtt gtgtggaatt gtgagcggat aacaatttca 
       61 cacgAGCTAT TTAGGTGACA CTATAGAAgt gaagcttGGT CTCaggctca GCAGGAGCGG 
      121 GCATGGTGAG CAAGGGCGAG Gcagtgatca aggagttcat gcggttcaag gtgcacatgg 
      181 agggctccat gaacggccac gagttcgaga tcgagggcga gggcgagggc cgcccctacg 
      241 agggcaccca gaccgccaag ctgaaggtga ccaagggtgg ccccctgccc ttctcctggg 
      301 acatcctgtc ccctcagttc atgtacggct ccagggcctt caccaagcac cccgccgaca 
      361 tccccgacta ctataagcag tccttccccg agggcttcaa gtgggagcgc gtgatgaact 
      421 tcgaggacgg cggcgccgtg accgtgaccc aggacacctc cctggaggac ggcaccctga 
      481 tctacaaggt gaagctccgc ggcaccaact tccctcctga cggccccgta atgcagaaga 
      541 agacaatggg ctgggaagcg tccaccgagc ggttgtaccc cgaggacggc gtgctgaagg 
      601 gcgacattaa gatggccctg cgcctgaagg acggcggccg ctacctggcg gacttcaaga 
      661 ccacctacaa ggccaagaag cccgtgcaga tgcccggcgc ctacaacgtc gaccgcaagt 
      721 tggacatcac ctcccacaac gaggactaca ccgtggtgga acagtacgaa cgctccgagg 
      781 gccgccactc caccggcgGC ATGGACGAGC TGTACAAGtc agtGAGACCg aattcTCGCC 
      841 CTATAGTGAG TCGTATTACc tggccgtcgt tttacaacgt cgtgactggg aaaaccctgg 
      901 cgttacccaa cttaatcgcc ttgcagcaca tccccctttc gccagctggc gtaatagcga 
      961 agaggcccgc accgatcgcc cttcccaaca gttgcgcagc ctgaatggcg aatggcgcct 
     1021 gatgcggtat tttctcctta cgcatctgtg cggtatttca caccgcatat ggtgcactct 
     1081 cagtacaatc tgctctgatg ccgcatagtt aagccagccc cgacacccgc caacacccgc 
     1141 tgacgcgccc tgacgggctt gtctgctccc ggcatccgct tacagacaag ctgtgaccgt 
     1201 ctccgggagc tgcatgtgtc agaggttttc accgtcatca ccgaaacgcg cgagacgaaa 
     1261 gggcctcgtg atacgcctat ttttataggt taatgtcatg ataataatgg tttcttagac 
     1321 gtcaggtggc acttttcggg gaaatgtgcg cggaacccct atttgtttat ttttctaaat 
     1381 acattcaaat atgtatccgc tcatgagaca ataaccctga taaatgcttc aataatattg 
     1441 aaaaaggaag agtatgagta ttcaacattt ccgtgtcgcc cttattccct tttttgcggc 
     1501 attttgcctt cctgtttttg ctcacccaga aacgctggtg aaagtaaaag atgctgaaga 
     1561 tcagttgggt gcacgagtgg gttacatcga actggatctc aacagcggta agatccttga 
     1621 gagttttcgc cccgaagaac gttttccaat gatgagcact tttaaagttc tgctatgtgg 
     1681 cgcggtatta tcccgtattg acgccgggca agagcaactc ggtcgccgca tacactattc 
     1741 tcagaatgac ttggttgagt actcaccagt cacagaaaag catcttacgg atggcatgac 
     1801 agtaagagaa ttatgcagtg ctgccataac catgagtgat aacactgcgg ccaacttact 
     1861 tctgacaacg atcggaggac cgaaggagct aaccgctttt ttgcacaaca tgggggatca 
     1921 tgtaactcgc cttgatcgtt gggaaccgga gctgaatgaa gccataccaa acgacgagcg 
     1981 tgacaccacg atgcctgtag caatggcaac aacgttgcgc aaactattaa ctggcgaact 
     2041 acttactcta gcttcccggc aacaattaat agactggatg gaggcggata aagttgcagg 
     2101 accacttctg cgctcggccc ttccggctgg ctggtttatt gctgataaat ctggagccgg 
     2161 tgagcgtggC tctcgAggta tcattgcagc actggggcca gatggtaagc cctcccgtat 
     2221 cgtagttatc tacacgacgg ggagtcaggc aactatggat gaacgaaata gacagatcgc 
     2281 tgagataggt gcctcactga ttaagcattg gtaactgtca gaccaagttt actcatatat 
     2341 actttagatt gatttaaaac ttcattttta atttaaaagg atctaggtga agatcctttt 
     2401 tgataatctc atgaccaaaa tcccttaacg tgagttttcg ttccactgag cgtcagaccc 
     2461 cgtagaaaag atcaaaggat cttcttgaga tccttttttt ctgcgcgtaa tctgctgctt 
     2521 gcaaacaaaa aaaccaccgc taccagcggt ggtttgtttg ccggatcaag agctaccaac 
     2581 tctttttccg aaggtaactg gcttcagcag agcgcagata ccaaatactg ttcttctagt 
     2641 gtagccgtag ttaggccacc acttcaagaa ctctgtagca ccgcctacat acctcgctct 
     2701 gctaatcctg ttaccagtgg ctgctgccag tggcgataag tcgtgtctta ccgggttgga 
     2761 ctcaagacga tagttaccgg ataaggcgca gcggtcgggc tgaacggggg gttcgtgcac 
     2821 acagcccagc ttggagcgaa cgacctacac cgaactgaga tacctacagc gtgagctatg 
     2881 agaaagcgcc acgcttcccg aagggagaaa ggcggacagg tatccggtaa gcggcagggt 
     2941 cggaacagga gagcgcacga gggagcttcc agggggaaac gcctggtatc tttatagtcc 
     3001 tgtcgggttt cgccacctct gacttgagcg tcgatttttg tgatgctcgt caggggggcg 
     3061 gagcctatgg aaaaacgcca gcaacgcggc ctttttacgg ttcctggcct tttgctggcc 
     3121 ttttgctcac atgttctttc ctgcgttatc ccctgattct gtggataacc gtattaccgc 
     3181 ctttgagtga gctgataccg ctcgccgcag ccgaacgacc gagcgcagcg agtcagtgag 
     3241 cgaggaagcg gaagagcgcc caatacgcaa accgcctctc cccgcgcgtt ggccgattca 
     3301 ttaatgcagc tggcacgaca ggtttcccga ctggaaagcg ggcagtgagc gcaacgcaat 
     3361 taatgtgagt tagctcactc attaggcacc ccaggc
//
