# Supplementary material for: A GreenGate-compatible vector set for efficient protein purification from E. coli
Source: bioRxiv preprint, doi:10.64898/2026.06.12.731827, version 1 (2026-06-15)
Supplement: Supplemental File 2_Vectors [file 731827_file03.zip › LopezBueno_Plasmid_gb-files/pGPC004_mCherry.gb]

LOCUS       pGPC004_mCherry.xdna    3408 bp      DNA     circular   21.05.2026
DEFINITION  
ACCESSION   
VERSION     
SOURCE      
  ORGANISM  
COMMENT     Serial Cloner Genbank Format
COMMENT     SerialCloner_Type=DNA
COMMENT     SerialCloner_Comments=Ligation of : pGGC000.xdna [2678  nt] : (#BsaI[1177] / #BsaI
            [98]) to PCR(mCherry.txt.xdna) [722  nt] : (#BsaI[5] / #BsaI
            [743])
COMMENT     SerialCloner_Ends=0,0,,0,
FEATURES             Location/Qualifiers
     misc_feature    727..729
                     /label=A206K
                     /SerialCloner_Color=&hFF8040
                     /SerialCloner_Show=True
                     /SerialCloner_Protect=True
                     /SerialCloner_Arrow=True
                     /SerialCloner_Desc=note="direct strand translation"translation="K" \ 
     CDS             126..830
                     /label=mCherry
                     /SerialCloner_Color=&hFF0000
                     /SerialCloner_Show=True
                     /SerialCloner_Protect=True
                     /SerialCloner_Arrow=True
     misc_feature    105..122
                     /label=GSAGAG-Linker
                     /SerialCloner_Color=&h800080
                     /SerialCloner_Show=True
                     /SerialCloner_Protect=False
                     /SerialCloner_Arrow=True
     primer_bind     complement(851..870)
                     /label=T7
                     /SerialCloner_Color=&h008B8B
                     /SerialCloner_Show=True
                     /SerialCloner_Protect=False
                     /SerialCloner_Arrow=True
     primer_bind     69..86
                     /label=SP6
                     /SerialCloner_Color=&h008B8B
                     /SerialCloner_Show=True
                     /SerialCloner_Protect=False
                     /SerialCloner_Arrow=True
     rep_origin      2475..3103
                     /label=ColE1 origin
                     /SerialCloner_Color=&h4682B4
                     /SerialCloner_Show=True
                     /SerialCloner_Protect=False
                     /SerialCloner_Arrow=True
     CDS             959..1027
                     /label=LacZ alpha
                     /SerialCloner_Color=&h6495ED
                     /SerialCloner_Show=True
                     /SerialCloner_Protect=False
                     /SerialCloner_Arrow=True
     misc_binding    35..57
                     /label=LacO_LacOperator repressed by LacI
                     /SerialCloner_Color=&h6495ED
                     /SerialCloner_Show=True
                     /SerialCloner_Protect=False
                     /SerialCloner_Arrow=True
     Promoter        1396..1424
                     /label=Amp prom
                     /SerialCloner_Color=&h4682B4
                     /SerialCloner_Show=True
                     /SerialCloner_Protect=False
                     /SerialCloner_Arrow=True
     Promoter        1..30
                     /label=lac
                     /SerialCloner_Color=&h4682B4
                     /SerialCloner_Show=True
                     /SerialCloner_Protect=False
                     /SerialCloner_Arrow=True
     CDS             1466..2326
                     /label=AmpR
                     /SerialCloner_Color=&h804000
                     /SerialCloner_Show=True
                     /SerialCloner_Protect=False
                     /SerialCloner_Arrow=True
     misc_feature    3373..3394
                     /label=CAP binding Site_activates transcription cAMP dependent
                     /SerialCloner_Color=&h808000
                     /SerialCloner_Show=True
                     /SerialCloner_Protect=False
                     /SerialCloner_Arrow=True
     misc_feature    98..108
                     /label=GG-Overhang C
                     /SerialCloner_Color=&hFF80FF
                     /SerialCloner_Show=True
                     /SerialCloner_Protect=False
                     /SerialCloner_Arrow=True
     misc_feature    complement(831..841)
                     /label=GG-Overhang D
                     /SerialCloner_Color=&hFF80FF
                     /SerialCloner_Show=True
                     /SerialCloner_Protect=False
                     /SerialCloner_Arrow=True
     misc_feature    98..103
                     /label=BsaI-Site
                     /SerialCloner_Color=&hFF8000
                     /SerialCloner_Show=True
                     /SerialCloner_Protect=False
                     /SerialCloner_Arrow=True
     misc_feature    complement(836..841)
                     /label=BsaI-Site
                     /SerialCloner_Color=&hFF8000
                     /SerialCloner_Show=True
                     /SerialCloner_Protect=False
                     /SerialCloner_Arrow=True
ORIGIN
        1 tttacacttt atgcttccgg ctcgtatgtt gtgtggaatt gtgagcggat aacaatttca 
       61 cacgAGCTAT TTAGGTGACA CTATAGAAgt gaagcttGGT CTCaggctca GCAGGAGCGG 
      121 GCATGGTGAG CAAGGGCGAG GAGGATAACA TGGCCATCAT CAAGGAGTTC ATGCGCTTCA 
      181 AGGTGCACAT GGAGGGCTCC GTGAACGGCC ACGAGTTCGA GATCGAGGGC GAGGGCGAGG 
      241 GCCGCCCCTA CGAGGGCACC CAGACCGCCA AGCTGAAGGT GACCAAGGGT GGCCCCCTGC 
      301 CCTTCGCCTG GGACATCCTG TCCCCTCAGT TCATGTACGG CTCCAAGGCC TACGTGAAGC 
      361 ACCCCGCCGA CATCCCCGAC TACTTGAAGC TGTCCTTCCC CGAGGGCTTC AAGTGGGAGC 
      421 GCGTGATGAA CTTCGAGGAC GGCGGCGTGG TGACCGTGAC CCAGGACTCC TCCCTGCAGG 
      481 ACGGCGAGTT CATCTACAAG GTGAAGCTGC GCGGCACCAA CTTCCCCTCC GACGGCCCCG 
      541 TAATGCAGAA GAAGACCATG GGCTGGGAGG CCTCCTCCGA GCGGATGTAC CCCGAGGACG 
      601 GCGCCCTGAA GGGCGAGATC AAGCAGAGGC TGAAGCTGAA GGACGGCGGC CACTACGACG 
      661 CTGAGGTCAA GACCACCTAC AAGGCCAAGA AGCCCGTGCA GCTGCCCGGC GCCTACAACG 
      721 TCAACATCAA GTTGGACATC ACCTCCCACA ACGAGGACTA CACCATCGTG GAACAGTACG 
      781 AACGCGCCGA GGGCCGCCAC TCCACCGGCG GCATGGACGA GCTGTACAAG tcagtGAGAC 
      841 CgaattcTCG CCCTATAGTG AGTCGTATTA Cctggccgtc gttttacaac gtcgtgactg 
      901 ggaaaaccct ggcgttaccc aacttaatcg ccttgcagca catccccctt tcgccagctg 
      961 gcgtaatagc gaagaggccc gcaccgatcg cccttcccaa cagttgcgca gcctgaatgg 
     1021 cgaatggcgc ctgatgcggt attttctcct tacgcatctg tgcggtattt cacaccgcat 
     1081 atggtgcact ctcagtacaa tctgctctga tgccgcatag ttaagccagc cccgacaccc 
     1141 gccaacaccc gctgacgcgc cctgacgggc ttgtctgctc ccggcatccg cttacagaca 
     1201 agctgtgacc gtctccggga gctgcatgtg tcagaggttt tcaccgtcat caccgaaacg 
     1261 cgcgagacga aagggcctcg tgatacgcct atttttatag gttaatgtca tgataataat 
     1321 ggtttcttag acgtcaggtg gcacttttcg gggaaatgtg cgcggaaccc ctatttgttt 
     1381 atttttctaa atacattcaa atatgtatcc gctcatgaga caataaccct gataaatgct 
     1441 tcaataatat tgaaaaagga agagtatgag tattcaacat ttccgtgtcg cccttattcc 
     1501 cttttttgcg gcattttgcc ttcctgtttt tgctcaccca gaaacgctgg tgaaagtaaa 
     1561 agatgctgaa gatcagttgg gtgcacgagt gggttacatc gaactggatc tcaacagcgg 
     1621 taagatcctt gagagttttc gccccgaaga acgttttcca atgatgagca cttttaaagt 
     1681 tctgctatgt ggcgcggtat tatcccgtat tgacgccggg caagagcaac tcggtcgccg 
     1741 catacactat tctcagaatg acttggttga gtactcacca gtcacagaaa agcatcttac 
     1801 ggatggcatg acagtaagag aattatgcag tgctgccata accatgagtg ataacactgc 
     1861 ggccaactta cttctgacaa cgatcggagg accgaaggag ctaaccgctt ttttgcacaa 
     1921 catgggggat catgtaactc gccttgatcg ttgggaaccg gagctgaatg aagccatacc 
     1981 aaacgacgag cgtgacacca cgatgcctgt agcaatggca acaacgttgc gcaaactatt 
     2041 aactggcgaa ctacttactc tagcttcccg gcaacaatta atagactgga tggaggcgga 
     2101 taaagttgca ggaccacttc tgcgctcggc ccttccggct ggctggttta ttgctgataa 
     2161 atctggagcc ggtgagcgtg gCtctcgAgg tatcattgca gcactggggc cagatggtaa 
     2221 gccctcccgt atcgtagtta tctacacgac ggggagtcag gcaactatgg atgaacgaaa 
     2281 tagacagatc gctgagatag gtgcctcact gattaagcat tggtaactgt cagaccaagt 
     2341 ttactcatat atactttaga ttgatttaaa acttcatttt taatttaaaa ggatctaggt 
     2401 gaagatcctt tttgataatc tcatgaccaa aatcccttaa cgtgagtttt cgttccactg 
     2461 agcgtcagac cccgtagaaa agatcaaagg atcttcttga gatccttttt ttctgcgcgt 
     2521 aatctgctgc ttgcaaacaa aaaaaccacc gctaccagcg gtggtttgtt tgccggatca 
     2581 agagctacca actctttttc cgaaggtaac tggcttcagc agagcgcaga taccaaatac 
     2641 tgttcttcta gtgtagccgt agttaggcca ccacttcaag aactctgtag caccgcctac 
     2701 atacctcgct ctgctaatcc tgttaccagt ggctgctgcc agtggcgata agtcgtgtct 
     2761 taccgggttg gactcaagac gatagttacc ggataaggcg cagcggtcgg gctgaacggg 
     2821 gggttcgtgc acacagccca gcttggagcg aacgacctac accgaactga gatacctaca 
     2881 gcgtgagcta tgagaaagcg ccacgcttcc cgaagggaga aaggcggaca ggtatccggt 
     2941 aagcggcagg gtcggaacag gagagcgcac gagggagctt ccagggggaa acgcctggta 
     3001 tctttatagt cctgtcgggt ttcgccacct ctgacttgag cgtcgatttt tgtgatgctc 
     3061 gtcagggggg cggagcctat ggaaaaacgc cagcaacgcg gcctttttac ggttcctggc 
     3121 cttttgctgg ccttttgctc acatgttctt tcctgcgtta tcccctgatt ctgtggataa 
     3181 ccgtattacc gcctttgagt gagctgatac cgctcgccgc agccgaacga ccgagcgcag 
     3241 cgagtcagtg agcgaggaag cggaagagcg cccaatacgc aaaccgcctc tccccgcgcg 
     3301 ttggccgatt cattaatgca gctggcacga caggtttccc gactggaaag cgggcagtga 
     3361 gcgcaacgca attaatgtga gttagctcac tcattaggca ccccaggc
//
