# Supplementary material for: A GreenGate-compatible vector set for efficient protein purification from E. coli
Source: bioRxiv preprint, doi:10.64898/2026.06.12.731827, version 1 (2026-06-15)
Supplement: Supplemental File 2_Vectors [file 731827_file03.zip › LopezBueno_Plasmid_gb-files/pGPC005_NT-HRV3C-Protease.gb]

LOCUS       pGPC005_NT-HRV3C-Protease.xdna    3660 bp      DNA     circular   21.05.2026
DEFINITION  
ACCESSION   
VERSION     
SOURCE      
  ORGANISM  
COMMENT     Serial Cloner Genbank Format
COMMENT     SerialCloner_Type=DNA
COMMENT     SerialCloner_Comments=Ligation of : pGGC000.xdna [2678  nt] : (#Eco31I[1177] / #Ec
            o31I[98]) to PCR(pET-NT-HRV3CP.xdna) [974  nt] : (#Eco31I[5]
             / #Eco31I[995])
COMMENT     SerialCloner_Ends=0,0,,0,
FEATURES             Location/Qualifiers
     misc_feature    114..518
                     /label=NT*_solubility tag
                     /SerialCloner_Color=&hFF8080
                     /SerialCloner_Show=True
                     /SerialCloner_Protect=True
                     /SerialCloner_Arrow=True
                     /SerialCloner_Desc=note="direct strand translation"translation="SHTTPWTNPGLAENFMNSFMQGLSSMPGFTASQLDKMSTIAQSMVQSIQSLAAQGRTSPNDLQALNMAFASSMAEIAASEEGGGSLSTKTSSIASAMSNAFLQTTGVVNQPFINEITQLVSMFAQAGMNDVSAGN" \ 
     misc_feature    519..536
                     /label=Ser-Gly4-Ser-linker
                     /SerialCloner_Color=&hFF8000
                     /SerialCloner_Show=True
                     /SerialCloner_Protect=True
                     /SerialCloner_Arrow=True
                     /SerialCloner_Desc=note="direct strand translation"translation="SGGGGS" \ 
     primer_bind     complement(1103..1122)
                     /label=T7
                     /SerialCloner_Color=&h008B8B
                     /SerialCloner_Show=True
                     /SerialCloner_Protect=False
                     /SerialCloner_Arrow=True
     primer_bind     69..86
                     /label=SP6
                     /SerialCloner_Color=&h008B8B
                     /SerialCloner_Show=True
                     /SerialCloner_Protect=False
                     /SerialCloner_Arrow=True
     rep_origin      2727..3355
                     /label=ColE1 origin
                     /SerialCloner_Color=&h4682B4
                     /SerialCloner_Show=True
                     /SerialCloner_Protect=False
                     /SerialCloner_Arrow=True
     CDS             1211..1279
                     /label=LacZ alpha
                     /SerialCloner_Color=&h6495ED
                     /SerialCloner_Show=True
                     /SerialCloner_Protect=False
                     /SerialCloner_Arrow=True
     misc_binding    35..57
                     /label=LacO_LacOperator repressed by LacI
                     /SerialCloner_Color=&h6495ED
                     /SerialCloner_Show=True
                     /SerialCloner_Protect=False
                     /SerialCloner_Arrow=True
     Promoter        1648..1676
                     /label=Amp prom
                     /SerialCloner_Color=&h4682B4
                     /SerialCloner_Show=True
                     /SerialCloner_Protect=False
                     /SerialCloner_Arrow=True
     Promoter        1..30
                     /label=lac
                     /SerialCloner_Color=&h4682B4
                     /SerialCloner_Show=True
                     /SerialCloner_Protect=False
                     /SerialCloner_Arrow=True
     CDS             1718..2578
                     /label=AmpR
                     /SerialCloner_Color=&h804000
                     /SerialCloner_Show=True
                     /SerialCloner_Protect=False
                     /SerialCloner_Arrow=True
     misc_feature    3625..3646
                     /label=CAP binding Site_activates transcription cAMP dependent
                     /SerialCloner_Color=&h808000
                     /SerialCloner_Show=True
                     /SerialCloner_Protect=False
                     /SerialCloner_Arrow=True
     misc_feature    98..108
                     /label=GG-Overhang C
                     /SerialCloner_Color=&hFF80FF
                     /SerialCloner_Show=True
                     /SerialCloner_Protect=False
                     /SerialCloner_Arrow=True
     misc_feature    complement(1083..1093)
                     /label=GG-Overhang D
                     /SerialCloner_Color=&hFF80FF
                     /SerialCloner_Show=True
                     /SerialCloner_Protect=False
                     /SerialCloner_Arrow=True
     misc_feature    98..103
                     /label=BsaI-Site
                     /SerialCloner_Color=&hFF8000
                     /SerialCloner_Show=True
                     /SerialCloner_Protect=False
                     /SerialCloner_Arrow=True
     misc_feature    complement(1088..1093)
                     /label=BsaI-Site
                     /SerialCloner_Color=&hFF8000
                     /SerialCloner_Show=True
                     /SerialCloner_Protect=False
                     /SerialCloner_Arrow=True
     misc_feature    537..1082
                     /label=HRV3C-Protease
                     /SerialCloner_Color=&h0000FF
                     /SerialCloner_Show=True
                     /SerialCloner_Protect=False
                     /SerialCloner_Arrow=True
ORIGIN
        1 tttacacttt atgcttccgg ctcgtatgtt gtgtggaatt gtgagcggat aacaatttca 
       61 cacgAGCTAT TTAGGTGACA CTATAGAAgt gaagcttGGT CTCaggctca ATGAGCCATA 
      121 CCACACCGTG GACCAATCCT GGTCTGGCAG AAAACTTTAT GAATAGCTTT ATGCAGGGTC 
      181 TGAGCAGCAT GCCTGGTTTT ACCGCAAGCC AGCTGGACAA AATGAGCACC ATTGCACAGA 
      241 GCATGGTTCA GAGCATTCAG AGCCTGGCAG CACAGGGTCG TACCAGTCCG AATGATCTGC 
      301 AGGCACTGAA TATGGCATTT GCAAGCAGCA TGGCAGAAAT TGCAGCAAGC GAAGAAGGTG 
      361 GCGGTAGCCT GAGCACCAAA ACCAGCAGCA TTGCAAGCGC AATGAGCAAT GCATTTCTGC 
      421 AGACAACCGG TGTTGTTAAT CAGCCGTTTA TTAACGAAAT TACCCAGCTG GTTAGCATGT 
      481 TTGCACAGGC AGGTATGAAT GATGTTAGCG CAGGTAATAG CGGTGGTGGT GGTAGCGGTC 
      541 CGAATACCGA ATTTGCACTG AGCCTGCTGC GTAAAAACAT TATGACCATT ACCACCTCCA 
      601 AAGGCGAATT TACCGGTCTG GGTATTCATG ATCGTGTTTG TGTTATTCCG ACACATGCAC 
      661 AACCGGGTGA TGACGTTCTG GTTAATGGTC AGAAAATTCG CGTGAAAGAC AAGTATAAAC 
      721 TGGTGGATCC GGAAAACATT AATCTGGAAC TGACCGTTCT GACCCTGGAT CGTAATGAAA 
      781 AATTTCGTGA TATCCGTGGC TTTATCAGCG AAGATCTGGA AGGTGTTGAT GCAACCCTGG 
      841 TTGTTCATAG CAATAACTTT ACCAACACCA TCCTGGAAGT TGGTCCGGTT ACCATGGCAG 
      901 GTCTGATTAA TCTGAGCAGT ACCCCGACCA ATCGTATGAT TCGTTATGAT TATGCAACCA 
      961 AAACCGGTCA GTGTGGTGGT GTTCTGTGTG CAACCGGTAA AATCTTTGGC ATTCATGTTG 
     1021 GTGGCAATGG TCGTCAGGGT TTTAGCGCAC AGCTGAAAAA ACAGTATTTC GTGGAAAAGC 
     1081 AGtcagtGAG ACCgaattcT CGCCCTATAG TGAGTCGTAT TACctggccg tcgttttaca 
     1141 acgtcgtgac tgggaaaacc ctggcgttac ccaacttaat cgccttgcag cacatccccc 
     1201 tttcgccagc tggcgtaata gcgaagaggc ccgcaccgat cgcccttccc aacagttgcg 
     1261 cagcctgaat ggcgaatggc gcctgatgcg gtattttctc cttacgcatc tgtgcggtat 
     1321 ttcacaccgc atatggtgca ctctcagtac aatctgctct gatgccgcat agttaagcca 
     1381 gccccgacac ccgccaacac ccgctgacgc gccctgacgg gcttgtctgc tcccggcatc 
     1441 cgcttacaga caagctgtga ccgtctccgg gagctgcatg tgtcagaggt tttcaccgtc 
     1501 atcaccgaaa cgcgcgagac gaaagggcct cgtgatacgc ctatttttat aggttaatgt 
     1561 catgataata atggtttctt agacgtcagg tggcactttt cggggaaatg tgcgcggaac 
     1621 ccctatttgt ttatttttct aaatacattc aaatatgtat ccgctcatga gacaataacc 
     1681 ctgataaatg cttcaataat attgaaaaag gaagagtatg agtattcaac atttccgtgt 
     1741 cgcccttatt cccttttttg cggcattttg ccttcctgtt tttgctcacc cagaaacgct 
     1801 ggtgaaagta aaagatgctg aagatcagtt gggtgcacga gtgggttaca tcgaactgga 
     1861 tctcaacagc ggtaagatcc ttgagagttt tcgccccgaa gaacgttttc caatgatgag 
     1921 cacttttaaa gttctgctat gtggcgcggt attatcccgt attgacgccg ggcaagagca 
     1981 actcggtcgc cgcatacact attctcagaa tgacttggtt gagtactcac cagtcacaga 
     2041 aaagcatctt acggatggca tgacagtaag agaattatgc agtgctgcca taaccatgag 
     2101 tgataacact gcggccaact tacttctgac aacgatcgga ggaccgaagg agctaaccgc 
     2161 ttttttgcac aacatggggg atcatgtaac tcgccttgat cgttgggaac cggagctgaa 
     2221 tgaagccata ccaaacgacg agcgtgacac cacgatgcct gtagcaatgg caacaacgtt 
     2281 gcgcaaacta ttaactggcg aactacttac tctagcttcc cggcaacaat taatagactg 
     2341 gatggaggcg gataaagttg caggaccact tctgcgctcg gcccttccgg ctggctggtt 
     2401 tattgctgat aaatctggag ccggtgagcg tggCtctcgA ggtatcattg cagcactggg 
     2461 gccagatggt aagccctccc gtatcgtagt tatctacacg acggggagtc aggcaactat 
     2521 ggatgaacga aatagacaga tcgctgagat aggtgcctca ctgattaagc attggtaact 
     2581 gtcagaccaa gtttactcat atatacttta gattgattta aaacttcatt tttaatttaa 
     2641 aaggatctag gtgaagatcc tttttgataa tctcatgacc aaaatccctt aacgtgagtt 
     2701 ttcgttccac tgagcgtcag accccgtaga aaagatcaaa ggatcttctt gagatccttt 
     2761 ttttctgcgc gtaatctgct gcttgcaaac aaaaaaacca ccgctaccag cggtggtttg 
     2821 tttgccggat caagagctac caactctttt tccgaaggta actggcttca gcagagcgca 
     2881 gataccaaat actgttcttc tagtgtagcc gtagttaggc caccacttca agaactctgt 
     2941 agcaccgcct acatacctcg ctctgctaat cctgttacca gtggctgctg ccagtggcga 
     3001 taagtcgtgt cttaccgggt tggactcaag acgatagtta ccggataagg cgcagcggtc 
     3061 gggctgaacg gggggttcgt gcacacagcc cagcttggag cgaacgacct acaccgaact 
     3121 gagataccta cagcgtgagc tatgagaaag cgccacgctt cccgaaggga gaaaggcgga 
     3181 caggtatccg gtaagcggca gggtcggaac aggagagcgc acgagggagc ttccaggggg 
     3241 aaacgcctgg tatctttata gtcctgtcgg gtttcgccac ctctgacttg agcgtcgatt 
     3301 tttgtgatgc tcgtcagggg ggcggagcct atggaaaaac gccagcaacg cggccttttt 
     3361 acggttcctg gccttttgct ggccttttgc tcacatgttc tttcctgcgt tatcccctga 
     3421 ttctgtggat aaccgtatta ccgcctttga gtgagctgat accgctcgcc gcagccgaac 
     3481 gaccgagcgc agcgagtcag tgagcgagga agcggaagag cgcccaatac gcaaaccgcc 
     3541 tctccccgcg cgttggccga ttcattaatg cagctggcac gacaggtttc ccgactggaa 
     3601 agcgggcagt gagcgcaacg caattaatgt gagttagctc actcattagg caccccaggc 
     3661 
//
