# Supplementary material for: A GreenGate-compatible vector set for efficient protein purification from E. coli
Source: bioRxiv preprint, doi:10.64898/2026.06.12.731827, version 1 (2026-06-15)
Supplement: Supplemental File 2_Vectors [file 731827_file03.zip › LopezBueno_Plasmid_gb-files/pGPC006_NT-HRV3C-Protease_without ATG.gb]

LOCUS       pGPC006_NT-HRV3C-Protease_without_ATG.xdna    3657 bp      DNA     circular   21.05.2026
DEFINITION  
ACCESSION   
VERSION     
SOURCE      
  ORGANISM  
COMMENT     Serial Cloner Genbank Format
COMMENT     SerialCloner_Type=DNA
COMMENT     SerialCloner_Comments=Ligation of : pGGC000.xdna [2678  nt] : (#Eco31I[1177] / #Ec
            o31I[98]) to PCR(pALM193_6xHis-NT-HRV3CP_with ATG_without st
            op in pGGP.txt.xdna) [971  nt] : (#Eco31I[5] / #Eco31I[992])
            
COMMENT     SerialCloner_Ends=0,0,,0,
FEATURES             Location/Qualifiers
     misc_feature    516..533
                     /label=Ser-Gly4-Ser-linker
                     /SerialCloner_Color=&hFF8000
                     /SerialCloner_Show=True
                     /SerialCloner_Protect=True
                     /SerialCloner_Arrow=True
                     /SerialCloner_Desc=note="direct strand translation"translation="SGGGGS" \ 
     primer_bind     complement(1100..1119)
                     /label=T7
                     /SerialCloner_Color=&h008B8B
                     /SerialCloner_Show=True
                     /SerialCloner_Protect=False
                     /SerialCloner_Arrow=True
     primer_bind     69..86
                     /label=SP6
                     /SerialCloner_Color=&h008B8B
                     /SerialCloner_Show=True
                     /SerialCloner_Protect=False
                     /SerialCloner_Arrow=True
     rep_origin      2724..3352
                     /label=ColE1 origin
                     /SerialCloner_Color=&h4682B4
                     /SerialCloner_Show=True
                     /SerialCloner_Protect=False
                     /SerialCloner_Arrow=True
     CDS             1208..1276
                     /label=LacZ alpha
                     /SerialCloner_Color=&h6495ED
                     /SerialCloner_Show=True
                     /SerialCloner_Protect=False
                     /SerialCloner_Arrow=True
     misc_binding    35..57
                     /label=LacO_LacOperator repressed by LacI
                     /SerialCloner_Color=&h6495ED
                     /SerialCloner_Show=True
                     /SerialCloner_Protect=False
                     /SerialCloner_Arrow=True
     Promoter        1645..1673
                     /label=Amp prom
                     /SerialCloner_Color=&h4682B4
                     /SerialCloner_Show=True
                     /SerialCloner_Protect=False
                     /SerialCloner_Arrow=True
     Promoter        1..30
                     /label=lac
                     /SerialCloner_Color=&h4682B4
                     /SerialCloner_Show=True
                     /SerialCloner_Protect=False
                     /SerialCloner_Arrow=True
     CDS             1715..2575
                     /label=AmpR
                     /SerialCloner_Color=&h804000
                     /SerialCloner_Show=True
                     /SerialCloner_Protect=False
                     /SerialCloner_Arrow=True
     misc_feature    3622..3643
                     /label=CAP binding Site_activates transcription cAMP dependent
                     /SerialCloner_Color=&h808000
                     /SerialCloner_Show=True
                     /SerialCloner_Protect=False
                     /SerialCloner_Arrow=True
     misc_feature    98..108
                     /label=GG-Overhang C
                     /SerialCloner_Color=&hFF80FF
                     /SerialCloner_Show=True
                     /SerialCloner_Protect=False
                     /SerialCloner_Arrow=True
     misc_feature    complement(1080..1090)
                     /label=GG-Overhang D
                     /SerialCloner_Color=&hFF80FF
                     /SerialCloner_Show=True
                     /SerialCloner_Protect=False
                     /SerialCloner_Arrow=True
     misc_feature    98..103
                     /label=BsaI-Site
                     /SerialCloner_Color=&hFF8000
                     /SerialCloner_Show=True
                     /SerialCloner_Protect=False
                     /SerialCloner_Arrow=True
     misc_feature    complement(1085..1090)
                     /label=BsaI-Site
                     /SerialCloner_Color=&hFF8000
                     /SerialCloner_Show=True
                     /SerialCloner_Protect=False
                     /SerialCloner_Arrow=True
     misc_feature    534..1079
                     /label=HRV3C-Protease
                     /SerialCloner_Color=&h0000FF
                     /SerialCloner_Show=True
                     /SerialCloner_Protect=False
                     /SerialCloner_Arrow=True
     misc_feature    111..515
                     /label=NT solubility tag
                     /SerialCloner_Color=&hFF8080
                     /SerialCloner_Show=True
                     /SerialCloner_Protect=False
                     /SerialCloner_Arrow=True
ORIGIN
        1 tttacacttt atgcttccgg ctcgtatgtt gtgtggaatt gtgagcggat aacaatttca 
       61 cacgAGCTAT TTAGGTGACA CTATAGAAgt gaagcttGGT CTCaggctca AGCCATACCA 
      121 CACCGTGGAC CAATCCTGGT CTGGCAGAAA ACTTTATGAA TAGCTTTATG CAGGGTCTGA 
      181 GCAGCATGCC TGGTTTTACC GCAAGCCAGC TGGACAAAAT GAGCACCATT GCACAGAGCA 
      241 TGGTTCAGAG CATTCAGAGC CTGGCAGCAC AGGGTCGTAC CAGTCCGAAT GATCTGCAGG 
      301 CACTGAATAT GGCATTTGCA AGCAGCATGG CAGAAATTGC AGCAAGCGAA GAAGGTGGCG 
      361 GTAGCCTGAG CACCAAAACC AGCAGCATTG CAAGCGCAAT GAGCAATGCA TTTCTGCAGA 
      421 CAACCGGTGT TGTTAATCAG CCGTTTATTA ACGAAATTAC CCAGCTGGTT AGCATGTTTG 
      481 CACAGGCAGG TATGAATGAT GTTAGCGCAG GTAATAGCGG TGGTGGTGGT AGCGGTCCGA 
      541 ATACCGAATT TGCACTGAGC CTGCTGCGTA AAAACATTAT GACCATTACC ACCTCCAAAG 
      601 GCGAATTTAC CGGTCTGGGT ATTCATGATC GTGTTTGTGT TATTCCGACA CATGCACAAC 
      661 CGGGTGATGA CGTTCTGGTT AATGGTCAGA AAATTCGCGT GAAAGACAAG TATAAACTGG 
      721 TGGATCCGGA AAACATTAAT CTGGAACTGA CCGTTCTGAC CCTGGATCGT AATGAAAAAT 
      781 TTCGTGATAT CCGTGGCTTT ATCAGCGAAG ATCTGGAAGG TGTTGATGCA ACCCTGGTTG 
      841 TTCATAGCAA TAACTTTACC AACACCATCC TGGAAGTTGG TCCGGTTACC ATGGCAGGTC 
      901 TGATTAATCT GAGCAGTACC CCGACCAATC GTATGATTCG TTATGATTAT GCAACCAAAA 
      961 CCGGTCAGTG TGGTGGTGTT CTGTGTGCAA CCGGTAAAAT CTTTGGCATT CATGTTGGTG 
     1021 GCAATGGTCG TCAGGGTTTT AGCGCACAGC TGAAAAAACA GTATTTCGTG GAAAAGCAGt 
     1081 cagtGAGACC gaattcTCGC CCTATAGTGA GTCGTATTAC ctggccgtcg ttttacaacg 
     1141 tcgtgactgg gaaaaccctg gcgttaccca acttaatcgc cttgcagcac atcccccttt 
     1201 cgccagctgg cgtaatagcg aagaggcccg caccgatcgc ccttcccaac agttgcgcag 
     1261 cctgaatggc gaatggcgcc tgatgcggta ttttctcctt acgcatctgt gcggtatttc 
     1321 acaccgcata tggtgcactc tcagtacaat ctgctctgat gccgcatagt taagccagcc 
     1381 ccgacacccg ccaacacccg ctgacgcgcc ctgacgggct tgtctgctcc cggcatccgc 
     1441 ttacagacaa gctgtgaccg tctccgggag ctgcatgtgt cagaggtttt caccgtcatc 
     1501 accgaaacgc gcgagacgaa agggcctcgt gatacgccta tttttatagg ttaatgtcat 
     1561 gataataatg gtttcttaga cgtcaggtgg cacttttcgg ggaaatgtgc gcggaacccc 
     1621 tatttgttta tttttctaaa tacattcaaa tatgtatccg ctcatgagac aataaccctg 
     1681 ataaatgctt caataatatt gaaaaaggaa gagtatgagt attcaacatt tccgtgtcgc 
     1741 ccttattccc ttttttgcgg cattttgcct tcctgttttt gctcacccag aaacgctggt 
     1801 gaaagtaaaa gatgctgaag atcagttggg tgcacgagtg ggttacatcg aactggatct 
     1861 caacagcggt aagatccttg agagttttcg ccccgaagaa cgttttccaa tgatgagcac 
     1921 ttttaaagtt ctgctatgtg gcgcggtatt atcccgtatt gacgccgggc aagagcaact 
     1981 cggtcgccgc atacactatt ctcagaatga cttggttgag tactcaccag tcacagaaaa 
     2041 gcatcttacg gatggcatga cagtaagaga attatgcagt gctgccataa ccatgagtga 
     2101 taacactgcg gccaacttac ttctgacaac gatcggagga ccgaaggagc taaccgcttt 
     2161 tttgcacaac atgggggatc atgtaactcg ccttgatcgt tgggaaccgg agctgaatga 
     2221 agccatacca aacgacgagc gtgacaccac gatgcctgta gcaatggcaa caacgttgcg 
     2281 caaactatta actggcgaac tacttactct agcttcccgg caacaattaa tagactggat 
     2341 ggaggcggat aaagttgcag gaccacttct gcgctcggcc cttccggctg gctggtttat 
     2401 tgctgataaa tctggagccg gtgagcgtgg CtctcgAggt atcattgcag cactggggcc 
     2461 agatggtaag ccctcccgta tcgtagttat ctacacgacg gggagtcagg caactatgga 
     2521 tgaacgaaat agacagatcg ctgagatagg tgcctcactg attaagcatt ggtaactgtc 
     2581 agaccaagtt tactcatata tactttagat tgatttaaaa cttcattttt aatttaaaag 
     2641 gatctaggtg aagatccttt ttgataatct catgaccaaa atcccttaac gtgagttttc 
     2701 gttccactga gcgtcagacc ccgtagaaaa gatcaaagga tcttcttgag atcctttttt 
     2761 tctgcgcgta atctgctgct tgcaaacaaa aaaaccaccg ctaccagcgg tggtttgttt 
     2821 gccggatcaa gagctaccaa ctctttttcc gaaggtaact ggcttcagca gagcgcagat 
     2881 accaaatact gttcttctag tgtagccgta gttaggccac cacttcaaga actctgtagc 
     2941 accgcctaca tacctcgctc tgctaatcct gttaccagtg gctgctgcca gtggcgataa 
     3001 gtcgtgtctt accgggttgg actcaagacg atagttaccg gataaggcgc agcggtcggg 
     3061 ctgaacgggg ggttcgtgca cacagcccag cttggagcga acgacctaca ccgaactgag 
     3121 atacctacag cgtgagctat gagaaagcgc cacgcttccc gaagggagaa aggcggacag 
     3181 gtatccggta agcggcaggg tcggaacagg agagcgcacg agggagcttc cagggggaaa 
     3241 cgcctggtat ctttatagtc ctgtcgggtt tcgccacctc tgacttgagc gtcgattttt 
     3301 gtgatgctcg tcaggggggc ggagcctatg gaaaaacgcc agcaacgcgg cctttttacg 
     3361 gttcctggcc ttttgctggc cttttgctca catgttcttt cctgcgttat cccctgattc 
     3421 tgtggataac cgtattaccg cctttgagtg agctgatacc gctcgccgca gccgaacgac 
     3481 cgagcgcagc gagtcagtga gcgaggaagc ggaagagcgc ccaatacgca aaccgcctct 
     3541 ccccgcgcgt tggccgattc attaatgcag ctggcacgac aggtttcccg actggaaagc 
     3601 gggcagtgag cgcaacgcaa ttaatgtgag ttagctcact cattaggcac cccaggc
//
