# Supplementary material for: A GreenGate-compatible vector set for efficient protein purification from E. coli
Source: bioRxiv preprint, doi:10.64898/2026.06.12.731827, version 1 (2026-06-15)
Supplement: Supplemental File 2_Vectors [file 731827_file03.zip › LopezBueno_Plasmid_gb-files/pGPD002_3xFLAG.gb]

LOCUS       pGPD002_3FLAG.xdna    2763 bp      DNA     circular   21.05.2026
DEFINITION  
ACCESSION   
VERSION     
SOURCE      
  ORGANISM  
COMMENT     Serial Cloner Genbank Format
COMMENT     SerialCloner_Type=DNA
COMMENT     SerialCloner_Comments=[DEFINITION]:  - [LOCUS]: pBLAD043\3X\FLAG
COMMENT     SerialCloner_Ends=0,0,,0,
FEATURES             Location/Qualifiers
     primer_bind     complement(203..222)
                     /label=T7
                     /SerialCloner_Color=&h008B8B
                     /SerialCloner_Show=True
                     /SerialCloner_Protect=False
                     /SerialCloner_Arrow=True
     primer_bind     66..83
                     /label=SP6
                     /SerialCloner_Color=&h008B8B
                     /SerialCloner_Show=True
                     /SerialCloner_Protect=False
                     /SerialCloner_Arrow=True
     rep_origin      1827..2455
                     /label=ColE1 origin
                     /SerialCloner_Color=&h4682B4
                     /SerialCloner_Show=True
                     /SerialCloner_Protect=False
                     /SerialCloner_Arrow=True
     CDS             311..379
                     /label=LacZ alpha
                     /SerialCloner_Color=&h6495ED
                     /SerialCloner_Show=True
                     /SerialCloner_Protect=False
                     /SerialCloner_Arrow=True
     misc_binding    32..54
                     /label=LacO_LacOperator repressed by LacI
                     /SerialCloner_Color=&h6495ED
                     /SerialCloner_Show=True
                     /SerialCloner_Protect=False
                     /SerialCloner_Arrow=True
     Promoter        748..776
                     /label=Amp prom
                     /SerialCloner_Color=&h4682B4
                     /SerialCloner_Show=True
                     /SerialCloner_Protect=False
                     /SerialCloner_Arrow=True
     Promoter        2761..27
                     /label=lac
                     /SerialCloner_Color=&h4682B4
                     /SerialCloner_Show=True
                     /SerialCloner_Protect=False
                     /SerialCloner_Arrow=True
     CDS             818..1678
                     /label=AmpR
                     /SerialCloner_Color=&h804000
                     /SerialCloner_Show=True
                     /SerialCloner_Protect=False
                     /SerialCloner_Arrow=True
     misc_feature    2725..2746
                     /label=CAP binding Site_activates transcription cAMP dependent
                     /SerialCloner_Color=&h808000
                     /SerialCloner_Show=True
                     /SerialCloner_Protect=False
                     /SerialCloner_Arrow=True
     misc_feature    95..105
                     /label=GG-Overhang D
                     /SerialCloner_Color=&hFF80FF
                     /SerialCloner_Show=True
                     /SerialCloner_Protect=False
                     /SerialCloner_Arrow=True
     misc_feature    complement(183..193)
                     /label=GG-Overhang E
                     /SerialCloner_Color=&hFF80FF
                     /SerialCloner_Show=True
                     /SerialCloner_Protect=False
                     /SerialCloner_Arrow=True
     misc_feature    95..100
                     /label=BsaI-Site
                     /SerialCloner_Color=&hFF8000
                     /SerialCloner_Show=True
                     /SerialCloner_Protect=False
                     /SerialCloner_Arrow=True
     misc_feature    complement(188..193)
                     /label=BsaI-Site
                     /SerialCloner_Color=&hFF8000
                     /SerialCloner_Show=True
                     /SerialCloner_Protect=False
                     /SerialCloner_Arrow=True
     CDS             108..131
                     /label=Flag tag
                     /SerialCloner_Color=&h008000
                     /SerialCloner_Show=True
                     /SerialCloner_Protect=False
                     /SerialCloner_Arrow=True
     CDS             132..155
                     /label=Flag tag
                     /SerialCloner_Color=&h008000
                     /SerialCloner_Show=True
                     /SerialCloner_Protect=False
                     /SerialCloner_Arrow=True
     CDS             156..179
                     /label=Flag tag
                     /SerialCloner_Color=&h008000
                     /SerialCloner_Show=True
                     /SerialCloner_Protect=False
                     /SerialCloner_Arrow=True
ORIGIN
        1 acactttatg cttccggctc gtatgttgtg tggaattgtg agcggataac aatttcacac 
       61 gagctattta ggtgacacta tagaagtgaa gcttggtctc atcaggtgac tacaaagacg 
      121 atgacgacaa ggactacaaa gacgatgacg acaaggacta caaagacgat gacgacaagt 
      181 gactgctgag accgaattct cgccctatag tgagtcgtat tacctggccg tcgttttaca 
      241 acgtcgtgac tgggaaaacc ctggcgttac ccaacttaat cgccttgcag cacatccccc 
      301 tttcgccagc tggcgtaata gcgaagaggc ccgcaccgat cgcccttccc aacagttgcg 
      361 cagcctgaat ggcgaatggc gcctgatgcg gtattttctc cttacgcatc tgtgcggtat 
      421 ttcacaccgc atatggtgca ctctcagtac aatctgctct gatgccgcat agttaagcca 
      481 gccccgacac ccgccaacac ccgctgacgc gccctgacgg gcttgtctgc tcccggcatc 
      541 cgcttacaga caagctgtga ccgtctccgg gagctgcatg tgtcagaggt tttcaccgtc 
      601 atcaccgaaa cgcgcgagac gaaagggcct cgtgatacgc ctatttttat aggttaatgt 
      661 catgataata atggtttctt agacgtcagg tggcactttt cggggaaatg tgcgcggaac 
      721 ccctatttgt ttatttttct aaatacattc aaatatgtat ccgctcatga gacaataacc 
      781 ctgataaatg cttcaataat attgaaaaag gaagagtatg agtattcaac atttccgtgt 
      841 cgcccttatt cccttttttg cggcattttg ccttcctgtt tttgctcacc cagaaacgct 
      901 ggtgaaagta aaagatgctg aagatcagtt gggtgcacga gtgggttaca tcgaactgga 
      961 tctcaacagc ggtaagatcc ttgagagttt tcgccccgaa gaacgttttc caatgatgag 
     1021 cacttttaaa gttctgctat gtggcgcggt attatcccgt attgacgccg ggcaagagca 
     1081 actcggtcgc cgcatacact attctcagaa tgacttggtt gagtactcac cagtcacaga 
     1141 aaagcatctt acggatggca tgacagtaag agaattatgc agtgctgcca taaccatgag 
     1201 tgataacact gcggccaact tacttctgac aacgatcgga ggaccgaagg agctaaccgc 
     1261 ttttttgcac aacatggggg atcatgtaac tcgccttgat cgttgggaac cggagctgaa 
     1321 tgaagccata ccaaacgacg agcgtgacac cacgatgcct gtagcaatgg caacaacgtt 
     1381 gcgcaaacta ttaactggcg aactacttac tctagcttcc cggcaacaat taatagactg 
     1441 gatggaggcg gataaagttg caggaccact tctgcgctcg gcccttccgg ctggctggtt 
     1501 tattgctgat aaatctggag ccggtgagcg tggctctcga ggtatcattg cagcactggg 
     1561 gccagatggt aagccctccc gtatcgtagt tatctacacg acggggagtc aggcaactat 
     1621 ggatgaacga aatagacaga tcgctgagat aggtgcctca ctgattaagc attggtaact 
     1681 gtcagaccaa gtttactcat atatacttta gattgattta aaacttcatt tttaatttaa 
     1741 aaggatctag gtgaagatcc tttttgataa tctcatgacc aaaatccctt aacgtgagtt 
     1801 ttcgttccac tgagcgtcag accccgtaga aaagatcaaa ggatcttctt gagatccttt 
     1861 ttttctgcgc gtaatctgct gcttgcaaac aaaaaaacca ccgctaccag cggtggtttg 
     1921 tttgccggat caagagctac caactctttt tccgaaggta actggcttca gcagagcgca 
     1981 gataccaaat actgttcttc tagtgtagcc gtagttaggc caccacttca agaactctgt 
     2041 agcaccgcct acatacctcg ctctgctaat cctgttacca gtggctgctg ccagtggcga 
     2101 taagtcgtgt cttaccgggt tggactcaag acgatagtta ccggataagg cgcagcggtc 
     2161 gggctgaacg gggggttcgt gcacacagcc cagcttggag cgaacgacct acaccgaact 
     2221 gagataccta cagcgtgagc tatgagaaag cgccacgctt cccgaaggga gaaaggcgga 
     2281 caggtatccg gtaagcggca gggtcggaac aggagagcgc acgagggagc ttccaggggg 
     2341 aaacgcctgg tatctttata gtcctgtcgg gtttcgccac ctctgacttg agcgtcgatt 
     2401 tttgtgatgc tcgtcagggg ggcggagcct atggaaaaac gccagcaacg cggccttttt 
     2461 acggttcctg gccttttgct ggccttttgc tcacatgttc tttcctgcgt tatcccctga 
     2521 ttctgtggat aaccgtatta ccgcctttga gtgagctgat accgctcgcc gcagccgaac 
     2581 gaccgagcgc agcgagtcag tgagcgagga agcggaagag cgcccaatac gcaaaccgcc 
     2641 tctccccgcg cgttggccga ttcattaatg cagctggcac gacaggtttc ccgactggaa 
     2701 agcgggcagt gagcgcaacg caattaatgt gagttagctc actcattagg caccccaggc 
     2761 ttt
//
