# Supplementary material for: A GreenGate-compatible vector set for efficient protein purification from E. coli
Source: bioRxiv preprint, doi:10.64898/2026.06.12.731827, version 1 (2026-06-15)
Supplement: Supplemental File 2_Vectors [file 731827_file03.zip › LopezBueno_Plasmid_gb-files/pGPD003_3xHA.gb]

LOCUS       pGPD003_3xHA.xdna    2772 bp      DNA     circular   21.05.2026
DEFINITION  
ACCESSION   
VERSION     
SOURCE      
  ORGANISM  
COMMENT     Serial Cloner Genbank Format
COMMENT     SerialCloner_Type=DNA
COMMENT     SerialCloner_Comments=[DEFINITION]:  - [LOCUS]: pBLAD044\3xHA\Ta
COMMENT     SerialCloner_Ends=0,0,,0,
FEATURES             Location/Qualifiers
     primer_bind     complement(183..202)
                     /label=T7
                     /SerialCloner_Color=&h008B8B
                     /SerialCloner_Show=True
                     /SerialCloner_Protect=False
                     /SerialCloner_Arrow=True
     primer_bind     37..54
                     /label=SP6
                     /SerialCloner_Color=&h008B8B
                     /SerialCloner_Show=True
                     /SerialCloner_Protect=False
                     /SerialCloner_Arrow=True
     rep_origin      1807..2435
                     /label=ColE1 origin
                     /SerialCloner_Color=&h4682B4
                     /SerialCloner_Show=True
                     /SerialCloner_Protect=False
                     /SerialCloner_Arrow=True
     CDS             291..359
                     /label=LacZ alpha
                     /SerialCloner_Color=&h6495ED
                     /SerialCloner_Show=True
                     /SerialCloner_Protect=False
                     /SerialCloner_Arrow=True
     misc_binding    3..25
                     /label=LacO_LacOperator repressed by LacI
                     /SerialCloner_Color=&h6495ED
                     /SerialCloner_Show=True
                     /SerialCloner_Protect=False
                     /SerialCloner_Arrow=True
     Promoter        728..756
                     /label=Amp prom
                     /SerialCloner_Color=&h4682B4
                     /SerialCloner_Show=True
                     /SerialCloner_Protect=False
                     /SerialCloner_Arrow=True
     Promoter        2741..2770
                     /label=lac
                     /SerialCloner_Color=&h4682B4
                     /SerialCloner_Show=True
                     /SerialCloner_Protect=False
                     /SerialCloner_Arrow=True
     CDS             798..1658
                     /label=AmpR
                     /SerialCloner_Color=&h804000
                     /SerialCloner_Show=True
                     /SerialCloner_Protect=False
                     /SerialCloner_Arrow=True
     misc_feature    2705..2726
                     /label=CAP binding Site_activates transcription cAMP dependent
                     /SerialCloner_Color=&h808000
                     /SerialCloner_Show=True
                     /SerialCloner_Protect=False
                     /SerialCloner_Arrow=True
     misc_feature    66..76
                     /label=GG-Overhang D
                     /SerialCloner_Color=&hFF80FF
                     /SerialCloner_Show=True
                     /SerialCloner_Protect=False
                     /SerialCloner_Arrow=True
     misc_feature    complement(163..173)
                     /label=GG-Overhang E
                     /SerialCloner_Color=&hFF80FF
                     /SerialCloner_Show=True
                     /SerialCloner_Protect=False
                     /SerialCloner_Arrow=True
     misc_feature    66..71
                     /label=BsaI-Site
                     /SerialCloner_Color=&hFF8000
                     /SerialCloner_Show=True
                     /SerialCloner_Protect=False
                     /SerialCloner_Arrow=True
     misc_feature    complement(168..173)
                     /label=BsaI-Site
                     /SerialCloner_Color=&hFF8000
                     /SerialCloner_Show=True
                     /SerialCloner_Protect=False
                     /SerialCloner_Arrow=True
     CDS             79..105
                     /label=HA tag
                     /SerialCloner_Color=&h008000
                     /SerialCloner_Show=True
                     /SerialCloner_Protect=False
                     /SerialCloner_Arrow=True
     CDS             106..132
                     /label=HA tag
                     /SerialCloner_Color=&h008000
                     /SerialCloner_Show=True
                     /SerialCloner_Protect=False
                     /SerialCloner_Arrow=True
     CDS             133..159
                     /label=HA tag
                     /SerialCloner_Color=&h008000
                     /SerialCloner_Show=True
                     /SerialCloner_Protect=False
                     /SerialCloner_Arrow=True
ORIGIN
        1 gtggaattgt gagcggataa caatttcaca cgagctattt aggtgacact atagaagtga 
       61 agcttggtct catcaggtta cccatacgat gttccagatt acgcttaccc atacgatgtt 
      121 ccagattacg cttacccata cgatgttcca gattacgctt gactgctgag accgaattct 
      181 cgccctatag tgagtcgtat tacctggccg tcgttttaca acgtcgtgac tgggaaaacc 
      241 ctggcgttac ccaacttaat cgccttgcag cacatccccc tttcgccagc tggcgtaata 
      301 gcgaagaggc ccgcaccgat cgcccttccc aacagttgcg cagcctgaat ggcgaatggc 
      361 gcctgatgcg gtattttctc cttacgcatc tgtgcggtat ttcacaccgc atatggtgca 
      421 ctctcagtac aatctgctct gatgccgcat agttaagcca gccccgacac ccgccaacac 
      481 ccgctgacgc gccctgacgg gcttgtctgc tcccggcatc cgcttacaga caagctgtga 
      541 ccgtctccgg gagctgcatg tgtcagaggt tttcaccgtc atcaccgaaa cgcgcgagac 
      601 gaaagggcct cgtgatacgc ctatttttat aggttaatgt catgataata atggtttctt 
      661 agacgtcagg tggcactttt cggggaaatg tgcgcggaac ccctatttgt ttatttttct 
      721 aaatacattc aaatatgtat ccgctcatga gacaataacc ctgataaatg cttcaataat 
      781 attgaaaaag gaagagtatg agtattcaac atttccgtgt cgcccttatt cccttttttg 
      841 cggcattttg ccttcctgtt tttgctcacc cagaaacgct ggtgaaagta aaagatgctg 
      901 aagatcagtt gggtgcacga gtgggttaca tcgaactgga tctcaacagc ggtaagatcc 
      961 ttgagagttt tcgccccgaa gaacgttttc caatgatgag cacttttaaa gttctgctat 
     1021 gtggcgcggt attatcccgt attgacgccg ggcaagagca actcggtcgc cgcatacact 
     1081 attctcagaa tgacttggtt gagtactcac cagtcacaga aaagcatctt acggatggca 
     1141 tgacagtaag agaattatgc agtgctgcca taaccatgag tgataacact gcggccaact 
     1201 tacttctgac aacgatcgga ggaccgaagg agctaaccgc ttttttgcac aacatggggg 
     1261 atcatgtaac tcgccttgat cgttgggaac cggagctgaa tgaagccata ccaaacgacg 
     1321 agcgtgacac cacgatgcct gtagcaatgg caacaacgtt gcgcaaacta ttaactggcg 
     1381 aactacttac tctagcttcc cggcaacaat taatagactg gatggaggcg gataaagttg 
     1441 caggaccact tctgcgctcg gcccttccgg ctggctggtt tattgctgat aaatctggag 
     1501 ccggtgagcg tggctctcga ggtatcattg cagcactggg gccagatggt aagccctccc 
     1561 gtatcgtagt tatctacacg acggggagtc aggcaactat ggatgaacga aatagacaga 
     1621 tcgctgagat aggtgcctca ctgattaagc attggtaact gtcagaccaa gtttactcat 
     1681 atatacttta gattgattta aaacttcatt tttaatttaa aaggatctag gtgaagatcc 
     1741 tttttgataa tctcatgacc aaaatccctt aacgtgagtt ttcgttccac tgagcgtcag 
     1801 accccgtaga aaagatcaaa ggatcttctt gagatccttt ttttctgcgc gtaatctgct 
     1861 gcttgcaaac aaaaaaacca ccgctaccag cggtggtttg tttgccggat caagagctac 
     1921 caactctttt tccgaaggta actggcttca gcagagcgca gataccaaat actgttcttc 
     1981 tagtgtagcc gtagttaggc caccacttca agaactctgt agcaccgcct acatacctcg 
     2041 ctctgctaat cctgttacca gtggctgctg ccagtggcga taagtcgtgt cttaccgggt 
     2101 tggactcaag acgatagtta ccggataagg cgcagcggtc gggctgaacg gggggttcgt 
     2161 gcacacagcc cagcttggag cgaacgacct acaccgaact gagataccta cagcgtgagc 
     2221 tatgagaaag cgccacgctt cccgaaggga gaaaggcgga caggtatccg gtaagcggca 
     2281 gggtcggaac aggagagcgc acgagggagc ttccaggggg aaacgcctgg tatctttata 
     2341 gtcctgtcgg gtttcgccac ctctgacttg agcgtcgatt tttgtgatgc tcgtcagggg 
     2401 ggcggagcct atggaaaaac gccagcaacg cggccttttt acggttcctg gccttttgct 
     2461 ggccttttgc tcacatgttc tttcctgcgt tatcccctga ttctgtggat aaccgtatta 
     2521 ccgcctttga gtgagctgat accgctcgcc gcagccgaac gaccgagcgc agcgagtcag 
     2581 tgagcgagga agcggaagag cgcccaatac gcaaaccgcc tctccccgcg cgttggccga 
     2641 ttcattaatg cagctggcac gacaggtttc ccgactggaa agcgggcagt gagcgcaacg 
     2701 caattaatgt gagttagctc actcattagg caccccaggc tttacacttt atgcttccgg 
     2761 ctcgtatgtt gt
//
