# Supplementary material for: A GreenGate-compatible vector set for efficient protein purification from E. coli
Source: bioRxiv preprint, doi:10.64898/2026.06.12.731827, version 1 (2026-06-15)
Supplement: Supplemental File 2_Vectors [file 731827_file03.zip › LopezBueno_Plasmid_gb-files/pGPD004_6His.gb]

LOCUS       pGPD004_6His.xdna    2709 bp      DNA     circular   21.05.2026
DEFINITION  
ACCESSION   
VERSION     
SOURCE      
  ORGANISM  
COMMENT     Serial Cloner Genbank Format
COMMENT     SerialCloner_Type=DNA
COMMENT     SerialCloner_Comments=Ligation of : pGGD000.xdna [2678  nt] : (#BsaI[1177] / #BsaI
            [98]) to Sequence Window #2 [23  nt] : (Uncut 5'[0] / Uncut 
            3'[23])
COMMENT     SerialCloner_Ends=0,0,,0,
FEATURES             Location/Qualifiers
     primer_bind     complement(152..171)
                     /label=T7
                     /SerialCloner_Color=&h008B8B
                     /SerialCloner_Show=True
                     /SerialCloner_Protect=False
                     /SerialCloner_Arrow=True
     primer_bind     69..86
                     /label=SP6
                     /SerialCloner_Color=&h008B8B
                     /SerialCloner_Show=True
                     /SerialCloner_Protect=False
                     /SerialCloner_Arrow=True
     rep_origin      1776..2404
                     /label=ColE1 origin
                     /SerialCloner_Color=&h4682B4
                     /SerialCloner_Show=True
                     /SerialCloner_Protect=False
                     /SerialCloner_Arrow=True
     CDS             260..328
                     /label=LacZ alpha
                     /SerialCloner_Color=&h6495ED
                     /SerialCloner_Show=True
                     /SerialCloner_Protect=False
                     /SerialCloner_Arrow=True
     misc_binding    35..57
                     /label=LacO_LacOperator repressed by LacI
                     /SerialCloner_Color=&h6495ED
                     /SerialCloner_Show=True
                     /SerialCloner_Protect=False
                     /SerialCloner_Arrow=True
     Promoter        697..725
                     /label=Amp prom
                     /SerialCloner_Color=&h4682B4
                     /SerialCloner_Show=True
                     /SerialCloner_Protect=False
                     /SerialCloner_Arrow=True
     Promoter        1..30
                     /label=lac
                     /SerialCloner_Color=&h4682B4
                     /SerialCloner_Show=True
                     /SerialCloner_Protect=False
                     /SerialCloner_Arrow=True
     CDS             767..1627
                     /label=AmpR
                     /SerialCloner_Color=&h804000
                     /SerialCloner_Show=True
                     /SerialCloner_Protect=False
                     /SerialCloner_Arrow=True
     misc_feature    2674..2695
                     /label=CAP binding Site_activates transcription cAMP dependent
                     /SerialCloner_Color=&h808000
                     /SerialCloner_Show=True
                     /SerialCloner_Protect=False
                     /SerialCloner_Arrow=True
     misc_feature    98..108
                     /label=GG-Overhang D
                     /SerialCloner_Color=&hFF80FF
                     /SerialCloner_Show=True
                     /SerialCloner_Protect=False
                     /SerialCloner_Arrow=True
     misc_feature    complement(132..142)
                     /label=GG-Overhang E
                     /SerialCloner_Color=&hFF80FF
                     /SerialCloner_Show=True
                     /SerialCloner_Protect=False
                     /SerialCloner_Arrow=True
     misc_feature    98..103
                     /label=BsaI-Site
                     /SerialCloner_Color=&hFF8000
                     /SerialCloner_Show=True
                     /SerialCloner_Protect=False
                     /SerialCloner_Arrow=True
     misc_feature    complement(137..142)
                     /label=BsaI-Site
                     /SerialCloner_Color=&hFF8000
                     /SerialCloner_Show=True
                     /SerialCloner_Protect=False
                     /SerialCloner_Arrow=True
     CDS             111..128
                     /label=6xHis
                     /SerialCloner_Color=&h008000
                     /SerialCloner_Show=True
                     /SerialCloner_Protect=False
                     /SerialCloner_Arrow=True
ORIGIN
        1 tttacacttt atgcttccgg ctcgtatgtt gtgtggaatt gtgagcggat aacaatttca 
       61 cacgAGCTAT TTAGGTGACA CTATAGAAgt gaagcttGGT CTCatcaggt catcaccatc 
      121 accatcacta actgctGAGA CCgaattcTC GCCCTATAGT GAGTCGTATT ACctggccgt 
      181 cgttttacaa cgtcgtgact gggaaaaccc tggcgttacc caacttaatc gccttgcagc 
      241 acatccccct ttcgccagct ggcgtaatag cgaagaggcc cgcaccgatc gcccttccca 
      301 acagttgcgc agcctgaatg gcgaatggcg cctgatgcgg tattttctcc ttacgcatct 
      361 gtgcggtatt tcacaccgca tatggtgcac tctcagtaca atctgctctg atgccgcata 
      421 gttaagccag ccccgacacc cgccaacacc cgctgacgcg ccctgacggg cttgtctgct 
      481 cccggcatcc gcttacagac aagctgtgac cgtctccggg agctgcatgt gtcagaggtt 
      541 ttcaccgtca tcaccgaaac gcgcgagacg aaagggcctc gtgatacgcc tatttttata 
      601 ggttaatgtc atgataataa tggtttctta gacgtcaggt ggcacttttc ggggaaatgt 
      661 gcgcggaacc cctatttgtt tatttttcta aatacattca aatatgtatc cgctcatgag 
      721 acaataaccc tgataaatgc ttcaataata ttgaaaaagg aagagtatga gtattcaaca 
      781 tttccgtgtc gcccttattc ccttttttgc ggcattttgc cttcctgttt ttgctcaccc 
      841 agaaacgctg gtgaaagtaa aagatgctga agatcagttg ggtgcacgag tgggttacat 
      901 cgaactggat ctcaacagcg gtaagatcct tgagagtttt cgccccgaag aacgttttcc 
      961 aatgatgagc acttttaaag ttctgctatg tggcgcggta ttatcccgta ttgacgccgg 
     1021 gcaagagcaa ctcggtcgcc gcatacacta ttctcagaat gacttggttg agtactcacc 
     1081 agtcacagaa aagcatctta cggatggcat gacagtaaga gaattatgca gtgctgccat 
     1141 aaccatgagt gataacactg cggccaactt acttctgaca acgatcggag gaccgaagga 
     1201 gctaaccgct tttttgcaca acatggggga tcatgtaact cgccttgatc gttgggaacc 
     1261 ggagctgaat gaagccatac caaacgacga gcgtgacacc acgatgcctg tagcaatggc 
     1321 aacaacgttg cgcaaactat taactggcga actacttact ctagcttccc ggcaacaatt 
     1381 aatagactgg atggaggcgg ataaagttgc aggaccactt ctgcgctcgg cccttccggc 
     1441 tggctggttt attgctgata aatctggagc cggtgagcgt ggCtctcgAg gtatcattgc 
     1501 agcactgggg ccagatggta agccctcccg tatcgtagtt atctacacga cggggagtca 
     1561 ggcaactatg gatgaacgaa atagacagat cgctgagata ggtgcctcac tgattaagca 
     1621 ttggtaactg tcagaccaag tttactcata tatactttag attgatttaa aacttcattt 
     1681 ttaatttaaa aggatctagg tgaagatcct ttttgataat ctcatgacca aaatccctta 
     1741 acgtgagttt tcgttccact gagcgtcaga ccccgtagaa aagatcaaag gatcttcttg 
     1801 agatcctttt tttctgcgcg taatctgctg cttgcaaaca aaaaaaccac cgctaccagc 
     1861 ggtggtttgt ttgccggatc aagagctacc aactcttttt ccgaaggtaa ctggcttcag 
     1921 cagagcgcag ataccaaata ctgttcttct agtgtagccg tagttaggcc accacttcaa 
     1981 gaactctgta gcaccgccta catacctcgc tctgctaatc ctgttaccag tggctgctgc 
     2041 cagtggcgat aagtcgtgtc ttaccgggtt ggactcaaga cgatagttac cggataaggc 
     2101 gcagcggtcg ggctgaacgg ggggttcgtg cacacagccc agcttggagc gaacgaccta 
     2161 caccgaactg agatacctac agcgtgagct atgagaaagc gccacgcttc ccgaagggag 
     2221 aaaggcggac aggtatccgg taagcggcag ggtcggaaca ggagagcgca cgagggagct 
     2281 tccaggggga aacgcctggt atctttatag tcctgtcggg tttcgccacc tctgacttga 
     2341 gcgtcgattt ttgtgatgct cgtcaggggg gcggagccta tggaaaaacg ccagcaacgc 
     2401 ggccttttta cggttcctgg ccttttgctg gccttttgct cacatgttct ttcctgcgtt 
     2461 atcccctgat tctgtggata accgtattac cgcctttgag tgagctgata ccgctcgccg 
     2521 cagccgaacg accgagcgca gcgagtcagt gagcgaggaa gcggaagagc gcccaatacg 
     2581 caaaccgcct ctccccgcgc gttggccgat tcattaatgc agctggcacg acaggtttcc 
     2641 cgactggaaa gcgggcagtg agcgcaacgc aattaatgtg agttagctca ctcattaggc 
     2701 accccaggc
//
