# Supplementary material for: A GreenGate-compatible vector set for efficient protein purification from E. coli
Source: bioRxiv preprint, doi:10.64898/2026.06.12.731827, version 1 (2026-06-15)
Supplement: Supplemental File 2_Vectors [file 731827_file03.zip › LopezBueno_Plasmid_gb-files/pGPD005_cMYC.gb]

LOCUS       pGPD005_cMYC.xdna    2727 bp      DNA     circular   21.05.2026
DEFINITION  
ACCESSION   
VERSION     
SOURCE      
  ORGANISM  
COMMENT     Serial Cloner Genbank Format
COMMENT     SerialCloner_Type=DNA
COMMENT     SerialCloner_Comments=[DEFINITION]: pGGD000. - [LOCUS]: pBLAD037\cMYC
COMMENT     SerialCloner_Ends=0,0,,0,
FEATURES             Location/Qualifiers
     primer_bind     complement(138..157)
                     /label=T7
                     /SerialCloner_Color=&h008B8B
                     /SerialCloner_Show=True
                     /SerialCloner_Protect=False
                     /SerialCloner_Arrow=True
     primer_bind     37..54
                     /label=SP6
                     /SerialCloner_Color=&h008B8B
                     /SerialCloner_Show=True
                     /SerialCloner_Protect=False
                     /SerialCloner_Arrow=True
     rep_origin      1762..2390
                     /label=ColE1 origin
                     /SerialCloner_Color=&h4682B4
                     /SerialCloner_Show=True
                     /SerialCloner_Protect=False
                     /SerialCloner_Arrow=True
     CDS             246..314
                     /label=LacZ alpha
                     /SerialCloner_Color=&h6495ED
                     /SerialCloner_Show=True
                     /SerialCloner_Protect=False
                     /SerialCloner_Arrow=True
     misc_binding    3..25
                     /label=LacO_LacOperator repressed by LacI
                     /SerialCloner_Color=&h6495ED
                     /SerialCloner_Show=True
                     /SerialCloner_Protect=False
                     /SerialCloner_Arrow=True
     Promoter        683..711
                     /label=Amp prom
                     /SerialCloner_Color=&h4682B4
                     /SerialCloner_Show=True
                     /SerialCloner_Protect=False
                     /SerialCloner_Arrow=True
     Promoter        2696..2725
                     /label=lac
                     /SerialCloner_Color=&h4682B4
                     /SerialCloner_Show=True
                     /SerialCloner_Protect=False
                     /SerialCloner_Arrow=True
     CDS             753..1613
                     /label=AmpR
                     /SerialCloner_Color=&h804000
                     /SerialCloner_Show=True
                     /SerialCloner_Protect=False
                     /SerialCloner_Arrow=True
     misc_feature    2660..2681
                     /label=CAP binding Site_activates transcription cAMP dependent
                     /SerialCloner_Color=&h808000
                     /SerialCloner_Show=True
                     /SerialCloner_Protect=False
                     /SerialCloner_Arrow=True
     misc_feature    66..76
                     /label=GG-Overhang D
                     /SerialCloner_Color=&hFF80FF
                     /SerialCloner_Show=True
                     /SerialCloner_Protect=False
                     /SerialCloner_Arrow=True
     misc_feature    complement(118..128)
                     /label=GG-Overhang E
                     /SerialCloner_Color=&hFF80FF
                     /SerialCloner_Show=True
                     /SerialCloner_Protect=False
                     /SerialCloner_Arrow=True
     misc_feature    66..71
                     /label=BsaI-Site
                     /SerialCloner_Color=&hFF8000
                     /SerialCloner_Show=True
                     /SerialCloner_Protect=False
                     /SerialCloner_Arrow=True
     misc_feature    complement(123..128)
                     /label=BsaI-Site
                     /SerialCloner_Color=&hFF8000
                     /SerialCloner_Show=True
                     /SerialCloner_Protect=False
                     /SerialCloner_Arrow=True
     CDS             82..111
                     /label=c-Myc tag
                     /SerialCloner_Color=&h008000
                     /SerialCloner_Show=True
                     /SerialCloner_Protect=False
                     /SerialCloner_Arrow=True
ORIGIN
        1 gtggaattgt gagcggataa caatttcaca cgagctattt aggtgacact atagaagtga 
       61 agcttggtct catcaggtgg tgaacaaaag ttgatttctg aagaagattt gaactgactg 
      121 ctgagaccga attctcgccc tatagtgagt cgtattacct ggccgtcgtt ttacaacgtc 
      181 gtgactggga aaaccctggc gttacccaac ttaatcgcct tgcagcacat ccccctttcg 
      241 ccagctggcg taatagcgaa gaggcccgca ccgatcgccc ttcccaacag ttgcgcagcc 
      301 tgaatggcga atggcgcctg atgcggtatt ttctccttac gcatctgtgc ggtatttcac 
      361 accgcatatg gtgcactctc agtacaatct gctctgatgc cgcatagtta agccagcccc 
      421 gacacccgcc aacacccgct gacgcgccct gacgggcttg tctgctcccg gcatccgctt 
      481 acagacaagc tgtgaccgtc tccgggagct gcatgtgtca gaggttttca ccgtcatcac 
      541 cgaaacgcgc gagacgaaag ggcctcgtga tacgcctatt tttataggtt aatgtcatga 
      601 taataatggt ttcttagacg tcaggtggca cttttcgggg aaatgtgcgc ggaaccccta 
      661 tttgtttatt tttctaaata cattcaaata tgtatccgct catgagacaa taaccctgat 
      721 aaatgcttca ataatattga aaaaggaaga gtatgagtat tcaacatttc cgtgtcgccc 
      781 ttattccctt ttttgcggca ttttgccttc ctgtttttgc tcacccagaa acgctggtga 
      841 aagtaaaaga tgctgaagat cagttgggtg cacgagtggg ttacatcgaa ctggatctca 
      901 acagcggtaa gatccttgag agttttcgcc ccgaagaacg ttttccaatg atgagcactt 
      961 ttaaagttct gctatgtggc gcggtattat cccgtattga cgccgggcaa gagcaactcg 
     1021 gtcgccgcat acactattct cagaatgact tggttgagta ctcaccagtc acagaaaagc 
     1081 atcttacgga tggcatgaca gtaagagaat tatgcagtgc tgccataacc atgagtgata 
     1141 acactgcggc caacttactt ctgacaacga tcggaggacc gaaggagcta accgcttttt 
     1201 tgcacaacat gggggatcat gtaactcgcc ttgatcgttg ggaaccggag ctgaatgaag 
     1261 ccataccaaa cgacgagcgt gacaccacga tgcctgtagc aatggcaaca acgttgcgca 
     1321 aactattaac tggcgaacta cttactctag cttcccggca acaattaata gactggatgg 
     1381 aggcggataa agttgcagga ccacttctgc gctcggccct tccggctggc tggtttattg 
     1441 ctgataaatc tggagccggt gagcgtggct ctcgaggtat cattgcagca ctggggccag 
     1501 atggtaagcc ctcccgtatc gtagttatct acacgacggg gagtcaggca actatggatg 
     1561 aacgaaatag acagatcgct gagataggtg cctcactgat taagcattgg taactgtcag 
     1621 accaagttta ctcatatata ctttagattg atttaaaact tcatttttaa tttaaaagga 
     1681 tctaggtgaa gatccttttt gataatctca tgaccaaaat cccttaacgt gagttttcgt 
     1741 tccactgagc gtcagacccc gtagaaaaga tcaaaggatc ttcttgagat cctttttttc 
     1801 tgcgcgtaat ctgctgcttg caaacaaaaa aaccaccgct accagcggtg gtttgtttgc 
     1861 cggatcaaga gctaccaact ctttttccga aggtaactgg cttcagcaga gcgcagatac 
     1921 caaatactgt tcttctagtg tagccgtagt taggccacca cttcaagaac tctgtagcac 
     1981 cgcctacata cctcgctctg ctaatcctgt taccagtggc tgctgccagt ggcgataagt 
     2041 cgtgtcttac cgggttggac tcaagacgat agttaccgga taaggcgcag cggtcgggct 
     2101 gaacgggggg ttcgtgcaca cagcccagct tggagcgaac gacctacacc gaactgagat 
     2161 acctacagcg tgagctatga gaaagcgcca cgcttcccga agggagaaag gcggacaggt 
     2221 atccggtaag cggcagggtc ggaacaggag agcgcacgag ggagcttcca gggggaaacg 
     2281 cctggtatct ttatagtcct gtcgggtttc gccacctctg acttgagcgt cgatttttgt 
     2341 gatgctcgtc aggggggcgg agcctatgga aaaacgccag caacgcggcc tttttacggt 
     2401 tcctggcctt ttgctggcct tttgctcaca tgttctttcc tgcgttatcc cctgattctg 
     2461 tggataaccg tattaccgcc tttgagtgag ctgataccgc tcgccgcagc cgaacgaccg 
     2521 agcgcagcga gtcagtgagc gaggaagcgg aagagcgccc aatacgcaaa ccgcctctcc 
     2581 ccgcgcgttg gccgattcat taatgcagct ggcacgacag gtttcccgac tggaaagcgg 
     2641 gcagtgagcg caacgcaatt aatgtgagtt agctcactca ttaggcaccc caggctttac 
     2701 actttatgct tccggctcgt atgttgt
//
