# Supplementary material for: A GreenGate-compatible vector set for efficient protein purification from E. coli
Source: bioRxiv preprint, doi:10.64898/2026.06.12.731827, version 1 (2026-06-15)
Supplement: Supplemental File 2_Vectors [file 731827_file03.zip › LopezBueno_Plasmid_gb-files/pGPD006_SPOT_noSTOP.gb]

LOCUS       pGPD006_SPOT-tag_noSTOP.xdna    2730 bp      DNA     circular   21.05.2026
DEFINITION  
ACCESSION   
VERSION     
SOURCE      
  ORGANISM  
COMMENT     Serial Cloner Genbank Format
COMMENT     SerialCloner_Type=DNA
COMMENT     SerialCloner_Comments=[DEFINITION]: pGGD000. - [LOCUS]: pBLAD023\Spot-TA
COMMENT     SerialCloner_Ends=0,0,,0,
FEATURES             Location/Qualifiers
     misc_feature    85..120
                     /label=Spot-Tag
                     /SerialCloner_Color=&hDC143C
                     /SerialCloner_Show=True
                     /SerialCloner_Protect=True
                     /SerialCloner_Arrow=True
                     /SerialCloner_Desc=vntifkey="21" - label=Spot-Tag -  \ 
                     /SerialCloner_Desc=2260..2295 \ 
     primer_bind     complement(141..160)
                     /label=T7
                     /SerialCloner_Color=&h008B8B
                     /SerialCloner_Show=True
                     /SerialCloner_Protect=False
                     /SerialCloner_Arrow=True
     primer_bind     37..54
                     /label=SP6
                     /SerialCloner_Color=&h008B8B
                     /SerialCloner_Show=True
                     /SerialCloner_Protect=False
                     /SerialCloner_Arrow=True
     rep_origin      1765..2393
                     /label=ColE1 origin
                     /SerialCloner_Color=&h4682B4
                     /SerialCloner_Show=True
                     /SerialCloner_Protect=False
                     /SerialCloner_Arrow=True
     CDS             249..317
                     /label=LacZ alpha
                     /SerialCloner_Color=&h6495ED
                     /SerialCloner_Show=True
                     /SerialCloner_Protect=False
                     /SerialCloner_Arrow=True
     misc_binding    3..25
                     /label=LacO_LacOperator repressed by LacI
                     /SerialCloner_Color=&h6495ED
                     /SerialCloner_Show=True
                     /SerialCloner_Protect=False
                     /SerialCloner_Arrow=True
     Promoter        686..714
                     /label=Amp prom
                     /SerialCloner_Color=&h4682B4
                     /SerialCloner_Show=True
                     /SerialCloner_Protect=False
                     /SerialCloner_Arrow=True
     Promoter        2699..2728
                     /label=lac
                     /SerialCloner_Color=&h4682B4
                     /SerialCloner_Show=True
                     /SerialCloner_Protect=False
                     /SerialCloner_Arrow=True
     CDS             756..1616
                     /label=AmpR
                     /SerialCloner_Color=&h804000
                     /SerialCloner_Show=True
                     /SerialCloner_Protect=False
                     /SerialCloner_Arrow=True
     misc_feature    2663..2684
                     /label=CAP binding Site_activates transcription cAMP dependent
                     /SerialCloner_Color=&h808000
                     /SerialCloner_Show=True
                     /SerialCloner_Protect=False
                     /SerialCloner_Arrow=True
     misc_feature    66..76
                     /label=GG-Overhang D
                     /SerialCloner_Color=&hFF80FF
                     /SerialCloner_Show=True
                     /SerialCloner_Protect=False
                     /SerialCloner_Arrow=True
     misc_feature    complement(121..131)
                     /label=GG-Overhang E
                     /SerialCloner_Color=&hFF80FF
                     /SerialCloner_Show=True
                     /SerialCloner_Protect=False
                     /SerialCloner_Arrow=True
     misc_feature    66..71
                     /label=BsaI-Site
                     /SerialCloner_Color=&hFF8000
                     /SerialCloner_Show=True
                     /SerialCloner_Protect=False
                     /SerialCloner_Arrow=True
     misc_feature    complement(126..131)
                     /label=BsaI-Site
                     /SerialCloner_Color=&hFF8000
                     /SerialCloner_Show=True
                     /SerialCloner_Protect=False
                     /SerialCloner_Arrow=True
     CDS             85..120
                     /label=SPOT tag
                     /SerialCloner_Color=&h008000
                     /SerialCloner_Show=True
                     /SerialCloner_Protect=False
                     /SerialCloner_Arrow=True
ORIGIN
        1 gtggaattgt gagcggataa caatttcaca cgagctattt aggtgacact atagaagtga 
       61 agcttggtct catcaggtgg cagcccagac cgcgtgcgcg ccgtgagcca ttggagcagc 
      121 ctgctgagac cgaattctcg ccctatagtg agtcgtatta cctggccgtc gttttacaac 
      181 gtcgtgactg ggaaaaccct ggcgttaccc aacttaatcg ccttgcagca catccccctt 
      241 tcgccagctg gcgtaatagc gaagaggccc gcaccgatcg cccttcccaa cagttgcgca 
      301 gcctgaatgg cgaatggcgc ctgatgcggt attttctcct tacgcatctg tgcggtattt 
      361 cacaccgcat atggtgcact ctcagtacaa tctgctctga tgccgcatag ttaagccagc 
      421 cccgacaccc gccaacaccc gctgacgcgc cctgacgggc ttgtctgctc ccggcatccg 
      481 cttacagaca agctgtgacc gtctccggga gctgcatgtg tcagaggttt tcaccgtcat 
      541 caccgaaacg cgcgagacga aagggcctcg tgatacgcct atttttatag gttaatgtca 
      601 tgataataat ggtttcttag acgtcaggtg gcacttttcg gggaaatgtg cgcggaaccc 
      661 ctatttgttt atttttctaa atacattcaa atatgtatcc gctcatgaga caataaccct 
      721 gataaatgct tcaataatat tgaaaaagga agagtatgag tattcaacat ttccgtgtcg 
      781 cccttattcc cttttttgcg gcattttgcc ttcctgtttt tgctcaccca gaaacgctgg 
      841 tgaaagtaaa agatgctgaa gatcagttgg gtgcacgagt gggttacatc gaactggatc 
      901 tcaacagcgg taagatcctt gagagttttc gccccgaaga acgttttcca atgatgagca 
      961 cttttaaagt tctgctatgt ggcgcggtat tatcccgtat tgacgccggg caagagcaac 
     1021 tcggtcgccg catacactat tctcagaatg acttggttga gtactcacca gtcacagaaa 
     1081 agcatcttac ggatggcatg acagtaagag aattatgcag tgctgccata accatgagtg 
     1141 ataacactgc ggccaactta cttctgacaa cgatcggagg accgaaggag ctaaccgctt 
     1201 ttttgcacaa catgggggat catgtaactc gccttgatcg ttgggaaccg gagctgaatg 
     1261 aagccatacc aaacgacgag cgtgacacca cgatgcctgt agcaatggca acaacgttgc 
     1321 gcaaactatt aactggcgaa ctacttactc tagcttcccg gcaacaatta atagactgga 
     1381 tggaggcgga taaagttgca ggaccacttc tgcgctcggc ccttccggct ggctggttta 
     1441 ttgctgataa atctggagcc ggtgagcgtg gctctcgagg tatcattgca gcactggggc 
     1501 cagatggtaa gccctcccgt atcgtagtta tctacacgac ggggagtcag gcaactatgg 
     1561 atgaacgaaa tagacagatc gctgagatag gtgcctcact gattaagcat tggtaactgt 
     1621 cagaccaagt ttactcatat atactttaga ttgatttaaa acttcatttt taatttaaaa 
     1681 ggatctaggt gaagatcctt tttgataatc tcatgaccaa aatcccttaa cgtgagtttt 
     1741 cgttccactg agcgtcagac cccgtagaaa agatcaaagg atcttcttga gatccttttt 
     1801 ttctgcgcgt aatctgctgc ttgcaaacaa aaaaaccacc gctaccagcg gtggtttgtt 
     1861 tgccggatca agagctacca actctttttc cgaaggtaac tggcttcagc agagcgcaga 
     1921 taccaaatac tgttcttcta gtgtagccgt agttaggcca ccacttcaag aactctgtag 
     1981 caccgcctac atacctcgct ctgctaatcc tgttaccagt ggctgctgcc agtggcgata 
     2041 agtcgtgtct taccgggttg gactcaagac gatagttacc ggataaggcg cagcggtcgg 
     2101 gctgaacggg gggttcgtgc acacagccca gcttggagcg aacgacctac accgaactga 
     2161 gatacctaca gcgtgagcta tgagaaagcg ccacgcttcc cgaagggaga aaggcggaca 
     2221 ggtatccggt aagcggcagg gtcggaacag gagagcgcac gagggagctt ccagggggaa 
     2281 acgcctggta tctttatagt cctgtcgggt ttcgccacct ctgacttgag cgtcgatttt 
     2341 tgtgatgctc gtcagggggg cggagcctat ggaaaaacgc cagcaacgcg gcctttttac 
     2401 ggttcctggc cttttgctgg ccttttgctc acatgttctt tcctgcgtta tcccctgatt 
     2461 ctgtggataa ccgtattacc gcctttgagt gagctgatac cgctcgccgc agccgaacga 
     2521 ccgagcgcag cgagtcagtg agcgaggaag cggaagagcg cccaatacgc aaaccgcctc 
     2581 tccccgcgcg ttggccgatt cattaatgca gctggcacga caggtttccc gactggaaag 
     2641 cgggcagtga gcgcaacgca attaatgtga gttagctcac tcattaggca ccccaggctt 
     2701 tacactttat gcttccggct cgtatgttgt 
//
