# Supplementary material for: A GreenGate-compatible vector set for efficient protein purification from E. coli
Source: bioRxiv preprint, doi:10.64898/2026.06.12.731827, version 1 (2026-06-15)
Supplement: Supplemental File 2_Vectors [file 731827_file03.zip › LopezBueno_Plasmid_gb-files/pGPD007_GS-tag (cMYC-SBP-TEV_ProteinG).gb]

LOCUS       pGPD007_GS-tag_cMYC-SBP-TEV_.xdna    3264 bp      DNA     circular   21.05.2026
DEFINITION  
ACCESSION   
VERSION     
SOURCE      
  ORGANISM  
COMMENT     Serial Cloner Genbank Format
COMMENT     SerialCloner_Type=DNA
COMMENT     SerialCloner_Comments=[DEFINITION]: pGGD000. - [LOCUS]: pBLAD033\GS\Tag
COMMENT     SerialCloner_Ends=0,0,,0,
FEATURES             Location/Qualifiers
     primer_bind     complement(675..694)
                     /label=T7
                     /SerialCloner_Color=&h008B8B
                     /SerialCloner_Show=True
                     /SerialCloner_Protect=False
                     /SerialCloner_Arrow=True
     primer_bind     37..54
                     /label=SP6
                     /SerialCloner_Color=&h008B8B
                     /SerialCloner_Show=True
                     /SerialCloner_Protect=False
                     /SerialCloner_Arrow=True
     rep_origin      2299..2927
                     /label=ColE1 origin
                     /SerialCloner_Color=&h4682B4
                     /SerialCloner_Show=True
                     /SerialCloner_Protect=False
                     /SerialCloner_Arrow=True
     CDS             783..851
                     /label=LacZ alpha
                     /SerialCloner_Color=&h6495ED
                     /SerialCloner_Show=True
                     /SerialCloner_Protect=False
                     /SerialCloner_Arrow=True
     misc_binding    3..25
                     /label=LacO_LacOperator repressed by LacI
                     /SerialCloner_Color=&h6495ED
                     /SerialCloner_Show=True
                     /SerialCloner_Protect=False
                     /SerialCloner_Arrow=True
     Promoter        1220..1248
                     /label=Amp prom
                     /SerialCloner_Color=&h4682B4
                     /SerialCloner_Show=True
                     /SerialCloner_Protect=False
                     /SerialCloner_Arrow=True
     Promoter        3233..3262
                     /label=lac
                     /SerialCloner_Color=&h4682B4
                     /SerialCloner_Show=True
                     /SerialCloner_Protect=False
                     /SerialCloner_Arrow=True
     CDS             1290..2150
                     /label=AmpR
                     /SerialCloner_Color=&h804000
                     /SerialCloner_Show=True
                     /SerialCloner_Protect=False
                     /SerialCloner_Arrow=True
     misc_feature    3197..3218
                     /label=CAP binding Site_activates transcription cAMP dependent
                     /SerialCloner_Color=&h808000
                     /SerialCloner_Show=True
                     /SerialCloner_Protect=False
                     /SerialCloner_Arrow=True
     misc_feature    66..76
                     /label=GG-Overhang D
                     /SerialCloner_Color=&hFF80FF
                     /SerialCloner_Show=True
                     /SerialCloner_Protect=False
                     /SerialCloner_Arrow=True
     misc_feature    complement(655..665)
                     /label=GG-Overhang E
                     /SerialCloner_Color=&hFF80FF
                     /SerialCloner_Show=True
                     /SerialCloner_Protect=False
                     /SerialCloner_Arrow=True
     misc_feature    66..71
                     /label=BsaI-Site
                     /SerialCloner_Color=&hFF8000
                     /SerialCloner_Show=True
                     /SerialCloner_Protect=False
                     /SerialCloner_Arrow=True
     misc_feature    complement(660..665)
                     /label=BsaI-Site
                     /SerialCloner_Color=&hFF8000
                     /SerialCloner_Show=True
                     /SerialCloner_Protect=False
                     /SerialCloner_Arrow=True
     CDS             79..108
                     /label=c-Myc tag
                     /SerialCloner_Color=&h008000
                     /SerialCloner_Show=True
                     /SerialCloner_Protect=False
                     /SerialCloner_Arrow=True
     CDS             112..222
                     /label=SBP tag
                     /SerialCloner_Color=&h008000
                     /SerialCloner_Show=True
                     /SerialCloner_Protect=False
                     /SerialCloner_Arrow=True
     CDS             229..249
                     /label=TEV site
                     /SerialCloner_Color=&h008080
                     /SerialCloner_Show=True
                     /SerialCloner_Protect=False
                     /SerialCloner_Arrow=True
     CDS             256..276
                     /label=TEV site
                     /SerialCloner_Color=&h008080
                     /SerialCloner_Show=True
                     /SerialCloner_Protect=False
                     /SerialCloner_Arrow=True
     CDS             334..648
                     /label=ProteinG
                     /SerialCloner_Color=&h008000
                     /SerialCloner_Show=True
                     /SerialCloner_Protect=False
                     /SerialCloner_Arrow=True
ORIGIN
        1 gtggaattgt gagcggataa caatttcaca cgagctattt aggtgacact atagaagtga 
       61 agcttggtct catcaggtga gcagaagctt atctccgagg aggatctcat ggacgagaag 
      121 accaccgggt ggcggggcgg ccacgttgtg gagggcctcg ctggcgagct ggagcagctc 
      181 agggcccgct tggagcacca tccccagggg caacgcgagc ctatcgatga aaatctgtac 
      241 ttccagggga tcgatgagaa cctgtacttt caggggggta gtnnnnnnnn nnnnnnnnnn 
      301 nnnnnnnnnn nnnnnnnnnn nnnnnnnnnn nnnnnnnnnn nnnnnnnnnn nnnnnnnnnn 
      361 nnnnnnnnnn nnnnnnnnnn nnnnnnnnnn nnnnnnnnnn nnnnnnnnnn nnnnnnnnnn 
      421 nnnnnnnnnn nnnnnnnnnn nnnnnnnnnn nnnnnnnnnn nngttaacnn nnnnnnnnnn 
      481 nnnnnnnnnn nnnnnnnnnn nnnnnnnnnn nnnnnnnnnn nnnnnnnnnn nnnnnnnnnn 
      541 nnnnnnnnnn nnnnnnnnnn nnnnnnnnnn nnnnnnnnnn nnnnnnnnnn nnnnnnnnnn 
      601 nnnnnnnnnn nnnnnnnnnn nnnnnnnnnn nnnnnnnnnn nnnnnnnnta ggaactgctg 
      661 agaccgaatt ctcgccctat agtgagtcgt attacctggc cgtcgtttta caacgtcgtg 
      721 actgggaaaa ccctggcgtt acccaactta atcgccttgc agcacatccc cctttcgcca 
      781 gctggcgtaa tagcgaagag gcccgcaccg atcgcccttc ccaacagttg cgcagcctga 
      841 atggcgaatg gcgcctgatg cggtattttc tccttacgca tctgtgcggt atttcacacc 
      901 gcatatggtg cactctcagt acaatctgct ctgatgccgc atagttaagc cagccccgac 
      961 acccgccaac acccgctgac gcgccctgac gggcttgtct gctcccggca tccgcttaca 
     1021 gacaagctgt gaccgtctcc gggagctgca tgtgtcagag gttttcaccg tcatcaccga 
     1081 aacgcgcgag acgaaagggc ctcgtgatac gcctattttt ataggttaat gtcatgataa 
     1141 taatggtttc ttagacgtca ggtggcactt ttcggggaaa tgtgcgcgga acccctattt 
     1201 gtttattttt ctaaatacat tcaaatatgt atccgctcat gagacaataa ccctgataaa 
     1261 tgcttcaata atattgaaaa aggaagagta tgagtattca acatttccgt gtcgccctta 
     1321 ttcccttttt tgcggcattt tgccttcctg tttttgctca cccagaaacg ctggtgaaag 
     1381 taaaagatgc tgaagatcag ttgggtgcac gagtgggtta catcgaactg gatctcaaca 
     1441 gcggtaagat ccttgagagt tttcgccccg aagaacgttt tccaatgatg agcactttta 
     1501 aagttctgct atgtggcgcg gtattatccc gtattgacgc cgggcaagag caactcggtc 
     1561 gccgcataca ctattctcag aatgacttgg ttgagtactc accagtcaca gaaaagcatc 
     1621 ttacggatgg catgacagta agagaattat gcagtgctgc cataaccatg agtgataaca 
     1681 ctgcggccaa cttacttctg acaacgatcg gaggaccgaa ggagctaacc gcttttttgc 
     1741 acaacatggg ggatcatgta actcgccttg atcgttggga accggagctg aatgaagcca 
     1801 taccaaacga cgagcgtgac accacgatgc ctgtagcaat ggcaacaacg ttgcgcaaac 
     1861 tattaactgg cgaactactt actctagctt cccggcaaca attaatagac tggatggagg 
     1921 cggataaagt tgcaggacca cttctgcgct cggcccttcc ggctggctgg tttattgctg 
     1981 ataaatctgg agccggtgag cgtggctctc gaggtatcat tgcagcactg gggccagatg 
     2041 gtaagccctc ccgtatcgta gttatctaca cgacggggag tcaggcaact atggatgaac 
     2101 gaaatagaca gatcgctgag ataggtgcct cactgattaa gcattggtaa ctgtcagacc 
     2161 aagtttactc atatatactt tagattgatt taaaacttca tttttaattt aaaaggatct 
     2221 aggtgaagat cctttttgat aatctcatga ccaaaatccc ttaacgtgag ttttcgttcc 
     2281 actgagcgtc agaccccgta gaaaagatca aaggatcttc ttgagatcct ttttttctgc 
     2341 gcgtaatctg ctgcttgcaa acaaaaaaac caccgctacc agcggtggtt tgtttgccgg 
     2401 atcaagagct accaactctt tttccgaagg taactggctt cagcagagcg cagataccaa 
     2461 atactgttct tctagtgtag ccgtagttag gccaccactt caagaactct gtagcaccgc 
     2521 ctacatacct cgctctgcta atcctgttac cagtggctgc tgccagtggc gataagtcgt 
     2581 gtcttaccgg gttggactca agacgatagt taccggataa ggcgcagcgg tcgggctgaa 
     2641 cggggggttc gtgcacacag cccagcttgg agcgaacgac ctacaccgaa ctgagatacc 
     2701 tacagcgtga gctatgagaa agcgccacgc ttcccgaagg gagaaaggcg gacaggtatc 
     2761 cggtaagcgg cagggtcgga acaggagagc gcacgaggga gcttccaggg ggaaacgcct 
     2821 ggtatcttta tagtcctgtc gggtttcgcc acctctgact tgagcgtcga tttttgtgat 
     2881 gctcgtcagg ggggcggagc ctatggaaaa acgccagcaa cgcggccttt ttacggttcc 
     2941 tggccttttg ctggcctttt gctcacatgt tctttcctgc gttatcccct gattctgtgg 
     3001 ataaccgtat taccgccttt gagtgagctg ataccgctcg ccgcagccga acgaccgagc 
     3061 gcagcgagtc agtgagcgag gaagcggaag agcgcccaat acgcaaaccg cctctccccg 
     3121 cgcgttggcc gattcattaa tgcagctggc acgacaggtt tcccgactgg aaagcgggca 
     3181 gtgagcgcaa cgcaattaat gtgagttagc tcactcatta ggcaccccag gctttacact 
     3241 ttatgcttcc ggctcgtatg ttgt
//
