# Supplementary material for: A GreenGate-compatible vector set for efficient protein purification from E. coli
Source: bioRxiv preprint, doi:10.64898/2026.06.12.731827, version 1 (2026-06-15)
Supplement: Supplemental File 2_Vectors [file 731827_file03.zip › LopezBueno_Plasmid_gb-files/pGPD008_meGFP.gb]

LOCUS       pGPD008_meGFP.xdna    3420 bp      DNA     circular   21.05.2026
DEFINITION  
ACCESSION   
VERSION     
SOURCE      
  ORGANISM  
COMMENT     Serial Cloner Genbank Format
COMMENT     SerialCloner_Type=Degen. DNA
COMMENT     SerialCloner_Comments=Ligation of : pGGD000.xdna [2678  nt] : (#BsaI[1177] / #BsaI
            [98]) to PCR(pPDR015_meGFP_N-Tag for GG in pGGB_noSTOP_GAGAG
            S-Linker.txt.xdna) [734  nt] : (#BsaI[5] / #BsaI[755])
COMMENT     SerialCloner_Ends=0,0,,0,
FEATURES             Location/Qualifiers
     misc_feature    105..122
                     /label=SGAGAG-Linker
                     /SerialCloner_Color=&h800080
                     /SerialCloner_Show=True
                     /SerialCloner_Protect=False
                     /SerialCloner_Arrow=True
     misc_feature    123..839
                     /label=meGFP
                     /SerialCloner_Color=&h1BF00F
                     /SerialCloner_Show=True
                     /SerialCloner_Protect=False
                     /SerialCloner_Arrow=True
     primer_bind     complement(863..882)
                     /label=T7
                     /SerialCloner_Color=&h008B8B
                     /SerialCloner_Show=True
                     /SerialCloner_Protect=False
                     /SerialCloner_Arrow=True
     primer_bind     69..86
                     /label=SP6
                     /SerialCloner_Color=&h008B8B
                     /SerialCloner_Show=True
                     /SerialCloner_Protect=False
                     /SerialCloner_Arrow=True
     rep_origin      2487..3115
                     /label=ColE1 origin
                     /SerialCloner_Color=&h4682B4
                     /SerialCloner_Show=True
                     /SerialCloner_Protect=False
                     /SerialCloner_Arrow=True
     CDS             971..1039
                     /label=LacZ alpha
                     /SerialCloner_Color=&h6495ED
                     /SerialCloner_Show=True
                     /SerialCloner_Protect=False
                     /SerialCloner_Arrow=True
     misc_binding    35..57
                     /label=LacO_LacOperator repressed by LacI
                     /SerialCloner_Color=&h6495ED
                     /SerialCloner_Show=True
                     /SerialCloner_Protect=False
                     /SerialCloner_Arrow=True
     Promoter        1408..1436
                     /label=Amp prom
                     /SerialCloner_Color=&h4682B4
                     /SerialCloner_Show=True
                     /SerialCloner_Protect=False
                     /SerialCloner_Arrow=True
     Promoter        1..30
                     /label=lac
                     /SerialCloner_Color=&h4682B4
                     /SerialCloner_Show=True
                     /SerialCloner_Protect=False
                     /SerialCloner_Arrow=True
     CDS             1478..2338
                     /label=AmpR
                     /SerialCloner_Color=&h804000
                     /SerialCloner_Show=True
                     /SerialCloner_Protect=False
                     /SerialCloner_Arrow=True
     misc_feature    3385..3406
                     /label=CAP binding Site_activates transcription cAMP dependent
                     /SerialCloner_Color=&h808000
                     /SerialCloner_Show=True
                     /SerialCloner_Protect=False
                     /SerialCloner_Arrow=True
     misc_feature    98..108
                     /label=GG-Overhang D
                     /SerialCloner_Color=&hFF80FF
                     /SerialCloner_Show=True
                     /SerialCloner_Protect=False
                     /SerialCloner_Arrow=True
     misc_feature    complement(843..853)
                     /label=GG-Overhang E
                     /SerialCloner_Color=&hFF80FF
                     /SerialCloner_Show=True
                     /SerialCloner_Protect=False
                     /SerialCloner_Arrow=True
     misc_feature    98..103
                     /label=BsaI-Site
                     /SerialCloner_Color=&hFF8000
                     /SerialCloner_Show=True
                     /SerialCloner_Protect=False
                     /SerialCloner_Arrow=True
     misc_feature    complement(848..853)
                     /label=BsaI-Site
                     /SerialCloner_Color=&hFF8000
                     /SerialCloner_Show=True
                     /SerialCloner_Protect=False
                     /SerialCloner_Arrow=True
ORIGIN
        1 tttacacttt atgcttccgg ctcgtatgtt gtgtggaatt gtgagcggat aacaatttca 
       61 cacgAGCTAT TTAGGTGACA CTATAGAAgt gaagcttGGT CTCatcagGG GCAGGAGCGg 
      121 gcATGGTGAG CAAGGGCGAG GAGCTGTTCA CCGGGGTGGT GCCCATCCTG GTCGAGCTGG 
      181 ACGGCGACGT AAACGGCCAC AAGTTCAGCG TGTCCGGCGA GGGCGAGGGC GATGCCACCT 
      241 ACGGCAAGCT GACCCTGAAG TTCATCTGCA CCACCGGCAA GCTGCCCGTG CCCTGGCCCA 
      301 CCCTCGTGAC CACCCTGACC TACGGCGTGC AGTGCTTCAG CCGCTACCCC GACCACATGA 
      361 AGCAGCACGA CTTCTTCAAG TCCGCCATGC CCGAAGGCTA CGTCCAGGAG CGCACCATCT 
      421 TCTTCAAGGA CGACGGCAAC TACAAGACCC GCGCCGAGGT GAAGTTCGAG GGCGACACCC 
      481 TGGTGAACCG CATCGAGCTG AAGGGCATCG ACTTCAAGGA GGACGGCAAC ATCCTGGGGC 
      541 ACAAGCTGGA GTACAACTAC AACAGCCACA ACGTCTATAT CATGGCCGAC AAGCAGAAGA 
      601 ACGGCATCAA GGTGAACTTC AAGATCCGCC ACAACATCGA GGACGGCAGC GTGCAGCTCG 
      661 CCGACCACTA CCAGCAGAAC ACCCCCATCG GCGACGGCCC CGTGCTGCTG CCCGACAACC 
      721 ACTACCTGAg cacCCAGTCC aagCTGAGCA AAGACCCCAA CGAGAAGCGC GATCACATGG 
      781 TCCTGCTGGA GTTCGTGACC GCCGCCGGGA TCACTCTCGg catggacgag ctgtacaagt 
      841 aactgctGAG ACCgaattcT CGCCCTATAG TGAGTCGTAT TACctggccg tcgttttaca 
      901 acgtcgtgac tgggaaaacc ctggcgttac ccaacttaat cgccttgcag cacatccccc 
      961 tttcgccagc tggcgtaata gcgaagaggc ccgcaccgat cgcccttccc aacagttgcg 
     1021 cagcctgaat ggcgaatggc gcctgatgcg gtattttctc cttacgcatc tgtgcggtat 
     1081 ttcacaccgc atatggtgca ctctcagtac aatctgctct gatgccgcat agttaagcca 
     1141 gccccgacac ccgccaacac ccgctgacgc gccctgacgg gcttgtctgc tcccggcatc 
     1201 cgcttacaga caagctgtga ccgtctccgg gagctgcatg tgtcagaggt tttcaccgtc 
     1261 atcaccgaaa cgcgcgagac gaaagggcct cgtgatacgc ctatttttat aggttaatgt 
     1321 catgataata atggtttctt agacgtcagg tggcactttt cggggaaatg tgcgcggaac 
     1381 ccctatttgt ttatttttct aaatacattc aaatatgtat ccgctcatga gacaataacc 
     1441 ctgataaatg cttcaataat attgaaaaag gaagagtatg agtattcaac atttccgtgt 
     1501 cgcccttatt cccttttttg cggcattttg ccttcctgtt tttgctcacc cagaaacgct 
     1561 ggtgaaagta aaagatgctg aagatcagtt gggtgcacga gtgggttaca tcgaactgga 
     1621 tctcaacagc ggtaagatcc ttgagagttt tcgccccgaa gaacgttttc caatgatgag 
     1681 cacttttaaa gttctgctat gtggcgcggt attatcccgt attgacgccg ggcaagagca 
     1741 actcggtcgc cgcatacact attctcagaa tgacttggtt gagtactcac cagtcacaga 
     1801 aaagcatctt acggatggca tgacagtaag agaattatgc agtgctgcca taaccatgag 
     1861 tgataacact gcggccaact tacttctgac aacgatcgga ggaccgaagg agctaaccgc 
     1921 ttttttgcac aacatggggg atcatgtaac tcgccttgat cgttgggaac cggagctgaa 
     1981 tgaagccata ccaaacgacg agcgtgacac cacgatgcct gtagcaatgg caacaacgtt 
     2041 gcgcaaacta ttaactggcg aactacttac tctagcttcc cggcaacaat taatagactg 
     2101 gatggaggcg gataaagttg caggaccact tctgcgctcg gcccttccgg ctggctggtt 
     2161 tattgctgat aaatctggag ccggtgagcg tggCtctcgA ggtatcattg cagcactggg 
     2221 gccagatggt aagccctccc gtatcgtagt tatctacacg acggggagtc aggcaactat 
     2281 ggatgaacga aatagacaga tcgctgagat aggtgcctca ctgattaagc attggtaact 
     2341 gtcagaccaa gtttactcat atatacttta gattgattta aaacttcatt tttaatttaa 
     2401 aaggatctag gtgaagatcc tttttgataa tctcatgacc aaaatccctt aacgtgagtt 
     2461 ttcgttccac tgagcgtcag accccgtaga aaagatcaaa ggatcttctt gagatccttt 
     2521 ttttctgcgc gtaatctgct gcttgcaaac aaaaaaacca ccgctaccag cggtggtttg 
     2581 tttgccggat caagagctac caactctttt tccgaaggta actggcttca gcagagcgca 
     2641 gataccaaat actgttcttc tagtgtagcc gtagttaggc caccacttca agaactctgt 
     2701 agcaccgcct acatacctcg ctctgctaat cctgttacca gtggctgctg ccagtggcga 
     2761 taagtcgtgt cttaccgggt tggactcaag acgatagtta ccggataagg cgcagcggtc 
     2821 gggctgaacg gggggttcgt gcacacagcc cagcttggag cgaacgacct acaccgaact 
     2881 gagataccta cagcgtgagc tatgagaaag cgccacgctt cccgaaggga gaaaggcgga 
     2941 caggtatccg gtaagcggca gggtcggaac aggagagcgc acgagggagc ttccaggggg 
     3001 aaacgcctgg tatctttata gtcctgtcgg gtttcgccac ctctgacttg agcgtcgatt 
     3061 tttgtgatgc tcgtcagggg ggcggagcct atggaaaaac gccagcaacg cggccttttt 
     3121 acggttcctg gccttttgct ggccttttgc tcacatgttc tttcctgcgt tatcccctga 
     3181 ttctgtggat aaccgtatta ccgcctttga gtgagctgat accgctcgcc gcagccgaac 
     3241 gaccgagcgc agcgagtcag tgagcgagga agcggaagag cgcccaatac gcaaaccgcc 
     3301 tctccccgcg cgttggccga ttcattaatg cagctggcac gacaggtttc ccgactggaa 
     3361 agcgggcagt gagcgcaacg caattaatgt gagttagctc actcattagg caccccaggc 
     3421 
//
