# Supplementary material for: A GreenGate-compatible vector set for efficient protein purification from E. coli
Source: bioRxiv preprint, doi:10.64898/2026.06.12.731827, version 1 (2026-06-15)
Supplement: Supplemental File 2_Vectors [file 731827_file03.zip › LopezBueno_Plasmid_gb-files/pGPD009_mScarlet.gb]

LOCUS       pGPD009_mScarlet.xdna    3399 bp      DNA     circular   21.05.2026
DEFINITION  
ACCESSION   
VERSION     
SOURCE      
  ORGANISM  
COMMENT     Serial Cloner Genbank Format
COMMENT     SerialCloner_Type=DNA
COMMENT     SerialCloner_Comments=Ligation of : pGGD000.xdna [2678  nt] : (#BsaI[1177] / #BsaI
            [98]) to PCR(pCytERM_mScarlet_N1 (Addgene 85066).txt.xdna) [
            713  nt] : (#BsaI[5] / #BsaI[734])
COMMENT     SerialCloner_Ends=0,0,,0,
FEATURES             Location/Qualifiers
     misc_feature    105..122
                     /label=SGAGAG-Linker
                     /SerialCloner_Color=&h800080
                     /SerialCloner_Show=True
                     /SerialCloner_Protect=False
                     /SerialCloner_Arrow=True
     misc_feature    123..818
                     /label=mScarlet
                     /SerialCloner_Color=&hFF0000
                     /SerialCloner_Show=True
                     /SerialCloner_Protect=False
                     /SerialCloner_Arrow=True
     primer_bind     complement(842..861)
                     /label=T7
                     /SerialCloner_Color=&h008B8B
                     /SerialCloner_Show=True
                     /SerialCloner_Protect=False
                     /SerialCloner_Arrow=True
     primer_bind     69..86
                     /label=SP6
                     /SerialCloner_Color=&h008B8B
                     /SerialCloner_Show=True
                     /SerialCloner_Protect=False
                     /SerialCloner_Arrow=True
     rep_origin      2466..3094
                     /label=ColE1 origin
                     /SerialCloner_Color=&h4682B4
                     /SerialCloner_Show=True
                     /SerialCloner_Protect=False
                     /SerialCloner_Arrow=True
     CDS             950..1018
                     /label=LacZ alpha
                     /SerialCloner_Color=&h6495ED
                     /SerialCloner_Show=True
                     /SerialCloner_Protect=False
                     /SerialCloner_Arrow=True
     misc_binding    35..57
                     /label=LacO_LacOperator repressed by LacI
                     /SerialCloner_Color=&h6495ED
                     /SerialCloner_Show=True
                     /SerialCloner_Protect=False
                     /SerialCloner_Arrow=True
     Promoter        1387..1415
                     /label=Amp prom
                     /SerialCloner_Color=&h4682B4
                     /SerialCloner_Show=True
                     /SerialCloner_Protect=False
                     /SerialCloner_Arrow=True
     Promoter        1..30
                     /label=lac
                     /SerialCloner_Color=&h4682B4
                     /SerialCloner_Show=True
                     /SerialCloner_Protect=False
                     /SerialCloner_Arrow=True
     CDS             1457..2317
                     /label=AmpR
                     /SerialCloner_Color=&h804000
                     /SerialCloner_Show=True
                     /SerialCloner_Protect=False
                     /SerialCloner_Arrow=True
     misc_feature    3364..3385
                     /label=CAP binding Site_activates transcription cAMP dependent
                     /SerialCloner_Color=&h808000
                     /SerialCloner_Show=True
                     /SerialCloner_Protect=False
                     /SerialCloner_Arrow=True
     misc_feature    98..108
                     /label=GG-Overhang D
                     /SerialCloner_Color=&hFF80FF
                     /SerialCloner_Show=True
                     /SerialCloner_Protect=False
                     /SerialCloner_Arrow=True
     misc_feature    complement(822..832)
                     /label=GG-Overhang E
                     /SerialCloner_Color=&hFF80FF
                     /SerialCloner_Show=True
                     /SerialCloner_Protect=False
                     /SerialCloner_Arrow=True
     misc_feature    98..103
                     /label=BsaI-Site
                     /SerialCloner_Color=&hFF8000
                     /SerialCloner_Show=True
                     /SerialCloner_Protect=False
                     /SerialCloner_Arrow=True
     misc_feature    complement(827..832)
                     /label=BsaI-Site
                     /SerialCloner_Color=&hFF8000
                     /SerialCloner_Show=True
                     /SerialCloner_Protect=False
                     /SerialCloner_Arrow=True
ORIGIN
        1 tttacacttt atgcttccgg ctcgtatgtt gtgtggaatt gtgagcggat aacaatttca 
       61 cacgAGCTAT TTAGGTGACA CTATAGAAgt gaagcttGGT CTCaTCAGGG GCAGGAGCGG 
      121 GCATGGTGAG CAAGGGCGAG GCAGTGATCA AGGAGTTCAT GCGGTTCAAG GTGCACATGG 
      181 AGGGCTCCAT GAACGGCCAC GAGTTCGAGA TCGAGGGCGA GGGCGAGGGC CGCCCCTACG 
      241 AGGGCACCCA GACCGCCAAG CTGAAGGTGA CCAAGGGTGG CCCCCTGCCC TTCTCCTGGG 
      301 ACATCCTGTC CCCTCAGTTC ATGTACGGCT CCAGGGCCTT CACCAAGCAC CCCGCCGACA 
      361 TCCCCGACTA CTATAAGCAG TCCTTCCCCG AGGGCTTCAA GTGGGAGCGC GTGATGAACT 
      421 TCGAGGACGG CGGCGCCGTG ACCGTGACCC AGGACACCTC CCTGGAGGAC GGCACCCTGA 
      481 TCTACAAGGT GAAGCTCCGC GGCACCAACT TCCCTCCTGA CGGCCCCGTA ATGCAGAAGA 
      541 AGACAATGGG CTGGGAAGCG TCCACCGAGC GGTTGTACCC CGAGGACGGC GTGCTGAAGG 
      601 GCGACATTAA GATGGCCCTG CGCCTGAAGG ACGGCGGCCG CTACCTGGCG GACTTCAAGA 
      661 CCACCTACAA GGCCAAGAAG CCCGTGCAGA TGCCCGGCGC CTACAACGTC GACCGCAAGT 
      721 TGGACATCAC CTCCCACAAC GAGGACTACA CCGTGGTGGA ACAGTACGAA CGCTCCGAGG 
      781 GCCGCCACTC CACCGGCGGC ATGGACGAGC TGTACAAGta aCTGCtGAGA CCgaattcTC 
      841 GCCCTATAGT GAGTCGTATT ACctggccgt cgttttacaa cgtcgtgact gggaaaaccc 
      901 tggcgttacc caacttaatc gccttgcagc acatccccct ttcgccagct ggcgtaatag 
      961 cgaagaggcc cgcaccgatc gcccttccca acagttgcgc agcctgaatg gcgaatggcg 
     1021 cctgatgcgg tattttctcc ttacgcatct gtgcggtatt tcacaccgca tatggtgcac 
     1081 tctcagtaca atctgctctg atgccgcata gttaagccag ccccgacacc cgccaacacc 
     1141 cgctgacgcg ccctgacggg cttgtctgct cccggcatcc gcttacagac aagctgtgac 
     1201 cgtctccggg agctgcatgt gtcagaggtt ttcaccgtca tcaccgaaac gcgcgagacg 
     1261 aaagggcctc gtgatacgcc tatttttata ggttaatgtc atgataataa tggtttctta 
     1321 gacgtcaggt ggcacttttc ggggaaatgt gcgcggaacc cctatttgtt tatttttcta 
     1381 aatacattca aatatgtatc cgctcatgag acaataaccc tgataaatgc ttcaataata 
     1441 ttgaaaaagg aagagtatga gtattcaaca tttccgtgtc gcccttattc ccttttttgc 
     1501 ggcattttgc cttcctgttt ttgctcaccc agaaacgctg gtgaaagtaa aagatgctga 
     1561 agatcagttg ggtgcacgag tgggttacat cgaactggat ctcaacagcg gtaagatcct 
     1621 tgagagtttt cgccccgaag aacgttttcc aatgatgagc acttttaaag ttctgctatg 
     1681 tggcgcggta ttatcccgta ttgacgccgg gcaagagcaa ctcggtcgcc gcatacacta 
     1741 ttctcagaat gacttggttg agtactcacc agtcacagaa aagcatctta cggatggcat 
     1801 gacagtaaga gaattatgca gtgctgccat aaccatgagt gataacactg cggccaactt 
     1861 acttctgaca acgatcggag gaccgaagga gctaaccgct tttttgcaca acatggggga 
     1921 tcatgtaact cgccttgatc gttgggaacc ggagctgaat gaagccatac caaacgacga 
     1981 gcgtgacacc acgatgcctg tagcaatggc aacaacgttg cgcaaactat taactggcga 
     2041 actacttact ctagcttccc ggcaacaatt aatagactgg atggaggcgg ataaagttgc 
     2101 aggaccactt ctgcgctcgg cccttccggc tggctggttt attgctgata aatctggagc 
     2161 cggtgagcgt ggCtctcgAg gtatcattgc agcactgggg ccagatggta agccctcccg 
     2221 tatcgtagtt atctacacga cggggagtca ggcaactatg gatgaacgaa atagacagat 
     2281 cgctgagata ggtgcctcac tgattaagca ttggtaactg tcagaccaag tttactcata 
     2341 tatactttag attgatttaa aacttcattt ttaatttaaa aggatctagg tgaagatcct 
     2401 ttttgataat ctcatgacca aaatccctta acgtgagttt tcgttccact gagcgtcaga 
     2461 ccccgtagaa aagatcaaag gatcttcttg agatcctttt tttctgcgcg taatctgctg 
     2521 cttgcaaaca aaaaaaccac cgctaccagc ggtggtttgt ttgccggatc aagagctacc 
     2581 aactcttttt ccgaaggtaa ctggcttcag cagagcgcag ataccaaata ctgttcttct 
     2641 agtgtagccg tagttaggcc accacttcaa gaactctgta gcaccgccta catacctcgc 
     2701 tctgctaatc ctgttaccag tggctgctgc cagtggcgat aagtcgtgtc ttaccgggtt 
     2761 ggactcaaga cgatagttac cggataaggc gcagcggtcg ggctgaacgg ggggttcgtg 
     2821 cacacagccc agcttggagc gaacgaccta caccgaactg agatacctac agcgtgagct 
     2881 atgagaaagc gccacgcttc ccgaagggag aaaggcggac aggtatccgg taagcggcag 
     2941 ggtcggaaca ggagagcgca cgagggagct tccaggggga aacgcctggt atctttatag 
     3001 tcctgtcggg tttcgccacc tctgacttga gcgtcgattt ttgtgatgct cgtcaggggg 
     3061 gcggagccta tggaaaaacg ccagcaacgc ggccttttta cggttcctgg ccttttgctg 
     3121 gccttttgct cacatgttct ttcctgcgtt atcccctgat tctgtggata accgtattac 
     3181 cgcctttgag tgagctgata ccgctcgccg cagccgaacg accgagcgca gcgagtcagt 
     3241 gagcgaggaa gcggaagagc gcccaatacg caaaccgcct ctccccgcgc gttggccgat 
     3301 tcattaatgc agctggcacg acaggtttcc cgactggaaa gcgggcagtg agcgcaacgc 
     3361 aattaatgtg agttagctca ctcattaggc accccaggc
//
