# Supplementary material for: A GreenGate-compatible vector set for efficient protein purification from E. coli
Source: bioRxiv preprint, doi:10.64898/2026.06.12.731827, version 1 (2026-06-15)
Supplement: Supplemental File 2_Vectors [file 731827_file03.zip › LopezBueno_Plasmid_gb-files/pGPD010_mCherry.gb]

LOCUS       pGPD010_mCherry.xdna    3411 bp      DNA     circular   21.05.2026
DEFINITION  
ACCESSION   
VERSION     
SOURCE      
  ORGANISM  
COMMENT     Serial Cloner Genbank Format
COMMENT     SerialCloner_Type=DNA
COMMENT     SerialCloner_Comments=Ligation of : pGGD000.xdna [2678  nt] : (#BsaI[1177] / #BsaI
            [98]) to PCR(mCherry.txt.xdna) [725  nt] : (#BsaI[5] / #BsaI
            [746])
COMMENT     SerialCloner_Ends=0,0,,0,
FEATURES             Location/Qualifiers
     CDS             140..844
                     /label=mCherry
                     /SerialCloner_Color=&hFF0000
                     /SerialCloner_Show=True
                     /SerialCloner_Protect=True
                     /SerialCloner_Arrow=True
     misc_feature    119..136
                     /label=SGAGAG-Linker
                     /SerialCloner_Color=&h800080
                     /SerialCloner_Show=True
                     /SerialCloner_Protect=False
                     /SerialCloner_Arrow=True
     primer_bind     complement(868..887)
                     /label=T7
                     /SerialCloner_Color=&h008B8B
                     /SerialCloner_Show=True
                     /SerialCloner_Protect=False
                     /SerialCloner_Arrow=True
     primer_bind     83..100
                     /label=SP6
                     /SerialCloner_Color=&h008B8B
                     /SerialCloner_Show=True
                     /SerialCloner_Protect=False
                     /SerialCloner_Arrow=True
     rep_origin      2492..3120
                     /label=ColE1 origin
                     /SerialCloner_Color=&h4682B4
                     /SerialCloner_Show=True
                     /SerialCloner_Protect=False
                     /SerialCloner_Arrow=True
     CDS             976..1044
                     /label=LacZ alpha
                     /SerialCloner_Color=&h6495ED
                     /SerialCloner_Show=True
                     /SerialCloner_Protect=False
                     /SerialCloner_Arrow=True
     misc_binding    49..71
                     /label=LacO_LacOperator repressed by LacI
                     /SerialCloner_Color=&h6495ED
                     /SerialCloner_Show=True
                     /SerialCloner_Protect=False
                     /SerialCloner_Arrow=True
     Promoter        1413..1441
                     /label=Amp prom
                     /SerialCloner_Color=&h4682B4
                     /SerialCloner_Show=True
                     /SerialCloner_Protect=False
                     /SerialCloner_Arrow=True
     Promoter        15..44
                     /label=lac
                     /SerialCloner_Color=&h4682B4
                     /SerialCloner_Show=True
                     /SerialCloner_Protect=False
                     /SerialCloner_Arrow=True
     CDS             1483..2343
                     /label=AmpR
                     /SerialCloner_Color=&h804000
                     /SerialCloner_Show=True
                     /SerialCloner_Protect=False
                     /SerialCloner_Arrow=True
     misc_feature    3390..3411
                     /label=CAP binding Site_activates transcription cAMP dependent
                     /SerialCloner_Color=&h808000
                     /SerialCloner_Show=True
                     /SerialCloner_Protect=False
                     /SerialCloner_Arrow=True
     misc_feature    112..122
                     /label=GG-Overhang D
                     /SerialCloner_Color=&hFF80FF
                     /SerialCloner_Show=True
                     /SerialCloner_Protect=False
                     /SerialCloner_Arrow=True
     misc_feature    complement(848..858)
                     /label=GG-Overhang E
                     /SerialCloner_Color=&hFF80FF
                     /SerialCloner_Show=True
                     /SerialCloner_Protect=False
                     /SerialCloner_Arrow=True
     misc_feature    112..117
                     /label=BsaI-Site
                     /SerialCloner_Color=&hFF8000
                     /SerialCloner_Show=True
                     /SerialCloner_Protect=False
                     /SerialCloner_Arrow=True
     misc_feature    complement(853..858)
                     /label=BsaI-Site
                     /SerialCloner_Color=&hFF8000
                     /SerialCloner_Show=True
                     /SerialCloner_Protect=False
                     /SerialCloner_Arrow=True
ORIGIN
        1 taggcacccc aggctttaca ctttatgctt ccggctcgta tgttgtgtgg aattgtgagc 
       61 ggataacaat ttcacacgAG CTATTTAGGT GACACTATAG AAgtgaagct tGGTCTCatc 
      121 agGGGCAGGA GCGggcATGG TGAGCAAGGG CGAGGAGGAT AACATGGCCA TCATCAAGGA 
      181 GTTCATGCGC TTCAAGGTGC ACATGGAGGG CTCCGTGAAC GGCCACGAGT TCGAGATCGA 
      241 GGGCGAGGGC GAGGGCCGCC CCTACGAGGG CACCCAGACC GCCAAGCTGA AGGTGACCAA 
      301 GGGTGGCCCC CTGCCCTTCG CCTGGGACAT CCTGTCCCCT CAGTTCATGT ACGGCTCCAA 
      361 GGCCTACGTG AAGCACCCCG CCGACATCCC CGACTACTTG AAGCTGTCCT TCCCCGAGGG 
      421 CTTCAAGTGG GAGCGCGTGA TGAACTTCGA GGACGGCGGC GTGGTGACCG TGACCCAGGA 
      481 CTCCTCCCTG CAGGACGGCG AGTTCATCTA CAAGGTGAAG CTGCGCGGCA CCAACTTCCC 
      541 CTCCGACGGC CCCGTAATGC AGAAGAAGAC CATGGGCTGG GAGGCCTCCT CCGAGCGGAT 
      601 GTACCCCGAG GACGGCGCCC TGAAGGGCGA GATCAAGCAG AGGCTGAAGC TGAAGGACGG 
      661 CGGCCACTAC GACGCTGAGG TCAAGACCAC CTACAAGGCC AAGAAGCCCG TGCAGCTGCC 
      721 CGGCGCCTAC AACGTCAACA TCAAGTTGGA CATCACCTCC CACAACGAGG ACTACACCAT 
      781 CGTGGAACAG TACGAACGCG CCGAGGGCCG CCACTCCACC GGCGgcatgg acgagctgta 
      841 caagtaactg ctGAGACCga attcTCGCCC TATAGTGAGT CGTATTACct ggccgtcgtt 
      901 ttacaacgtc gtgactggga aaaccctggc gttacccaac ttaatcgcct tgcagcacat 
      961 ccccctttcg ccagctggcg taatagcgaa gaggcccgca ccgatcgccc ttcccaacag 
     1021 ttgcgcagcc tgaatggcga atggcgcctg atgcggtatt ttctccttac gcatctgtgc 
     1081 ggtatttcac accgcatatg gtgcactctc agtacaatct gctctgatgc cgcatagtta 
     1141 agccagcccc gacacccgcc aacacccgct gacgcgccct gacgggcttg tctgctcccg 
     1201 gcatccgctt acagacaagc tgtgaccgtc tccgggagct gcatgtgtca gaggttttca 
     1261 ccgtcatcac cgaaacgcgc gagacgaaag ggcctcgtga tacgcctatt tttataggtt 
     1321 aatgtcatga taataatggt ttcttagacg tcaggtggca cttttcgggg aaatgtgcgc 
     1381 ggaaccccta tttgtttatt tttctaaata cattcaaata tgtatccgct catgagacaa 
     1441 taaccctgat aaatgcttca ataatattga aaaaggaaga gtatgagtat tcaacatttc 
     1501 cgtgtcgccc ttattccctt ttttgcggca ttttgccttc ctgtttttgc tcacccagaa 
     1561 acgctggtga aagtaaaaga tgctgaagat cagttgggtg cacgagtggg ttacatcgaa 
     1621 ctggatctca acagcggtaa gatccttgag agttttcgcc ccgaagaacg ttttccaatg 
     1681 atgagcactt ttaaagttct gctatgtggc gcggtattat cccgtattga cgccgggcaa 
     1741 gagcaactcg gtcgccgcat acactattct cagaatgact tggttgagta ctcaccagtc 
     1801 acagaaaagc atcttacgga tggcatgaca gtaagagaat tatgcagtgc tgccataacc 
     1861 atgagtgata acactgcggc caacttactt ctgacaacga tcggaggacc gaaggagcta 
     1921 accgcttttt tgcacaacat gggggatcat gtaactcgcc ttgatcgttg ggaaccggag 
     1981 ctgaatgaag ccataccaaa cgacgagcgt gacaccacga tgcctgtagc aatggcaaca 
     2041 acgttgcgca aactattaac tggcgaacta cttactctag cttcccggca acaattaata 
     2101 gactggatgg aggcggataa agttgcagga ccacttctgc gctcggccct tccggctggc 
     2161 tggtttattg ctgataaatc tggagccggt gagcgtggCt ctcgAggtat cattgcagca 
     2221 ctggggccag atggtaagcc ctcccgtatc gtagttatct acacgacggg gagtcaggca 
     2281 actatggatg aacgaaatag acagatcgct gagataggtg cctcactgat taagcattgg 
     2341 taactgtcag accaagttta ctcatatata ctttagattg atttaaaact tcatttttaa 
     2401 tttaaaagga tctaggtgaa gatccttttt gataatctca tgaccaaaat cccttaacgt 
     2461 gagttttcgt tccactgagc gtcagacccc gtagaaaaga tcaaaggatc ttcttgagat 
     2521 cctttttttc tgcgcgtaat ctgctgcttg caaacaaaaa aaccaccgct accagcggtg 
     2581 gtttgtttgc cggatcaaga gctaccaact ctttttccga aggtaactgg cttcagcaga 
     2641 gcgcagatac caaatactgt tcttctagtg tagccgtagt taggccacca cttcaagaac 
     2701 tctgtagcac cgcctacata cctcgctctg ctaatcctgt taccagtggc tgctgccagt 
     2761 ggcgataagt cgtgtcttac cgggttggac tcaagacgat agttaccgga taaggcgcag 
     2821 cggtcgggct gaacgggggg ttcgtgcaca cagcccagct tggagcgaac gacctacacc 
     2881 gaactgagat acctacagcg tgagctatga gaaagcgcca cgcttcccga agggagaaag 
     2941 gcggacaggt atccggtaag cggcagggtc ggaacaggag agcgcacgag ggagcttcca 
     3001 gggggaaacg cctggtatct ttatagtcct gtcgggtttc gccacctctg acttgagcgt 
     3061 cgatttttgt gatgctcgtc aggggggcgg agcctatgga aaaacgccag caacgcggcc 
     3121 tttttacggt tcctggcctt ttgctggcct tttgctcaca tgttctttcc tgcgttatcc 
     3181 cctgattctg tggataaccg tattaccgcc tttgagtgag ctgataccgc tcgccgcagc 
     3241 cgaacgaccg agcgcagcga gtcagtgagc gaggaagcgg aagagcgccc aatacgcaaa 
     3301 ccgcctctcc ccgcgcgttg gccgattcat taatgcagct ggcacgacag gtttcccgac 
     3361 tggaaagcgg gcagtgagcg caacgcaatt aatgtgagtt agctcactca t
//
