# Supplementary material for: A GreenGate-compatible vector set for efficient protein purification from E. coli
Source: bioRxiv preprint, doi:10.64898/2026.06.12.731827, version 1 (2026-06-15)
Supplement: Supplemental File 2_Vectors [file 731827_file03.zip › LopezBueno_Plasmid_gb-files/pGPD011_HPS-6His_noSTOP.gb]

LOCUS       pGPD011_HPS-6His_noSTOP.xdna    2733 bp      DNA     circular   21.05.2026
DEFINITION  
ACCESSION   
VERSION     
SOURCE      
  ORGANISM  
COMMENT     Serial Cloner Genbank Format
COMMENT     SerialCloner_Type=DNA
COMMENT     SerialCloner_Comments=[DEFINITION]:  - [LOCUS]: pBLAD040\Pressit - [CDS]: 10..33
COMMENT     SerialCloner_Ends=0,0,,0,
FEATURES             Location/Qualifiers
     primer_bind     complement(144..163)
                     /label=T7
                     /SerialCloner_Color=&h008B8B
                     /SerialCloner_Show=True
                     /SerialCloner_Protect=False
                     /SerialCloner_Arrow=True
     primer_bind     37..54
                     /label=SP6
                     /SerialCloner_Color=&h008B8B
                     /SerialCloner_Show=True
                     /SerialCloner_Protect=False
                     /SerialCloner_Arrow=True
     rep_origin      1768..2396
                     /label=ColE1 origin
                     /SerialCloner_Color=&h4682B4
                     /SerialCloner_Show=True
                     /SerialCloner_Protect=False
                     /SerialCloner_Arrow=True
     CDS             252..320
                     /label=LacZ alpha
                     /SerialCloner_Color=&h6495ED
                     /SerialCloner_Show=True
                     /SerialCloner_Protect=False
                     /SerialCloner_Arrow=True
     misc_binding    3..25
                     /label=LacO_LacOperator repressed by LacI
                     /SerialCloner_Color=&h6495ED
                     /SerialCloner_Show=True
                     /SerialCloner_Protect=False
                     /SerialCloner_Arrow=True
     Promoter        689..717
                     /label=Amp prom
                     /SerialCloner_Color=&h4682B4
                     /SerialCloner_Show=True
                     /SerialCloner_Protect=False
                     /SerialCloner_Arrow=True
     Promoter        2702..2731
                     /label=lac
                     /SerialCloner_Color=&h4682B4
                     /SerialCloner_Show=True
                     /SerialCloner_Protect=False
                     /SerialCloner_Arrow=True
     CDS             759..1619
                     /label=AmpR
                     /SerialCloner_Color=&h804000
                     /SerialCloner_Show=True
                     /SerialCloner_Protect=False
                     /SerialCloner_Arrow=True
     misc_feature    2666..2687
                     /label=CAP binding Site_activates transcription cAMP dependent
                     /SerialCloner_Color=&h808000
                     /SerialCloner_Show=True
                     /SerialCloner_Protect=False
                     /SerialCloner_Arrow=True
     misc_feature    66..76
                     /label=GG-Overhang D
                     /SerialCloner_Color=&hFF80FF
                     /SerialCloner_Show=True
                     /SerialCloner_Protect=False
                     /SerialCloner_Arrow=True
     misc_feature    complement(124..134)
                     /label=GG-Overhang E
                     /SerialCloner_Color=&hFF80FF
                     /SerialCloner_Show=True
                     /SerialCloner_Protect=False
                     /SerialCloner_Arrow=True
     misc_feature    66..71
                     /label=BsaI-Site
                     /SerialCloner_Color=&hFF8000
                     /SerialCloner_Show=True
                     /SerialCloner_Protect=False
                     /SerialCloner_Arrow=True
     misc_feature    complement(129..134)
                     /label=BsaI-Site
                     /SerialCloner_Color=&hFF8000
                     /SerialCloner_Show=True
                     /SerialCloner_Protect=False
                     /SerialCloner_Arrow=True
     CDS             106..123
                     /label=6xHis
                     /SerialCloner_Color=&h008000
                     /SerialCloner_Show=True
                     /SerialCloner_Protect=False
                     /SerialCloner_Arrow=True
     CDS             82..105
                     /label=HPS_HRV3C-Site_PreScission
                     /SerialCloner_Color=&h008080
                     /SerialCloner_Show=True
                     /SerialCloner_Protect=False
                     /SerialCloner_Arrow=True
ORIGIN
        1 gtggaattgt gagcggataa caatttcaca cgagctattt aggtgacact atagaagtga 
       61 agcttggtct catcaggtat gctggaagtg ctgtttcagg gcccgcatca ccatcaccat 
      121 cacctgctga gaccgaattc tcgccctata gtgagtcgta ttacctggcc gtcgttttac 
      181 aacgtcgtga ctgggaaaac cctggcgtta cccaacttaa tcgccttgca gcacatcccc 
      241 ctttcgccag ctggcgtaat agcgaagagg cccgcaccga tcgcccttcc caacagttgc 
      301 gcagcctgaa tggcgaatgg cgcctgatgc ggtattttct ccttacgcat ctgtgcggta 
      361 tttcacaccg catatggtgc actctcagta caatctgctc tgatgccgca tagttaagcc 
      421 agccccgaca cccgccaaca cccgctgacg cgccctgacg ggcttgtctg ctcccggcat 
      481 ccgcttacag acaagctgtg accgtctccg ggagctgcat gtgtcagagg ttttcaccgt 
      541 catcaccgaa acgcgcgaga cgaaagggcc tcgtgatacg cctattttta taggttaatg 
      601 tcatgataat aatggtttct tagacgtcag gtggcacttt tcggggaaat gtgcgcggaa 
      661 cccctatttg tttatttttc taaatacatt caaatatgta tccgctcatg agacaataac 
      721 cctgataaat gcttcaataa tattgaaaaa ggaagagtat gagtattcaa catttccgtg 
      781 tcgcccttat tccctttttt gcggcatttt gccttcctgt ttttgctcac ccagaaacgc 
      841 tggtgaaagt aaaagatgct gaagatcagt tgggtgcacg agtgggttac atcgaactgg 
      901 atctcaacag cggtaagatc cttgagagtt ttcgccccga agaacgtttt ccaatgatga 
      961 gcacttttaa agttctgcta tgtggcgcgg tattatcccg tattgacgcc gggcaagagc 
     1021 aactcggtcg ccgcatacac tattctcaga atgacttggt tgagtactca ccagtcacag 
     1081 aaaagcatct tacggatggc atgacagtaa gagaattatg cagtgctgcc ataaccatga 
     1141 gtgataacac tgcggccaac ttacttctga caacgatcgg aggaccgaag gagctaaccg 
     1201 cttttttgca caacatgggg gatcatgtaa ctcgccttga tcgttgggaa ccggagctga 
     1261 atgaagccat accaaacgac gagcgtgaca ccacgatgcc tgtagcaatg gcaacaacgt 
     1321 tgcgcaaact attaactggc gaactactta ctctagcttc ccggcaacaa ttaatagact 
     1381 ggatggaggc ggataaagtt gcaggaccac ttctgcgctc ggcccttccg gctggctggt 
     1441 ttattgctga taaatctgga gccggtgagc gtggctctcg aggtatcatt gcagcactgg 
     1501 ggccagatgg taagccctcc cgtatcgtag ttatctacac gacggggagt caggcaacta 
     1561 tggatgaacg aaatagacag atcgctgaga taggtgcctc actgattaag cattggtaac 
     1621 tgtcagacca agtttactca tatatacttt agattgattt aaaacttcat ttttaattta 
     1681 aaaggatcta ggtgaagatc ctttttgata atctcatgac caaaatccct taacgtgagt 
     1741 tttcgttcca ctgagcgtca gaccccgtag aaaagatcaa aggatcttct tgagatcctt 
     1801 tttttctgcg cgtaatctgc tgcttgcaaa caaaaaaacc accgctacca gcggtggttt 
     1861 gtttgccgga tcaagagcta ccaactcttt ttccgaaggt aactggcttc agcagagcgc 
     1921 agataccaaa tactgttctt ctagtgtagc cgtagttagg ccaccacttc aagaactctg 
     1981 tagcaccgcc tacatacctc gctctgctaa tcctgttacc agtggctgct gccagtggcg 
     2041 ataagtcgtg tcttaccggg ttggactcaa gacgatagtt accggataag gcgcagcggt 
     2101 cgggctgaac ggggggttcg tgcacacagc ccagcttgga gcgaacgacc tacaccgaac 
     2161 tgagatacct acagcgtgag ctatgagaaa gcgccacgct tcccgaaggg agaaaggcgg 
     2221 acaggtatcc ggtaagcggc agggtcggaa caggagagcg cacgagggag cttccagggg 
     2281 gaaacgcctg gtatctttat agtcctgtcg ggtttcgcca cctctgactt gagcgtcgat 
     2341 ttttgtgatg ctcgtcaggg gggcggagcc tatggaaaaa cgccagcaac gcggcctttt 
     2401 tacggttcct ggccttttgc tggccttttg ctcacatgtt ctttcctgcg ttatcccctg 
     2461 attctgtgga taaccgtatt accgcctttg agtgagctga taccgctcgc cgcagccgaa 
     2521 cgaccgagcg cagcgagtca gtgagcgagg aagcggaaga gcgcccaata cgcaaaccgc 
     2581 ctctccccgc gcgttggccg attcattaat gcagctggca cgacaggttt cccgactgga 
     2641 aagcgggcag tgagcgcaac gcaattaatg tgagttagct cactcattag gcaccccagg 
     2701 ctttacactt tatgcttccg gctcgtatgt tgt
//
