# Supplementary material for: A GreenGate-compatible vector set for efficient protein purification from E. coli
Source: bioRxiv preprint, doi:10.64898/2026.06.12.731827, version 1 (2026-06-15)
Supplement: Supplemental File 2_Vectors [file 731827_file03.zip › LopezBueno_Plasmid_gb-files/pGPD012_HPS-MBP-6His.gb]

LOCUS       pGPD012_HPS-MBP-6His.xdna    3834 bp      DNA     circular   21.05.2026
DEFINITION  
ACCESSION   
VERSION     
SOURCE      
  ORGANISM  
COMMENT     Serial Cloner Genbank Format
COMMENT     SerialCloner_Type=DNA
COMMENT     SerialCloner_Comments=[DEFINITION]:  - [LOCUS]: pBLAD041\Pressit - [CDS]: 10..33
COMMENT     SerialCloner_Ends=0,0,,0,
FEATURES             Location/Qualifiers
     primer_bind     complement(1245..1264)
                     /label=T7
                     /SerialCloner_Color=&h008B8B
                     /SerialCloner_Show=True
                     /SerialCloner_Protect=False
                     /SerialCloner_Arrow=True
     primer_bind     37..54
                     /label=SP6
                     /SerialCloner_Color=&h008B8B
                     /SerialCloner_Show=True
                     /SerialCloner_Protect=False
                     /SerialCloner_Arrow=True
     rep_origin      2869..3497
                     /label=ColE1 origin
                     /SerialCloner_Color=&h4682B4
                     /SerialCloner_Show=True
                     /SerialCloner_Protect=False
                     /SerialCloner_Arrow=True
     CDS             1353..1421
                     /label=LacZ alpha
                     /SerialCloner_Color=&h6495ED
                     /SerialCloner_Show=True
                     /SerialCloner_Protect=False
                     /SerialCloner_Arrow=True
     misc_binding    3..25
                     /label=LacO_LacOperator repressed by LacI
                     /SerialCloner_Color=&h6495ED
                     /SerialCloner_Show=True
                     /SerialCloner_Protect=False
                     /SerialCloner_Arrow=True
     Promoter        1790..1818
                     /label=Amp prom
                     /SerialCloner_Color=&h4682B4
                     /SerialCloner_Show=True
                     /SerialCloner_Protect=False
                     /SerialCloner_Arrow=True
     Promoter        3803..3832
                     /label=lac
                     /SerialCloner_Color=&h4682B4
                     /SerialCloner_Show=True
                     /SerialCloner_Protect=False
                     /SerialCloner_Arrow=True
     CDS             1860..2720
                     /label=AmpR
                     /SerialCloner_Color=&h804000
                     /SerialCloner_Show=True
                     /SerialCloner_Protect=False
                     /SerialCloner_Arrow=True
     misc_feature    3767..3788
                     /label=CAP binding Site_activates transcription cAMP dependent
                     /SerialCloner_Color=&h808000
                     /SerialCloner_Show=True
                     /SerialCloner_Protect=False
                     /SerialCloner_Arrow=True
     misc_feature    66..76
                     /label=GG-Overhang D
                     /SerialCloner_Color=&hFF80FF
                     /SerialCloner_Show=True
                     /SerialCloner_Protect=False
                     /SerialCloner_Arrow=True
     misc_feature    complement(1225..1235)
                     /label=GG-Overhang E
                     /SerialCloner_Color=&hFF80FF
                     /SerialCloner_Show=True
                     /SerialCloner_Protect=False
                     /SerialCloner_Arrow=True
     misc_feature    66..71
                     /label=BsaI-Site
                     /SerialCloner_Color=&hFF8000
                     /SerialCloner_Show=True
                     /SerialCloner_Protect=False
                     /SerialCloner_Arrow=True
     misc_feature    complement(1230..1235)
                     /label=BsaI-Site
                     /SerialCloner_Color=&hFF8000
                     /SerialCloner_Show=True
                     /SerialCloner_Protect=False
                     /SerialCloner_Arrow=True
     CDS             1204..1221
                     /label=6xHis
                     /SerialCloner_Color=&h008000
                     /SerialCloner_Show=True
                     /SerialCloner_Protect=False
                     /SerialCloner_Arrow=True
     CDS             82..105
                     /label=HPS_HRV3C-Site_PreScission
                     /SerialCloner_Color=&h008080
                     /SerialCloner_Show=True
                     /SerialCloner_Protect=False
                     /SerialCloner_Arrow=True
     misc_feature    106..1203
                     /label=MBP - MaltoseBindingProtein
                     /SerialCloner_Color=&h804000
                     /SerialCloner_Show=True
                     /SerialCloner_Protect=False
                     /SerialCloner_Arrow=True
ORIGIN
        1 gtggaattgt gagcggataa caatttcaca cgagctattt aggtgacact atagaagtga 
       61 agcttggtct catcaggtat gctggaagtg ctgtttcagg gcccggaaga aggtaaactg 
      121 gtaatctgga ttaacggcga taaaggctat aacggactcg ctgaagtcgg taagaaattc 
      181 gagaaagata ccggaattaa agtcaccgtt gagcatccgg ataaactgga agagaaattc 
      241 ccacaggttg cggcaactgg cgatggccct gacattatct tctgggcaca cgaccgcttt 
      301 ggtggctacg ctcaatctgg cctgttggct gaaatcaccc cggacaaagc gttccaggac 
      361 aagctgtatc cgtttacctg ggatgccgta cgttacaacg gcaagctgat tgcttacccg 
      421 atcgctgttg aagcgttatc gctgatttat aacaaagatc tgctgccgaa cccgccaaaa 
      481 acctgggaag agatcccggc gctggataaa gaactgaaag cgaaaggtaa gagcgcgctg 
      541 atgttcaacc tgcaagaacc gtacttcacc tggccgctga ttgctgctga cgggggttat 
      601 gcgttcaagt atgaaaacgg caagtacgac attaaagacg tgggcgtgga taacgctggc 
      661 gcgaaagcgg gtctgacctt cctggttgac ctgattaaaa acaaacacat gaatgcagac 
      721 accgattact ccatcgcaga agctgccttt aataaaggcg aaacagcgat gaccatcaac 
      781 ggcccgtggg catggtccaa catcgacacc agcaaagtga attatggtgt aacggtactg 
      841 ccgaccttca agggtcaacc atccaaaccg ttcgttggcg tgctgagcgc aggtattaac 
      901 gccgccagtc cgaacaaaga gctggcaaaa gagttcctcg aaaactatct gctgactgat 
      961 gaaggtctgg aagcggttaa taaagacaaa ccgctgggtg ccgtagcgct gaagtcttac 
     1021 gaggaagagt tggcgaaaga tccacgtatt gccgccacca tggaaaacgc ccagaaaggt 
     1081 gaaatcatgc cgaacatccc gcagatgtcc gctttctggt atgccgtgcg tactgcggtg 
     1141 atcaacgccg ccagcggtcg tcagactgtc gatgaagccc tgaaagacgc gcagactaat 
     1201 tcgcatcacc atcaccatca ctgactgctg agaccgaatt ctcgccctat agtgagtcgt 
     1261 attacctggc cgtcgtttta caacgtcgtg actgggaaaa ccctggcgtt acccaactta 
     1321 atcgccttgc agcacatccc cctttcgcca gctggcgtaa tagcgaagag gcccgcaccg 
     1381 atcgcccttc ccaacagttg cgcagcctga atggcgaatg gcgcctgatg cggtattttc 
     1441 tccttacgca tctgtgcggt atttcacacc gcatatggtg cactctcagt acaatctgct 
     1501 ctgatgccgc atagttaagc cagccccgac acccgccaac acccgctgac gcgccctgac 
     1561 gggcttgtct gctcccggca tccgcttaca gacaagctgt gaccgtctcc gggagctgca 
     1621 tgtgtcagag gttttcaccg tcatcaccga aacgcgcgag acgaaagggc ctcgtgatac 
     1681 gcctattttt ataggttaat gtcatgataa taatggtttc ttagacgtca ggtggcactt 
     1741 ttcggggaaa tgtgcgcgga acccctattt gtttattttt ctaaatacat tcaaatatgt 
     1801 atccgctcat gagacaataa ccctgataaa tgcttcaata atattgaaaa aggaagagta 
     1861 tgagtattca acatttccgt gtcgccctta ttcccttttt tgcggcattt tgccttcctg 
     1921 tttttgctca cccagaaacg ctggtgaaag taaaagatgc tgaagatcag ttgggtgcac 
     1981 gagtgggtta catcgaactg gatctcaaca gcggtaagat ccttgagagt tttcgccccg 
     2041 aagaacgttt tccaatgatg agcactttta aagttctgct atgtggcgcg gtattatccc 
     2101 gtattgacgc cgggcaagag caactcggtc gccgcataca ctattctcag aatgacttgg 
     2161 ttgagtactc accagtcaca gaaaagcatc ttacggatgg catgacagta agagaattat 
     2221 gcagtgctgc cataaccatg agtgataaca ctgcggccaa cttacttctg acaacgatcg 
     2281 gaggaccgaa ggagctaacc gcttttttgc acaacatggg ggatcatgta actcgccttg 
     2341 atcgttggga accggagctg aatgaagcca taccaaacga cgagcgtgac accacgatgc 
     2401 ctgtagcaat ggcaacaacg ttgcgcaaac tattaactgg cgaactactt actctagctt 
     2461 cccggcaaca attaatagac tggatggagg cggataaagt tgcaggacca cttctgcgct 
     2521 cggcccttcc ggctggctgg tttattgctg ataaatctgg agccggtgag cgtggctctc 
     2581 gaggtatcat tgcagcactg gggccagatg gtaagccctc ccgtatcgta gttatctaca 
     2641 cgacggggag tcaggcaact atggatgaac gaaatagaca gatcgctgag ataggtgcct 
     2701 cactgattaa gcattggtaa ctgtcagacc aagtttactc atatatactt tagattgatt 
     2761 taaaacttca tttttaattt aaaaggatct aggtgaagat cctttttgat aatctcatga 
     2821 ccaaaatccc ttaacgtgag ttttcgttcc actgagcgtc agaccccgta gaaaagatca 
     2881 aaggatcttc ttgagatcct ttttttctgc gcgtaatctg ctgcttgcaa acaaaaaaac 
     2941 caccgctacc agcggtggtt tgtttgccgg atcaagagct accaactctt tttccgaagg 
     3001 taactggctt cagcagagcg cagataccaa atactgttct tctagtgtag ccgtagttag 
     3061 gccaccactt caagaactct gtagcaccgc ctacatacct cgctctgcta atcctgttac 
     3121 cagtggctgc tgccagtggc gataagtcgt gtcttaccgg gttggactca agacgatagt 
     3181 taccggataa ggcgcagcgg tcgggctgaa cggggggttc gtgcacacag cccagcttgg 
     3241 agcgaacgac ctacaccgaa ctgagatacc tacagcgtga gctatgagaa agcgccacgc 
     3301 ttcccgaagg gagaaaggcg gacaggtatc cggtaagcgg cagggtcgga acaggagagc 
     3361 gcacgaggga gcttccaggg ggaaacgcct ggtatcttta tagtcctgtc gggtttcgcc 
     3421 acctctgact tgagcgtcga tttttgtgat gctcgtcagg ggggcggagc ctatggaaaa 
     3481 acgccagcaa cgcggccttt ttacggttcc tggccttttg ctggcctttt gctcacatgt 
     3541 tctttcctgc gttatcccct gattctgtgg ataaccgtat taccgccttt gagtgagctg 
     3601 ataccgctcg ccgcagccga acgaccgagc gcagcgagtc agtgagcgag gaagcggaag 
     3661 agcgcccaat acgcaaaccg cctctccccg cgcgttggcc gattcattaa tgcagctggc 
     3721 acgacaggtt tcccgactgg aaagcgggca gtgagcgcaa cgcaattaat gtgagttagc 
     3781 tcactcatta ggcaccccag gctttacact ttatgcttcc ggctcgtatg ttgt
//
