# Supplementary material for: A GreenGate-compatible vector set for efficient protein purification from E. coli
Source: bioRxiv preprint, doi:10.64898/2026.06.12.731827, version 1 (2026-06-15)
Supplement: Supplemental File 2_Vectors [file 731827_file03.zip › LopezBueno_Plasmid_gb-files/pGPD013_HPS-GST.gb]

LOCUS       pGPD013_HPS-GST.xdna    3366 bp      DNA     circular   21.05.2026
DEFINITION  
ACCESSION   
VERSION     
SOURCE      
  ORGANISM  
COMMENT     Serial Cloner Genbank Format
COMMENT     SerialCloner_Type=DNA
COMMENT     SerialCloner_Comments=Ligation of : pGGD000.xdna [2678  nt] : (#BsaI[1177] / #BsaI
            [98]) to PCR(pBLAB034_GST-PreScissionSite_in pGGB.txt.xdna) 
            [680  nt] : (#BsaI[3] / #BsaI[699])
COMMENT     SerialCloner_Ends=0,0,,0,
FEATURES             Location/Qualifiers
     primer_bind     complement(809..828)
                     /label=T7
                     /SerialCloner_Color=&h008B8B
                     /SerialCloner_Show=True
                     /SerialCloner_Protect=False
                     /SerialCloner_Arrow=True
     primer_bind     69..86
                     /label=SP6
                     /SerialCloner_Color=&h008B8B
                     /SerialCloner_Show=True
                     /SerialCloner_Protect=False
                     /SerialCloner_Arrow=True
     rep_origin      2433..3061
                     /label=ColE1 origin
                     /SerialCloner_Color=&h4682B4
                     /SerialCloner_Show=True
                     /SerialCloner_Protect=False
                     /SerialCloner_Arrow=True
     CDS             917..985
                     /label=LacZ alpha
                     /SerialCloner_Color=&h6495ED
                     /SerialCloner_Show=True
                     /SerialCloner_Protect=False
                     /SerialCloner_Arrow=True
     misc_binding    35..57
                     /label=LacO_LacOperator repressed by LacI
                     /SerialCloner_Color=&h6495ED
                     /SerialCloner_Show=True
                     /SerialCloner_Protect=False
                     /SerialCloner_Arrow=True
     Promoter        1354..1382
                     /label=Amp prom
                     /SerialCloner_Color=&h4682B4
                     /SerialCloner_Show=True
                     /SerialCloner_Protect=False
                     /SerialCloner_Arrow=True
     Promoter        1..30
                     /label=lac
                     /SerialCloner_Color=&h4682B4
                     /SerialCloner_Show=True
                     /SerialCloner_Protect=False
                     /SerialCloner_Arrow=True
     CDS             1424..2284
                     /label=AmpR
                     /SerialCloner_Color=&h804000
                     /SerialCloner_Show=True
                     /SerialCloner_Protect=False
                     /SerialCloner_Arrow=True
     misc_feature    3331..3352
                     /label=CAP binding Site_activates transcription cAMP dependent
                     /SerialCloner_Color=&h808000
                     /SerialCloner_Show=True
                     /SerialCloner_Protect=False
                     /SerialCloner_Arrow=True
     misc_feature    98..108
                     /label=GG-Overhang D
                     /SerialCloner_Color=&hFF80FF
                     /SerialCloner_Show=True
                     /SerialCloner_Protect=False
                     /SerialCloner_Arrow=True
     misc_feature    complement(789..799)
                     /label=GG-Overhang E
                     /SerialCloner_Color=&hFF80FF
                     /SerialCloner_Show=True
                     /SerialCloner_Protect=False
                     /SerialCloner_Arrow=True
     misc_feature    98..103
                     /label=BsaI-Site
                     /SerialCloner_Color=&hFF8000
                     /SerialCloner_Show=True
                     /SerialCloner_Protect=False
                     /SerialCloner_Arrow=True
     misc_feature    complement(794..799)
                     /label=BsaI-Site
                     /SerialCloner_Color=&hFF8000
                     /SerialCloner_Show=True
                     /SerialCloner_Protect=False
                     /SerialCloner_Arrow=True
     CDS             111..134
                     /label=HPS_HRV3C-Site_PreScission
                     /SerialCloner_Color=&h008080
                     /SerialCloner_Show=True
                     /SerialCloner_Protect=False
                     /SerialCloner_Arrow=True
     CDS             135..785
                     /label=GST tag
                     /SerialCloner_Color=&h008000
                     /SerialCloner_Show=True
                     /SerialCloner_Protect=False
                     /SerialCloner_Arrow=True
ORIGIN
        1 tttacacttt atgcttccgg ctcgtatgtt gtgtggaatt gtgagcggat aacaatttca 
       61 cacgAGCTAT TTAGGTGACA CTATAGAAgt gaagcttGGT CTCatcaggt ctggaagtgc 
      121 tgtttcaggg cccgTCCCCT ATACTAGGTT ATTGgaaaat taagggcctt gtgcaaccca 
      181 ctcgacttct tttggaatat cttgaagaaa aatatgaaga gcatttgtat gagcgcgatg 
      241 aaggtgataa atggcgaaac aaaaagtttg aattgggttt ggagtttccc aatcttcctt 
      301 attatattga tggtgatgtt aaattaacac agtctatggc catcatacgt tatatagctg 
      361 acaagcacaa catgttgggt ggttgtccaa aagagcgtgc agagatttca atgcttgaag 
      421 gagcggtttt ggatattaga tacggtgttt cgagaattgc atatagtaaa gactttgaaa 
      481 ctctcaaagt tgattttctt agcaagctac ctgaaatgct gaaaatgttc gaagatcgtt 
      541 tatgtcataa aacatattta aatggtgatc atgtaaccca tcctgacttc atgttgtatg 
      601 acgctcttga tgttgtttta tacatggacc caatgtgcct ggatgcgttc ccaaaattag 
      661 tttgttttaa aaaacgtatt gaagctatcc cacaaattga taagtacttg aaatccagca 
      721 agtatatagc atggcctttg cagggctggc aagccacgtt tggtgGTGGC GACCATCCTC 
      781 CAAAAtgact gctGAGACCg aattcTCGCC CTATAGTGAG TCGTATTACc tggccgtcgt 
      841 tttacaacgt cgtgactggg aaaaccctgg cgttacccaa cttaatcgcc ttgcagcaca 
      901 tccccctttc gccagctggc gtaatagcga agaggcccgc accgatcgcc cttcccaaca 
      961 gttgcgcagc ctgaatggcg aatggcgcct gatgcggtat tttctcctta cgcatctgtg 
     1021 cggtatttca caccgcatat ggtgcactct cagtacaatc tgctctgatg ccgcatagtt 
     1081 aagccagccc cgacacccgc caacacccgc tgacgcgccc tgacgggctt gtctgctccc 
     1141 ggcatccgct tacagacaag ctgtgaccgt ctccgggagc tgcatgtgtc agaggttttc 
     1201 accgtcatca ccgaaacgcg cgagacgaaa gggcctcgtg atacgcctat ttttataggt 
     1261 taatgtcatg ataataatgg tttcttagac gtcaggtggc acttttcggg gaaatgtgcg 
     1321 cggaacccct atttgtttat ttttctaaat acattcaaat atgtatccgc tcatgagaca 
     1381 ataaccctga taaatgcttc aataatattg aaaaaggaag agtatgagta ttcaacattt 
     1441 ccgtgtcgcc cttattccct tttttgcggc attttgcctt cctgtttttg ctcacccaga 
     1501 aacgctggtg aaagtaaaag atgctgaaga tcagttgggt gcacgagtgg gttacatcga 
     1561 actggatctc aacagcggta agatccttga gagttttcgc cccgaagaac gttttccaat 
     1621 gatgagcact tttaaagttc tgctatgtgg cgcggtatta tcccgtattg acgccgggca 
     1681 agagcaactc ggtcgccgca tacactattc tcagaatgac ttggttgagt actcaccagt 
     1741 cacagaaaag catcttacgg atggcatgac agtaagagaa ttatgcagtg ctgccataac 
     1801 catgagtgat aacactgcgg ccaacttact tctgacaacg atcggaggac cgaaggagct 
     1861 aaccgctttt ttgcacaaca tgggggatca tgtaactcgc cttgatcgtt gggaaccgga 
     1921 gctgaatgaa gccataccaa acgacgagcg tgacaccacg atgcctgtag caatggcaac 
     1981 aacgttgcgc aaactattaa ctggcgaact acttactcta gcttcccggc aacaattaat 
     2041 agactggatg gaggcggata aagttgcagg accacttctg cgctcggccc ttccggctgg 
     2101 ctggtttatt gctgataaat ctggagccgg tgagcgtggC tctcgAggta tcattgcagc 
     2161 actggggcca gatggtaagc cctcccgtat cgtagttatc tacacgacgg ggagtcaggc 
     2221 aactatggat gaacgaaata gacagatcgc tgagataggt gcctcactga ttaagcattg 
     2281 gtaactgtca gaccaagttt actcatatat actttagatt gatttaaaac ttcattttta 
     2341 atttaaaagg atctaggtga agatcctttt tgataatctc atgaccaaaa tcccttaacg 
     2401 tgagttttcg ttccactgag cgtcagaccc cgtagaaaag atcaaaggat cttcttgaga 
     2461 tccttttttt ctgcgcgtaa tctgctgctt gcaaacaaaa aaaccaccgc taccagcggt 
     2521 ggtttgtttg ccggatcaag agctaccaac tctttttccg aaggtaactg gcttcagcag 
     2581 agcgcagata ccaaatactg ttcttctagt gtagccgtag ttaggccacc acttcaagaa 
     2641 ctctgtagca ccgcctacat acctcgctct gctaatcctg ttaccagtgg ctgctgccag 
     2701 tggcgataag tcgtgtctta ccgggttgga ctcaagacga tagttaccgg ataaggcgca 
     2761 gcggtcgggc tgaacggggg gttcgtgcac acagcccagc ttggagcgaa cgacctacac 
     2821 cgaactgaga tacctacagc gtgagctatg agaaagcgcc acgcttcccg aagggagaaa 
     2881 ggcggacagg tatccggtaa gcggcagggt cggaacagga gagcgcacga gggagcttcc 
     2941 agggggaaac gcctggtatc tttatagtcc tgtcgggttt cgccacctct gacttgagcg 
     3001 tcgatttttg tgatgctcgt caggggggcg gagcctatgg aaaaacgcca gcaacgcggc 
     3061 ctttttacgg ttcctggcct tttgctggcc ttttgctcac atgttctttc ctgcgttatc 
     3121 ccctgattct gtggataacc gtattaccgc ctttgagtga gctgataccg ctcgccgcag 
     3181 ccgaacgacc gagcgcagcg agtcagtgag cgaggaagcg gaagagcgcc caatacgcaa 
     3241 accgcctctc cccgcgcgtt ggccgattca ttaatgcagc tggcacgaca ggtttcccga 
     3301 ctggaaagcg ggcagtgagc gcaacgcaat taatgtgagt tagctcactc attaggcacc 
     3361 ccaggc
//
