# Supplementary material for: A GreenGate-compatible vector set for efficient protein purification from E. coli
Source: bioRxiv preprint, doi:10.64898/2026.06.12.731827, version 1 (2026-06-15)
Supplement: Supplemental File 2_Vectors [file 731827_file03.zip › LopezBueno_Plasmid_gb-files/pGPD014_HPS-StrepII.gb]

LOCUS       pGPD014_HPS-StrepII.xdna    2748 bp      DNA     circular   21.05.2026
DEFINITION  
ACCESSION   
VERSION     
SOURCE      
  ORGANISM  
COMMENT     Serial Cloner Genbank Format
COMMENT     SerialCloner_Type=DNA
COMMENT     SerialCloner_Comments=Ligation of : pGGD000.xdna [2678  nt] : (#BsaI[1177] / #BsaI
            [98]) to Sequence Window #5 [62  nt] : (Uncut 5'[0] / Uncut 
            3'[62])
COMMENT     SerialCloner_Ends=0,0,,0,
FEATURES             Location/Qualifiers
     primer_bind     complement(191..210)
                     /label=T7
                     /SerialCloner_Color=&h008B8B
                     /SerialCloner_Show=True
                     /SerialCloner_Protect=False
                     /SerialCloner_Arrow=True
     primer_bind     69..86
                     /label=SP6
                     /SerialCloner_Color=&h008B8B
                     /SerialCloner_Show=True
                     /SerialCloner_Protect=False
                     /SerialCloner_Arrow=True
     rep_origin      1815..2443
                     /label=ColE1 origin
                     /SerialCloner_Color=&h4682B4
                     /SerialCloner_Show=True
                     /SerialCloner_Protect=False
                     /SerialCloner_Arrow=True
     CDS             299..367
                     /label=LacZ alpha
                     /SerialCloner_Color=&h6495ED
                     /SerialCloner_Show=True
                     /SerialCloner_Protect=False
                     /SerialCloner_Arrow=True
     misc_binding    35..57
                     /label=LacO_LacOperator repressed by LacI
                     /SerialCloner_Color=&h6495ED
                     /SerialCloner_Show=True
                     /SerialCloner_Protect=False
                     /SerialCloner_Arrow=True
     Promoter        736..764
                     /label=Amp prom
                     /SerialCloner_Color=&h4682B4
                     /SerialCloner_Show=True
                     /SerialCloner_Protect=False
                     /SerialCloner_Arrow=True
     Promoter        1..30
                     /label=lac
                     /SerialCloner_Color=&h4682B4
                     /SerialCloner_Show=True
                     /SerialCloner_Protect=False
                     /SerialCloner_Arrow=True
     CDS             806..1666
                     /label=AmpR
                     /SerialCloner_Color=&h804000
                     /SerialCloner_Show=True
                     /SerialCloner_Protect=False
                     /SerialCloner_Arrow=True
     misc_feature    2713..2734
                     /label=CAP binding Site_activates transcription cAMP dependent
                     /SerialCloner_Color=&h808000
                     /SerialCloner_Show=True
                     /SerialCloner_Protect=False
                     /SerialCloner_Arrow=True
     misc_feature    98..108
                     /label=GG-Overhang D
                     /SerialCloner_Color=&hFF80FF
                     /SerialCloner_Show=True
                     /SerialCloner_Protect=False
                     /SerialCloner_Arrow=True
     misc_feature    complement(171..181)
                     /label=GG-Overhang E
                     /SerialCloner_Color=&hFF80FF
                     /SerialCloner_Show=True
                     /SerialCloner_Protect=False
                     /SerialCloner_Arrow=True
     misc_feature    98..103
                     /label=BsaI-Site
                     /SerialCloner_Color=&hFF8000
                     /SerialCloner_Show=True
                     /SerialCloner_Protect=False
                     /SerialCloner_Arrow=True
     misc_feature    complement(176..181)
                     /label=BsaI-Site
                     /SerialCloner_Color=&hFF8000
                     /SerialCloner_Show=True
                     /SerialCloner_Protect=False
                     /SerialCloner_Arrow=True
     CDS             141..164
                     /label=StrepII tag
                     /SerialCloner_Color=&h008000
                     /SerialCloner_Show=True
                     /SerialCloner_Protect=False
                     /SerialCloner_Arrow=True
     CDS             111..134
                     /label=HPS_HRV3C-Site_PreScission
                     /SerialCloner_Color=&h008080
                     /SerialCloner_Show=True
                     /SerialCloner_Protect=False
                     /SerialCloner_Arrow=True
ORIGIN
        1 tttacacttt atgcttccgg ctcgtatgtt gtgtggaatt gtgagcggat aacaatttca 
       61 cacgAGCTAT TTAGGTGACA CTATAGAAgt gaagcttGGT CTCatcaggt ctggaagtgc 
      121 tgtttcaggg cccgAGCGCA TGGAGCCATC CGCAGTTTGA AAAAggctga ctgctGAGAC 
      181 CgaattcTCG CCCTATAGTG AGTCGTATTA Cctggccgtc gttttacaac gtcgtgactg 
      241 ggaaaaccct ggcgttaccc aacttaatcg ccttgcagca catccccctt tcgccagctg 
      301 gcgtaatagc gaagaggccc gcaccgatcg cccttcccaa cagttgcgca gcctgaatgg 
      361 cgaatggcgc ctgatgcggt attttctcct tacgcatctg tgcggtattt cacaccgcat 
      421 atggtgcact ctcagtacaa tctgctctga tgccgcatag ttaagccagc cccgacaccc 
      481 gccaacaccc gctgacgcgc cctgacgggc ttgtctgctc ccggcatccg cttacagaca 
      541 agctgtgacc gtctccggga gctgcatgtg tcagaggttt tcaccgtcat caccgaaacg 
      601 cgcgagacga aagggcctcg tgatacgcct atttttatag gttaatgtca tgataataat 
      661 ggtttcttag acgtcaggtg gcacttttcg gggaaatgtg cgcggaaccc ctatttgttt 
      721 atttttctaa atacattcaa atatgtatcc gctcatgaga caataaccct gataaatgct 
      781 tcaataatat tgaaaaagga agagtatgag tattcaacat ttccgtgtcg cccttattcc 
      841 cttttttgcg gcattttgcc ttcctgtttt tgctcaccca gaaacgctgg tgaaagtaaa 
      901 agatgctgaa gatcagttgg gtgcacgagt gggttacatc gaactggatc tcaacagcgg 
      961 taagatcctt gagagttttc gccccgaaga acgttttcca atgatgagca cttttaaagt 
     1021 tctgctatgt ggcgcggtat tatcccgtat tgacgccggg caagagcaac tcggtcgccg 
     1081 catacactat tctcagaatg acttggttga gtactcacca gtcacagaaa agcatcttac 
     1141 ggatggcatg acagtaagag aattatgcag tgctgccata accatgagtg ataacactgc 
     1201 ggccaactta cttctgacaa cgatcggagg accgaaggag ctaaccgctt ttttgcacaa 
     1261 catgggggat catgtaactc gccttgatcg ttgggaaccg gagctgaatg aagccatacc 
     1321 aaacgacgag cgtgacacca cgatgcctgt agcaatggca acaacgttgc gcaaactatt 
     1381 aactggcgaa ctacttactc tagcttcccg gcaacaatta atagactgga tggaggcgga 
     1441 taaagttgca ggaccacttc tgcgctcggc ccttccggct ggctggttta ttgctgataa 
     1501 atctggagcc ggtgagcgtg gCtctcgAgg tatcattgca gcactggggc cagatggtaa 
     1561 gccctcccgt atcgtagtta tctacacgac ggggagtcag gcaactatgg atgaacgaaa 
     1621 tagacagatc gctgagatag gtgcctcact gattaagcat tggtaactgt cagaccaagt 
     1681 ttactcatat atactttaga ttgatttaaa acttcatttt taatttaaaa ggatctaggt 
     1741 gaagatcctt tttgataatc tcatgaccaa aatcccttaa cgtgagtttt cgttccactg 
     1801 agcgtcagac cccgtagaaa agatcaaagg atcttcttga gatccttttt ttctgcgcgt 
     1861 aatctgctgc ttgcaaacaa aaaaaccacc gctaccagcg gtggtttgtt tgccggatca 
     1921 agagctacca actctttttc cgaaggtaac tggcttcagc agagcgcaga taccaaatac 
     1981 tgttcttcta gtgtagccgt agttaggcca ccacttcaag aactctgtag caccgcctac 
     2041 atacctcgct ctgctaatcc tgttaccagt ggctgctgcc agtggcgata agtcgtgtct 
     2101 taccgggttg gactcaagac gatagttacc ggataaggcg cagcggtcgg gctgaacggg 
     2161 gggttcgtgc acacagccca gcttggagcg aacgacctac accgaactga gatacctaca 
     2221 gcgtgagcta tgagaaagcg ccacgcttcc cgaagggaga aaggcggaca ggtatccggt 
     2281 aagcggcagg gtcggaacag gagagcgcac gagggagctt ccagggggaa acgcctggta 
     2341 tctttatagt cctgtcgggt ttcgccacct ctgacttgag cgtcgatttt tgtgatgctc 
     2401 gtcagggggg cggagcctat ggaaaaacgc cagcaacgcg gcctttttac ggttcctggc 
     2461 cttttgctgg ccttttgctc acatgttctt tcctgcgtta tcccctgatt ctgtggataa 
     2521 ccgtattacc gcctttgagt gagctgatac cgctcgccgc agccgaacga ccgagcgcag 
     2581 cgagtcagtg agcgaggaag cggaagagcg cccaatacgc aaaccgcctc tccccgcgcg 
     2641 ttggccgatt cattaatgca gctggcacga caggtttccc gactggaaag cgggcagtga 
     2701 gcgcaacgca attaatgtga gttagctcac tcattaggca ccccaggc
//
